# Supplementary material for: RNA targeting with CRISPR-Cas13a facilitates bacteriophage genome engineering
Source: bioRxiv preprint, doi:10.1101/2022.02.14.480438, version 2 (2022-02-28)
Supplement: Genome Sequencing files [file 480438_file05.zip › Genome Sequencing files/Illumina Sequencing Data/OMKO1 phages/OMKO1-Acr.gb]

LOCUS       vFB465_NODE_1_length_282486_cov_19.398500      282486 bp    DNA     linear   UNA 02-NOV-2021
DEFINITION  .
ACCESSION   urn.local...1m-e1xucmv
VERSION     urn.local...1m-e1xucmv
KEYWORDS    .
SOURCE      
  ORGANISM  .
FEATURES             Location/Qualifiers
ORIGIN      
        1 agatgtccct ttaatcaaca tactggagtt tggattactc attgtatcga gttcaccatg
       61 atccactgtt aatcgtttaa tagctgtttg tagtttaaag gaacgtttta aaccttcatt
      121 taactcttgc acagtccatt cacgatcacg cctagactgg aacatataac caaacatact
      181 tacagcatag ttaaactccg acatcaagta atgtagcact gttaaccttt taccatacat
      241 actagtttca tcaatatcgg tagcataaag atgatgagcc aaactagtca tgatctcgta
      301 aagaagttcc caaatagtac ttacattgac accaactgtt ttaagttctt caatagtcat
      361 ttcgtctagt gaattacaga aactgtgtag gtgtgaatca atgttttcct ctactttacc
      421 ttggtgctca aaatcaccaa acaccatgtg acctaggata acacgccata agttggtact
      481 atctacatac tcaggtcgag taaaccgcat tggaaacgca tcgaccacat accagaaacc
      541 agcgataagt cgtgtggcaa aaatagattc ttgatgacga ggcataacaa gaaccatttc
      601 accggtggga tgtttgcctt ttaacgttgc actggaataa atattccact tttcacgtgg
      661 atattcttct tcaggaaaat cagacagtag cccacactta atatctacat tagcccattg
      721 tttgaaagtt tgagtcactc caaactgaca gaagaaataa tgagctaaac atgactcaat
      781 gtgtggtcga ttatccagat ctcgtttagt acgcttagcc atttcattgt gaatctgtga
      841 ccagatcaca tacatgattt tacgctgacc attgcacatg taatggtggt cagtttgttt
      901 aaaggttagc ttagtacgac gaaacgggat gaagatacta tcattaagta cagagaaccc
      961 aacatcagtt aatactggtg aaccaatata tttcgcacca ttgatagtta ccatattgcc
     1021 tctcttaaaa gctggtaaca gcattgggcg aggataaagc atttcccctt tataactaaa
     1081 cattaggtca atcatgtaca tatcagttgg agcaatattg gcaatacgct tagcattata
     1141 ttcccgagta atctcttcaa aatgcttaag cggcgtacat gcacgattgc cttcatattt
     1201 gaagccatcg ggaaatagaa ctgaactgat atcaaataaa gaatcaatat aacgcctagt
     1261 catattaaca ccagtatttg gatcacgagt catggtgtgt tcgactgtga taccatttgc
     1321 tagtgttgga ttcatgcaag gcgtattttc acgaatcttt tcaattagaa atggatccgg
     1381 cattataaac tcctaaactt ttggcaaaat taaatccatc agtgaaccta caattttaat
     1441 ggatgatact agatcagagg caatggagtt tagatcaccc cattttagac catgaatcaa
     1501 tacaacatct tttggtttga attctttatc aaacgtacca gctgcttttt cctgggcttc
     1561 cctttcctta atatcagctg ctgttaagag cgcagtctta agacgttcaa taactttctt
     1621 atctttaatt ccaaccattg cagcagcttc ttcatgtgtt ctaaagaaac cattttcatg
     1681 gaactgttca ggaggtatta catatctctt ttcgccatta tgactgatac acccatgctt
     1741 accacggata ttaacaataa gaccaggatc taatgatgga ttatagattg actcaatggc
     1801 cataattctg ccagccatta cataaaacaa tttatctggt ttattgatgt cagtattata
     1861 cgttaaagaa tatgtttcat tccatacttg attagaaagt gcttcttctt ctggactaag
     1921 tccgctgtaa ccaggaggac taatatttct atttggataa aattcaaaat actgactata
     1981 ctcagtttta aatacttgga tacctaaact ctgaatccaa ccgccatgat actgatctac
     2041 tagttttgat aagtcaattg aataccaaat agtaatctca gatagctgat tattaaactg
     2101 atcgaatgtc tgtcgactaa atgactgaat atattctaac atttcctcag gtgtaaaacc
     2161 tggaatagat ttagccataa cttcatagtt aaaactatca tcaccactcc atcggtaaat
     2221 gaccttaact actagtcgat tagacattac atacttacgg gatgtcccaa tattgatagc
     2281 gtgaccagat gaatcgacta cagtaatacg atgaaatgat tcattccgat actcaacaaa
     2341 acgtgagaca gggagattcc aattagcgta tggatcaccc ttagtgtatg cagttcccga
     2401 tttcttatca tacgggtgat cgatagtggg cttaactgat acttgagtaa gccccgcaat
     2461 ttttaatgtt accattgaaa tctaccttaa tcacaacggc ctccaaatct acaatgttgg
     2521 ggagcctctt tttagtttga tgtacggacc ttcccttgaa ggattcactc ttttccttat
     2581 tacttgattt ctgccattta tgcgggtcac tcgaacaata taacttttcg gtggcccgct
     2641 taaactgttt ttcttgaggg atctcctcaa tgtttttctt ggcataatct gtaataaagt
     2701 cctctagccc tttgggcata aaggcatcct gaacaggatg gaattcttca aagaaagtat
     2761 taatgtattt atcatcatct acggtagaca tcttattatc taccatggta tttttttcta
     2821 taagagatac ccttagggca tcttgccatc tttcaatgac ttctggaaat aattgaacgt
     2881 tcatttggat taacctattt ttaaattaga agatcatgat cattactgta atatagatct
     2941 taaacttttt ttaatgtaat acaacataaa gccctccccg aagggagggc ctatgtctgt
     3001 tactcttcta acttccgggc attaccgtct tccaaataac ggatagtccc attttctaga
     3061 taacggtaac cctttccagc tcacggctta agatcagcaa gcttaccgtt gaactgagtt
     3121 tcgcccatga ctttctggaa gccagtgatc ttgaactcta gtgcgaacgg aatgttgttg
     3181 acgtgtaggt tgaacggaat ggccgcgatt tcgcgagtaa cctggtgacc accacgagtg
     3241 atcggtaggt cagcgataac agtagatacg tagaagaact gaccccagga gaggatgtcg
     3301 ttttcttgtt gtactgcgcg ggtcggaatt acaactagct taccatcgaa tagctggttg
     3361 ttggtggaaa cgatatcgta cttgagataa gcacctagag tacggtcgtc acctttagtc
     3421 attagatagt tagcaatctc tttgtcggag cagaagagat acatcggagt ttcatcctgg
     3481 ttaccggaga taacacggaa ggcagcttca atgttggaat cacggtgagc cgggaatagc
     3541 tcagctttaa cacagtttag gatcgcagcg caaacgtcgt cccaacgatc tttagacttg
     3601 atggtgtcga tgactttctc aagatctagt tctttgtaac gataggtcgg acgcattaca
     3661 gcggatagtg cgccttcgat gataccaaac ttcggacggt tgtaaccatt gtgtacaact
     3721 tcacgtagtt gagcaaggta gttaagcatg cgcttaacag cgttgttgct gttacggatg
     3781 ttggtgttaa cagttagagc tttaacaacc tcacccggac cttcatcggt catggtgtcc
     3841 atcggtagag ttacaggagc gtgcatcggg atcggatgac ggaactgtag tgcacgggtc
     3901 tgtagtaggt gaccacgctg acgacggtta gtgttggtga agcgagtgtc tagttcgaaa
     3961 ccgataacag ctaggtcagt tagctgatct agaatagctt taacagccgg gtcagcatta
     4021 tccattacct gaccatcttc gtttagaact ttatcgacgt aagtgtcggt agcaccaaac
     4081 ttagaatcgc ctttggatag gctgatagta ccaccaaaac caacgcttag acgtaggctt
     4141 agtttagcgg tcttaagatc attgataaca ccgtcagctg aaccatcgat gaaagtggta
     4201 tcgccactaa caactagatc atcgctatcg aaacggataa cagcgttccg ggtatcacca
     4261 actagatcgg gctggaacac agcgcgaggt agacggtcaa ccttgaactt aacaacttta
     4321 ccgccgagta gaacgaatag gttctttaga cgaccagccg gatcaatggt gtcagaaact
     4381 tcaagcatgc cacgctggat gagtaggtta gcattggagt tacccattag atcaagacgt
     4441 acgttcgctt ttagcggagc agtagtgata gttaggttct gctcgttctt gatggtgtac
     4501 ggaggaacaa gagccgggtc tacgaagaag tcagcattgg aaccagccgg atctagggca
     4561 ggaattagcg caatgctttc atcgtcgagg atggaaggat cacgataggc ttctaccatg
     4621 ttcacttctt cattatccat cttaacgccg gatacttcgt ggtaaacgtc tttcattaca
     4681 gcgatgtaag gaagaacctg aacaacacca ccttcaatcg ggttgataac ggtggtcgga
     4741 taaatacgct cagcgaattc atcttgacgg ctagcagcta ggttataacc aatagttaca
     4801 acacggaaat cacgctgtga cttctcgtta tagttctcta ggccaacacc attttcgaat
     4861 acttgaatgc caccagcagg gccattgaac tgatgctgta caaccttaac atgatcttca
     4921 ttagaagctt tagctttggt aataccacgt agtgcacgga tatatttagt ttcatcagca
     4981 caggcaatag cagccatggt agcagcggtg atctggttct cacggacacg ttcttcacga
     5041 gcacgtactt gaggatcact ggaacttact cgttcgaaac cataatcgtt aacgagcatt
     5101 tgcattttgt tataaattgc agcagcatct tgaacgtcgg tagcttgtac ggtaccgaag
     5161 ttttcatgtg aaatggtgct aacaagggaa cgaccttgac taacaacgct gtcatttaga
     5221 ccaatttcac tttctaggcg gccaatgaaa tcttccattg agaagacttc gtatttcttt
     5281 tcgcctttgt gtttaaacag ttctcttagg gcatgtacgc tcatttttta ttcctacgta
     5341 ggatgagttt ttggtttaaa aatttgggtc tactaagcat cttttccgga atcaacctag
     5401 cagctctcca aataataggt aaaaatttgt gttgacgcca cggattcacg tgggcgggtg
     5461 ttcaacattt catttatcat actatcaaag aaagtatggt taagttgaat tgagacacgt
     5521 ctaggatcgc tacttgcaat gtgcgcactc tgctgcaccg caacccacag attctcatct
     5581 acaggatata ggtaataatc gtacactaaa ttacggttac ctgcatccct aagttcatta
     5641 gtcgctaggc ggctctctaa acgattgtgt aaatccttca tcttaaattg ttcaggaccg
     5701 tctatttcac ctaactcagc aactttgatt atcgggctta ctgctaactt aatatctagt
     5761 ttttctggta atagaaaggg gaaagcagtt aaagcctgat gtatctccgc aagatcattt
     5821 acggaggttt cggaaactat atagttggtg tctaacaatt tgttaaattg tacacctgct
     5881 gttttatatg attcaaaaac agcttttggc ataaccagaa cttgggtcat tgtgaaagta
     5941 cctatattgt aactttaggc ttttgggaac tgtctacata gcaatatagc aaatacattc
     6001 actaaaatta ctagctatct aaatgataca ctgtacatct cttaatttca caattggaaa
     6061 tctataaaaa tgtcaagtcc aaaacaatta ctcgtttcat gtatcactct attatgttta
     6121 gaaaatcgag aagattctcc agtggaacca tccaatgaat tggttactga gattcttgat
     6181 actctaaatg ataagggtgg tacattagat gtagatcatg gtcgacaaac atttttagat
     6241 cttcgtaatc tactagtgga tctaaataag aaacagaaag catatttccc agctacccaa
     6301 caggtattac aatcactaca agtatgttgt cgtgaagaaa gttatctata cgatgctgtt
     6361 aaaaatgcag tagaagaaga atttccaaat ggcatggcat tagccatgcg tgtaacttca
     6421 tatcgtcgtg atctaaatag ctacttagct gatgaaaagg taaaagctat tgtaaaagaa
     6481 tgttcatcaa aaattctttt caatagaggc tctgctgata ttccggcaat cattaatgaa
     6541 atggcaacca gagctgaccc atatattcgc gcgcgtgctg aagagaaaca cccagctgaa
     6601 atgggtgcac ttgattttgg taatttagat tctattgaag gcttctttga ggaagctaaa
     6661 actattcttt ccccaaatgg tgctttccgt actggatgga aaggttttaa caggatgctt
     6721 ggtgatctgg gtgcattaaa acgtggtgaa tttattatcg gtggtggcct acaacatcaa
     6781 tataaatctg gcgtttctat gagtctattt tgccatgtgt gtctatttaa taaaccatac
     6841 atgcgtgata tcaataagaa accattagta atgtttatta ctcttgagaa tgagattccg
     6901 gataacctta ttttcattta tgagtatatt tacgaaaatg aaacaggtat caaggtagat
     6961 cgtagttcta ttagtaaagc tgaagcagct gaatatgtat cagctcgtct ccgtgaaaat
     7021 ggtttcgaac cagtaatgta tcgttttgac ccaactgaat ttacgattgc tggtttagtt
     7081 aactacctag atacatatca agcacgtggt tatgaactac aatatctctg tgtagattat
     7141 ctaaacatgt tgcctaaaac tggattagtg accagtgtag caggtgatga cgttcgtctc
     7201 ctatttaggc gaatgcgtaa ctatactgca ccacgtggta ttacattctt tagtccgcat
     7261 cagttaagtt ctcaggcatt agaactaatc agagataata tcccaccaga agactttgtt
     7321 aaacaagttg ctaacaaagg ttactatgac ggttgtcgcc gacttggaca agaacctgat
     7381 ctggaattct tcttccacat tgttaaagta agtggtaagt attatctaac cgtacaacgt
     7441 ggtaaacacc gtaacgttgt aagtgatagt aagcatcact attttgttat gccgtttgat
     7501 ccagaccgta ttggtggtat tagatgggat atcgataaag aagaaaacaa ttacatggac
     7561 tttgtaccaa gtcttagcaa tatgcaagcc actggtggag atgactgggg atattaacaa
     7621 cataaagctc tcccttcggg gagagcacta taattttaat aggtaatcta aatgagtgca
     7681 attgataatt tagtaaatac tttaagaaag aatattagtg aatgtagaaa gtttaatcga
     7741 cccctatttg cacgtgtata tgccgcatca caaaattacg ataaaatccg ttatgctgta
     7801 gcagaagaag cccattattt taaatatggt aaatatgcag aaggtaataa cctaaatatc
     7861 gatgaactta tcagtgacct atatctgtac tacactatct atgtcgatgt gatccgtaaa
     7921 ccattacccg atcctaatgg gaattttatc agcatcgtaa accaggatca ctatacacac
     7981 atctattggg atttagatcg gtgtgaatct attccagatg atgtaaagga attaatgtaa
     8041 tatatttaat tctgattaat ccattcgtct aataatcaat aaagcatttt agccctctta
     8101 ggagggcttt tatgtcgtat ggctaatatg ctagtggata acgaataaaa tcgattatag
     8161 agcaaattag aaggtattaa aggcataaag aaagtctatc tctagactta ttatttttaa
     8221 ttaaaaaaaa tataatctat actgtgtctc cttttaggga gacagtatgt attagctaac
     8281 gctattagaa taatgctaat attgtttatt attagaataa ggatatacct tcggtatagt
     8341 ttattatgaa ataaaagccc ctacggggcg atccgattcc tcagttccac attaggtaag
     8401 attcatgagt aatatttgat taccagtatt actcaatgat actggtaata atatactaga
     8461 ttattaacaa tatgtattga tcattctgat taagtcaaat tagttaataa acaaatcaat
     8521 tatcaacgag tgataacggg tattgattac tagctaaaga gattaattag gatatctaca
     8581 tgaggagtcg ctaccccatg tattctggag tttctcttta gcgggagact taactccact
     8641 tgggagccgc tttagcgggc ggctctcact taaacaaaaa aaagaattca gataagtccc
     8701 tctcctttag gagaggggtt gtttatcata ggcttctcct ttcggttaca tagaacttct
     8761 tctgatccat gtcagtgtat gttactatga aattgtcgaa ggggttgatg gatacggcta
     8821 aacctgcgtt gttgacgtat cctattgtag ggccagccca ataaccaatg aagttacctc
     8881 tacgatctcg acattggata acattatcgg cttgcgtttt cgcaaccgac atgctatggg
     8941 ttgatccatc gggtctcttg aaaaagaaac ctacttcctg cattctgtgc aggtcagggc
     9001 taacattgtt agcggtaact ggaattaaca tgattgttcc tcttgttaat ccaagcccac
     9061 ttgggcgaaa atgttgagta ttttttactc aacggcatat agccctactg ctgtaacagt
     9121 agggctaatt cttttattct taaaagttta actgaataaa tgccctctcc cgaaggagag
     9181 ggcttatgtc gttaatttat ttaaccagcg atgtttccct aacacgagag atgcataaat
     9241 aattactgta atcgctgggg tcgtactcat cataccctag acaacttgta tgaatatatt
     9301 cagtactgat attaatcata tcaagagtaa taccatcacc ccatttctta gttgccatct
     9361 cgataatatc ggcgatagta ttggctacat aacaatcacc caagatataa aaggtatctt
     9421 cggtatcatc cggacgaaaa tgacgaatac cattctgtgt atattcaccc atgttaatta
     9481 tcctcttttc cttcttgagt atgatgagtg ggctctaccc agtaaaaatc aataaacaga
     9541 tcaactggtt tacagccaac catctcgctg tcatcggccc atttactttc atctacgata
     9601 atttcttcat tagtcatttg tatttctcct tatttactat agtaaatatt gtttagttac
     9661 atagtccaat tagtggcttc atcaaccata tcagctgctt ctttatcaga agcgttccag
     9721 agtttatcag cccattcttt atccagttca ttttggatgt tttcaagacg catgtaatta
     9781 tgccatgcct gacccagccg aagattcttg ttatttttgt aataaatacc aaactcaccg
     9841 cgaactgatg ctggaattga aatagtcatt tcatagtctc cttagtaact atttgacgtg
     9901 cttctttata agaaatattc ggattatcgt tgatgtattt aagaactttc tgatgtataa
     9961 tgttctctcg ctcagttagt tcttttacta ctcttttaaa ataacctggt gatcgtttca
    10021 tagtcatggt tcttcgatta acaggttatt tgcctcgaaa aagaatgggg ctgaccagct
    10081 ataatctggt gcatctacca gcctgacact gttctttatt ttgataatct tacgatcatc
    10141 ccgccagttt tgtggtccat gtttaggaac agtgtagtat tcaccatcgg gtagattagc
    10201 ggctttctcc catccgagtt ctttaacgct aaacttttta tcaatagtca ttttctttat
    10261 ttcctcgctg tcatgaaacc actcggtgac cgtatcaggc tgcgtcctca tgatttatgc
    10321 tgcacgtggg attactgata tcttaagagt cagatcagct gcgtccagta ggtttaccag
    10381 ggcatccaga gagaacttgt caatcttgcc tttgagtaga tcattcaatc ttggctgcgt
    10441 aacatgtagg cgagcagcag catctttttg tggaagatcc cagcccttga tagtacgggt
    10501 gagagcccgc atgagttggg aacggatacg caggttttcg gtttcttctg tcgagtcaac
    10561 tagtttatcc caaacaccgg tagtacgttc gtttgtcatc tgtttgttac ctctttaggt
    10621 aaatgttcgg ataataaact acattatatt taaagaaatc acttaccttg aattttatgt
    10681 tcggtgcagt gattagataa caataatcac cgtcaaccat aacgcgtcga tcatggctat
    10741 acaccctagg gccatgtaac ggagaagtta cataaatccc attgggaaga ttctgtaaat
    10801 cttctttttt cagaaactta ccattaggat ttatagttga tggataacac ccctcattaa
    10861 gtttatacat aaactatctc tctttataaa accacctatt gtaaggtggt tttatatcgt
    10921 gtataatgtt ctttaatctt actgaccgat ataggtgctg gtatacaggt caatggttgg
    10981 tttgtgaata gtcagattgt attttttagc tagctcatca atatccttgg agcagtcaat
    11041 aaacttacca gtctcacgat atcgcattac ccatgaaccc cgaaatggtg tatcatctag
    11101 tggattataa ccatattcac gacataccac aattgcttca tttcgcgggg tggctccagt
    11161 agtgacaaag taattttcat aaactggaat catcgataca tctttattgc tcataataac
    11221 ctctctaaaa ttacctgaag ggatatgcat gatatttatt tttgtttttg actgatcatg
    11281 gaggcattgg tgaagtaata taacgcatgt ttccaatctt gagggtcata tgtgcactta
    11341 tgagcaacca cataatcacc atcaattttt ttgaacaagt ttaccatgat cacctcatcc
    11401 atatcagtcc cgttatgcac agtttgataa ttcagtctca ccaacatgtc atctacattg
    11461 gttttcaact ggagaccatc tttgaagaaa tcacgaacac catccatgat ttgttcattg
    11521 cgagacagga tgttttcaga gatctgttcg aacatacccc ttgcaccgat caaacgtaat
    11581 tgatcgtaat tgggttcacc catgcagatg gcctcatcat cacgattaca catcttctcc
    11641 agcagaacga tagggttata atcccaagca accccaccag ttacaacaga ggtcaaatag
    11701 ccatagagac tgagttcact gtcacgctca tttgcaggaa tcatgcggtt cataattaac
    11761 gatcctcgta ttggtgttgc agcatagctc agcaagtctc ttgagctttc tcaaaactag
    11821 ccatcgagcg ggtgcgcgca cgctgtagaa tagacaagcc gtattttttg aacttcttct
    11881 tgtggatgaa accaaggcgt tcgtagatga agtctttacg gtcggcgcga ggtttaccat
    11941 cagctacgat accacggtcg aaaagagccc agaacagagc gctttcatca tgcaggtagt
    12001 tggccatttc ctgaggccac tgaactgcgc atagagcaac gatttgttca agtaaaccac
    12061 tatctgagat ggcatagtac tcacgaccct gaacatagtt cattttgtcg aagttgcaca
    12121 tagccagtct gccagtaccc tggttgattt tcttttgaat gtgttcgttc atggtttgac
    12181 ctattttcag atttggatta attatagcta gacgaaggta ttgcgttcga attggatgga
    12241 attacgttca acaatatcgt tgaggtattt atcattgtcg ataaattccc cagtgagcat
    12301 gttacgcaga acccagttcc cccgaagtgg tataccgctg ttagggttga tcccgtattc
    12361 acgcatcaaa atccgacgat tgtggtcaac acctggctcc atgtaagatt cactgataaa
    12421 acattccacc atgttgataa cttctttaga ttcgctcatt gacttattcc ttcttttgca
    12481 ggtattatgt aatacgataa tggattatgg ctttaaccat cagatccttt tcacgcagtt
    12541 ggtttgaatg gatttgcact acgactacgt ttttgatatg aaattagtgc accccataca
    12601 ttatcggctg atacatattc aggcatagct ttttcatcat tgtaactgac acggtatgcc
    12661 ttagccacac ctgtgctatc tacaatgtga actttttcaa tgacaaatgc ttttccagaa
    12721 ggcccaggga tatgtaatcc tcttttaaaa agttcttcaa gaatgcgttc taatgcaatt
    12781 ttagcattag ggtaatcatt atcaagtgac ttaataccac ctttaatttt attatctagg
    12841 tcactgagtg cctttttaaa aacactaaca tcatgatcaa aacattcgag agtgtgatcg
    12901 aagttttgca tgagcgctat tagtagacca ttaggaaata ctacttttga catatatcac
    12961 ctattagtaa acagttggga acgtttgtag gaaccaatca ttaatacgtg tattaacact
    13021 agccccgtgt tcaggcgcta ctttaaaacc agcgacgatg tcctgtaact cttcagtgag
    13081 tttgttgtgt actttacctt cacaatcgat aaagtcttct gcggttggca taacctcagc
    13141 gcgaataaca gaggcacgct tagaaagcat tgtaagaatt tcattagaca ctgaagcagc
    13201 attacgcaac ttattgattt ttacatcaat aacagtttta tgatagattt taccaactgc
    13261 acacattgta actgaaccaa caaaaatacc aagacagagt gatactttat caatattcat
    13321 tttgtatacc tatttacgtt tattgaagtg attaaaaaat aatacgatgt agaaaataaa
    13381 agggagtccg aagactccca ttatcagtta cacatctgac acatcatcga acagatcaag
    13441 ttgtttccga ttacgtcgtt cttcttcttc gatacgacga ttctcttctt caatctcttt
    13501 ctgccgtttg acaagccgcc tgtgcagact catttgccat gcagtatcat aacggcatcg
    13561 cactgactca atatatttaa gccctacttc attaatgctc tcaagtagat ccagtgacac
    13621 aagtgtctcc ttggaagcat taatactagc tttaagataa tgaatcattg cagttgcagg
    13681 gtgaaaaggt agcttatcta catcgatcgt tttctgatat gctttcaatc tatgtatgat
    13741 aattcgtcca taatagaatt catagagttt ttctctagaa tcccaagcaa gcttaccgag
    13801 tacggctcca cttaccatcc ctaatgtaag agatagttta gagttcattg ttaattgcat
    13861 ccttaatcca gttacggatt tttgatttaa ttcgatgttt atcactgacg gtattaaaca
    13921 tatccaatcc atcattaatg acgtacataa gctctacttc aataaagtcc gtcattactt
    13981 ccacggtggt attatctgaa ttagatttga tataatcgga atagtccttt actttttcac
    14041 ggatattctt ttctaattta atctcattat aaacagtcac accgacttcg aacacataga
    14101 tggtaccagc cagcatgaga ccagttttta caacactacc gataatggaa agcataataa
    14161 tatcctatta gttaatgaat gtagatttat tttgattata ttaaaacttg atatttagaa
    14221 cacgtttagc tattacaata ccaacatata ctcctagtgc tatctccgca tatttggtga
    14281 tgacgttttt aatcttcttg tgtttaggtg cctcaggaac atccgcgata agtttttgaa
    14341 gtttaacttt atcaatattc atttgtattt tcctttttac gattaattga aggtttaaca
    14401 aactcattca aatataattt tattattgta attatatttg aatggggcct cactgaggcc
    14461 ctatccattt ttacatctta cgaactgtat cgaatacttg attcgtatag tcatcgccat
    14521 aaatgatcga cagcttatca cgaattacat ccagtcgatg tttttcaata ttgctctcag
    14581 caacagcact gtcagttgtc tcagtcattg cagtattgac gaacatcatg aactcatctg
    14641 attcgccata ctcttttgaa atacttttaa actgatccct gaaacccatg agcttgtcaa
    14701 agttggcttt agtttcctta gccttcttgt agataacata cccagttcca gctagtgatg
    14761 cagtggccag aagaaaagat acaccttttg caatcgtatt gaatttcata ataaaagccc
    14821 ctttttacat taagtggatg ataatgttta cagtattgtc acaaatgtaa tatactgttt
    14881 aaatatgttt gaatatacga cataaagcct tcccctgagg gaaggccaat gttaaaccga
    14941 tgaatccatc cacggtggat aaacaaccac aatctggtta ggcatgtgat tagaccagtc
    15001 ttcaatgata gttctaacat cagagaaatc taatccacca ttagcacacc ctagaggtgg
    15061 tatgataatt ttccaatctg gatgaataca gtcttcttca ttttccgcag aatccgatac
    15121 gttctccatc atccactcta gcccacgttc aatgaaacta atttgagatg ggttctgcca
    15181 gttatcctta gtagggaaca tcatgaaacg tttaccatcg gatgctttgt aaataaccgg
    15241 attaccaata gtaataattc tctttttgca atcgtgtttg tatctttcaa aaagttcagg
    15301 atacttttct ttaaacgatt tggctaaacc agcgcccatg acgccaacaa cattaacagt
    15361 gattagataa agatcaccag gtacattgaa tatatcttta cctataataa attcagccat
    15421 gataatggct ccttctacaa gagtactaat gagaagatca aaacatagac cttctcatta
    15481 gattgggtgc atttccaggc ttattggatt tctggattag cgttgtagaa gccaatataa
    15541 gccttattaa atttcaagta ataattatac tctgaaggct caccagttat ttccctaaat
    15601 accttagcag ttataacttc gaacttagaa cgccgtagca ttgggaataa tttcttactg
    15661 cgcgatagct cacataatct aatcgagata gcttgatctt taaataaacc tgatttggta
    15721 aaaaaagcgc cttcatgaag ccattgaatt acttcattaa agtctgcgcg ccatttccta
    15781 tgctcattta aagttttacc atttataaga ttccataaag ctctaacttt agatccaata
    15841 gtaaaaatac ctattaccat tactgctaga catatagcaa ttataaatga catatgtcct
    15901 cctaaatacc attgaagatt aaagttccta ttagtgagag aatgaataat acgaccacat
    15961 gatgaagttt tatccatgtt tcaggtacta ccggttgttt aggtttattt aaagggatgt
    16021 tttccatgta tatgctccac attagttcat atgtgtaata tactgtttaa gatctttcaa
    16081 atacaccttt ccaattagta ggtcttggat aggacctagg tagtgattca gaatgtataa
    16141 tgaatccctc gatatcccct tcttttgttt taacagcaac tatatctttg ataatacctt
    16201 ttatttgtaa taagctattc ataatctcac gatagagttg atcaaatcta tttgcaatga
    16261 tattaggatt tattggataa ccacaaattg atttatagaa actacacatt acatcattgt
    16321 atctatctgg aacacatgtc caaaagaaat tatgtcgttc tttaatataa agaatgatca
    16381 agtagttaag atcatcttca tcttttgcgg tataattaaa gtattgtttt aattcagaaa
    16441 agaattgttg tgaccacctc acatcaactc gtataaatag ttgttccata atacacctaa
    16501 ataaaccctc cacttaagtg gagggctcta tttcattttg gtcagatcta tttaaaaata
    16561 tagctaatgt aacaacacat acatatcgat gcggattagg attattatca ccagctgcaa
    16621 attgttcatc tacacctaat aatacaccgt agtaggtttt aacaacattg ttgtcaactg
    16681 tttgaaactt aacaggcata cctggtgtta agatatcagc atcgccatgg ttccattgta
    16741 ttttaagaaa ctggccttga cgctttgcta actctgtata atgtttaaat ggatttgatg
    16801 tggacctttg tttagtccat tggatatttt ggaatccagt ttttaatcca tcgcctctaa
    16861 cctcatacaa gttactagct gcatctacaa gcattttatt atctttacta atagtaaagt
    16921 catctaatag cttatttgca tctgcgaatc tataaccact tccattatca accatctcat
    16981 aaagagcttt atctagcgaa ctagcatcac ctgttgccag aatggttgta taagtatcac
    17041 cattcacata cgttttctca actccgtaaa ggcgatcatt tggaacgtta attatattta
    17101 atgtcttagc ccctttttga tatttcttag tatcataaag agaataaaca tataaataag
    17161 atccctgaat atatctacca agaccagtgg cataaacacc accttccctg ttctgaagta
    17221 tattcggtaa atcttttaat ggtgtaccat caggaatagg tattactgga cgaacttctg
    17281 tattccaccc aggttccata ttgatgtcaa ttactcggtt atcgtcagct tcggtcaact
    17341 gggatattga ttgttttaag aatgctctta aaacatctgc tgttgttaca tttgtgaagt
    17401 ttttaccaat ggttatcatc agtgattgat atacactttc ttcaacaagc tgaaatctat
    17461 aaggcttata acttatttgg ttcatagcct ctttactagt cagttgtgat tgtttattag
    17521 ttagtgtaat atcgtcttca ggtgataata caacgaagca cctatagcgt tttacagagg
    17581 ctttacgaga cgtatctaaa agagatgagt ttggtaataa tggaataaat ttaacatcgc
    17641 acctaagttc atctcgacga ggtagtatat cgaattgaaa atcaccagta ccaataagta
    17701 actctgttaa gataaggtca ccataagaac catcagcata gtttctaaat gtatcgaaat
    17761 aatctactcg taatggcact acccaatcga aatcacctac tagaatttta gcttcgattt
    17821 tataagcact gtaattatta gtagagttaa taatagtatc aacttcacgc attaatgaag
    17881 atgcatcaac tgccatatca atcctccatc aatacgtatt tttcaatttc atcaactagt
    17941 gacttatatg gtttaatatt ttgtttttgg tcttgaacac gcttgtctag gaatttccta
    18001 gtggccatgg agttacgacg catgttcatt gtaatgattg aatcaaaaac actactacgt
    18061 ctttcaactt gtggctctaa tttcatggct gtgaaatata cttccattaa aagatcttct
    18121 aaaccacgca aatcttcaat aggtggaaat gtatttggat cagcacccat taatgtcaga
    18181 tcataccaat cttgaaaatg tcgttggata tcatgataaa tctgagcaca atcggaatgt
    18241 ttataaaaac caatagggtg tccttcagct agtattaaag ctaaaccagc ggctgtctga
    18301 cgaacagttt ctaactggtt agtacgtagc ctatctactc ttttatcgcc agttgtgtta
    18361 aatggattct tacgaagata ctcagcgcta tatccagcga tcataggaac ctgcaccatg
    18421 tattgcaggt tccatatgcg ccatgcagct gagttacgag taaccagctt ataatccatg
    18481 gtattannnn nnnnnnnnnn nnnnnnnnnn nnnnnnnnnn nnnnnnnnnn nnnnnnnnnn
    18541 nnnnnnnnnn nnnnnnnnnn nnnnnnnnnn nnnnnnnnnn nnnnnnnnnn nnnnnnnnnn
    18601 nnnnnnnnnn nnnnnnnnnn nnnnnnnnnn nnnnnnnnnn nnnnnnnnnn nnnnnnnnnn
    18661 nnnnnnnnnn nnnnnnnnnn nnnnnnnnnn nnnnnnnnnn nnnnnnnnnn nnnnnnnnnn
    18721 nnnnnnnnnn nnnnnnnnnn nnnnnnnnnn nnnnnnnnnn nnnnnnnnnn nnnnnnnnnn
    18781 nnnnnnnnnn nnnnnnnnnn nnnnnnnnnn nnnnnnnnnn nnnnnnnnnn nnnnnnnnnn
    18841 nnnnnnnnnn nnnnnnnnnn nnnnnnnnnn nnnnnnnnnn nnnnnnnnnn nnnnnnnnnn
    18901 nnnnnnnnnn nnnnnnnnnn nnnnnnnnnn nnnnnnnnnn nnnnnnnnnn nnnnnnnnnn
    18961 nnnnnnnnnn nnnnnnnnnn nnnnnnnnnn nnnnnnnnnn nnnnnnnnnn nnnnnnnnnn
    19021 nnnnnnnnnn nnnnnnnnnn nnnnnnnnnn nnnnnnnnnn nnnnnnnnnn nnnnnnnnnn
    19081 nnnnnnnnnn nnnnnnnnnn nnnnnnnnnn nnnnnnnnnn nnnnnnnnnn nnnnnnnnnn
    19141 nnnnnnnnnn nnnnnnnnnn nnnnnnnnnn nnnnnnnnnn nnnnnnnnnn nnnnnnnnnn
    19201 nnnnnnnnnn nnnnnnnnnn nnnnnnnnnn nnnnnnnnnn nnnnnnnnnn nnnnnnnnnn
    19261 nnnnnnnnnn nnnnnnnnnn nnnnnnnnnn nnnnnnnnnn nnnnnnnnnn nnnnnnnnnn
    19321 nnnnnnnnnn nnnnnnnnnn nnnnnnnnnn nnnnnnnnnn nnnnnnnnnn nnnnnnnnnn
    19381 nnnnnnnnnn nnnnnnnnnn nnnnnnnnnn nnnnnnnnnn nnnnnnnnnn nnnnnnnnnn
    19441 nnnnnnnnnn nnnnnnnnnn nnnnnnnnnn nnnnnnnnnn nnnnnnnnnn nnnnnnnnnn
    19501 nnnnnnnnnn nnnnnnnnnn nnnnnnnnnn nnnnnnnnnn nnnnnnnnnn nnnnnnnnnn
    19561 nnnnnnnnnn nnnnnnnnnn nnnnnnnnnn nnnnnnnnnn nnnnnnnnnn nnnnnnnnnn
    19621 nnnnnnnnnn nnnnnnnnnn nnnnnnnnnn nnnnnnnnnn nnnnnnnnnn nnnnnnnnnn
    19681 nnnnnnnnnn nnnnnnnnnn nnnnnnnnnn nnnnnnnnnn nnnnnnnnnn nnnnnnnnnn
    19741 nnnnnnnnnn nnnnnnnnnn nnnnnnnnnn nnnnnnnnnn nnnnnnnnnn nnnnnnnnnn
    19801 nnnnnnnnnn nnnnnnnnnn nnnnnnnnnn nnnnnnnnnn nnnnnnnnnn nnnnnnnnnn
    19861 nnnnnnnnnn nnnnnnnnnn nnnnnnnnnn nnntannnnn nnnnnnnnnn nnnnnnnnnn
    19921 nnnnnnnnnn nnnnnnnnnn nnnnnnnnnn nnnnnnnnnn nnnnnnnnnn nnnnnnnnnn
    19981 nnnnnnnnnn nnnnnnnnnn nnnnnnnnnn nnnnnnnnnn nnnnnnnnnn nnnnnnnnnn
    20041 nnnnnnnnnn nnnnnnnnnn nnnnnnnnnn nnnnnnnnnn nnnnnnnnnn nnnnnnnnnn
    20101 nnnnnnnnnn nnnnnnnnnn nnnnnnnnnn nnnnnnnnnn nnnnnnnnnn nnnnnnnnnn
    20161 nnnnnnnnnn nnnnnnnnnn nnnnnnnnnn nnnnnnnnnn nnnnnnnnnn nnnnnnnnnn
    20221 nnnnnnnnnn nnnnnnnnnn nnnnnnnnnn nnnnnnnnnn nnnnnnnnnn nnnnnnnnnn
    20281 nnnnnnnnnn nnnnnnnnnn nnnnnnnnnn nnnnnnnnnn nnnnnnnnnn nnnnnnnnnn
    20341 nnnnnnnnnn nnnnnnnnnn nnnnnnnnnn nnnnnnnnnn nnnnnnnnnn nnnnnnnnnn
    20401 nnnnnnnnnn nnnnnnnnnn nnnnnnnnnn nnnnnnnnnn nnnnnnnnnn nnnnnnnnnn
    20461 nnnnnnnnnn nnnnnnnnnn nnnnnnnnnn nnnnnnnnnn nnnnnnnnnn nnnnnnnnnn
    20521 nnnnnnnnnn nnnnnnnnnn nnnnnnnnnn nnnnnnnnnn nnnnnnnnnn nnnnnnnnnn
    20581 nnnnnnnnnn nnnnnnnnnn nnnnnnnnnn nnnnnnnnnn nnnnnnnnnn nnnnnnnnnn
    20641 nnnnnnnnnn nnnnnnnnnn nnnnnnnnnn nnnnnnnnnn nnnnnnnnnn nnnnnnnnnn
    20701 nnnnnnnnnn nnnnnnnnnn nnnnnnnnnn nnnnnnnnnn nnnnnnnnnn nnnnnnnnnn
    20761 nnnnnnnnnn nnnnnnnnnn nnnnnnnnnn nnnnnnnnnn nnnnnnnnnn nnnnnnnnnn
    20821 nnnnnnnnnn nnnnnnnnnn nnnnnnnnnn nnnnnnnnnn nnnnnnnnnn nnnnnnnnnn
    20881 nnnnnnnnnn nnnnnnnnnn nnnnnnnnnn nnnnnnnnnn nnnnnnnnnn nnnnnnnnnn
    20941 nnnnnnnnnn nnnnnnnnnn nnnnnnnnnn nnnnnnnnnn nnnnnnnnnn nnnnnnnnnn
    21001 nnnnnnnnnn nnnnnnnnnn nnnnnnnnnn nnnnnnnnnn nnnnnnnnnn nnnnnnnnnn
    21061 nnnnnnnnnn nnnnnnnnnn nnnnnnnnnn nnnnnnnnnn nnnnnnnnnn nnnnnnnnnn
    21121 nnnnnnnnnn nnnnnnnnnn nnnnnnnnnn nnnnnnnnnn nnnnnnnnnn nnnnnnnnnn
    21181 nnnnnnnnnn nnnnnnnnnn nnnnnnnnnn nnnnnnnnnn nnnnnnnnnn nnnnnnnnnn
    21241 nnnnnnnnnn nnnnnnnnnn nnnnnnnnnn nnnnnnnnnn nnnnnnnnnn nnnnnnnnnn
    21301 nnnnnnnnnn nnnnnnnnnn nnnnnnnnnn nnnnnnnnnn nnnnnnnnnn nnnnnnnnnn
    21361 nnnnnnnnnn nnnnnnnnnn nnnnnnnnnn nnnnnnnnnn nnnnnnnnnn nnnnnnnnnn
    21421 nnnnnnnnnn nnnnnnnnnn nnnnnnnnnn nnnnnnnnnn nnnnnnnnnn nnnnnnnnnn
    21481 nnnnnnnnnn nnnnnnnnnn nnnnnnnnnn nnnnnnnnnn ngggtttaac tccatgtgtt
    21541 taagatcata agatcatggt ctaacagcat aaaagggagc catgaaggct ccccgttatg
    21601 tttgttactt aatggcacga ttcacagcag tgttaattgc attggtaaga gctacaatgt
    21661 aatcaactag aacggtgtgg ttttcagccg attggccaac aacttcccat actgcactag
    21721 ctagttgccg gactttcttt ttaccggctt tactatccat gctagccact ttagagatat
    21781 cacggttagc ttggtcaaga cgacgtacac cgcggttacc gctaactttt agagaggcat
    21841 taccaagacc aattagaact ttagaaagtt tcattagttc agtaacgtcc ttacggctaa
    21901 ctttagcagt accagtacca gtagcacccc attcaccagt tggaagtgca atagcagcta
    21961 atcgttcaat atctttacta gtgcgaccag ttacatcacg tccagacttc tcgaaggtaa
    22021 aactaccatc tagttttcca ctaatgaatg cgctttcagg atatttctta acaggtactt
    22081 ctaatttagt tgcttcttct agagccttat caatagcttc ttcactatca gcttcaatag
    22141 ccgttgctag atgaccaact aaacgttcga tgtattcacc atcgatttta aagcatttgt
    22201 taataatatc actaatacga cgaacctctc cagcaacacc acgtactaga ttatcatcac
    22261 cttttagaat accattaatt ttgatttctt tattttcaaa attatcggtg tccttaagct
    22321 taactagaag ttggtcagct ttagtattag ctgcggcgag ttctttttgg ttagctttaa
    22381 catggatgga tgcatttgca ccttcagcaa tattgtcgat aatatttcga acaaacttac
    22441 caatagtgct attaaatgat tctagtgaag taaccatcgc cttatagtaa tcttctagat
    22501 taccataacc ataatcttcc attgctggaa taccaggtga atagacatca aaggcattgt
    22561 gtagacgttc taagcagcta ttagcatgta caaggaactg aggactatat tgcttatgct
    22621 ctagtccata acgcagaatc tcgatcatag cttcatttga tgcctgctct tcaagtaatt
    22681 gaccaatggt cttcttactg tcctcaactt catcttcaag atcatcagct tcagcaactg
    22741 cctcatcagc agcttcatct gcttcttcaa catcatcttc agttacttct acatcgacat
    22801 ctggaatatc aatttcacct tcagctagtt tctcttcgat gtcatcttca gagacatcat
    22861 catcagcttc agcgacaatt gtttcactat catcttcaac tgcaccttct tcaattgttg
    22921 gttcagcaat agtagatgct gtttcagttt cagcaactgt ttcttcagtt tcagcttcat
    22981 taattaatac atcagtagaa tcactatcat cattagttaa ttcttcttca gcttcatccc
    23041 gaacttcttc caattcgctt aagccgtctt cagctacttc tgctgtttcg gcagcttctt
    23101 ctacaattgg atcagttaca gctacttctt catcaactgc tacgatttca tccggttcag
    23161 cttcagcagg gatactttca gattccgtct ctactacttc agctacttca ctatcagttg
    23221 tatccggcgt gtcttccacg gtttcaacaa cttctgtttc agcatcagct acagctggtt
    23281 cagtaacatc gacttcttca gtttcagtaa tctctgcatc aggttcatca ttggaacttt
    23341 catcagcagt tgtctgttca gcaccggctt cttccggtgt cacatcatca tcgataccag
    23401 gaactgcttc gcttacaact tcaccagcat ctaatacttc atccggtagt gtatccatag
    23461 tggatgacac gggttcatca ccagctggaa gttcttcaga cagtggcgca ggaggcggag
    23521 tttcgtcacc aagtggggtt tcttcagtgg gagttaattc cactgctgtt tcaccaggtg
    23581 cttctgcaac aggtactagt tcagtatcat cagccgcatc ttgtgcagct tcaataattt
    23641 cagtggttga atctaaaacc tctttaccac cttcagaaat tgtaccgatt tcttcagcga
    23701 tttcagcttc agcaacttta actgcttctt cgccttcttc gacactagtg gtagctagcg
    23761 gttcaggaat actttcctca acaacagttt cttctggtac aacttcttca acaattactg
    23821 ctgacttatc agcagcatgt gctgtttctt catgttcttc agcagagata atatcagtat
    23881 ctgttttaac agtttcattc tcaatagttg cagatgcatc attatctttc tttaaatctt
    23941 gaactagttc atgatcatct ttaacagatg tctcgacttt ggatacatcc tgttccacag
    24001 ccgtaccatc ttggttctca aggctggcta catatttgtg aatatttacc atcatgttaa
    24061 tataccttct gtacagagtt tatgagttat gctattcgtc ttagtcataa ctccaagcga
    24121 cgaacgttaa cattcaaaat attgcgctgg aatcttactt tagattttca tcgcatacat
    24181 tgagtatggc agtcaaatta cgacatgtta atttaaatag gtcgtgataa ggaatagcca
    24241 accaatcaac atatgtttct accaatgaaa caagttcttg tatttctcta tcaggtcgcc
    24301 cttcattacg agcacgtgtt agttcatctc taaacctgat taatgcgcct ttaagagtcc
    24361 ttaaccgttc atttcgacga gtacgcattg acgcagcatt tgcacgattg atcttatcaa
    24421 ctaccttaac aactcgatca ataatacttt cagtaacttg atggttgaaa tgttcaaatt
    24481 ctatttcgac tggtagtggt ctaggggttt cttcagatgg aactaaccgt gaagaaatat
    24541 ccctacactg atcataagca cttgcattct tatcgggatt atagttaatt acaatttgat
    24601 gattacctag caaatgcaat gatacaaatc gattaccttg atcgcgataa acagatggtg
    24661 tggttatttt agttggagca ctatttaata gtagttctgc taatgcatct ggactagcat
    24721 ttggattcat atacgaaggt atgatattag ctggccttag aatcacattg tctaatccat
    24781 taatatatcc atcaactact gtctccaata cgcgtaagtg agataataaa ttagcactat
    24841 tggtaatagg tttatatcta acacttaagt tctgaatacg agttgtaatt aggaatgtag
    24901 gattcttatt tttacgagtt ctagcacgac tattaactcg taagttttct gctcgaattg
    24961 caacatattc agcagtagct gctaatacta ctccactatc catcagtttc tcaatagtgg
    25021 taacaaatag ttttataact cgatcaataa catgtttaat agtatcacta atatcttcag
    25081 tagatacaac atcctctaat tctttgataa ccccttggat ctgattataa tcttccatgc
    25141 cgcctaatag atccatcact cgcctagcta acgcttcatc gcctgataat aaatctgcaa
    25201 gtcttttagg ttcatcaaga tcaataatca tttcatctgg ggtatcttta taaatatcaa
    25261 ttaattccat tgctaactcc taacataaga cgggactctt ccgagccccg tcgatatgtc
    25321 gtcacttatc attattctgc ttggaattta gtgttaatta cactattata aagtccagtt
    25381 gcagtatttg cgtaacgcat cgcttcacga ataatggagt catgtttagg tgcactatca
    25441 gtaataatag acgctacctt acgtgatact tcttcgatct gttctttaga aacatcgtcg
    25501 attttatcac tctctagttt ccgtgaaagt tgatcaacat catcttcaag ttgcttaatg
    25561 gctttaacaa tattccgacc gccagtgata acaccagctg catcatcaac cagattacgt
    25621 agagctaccg cttctttctt agcttgactc ttatcaaagt tctttaaagt cacttcggtg
    25681 ccaggttctg cggctgtctc atcatccgtt agatatactt gagtagcagt cgtagttaca
    25741 agcttattac ccggtaaagt gttagatgta ctggcgtagt gtttgagagg cccatcttga
    25801 agtttgtcca tcttctcaac tagttcacta gcatcattac gctctggatc ccaagcttta
    25861 agcacagtgc caatattcgt taggtaggtg gcatagtctt ttgcataaac agatgccatc
    25921 catttaacga tcggaccata tccaacatta gctgaaggct gaatgaattt accattagca
    25981 aatatgggtc caccattttt aacaggaacc gttaattcac tgggtatatt ttcaaactta
    26041 gcattttgga tagctaaaat gagttcatca acttttacac tcacacgcgg tacactattc
    26101 ttaagactat tccatacgtg actaataatt tcacgtagtt tagcaatagc tttcttgata
    26161 taagcaagcg ccttacggct taactcttta atatcctcag ttgaaatctt aactggatat
    26221 aaatgacttt taccaccagt tgtatagttt tctaatgagc tagttaaagt attatcacca
    26281 agtacatgac gatgtggtaa gagtgcagaa tgaataaatg cagctgtact ttgactgata
    26341 ccattaatac cagcttgtcg aacaagagct ttaattgact ctagtgcata tgcggtattt
    26401 agaccttgat tgatatcttg cactgctgta gtaactactt gtgcattacc aatgtccatg
    26461 aaatcagtag gtttatccat atccactgca acagcaatct gcggtaccac gccattatgc
    26521 gctagtggaa tagaactatc tttggcagcc tgatcagcga tttgctgagt tactgtttca
    26581 ccaccttgtg gatcttctcc ttcagcacct gctggaataa ctgtttcaac agcaacatta
    26641 ggttgttcag gaataggagg tacttctgtt actacatctg tttcaactac ggtaaccggt
    26701 accgcaggtt gttcaactag agtagcagct ggagtctcaa caataacgcc gttattagga
    26761 gtattaacaa tagtggtacc tgcatccact ggtgcagttg gtgttacacc aacattattg
    26821 tcagctacat cttgaatagt attttcaggt acagcatctt cagaagtgca atcgccacta
    26881 gtcatggctg ctactttatc aactgctgtt tcaggaatag gtacctcagt atagtcttct
    26941 agactatcta gatactcatt gagtttaaat gtcatgttat ttcctcaagg aatttctttg
    27001 cgcgcgttta acaataaacc atagaattag gtacttagat aaaaatgaac acttagatat
    27061 atttattggc catatctttc taattccata ttacaaacag catttcgttg ctttgcaata
    27121 cgtaataggt aactaattag tgttgcgtat tctggtgaca tatcggtaat aaagccatta
    27181 actaaagata taatctcatt tgcatcatca cgagcacctt tccaaatagc tttagaccta
    27241 cgtagctcca tgtcctcaat gccctgtgca accttcttca gttgttcaag gacatctttt
    27301 tcagctttaa atagatcacc taaacgacga atagcttctt tattaacttc taatgtttta
    27361 cgcacttcaa caggcggcct tggctcgatc gtgattgtat ctggaccatc accatgttta
    27421 tcttcaccaa gtcgtggagc atatttatct ttctggaata taagtttact attaccaggt
    27481 agagaagtat cttttacttt atctaactga ttagcttcac caataaattc aaaagcctct
    27541 ttaaacttat ctagttcatt atcttctaag tcgtagtctt taattaattt aactacttta
    27601 tcaatgtttg atctagctat atttggccat tctttagcta gaaattgact aacttttgtt
    27661 tcattagtta aatcgtctaa aacaaattca tcaccaatga ataacatttt aggattgtca
    27721 attttaattg acatatcaaa atcaggtgtt accctttcat ttgatacagt tggcttattg
    27781 attaaacttt tcgctttttc aattaactca tcagttttat cttcaactga tttgattcca
    27841 gttagtacac gctgtgccgc tactttagct tgttcaataa catggactat taaagcaagt
    27901 atctttttac ctatactttc aatacgttct tttatttctt cttgagaaat atttacaaaa
    27961 cgcatagcgc tgctaggggt tgcattaaaa tcttcaatac taatcttttc aaagccgata
    28021 agcttatcaa ttgattctaa tgtaacgtgc ataaaagcag ctgattgttt agtaatacct
    28081 ctatcaccag cggtatttaa taaatctata aaacattcta aactagtacg cgcatgcagt
    28141 aattgattta gctgatatgt catgttttga gatggaggtg tatcatacgc aaagatattt
    28201 aaatgatcat catcactatc taaatcttta ccatccactg gtgtaggtct attatcagga
    28261 ctttctcggg tatcatgggg tgatgctgga tattcttctg atgcgacgta tgttttacca
    28321 aatgaatcaa cttcagtaac taaaccacga tctgatttcc aatggatatt aggtttatgt
    28381 gcttcttcaa catctaaccc attattagtt gcttttacat catttggtaa ttcatcaatt
    28441 aatttggcag cttcttctgg ttctttagat atttgcttgt cgtctgtagc agcgtgcttt
    28501 agtttggctt tcgcgacttt ttcttttact tcgacaacac cataaccttc taaactatca
    28561 agtaacttat ttaagttcat ttacaattcc tcaagaatac ttaattacat agcataagag
    28621 gaaccccgaa gggttcctca ttatgtttgt tacttctcat cattctcagg tgctttagaa
    28681 gtttctttgc cgtacgcagc taattcatgt ttaacaataa atgtatactg cgcagcgatg
    28741 catttagcaa tatagttaac tagtgcacta ttatcaatac caccaatatt cagtgcatca
    28801 cgcgctgttt cttttgacat gcctgcttcg tcaggattcc aatcagctag ggccttttca
    28861 agattctcag caatcttgta atcaatctta ttaaagtcct gtagtttaat aacaagacct
    28921 ttaagaatat taagatgtgc taagatttta ctcggtgcac ggacatcaac ttcaacttca
    28981 tgtagatccg tttccccatc accctcaaca acttcccact tattcacacc tgacttagaa
    29041 gaagtaactt ctaacttaac attaccagga gctttctcaa cggctttatt aatatcttca
    29101 gccatcttag cttgtaaatc actggtgact tgatcaatat caatagactt gtcacctttg
    29161 agataacgta ctccaagttc gccatatttc ctaagagcag atacatactg agttgagaat
    29221 acagtcatga agtctgcaat agtcttcgga ttatttgcaa taaagccact actagatacc
    29281 atatactcag aaggagtgaa cttaatctct tctttcttta gatcaccggc tttgagtgat
    29341 ttaatagcat caatagtttt agtaatacgc atatcgagtg caatcagctt aggattaaaa
    29401 tctttaatct tctgctttat cattgcaaca attttcttga taatctctaa agctttctta
    29461 cctgcttctt ttagtttctc tttgagatcc tcaagagaga taacagctgc tttctgaata
    29521 gcgctgcgtg gagaagcatc gtaattctca agcgcggcag tgagtccaga tttttcaata
    29581 cctaggatac gatcgattga ttccatgcca acatgcatga aggcagctgc ttgtcgagag
    29641 ataccatctt caccagcttg aagtaaaaga ccttggaact tttcaagtgc ttctttagca
    29701 tcttcaatta gccctaattc atcttcagct tgaacaatag ttacttcagt atctaatgca
    29761 gttggttgaa tagcatcatc tgcatcaaga acttcttcta cgggattatt ttcaatctga
    29821 tctacttctg ctaaaacgga tgatacatca gcagaagttt tattttcaac gactaattca
    29881 acatcaccat gaatcgtagt gccttgatct tcaattgatt caagtgatag tttgtctagc
    29941 attttaagta gagacatgtt aattacctta cctgggaggg attatttact tgttcttgcg
    30001 taggtctttg aattggacgc tggtaagctt ttaattctaa ctcggtcacg aatactagtc
    30061 gacccattac tctgactaaa ccagcaagag cattactaaa atctgttaca acgcgactta
    30121 cattattgat cattaatgta attgaattaa tgatatttga gatagcaggg atgccatcag
    30181 gtgcatcagg atcttgaact tttgcttgac gatttcgcat attagattgt tgtgcccgaa
    30241 tcctaccagc ttgttgacga ttagtctcag ctaactgcat taacctacca aattcaaaat
    30301 ctagtttagt tgcataatct tttctagcat ctatacgttt agccatttcg cttaataata
    30361 ctaaccgtct tccaattgaa ctcgtatcat taaccttaaa ggtattgtta ccttcaggtg
    30421 catccttcat agtaggaata gtataaaact taaaggcaaa atcacggaca gtgtttacta
    30481 aaaaatccca atccctgatc tcttcagtct gtgtttcagt tggccctgca ccaaataaag
    30541 ttttattacc ttgaactggc atactacgat aaactgtaga acttactcta aatctatcat
    30601 ctttcttaat aggcactgca cccttcatcc agttcttaac attaaactta ctaaagtctt
    30661 gtgcagctct atcggtccat ttttcatcaa atgataattt cctaaggata tctgccacag
    30721 cttggatata taagagtagg gatttatcat agaaagctat caagttgtta acttgcatga
    30781 gtatcggatc aactgtagtc ggttcgaatt taccatcaat actaaatcgt ttagtatttt
    30841 taaattttaa ttcttgctta aatggctcat gcttaatatt ttcagctctt tctaaaagca
    30901 tgtttattcg ttcaagagta cgctgattac cttgtgtaat aacacgtgca tactctttta
    30961 attcatctcg atgctttgct tgggattttt tcatttcatc ccaggtattt cgtgctgtct
    31021 tagatagatc ttctaatgat acattctcag tttttagaat gtgttcacta acaacatctt
    31081 tgttatctgc atatttttga aataagccat cggtataggt tttaactaaa atgtcttttt
    31141 cggtgcattc taatctactt tgaatatctt caattgatgg caataattct tttagatatc
    31201 catcgcatgt agcgatcata tcgacggggc tgtccccgtc gattgattca agtaagaccg
    31261 aatgactaag tgaattatta gtcatagata gtcctcagtc cttatctatt acttctacag
    31321 atccaaatag tagatgtagg gtatacatta gatcattcat accgtttttg tgtttaaccc
    31381 aattctggat cattgaaacg gtatctagat ctaattttaa ctcattaaag agagtagcaa
    31441 tttcggcgcg cggttcaatg agttgtgcac cagcatctgg ttcagtagct agtaacattg
    31501 gccattgagt aattgaaata cgtcgatgac ccgtagcaat gtatcgaaca gtatctaata
    31561 ggaattgata attataacta tcgatattac tattattgtc ctgtagaata aaccaattat
    31621 agtttccgct aaaaagacga atagcacaag ctagaacttt cttatggaat tcccaatatg
    31681 cagtttgtgc aggaaagttg gtaaagataa gatatagttc ttcaacttga ggatcaccgg
    31741 gacgagcagt gaaccgtgaa atggcctgtt gttgaccacc tgagtaatta cgaccaaatg
    31801 ggcgtacagc attagttgct ggcatatcaa tgccctccat tagtgaccaa gagatagtag
    31861 atcacgatgg ttagcaaaga actcagatgc gcgatcttgg atcataccta ggcgatagtt
    31921 ataatcagag atacgaattt catactcttt aataagcttc tgtaggcgtg catccacttt
    31981 accattactt tgcatttccc gcatttcttg taaacgtagt tgaagtgcaa ggaattcttg
    32041 ctcagcttct ttaaaacgtt caacctgata ctcagctaag aacttgccaa ataacacgaa
    32101 cgggttctga cgaggtgaga agccatccat gttaagtgga tcacgttgag ctatagagag
    32161 agcactcaca gctacatcat aagtaccttc attgacttca gcactagatg cacggcttaa
    32221 gcgttgtttc agttcattag tcttaagact cattgctgga tacagagtaa tgaattgtgc
    32281 catattggtg tatagccatt ctttctcagc acgagatgat tttaattctg tagccttacc
    32341 taatttcatt gcttcttgtg caattagatt tagtagtagt ttacggccat aacgaatata
    32401 gaaactaaga ccatcaacaa aacgtagcat atttgcacgg tcaaaggtta gattagagtt
    32461 agtaaactga atagcaaata aacgccggat ttcgctttcg atcatatcaa agctaccacg
    32521 aatatttgaa agagtatcca gtactagttt aatcggttca gtattaaaac taatcgctcg
    32581 ccgtagttca gtagataacc gcatacctaa atctgattta agttgcatat taccaaatac
    32641 ttcacctaca tcgtcaataa ttggtgcgag agttgcatca tattcttcac gtaatgaacg
    32701 gatttgattt aatagttcac gacgttcagt aactggtgcg agttcacgta cataatcaat
    32761 aattctcatc actcagtcct taaatattgg tagacatggt tttattcatc attttaaaga
    32821 tctcagtgat atccggacct ttattctttt cagccatttt aatttcatca agtcggtgag
    32881 atgtagatag atcaacccca cgatgataaa tagttactcg ctcataacgg tcatcaataa
    32941 caacaagcat cattagatag ctattgtcaa agatcttttg ccgagtggcg aaatcatcaa
    33001 tacgaccata aagagaatta gaagcagctt taagagttga cgttgataca atcgcgatgt
    33061 ttgatgcatc tgctaatgaa actgtgccac tacgaacaga ttgtttccag ttgttacggc
    33121 gacgatcggt gatttgttta taaacacctg acttatcatt cattagaatg cgataatgtt
    33181 catcgatcat atcttgacct agaacgaagt cacgccagaa tttaatttga ccagttttta
    33241 ctagaaatag acgatgtagc caagtatctc gtccaccagc actaaagatg tgcgcaataa
    33301 tctgaggact aacagcggct ggaattaaac ggatcataac aggaatttta gctttctgct
    33361 ttcctgattt aacatcaacg ttaaccagct taccaacggc aaggttttca acttcataaa
    33421 tcttttgtgt atcaccacta gaaatacttt gtgcacttgt actttcgtca ttcgcttcca
    33481 ttgaagctac ccaacgctca tgtgagtgtt cagcgacgat atttggtaaa tgcacaggct
    33541 tctcaaaaga ctctaatgaa ggaagaccat cagaatactc ttcggcagag aatacactag
    33601 tgcgagttac acctgtacgg ttaggattaa tagtatcgaa tacttttaaa gtatcaatct
    33661 tatccacacc tagaagcata ttaacagctt gtagataata accagtaaaa gacgatgaaa
    33721 caaatttcat aacgtctttc atgtaaggtt gatcaactaa ggtttggtct acgatgacca
    33781 atggttcaac acgagttgga cgtgctagat cggttagaga agaaatctct acaccatttt
    33841 tagtggcttg taggacagtc tgcattagac cacgtacacc ttgatcagca gcaacagtca
    33901 tcagagcaga acttactgct ccggcgatta caggtaatgg catttttctc ttcctatatg
    33961 ggtttgcaga gagttataaa aannnnnnnn nnnnnnnnnn nnnnnnnnnn nnnnnnnnnn
    34021 nnnnnnnnnn nnnnnnnnnn nnnnnnnnnn nnnnnnnnnn nnnnnnnnnn nnnnnnnnnn
    34081 nnnnnnnnnn nnnnnnnnnn nnnnnnnnnn nnnnnnnnnn nnnnnnnnnn nnnnnnnnnn
    34141 nnnnnnnnnn nnnnnnnnnn nnnnnnnnnn nnnnnnnnnn nnnnnnnnnn nnnnnnnnnn
    34201 nnnnnnnnnn nnnnnnnnnn nnnnnnnnnn nnnnnnnnnn nnnnnnnnnn nnnnnnnnnn
    34261 nnnnnnnnnn nnnnnnnnnn nnnnnnnnnn nnnnnnnnnn nnnnnnnnnn nnnnnnnnnn
    34321 nnnnnnnnnn nnnnnnnnnn nnnnnnnnnn nnnnnnnnnn nnnnnnnnnn nnnnnnnnnn
    34381 nnnnnnnnnn nnnnnnnnnn nnnnnnnnnn nnnnnnnnnn nnnnnnnnnn nnnnnnnnnn
    34441 nnnnnnnnnn nnnnnnnnnn nnnnnnnnnn nnnnnnnnnn nnnnnnnnnn nnnnnnnnnn
    34501 nnnnnnnnnn nnnnnnnnnn nnnnnnnnnn nnnnnnnnnn nnnnnnnnnn nnnnnnnnnn
    34561 nnnnnnnnnn nnnnnnnnnn nnnnnnnnnn nnnnnnnnnn nnnnnnnnnn nnnnnnnnnn
    34621 nnnnnnnnnn nnnnnnnnnn nnnnnnnnnn nnnnnnnnnn nnnnnnnnnn nnnnnnnnnn
    34681 nnnnnnnnnn nnnnnnnnnn nnnnnnnnnn nnnnnnnnnn nnnnnnnnnn nnnnnnnnnn
    34741 nnnnnnnnnn nnnnnnnnnn nnnnnnnnnn nnnnnnnnnn nnnnnnnnnn nnnnnnnnnn
    34801 nnnnnnnnnn nnnnnnnnnn nnnnnnnnnn nnnnnnnnnn nnnnnnnnnn nnnnnnnnnn
    34861 nnnnnnnnnn nnnnnnnnnn nnnnnnnnnn nnnnnnnnnn nnnnnnnnnn nnnnnnnnnn
    34921 nnnnnnnnnn nnnnnnnnnn nnnnnnnnnn nnnnnnnnnn nnnnnnnnnn nnnnnnnnnn
    34981 nnnnnnnnnn nnnnnnnnnn nnnnnnnnnn nnnnnnnnnn nnnnnnnnnt aattaatggc
    35041 aagtgaattt aaaaatcagt tattaaacct gagacgaaat ccagtactga tgcaatcatt
    35101 aatgttatct gaactagata aacaacttaa tggtgagact ggggaacgtt atgatattcc
    35161 tgattcagca aaccctttcg tttcattgat ggagatgggt gttatcggag tatcggctgc
    35221 atttactgaa atggaagctt taagtaggcg tctttatcca cgcttagcga ttaccagtga
    35281 tgaactttat ctacacatgt ccgatgaaga ttatattggt agatttgcta tcccagcaca
    35341 gaactatttt aacttcattt tagattatga tgaagttatt aagtatgctg ttccttatgg
    35401 ggatcaaggt caacgtaaat tagttatccc gcgtttaact aaatttacag gggcgggtat
    35461 atcatacacc atgcaatacc ctctagaact gcgtgtaatg cgccatggtg gcgttgtagc
    35521 tgaatataat accgatagct tatctcctat tgaaacgctc tctacgaaca ttgcacagat
    35581 gactatgatc aatgatggtc gtggacatcg attaatgaat ctgatcatac ctgttaaaca
    35641 atttgatatt actcgatatc aagaaacact taatccatct aatctgtttg agaaagaata
    35701 tgttttctcc gatcagtttt attatgcacg tgcatatatt aaacggacag tagatgcaca
    35761 ggaatgggaa gaagtaataa ctacacatac tgatcaagta tacgatcctc ttaatctaac
    35821 cgtagtttta aaagttatta ataataggtt acaagttagt ataccagcta tttataatac
    35881 tactggacta gctacaggtg taattcgtat tgatatctat tctactcgtg gtaagattga
    35941 aatcgattat ggtagttatc aacctgacca atttacgtat agtttaaatg atatcgacga
    36001 tgatccaaag tatactgaac cacttaagaa acttgctcga ataagtgcac ttagtactta
    36061 ttatgtatct ggtggttcta attcaatgga ctttgatacg cttcgtaacc aggttattga
    36121 taataccact ggtccacaac agttaccaat caccaatgta caattaagtg ctgacttggc
    36181 tagacgtggt tatacccttg taactaatat cgataacatc acaaagaaac aatatcttgc
    36241 tagtaggcga ctaggtgctc ctcgtacact tgacatcatt tcaggtgcag gtgtagcaat
    36301 gtctcagcta caagtatcga tgaatgaatt agttaaatct aagcatgtta aagataatgg
    36361 tgatagaatc actatcctac catcaatgct ctataggttt agtaatggtc gtgtatcagt
    36421 cgtaccagat gcacaattag attctatttt aagtagttca gcagaatcta ttgcacgtca
    36481 aataaacgac tcacgtacag tttattgtcc attccatggt gtacttgatg caacggaaga
    36541 taacttcgat tatcgcccat actacttaga taatccagtt atcaatgaga agacttttgt
    36601 tggtgagaat gatacagctc agttacaagc tagtattgat gtatttgaaa ttgatcgcgt
    36661 cactgaaggc tatcgtatta agattcgatt agatgaaggc gaacaattta agaaattagc
    36721 tgatgagcaa attgctgttc agattggata tcagcctaaa ggtgaaacaa agtatgcatc
    36781 aattaatggt aagttcttag gcattgaaga agaaaagcgt gtctatgagt ttatcattga
    36841 aactaattat gatattgatt caagtggtgc gatttatacc actaacatgt caatgtatga
    36901 tcagttccag aaagtattct ctactccttt aaatactgat tttgatgtat caatcattgt
    36961 agtaaataca atcactccag gttatatacc aaatgaatta gactcattgg ttcaaaggca
    37021 tctactgcca tctgagttca tggttattaa tagggaacgg ttaattacaa cgcttggtta
    37081 tgacatgact aagatatggc accgtaatag aactgttctt agccaagaat catatcagac
    37141 ctggccagca gatgtacctg cttactatca gaaagatgta tttgaaactg attcaactgg
    37201 acacattgtt attacaatag gaccagatgg taaaccagtt tacaaagtta aacataagaa
    37261 aggtgatcca gttctagatg ctaatggtaa acctgtaatg cagtatcgaa agggtgatac
    37321 taagttagat gctaatggta aacctattct tcttgaacca cgtaagattc tacgtgaaat
    37381 gatggtacta atggtagatg gtctattcta ctttgcaact gaacaggaag ctgtagctta
    37441 tcgcaaagag ataccaatgg agttcgttaa atggatccag aatgatattg attatattga
    37501 tcaacgtcta ttagagacat gtgaactcta tctatatccg acaactacat ttggcgatac
    37561 aattgtttct gttagagagg gtcagaaatc aactgtacaa gttgatcaga acttctttac
    37621 aatgttgtat ctaaaaccat ctgcatttgc taactctact atcagaccgt cattaattaa
    37681 gacagttaag acaattgtta atgacatgct tggtcgtaaa acaattgcat tatctgaaat
    37741 cattgcagct ttagaagcag ctattggtga ggatgtgtta cagattgatg ctggtggttt
    37801 aggtggttct aataactatt ccattattac agtagatgac gatgcagtta ggttgacatt
    37861 acgtaagaag cttactgtta tggctaacca ggaactaacc attgaagatg acatgtctat
    37921 tactttctta agacatgagc aaattcaata aggtcataag ccctccccta ggggagggca
    37981 ttatgttgta ttttacattg cataaccacg tttaaagtca tcgatgactt tatcaaatcg
    38041 acgctgccat tcgcgaatag catcattgaa gccatggatc ttataatctt cactaactac
    38101 ttgtgcacac ttaccataat agttaagtac gcaactagct gctagatatt gtgcttgaga
    38161 atattcaaac atcgtatcag taatacgacg cataccttca agggaagtgt tgattaattg
    38221 aacagactca ccaatagcat caatagtttc ttgactataa ttacgtgata gttgctttaa
    38281 cttacgtaga gtatcactgc tattgcgata tgcttttaac aaatcatcaa gtggtgcgac
    38341 aaaacgatct tttaacagat gtgagttttt ccagaaattc ttatcaggga aatctggaat
    38401 gcttgaacga tcaggataca ctgtagatag ttcattgcac cgggtagcta gtttaccaat
    38461 ctcacggata ttagcgatag gcataagtgc acgataatca tcaccattgt aattaacata
    38521 ttcaatgata gtgccaacta gcttttccat tgtacctagt tcagtacgtg cttcattatt
    38581 aatattaatg atttctttct ggtagtatac actaccaaat gcagcagcat atacacgact
    38641 agctaagatt ttaggatcat caatgattga ttgtgcaatt gcatcaaact tttctagtaa
    38701 cgcatccttt cgattaccta atcgattttt aactagtaac tcttgaaaga gagtacgtgc
    38761 ttgatcaact gcccggacaa tctttccata acgagttgct acaacaacat cgcgcttctt
    38821 aaaatcacta atccaacgta tcagcttagc aaatagttcc attagtttct caaaccaagt
    38881 cttaagagta ttaatgatgg tagccatcac tgcctcttga gaaatagtca cattaagagt
    38941 actacgggtt ggtgtaaaca tagaagcata ttgctcaagt gaagctactg ctttcttagg
    39001 agcttcaaac ccttcagtgc tcatgcgctt aactaatgct cgaataccat caacatctgg
    39061 ttttgatata ccttcaagtt tagtgatggc ataaatatca gatagctgat gaatcgcttc
    39121 tacggctaca cacatcttag ctaaaacttc aggagctgag gcacttgaaa cagtttcttc
    39181 ttcaccttca accatttctg gttggttctc atcaaagaaa agtttttcct cttcgacatc
    39241 tacttcttta acatgagaca tgggtttaac ctcactcatc aacgctaccg attaattgat
    39301 ttaatgcatt acccatgtct gcttggatac ggttataatc tgggccatta acaacggcag
    39361 agacaatatt gacatcatca acagttagat aatcattagc tgtatcagat gttagtacag
    39421 ctttgacaag acatggatca gtaataccgg tgataagact ttggcgaatg cgaagaatat
    39481 tgttaaaata ggttacggct agttttgtat caactgcaat attctcatta actttactta
    39541 agattttctt aaatttagca acagctttat cctgttgttc atcgaaatca agtagagtct
    39601 caaatggaat ctgtaatgcc accgcattag ctaggagcat tgcgcgggtt ttacgatcag
    39661 aaccacctaa gttaggcagt tgctttagaa tacgggaaag ttcaaaacct aattgttgca
    39721 tgatttttct ctctatttag ttaagcggta ggctcttaca aataagtcat tatttaatag
    39781 actttctaaa gtatcttcta attcagtagc ccgtttatct ttacgacgct ggggactaag
    39841 gaaatctaaa attttatcaa aaatggtcca ctcattggct aaatcgttta tcaatgaatc
    39901 aattacttta atgtcatcat caattcctgg ttttagtgat gagtccttta cccatttaag
    39961 ttgtgctact agatcttgtt taattttcat taaacgttgt cgttgattgt catagcgtga
    40021 actaattgga tcatatccaa cttgtaaatt accggcaatg atacctagtg taacaggtaa
    40081 accaatgatc ataaatagac ctttgaatac ctcagcagta atatgactag aaacagattt
    40141 atattcacgg tcattataat accgacctga tttagttaat gccgttgcca gtggccttcc
    40201 ataacctaat cgagtggcga ataaatcagc taattgttca tcgcgtttac gtgattgaac
    40261 atcaccagtt aaatgtggac gttgtgcttt cttaaatgat gatagaatga ctttacgaat
    40321 atttccttca gtcctatcat tagcaaactt ctcataatca gctggatcaa cgttcttctt
    40381 taaccatgtt tcatccaata attgaatctt atacttatta gctttcctac cctgtaagat
    40441 aagtatgcct tcagtaagtg catagttaag atagacgtag tcgcccattg tagctagtgt
    40501 ttcccaacaa tgcccaattt catgtaatgt aatagcggta gcttctgcta tactaacacg
    40561 gttaatagcc gataatagac caatagataa accgatcttg tatttaaaag ttgaaacagc
    40621 ttcacctgta acttttaaat ttgttaaatc aatattaatg aatgtattga caccttgctc
    40681 agttgctaaa gtaactcgat taatattgtc aaatttacta ccagtatgtc caactgtaaa
    40741 ggatgtgaat gcaccaccca ttataccctg atcatctagg tgtgtaaatt ctatattcat
    40801 attgaggatc ttagaaacat catcactcag tgacctaaaa tcattaatat ctattctctg
    40861 ttgattatct aatttatcac gaatcttggt tagatgttct tctatcaatg gacctaggtc
    40921 acgcttaaca ttcacatcta acacttcatt agagatttct atcgtatgta gcattttata
    40981 tctctaccag tattaattta taatcataaa gataaggctg cgttgtatag aattcaatct
    41041 tatgcactac gtattataaa agaggcgcac acaaaatgtt tgagttattg ttgtcttctg
    41101 gactaacaaa tacgcctata tattccgatc cttatccagg tcctaaaaca ctgatagctg
    41161 ggacaaggga attaggtttg tatggtgaaa caacatcttc agaattattt ggttatgatg
    41221 atgcagctaa attagttaat atgacatttg gaacagtaat caatgatgga caaccatggt
    41281 taaagttctc taataaaaat gttacttgtt acataccaaa gaaaccagct cgtaaatcaa
    41341 tacaaaaatc acggcttaat aatgccggac ttcgtaatgg tgactatgaa gttagattta
    41401 tgggaaacat ttataaattt ggtttattaa caatggttgg tgccacatca gaatggcaaa
    41461 ggttacttta taatgttcac gtatctaatt taaatggtgc taactggcct tataaattta
    41521 cagataatga cttaggtatt aaccaagcag tcgccggtgg tattagtact gatggtacta
    41581 ctaactgggg aagagaccca ggtagtgatc cagttaatga ccagctctat cgtggctact
    41641 atgcaattga tataactaac tcgtcaagta gtgaaactgg cgctgcaacc caaggttggc
    41701 gtccagtggt ttatgctagt ggtacatatc cattcgttaa agataatgtt attaaactta
    41761 ctgattttga aactgataat gaaatggcag ccggtgccca aataggtaac ttagtctatt
    41821 attacggtgg taagaataat gctaatactg ctctacgtac actagattta gtcacgggta
    41881 agttaacaac attacaacca actggtacgc ctatagcagt taaacaatgc tcggctgttg
    41941 catttaatgg taaagtatat ttctatggtg gtgaaagtgc cacagatggt gtacttacta
    42001 aagatatgca gtgttatgat cctgcaacta atacatggga aataaaatca ccaggtacaa
    42061 tagcttgccg gtatgcacgt ggaactagtc ttaatgggtt aatctacata ttaggtgcag
    42121 ctgatacaac tgcaacaaat aatcgtggat ttacattaat gtacaatcca actacagata
    42181 catataccag tggtgcagca tttaatgata ctggggtata tacccaagat tattcagtga
    42241 gtgtttataa taatagcgta tgtgttattg gtggtatggt tggtgccggt gttaatactg
    42301 gaatcatatc gtacaatcaa accaacaata attggtctaa accaataact acaggtatac
    42361 ctcttggtgc agctattaat atacgcccat ctggtgaact ttatgtaatc gctggtgaaa
    42421 atcaaaataa tgcaccaatt aagtattatg aaccacgatt agcacgatgg ataaatttag
    42481 gtaatttaga aactggttta gtggatgcag gttttgccaa tacgtttaat aacgatggta
    42541 agatttatgt tctaaacggt aatcagaatt taaaatacca aattagttaa cgaaataaac
    42601 cctcccgtaa tgggagggtt ttatgatgtg tcgaagttta tattagcagt aatgatcaat
    42661 tgataatatt taattaggaa taccttccat ttttaatatc cttcattgag tagttctgct
    42721 aaagcacgtg cctgtgaaat atcagtagaa gcaaaaacat cagaaagata gttatcatgt
    42781 tcttttgcat tctgacgtaa ttcatccatt agatgtttat tagatacagc ccatactttc
    42841 cacagatttt tataatcatc atatttagga ttatatccgt ctagtggtgg ttttccttta
    42901 ccagctttcc agtggttgga gtatttgcga tatcctttac aatctaactg ccaagcttcc
    42961 tcaattgttc tgccatcagg aagccttgcg taaagagccg agaatctttt gtcaccaaca
    43021 gatgaacatt catatcctcc tcggcgcttc cactgatata ttactttggg ttcttatagg
    43081 tattaataaa cttctctagt agggtatcca ttttaggagc gcccatgatc ttctgtgtga
    43141 tttcaatagc attaacccta ccgcctgtta agtttacgcc aacttcgcgg cgatggtgtt
    43201 cactaattcc ttccatcatc gagaattcca ttacacatgt ttcacgtgca atatttagaa
    43261 tctgactaac gttaggatat gtcgacacga tgtcaaggtc ggcgatatgg cagaagatta
    43321 aggttttata atttggtaaa tctttaacgc actgtaatcc atttggacct gccatgtaag
    43381 atggcaatgt aacaatccag tcgttatgac caataacata ctgatctaac tcatgtacca
    43441 tctgatcaga actcgaacca ataacacatg gatctggtct atttagatac cagaaatgca
    43501 tgtcatcaca tagtcgtttt gggttagagc taaagttctt ataatcggat gctttagaga
    43561 atagacttat agaacgacca aggtcattta cttgttcatc aagttgttct agtcgaatgg
    43621 agtcgatgat gttataaaga ccatatttga ttttatgttt agtctgcatc tcacggtgcc
    43681 agtcgatacc accaagatgt gcagtttctt taaaggttaa cttaccaaat tccattacat
    43741 atctaataga atcaccatag gtaaagttat tatttaatat aaaatcatcc accggtaccc
    43801 attcattact acctacattt ttaatatatt tagtaataac tccgcctggc ctgtcaacta
    43861 gttgtttatt aaaaccttca ataaaatctt ctaagtcctt atcattttta atggtcgtag
    43921 atttatcgat gtttagttct tttctaagaa tagactctaa tcgatagtta ggatcacgtc
    43981 ctttagctaa tcgagttact cgataagttg acatagaatc gatgcattga aaactagagg
    44041 gtgctgtaat ccaatgccat tgatcctccg gtcctttaga tttggtgacc ccagatgcag
    44101 tggtggtcat aggttcgtca atcttaaaat ggaaatacct ataattctta ggtaccgatg
    44161 gatcagaaaa aacatcagct ggattaacac cataatgttc taatgttttt aagattctac
    44221 caatgtcgaa gctaatattc cagaatgcga agaaatctgg tttccaggta tgtagtcgtt
    44281 taaaacattc aataataata tctactggtg tttcaacaac cattacttca atatctagac
    44341 cacgttcttt aattagatgc gatagcacct cttctttttg tgcttgttct aatgtctctt
    44401 tcactggatc ttcaatatca ctaacccatc gttttaaata ggctaagaaa gctttgttct
    44461 tatgtgtgac tgacatacag ataatctgac catcgttctc agcttcataa acgttggttt
    44521 cgatgtcacc accagcaaca gtgtttagag agattagacc aggataacgt tcttgataat
    44581 catgcttcag ataacaggtt gaactaacat cactgccata taggtaagga ctacgcgcta
    44641 gttgacgaag agatctagcc gaatagtcac ctaggatttt actaatctta cgtttcatgt
    44701 caatttgagt tgacatatat ttaactaagt tacgctcata ttcgtaatct ttcttttctt
    44761 tatggttacg cattcctttt gaggtaatcc aaaaaggacg ctggtagttt tcccacatcc
    44821 ttaaattatt tgcagttgta ccatcttcaa aatgaattcg ttctttaacg aaatgtgcat
    44881 ctgtaaactt accaaattga tcagtacaat aagtaatatg tttggcttca atgcccttaa
    44941 tctttttctt atttgtaacc tgttgttcat tagacattgc tataacctca gcacatattg
    45001 atatttatct acgtactata ttagtaccta gtaaaagtaa taatcagcat aaagcctccc
    45061 ctaggggagg caatatgttt acataccagc tttctgccgg aagaagtgta gaacgagttg
    45121 ccgtttacct tcagggatga aacgtgcaag atagttgata tctacttgat aaagcgcatc
    45181 tgatacatca ctagtaaata ggcagaatag agtaagaaga ttaatgtgtg cttcttgacg
    45241 gttattctga gtaggtagag tagcaacaaa gcgaagtgcg ttagattcac taaatagggt
    45301 attacgattt ttcttaacga aatcaaagat aatatccatg cctgatttaa agccttcaat
    45361 atcttcgatt gtcattacgt agttgaatac atcatctagt ttcttttgtg catctccacc
    45421 acgttcgata gtgatatagt caccaggttt agcaccagtg gcaaactgct ctagacgaga
    45481 ttcgataaat acttggttca ttttggtcat acctttacga agtacaggtt cattagatgt
    45541 tgattcacta ttcaagattt taacttcccc ggttggttta atatcatctt taccagagaa
    45601 tactttccat tgttcaacaa tagtttcaat atcttgacta gtggtaggta agaataaacg
    45661 atcgcgtaac tcaatagcaa ttttaaaatc ttttatcaaa ttactatttt taataagtcc
    45721 ttcagcccag tcttcaagct ctgctgtcgt ccaatcggta ggtggagcat tatcacgaat
    45781 aacactatta acccaactac cacgtagtgt ttttggtgga gtaatacctt gtttaacaaa
    45841 atcaaccact tcttgggtag accaatctag tggaatatca ctagtgtgaa tacgcagttg
    45901 cttgactaat tcttcaagct tgatactgtc ttcagtattg cgaatatctt gtttcagagt
    45961 atcttcatta actaccggta caattacttc ctcagtagtc tcattctctt tagcccgttt
    46021 agttaaaata tcatcagcaa tatcggcaat atcattaact acaccagtta gacgatggtt
    46081 agcagcatcg attagttcat catctgacca ttcatcataa ggacgatatt tacgggttgg
    46141 gtcaaataca aagctaccga gttcagtttt acctttagca atgccatcat tggtaaacca
    46201 ttcaatgaca ttttcatctg tccatgtttc aggaatatcg aagtcagtac gcagtgcatt
    46261 tacattaact tcagctaatt ctgaggtatc gttatctgta ttaactgaag aattaatatc
    46321 atctgctgta gcatatactt cctcaggaga tactaattca atatttgtta atcctcgacc
    46381 aatttcagaa gttggcttat cttcagttgc ttctgataaa acttcgtctt tgacaatggg
    46441 tttttcaggt aaacgattga gttgaggaaa ctttccaaat cgttgattct ttttagacat
    46501 tactagttcc tttcgggtta taatctaaat aatggagaag ctgagtaact tctccatcta
    46561 ttttaactga tgcgatcgcg ataagaccat ttaacagtct taagaacagc actgtgcatt
    46621 ttagacatga agatggatag gaatcgacca ccaacacctg ctgccgctgc cggtatgcca
    46681 ttagggttct ctgacatttg tttacccata cagacagcgc atacgttctt acctctacct
    46741 attacaccat tagctggatc accaccggcc ttacatgtca ttggaccacg tagttcaatc
    46801 tcagtgccaa ctagttcatc aatattagtt tcttcaataa ggatagattt cccattctta
    46861 acataagaca agccaatgaa atctttctta ttaaattgat gaacattggt tggaatacct
    46921 atccatgtat tgcagtcttc cataataatc ctgactgtac caaccattcg ataaatcgtt
    46981 ttagttgact caccgccaag ggctgtttgt gcaccacggt tatatgaacc ataacgtaat
    47041 gagttattca ttactggcat atggtcagtg tcaatgcctt cttccaatga tttaccgata
    47101 tattcaactg atgtaccatc ttggaatggc gcttccccac caaacatacc aaatactttc
    47161 ttacgcacgc caccaaataa tttactatgt ttagtgtcat agaactcata agaaggatcg
    47221 tcttttagat agtcctcatc tagcttgatt aatgcattac ccatttctgc aataacagcc
    47281 ggatcatcta accgatcttt atatttctct tctagttctt tacgtaactt atctctgtct
    47341 ggtgcagagg tcattgattt ctcagtaatg gatgttacca aggtactggc atatgctggc
    47401 aatgctaaac aatgatctgc aaacatccga tattgccata catataactt accatcagtt
    47461 gcacgcggtg gattatcatc atcaattgga tcatcgatca tgcggttaag aatttctttc
    47521 tcaactttac caatatcgaa ataaccagat tggaatggga acagatcacc aaaaggtaaa
    47581 cataatacta aatggttaac aaaaacgtta ccataagttg ttcttaatgc acctggtcct
    47641 ttatagtttt caatttcacc aggttgtaaa atgaattcat ctcgaaatgc taatggttgt
    47701 ttaccttcaa tataatcgtc gatataaaca acttcatcat tagaatcgcc ttctttatag
    47761 aagaacattt taccatcttt gaaatatggc ttgtatagat attcaccacc atcatttggg
    47821 ttataaacga tattaaataa aacgttaacc catgctcgtt tcttatctaa tccagcattg
    47881 atacccatta gaaaataatc acgtaatttc attagtatca cctatgctat ttaaaatctt
    47941 tttagcttca ttttccataa tagatcgttc aatattgtta gatgtgaaat catctataat
    48001 acccattacc gttctactaa tttcattctg ttcagtattt gaaattaata ccaatccgac
    48061 aatttcttta gcaacttcaa taggcgtcat agcatctaat gggccaaatg aaatttgtaa
    48121 taggtcatca atattccttt taccaacacg taatcctgca ttaactagtt ccatagctaa
    48181 cttaaatgat gcgcgcgtat gaatacgaat aaggcgatta attaaattaa tccgttcaac
    48241 attacttaca ttgccatatg cttgaccacg ggtagtaagt actgactgaa taaatgatgt
    48301 aatattacta ataagtgttg gcgatacact ttcaattaag tcaatgatat ttaagaaatc
    48361 tacacttgta tcaataagtt ctaccagatg cgctaatgtc tcttcgggtg aatattcagc
    48421 taacagaata tcattcactt catctggaat aatgtaatct tctaaactaa ggagtgtatt
    48481 aacaacagct tgccgctcag cctgagttgc ttcatcacta attttaataa gatgctcatt
    48541 tagaatttca tcttgtgcaa tgcgaatgat atcatcaatg cgagaaagaa gcattgcatt
    48601 atctgagata cctgattgaa tctgacatac tgtatttagt tcatctagag ctgcaacata
    48661 attaatcttt tcaaaagatg ctacgcagtc taggataact tctttacgct cttcatgtat
    48721 aagaggcgta agataactat caatgaaatc tttcatgacg atatcctttt tatacggaat
    48781 tattaacata gggttggaca gatagttatt ctttaatata gtgtaaaatt accaaatgtg
    48841 ttaaatatat gttgaactaa tcattttttt catttgtcaa tttatattgg caaatattaa
    48901 attaagcctc tatcggagta taacaagatg tcaaataaag ctaaagaacc aactctaact
    48961 aaagaacagg aaaagacgct acgtctattt gaacgtgcag ttggagcatc agctgccgca
    49021 gctgatcata ttcttaaccg cgatggttgg gatgttgtca atgtactagc aggttctgta
    49081 ggtaagcgta ttctacaaac tgaagtattc attaatccag ttattaataa gatcaatgaa
    49141 attattccga cgttatctga tcctactgga ttccaaaaga acctacaaac agttattgct
    49201 gaccttaatc gactaactaa aattatcagt gtcctatatg cacaacatca aggtaaggtt
    49261 ggtccggcaa ataatgaaga tgagctaaaa ctcatcggtg agcttgttac taaatatact
    49321 ggtattgaag gtgctattga acgcggtatt gatggtgtaa tcctagcgat gatcggcact
    49381 cttcgagaag ctggttggga cgaaaaacta attcaacaat aatggagttt taaatggcta
    49441 ctgctgactt cgataatgag tacgatgata ctccagaaga gaatctacta gatcaaattg
    49501 atgagatcaa tgcgcaacac gatcctgact ctagtattga aaataatgac gaggtggaaa
    49561 ctccaccttt cgttcctgat caaaaagaaa ttaaactacg tattccacgt aatgctaaaa
    49621 ctggaaatat tcgggatgct tctgaaccgg ctattaaaga cagtgctagc attcttactt
    49681 tgctacgtga gaacccccag actgtttatg atttcctgga tcacaataaa gaactattta
    49741 aagcatttgc tgataataaa gtagatgaca ctagtgatgg tgtaaagtgg acagctgcta
    49801 ttctggaggg cttagctcac tctattgttg aagattcgcc aattggtgca actgcccgag
    49861 aaggctctga atggtctagt gaaattcctt atggtgaaaa gatcattcga cctggacgac
    49921 ctgtatttaa taccagtggt cgtaaaatga ccgatgatga aactctagtt ttcctaacac
    49981 gtaaagctaa catcggtacg ccatatgata ctttcctacc tcattcaggt atttgggtaa
    50041 aactacgtgc acctactggt actgaagtag ctgccctaca agcacgtcta gcacaattaa
    50101 agatccggct aggcgctgaa tcaaaaggta tgctgttctc aaacatggca gctgtgttac
    50161 ttaacatggt tagtagttta gcacttgcat gtgttattca atccaactat aagttcaaca
    50221 ccccaactga tctagagcat gttatctcag tagctgatga gccgttcttg catcacgcac
    50281 tagcggcgac tatgtatcca gatggattta attatagtta tccatgcatt gcagatgcca
    50341 atacatgtaa ccatattgaa acagcgaaac ttaatatgtc aacgcttgtt caatatgatc
    50401 tactggcatt ctcagaagaa caaaagaaat atattgcacg taagtttaat gcatgtactg
    50461 aatctgatct taagacttat aaagaaggat tccgtattga aactcaagta actgaaatgt
    50521 ttggtgacgt tggtgttgtt cttgagatgt gtacaattgc tgatcgccga gagtctggtg
    50581 atagttggat taactcaatt atcgatatga ctcaaggtag ttttaatgaa ccagtcgatg
    50641 gtccgcaacg ttctcagtat attgcacgtt tacaaaagat ctctattgcc cgtcagttct
    50701 cacattttgt taaagaaatt aaagtacgtg aagatgacga tggtgaaagt tctgaagaca
    50761 atattcgtac tgcaaccact aatcgtgaaa ctattgaaaa gttcttaact aatattctat
    50821 ccacaccgga atataatgac cgctttatta atgcggtgag taacttcatt gattcacaac
    50881 taattggaat gattgcaatt acaagttgga attgtccagt atgtgagtca cctgctgcta
    50941 ctaaatttaa agaacgtttc ccacacttaa tccctattga catgctgtca acttttttta
    51001 ctttggcggc ctcgaagtca aaccggatgg tgtagttaat gatctgagat atagtcgtct
    51061 tgaggccact ttcacggaag atagtggcca catcctacat ccaaactttg gttatgataa
    51121 gttaactgaa gatgatacac acttagatag actattatcg acagtagggg cagtaagacc
    51181 gtctacagca gcacgtttaa caagagaagc atatctactt gattacgata tcggttcacc
    51241 agaaaacgga cccatgtggt taaataaagt aaatcctaaa gaggatttta tcgaaggtgg
    51301 gttgagaagg agactgacta gagatttctt caagtataaa gtaggtagct tatctaatat
    51361 gtcattaact gaattctttg aattagctta ttctgaggta gaatacataa ttgaattatg
    51421 taggaatatt actcataatg aggctgttaa taacaataac cagttaaatg aattaaacaa
    51481 gccgttaact aaataaaaaa aaataaagac aggcccctct ccacatggag aggggtttat
    51541 gtcgtcttac ttacgtgcaa agctagctac aagacctttg atagctagaa cgaccatcca
    51601 ggccgttaac ccttttattg ggtggatatc aacccgttct tcgatatcca gattaccctc
    51661 attattgatt acctcaattc gtacttgcat ggtctactcc ttgtcaggat gggatatgat
    51721 attcaaaagt cttttgatat aaagatggca tattacccca ccaataaaag gcggggtaat
    51781 atttattaaa ccatcagata tcctaatgga aataaagcaa agaagccata taaaacaaca
    51841 agcagtgtct tttggcgaac ataccgggat ttaatactat ctttatctaa gtcaaacttg
    51901 acataaagat aaatctgata acttttatat cccatactag ccacaagggc tattactata
    51961 agttgacaca aaaagaccat agtgggatgc tcttattatt agagaacaat gatcaattgt
    52021 tcttacatag catgtctatt taatatgcat gattatcata ttaaataacc acaaccctaa
    52081 cataagggta aacatactgc aaatcaagcc acttacaatc attgcttttt gtttgattgt
    52141 tttagcagca gcaagaaata taattgaagt tattaatcca ctaaatgcaa ttaatagtgg
    52201 tactaaaaat aacaataccc gagccatata gacacctcat caaaatagat aagttgtaca
    52261 tgtcagtgaa tagttagtcc agcaactaac aatagtactt acccatatgg taactaatac
    52321 aatgcttacg gagagaaaaa gcatagcgta ctggcatgca cttttattaa agatatcttt
    52381 aaactcaaga tatgttttaa taataaatat cagcatgcat gttagaagaa tatcaactaa
    52441 gatcaaagta ctgactagaa gccatgttgc accaaagatc tgatcaactg tatacattat
    52501 ttccactccc atagtttata agctataact acaattgtaa tcataatcaa ttttttcttc
    52561 attgtaaata ccctatagtt ttatcacatt tgtgatatac tgtttaaaat gctttaaata
    52621 caaaaaataa aaaaaagcat aatccctccc aactaaggga gggatcattt atgccattta
    52681 ctataaacgc atcatgcgca tacttttagt tttacccatg aaatgatttt ctttatttct
    52741 agcgtatctg caatgatgag gtatgttatt acaaaccatg aatgttaacc ttggtattac
    52801 atcaggccag ttcttcaatg gtcttagtcg tccaagaatt tggatgctgt cctttttaga
    52861 gtcagttgct tgtaatagaa taacttccct taaattccta atatcaacac cagtaccaga
    52921 tgatttaata gttgatacag tgatatcatt agtcattaat ctatcatacg gactacccga
    52981 aacatgtcta ttaatctgaa gatctggata ttgtttctta agataagctg tcagtacatc
    53041 gataaagttt acagtcgcgc ataatagcaa acatttctga ccttcaatac gatcctttat
    53101 ataaacgcca tctacaatac gtttaaccat ctttaaatag aagtctagtc gcctaggatt
    53161 cttcatcatt actgtttcat aacgagcatg gttatatgta tttttaaatg gagttaaata
    53221 gtccttaggt ttaatagttg gttcactata caacaagcca ataacattga tgtatgagtc
    53281 atatgcaggt aacctacact ttgtagtagc aggtagcatg acatcaatca ttttagtaac
    53341 aaactgatta ccagtgtatg gagtagctga taaatagatt tgtttattga cattggtata
    53401 tagatcagta cgaaatacta atcctggatc ttcttgaatc tcatcattga tctgccagcc
    53461 tgctccaata acctcatgga atctaggtgg tggtacatta aatccaacta catcgatttt
    53521 ttcacctaat cgttcaaaag tatcgatata tgcacggtat gttgtagaac taatgagaat
    53581 aatttcaaca ccttctaaat cattctctag tccgcgatta attagattct gtaactcagc
    53641 agatccagat acttttaaat attttatacc tagctgatct tcataaccaa caaatgtttc
    53701 ttttaatgct ttctcccaaa taccgaaata tttaggtgga atcataacaa caccacgttc
    53761 tttcattact gcaactgaag ctaaactagt taaggtttta cctttaccag tctgtaagtc
    53821 aacacgggct gaatgtaaat gtggtcttag aatatcttcg cggatggttt cctgataatc
    53881 ccttagaaca taatgttcaa ataaagtata gtctacttta acagctgctg gtacaggaat
    53941 atctacaatt tcaattctag tagatggtat attcttatcg gctagataat taataagttc
    54001 ttgaagacat tcacgatgga tgaatacaga tttaccatct tctgtttcac cataatattt
    54061 tttctttatt tccattatgg tgcgttgacc aggtatcttc ttaggttctt ttaaaaccag
    54121 tttattaaga tatccagtca tctttaagta tgtttcccga tcgtaaccgg ataaacgaac
    54181 accatgggtg tatcgttctg ctgtaagaat cggtttcata aaaaaatcaa cgatcggtaa
    54241 ggggagcagt gctccccaaa cctcacgtcc tccacgtcta tcgcagttta ccacctttaa
    54301 ctagtaagtc atatggatgg tcattcctca tcttgttaag gaaactgcct gggttattta
    54361 gtggctcatg ctgcttttcg aaagccatcg caccacctaa actacgacat tgcattagcc
    54421 tattatattt ttcaaattgg ccattaatac cgggtttagg taagcgatag tctcgatatt
    54481 gagctgaacg gatcatcata gcgtatatca agatctcaca atgggaaata ttaaggctaa
    54541 tcttttcatt agccattgtt gcaaatacag gtagtgcttc aattggtgac ttgtagtttt
    54601 taagatacgt tttagacgta tatccaactt tctcagtgct tagtttacct gcctcggctg
    54661 agtcactacc ggaatgtaag aaactttgga atcgtttcat tacttcatac atgtttacgt
    54721 gcttatttgg tagcgttaag aatggtaggt taaaatcaaa accacgaaga ctaatgacga
    54781 tattgtctcg ctgatctagt tcccaacgga ccatcttaat atgctttagc atttcaatag
    54841 atagactagc cctacggtta tacagcgaca cagtcagaac atcaccacat tcaccattca
    54901 cctcatcatc atagactagg gccaggctgg ttagttcagt agctgaagta gctggatatg
    54961 cagtaaggtc atcaatcatt aaaatgtcag caaggttttc tgcctctgac cgtgcgatta
    55021 ctaaacgata atccttctga gtaagttctt tctttagata tagtgtctct gggatttcac
    55081 ctgttcttaa ataattactt tcaattttgc caagtttata ttgttctaca gcagaagacg
    55141 catcggtgtg tttagtagac aatactgctg aagtaatttt gtcacccatc gatacggcag
    55201 caacctgacc gatattagtt ccttttggaa tattgatacc tagtcggcca taacaagtca
    55261 tacagatacc ttgactatct ggatgattac atccaaatac agacctgaat ttctgtttag
    55321 ttccaattag gtgtgtttca tttccacgga tccagtctag tttaccatct tctttttgat
    55381 aatattttcc tttgaatgct tttaaagtta acttagttac aggatactca gctaagattg
    55441 tggtcttaca atcaccagga tgtagccttt ggacatattg tgcaataagc tgagatttcc
    55501 ggttaaagta ttcagttact cgcagtagtt ctttgttata tagtagtgct ttagtacctg
    55561 aacgagattc aatcatattc tcatacagat tccaaatacc atcaatataa ccagttgtta
    55621 ccggatattt aaagatatct gagttaatgt cagttggaaa gccccgccaa gcaaatgctt
    55681 gtagaagctg ttcagttttc tgagtaccag aacgaagacc ttcaatgatg ctgttaccaa
    55741 tgaattgggt aggatcatta aatacttctt tgactttacc ataactaatt ttttcgatac
    55801 cataagtagt tggttcgata ttatggttag cctcacgtac cttgggatga ttatatactt
    55861 cagcaatatc aaacatcgac aaggttgcta gatattcaga cagtttcaca gtggtctgat
    55921 tatacagcca gttcttacct tcaatagcca gtttagatag tacttcagga tctactgttt
    55981 cacctgacca atcatagatg ttccaaatag ccttatttaa atgcttaacc atggccttag
    56041 atgttactcg gccaccttca acatttagat aatctttagg gttatcagtt aagatgcgat
    56101 tgaaatcgat atggtgatca gatggaattg ggcaatcttt ataatgttta agaggatacc
    56161 aacacagaac ggataatttg gtaatacggt caactgacac aaccgtttta ccatcatcaa
    56221 attcgattag atgccattct gaagggagtg accataaatc atcataactt agatttagaa
    56281 gatcacgcgc tttataacga ttaagattca ttatttacct cttgtattat taaacccctg
    56341 atcaatgatc aggggcatat tctaatgcaa taccactaca ttcaagcagg tgatcaaaca
    56401 tagctactgg gcgagatcca ccaaatggaa tcttttcacg atcaactgca actggtacag
    56461 atgaaggttt ttctgctgtt agccaagact cgataaccgc agcatgcgcc aatgggttat
    56521 tagtttggtc taagatttca gcagtcggac ctggaccaac tgtacagtta tatgaccgag
    56581 tttcagattc accgaatgat cgaatagctg tttctcgacc aggagtacta gccctatcag
    56641 cgttgtttaa cttagaaggt agaccaaatg gttgtgtttt tacagatgct gctgctgacc
    56701 agtcttcacc aatcttttct agtagcatca tgtaaagtgg acccattaag acattgtctt
    56761 tagttgttac ccacttacca gcttgatctc gataagatac ctttccatag tgtggtcgat
    56821 acttatcact attaattaac ttattaactg ctgccattag atccactgga tcatcgactg
    56881 gtgcgtagat atatggaaac ccatccatta gtactgtttt aacatgttct gctggatttg
    56941 ggtgttccat cattttacta tgcattgttg gagcaatgat ctcatagaaa cctaatagtt
    57001 ctttaaatgc ataatcaacc cattgggtgt tactcattac actatttagc tgttgctggg
    57061 ttggtttagc atgtcgatct agtccagctt caacgcgtag gcgttgagct agatctcgtg
    57121 cagctgcgcc aaaaccatgt tcataaattc gaccataatt tgaacgacgc atagttgaac
    57181 caccaaagat aattagatct gccctattac cattttcgtc aataggcata tcttcatctt
    57241 ccattacctt acagatgacg cccttcgtta tgttcaggta agttcgctac gcttaccccg
    57301 cctctcgtat tgcaggcagc tgcatgtcac catgcagacc agactatatc ttaaccttca
    57361 ccctaggtgg tcaggtccct cccatttcca ctcgcttgag tgtactccgc gtaaccggat
    57421 agtcgttgaa cgttcaatcc atttctggaa agcttcgctg ctgattgtct cattgagatg
    57481 tcccagcaat tagagaggat ttacttgact ctttcgagat caagcaggca atttgaaaat
    57541 atccatccat ccagattttc accggatttt atccgatgct taataactga acggtctaca
    57601 ttgaagtgtt ttgcgcaact agttagcgag ttaaacccaa tgcactcttt attcttgagt
    57661 gcttgaacaa attgtcgctg actaccagct gttgatctgt gtactcgata ccgctcctct
    57721 gtatacgagt ctctcaccac aaattcataa gctgggtatt tttcagttgc gtactttgca
    57781 agaccaggaa tcgatctccc atagggacta tcgtaaagtt ggtaagcttt caagaaagct
    57841 gcgttggaat agatttcctc ggcatagcca tctgggttga taactgtcac catataacgt
    57901 gatggtttta ctagttcggt tcgatgctca taaaaccaag gatccgtttc attagcatat
    57961 ttaaattcga acttaccagc tatcaactta ccgaacatct taggcttcaa cattgcaaat
    58021 ggtgtgtctt ttggaagacc catatgtaca catgcttgtg caattgaatt aaatgccatt
    58081 acttgtttgg tgaagaagca ccgtgtatag caagcaattg gatcacgtct taatccattg
    58141 ttaaccgcat ggtagttgtt acccgaataa tctgtccatt caagattctc aagatcgtta
    58201 ttaagtggat ctccatcttt atggttaacc actgtcaacg tatcaggtga atcattattt
    58261 atccaagcta atgcaatcgc tcgatggaca ggtaacgttt tagtcagtga tccacgaaag
    58321 gtactgactg cacgataacc atctaacata aatgtggata aaatcaaatc tctttctata
    58381 gacttaatca caccgcattt ggttaccgca tatccttcat aacctggtat tactttaaac
    58441 tcttcattca tcgcatctcc caagagatgg atggatatta attaccacca tgaaaatcag
    58501 tcatcttaaa agcaccagct ggcatcttct gagctttata ggttacttca actcgccatt
    58561 catccagtgg atctagtcga tagaatcgag atagtttacg gacattatca ggttgaggta
    58621 ggaacatctg tgcagttaca ataagacgtt caaattcctc agtgatatgt agatcatctt
    58681 tacgacgtgc taatagacca cgataaatct ttaatagttc tcgataataa ctgctaagat
    58741 gagtatgata tttaactaat tgtgcatcca tccctgttgg agtgggtgat ggatttacac
    58801 gctcatctcg ccagatatca atatcaataa ccttcgcacc aggtgtgcca ataacagctc
    58861 tatcgaaagt tctatctagt gtacgaagtg ccctaggagt catctcggca ggagctagat
    58921 catcatcatg gtcacggatg gcgaagatta cgccatctgg tcggataaca tcaccaatgt
    58981 ctgggaatgg tttatagacc ttatcatcgc catacatgtt taagaagaaa gctttcctac
    59041 cagcattagc tacagccgtg ctataactag ttggcatcat ccttttaagg aaattcttat
    59101 tagctacgaa tccatcttca atggtaccag cggcagatag gaatacaaca ttagcattaa
    59161 cacccatccc taaagtaccg tctttcttaa ctgcaccaga ctgtgcaatc actgtgtctt
    59221 tagagaacat ttcatttggg gcaatggttt cccacacttc tcgattcttt acaagttcat
    59281 aaccaaagtc ttggtgatga ctcatgtact cgggaacatg taagacacca atggttttat
    59341 atttgtcaaa atagttttcg tagataatag ttgttaccgg gttagatcta atactgtctt
    59401 taccaatacc cgttggatat tttctaagaa catgtagtac acgacaatcc tcaggaaaac
    59461 gaacatcatg tgtatacttg gcatactcta attcagcacc cgttaggaaa taacgcgatt
    59521 catttccatt tacttctggt gcctggccaa tatgtgttac aaacatagca ccccgtgcag
    59581 atgaggtagt gccataccaa ggatctaaac cagtatgccc taatagggtt agatcaattt
    59641 cacgtttacc tagttcagcc attttgttta tcaccattaa ttagacaaga tgcagtacta
    59701 ctatatttct tatttgcgct gtttttagat atagcctttt gtaagacttc aatgtctggt
    59761 atcaccaatc tcatacctcc tgtttactaa ttacaaatca atgatataga tcttaaataa
    59821 aatttattgg aatttattat ggcattcaca ctgttagcta atcagccaga ttcaggtgaa
    59881 tctgtttatt atgaaccagg gttcagatta attattgaga ctcatttgaa tatcttacgt
    59941 aatgtcagat ccacacgtat tcagattcca cctgaactgt attaccagtt cgaaggaaac
    60001 ttttatggat acatggcaga acgccgtgtc aatcctgata tgtggtggat tcaaatgcgt
    60061 gttaatggtt tagttagccc ttatgatttt ggtaaagttc taagggatcc ttcagctaat
    60121 gattacacca gttatttaat cataccgaat aacgacatga ttcaacacct cgttagctta
    60181 tatcaaacta aaaagtttta aagcaagcca ggggaccctt aggccccctg gtttatgccg
    60241 tgttacagta gacgacccat catttggttt ccacctagat tcatcatcgc agtgttacca
    60301 ttgccagcta gagaggggtt tagtgcttgt gcaaatccac cacccatcgg catttgattg
    60361 cccatgagtt gcatcatctg cggatgcata ttagccatca ttggttgctg tggctgcatc
    60421 atcccaggca ttgcaaagtt attgttcatc ataacaggtt gttgcatcat tccgggttga
    60481 gcaaattggt ttttctgccc agcgtttaga agatcttgga tagatgcttt attgctagtt
    60541 tgaacttgct gtaagggacg ttgaggtgcc tgagtcattg ctactgcttg actcatggat
    60601 ggattaacat tcacagttgt gcctactggt acacgagtag aagtagtttg ttctttagca
    60661 gtattaccca ctttaactac attatccttt ttctggacag ggatttgggc aactgggttt
    60721 acagtttcag aagcttcttc ttctacttca ttgctgactc cttcattacc atcaagagat
    60781 gggatctcac gttgcatctt tgcaaaatca gcaatcacct tctcatcaac ttttgaataa
    60841 ggttgaatag catcatcgaa gatcagacga tacttatcaa taacactatt tagctgagta
    60901 gtgattttgt taaatgcctg gataagacat acaaaataag gtgctactcg ctcaacagtt
    60961 cctgctgaat attcggttgg cgaatcacca aatggtacaa ccagtttaaa tagttcaatt
    61021 agaactggcc gctgtttctt aggtacattt actccaagaa tatcatcctt agaataaaga
    61081 tcctctacga tagggaaccg aataacgcag atacggttaa cagttttccc atcatattta
    61141 ccatttgctt ttagatacac gcttacaaaa cgtgaacgtt tttcagcagc tttgacaacc
    61201 ttattaaacc actcaatggt atctggctta gcaccggata gtttctttag gaagtctgaa
    61261 cattctggtg gaatgtcttt atgcagagta gagtcggcag ctacttctaa aatacgtgaa
    61321 gtaagatact tcacagtaaa cattaggtta gccttaactt gacgctgcat atgctgtagt
    61381 acttgagaag tacctagccg agagatcttt tcagatagcg ggtggaaggc gatgtaatca
    61441 tcgccaagcc ctttacgaag ccaatcttta gtaggtacta ctagtcgctt accatctacc
    61501 tttgcaggtg ctggtcgacc aagtggatcg agaatactga tcatatcctc ttcacctact
    61561 ttgtatcgga aagcaggtaa tacttgatca ctatagaact tggaaagaga aatcgtaggc
    61621 attgttatca ccaaatttag gattgatttg agcaggttga gccacagggt gctgatacgg
    61681 ttgcatgtta atcggctgac cactactgtt tagaatgttt tgttgagtct tagtggggat
    61741 aacattctta acaagatagg taaggtcatt ggagatcatc gctggtgcag aagcatcccg
    61801 agtaataacc ggactgaaca gactatcaat gaaagtcggt gcaataaatc gttctaccga
    61861 ttcatgattt agactgatat caataacagt atcaccagct aagtcagagt gcatggagat
    61921 tttaaacgga atctggttac cataagagat actgttaatc gcatcggtaa taagacgacg
    61981 ttcaaagtca ttgatctgcg gagtcatatc aattccatcc atgatactcc tggtaccatt
    62041 tggatgcatt tcgaatagat agttattcgc tccatgtcca tttgtaattg caaaggaagt
    62101 tacccggaaa tagttatcca tcatgattgc tggaactact tgtgcaagta gagatgctgc
    62161 aacagtgtga tgatctgcac caccccaatg catggaatgc tctgctcggt taacgaagcg
    62221 ttgagaatta ccattatcca taccagcttt aactacacca tcaaccagta attcagggaa
    62281 tacgtgttgt aggtcagcta atgtaacaaa gccccgctcc atgtagttgc agcgttcttt
    62341 tagaatacgc atgaacatat tggaatggat atcttgattt cgaagtacag ctgatgcatc
    62401 acctagcatc acttcatcag agacacctcc aaagatatta tcgttatcat tattagccat
    62461 ctcagcttct ttaacagaat gctgccatgc attaagagta ctagatagat aacgagtagg
    62521 agaagtatca cggcgatttg aatattggaa agtgcctgct tcaccaacac tggagcgttg
    62581 gtcaatgatc cggtcaaata cgccttgatg tagtccagtt gattcaatgc gtttagctac
    62641 ttgcatcgtt tgctgaattt ggaaaacatc ttctggtcgt tggagatatg atgaagttcc
    62701 agtatacatg ctaaacccgt tctgagggat agtaatatca ctcatgatat cgacgggtgc
    62761 aaggatctgg ttagaaccta ggatatgtgc ttgtttgatt accccaaact cagttggtcg
    62821 ttgacgctct acaataacag tttcactatt aaaatagata cgcatgttag gatctagact
    62881 attgctaagc ggactaatag agcaatggtc agagcaacca aatagaatcc ggcaagtacg
    62941 ggtattacca aagaaacggt tattctccca tactttcatc atgaacctaa accggcgttc
    63001 accccaacca ttgacgatag ggacttcgcc ttgagtttga gcacgtggtg cgatcacatc
    63061 agctgcaatt tgctgtacag ctgcaacacc tagattacga ccatcattag ttgcttcttt
    63121 taaacgttca atagagttct cagtgacctc tacagtaaat ggtcgaacat gttcaggttg
    63181 ataagtacca gtttgtacta gaatgaatga ttcaatctgt acttcagtat taccgcccat
    63241 tgctgaatta ttaaaaccta acatagaact acctcaatta ttactgatta agtttaccca
    63301 gatgaattac cagttcggtg atcaccgact taattgtggc cggtacaaca aggactttat
    63361 tctgagttac ctgttctgct tctttgaata aacgatcggg tccatgatag atccagttac
    63421 tagatctaat ggatgcatgt gcagattgca cagcaatgcc cgcaatattt acaggtgcta
    63481 ctggaacacc attaatagct cgctgttgtc gttgatgtgg ataaagctca tccattacgt
    63541 ccttatattt aatttgaata cgtgtactat tacgtggttg aatggacatt gcatgatcac
    63601 cactataata caattctact tgcataaata cagcaacttg ttggaaaccc caatgccaca
    63661 ttagtgactg agctgctgcc aacaaatggt taactgcatt cttattaatg tggctgaatg
    63721 ctcttgcagg aaaagctttg tgcattaccc attgcgcaag taatatctgg tgtggataga
    63781 tatctttagt agctgtaact gcaacgcaat ctagacattc ctgaattaac tctactggga
    63841 cagtgtcatc gattttgtga accagtttaa ctacatcaag agcatctaag ttataagcta
    63901 caatatcacc aggagtaact cgttgtttag ttttatgcga ttcgataaat gatgttttat
    63961 catcatcatc aataccacct ttatctggcc gtttatcatt aacccggtca gcagttgatc
    64021 gttcagcagg gtttagattt gacttaacat atctaaacat atttgaaacg atggaatgtg
    64081 aggtggcatc gtttaatggt aggatggtta atcgcctaac cataacttta gcctgtaaga
    64141 tatccggcac ttcagctgaa ctcatacctc tataaaggtt ggctaaggtg ggtgcttcat
    64201 cttctacaca aaacttaaca tatgcactta gcttatcata agctgtttct actggagttc
    64261 catcaattga tatttcatca acaggccaat ggttaacctc acaatccgag atgagactaa
    64321 ttacttcaca ctctttatgc atttcctgag aagtgccctg atcaataaac tcgccccaaa
    64381 taggtactaa aggacgaaga gctagcgata cagatgcaag gttaatatag tcatgtttca
    64441 gatatgtttg atctggtcga ttatatcgtg aatcatcagt gataacttct tcaatatcta
    64501 ctggaatata aagtttacca atagttagta gccatcgccg aaaactattc atcggcatgg
    64561 ctttatacat ctctttgatg taataggata gactcattgc aatcctcatc ggatccatag
    64621 ccatatccat gatcttacga atttctacat aacaattcca gatatgttgt tgtgcctcag
    64681 cacttaggcc actccaataa tcattgattt cttggaatac tcgttgttga tcttgtacac
    64741 ggattttact ataagccgta gttgtccaag ttaaacgttt accattgtgt tctgtagcca
    64801 cttcagtaaa accagtacct tgaactcctg taacgatgat ttgcatttta acctctttta
    64861 ccaatgtaga tacatgttag taatatagat ctcaaatttt ttttagtata acggcattta
    64921 gtactgaggg catatcggtg cctacttcga gagtaagcac cgaaatatgt tttagaagga
    64981 aggcatatcc tcatcaaaag ctgagtcatt ataactatta ttagccggct tagcataact
    65041 attattgccg ccgttgttat agttattgcg ctgaccaccg ttattgtaac cgacgctatt
    65101 accattaccc tgattgaaat tagcagggtt agatacacct ttagcatctg gatcgaattc
    65161 agttactaga agatgcatta ctagtttata tgcggggtct aggaaaccgt atgcataagc
    65221 atcggacatt tccttaggtg atagttgact accatctgct ttgcggatat catggaattg
    65281 ggatgggcca aagaagaatt tgatctttgg acgatcaggt tgagtgctta gcactgcgat
    65341 gtaaattcga ccatcttgtg cacggccaac atgtagctta gaaagctcaa taaaattatc
    65401 acgcttctta ccagctacga agttattgcg gtaaacaaag acacgttcag tatcttcagt
    65461 tttaccttca attaagtcca ttgcaaactt aatgaaacat gcaaaggttg ctaggtcagt
    65521 attgaactca attttaccat ggtctttatc accaggtaca ttagtacgaa cagtaacccg
    65581 tggttggttt ttaaacagac caaaacgcag cgtcggtcgt ttttgagaac cctcacatgg
    65641 tttggcatgt agccaagtat tcattacatt aaaagggtta actacgggtg cattagactg
    65701 ctgttgtgac atgatgtgat aactccaaat taaaactaga ttctttttaa ctagatggga
    65761 aatgatttct acgtaatatt atcgcaacaa gtatttcttc tatttgaatt tcttgtatgc
    65821 ttcttttaac tctttagaac cataagcagt aatgtcatga tgaactttat ctggtgttgt
    65881 taatcctgtc cattttctag attgtgccaa ttgttttaac tgtgcacgaa tagctttgtc
    65941 ttgtggttca agtaattgtt tatcgccaaa tatctgtata gcaaatgatg taaaaggaaa
    66001 tggagtatct tcttttaaac catttagttt agtataccac atgttgtatg tctttatttt
    66061 gcccgtatgg gattccaata aaagaagtct attaaaatgg ggtttccata ataattcatg
    66121 tgggaaatgg gttaatagta aaacagtacc ttcaaccttt ggaggtttat tagatatttc
    66181 cattgtagtt aaatctgtat cttttaactt ctggtatagt tcaattgaca caaatcgttc
    66241 ataaacatca taagctaatt gttgcggtgt tcgtgatact ttaaatgtag ctttagggaa
    66301 taaccacttc actgcatctc gaccagtaat gtaatatttt acagttgctt ttatccccga
    66361 ttgccgtaaa gcaaccggga ttgtttgtgc ttcttgaaat aaaacatcga ctgctgcaac
    66421 caagttaata ttagtttgtt gttcagactt catagcctgc cacatatttc ttgcaagagt
    66481 acggacatta atccatattt ctttaataga cttaacatca gttggttgtc taggcttttg
    66541 tggatgtgtt cctataagcc cttcgagagc aaaagaagtt ccaatgctaa tcggaatatt
    66601 agcacctaca tctctctcga taatatccat tattattgcc ttttatttga actctgtcaa
    66661 taatcccaat acccgctgga tctgagcagc gtccgctgta aatttttcaa tatctggaat
    66721 aattaaatca gaaatacttt ctggagttat atccaaaaat tctgataaat caaaattctt
    66781 taggctatct gacacagtat ttttctttgt agtaactttt tcaattaaga tactccatga
    66841 aaaattagga tattcatttt gaaatgtatc gagatcacca gtagctacat cacctggatt
    66901 acatcttaac ctaattgcag agttagttgg tagtgtcttg atatgttctt taacagtgta
    66961 attaagttgc ttagtatcca ttccatggac attcaaagta tcatatctac gcgcaccctt
    67021 attctcaagg aatgtagcag tccattcgcc attttctttc accacaacat caaataatcc
    67081 ttttggaatt tcatcgttgt gacttaatcg gtcaaatcca ccggcagcta aaatgcgttc
    67141 atagatagac atctcatgaa catgtccacc attgatcata tatttagtta atgctaaata
    67201 ttcatctgga tcatgtgttg gctcttcaac aatgctaggt agctggtgtt taaatgcacc
    67261 atgtaaaata gtgaagtcaa cttgagatat acctttctta tgcattaaat cttttacttg
    67321 atttaaagtc tctgatgtgg atggattcca tttatcaggg acataaagga aatatgcatc
    67381 tagtttctca atatactcga tatcgagaat ctttgaataa tgcaaatcaa ctttaatatt
    67441 agcattattc ttttgttcta cgaaaaactg catttgccca cgatcgtgtg atggagtccc
    67501 ttcaacaata cggatcatta cattatacat ttcacatttg tagagaagta ttgtaataaa
    67561 tctatcaatt gcgtatgcag ctggatcacc attgtttaat tggcgatcaa ataaatcccc
    67621 tgtaataatc aacatatcaa tatcttttaa aattgtatca gggacagttt tccaaaagtt
    67681 attgatgatt aattcagtag gagtttggcg atgccccata tggacatcgc ctactgttaa
    67741 atatcgaaat atgccaggtt tctttgtttt atcagtcttc atattcgtca ccgtaaacac
    67801 attcatcatt ctcaggtgta tctacttgca cacctccaga tttagatgaa gatgcattcg
    67861 gtaactcata taacggagta ccatcagtat tttttaatac ccgaccatat gctgctaaga
    67921 tttggattaa cacttgtaga agttgttttt ccaatggttc attataaaca caccgctcta
    67981 agaattgagc tgcttcttta gcaaacccac cgcgtggatt gcgattatgt tctttattat
    68041 aataatccat tacattagaa atactagcaa cattctcacc agatgagatt gcaacacttg
    68101 gacgaggata aagtgctgga actgtaaaaa gtacaactgc ttctttggta ttaacacttg
    68161 ctacacgtaa tggatttgat agctcatgaa catatttacg atattcatct aatgcaccag
    68221 gtgcccacgg acattcaagt aacggtaata tattctttac aaaaacgtcc tcatggacaa
    68281 taggtatctc tttctgatga atgctaacca tggcttgcat tgcatccatg atcatgttat
    68341 cgctatctgt aactctagtg ttcggttccg gagttgccat cttctttacc cataacttgt
    68401 tcaatctgtt gtttagtcag agtagtgatg atattgaaac gagcttcttc tttgttttcc
    68461 attagttgag gattactatt taggtaatca atcaacgcat cgcagttttc agtagtgaac
    68521 ttattaggtg ttccaacagt agcaaacata taacctttat caccgccttt acgaacaatg
    68581 accgagtcca tatgttcttt ctgattaact ccatctactt caactagtga gaatactggt
    68641 ttagtatcac cattgatagc tcgcattgcg tcatcaactt cacgccgaat actttcaccc
    68701 atattgcaaa gaatatctgc aagaactcga ctaacgcgaa tattaaatgt tgcagtttct
    68761 tcagctttaa cttttaccaa ttgttggaaa gactcatcta taactttagc atgtttcgtt
    68821 agattcctaa ctgttacttc tagcatatga attcgtttta atagcatgga gttcatagct
    68881 tcgctttcat tttgttcaac ttcactagtc atttattcac cattattaag tcttgcaatt
    68941 tcaagaatat tagaatattg ataacgtacg agcttaccga tctgaacagg tttaccttga
    69001 actaatatag tagcagtaaa tgtgatggac attttaccat cacctgtatt tgattcatct
    69061 tttactatta cattagaatc aattagttca ttaccaaata cggtattaaa cttatcgctt
    69121 aagatacgtc gtagttctat ctctaattgt ggataatcat tggcatatac cttcaacaga
    69181 taaggtaatg aagtacttct ttccctatta ataatatctt gggatggatt agatagaatg
    69241 aagtatgaaa tcgttttatc tgctacttgt tcaggtgtat caatccaacc actaacagat
    69301 actgttggaa tcgtttttgg catattgaac tccaaaacta aagaaaaaaa ttaagttaag
    69361 atgggagcca aatggctccc tttatattac ttgatacata cagttaaata cttacattaa
    69421 ctagtatact aatatttaca tgcaattagt tcaatgtgat acacaataac agcatcttct
    69481 tttttcttga gtgtacttgt taaaacgata tcgtgttcag taacacatgc atgtacacta
    69541 atgggtctgg tagtaatttc actacttgtc cctgaaaaat gggttgtagc tacatatagc
    69601 tgggtatcat caattaaccc attcggatct ctaccaacat gtacaaatgg tggtctgtta
    69661 gccaccttag gatagtcgtc tttaataaca agatggccat cttcagatgg gtaagcatag
    69721 tcatatccag tcacatagat acgtagagta ccatttttaa atgcttcttt aagataagaa
    69781 tattcttcaa gattaaaacg agttgaatca actacagcag tagttaattt aagaataggg
    69841 tgcagtggca ttgatgggtt attgtgctta attaatagca tcggtatttt ccttaacgta
    69901 ataagcaata tgtggatggt tccacaatgg actctcatca caaaaactat aactatgtat
    69961 ttcctcgcca gtatctaatt taacagagac cacttcacct tcaataactg taaaaataaa
    70021 tttagtatca ggtgaaacat aatcaccagt tacatagtca ttatcaggaa gatacaatag
    70081 tcgtgtttga ttatcgtgtt taagttctat tccatctgta ctattaaaat acatatatcc
    70141 cgtaccatct ggactttttt gaaacatctt tagtttattt ggtacgagta gatcaattga
    70201 catagatctc tcctaaacga tagaagagag cccctgtacg ggactctcat ttatttaacc
    70261 tagaagatta cctacgactg aagttggatc ttcttcacct gcgtctagat gcccatcaat
    70321 agcattccac atacggatga tgtcaacttt ttcatgcaaa ctaagtttac gatcactctt
    70381 gatatcttcg tgatagtttt tataaccgaa ttctttctta tcggtataca taactccatc
    70441 catcacgcga cgataatcaa actgtcgctc acctactgca tcaccttgga tgttattata
    70501 agaaccacta tatccatcaa cttcattatt aagatacata gttcttagac gttcatgcgc
    70561 cataacccaa cgttgcataa tcggaccagc tgtttgtagt tcagctaatg tctcaagata
    70621 cacaatgttg ttcgactgcc ataaattatc tttctttgtg gttagattcc gcagtgcttg
    70681 aacagcagct gattcactaa tcatactgta catattttgt gcagtattga aaaagctagc
    70741 agcagcagtt gacatagttg aacgcagtgc ctgactacgc tcacccaacc attgggttgt
    70801 ttgctgtgta agatggccac ctgcacagat gtccaagagg tctacaccat gtgcatctac
    70861 aatcattatt cacctcagat actgtactca tatacccagc acagattaaa tagacgttgc
    70921 ataataggtt acctcttaaa gcttagagat catttcgaca tatgcatcga caaaccttct
    70981 gtttaccact acatcaccat tcccacgagt gatatatctc ccagttaata tagctaccga
    71041 tctggcttca cgttcatctc gttcggcttg tgataaacgt tccgggttac gtcgaataat
    71101 ttcacgaata ttagacattg ggtattcccc ttatcactat tgcaccttag tgatataaat
    71161 ctgaaattga attcagtgta acttcacggc atagttgtcc aagaggtcta caccatgggc
    71221 gtctataatc attatacact tcagttattg gccgtatatg accagcatag attaaacgga
    71281 tgttgcatag gtaaattaaa tgtgtctagt tcctgaccgc accaatttac agcttttgta
    71341 acaccttcaa cagttacagt taattcaaca tagatgtcat gttcaggtgc agttaccaca
    71401 atagcgattg gatcatcatg tttaatacgg aatccaaact taggatgatg gaatcccgta
    71461 tactcacctt tagtattttc tagaatacat tcaaatagat tagtttcttt attaagttta
    71521 aatgtaacta gtttatctga atctttaagt aaaccattat ccccaaatac attgaaccga
    71581 taatgcttat ggcagatacc aagtgttttt ggtacatcat gggaattatc gatttgctta
    71641 gtacattcgt tgcatttact atccatcttt atttaccttt aatagatttg tttatcaaaa
    71701 gaacaattga ttggaatagt gataacttca ttagtaatta catgtttgcc tgtcttttta
    71761 aagaattggg caaattttga agtagctgga attacaaagg tatcatcccg atcattattt
    71821 gacatattgt acagagtaaa tttaccgtct aaatcaaacc taatttgcca ttcaatatca
    71881 cgtactttga aatctatacc aaatcttaag tgatcatcaa tcaattcaga accaccgtat
    71941 tcataagctc cggtgaaatt ccaattaatt tctgcgaatt ggaaagttac aggatgttcg
    72001 ccatattcat cttgtatata gtaaccatca tgagctttcc aatagataac taaatcatgc
    72061 atgctaccag cctcaaagaa ataatagggg agttagactc ccctattaat ttattttgct
    72121 tttagccact cttctaatgg cggtaaatac ttctcatgtg cccagttaat aattgtttct
    72181 acaacaggac cctgtaattc aaggttacct gagatttcat gtggttcatc aatagataga
    72241 acccatgtat gtggcgcgat gcgttcagtt gctttggtta aatacacatc gggcattaat
    72301 gttaaattaa gttgcactat cttcatacag catcgtcagc gacatgtcta aaaatcatct
    72361 gggtcatttt catatttaaa aatgaaccca ttaattggtc gacggtcttt ctttttgagt
    72421 ttgctagtta ctactttctt tgataatcca agatcgagat atgcctgctt ggctgatttg
    72481 tatttcaaaa tctcgccagt ttccacattt ttcacaagtg tggtcttatt ttttagcctg
    72541 actatactca atggattcat cccaggttgg ccattctgaa ccaacccgac gtacaatgta
    72601 cctatccata atgactggat aaattgcatg tccgctaact ttcaaagaaa tcgtacctac
    72661 actaacccct atcgcctcac ttgctttctt ttgcgagtca tatttcctga tttcacccgt
    72721 aacgatatcc tttatctcaa taccgtcgtg ctcaagaaca attccgtccg tgttaattcc
    72781 gcgatttttc aacattctca tgatcgcggt attctttgct gatccaatat aaccggtttt
    72841 gattgcattt ccatgcaaca cattttcact ctgggttacc cattctaggt tatcgggtac
    72901 tgtattgtca cgatcaccat ctatgtggtt gaccactttc tcattgatgg tgttatcgta
    72961 ttcaataaat gtcagtgcag ctacacggtg taaattcgtt cctacatagg tgccatcatc
    73021 tcgacgcaat ccaagatctc tgtatccagt tgtcgccaaa cttgttaatt tagctgaacc
    73081 ttcaaaaaga cttatgacct tgagttcatc attgattgca tagcaggtaa aactagggat
    73141 gaaataatat cctgggaagg tgggaacctc caatccttct tccgggaatt tccaaatcaa
    73201 gtttctagga tgaatattgt cttcatctcc atcagaaaac aatatttcgc agcggctaac
    73261 aaactctaat ggcgcatgcc agcctttaaa acacactgct atcaacttag taacatgaat
    73321 gggtagtcta tgccatggta attcaagaac gtaatgtcgg tttattggat ctatcaattt
    73381 atccaaaatc gatcatagac taacccatcc agagtcagtc tataacgccc gaatgtaccg
    73441 ggaatcacaa tttctctcga tttgggtata cgactgtaaa taaacacata tcctccattg
    73501 gaagacatgt cgctgctgta ccgtccactt aatatctccc gacattaagt aactgctcta
    73561 gctttcacta gatggtgaga ctatatcttc ttcccagagg gaagccttct atttcggacc
    73621 acttggccct actctactcc cttggctgct ttcgcagtgg tttcgatagt cgttgaacgt
    73681 tcttcctatc tcgcctcacg gcaatacgta gaagcttcgc tgctgattgt ccaatcctaa
    73741 cacttttcaa accgttacat tttagctttc gctatctgct ttggtagtta ggctctaagg
    73801 aggttccagc aattaagaag gttaggagac caattaaaat ctccgtcgaa atctgcgttt
    73861 ggagccttaa ggcataaaac tgacatgctg atagaattat cattaatgtc atcttttact
    73921 ttagtaataa agaactgctg cgtagatcca cgttgaagcg ttggcaatat cttcagttag
    73981 ttcgttaggc taacccgcac cattacgtgc agctctagct ctcgctagac gttgagacta
    74041 tatcttcacc tttggcttta cccagtaagg tgcttcccac ttcgagtcca cttggaccct
    74101 acgtgccaat gcactagtcg ttgaacgttc cacatattac agttaagtaa cttagcggct
    74161 tagctgctga ttgactctat tcagttattc ttaagcattc atagaacctt tcggaactat
    74221 tgtagctaac tgacctaacg agttgttcca gcaattcaag aagttttgtc gagtatcatt
    74281 tctgatacaa ggaaacccat attaagttaa gtcgctacac taattgctta ggtggtatgt
    74341 agcttctctc tacgcgcttt gtatctattg taatcatcaa tggatttgtt aaccatttct
    74401 tgggttaggt tagaaacgta ttcgaatagc cgttccttat catcgaccct acagataaca
    74461 acaccgttga ataatcttag atctggtttc tttaaaatgt cctgcactga ccctttaatt
    74521 aacccggttc taagttgtaa ctgcgttagg tttacatatc gtccaaaggt gttggtcttg
    74581 aagtctatgc aataaacttc aattgcattc ttacgcttct gtgggtgata atccccactt
    74641 acttcgaata catatttacc tctgaatggt ttaactaaat gacccaatac gacatgtaac
    74701 cctttattgt gaccaagctc taggaactcg gctacttctt tcatcgagat gaagttattt
    74761 acttcaccag tcagaatgtt tgtacattta acagcgagtg catgtttatt ggcaccggtt
    74821 ataaatgcat gcttaacatt accgctacga gtttcccact ctaggttaag gtaatgatta
    74881 ttatgcttaa tggtatcttt gtggttaacg tccaactcat taaagttttc aggtaaccca
    74941 tgaaacgcca tgcacacaaa acgatgaaca taacgaatct ttctaatacc gtcatcattg
    75001 tggatgttaa cggtaaggta agtaccttta gttgtcttat tctcgtgttg tgagattaat
    75061 tcgcctttaa ggttcctaac ttgaccatga tcactgactt cgtaattatt gaaaccaggt
    75121 attttacgcc atcttatttc ttcattcata attcctcatt agagattcct ggttaccaca
    75181 cccagaatct gtagcgcttt aacttaatag attaatttcg gtgaaaagta caacccatcc
    75241 ctttataagg ggctgcttct gcaattaact ctttaaatag atctgcgatg atttggttat
    75301 attgaagtac attctcatat acaaatgaga atgcttcacg agttgtcatg ttaaacttag
    75361 cttttaactt gttagttaga tgatacttta ataattgaca acctactccc caagggatat
    75421 gtaattcatc ataatcatgc gggtcactaa tagaagtgat tactgcacgt gccgtagcgt
    75481 tgagacgagc accaaacatg tgacgccgag caagaccagg cttttgagca attcgtgatt
    75541 ttgcgtagat ctcgtagaac tggccatata gtcttagtcc tcgcatagtc ctattctgag
    75601 ctttaattgg actaagtggt acagatgatg catcaatact agcgaaggtt aaggtagcat
    75661 caattgctgc ttcaattggt ttatctaagt aagtaccaga tgtggttgat tctgctacga
    75721 aacagagttt agaaggaact ggtaaatatt tagggaataa cttatcttta ttctgagcaa
    75781 cgaattgagc gaattcggat ttattattag agataatatt tgcatctagt aggaattgga
    75841 agatctcatt gaaattatca atgaagtgat ttaatcctct ttcaaatcca cgatgcagta
    75901 gcctatctac ttttctgcgt gtttctttag aaccaataga ttccacatcg tatcgataag
    75961 aagtatcagt tagatatgct aagaaatcga attctttagt tactagatat ccggttagca
    76021 taatgattaa acgtgggtta attagactac gtacatgttt tggtgtacga acccacattg
    76081 atggttcgat aggacggcta gaagtattga caactggagt attacaaata tcacagatta
    76141 ctccgagttt atgtgcgtct tcgattgctc gacaatcaca gcttacacta ctttcaattg
    76201 cttctgaatc ttggaaatga gaatagaaat gcctatcaaa ttcttctttc tcatctgagt
    76261 tactcgtatt gtaatcattg gcataaattc gtttacccgt aaattgatca tgaacttcat
    76321 tatgatcaac aactttggca taaagaccca taccaaactc ctatttatcg attaacaaaa
    76381 aaaggagata taagcggccc ccgaaggagc cgctatatca gtttttacaa tggaccacca
    76441 acggagcctg gcccgatcct agcgtcatct acaaagctta acctccgctc ttctctgtag
    76501 cataccggca ctagtatcat ttaccatcca ttgtagtttt tgatcacacg tcaccttttg
    76561 agtaactcct ttcggttaag tgatctatca tcctcgtgta gtgataggtc gacctagact
    76621 aagtccacta gtcgattact tcacggaacc tactcctaac cgttatcacc gaagtgaacc
    76681 agggtcgcag tattagaatc gggatgttac ttatttaaca tccctatcta ccgaggtatt
    76741 tcctattagt accaggtacc cggtgcatta taggaaggag cgccgtaagt ttgacccatg
    76801 ctgccagcca taccaacttg tgcactacca gaaacagcca tgttacccat accggtgtaa
    76861 ccagcgaagc gctgttgacc gaagttggta attaggtttt ccatggttac agttacacca
    76921 gcggctgctg ctgcggcatc cattgcggtg atgaatttcg ggttaaaggt tagacgacga
    76981 gcacgaccag tataggtaac gttacctagg tacatcttgt cgaagccttt actgttattc
    77041 atacgacgca caatgtggtc attacctacc tgagtagcat accaggtctt ccactcttgg
    77101 tcattacctt cagacatgtt catggcacct agaacgtcaa gatcacgacg gtcgcttagt
    77161 tcgccatgct catcagtgta gtgaccgagg tctacttcat gatggttgtc aaagataatc
    77221 ggaccagctt cagctaggtt atagaactga cggaaatcag tgccgtatag gttagttaga
    77281 gcttggaaga tcaggctaac tgcacgagct tggtttacgc caccagctgc atctaggatg
    77341 acttgctcaa tagctgagtt gtcgcccatt ggatcgatat cgatctggaa tgcagggttc
    77401 tggttaacca tcttgttcat tagcattacg aagttgctgt cgtctgccat gaatgcttcg
    77461 gtgcgagttt caatcgcttt acctagctct gagtaataac caagtgcacc aatatcacgc
    77521 atcttgctag tagcgatctt cggcattagg gtacgagccc atgcctggga tgcagttgca
    77581 cgatacgcat taccgagtgc gaacagccac atttctagag tccatgcttg gatccaggat
    77641 gccttacgaa cgtcagtgat aacgatgtaa ggagtgaact gcggaggtag agctgcacca
    77701 ggtagagtta cgccaaacat accttgttgc tggccagtgg tcggagtcca atgtagatct
    77761 acgaatagac taacttggtt tagctggcta tcggtatcat agaactcgtt ctcaggtacg
    77821 ttggttttct taccacggct agtggagatg accatgtcag aacggatcgg attaccacag
    77881 ctatctttaa ccggaatacc attgtagtct aggttgcagg taagctgttc gttttctgct
    77941 ttgatgtggg tcgcaataga gaacggagtc tcattgttac gacgtgcaat agcatcttca
    78001 cagatgttaa cagattcaac tagtaggttc ttaacagcta gttcatcttt gaagtcgaag
    78061 tcagcataca ctgcacgggg accggcagat agtacttcta gaccagggat gttgtaacgg
    78121 ttccgtagga actcgccgat cttgctccag tattgagcag tgaatacatc acgcggtagt
    78181 accttctctt caatgatgtc gtcggttaga ccattgttga ttttgtgggt acggggacgg
    78241 atgcgagtac caggtaggtt atcgagtact agagtacgaa cgaatgcctt catggaacca
    78301 ttgatatctt tagctagttt aacaatgagt agaccagcca taccaacttg ttgcgcatca
    78361 cgatcgaaac gatggatatc gaagtcatca ggtaggtcct gatggcggat tgcttcttct
    78421 tttactttag tgaatacttg tagggcatct gctgaacgag catcagagcc atctagtcga
    78481 ccagagcgac gcattagatg gttaatgcca gtagtagacc caggcgcgcc agtaggacgt
    78541 tgagcttgac gctgtgcagt gggttgcgga gcaggagcag tagcttgagt ttgaacggtg
    78601 ccgatttcgt tttcgttaac agccatttta aataccttta cgattatggt ttcttgatca
    78661 agaagaacct aagtacttag tatactagat tcaatttagt aatataaatc tcaaattttt
    78721 ttcattacaa catagacgct ataatctgct atcagcagat cctaggttaa tttagctcct
    78781 cttttaaaat ttgtttgctg tgttgctcca actttgcaga ctctctatat aaattactaa
    78841 catattcagt aaatatataa tcctctgacg attcataaag tgtagctatt tccttattaa
    78901 tttcttgtat ttttccttga atttgattgt atttttgact tttcttgttt gtcgctatgg
    78961 tgtcaagaaa ttctggaata tatttaagaa gttcgtcatc atctttacta tagactcttt
    79021 ttgatacttc ggtctcatta tgggttaatt tatgccacgc tgattcttcc gcttcaaaat
    79081 gttctacgac agtgacatcc gctaaacatt catataaatt acaaacctca acaaaaagtt
    79141 ctttcgtatc gggagcgaac ggatccgcaa ggtaaatttg aagtacagat tcaaaaacag
    79201 atgcaggaat tccaaggcat tcaccatctt tttctatgac aaaaagaaga tgacagcgaa
    79261 aactataatt tttccaaaac acaaggctcg aagttgggct tttccacatt tcaaaccatt
    79321 tgttgtattt tgaataattt tctcttgagt atatctcaaa ttccgctttc tttaaaaaag
    79381 taattaatcc ttctacagcc tctttgttca ttagattttc aaatattttt cctttcactt
    79441 ttaaatcttt tatatagtag atcattgtat attcctattt gtaatctcga gcgtaacgaa
    79501 cactatgttc actacatatt attacaatct gagtattatt tatttttcat tttacaattt
    79561 ccatatcttc ttttttgagt ttatgggtat aaagtttgaa tccagaaact aatttacgtc
    79621 agtcctgtat taaataataa ctatcagtat ttttataaaa tgcagttatc atttactttg
    79681 catatattta cgaactgttc caaaaagaga atggtacagt ttgtatagtt tactaactgg
    79741 atcaacttta ttattatcag ttgtgtcaaa tttagcaaca aatggtgaat gtgctgaagc
    79801 agatgtttca tttactttaa ctacactacc aaatcgatgc gcgactaata gcttaactaa
    79861 ttcctcatgg agtttagtag cagttgctaa tggattgggg tcattaggat ctatcttaac
    79921 tctacgctct acattgaaaa agttaactac aatttctttg ctagtcatgt atacagtaag
    79981 atctttgtta ttacctaaat atagtggcgg gtcttcaaca ttatttttag ccattgtata
    80041 ttcctatttg taattactac tgttgttacc aaactatgat atagatctca attaattttt
    80101 aatcggataa taaccatgta taatttattt aagaatgctc cgtcacgtaa attggggcag
    80161 gtggttgatc ctaacatcca ttatatccga cgaatctacg ctgagcaaat tagggacgtt
    80221 aaaagttatt atagacgggc accgaagtat gttgaatcta aaaatatatt agcacaaatg
    80281 attcgacatt ttaacgtaga gttactaagt gatgatgcta cttttataaa gaacgtggac
    80341 gatcgttcac gtgctattat tcgttcattt ggtattacat catctttaaa taaaggtaag
    80401 gttcatgtag gtggtgttac acttggccct cagactgaag aagttttagt atccacatca
    80461 gagagctttg atctaaaaga tctaaataaa acatggtata aactttcccc tgttacgtat
    80521 ctgtatcata cacgtactga tactaattta cctatcatga acaataccac gcagggtaga
    80581 ggctatggtg taactctagt aaatatacca atgcttcttg tgatgtaccg ttactggtat
    80641 cgatggcaag ttgagaagaa tcctgatgaa gttgaagata catataggtt tataggatca
    80701 tttgtattgc caaatatggt tgactcttat ttagatattt ctttctttaa caggttagca
    80761 aggaatgctt tagatattaa aaatccaaca ttccctatac cgcatccatt ttacatcact
    80821 gatatgaatc cacgtattga taaactatgt acaactatca atagagaatc catattaaag
    80881 ggtgtagaca tggagggttt atcatggata acaccagcta tcgtacaatc taatttgttc
    80941 gatatgatgc gactcccacg agaacctatt aataggaata atgaatgggc ttatgtattg
    81001 gctcgcacac ccttcattaa gtatcttgta ggacagcttt taaagaacac tggttatgat
    81061 caatcttctg ttaacgctgt attaattgat cttatagaag catctaatga tcaagcattt
    81121 aagcaacaag caaatagcga gtttgtaaaa gctcaacagg cacaagttga ttggatgata
    81181 gatgcactta aaagaaaaga aatgtgacat aaaccccctc ctaaattgga ggggggttat
    81241 atgccgtttt attagaaatt acctttcttc attttagaaa gtaattttct acgttcagct
    81301 cggttaattc ctgggatagc tggcaatagc attttattac taaacttacc tggtcgacgg
    81361 tcatgattta gtaattgatc aactacagct tggtcactgc ttttaactcc attatccatt
    81421 tcatctaatg gatccataat agttttagca gttagcctta gatgcgtaac cagttcatcg
    81481 aatgaactat cagtattaat aagttgttta tcaacacctt ctttaagagc ttgtttaata
    81541 gttacgtctt ttactagaat attatcacat tcccaaagag ttgtatgatg ggtatttagc
    81601 attaattcaa gtgagacatt attgtaatca ttgtcagcac ttgagtgcca attgaattca
    81661 tcgatatagt catttagact atttaacttt ggtggttcgt tattagaggt aattaaacca
    81721 attggttgaa catcatctag tgaactttta tcactagtaa ttgcagttgt ttcagtagta
    81781 acatcagctt cttttaattc attagaataa gttacatata ccaattcctc agtaccatca
    81841 tccaaaagaa cataggctgt tgctttggtg gaatcatcag gggctaatcc atggatccta
    81901 atacgattat catttactaa tttactataa tcattccaag tgattacacg aacttcatta
    81961 gtcttttcca ttatcatcta cctcttttaa tttatcttta atatattttc ggataaaagc
    82021 tcgtttctct tcacgagtta atcccgatgg tactgttggt aatgtgatag tgccgctatt
    82081 aattgccttc ttcatccgat ctaagtcaaa attaaattcg gtatgatttg tcattatatt
    82141 gaaccatatt aagttagtaa ttggcaatca gactatataa atcttaatta ttttttagta
    82201 tataagcctc ccactagggg aggctatatt tcttaataga agtcggagat gagtcgatcg
    82261 ttatttttat caataaggaa aatacctagg gactctaagg ttagatagaa tacacccata
    82321 gtatttccaa tgatagttct aacgtcagca acacgcgtaa taacttctgg aatacgacca
    82381 gtttctacta ctgtactcgg gatatggaaa tcaccaatac tggttttatt ttcttcagta
    82441 acccatgctt gaatacgagc agctaatttc ttatcttcga taccatcaat ccattctttg
    82501 atcgcagttt tattattaag agtaactgag atctttacat gtgaataagg tggatcacca
    82561 gcgtcaccaa atgatggagc aaatacagtc ttccacacta atcccttttt atgggttgag
    82621 ttatcttcag atttataaga ctcaggtcgt ttagtttgac cacttgtcag atactcagct
    82681 ttaccacttc taacagactc aataatttct ctttcgatat caccaacttc ttttagaatt
    82741 gaagccaagt cgattttctc ttcagtcttt acagttttaa tgatatcttc catgagtgtt
    82801 ttagcacgac tattaatctt cttaggtact ttactatccc ttagtcctac acccttgatc
    82861 tccattcgtg actcattaaa cattacccct tcttgggcat cctgtgatgc aaagtaatgt
    82921 ttagaacgag tagttaaggc cagtactgcg aaataatatt cgttcttcat tgcaaataga
    82981 cgaagcttat ctttagatac acccatatta gcggattgaa tcgccaagat atgcataact
    83041 acttcagaca ctagaaacac tagtgcgaat actagtcgct tagcttcatt gctaaaagtt
    83101 actttaccaa agaattcctc aacccaccat tgtaatgtaa acatagtgga gtcagtatct
    83161 gaaataacag cagctcgtct atacacagtt ggaaaagcat gaatgcttga tggtacacat
    83221 ttagtcaaga agaaagcttc aatcaataga cgatattcat taagagtttc agcgatattt
    83281 cgaccagtgg cataaacttg gtttaatgta tctggatctg actcttttag tttagcttta
    83341 gatcgacctt taacagtatc aaagcaaata aagctagcca atagatccat atcaccatca
    83401 taagttgaat attcttcttc agtgatgatt tgttcttttg ttccaacctg gcttaattta
    83461 attagaaagc tcttgattaa ttctttattg tatttatata agtgatatag atcacctacg
    83521 tacataactg ctgctcgttc gactggtgtc atcccagtag ctagttttaa aatctgcgcc
    83581 gtgtagtact tattttgcca atagtgttta gttgaataaa gaaccatatc aactacttct
    83641 tctggcgttg ggcaatgtag attaaaatta gttactgctt tttgaattaa ctccatatca
    83701 gctacattaa tagtgtttac taaattagct tttgtgattt ctggagtata ataatgccta
    83761 ttacccataa tgaatttttc attatttgag ttagcataag aggtaccagt tctacaggta
    83821 gatgttaaac tagagtgtgt ggacttataa taaagaatag tggcagcaga tacagtaccg
    83881 cctgaatatg agttattgtt aattttgaag ttttcttgct cgcctttacg tacttgtgca
    83941 agttctgttt taatttgtga attctcttta tcgccggcct gtaggaaagc agctgcttca
    84001 cgttcagcct gcatctgttc acctttaaca cgcttacggt ttttcacacc ttcggcaata
    84061 tagatggagt gcgtagactg tctaacagac tctggtaaat atgcggtcat tgatggagat
    84121 aataatagat tctgtttctt aacacggtta agaaaagcca taaatgaaac cgtctttaat
    84181 tccctatcac caaacttatt tttatctaga atagttgcta atggattacg aagtgcatat
    84241 tcaccatttt gacgtaattg ttctttaaca aattctttac attcttctaa actaatattt
    84301 aattcatctt ttgtcattaa ttgaagatat ttggcattat catcaagaca tgcattaatg
    84361 atatcaatat cacgatggta atcattgaca tcttttaaaa acggatttgg ttgggcaaat
    84421 gcggtcattt cacatatctc tcagtatact tattttttaa ttatagtgaa tgatttctct
    84481 ctttttaact aaaaaagaaa aggaaagaat gggtacccta tacgggtacc ctaaattgag
    84541 aggtagcaca tcaacttaca ttcacattag atgatgtaag taagtaaaaa taaaacaaca
    84601 taaaaggagc cataatggct cctttatagt tannnnnnnn nnnnnnnnnn nnnnnnnnnn
    84661 nnnnnnnnnn nnnnnnnnnn nnnnnnnnnn nnnnnnnnnn nnnnnnnnnn nnnnnnnnnn
    84721 nnnnnnnnnn nnnnnnnnnn nnnnnnnnnn nnnnnnnnnn nnnnnnnnnn nnnnnnnnnn
    84781 nnnnnnnnnn nnnnnnnnnn nnnnnnnnnn nnnnnnnnnn nnnnnnnnnn nnnnnnnnnn
    84841 nnnnnnnnnn nnnnnnnnnn nnnnnnnnnn nnnnnnnnnn nnnnnnnnnn nnnnnnnnnn
    84901 nnnnnnnnnn nnnnnnnnnn nnnnnnnnnn nnnnnnnnnn nnnnnnnnnn nnnnnnnnnn
    84961 nnnnnnnnnn nnnnnnnnnn nnnnnnnnnn nnnnnnnnnn nnnnnnnnnn nnnnnnnnnn
    85021 nnnnnnnnnn nnnnnnnnnn nnnnnnggta ataccctaaa atagttggtt acatagggta
    85081 ttactcatct agtaatacta ctacaccaaa cagacctttc gtatccattg gtactgtaat
    85141 gagtacatgt ccatctggat acttttcttt aaagctattg ataaagtcgg tgcaatattc
    85201 aataacatat cctttagtag aataattctc taactcaata tcttcatcag gatcatcaaa
    85261 tgagtcatgt ccatacatca gcatatggat gtatatgtca ttattaagcg tatccatata
    85321 acttaactta cgtgattctt caaataaatc aagtggtgtt ggacaatctg gatatatcat
    85381 tcgctttgta tattcatgaa gcaaatgttg cgaatatact tctgactctt tagatttaaa
    85441 tacgataaat actcgttttt ccatatcggt tcctagtagg aagcctatgt gaaccgatag
    85501 gctttcctat ttgcgtcaat tgttaatatg tgtcacttaa tccacatcat tgtaacagtc
    85561 cataccaaag tcttcacctt ctagaatata accctgatta tgttgatcaa ctgctattga
    85621 ttggattctt tctacaccat atccattctg atagagatat gttatttcag attgtagttt
    85681 actagccaat gttttacaca cagtcgcaaa ccacatatta agaatactca atgcatattt
    85741 atcttgcata atcacaggtg ctactgatgg aaagtattct tgtaaataat agtcaacccc
    85801 tatgattggt tgagtaggct gttgtgctag aaattcaata tatgcattaa tcgcctgata
    85861 ccataactgt tctatagact ggtgttcagt atatgggtaa ggggtattgt aagatttatt
    85921 gacaactaca tcagccattt tattaacaat gggccagata tcactgatgt taataactac
    85981 gaaactcgtc agtccttgtt gacctggagt tatgttatta gcatcattta ttcgctgcat
    86041 ttcttgttgt ctataaagaa gtggatgcat catgtttgag acctcataac taatttagtt
    86101 accatcttat atttatctac ttctatacat ttaagactag taataagatt acctgcttga
    86161 ataacttgtt tttggattat ctctaggaaa tcagttccaa ataaatccaa taccctttcg
    86221 ataatctcag cagatcttaa gtgccaattg atggtattag gatttccctg atgatcaaat
    86281 accatcatac tcgtcggtct atctggttct atataggtat cgcttaagta atcttctaac
    86341 cattgctcta aaaaagtagg ccaatctaat ctctgccaat ggttaaagta ttctacatat
    86401 gctgctagaa gtctattaat acaccacagt acaaaatcag tcggctcatc tacacctagc
    86461 tcttccgtaa aagaacgcgg tttcaaaatt agcaacaatt gcatattgac tccactcttt
    86521 accagtgact atagttaata gaacaacttt attatctatt actctaatga acttatagtc
    86581 tattaaattc ttcggtgttc tatgtagtaa ttggattcca gttgtataaa acaaattaat
    86641 gaactcatcc caatctggac cgtttcctaa ttgtattggt atatccacaa aaggaataac
    86701 cgtattatcc tgttgtaatt tagacatcat cttaacgacc cattgagtta ataagacgat
    86761 agctgtagct tcatccttat ttgttaggta agtaaatttc tttatcaatg tgattaattg
    86821 tgggaatacc acttcgattg gcaatacata taccagacgt tgtacttcct ccgatgtaca
    86881 atccatctcg tgcttctgtt tcataccaca gttccttagt atttgttgga atgaggtgca
    86941 tgatctgctc agcgccctca tcgagaagtt ctattagttt atgcatgaaa tgaatgtctt
    87001 tagcatattc atagaacatt tcttctttaa cgaccatttg cataagcttc tgttctgcca
    87061 atgcaacaag caaatgcatt gcttcgatat aactaatatc taaaaagtct aatacaaatc
    87121 ttagatagtt atcatcttta ataagtttac ttttagtcgc tcttagtaaa aaacgaggtt
    87181 gtggtgtgag taatggtgac gtatagatct tctggtttct cagtatcata aataacccta
    87241 tttaactgga tgttaccagc tgatggtaga actacccggt tagaacaatt atacagataa
    87301 gttgttaagt caatatcaca aatatctcta taacccagca tctgattaat tagttctatg
    87361 atatcattag atgtgctacc tgatgccctc tcagacgctg ctgccaatac aattgttaat
    87421 gcatattctg caccaatact attttttata gatttccaaa tatcagaatg ttgatcttgt
    87481 acaaaagatc ttacttccat tctgatacac attgatgtgt ctttatcatt agatatgttc
    87541 attataaaaa ccttataatc ggtataaagc cccccataag gagggcttta tttagtatag
    87601 attattttct aaaatgtatc gctcagcttg cgctcgctga tcatcaggta aataatcacc
    87661 acgttgatat tcaaatacta atttctcaat aggataagtt gcattcttat tcttgtatac
    87721 agaaattaca tagctatgat actctagttc atacttaaca tcatgctcaa ttctggttga
    87781 aaaatatgcc atgttaatag aactaactag agggctaata tatttctctt caaatagtat
    87841 taaattatca agtcctaaat ttgcaaagaa atcatggtta accttaggta ttagataaga
    87901 tactttaata ttactatatt gtttaacaat tacaccaata agtaatgcag ttaactgttc
    87961 ttgaatatat tctactgcga tgttatatgc atggttagta gtgatgtggt ctttatttaa
    88021 agtatagcta ctggcactag tagtagatag ctgagtttta cgcctagatt cacagatgct
    88081 ataacctagt gcttgtaact taattttgtc aaagccatgg aagaatgtac ggagaaattc
    88141 actaaataaa tagtttaatg ggttcagtag gttaagtgac actactgcat gatcatcgcc
    88201 attatcaatc ccatggacac gatcatattc tgcgatacga taatctttgc cactgattaa
    88261 agttataact gaaccagctt taactacatc ccattggatc catgtaccac tatcgatata
    88321 tttagctact tgtttataga tatctagata gatagtttct agataaggta gtttcattag
    88381 attttctacc caagcaactt tattactatc tacgtcagtt acagcacaat taaaaatagc
    88441 tgctgccatc ttaagattgg tgtactggtc tttggctgtt ttatatgaaa ctaaactctc
    88501 tactatattt tcaaccatta gatgtaaaaa ctgttgagcc acatctttac tcaatttcac
    88561 cccaatcgct tcatcaattg aagctgaagc tgtaagctga cctagtaaat cgtatattgc
    88621 tttttcttgg tggcgtgtat caagtacaat gagcttattc gacattatat ttctccaatt
    88681 aattttttgg aatagcgatc caaactgtgt tctttaaccg atagaatatt acaaacttac
    88741 ctgcatttac tctaggtata atttttaata tatcccaaag atcagatgcg gcttcatgat
    88801 tatcatgaaa ccattggatt tcttgagggg tattgtttat tgggctatat ccagtagtat
    88861 acatgaattc aaaagagtca atagagtatt taaagaagtc atcaattaag ctgtcctcta
    88921 ctgatttaaa tatatgctct aatgtaccat agtcatctgg atgtattcca aagctttggc
    88981 acctaattgc taaacgcgca tttattagct cttttggtga tcttggtact aacttggcta
    89041 ttaccctcgt tacatctatt acatacaggt cagctacttg gggagtagtc acagtacaat
    89101 ctctcattaa atgttcagga acatgatata gatctaaaaa tatttttagt caaatctgtt
    89161 cgtggtaagc cgatgtatat tataccttag ttgggtatta tctccatcga aaaaacgcgt
    89221 acagcgcatt ataggacgtt tttnnnnnnn nnnnnnnnnn nnnnnnnnnn nnnnnnnnnn
    89281 nnnnnnnnnn nnnnnnnnnn nnnnnnnnnn nnnnnnnnnn nnnnnnnnnn nnnnnnnnnn
    89341 nnnnnnnnnn nnnnnnnnnn nnnnnnnnnn nnnnnnnnnn nnnnnnnnnn nnnnnnnnnn
    89401 nnnnnnnnnn nnnnnnnnnn nnnnnnnnnn nnnnnnnnnn nnnnnnnnnn nnnnnnnnnn
    89461 nnnnnnnnnn nnnnnnnnnn nnnnnnnnnn nnnnnnnnnn nnnnnnnnnn nnnnnnnnnn
    89521 nnnnnnnnnn nnnnnnnnnn nnnnnnnnnn nnnnnnnnnn nnnnnnnnnn nnnnnnnnnn
    89581 nnnnnnnnnn nnnnnnnnnn nnnnnnnnnn nnnnnnnnnn nnnnnnnnnn nnnnnnnnnn
    89641 nnnnnnnnnn nnnnnnnnnn nnnnnnnnnn nnnnnnnnnn nnnnnnnnnn nnnnnnnnnn
    89701 nnnnnnnnnn nnnnnnnnnn nnnnnnnnnn nnnnnnnnnn nnnnnnnnnn nnnnnnnnnn
    89761 nnnnnnnnnn nnnnnnnnnn nnnnnnnnnn nnnnnnnnnn nnnnnnnnnn nnnnnnnnnn
    89821 nnnnnnnnnn nnnnnnnnnn nnnnnnnnnn nnnnnnnnnn nnnnnnnnnn nnnnnnnnnn
    89881 nnnnnnnnnn nnnnnnnnnn nnnnnnnnnn nnnnnnnnnn nnnnnnnnnn nnnnnnnnnn
    89941 nnnnnnnnnn nnnnnnnnnn nnnnnnnnnn nnnnnnnnnn nnnnnnnnnn nnnnnnnnnn
    90001 nnnnnnnnnn nnnnnnnnnn nnnnnnnnnn nnnnnnnnnn ntaaaaaaat aaaaaaaaag
    90061 acataatgcc ctcccattgc gggagggctt atgccattaa gataatatct aaataacact
    90121 atatttaaaa acatactggt ataacccatc atcaattaat actgttgaga atctttttga
    90181 tgaggtcact aggtgcaata ccaatgcctg aacaataccg tctaaagtta ttacacggtt
    90241 ggcatgcttt cttttcaacg atatttaatt caaagcaaat attaccacgt gaatctagaa
    90301 tggatataaa tgctttgtta cctgttacgc gatatgtctt accgaataca acagttgttt
    90361 tatatgcaag gctattcatg attattcctt taacatagat tattatcatg tttgtaatat
    90421 agcctttaaa tgtatttaaa tatttattaa accccatagc gatgagctat atatgttttt
    90481 aatacctcat acgccttatc agttgccatg gagctattga caaaatcaga atgatcaatc
    90541 ttaataatct taccaaatga atcataatcg atagttgtaa ccactattcg atcactatca
    90601 cgaatcaata gtttattttt atttaaaaca aaaatattcc atttctcgcc atcggctaaa
    90661 ataacatcct catctttaag attaagacga acaaactgtt ttacataaat acttaactga
    90721 gcaactgttg acataatgat ttctcgatat ctgttaatga attaatcata tcttggacat
    90781 taatggtaat aacattttta taagttaaat aagttggata tgaacccata aatgtaatag
    90841 tcccacagat atgattttta tatctaatat caatacaccc gtcatatctc cagataaaat
    90901 caaatgatcc tttagtgtcg tgttcaagtg taagaataga accactaact aatttaggat
    90961 attgttcaaa ttcagacatt acataatctg ccagttcctt aacctcagga taatcaatca
    91021 ataatagcat atacgtaaat ctcaatcagt taatataaca ccccatccag ggtggactct
    91081 ttcgaaaaat ggcaatgtat tatttcgtat actgtctgca tctatatttg gaatgtgaat
    91141 ggtacaacag tgggggttac tgtcaatctt gaaatagaaa ttatctttta aatcttcaac
    91201 cttggatgtt tgcaatggat ataaaatacc attcccccaa acataccaac gtctatacag
    91261 cttatcgttt aaccgcttct caataaccga atgcgatttg aaacgaggaa ctcgcaaacg
    91321 catcccgttt acttcagccc atttgtctac ccgatcatag ctaataattc catccttaac
    91381 cattacaaag ataaatccct caactatgtt ggggagacga actacgtgtt tcagaaccat
    91441 agtaaacgga gataacgtca gatcaagttc agctgccatt tgctcgtcga gctttttagc
    91501 agtgttcttt gccatcggtt atctcctaat atacagatta ttaattatcg ctagttattt
    91561 aatatctgca aaattctgat ttactttacc cataaaaata ccatcagctc tatcgtcata
    91621 ataaagcttc cctgctttag cattacataa aactccataa atgtgaccat tgtaaccatc
    91681 aaaattaaat aaagatggat tatgcggtac atgaatgaat cccattttat cgcacagaaa
    91741 cttagctaca gcagccgatc ggctaatacc tgcctcacag tgtacgaata ggtgttgatc
    91801 cttaccaaga gcttcacaga acgaaataat acgttgtgca tgacgatgat caaatagatc
    91861 ataagaagaa tcaacataat cctcaatgtc atcaacattg atacgtaaat aattaagatg
    91921 ttttgctgaa taaagtggga ctctaccttt ctccagtaga cagatcatat ttctagggga
    91981 ataaaatgat tcagccacat gcaaaggaat ataagtaact gtatttactg gcttcatatt
    92041 acacctcgtt acaaaaaaaa taaaaggagc cccgaagggc tccagtataa gttaatcgaa
    92101 tacaagacca ctactagttg cttggtcatc cacatctaga gtagactgac gcttacgcat
    92161 attagctttg gctcgattca tcatttcacg acgttcttct aatcgtttac gaatatcttc
    92221 aacagatagg ctagtgatca caaaatgcat ttgatcgaaa tcatatttct cgggatcggc
    92281 ataaccagta gtacgagtta aaacagtgtt aatggatact tcgcgatcag ggtcagtgta
    92341 tagtgaggca atagaaattg gatccagaat agcctgggct tcttgacgat caaaacacac
    92401 gtgtaattgg acagtctgca caggtacatc atggtgctta tggaagtgtg cccagttagt
    92461 gatatccatt agatcaagac tttggtgttc ttgattaaat agagttacta gtgcatctag
    92521 tacttcaaga atgttttggt tcaccattga ctgcggtaca ccttcaacat tctcatgata
    92581 gttaataatc atcggaactt tactaacaga ggaaacccct tcgaacgtct taaggctacc
    92641 actactattt cgaagactaa tatcactgtc gtaagatcca atgaccacac ttacaactac
    92701 ttcaccttgt tgttgtagat gactgacaag ggaaggacca atagttgaac cagaagcacc
    92761 acccattgaa tacactacaa tgttagcatc ccctgctggg aaatgatggg caatggcagg
    92821 aatgtgtgca gagattagtt ctgcggctgc cttacgatct ttacccatac cgatagcacg
    92881 tttacgcgcg gtctggtcag ctagcttagt atccgcttca ataatgatcg tattatcgtc
    92941 agtattatgt ttgtgtttat tctgtacact ggtatcaatg taacaaacat cctcatgata
    93001 accatgaaat agttcaccaa tacggaaacc agcaccgcca caaaagtaaa ttcgagtttt
    93061 tactttagac atcattacac ctcattgtat ttaatataaa ttcatatacc aacttgtaaa
    93121 tggtatcagt gcttaaaagt aacgatctct tcatgagttc gttcttgatg aacaattaat
    93181 tcattaacca ctttaccaat atctgattta aattcaattg caagcttatc tcgacacata
    93241 taggtttgcc aagtgccacc agacttaaca caatcaataa tcatgttaag tacattctta
    93301 acttcaatct tactgacttt ataacggtaa atacttagaa gttcagtaag ccatttcgtt
    93361 tttgggattt tggcattttt acgttcttta gaaatatcaa aaggaattaa tgcaatgatc
    93421 tcaccatctt tgttggtgaa ttcgaatacc ataccttttg tattagctaa aggacgaata
    93481 ttgtaattac ctttagcact gcatacttct tcagataact taactaacct atctagttga
    93541 acatcagatg catgaatgtt atcttcttta aatgctttct ttagttcatc atgagttagt
    93601 ggagtacgta ctagagtgta atctttctgt tcagtcattt ttcatttttt ccaatttttc
    93661 tattttcaaa ttaaacggta ttggcttttt atagccaatc ccttattact aaaagtatta
    93721 gattctcgaa ctaaggatgg gttatacccc ttctctaata ataaggaata ttatatggga
    93781 cccccccaaa gggtcccccc cacataatat actatttata taattttctt tttagaagaa
    93841 aagagataaa taagagaaat acagtctatt aaagtaatga atttctcaaa aattaaatag
    93901 tacaccgcgc gtcctttgcg tcggattggc ctgccagacg atggtccgga tgtgcggtaa
    93961 tagcgggttt ttcaaaaata cttgcatcgc agttgaattg agcggttgat tataacgtgt
    94021 gatcttaata gtaaatagaa cttcttcaac atctgaatga catccttcga aactaaaata
    94081 tacttcagtc cgatcaataa actgatacat ttctacagct ggttcagctg gatctttaaa
    94141 ggccaactta ttagcgaaat aatcagtatg ggctagaatt aattctttta cattatttgc
    94201 attcttctta tcaacaagga attcaaactc ttcaaggtta tctgttttga aaataccttg
    94261 ataagatgac gactcgatta gttcatcact gatatcatca acatgaacgc ccggcataaa
    94321 ttcaatgact ggtagaataa gcttgttacc tcctacgcca tcagcgatat gaattccaat
    94381 cacattacca tcactaatgt attcgtcatc accgcaaata acggcgccgg ccgctagata
    94441 taaattatca acatatttca gattatcggc aataatgcgg gatagcacat attctcgcac
    94501 catggcatca tctggacttg attgcggttt aaacgtatag tgggtgttat gactactcat
    94561 ggtcgcacat gtaacaaaaa ctgaaatatc tactggatta aaaatccaat gaatagagat
    94621 atcctctaat ttatgtggat gatgtaaacc atctagctta gatagggctt ggagttgttc
    94681 ttcccaggta atgttaaatt gagtcatttt ttctaacctc ttcatttatt aaaaataata
    94741 cacttatttt actttagcag ttgatacttc acatacatta actaattgtt caaataacgg
    94801 ttcgttatct ggatcattaa ctaattttga tgtattaata ataataccag aatacagcat
    94861 atcggttacg tctcgatcac ttgttttgct ggttacacct tcccacttcc atccatagta
    94921 aattaaatca aatgatgaac caatgttaaa gattaattga ataaatttgc atgtaccatt
    94981 ttcttttaac caatcaggtc tatatggttc atttttataa aattcatgca tgagcacttt
    95041 aaaatcagtt ttaatgtttt catgtataat gcaatcaata gaatcaagag cttcatcaag
    95101 agctgattta gactcaataa tgatttctga tgtattggta gattttagtg taatcatacc
    95161 tagttcatct gagtgtgctc ttccgatttg aaatacattg agcttaccaa ttggtaaggt
    95221 ggcttttaat ggtaggttag tatagtggga tacatcactt ttataactgt cttcatatga
    95281 ctcaattaaa ttaagccatg ctctttcaat acgtgtattc tcaaaatgct gttcttcttc
    95341 tagtaatcta gaaattagat gattaatgta ttgaacatta tgaccagcgc ctgtaattga
    95401 attatatttt gtattaccgg taattcccca tttattattt tctttattta tccaaccgta
    95461 gattacactg tttctaggat atttattttt aaaattatcg tatatttctt ttagatgtgg
    95521 attaggggta aaactaaaag tagttgattc agtcattata gatacctatt tgaatattgt
    95581 ttattattgc aaattagtaa tatagatctt aaactttttt taactcagca taaagcctcc
    95641 cctaggggag gcaatatgtt catttatcta tttcagcgtt tggatcatac caaggtaata
    95701 aacttagtaa tgccggttgt tgtttcttca tatcctctaa gattgttgct tcacttgcac
    95761 cttctaacat agtggtgaaa gtaatcatgt tcttagagtt atatatcggg cgtagaccat
    95821 taccaaagaa tttcacctgt tgaaccatta ttttgaaatc agggttatcg actacatccg
    95881 ggatatagat agcaggtggt gcactgaaat aacgtttaat taactcaata gcccaataca
    95941 ttggtaaatc accaaactgt gatttcactg tagctaagtt taattggaat gctttaggtt
    96001 cttcaggtgg tggttccacc ggatcaactg gatcagtggg ttcttcaggg tcagtaggtt
    96061 cagtaggctc ttcaggagcc tctggatcgc cttctgttgg cttttcttca gatgtgtcac
    96121 cacttggatc acctgtatta ctttcatctt cagaaggctc ctctggcgtt tctatgggtg
    96181 cttccggagt ttcctgattc tccgacagat cggactcttc tgattcccca tttccaactt
    96241 cttcaacagg gcttgggtct tctgatttct catctgtaga tgtgtcactt ggggttgtag
    96301 tttctgaatc tgtcgtaatg ttttcatttg catttgattc agtagaaaca atttcagtag
    96361 gagtggtttc aagttcattg tcactatcct ctacattagt tacttcatta gaaggttcac
    96421 taattgctga taatgccaca ggtgcactag ctgcacgagc ttttctttta gctatggttg
    96481 taccttannn nnnnnnnnnn nnnnnnnnnn nnnnnnnnnn nnnnnnnnnn nnnnnnnnnn
    96541 nnnnnnnnnn nnnnnnnnnn nnnnnnnnnn nnnnnnnnnn nnnnnnnnnn nnnnnnnnnn
    96601 nnnnnnnnnn nnnnnnnnnn nnnnnnnnnn nnnnnnnnnn nnnnnnnnnn nnnnnnnnnn
    96661 nnnnnnnnnn nnnnnnnnnn nnnnnnnnnn nnnnnnnnnn nnnnnnnnnn nnnnnnnnnn
    96721 nnnnnnnnnn nnnnnnnnnn nnnnnnnnnn nnnnnnnnnn nnnnnnnnnn nnnnnnnnnn
    96781 nnnnnnnnnn nnnnnnnnnn nnnnnnnnnn nnnnnnnnnn nnnnnnnnnn nnnnnnnnnn
    96841 nnnnnnnnnn nnnnnnnnnn nnnnnnnnnn nnnnnnnnnn nnnnnnnnnn nnnnnnnnnn
    96901 nnnnnnnnnn nnnnnnnnnn nnnnnnnnnn nnnnnnnnnn nnnnnnnnnn nnnnnnnnnn
    96961 nnnnnnnnnn nnnnnnnnnn nnnnnnnnnn nnnnnnnnnn nnnnnnnnnn nnnnnnnnnn
    97021 nnnnnnnnnn nnnnnnnnnn nnnnnnnnnn nnnnnnnnnn nnnnnnnnnn nnnnnnnnnn
    97081 nnnnnnnnnn nnnnnnnnnn nnnnnnnnnn nnnnnnnnnn nnnnnnnnnn nnnnnnnnnn
    97141 nnnnnnnnnn nnnnnnnnnn nnnnnnnnnn nnnnnnnnnn nnnnnnnnnn nnnnnnnnnn
    97201 nnnnnnnnnn nnnnnnnnnn nnnnnnnnnn nnnnnnnnnn nnnnnnnnnn nnnnntacac
    97261 acctctacaa ttatatttga gttattgtac tacagatgat aaaagagaaa atacatcata
    97321 agccctctcc ttatggagag ggcattatat ttacatagtg ttaaaacacg cattaaattt
    97381 agataatgag cagccagtat aaattaatga ttgctctagt tgtatgatga catcgccatt
    97441 actatcaaaa tcagcagcaa taaaagtaga ttcagttatc ttaaaagtag atggcagcat
    97501 ttctaaataa ttaaatattg cttgattatc gatgtcatga ggatttaaat ccatatgtta
    97561 cctatacatg gatagttatg gaccaaatat taacaggact gcataagaca attgtgatta
    97621 aatctctatg agttctttga taatgattgg aacacataac tttgattaac tttaattttt
    97681 tagtttcttt attttgaatt tctttgataa gcgattcaat aagctcatta gtaataagtg
    97741 aatgtccatc aataaatggt tttatactta ctagcgaatc tttgttaaat agaattgcat
    97801 catcatattc gcatgtagct gcggtcttgt atatggatgc aactttatta actttgtcat
    97861 tagtgactat agaaaaatta aattcactct tagttttact taacgatgtt tcaaataatt
    97921 tatatttatc aataatagtt ttattatcaa taaatgattt catcccaata tttaaatcta
    97981 tgtccagtgt gtaagaatca tgcattaaac caattgatag ttgagtctca ttaccactat
    98041 tgttaaactt aatattatta actgaacata tttgattatt aataaatgat aataatagtt
    98101 tagaaatagt tttaataaca ttaacttcat aatcattatt agtacaagca agtgcagttg
    98161 tcatgtatcg actaacttga ctaacatcta gtttctgata gttactacca ctatctaccc
    98221 atgggtcaat atttaaaaaa atccttagac tagctagaat atcagaagat gtttcagaat
    98281 aaatgaaaaa cacattatta ttaagatcat cttttagcca accactagtt ctaagatttt
    98341 ctagatcatt ttcattagat accaattgac ttaattgctg aattaaacta gggttagcta
    98401 ggtttaataa actaatcatt ttataaacca ttttattatc ctctaattta tgtaattaca
    98461 tggaataaat aacataagta cttttatgac ttatgatttg attctccagg aggttttccc
    98521 aatggcaact attaaagaag tccttgatag aaattttaag gatgttcaat ttgatcgaga
    98581 tttatgtaaa agaattattg actttaccat tagttttatg aataggaatg ccgatcattc
    98641 tgctttcttt ggcggtgtat tactaggtgt gcaacaagtc agattcttcg atacggatcg
    98701 cgagatctgg tatgatgatg ttttacgaat cgacgaagca ttgttagttc aagattttaa
    98761 gtctgttgaa tttattgatc ccaaccatcg tgtgatgtca gatgtattca atcaccttcc
    98821 tgcctatatt tgttctaggt tattgaaaac aactaatgtt cctttgaata ttaggcatga
    98881 agcaatggtt agttgtttca tggtattgca ttttaaatat ctaacatctt tacttgtacc
    98941 acgctttaaa tatcctgcac gtaaagaagt agccgaagct gcattcgccg cgcttaatta
    99001 tcgatttgac attaagacaa ttgggtcatg ggagaaacta tttaggcaac gggccgaagg
    99061 tattattgca cctgattcta tttatgcacc tttcttaact ggtaaaacac aagaactgga
    99121 ttattggtct ggccgtgtgg tatctgatac tcaaacacgt ctacgtgaat taatcaacaa
    99181 gtactatgat gtttatatca gaacactgca atcaggtggt aaattagtta tttcatcaga
    99241 catggctgtc aattccgatg gtgaacagat tctacgtgat aagtctaccg ggtatcgttc
    99301 atatcttact tacatccatc aagttgcgca acaagaacaa aatttcatta gacctgagct
    99361 agttggtatt attgaaaaga taatgcccac aatgccacca gaaatgttca tggcgacact
    99421 tagacacctt tcccgtaaca tcggccaacc tagggcacaa aagcttgaga aactcgtgga
    99481 tgagtgctta ctgtatgctt tcgattatat gcagtcatta cgtacaatgg ttgctagaaa
    99541 taatgatcta caaacattgc ttgtaaaaat acgagcaaag ataatggcat ctaaaacaga
    99601 aaatgctcaa gttattttca tgcgtgaaga aggtgagaag ttagttaggg atgcgactaa
    99661 ttctagggta cctgcatata tcgcggcaac taggactggg ttgatgttgt atttaattct
    99721 acgtgctatg actaagaatt actatacaaa aacaaaataa acataatgcc ctcccgtaat
    99781 gggagggctt atgctgttaa gtaacatcag ctagattgat cattacataa atttttcaga
    99841 gcatcgtaaa tagccacata agtaaaaata gttaaactat ctttaatttc cttacgtggg
    99901 gtgccactga atccacccca tgatacattt gtattactaa cacatacagt gctaatagct
    99961 ggctcatgat agccaccatc tactttacgc tttgcataaa ccttagccgt aatttctcca
   100021 cgtaactttt tgaagaaaac tagagcaccc ggaacgacta tacgtttatt accaatcttc
   100081 gtaataaatt ctttacgatt agtaaagtgc tcttttaata aatcattaat aattttagtt
   100141 aaactatcaa tttcattctt catcgacacg ttgttagttc cttacaaata aacttgataa
   100201 cgtgatcact tacaaatttc aatggaccag aacaattaga tttctcaata gcggtttcag
   100261 tgtatgaaat tatttgattt ccacttaagg ataatgaatc aaataattca taagagttat
   100321 tatttttatt cttaaaggat actgcatatt gactattttc actattgatg caaaataggt
   100381 taatagctgg gatagataca gagttatctg aagtatggct attttccgta atattccaat
   100441 tactgtatac agtgaaaata tttgcagcta gtaaaaggtt ggcattaacc gtttctaaac
   100501 taacatactc cacagaagta cctttatgcc aatatagttc aattggatta acccaagtat
   100561 acccaatggt tttatagaag gcatgcatta catattctcg ccaacgtgtg ggtttcttat
   100621 tatcagttaa aacacacgta atattgcctg acggataaat gtggtggatg ctacatgcat
   100681 taatttcatc tctaacatta gttgtttcag taatattaga atgatcctgt ttgaatagcc
   100741 attttaaatg actattagtt gtgtcatcac cttccccatt tgcaatgtca ttttctaacc
   100801 acttttcaaa tgtagcttgt ctatcaggtg ttggcattcc ccaataggta gttaaaatga
   100861 aacgataata gtatcgaata atatcatcat cgttaagaat atttttatcc agtttccagt
   100921 gatgttgata ctcgtatact tcgcttggaa tattatttac ttgataccat gtattaatta
   100981 atacttgaat tgttaattgc cgaatactct cacttgttag agtgtaatat tccctgctat
   101041 gcggctcttc aattgtcact tcttgatcag tataaccaat gtatttaggt ttaccatcga
   101101 tgagtgcaaa attaacattc catgatgtat cattactaaa agtgatatta ataaaacctt
   101161 gttcaaagct aggcttcact acgaaactga catcatcctt ctgatatgtc atttgcgtta
   101221 gaataccaaa attaatttta gatgtaaatt ctttatcgaa gttatgttta taaagtaatc
   101281 ctagtaaaca atcaatttta ttaatagtgt ggttttctaa taataaatca gtatttgtaa
   101341 gttcattaat tttcatttta acctctctaa aatttacaat ctagttttac ttattgaata
   101401 agcaaacatg taatatatat cttaattatt ttttagcata gtttttaaca acataaagcc
   101461 tccccgaagg gaggcgatat gctttagctt ttttggttag taccgacagt ctgctcattc
   101521 ttttcagttt gagcatttcg ccgaagttga ctaaccagac cattgccagc cgcaactaca
   101581 tcgggagaaa agaatgcatt gatatcaaag ttctgatctt ggttgcgagt cttcccaggt
   101641 gggaccatcg gatatacttt tgccattann nnnnnnnnnn nnnnnnnnnn nnnnnnnnnn
   101701 nnnnnnnnnn nnnnnnnnnn nnnnnnnnnn nnnnnnnnnn nnnnnnnnnn nnnnnnnnnn
   101761 nnnnnnnnnn nnnnnnnnnn nnnnnnnnnn nnnnnnnnnn nnnnnnnnnn nnnnnnnnnn
   101821 nnnnnnnnnn nnnnnnnnnn nnnnnnnnnn nnnnnnnnnn nnnnnnnnnn nnnnnnnnnn
   101881 nnnnnnnnnn nnnnnnnnnn nnnnnnnnnn nnnnnnnnnn nnnnnnnnnn nnnnnnnnnn
   101941 nnnnnnnnnn nnnnnnnnnn nnnnnnnnnn nnnnnnnnnn nnnnnnnnnn nnnnnnnnnn
   102001 nnnnnnnnnn nnnnnnnnnn nnnnnnnnnn nnnnnnnnnn nnnnnnnnnn nnnnnnnnnn
   102061 nnnnnnnnnn nnnnnnnnnn nnnnnnnnnn nnnnnnnnnn nnnnnnnnnn nnnnnnnnnn
   102121 nnnnnnnnnn nnnnnnnnnn nnnnnnnnnn nnnnnnnnnn nnnnnnnnnn nnnnnnnnnn
   102181 nnnnnnnnnn nnnnnnnnnn nnnnnnnnnn nnnnnnnnnn nnnnnnnnnn nnnnnnnnnn
   102241 nnnnnnnnnn nnnnnnnnnn nnnnnnnnnn nnnnnnnnnn nnnnnnnnnn nnnnnnnnnn
   102301 nnnnnnnnnn nnnnnnnnnn nnnnnnnnnn nnnnnnnnnn nnnnnnnnnn nnnnnnnnnn
   102361 nnnnnnnnnn nnnnnnnnnn nnnnnnnnnn nnnnnnnnnn nnnnnnnnnn nnnnnnnnnn
   102421 nnnnnnnnnn nnnnnnnnnn nnnnnnnnnn nnnnnnnnnn nnnnnnnnnn nnnnnnnnnn
   102481 nnnnnnnnnn nnnnnnnnnn nnnnnnnnnn nnnnnnnnnn nnnnnnnnnn nnnnnnnnnn
   102541 nnnnnnntta acttttcctc attctgaaag ccacccactc attgctgagc aggtggggtt
   102601 tcaatacgaa cagtttccag attgaagttc aacgtggtcc gcgggttatt agcctcaaca
   102661 gttacgttgc aagtccagct ggtgccgtta tttgcgtcaa tcggagtgat ctctgtacgc
   102721 gggataatgt tgacacgagt accgaacata tcacgtacta gatcgagaat atactcgtca
   102781 caacgctcaa ctaattgttc aggtgttagt gtagcattac cgctaaattg agcgtgtact
   102841 ttatggatca gtcggattaa tacacagcaa atattaacag taatcggtga tagaagtaca
   102901 gatgtatcat ctagcattac tgaacgtagg cacggataat aggagctacg atggtcatat
   102961 gactgactcc aagtagcacc attcgcccaa gcttgtgccc gtacacgatc atcaaagaat
   103021 ttaacattta gatctttaac aaaagtaaca cggttattag gacttacatc catttccata
   103081 cctggaacta gattaccagt tccagcacct gcatagcgtg cccatgacat agctacgtct
   103141 aaaagctgcg gtacatattt acgataggta ccatccatta gtttgccaga ttgcattaca
   103201 atcatagcgc gacaaacacc agttccgtat agagtggatt ctgggaaagc ttttaggcga
   103261 gtgataatct gttgaacacg acttagttca gtagcttcat caggtagacg actatcagtt
   103321 tctacgaatg tagtgaagaa atattgtaga tcacgccgcg cacttagtac gcgcattgcc
   103381 cgatattttg attccatcgg aaggccagtg tcataaagaa caccgaactg atattctgca
   103441 atgttattat agcgatcatt taatttgcca aagttaatat tttcaatatc aactaatttg
   103501 gcatattctt ctagatcagt tgtaccgtca gtaccaccac tagcatagat gttaccatct
   103561 ttacctaacg taatgccgcc atctagtgga ccgagtactt gaataccctg gtaaggatca
   103621 ccatcaacag ctaagaaggt taggaagtca atttcaccag gtgcagtagt atgcgcagca
   103681 gcggctgggt taactcgcat ctcagtgtca taaatcatct gacgaacaag atcaatgttc
   103741 tcatgataga cgtagaactg agagaacggt gaataaagtg gacttaggcc agagactaca
   103801 ccatcatctg agtaagaatc aactaataca tcaccaacat aaaggtcagc gttatacata
   103861 tcgctgtaaa cacctttatc aaatgtaatg tttagataat cttgctggtc agcagttttg
   103921 acaataactg gactagtgcc tacttcaggc ttctcaatta actgaatacg gaattgacga
   103981 gttttaaact tcgccatagc tgcttcatcg aactcttcga tatcagcagt tgtagtactc
   104041 catacacgca taccgttaga atcacctaat ttaccaaaga aggaaaccgg tgcttcaaat
   104101 aacggatata ctagtgattg agatccatct ttatctgata ctaaagtacc tggtagtaca
   104161 cgttgtgtac ctacttcaga ggtattatct tcaataagaa taatacgtgc ctttagacca
   104221 tcaactttat cagcagtcgg gactggtgca ttaccaatgt cacgaacact gtttggatag
   104281 ttgaatccac taagacgacg aatcgtaagt gggatttcat cttccacaat ttcaatagca
   104341 acgattagcc gtgatgggtt ggctgcatct tcaggacgta gacgcttaac ataaaaacca
   104401 ttacccctac ctaataggtt aagggctaat agtgattgtg tattgaaaaa cttactacgt
   104461 ggatcaagcg atgcttgacc atagatggat gcaaaaccat catcagaatc accgacataa
   104521 gtggtttcag tcggccctgt ctcagtgaag agacgtaata gcggacagtg ttgtgcgaac
   104581 gtgatgtccg gacggatcag gggccggcgg ctacgatccc ggataccatt aaacacaacc
   104641 ctagggacag cgttgtaata tgccatcttt taattctccc aagttggagc tttgaactcg
   104701 atgttatgag tgttaactaa cagtcaatca tagatattaa tcatagttga ccatactagt
   104761 tattttttac tatccattta aggagtagcg gtaatgtttt tgctaccgta tgaaactaca
   104821 gtttgtaaaa ctttatacaa tcccaccggc ggtggaaaat tatatcctaa acaatatgtt
   104881 gatcaaattg aaaatgcgat caagaaagcc aatgtgtatc tacctattcc acctgttgat
   104941 gcacgtaatg gtgaaacgct agaacatagt ggacagatta ccccagttga tgattttgag
   105001 gatattaaga aatttactca aattgtcaat atcggtgatc gtgataatcc taagctagtc
   105061 gttgatgctc gtctatataa aaagattgaa caacgtactg gtattcctag gattattcag
   105121 cagaacgaat ggcagttcca atatattcgg atggcactta atatcaaact attacgtgaa
   105181 ggcccggact tcctccatcg cttaggtgat atcccagtta aagttttcta taattggatc
   105241 tcaggtatcc taacacaaaa atacaaccta ccacctgaat caacccaagc tatttgggta
   105301 atctgtgctg tttattactt tgctatgcaa gatgatgatc taacagaacc aggtcaggaa
   105361 cgtgatcggt taataccaat tatttcccgt cttacatata ttccagctgg ttttattgcg
   105421 gatgttattg atacattagg tccacttcat aatgccggtg atctagctta tgagatttca
   105481 actaatggtc gttcaatcag gatgggtaaa ctaaaattca gtgatctaca attattagta
   105541 tcaccgagtt ggtttggtac cgcttcccgt gaaaacgtag gtgtggcact agaacacatg
   105601 ccaacttaca tcacactgat ctacatggca ttagctgatc gctcataccg taaaacagtt
   105661 ttaagtcaga aagttgaaat gatttcacgt tctgatgatg caagtcgttt tattaatcta
   105721 gtgaatgaag ctgtaagtag ccaattcgtt aagtaaatat aggggtgaat cannnnnnnn
   105781 nnnnnnnnnn nnnnnnnnnn nnnnnnnnnn nnnnnnnnnn nnnnnnnnnn nnnnnnnnnn
   105841 nnnnnnnnnn nnnnnnnnnn nnnnnnnnnn nnnnnnnnnn nnnnnnnnnn nnnnnnnnnn
   105901 nnnnnnnnnn nnnnnnnnnn nnnnnnnnnn nnnnnnnnnn nnnnnnnnnn nnnnnnnnnn
   105961 nnnnnnnnnn nnnnnnnnnn nnnnnnnnnn nnnnnnnnnn nnnnnnnnnn nnnnnnnnnn
   106021 nnnnnnnnnn nnnnnnnnnn nnnnnnnnnn nnnnnnnnnn nnnnnnnnnn nnnnnnnnnn
   106081 nnnnnnnnnn nnnnnnnnnn nnnnnnnnnn nnnnnnnnnn nnnnnnnnnn nnnnnnnnnn
   106141 nnnnnnnnnn nnnnnnnnnn nnnnnnnnnn nnnnnnnnnn nnnnnnnnnn nnnnnnnnnn
   106201 nnnnnnnnnn nnnnnnnnnn nnnnnnnnnn nnnnnnnnnn nnnnnnnnnn nnnnnnnnnn
   106261 nnnnnnnnnn nnnnnnnnnn nnnnnnnnnn nnnnnnnnnn nnnnnnnnnn nnnnnnnnnn
   106321 nnnnnnnnnn nnnnnnnnnn nnnnnnnnnn nnnnnnnnnn nnnnnnnnnn nnnnnnnnnn
   106381 nnnnnnnnnn nnnnnnnnnn nnnnnnnnnn nnnnnnnnnn nnnnnnnnnn nnnnnnnnnn
   106441 nnnnnnnnnn nnnnnnnnnn nnnnnnnnnn nnnnnnnnnn nnnnnnnnnn nnnnnnnnnn
   106501 nnnnnnnnnn nnnnnnnnnn nnnnnnnnnn nnnnnnnnnn nnnnnnnnnn nnnnnnnnnn
   106561 nnnnnnnnnn nnnnnnnnnn nnnnnnnnnn nnnnnnnnnn nnnnnnnnnn nnnnnnnnnn
   106621 nnnnnnnnnn nnnnnnnnnn nnnnnnnnnn nnnnnnnnnn nnnnnnnnnn nnnnnnnnnn
   106681 nnnnnnnnnn nnnnnnnnnn nnnnnnnnnn nnnnnnnnnn nnnnnnnnnn nnnnnnnnnn
   106741 nnnnnnnnnn nnnnnnnnnn nnnnnnnnnn nnnnnnnnnn nnnnnnnnnn nnnnnnnnnn
   106801 nnnnnnnnnn nnnnnnnnnn nnnnnnnnnn nnnnnnnnnn nnnnnnnnnn nnnnnnnnnn
   106861 nnnnnnnnnn nnnnnnnnnn nnnnnnnnnn nnnnnnnnnn nnnnnnnnnn nnnnnnnnnn
   106921 nnnnnnnnnn nnnnnnnnnn nnnnnnnnnn nnnnnnnnnn nnnnnnnnnn nnnnnnnnnn
   106981 nnnnnnnnnn nnnnnnnnnn nnnnnnnnnn nnnnnnnnnn nnnnnnnnnn nnnnnnnnnn
   107041 nnnnnnnnnn nnnnnnnnnn nnnnnnnnnn nnnnnnnnnn nnnnnnnnnn nnnnnnnnnn
   107101 nnnnnnnnnn nnnnnnnnnn nnnnnnnnnn nnnnnnnnnn nnnnnnnnnn nnnnnnnnnn
   107161 nnnnnnnnnn nnnnnnnnnn nnnnnnnnnn nnnnnnnnnn nnnnnnnnnn nnnnnnnnnn
   107221 nnnnnnnnnn nnnnnnnnnn nnnnnnnnnn nnnnnnnnnn nnnnnnnnnn nnnnnnnnnn
   107281 nnnnnnnnnn nnnnnnnnnn nnnnnnnnnn nnnnnnnnnn nnnnnnnnnn nnnnnnnnnn
   107341 nnnnnnnnnn nnnnnnnnnn nnnnnnnnnn nnnnnnnnnn nnnnnnnnnn nnnnnnnnnn
   107401 nnnnnnnnnn nnnnnnnnnn nnnnnnnnnn nnnnnnnnnn nnnnnnnnnn nnnnnnnnnn
   107461 nnnnnnnnnn nnnnnnnnnn nnnnnnnnnn nnnnnnnnnn nnnnnnnnnn nnnnnnnnnn
   107521 nnnnnnnnnn nnnnnnnnnn nnnnnnnnnn nnnnnnnnnn nnnnnnnnnn nnnnnnnnnn
   107581 nnnnnnnnnn nnnnnnnnnn nnnnnnnnnn nnnnnnnnnn nnnnnnnnnn nnnnnnnnnn
   107641 nnnnnnnnnn nnnnnnnnnn nnnnnnnnnn nnnnnnnnnn nnnnnnnnnn nnnnnnnnnn
   107701 nnnnnnnnnn nnnnnnnnnn nnnnnnnnnn nnnnnnnnnn nnnnnnnnnn nnnnnnnnnn
   107761 nnnnnnnnnn nnnnnnnnnn nnnnnnnnnn nnnnnnnnnn nnnnnnnnnn nnnnnnnnnn
   107821 nnnnnnnnnn nnnnnnnnnn nnnnnnnnnn nnnnnnnnnn nnnnnnnnnn nnnnnnnnnn
   107881 nnnnnnnnnn nnnnnnnnnn nnnnnnnnnn nnnnnnnnnn nnnnnnnnnn nnnnnnnnnn
   107941 nnnnnnnnnn nnnnnnnnnn nnnnnnnnnn nnnnnnnnnn nnnnnnnnnn nnnnnnnnnn
   108001 nnnnnnnnnn nnnnnnnnnn nnnnnnnnnn nnnnnnnnnn nnnnnnnnnn nnnnnnnnnn
   108061 nnnnnnnnnn nnnnnnnnnn nnnnnnnnnn nnnnnnnnnn nnnnnnnnnn nnnnnnnnnn
   108121 nnnnnnnnnn nnnnnnnnnn nnnnnnnnnn nnnnnnnnnn nnnnnnnnnn nnnnnnnnnn
   108181 nnnnnnnnnn nnnnnnnnnn nnnnnnnnnn nnnnnnnnnn nnnnnnnnnn nnnnnnnnnn
   108241 nnnnnnnnnn nnnnnnnnnn nnnnnnnnnn nnnnnnnnnn nnnnnnnnnn nnnnnnnnnn
   108301 nnnnnnnnnn nnnnnnnnnn nnnnnnnnnn nnnnnnnnnn nnnnnnnnnn nnnnnnnnnn
   108361 nnnnnnnnnn nnnnnnnnnn nnnnnnnnnn nnnnnnnnnn nnnnnnnnnn nnnnnnnnnn
   108421 nnnnnnnnnn nnnnnnnnnn nnnnnnnnnn nnnnnnnnnn nnnnnntgac aacgtcatat
   108481 gaaagtagcc agtaccaacc accacagcat aaaaaccatt tctggtttag aggtgatatt
   108541 gtctcatatg ctggtgagac tggcaaagca atccctgcta aaggagattt agtatttgac
   108601 gcagcacaag gttggtttat tgttcgtgaa gttgatgaaa caactggggt atctatctta
   108661 gatccatggt acatgcccca aaaaccaggc aatgaaaatg aacaaaacct actagttgct
   108721 gtaggtccag gatatagctc agaatcttat cggttattcc tagatcagtc tgtaacacca
   108781 tttaatattt gcccagaccg gcgattacat ttttatggat caatggtaca tggctataaa
   108841 gttttcctag gttcagatat atcagaaata catggtaaag tgatttccct gttctatgat
   108901 aatgctggta attatctagg gccaactata ccagttgaat cagtacccga tccattgact
   108961 caacagaatg ttgttaaagc gttaatgaat ggtaggactg ctgagaaaat gcaaaatggt
   109021 gaacgtgtaa ctctagtagc ttatgatgat gtgggtggac ctgtttcgat tgctcaactc
   109081 gttgtaatga atactgaagt tatagcgcaa gaggatacct ctaaaaaata tgtaggtggt
   109141 atcactattg aatcaccatt catctcacca gctgatccaa aagttattga gttcccatta
   109201 aacgtaccag ttgaatcatt accgatgatg ggtgctgttc attaccgtga tggtaagaag
   109261 catgtgatga atattgatgg tacggcaatg gcaatttatg gtttacgtaa ctatattgcc
   109321 actgaggaag gacaagagtt taaattaact ttatcttacc aattagcaca agatgagtta
   109381 tcatacttat cgactccttc ggctaaccgt cgtattcagg agacatatac agcgcgtacc
   109441 acgcctgtac agggtgctta cagttgccgt atgtttgttt atccagcttg ggttaatgag
   109501 gcagtaggtt acagattaga attctggtta gccaatattg atcgtcaaca aatttggaat
   109561 attaccccat atgttgaatt aggtgcaaac tcagcaccct ttaacccacg tggttatggt
   109621 actatccaaa cactaacata tgcggttaac ttaaaccaag ttgatggacg attcctacca
   109681 gttcgatttg catctacttt ccaagtagca ctattgagcg ctggtaataa tcggaatgct
   109741 aactgggaaa tctattcacg tcctgaccaa ggcgaagcat atggtcgtga tcttaaagcc
   109801 gatatcgaat ttatcaatgg taatctttgg gatcttcggt tagctaatgg cgcacagtca
   109861 caagctgcct ggcttaagaa aatgtacttt gctgctgagc cattaactgg tccaatggaa
   109921 gctactcccc caacacctac gcatttccgg gtgcgtacag tgcataacga gtatgagtat
   109981 acggtaagtc aatggaacac tgcattgcgc attaatgctc aagatatgac cgatggtgct
   110041 ttactacaaa tcacctggat tcgtcgtgag tatgataccg acctacagtt agccattacc
   110101 gcattacctt gtttacaacg ttaaatataa agccccccta ggaaccacct aggggggctt
   110161 tataacgtct tttaacacat tatccatatg agactatact ttacaattgc cgttcaatac
   110221 ggctttatta tggcacatta aaataagtac cttaaagggc agtgtatgga cgttatactt
   110281 ttcaatagtg attgggataa atactacagc gctaatgttg atcttactac taaaaataaa
   110341 tcttttataa agttagcttt aacttataaa aagatgggta ttaaaaatta caaatttata
   110401 ctagctatat tggaccaagg tttaattggg gtggatccat atgaccctaa tcttagcgaa
   110461 gaaatgaagt tccgtattaa catggaatgc aaatataatc cttggtattt ttttagggaa
   110521 gtggcaagaa tcccccctaa ctcgggtaat aatccaattc catttcaagc taaccgtggt
   110581 aatattgctt tattctggtg ttatttcaat cacgtagatt ttggtttatt acagcctcgt
   110641 cagacaggta agtccgtatc aactgacgtg ctcaatacag gcatgatgta tatctggggt
   110701 gagaacacta agattaacct tattactaaa gataacaaac tacgcaatgc taacatcgag
   110761 cgtctaaaag taatgcgtga tttgttacca gagtatattc actatactga tccattagat
   110821 gcggataact ccgaattgat gacatgtatt agattaggta ataggtatct aacagctgtt
   110881 ggtcgaaatg atgttaacgc agctgataaa ttaggtcgtg gtcttactgt accaaatatg
   110941 cactttgacg aacttgcata tattaactta attggtgttt cactacctgt tgcacttgcg
   111001 tcaggttcag cagctcgtga tgaagctcgc cgtgagaacc agccttatgg taacatctat
   111061 acaactacag ctggtaacat cactacccgt gatggtgaat ttgcatacca cttcttaaca
   111121 ggtggctgcc catggtcaga ggaattcttt gatctaccag atcagaaaac tctacatcgt
   111181 gttgtagaaa aaggcactac tggaaagaaa cctctagttt atggtgcatt taaccaccgt
   111241 caattaggac gtaccgatga gtggttatat aacacacttc gtgaatcagg ttcattcggt
   111301 gaaattgccg atagggactt cttcaatatc tggacagttg gtggtgaagg ttcaccctta
   111361 tcatcagatg agaaagataa acttaaaaac aatatgcgtg agccaagctg gacagaaatc
   111421 acggatgatg gttatacact tcgttggtat ataccaaaag atgaagtagc ctcacggatg
   111481 atgaagggta ggttcgttat gggaactgac ccatccgaac ttcttggcga agataatgat
   111541 gccactggca cagttgtagt tgacgtagaa acacatgagg ttatgtgtgt tggtagatac
   111601 aatgaatcat cagtgccatc aatgggtaat ttctttgcaa caatgctatt gagatatcct
   111661 aatattcttt ggataccaga acgtaaatca ataggtatat cgttaattga ccatgttatc
   111721 ttgattctac atactaaagg agtagatcca ttccggcgta tctttaacag aattgtcaat
   111781 gaatcatcag aaagagaaaa tgatttcaga gacattcaaa ctccgctatc agcaagacaa
   111841 ccatcgttct atgataggtt taaacgttat tttggctatg caacgtcagg tactggcgag
   111901 tattctcgtg ataatctatt taaggtggca ttaccatcag caatgcatta tggggtaagg
   111961 accatctatg ataaaccact tagcacggag ttattagcac ttactatccg taatggtaga
   112021 attgaccatg ctaaggggaa ccatgatgac ttagtggtat cattattatt agcccattgg
   112081 ttattaatac aaggtaagaa tttatcttat tatggtatca atgttcccat cttaggtaaa
   112141 tcaaaattac gtgataaaga accaagtcaa cttgaaaaat atcatgaaga gaaagaacag
   112201 caaggtcgta aagaatttga agagataatt gagcagcttc gcggtgaaaa gaacccgatg
   112261 attgcagcta aattagaaat gcgtttgaaa caattgtcta aacgtgttaa tattgatgat
   112321 agcagtggtg taggtattga tgccatgtta aatcaagctc gtgcagagcg tacacgtaga
   112381 gtgcgtatta acagatattc tagaaatagt tggtattaaa caaaaaaaat aataatacgt
   112441 taccctcttc gcaatgaaga gggtatttga agttaagtaa ctctagcgaa caaaagatta
   112501 ctggagttag aattaatatg atagttagac gatccgtcaa tccatttagc atcggaaatc
   112561 ttgtttacaa gctgaccatt gccaatgtaa cctaggaaag ttttattatc atatacagca
   112621 attttgatta gctcatttcg tccgtagact agtggcttac cattgaatgc tgttacttct
   112681 aaaccagaca tgtatccata aattggatca ggtctggaac ttgtttcaaa gactttcatt
   112741 cgaagtctcc tctgcaagaa agcccatttt gggcaaaaaa tgtcaagctt aaacttgacg
   112801 acatatagcc ctcctggtgc gacaggaggg ctaatctttt cagaacgtac ggtgttgtta
   112861 taatactgct agcgaaaata cccatgatag gtaagtagct aatccgcagt tctcttggat
   112921 gatacctact gacagtgtag ttgcaaatgt gctgtttgga accccactgg tttagcggcc
   112981 agtgggaatt ccttttatgc cgctttttct ttctttattg gatatttctt atatttccaa
   113041 acccacgttc ttacgttggt aggtatcttc cttcttatta tattcgtagt tctcgatgag
   113101 acgcttgttg ctgaactcgg acatcgaccg catcttgtcc atgatggcct cagatattta
   113161 ccatgttcat aaattcggcg tagttatagc cagtattcat gtcgaggtag tcttgttcga
   113221 ccatgtcgtc attcaggtac ttgacgtaag cctcggcgtg agcagtggct accgacttgg
   113281 tgaagaagta acgagcgtgt tgacggttct gttcgaaccg acgcagatta gtagtggcct
   113341 gaccgccgaa accattgacc tccattaccc cgtaaacagt acgatcatcc aaagtagtga
   113401 tctgtgcaat cactacacga gaagcatttt ccgaatggtc gatgaacgtc atactgtaaa
   113461 tctcgatttc tttgaagtct tccattagaa tttcctgtta agaaatgaat agacaatccc
   113521 tacccgaagg gaggggcctt atatcgttac ttgctgtgaa gatttttctc gcgtacagcg
   113581 tctgttaact gacgtggcgg gttgagttga tctgacagga gcttccggag gttatccaga
   113641 ccgattactt tcttcttgga tattgagatt attctcttta agtaatttgt tgaggtggta
   113701 tttaacctcc acccattcta acctatccac gtcaatccac ttccgataac caggtgcagc
   113761 aggtttgagg acctgggttt tccagcgctg aaatcggaag ttgccgacac ggatatcggt
   113821 gctctcaaca aagcgaggtg ggagtatact gaggtcagtc agtatccctc gtagcttgtc
   113881 agagttcatc agtaagggcg acttgagttt cgaacaccga aatgatcgat cattcgttgg
   113941 aacaacttgc caaacgagaa cttttcatac tcgcagtcga tatggaggac atcaacggtg
   114001 tccaccggtg gattataact actgctcatt ggccatctcc ttacgtttgt ttttggccca
   114061 gttcttttca taatcggaac ggatgaactt agcgccggcg gcattgagcc aataacgctc
   114121 ccctttgaaa taacgttccc gtttagcacg ggtcaagcga agaggatcga acatatcttg
   114181 ttcctgacac atgaatcgat tacgcaagaa gcagttatca ttcaggattc gaaccgagta
   114241 cagttgacca agccggcagt tagccaactt ggctttctcg gtacgtagcc gagtttcgta
   114301 tttctttgca tcttcgtgat gattgcgagg atgtttcttt ccaagtttcc tagacattat
   114361 gttttttcct attctgttgt tttacgaaaa atcttatcat ggaacgtcat tgccaacacg
   114421 acgcctatcg aaccacctag accgctggat atgatagcag gaagacccac tattacaaat
   114481 agtccaatgg tggtcaactc aagggtactg ataccccatg aggtgaagaa agcagctttt
   114541 ttgtacccat gaaagatgtt tctttgctga aaggttttta caaaggcata gatgaatgat
   114601 gtagctgtac ttaacagtag taatatccag ataggtagat catgattaat gttaatcact
   114661 tctcttgttc ccacacggtg ggctcacatt tagtatgttg gacattatga atatcttcca
   114721 gttgttagat attgtgttcc ttcgtatcga tggccgccag cgccacgatt tcgacatgat
   114781 aaggatgatc cacattatgg ctgatacatg cctcgcattt gaagatacgc cacattccat
   114841 atgaaggtag ttcacggttt ttcaaataag cataatcgtg agcggccgca agatattttt
   114901 gttggatgga aaactcacaa gtaatgtaac ctttctcacg aatgaactca ttggtcatct
   114961 gatcgaagat ctgtttaagt tcatcagtaa gggcgacttg agtttcaaac attgaaatat
   115021 tccttttgat atattaaata gttttgatta tttcggagtt attgaatatt taggttacca
   115081 tctgctctat atagactcgg ctgatttcat ttaagtaagc gagtgccaat agaataccag
   115141 cccaaataac aatttttcga gtagtctgtt tttctattac acctgggtgt gattcacgaa
   115201 tactacggtg acaaaataca taaaacagac atagactcat tgtaacaaag ataatggtaa
   115261 accatcccag atagatcatt ttcttcacct attttttata aatagagttt atagtttagt
   115321 taggcggatg atttcttcta aagctgcatc aacttgataa tacggccatg aatcaacacg
   115381 aggttcgtta tcaaagtatg tccaaagttg aataccttgg agtttattgt agaatacatt
   115441 gattctgatt ccttcatggc caacaagacc ttcaatgtaa gctgcaccat gcacatacgt
   115501 aacatgtagt gcgtactcgc tatcttcacc aatgtattgt ataggtctgg agtagatgaa
   115561 ggaataagga ttaaatggat cagcctgagt gatatgttcg aagaattctt tcaaactaga
   115621 ttttttcata ttggacatta tattttcctc atgatttatt aagtatacct cctagaagat
   115681 agacttaata ctattcgatg ttattttaag acacctgcct tgtaaccttt aacaacagtt
   115741 ctagcttcta atgcactgat ttcgccaatg tgtttacgca gtgctttaat agcgttgatg
   115801 gtaggttcat tatccgcgat atgtcgccag tttcccttac ccttaatgag ttcaacatcc
   115861 tggacatata gaccatcttt aactagatcc attgtttcta ccaacttttc gacttcttta
   115921 gttagatgcg tatgaagact ggcgagggac atgtcagtca tttgatgcac atcatagaga
   115981 aaatccctat tatcagaaga cgataaaatt tctttggtga gtttatttac agtgtcaatg
   116041 tttgctgcaa ttgaaactag cagtgcagca tatttctctg cattataatt cattaatacg
   116101 tattcctatt taaaattgga tttagtgtaa tgcggtaata ctgcgaatat ctaattcatg
   116161 taaatcatat ttctttagga actcattcac cgcttgctga atggtgtacc cactcggaga
   116221 ttcccactga gtaccattaa aagcaataat acgataacct accatttttt attcctctaa
   116281 tcacaaaata aataccctcc cgaaggaggg tatttatatc gttaccaatt gattacagcg
   116341 acaaactcaa atacccgaca caattcttta tcacgatggg catgatgaaa agatttacct
   116401 tcaataccgc aatacggata aaacaatttt cggtgttccg tgtcgccgaa ccagaaggtg
   116461 gtgttattgg aatcaaccac accatggata gccacatcac gaatgtactg aaatacatga
   116521 actgccttat cagtgatcac tcgaagttct acaccgtgtt ccttcatcat agccaggatg
   116581 tcttccttgg tgtaatctgc ttgttcagca ttggtcatga tcttgtgagt cagagaacgc
   116641 ttttccttgt caccgaaaca gatacagacc aattgcacca actgaccttc taccttgaga
   116701 ccactggtcg gttttagtag aacgaactca tcatatttgt aatcattggt gacaatcagt
   116761 gccgacttat tgcgagtgac aatgcctagg ttatacgaca taattaatct tcctcatttt
   116821 agaatatgtt gaaccttgtg gatgtcttcc aggctatgac caagaccagt ggctttgtaa
   116881 gaatgttcct gatcaacacg cttgtgatat gcaagcagtg catctactgg atgttcagcg
   116941 aagaagtatt cagtgttgtt gcagtcccaa gcgaactccc attcaccatc acgaatctct
   117001 attttgttag cactgaggta agtgatattg atggtattta cagtggcatt accaccaatg
   117061 aggtagtacg atctttcatt gctacgaaca tcgatcctgc cgccatcgat agtatcctga
   117121 tagtagaaac cacggtcgaa gaataacttc agcatcgaag tgaagtagct gttcaataca
   117181 gcttgagcat ctttctcttc gaccacccat tttccatcaa cgatgttatt caggtaatta
   117241 cgatcatgat tgatcccgac attatccacg atgtcagcgt agttcttatg gaacttagca
   117301 atctcgtaca aacgttccag agcagcaaaa cggaaagggc tggtgggatg cagagccaga
   117361 atgatccgac ctacgctcca caaaccggtc ccgttgacct cgtaactttc ttcgaggtaa
   117421 cctttgatac cacagttaac ttcaagttca tctgctggga aaccggtgcg gagccgccta
   117481 cggatagcca atagtaccga ttcggattct tccggatcga acaggtctat gccgaaagta
   117541 atccagctac cacgtacttt gtgctggtat gccaggcgta cagtatcacc gaatggagaa
   117601 atgaaccagc gttcgtcttc cgatacgacc aaatggcaac cacattgcca cagggtactt
   117661 agaggatcgt tagaggcgag aatgcgcttg gtgtcgttca tatccgacga agtagcatct
   117721 ggactgccac ataggtgtgt cagaataaac agaagcgatg attctgtagt ttgagcactc
   117781 aacattgcgc gagtgatggt tgcattgatg atcatgagat atcttccttt ttgcagttta
   117841 tgaatatatt gctaaataaa aaaaaataat acgatgtaga aaataaaagg gagtccgaag
   117901 actcccatta ttgcgtgtaa tctatttgat aataaccgct ttagaaagag tttccatact
   117961 tccaataact aatttggatt tctcttcttc agggttctcc attgcttcat gcaggagttc
   118021 accgatggtt ttgggttgaa catcatcact gatttcacgc gagcatgccg agtcgtcgtg
   118081 catatcaaac acattcagat catcatcgtc cagtggcgtg ctgtcattcc atgaatagct
   118141 tgattcatcg gaagagtccg aagactcacc gtacagctca tcgaagtcat gttccatttc
   118201 tttttcatac atctcgctta ttgctttttc gtcttcttct tgcgccttac gacgagaagt
   118261 cttgtagaac ggcagcaggc gttgcaggac tttatggaac ttcttcttgc tgatcaacca
   118321 gttaaccgag tagcgagaca gctttacttc agctgctttg atggtcggct cgaaatacag
   118381 cgcattgacc agcgcgtcca gtttgtacag atgatcttta gacgaatttg cataagcagg
   118441 atgttcctga agagcgaaca acacaaacga acgcatgtca gtgatatagt actgactatg
   118501 atgtttgttg acttcgacgt atgccggatc tactacgcgg ttataatcga attcctctgc
   118561 ccatgtaagg ctacgtactt tagtaggacg aggaccttct gcccaacgaa cagtcggatg
   118621 tttctcacgg atgttccaac catgattgcg atcatactcg gttgactctt ccttgaacca
   118681 agtgaagtta ccttcaccgc gcgacacaat accgcgacac caactgacgt tgattgcctt
   118741 gttacggctt tcagtaagat cacagggcat gtccagaata gcgacataac tgttatgacc
   118801 attggccaca acgccgagga cagttgcttc gaatgtcccg tagcgctggc caggatacac
   118861 acgttcgttc tcatccaggt aaccaagggt gcaggattcg aagatagcac gagtaccggc
   118921 agggaaatgg gcacgaccga aaggttgttc agcctttctt tccttacgac ggctgataac
   118981 ccattccagt ttttctttgg acagacgggt tacgggttca cgatattttt tcatggtgta
   119041 ttttccttct tacgattaat ttggattatg tacatcccaa tgcatccttt ccaagataca
   119101 ttgggatggg gtctccgaag agacccattt tttattcctg ggtcagttct ttgacagtgc
   119161 cctcgggcgc tggtttattc atatcacaga agctgagaga gaattggtag catgaaagtc
   119221 tttatcttat tgcgatacat attcacccat gcattggact cgtccacatg agtggatgtg
   119281 tactcagcta ccttaatata ttctaaaaag ccaacagcat ccggaccttg atcaatatag
   119341 accatcttgt tgaaaagacc tacaccaatg agcgataaac gctctgcttt tatgaaggcg
   119401 atggtatctt cgatgataat cttttccagg tccttgtact taacatggtc gttatggatt
   119461 aatgccaaca tgtcatcaac ctttacagtc aacaacatgt cttcattacg acggttgacc
   119521 agttcattgg tctgttcttg ggtgaacaca tagtccacgt tttggaatac tctcgacaga
   119581 cgactatcca tttattattc ctctatttag ttacgagcat ttcttgacca ttgggaccga
   119641 tgcgatgacc gaggataaca gtttcattag aaatagtttg ctcttcaaac ttagcgttta
   119701 caaacagtcc gccaaaagtc aaaccaataa ccactagtgc gaatgctttc atttttaaag
   119761 tcccttttta cattaattga aggttaaata tcaagttgta gtggttatta catatcgtgc
   119821 aggtaggtct catcaatgat ggcacgggct agctcaatga ggctatcttc atcaacaacg
   119881 atgttaccat ctttccaggt agcgctatgg gataaccagt cacggtaatc cttacctcgt
   119941 acaggattga tgcatacctg acgagtagct gcatcacggt cgccacggaa acccatgata
   120001 gcacgtgcac gacggattgc ttctttctct aagtcttcat cagatttgaa agtcaggaaa
   120061 gttgccatag tttgattcct ttttactgat ttaataggtt taattacact gttgtgatat
   120121 actggttaaa atgctttgaa tgtattattt tatttccaca gacgacaata gtcatctaca
   120181 tgtcgagtga tttctgcaac agccctaagt cgccgccgac cagttaattt agagcagtgt
   120241 ttattaacta atgtatcaac agttttacgt aacctaacgc agcgttcttc gttaggtata
   120301 tcttgttcga taaacaagct agttaattta tggatttcca tatggatttt cttacataca
   120361 tcgttagccg atttttcttc atttaatttg ttgtatgatt cgactaactt aacaatggtt
   120421 gtagcaacag tagttgcggc aacaaaaatt tgaataccat tgataaaatt tttattaaac
   120481 atttttaaac tccaactaat gtattaaaaa atatgtctat attgaaaata aagccctccc
   120541 cgaagggagg atgtatgttg ccaataagtg ttactaattt atttagttag tttgaccata
   120601 cgttctttca aagttgttta catcataacc tgagtggtgt gttgcagaac cacctgaagt
   120661 agtatctgta atcttaacta ccacttcatc attttcaatg taaaccgaca gttcatctcg
   120721 cataaaatcc acgtggtcat ttcgagaacg tagatatttc attacagctt caccactgat
   120781 tttaccgtct gccattattg tttcctcgat tgattccagt taaaattatc ttttgcattt
   120841 ttagtgaaga attcgttacc ccaaccaaat gagtatctaa agtccttgat tacaccaaca
   120901 tccgaatcga taaccttata ttcaatgact ttatcactat tctccagaat gactaagatc
   120961 gcgataagat ctttaggatc acctacagtc aattcatgtc tttcagactc atctctgtgt
   121021 ataacgatgt acatggtact ttatcctcta attacaccca tttagttact gggagttcga
   121081 atgttgcgca aagatcgagt actttacgat gttccaagtt attttctgga tagaaggtaa
   121141 tgggtgtagt cggactaccc caattaacac gacatccagt ttctttatgg atttcaccaa
   121201 gtgcgacata tgcacctgcg ccatctgcat aacccatttg attagggtta acacagattt
   121261 gagtaaagcg ctctgtcaat actcgattaa tagtgatggt caggagacga acgaactcac
   121321 gggtcttttc gatgtcgtct acccagaatt ccagtaggat ccatttccca tgagggttat
   121381 catacccacc ttggaagaat acacagaaac cttcttttgc tttataaaac tcgtgattgg
   121441 tgatgttgca ttcaactatt tgtttcactg catgccatac acgctcggtg acataatcac
   121501 cataaagttc gatgcagtga ccacggccag ggaattgttc ttttttagaa aatttaattt
   121561 cgaacatggt atagattcct ttttacatta attgaaggtt aaatatcaag ttagtaatat
   121621 actgtttaaa atggtttgaa tgtattatcg gtagaggagg gttacccttt taacttttta
   121681 atactattgg ataagtacat gacactacgg aaaattttga atcttgaaaa gtattcacgt
   121741 acttcttttt tagtcaatac aagtcttcca tctttgttta cattatcacc aaagacaatt
   121801 tcctgagtat tcttccataa agatctataa agataacagc catgtggtgc atcacaccaa
   121861 tcatagatct taagttcaaa ttcaactttg tcgacaatgt cgtcatcaaa taaaatagta
   121921 tttcctttac tatttaactc cattaactca tttgcacaat ttattgcaaa ctcaaccgct
   121981 gcccaggttc taccaccact gaacatatct ttacttaatt tatttagatc gatagcatta
   122041 taagttgttt tcttagtgtt tttcatggac tgcactcctc aataataaat agaataatct
   122101 atatttaatt cacctttgta atataccctt taaatacatt tgaatacatg acataaagcc
   122161 ttcccctggg ggaaggctat tattatgttt taatccaatg ggtatatgta cataggtcag
   122221 tttctttaat aatggttgat ttccatttat cccatttaat gatttcttta gggaaataaa
   122281 cacaactact attatcgatt tccatcttga cagcagtaat gtacatttcg tctaaaatat
   122341 ccttttcaat gacttcttta taaagttgag aaccgccaat gatccatgca tcctttccag
   122401 tttctttatt gaaatgagtg gcataaacaa tagctgcact tagattaggg agtacaccta
   122461 atttattatc ataggctact gggtaattac cgttacgata taaacttgat gatacaacaa
   122521 tgttattacg attaggtaac ggtttactac ctaaggataa gaaagtattt ttacccatga
   122581 taacacagca accagttgtc atttctttaa agaaagctaa atcctcaggt atatgccaag
   122641 gtaatagatt attatatcca atgacaccat ttaggtcatg ggcaacgatt aatttaatag
   122701 ccatcaattt tccttaggcc agaatttaca agatacttca ttatctttaa attcaatagc
   122761 ccaactacag caagtgaaat tagttttaaa cttaaatgta gacgctaata ggtaattaat
   122821 ttgagccatt tgtaatagtg ttaattcacc atatactttc tcatcaatca atacaccagg
   122881 tcttttatgt ttaataacta attcattcaa cttaatatct tgttcaatat agaggtattc
   122941 cacttcgcct ttttctagta taggtatgtc ccaaagaatc agactaatct gttgtgtgaa
   123001 ttcctcaata ctagttgtaa tatctagtcc ttcataacct atcaatagat ttataagtac
   123061 ttgtagacta atcagattaa caggtaagtc ttttaaatcg tcttctttaa tagttgttct
   123121 aaaataaaca gtaccatcta agtttttaac taataatcta tttaatagat gattgacttc
   123181 tgatttaatc tgataatcca gtttgatcat taactaattc cttgagtcta gtcatgccat
   123241 tgctaacttc aataatgtaa ctaaaatcaa aactatattt catcattttg aattcttctt
   123301 taaagttagc gatatttcca gacagagcaa tttgttcaaa tcgactaaaa tcagtgatag
   123361 tttcatcgaa cattagttct cttgcggtaa tatctggatc atagttagga tgatcaacta
   123421 cagtgccttc gtgatttaaa gtaccttgaa aattcaaagt cttcttaaca tggtctacag
   123481 ttattttcca gctagttgca atatatcgag ctttaactaa attaggagca tacctgtaaa
   123541 tacaccattg tagtggagtg ccaacagttt gcgtatcatg cgtggctttt ataactttaa
   123601 taaaattctc aagttgatca aatgtaacat ttctggttac accatcacta gtggttatat
   123661 taagagatgg tcgaagacca gtaccaagat cattggtgat gattatgtcc tcaactaaag
   123721 cttcatataa ctttagtcct tcttttctgg atccaacatc attgcccatt gtttagcttc
   123781 ctcttttgtt accagttgat aaagtttatt aaattcatgt tgacgcatta atttgtaatc
   123841 taatatacgc ccattatttt tacgaattaa aataataaaa tcacccggac agacaatttt
   123901 atctttatct gaacccacac gtaaaatacc atgactagat tcagttagat tacataatgg
   123961 gcaaatcgca ttactaagag tagactcttt agtaggtata gcataaccaa caatagcacc
   124021 ttggttgata ttattgataa cgccatcacc aggtatatca ccgttctttt tccattcgat
   124081 tgcttcaatt ggatcggtgt atctcggtag ataaaaagac attcttaatt aactccgata
   124141 aataatagta gtatagtaaa aagcacttag gtatatttct attttaagtt atattgctga
   124201 taaaataaaa cctaagggta catagtgggt tattgtttaa agctcttaaa tagcatggta
   124261 gaacgatatt ggactatata gctgtaaccc ttaaggcact aaggctacag aggtttttaa
   124321 gataaagata tccaatgtac cataatatgc ttttacaata gatcaactaa attcatttaa
   124381 aatgggtcgt aaaaatactt agttgatcta aagatatgtt gaatactttt tcacatgaac
   124441 ttacgactca caattggaaa ttaacaatgt taaaaactat cattaaacta gacggtactg
   124501 aagaagcata ctcacctgct aagattaatg gttggggtga atgggcagcc caacatcttg
   124561 gcgataaggt ggattggagt agtgttgtga tggatgctgt tcaagctctt ggtgataaaa
   124621 cttcatcaca agaactacaa ttacaactta ttgaagaatg tctaaatcgt aagacatggt
   124681 cttattatct aatggctggt cgactatatg cgatttatct tcgtaagaag ttctatggtc
   124741 taaatggcat cccaactgtt aaagcgcttc aaaccaggat gcgtaaagat ggtatcattg
   124801 ttaaattaga ttatagtagt aaagaatacg ctcagattga aaagatcatt gatcatgatc
   124861 ttgacctact ttgtccgcat ttttcacttc atcacattcg tggaaagtat gctctacgta
   124921 atcgtaaaac tggtcaagaa tatgagactg cccagtttgt atatatgcga atggcaatgg
   124981 ctctagctga aaaagagcca gctgaaactc gcatgaccca tgtggagaat tactataaac
   125041 tactttctaa taaaattctt agtgccccaa cacctaacta cgttaatcta ggtactaagc
   125101 ttcgtggttt tgcatcatgc tgcctatttg cttctggtga taatggcgta tcactggcaa
   125161 tgggtgatta tattgccaac atcatgaccc aatcatcagc aggtattggt gttaacttaa
   125221 tgactaggtc aattggtgat cctatccgta atggtctaat cattcaccaa ggtaagaaac
   125281 catacatcga tgtaatgggt aaagcagtaa gggctaacct acagaatggt cgaggtggtg
   125341 ctgttacgtg ttactatagt gctttcgatc ctgaagcaga tatgattacc cagctacgta
   125401 atccacgttc tactgaggat aggaagaacc gtgatcttca ctatgcattc ctaagtaata
   125461 agttctttgc taagaaagcg gctcagaaag atggcatgat ctttgtattc aatccattta
   125521 ctgctccaga tttacatgat gctttctata gtggcgatat tgataagttt attaagcttt
   125581 atgaaaaata tgaagcggat cctaaatttg agaaaactta tgtaaatgct cgggatcttc
   125641 tcaaatcaat gctagttgaa gcatatgaga ctggaaccat ctattcagct caaattgatg
   125701 aactcaatca tcatacgcca tttaaagaac ctatttacag ttctaaccta tgccttgaaa
   125761 tcgcagaacc cactaagcct tactatcgaa tggaagatct ttattctagt gaggatcacg
   125821 ggcgcggcga gattgctact tgttcactgg ctgctattgc agtggataat gttcctgata
   125881 agcaaactta tgaaatggct gcttactacg cacttaagat gattgattat tgtatcctta
   125941 atgcagagta tgctttccca caccttgcac taaccgctaa gaatcgaatg agcgctggtg
   126001 ttggtatcat gggtctagcc acgcatatgg cacgtgctgg tcttaaatat agtagcgatg
   126061 ctggtaaagc tgaaatccac ttcattgctg aacggcatat gtacttcctc attaaggcat
   126121 cacttaagat ttctaaagaa cgcgggaatg cgccttggat tcataagact aaatggccag
   126181 agggatggac tccacgtaag acttataata agtcagtgga tactatcatc gaaggtggct
   126241 ttgaagaact ttatccatgg gatgagctag agaaagagat taaggagaat ggtggtattg
   126301 cacactccgt actagctgca tacatgcctg gtgaggcatc atctaaagca ctagggtcaa
   126361 ctaatggtcc atatccggta cgtcgtctaa ttctgaataa gactgataat ggcgcacgtg
   126421 tgttatgggc tgctccatat ggagatgatg attcctatgt gtatgaatca gcttatgata
   126481 tccccactaa agatcttatt gactgctatg ccattattca aaagtggact gatcaaacaa
   126541 tcagtgcaga cctctatcga cgcattgtag gttcggaaaa gatctcttct aatgaaatgc
   126601 taagtaatca cttctacatg gtgaaacgtg gaatgaaaac ccggtattat gtaaatctag
   126661 aaacagcggc aggacttgac attaaatcac ttgaacgtgc tgttgaggta actaatgctg
   126721 aagttgggtg tgcaggcggt tcgtgcactc tttaagtgta tacaccctcc cttaattggg
   126781 agggtgttat tcccaattta tactaacctc tattatttat tgtaagaaat atttttaaat
   126841 tgtaaaggaa ccgatatgtc tactaaatct caactaccaa agaaaatctt caatgctgct
   126901 aagagtgatt atcatctacc ggaaattatt cttggagatg atccaggtct actagattca
   126961 atccacactc attatcctaa aatgtgggag ctatataagc gtctaaagat gcttgattgg
   127021 gatgagctag aatttgactt ttccacttgt ctagtagaat ttgaaacgtg tgataaatca
   127081 acttatgaca tgatgattaa gacactggcc tggcaatggg aagctgactc tgtagccagt
   127141 cgttccattg ttaatattct atcacctgtc atgacagatt cacgagtatg ggcaggatat
   127201 gtacgtatta atgataatga agacgtacat gctttaactt attctgaaat tgtacgtaat
   127261 agctttaaag atcctaaagt tattctagat gaaattctta gggtagaaga agcacaagaa
   127321 cggatggttg cagtagcccg tactatgggt gaggcgcatg atgcagttca cgcgtatgct
   127381 cttaatcagg tacccaatga tcaagaactt tacaataaag tattcatgtt cttcatcgct
   127441 ctgtatttcc tagaacgtat ccagttcatg gcatcctttg cagtaacctt tgctattggt
   127501 cgcaccggtg cattccagca aattgcagct gctgttaaga agattgccca agacgaattc
   127561 gaaatccatg cgcaatatgg tcaagaagtt attcgtgcac tactggcaac tgaacgtggt
   127621 aaactcgctt acagtcaatg taaagataaa atcattgaac tactatggga aattgtaaag
   127681 actgaagtta cctgggttaa ttatctattc tctgaaggtc gtgaactgac tggtgttaat
   127741 gcgactaaac ttattaactg ggtacttttc aatgctaatg ccgcagcaac attcctaagt
   127801 attgaaaatg atgttgtaga acagtatcaa gtagagttta aagaatcagc tggatttgat
   127861 tttgtttggc cagagaagaa cccacttctt tatatggaag actacctaga catttcatca
   127921 acccaagctt ctcctcaaga agaagagaaa cctgattaca tggtcaacgt tgtgaatgat
   127981 gttggtgaag aagaagaatt cgaagtagat ttcatgtgat gaataaatta attcttgcac
   128041 tatccttagt actcgtatct atgactcttg aagccagtga aattaaagca accactagtg
   128101 ggattattaa acaagtcgat tgccaacttg tagctaaaga taatagtatc gctggtgcaa
   128161 ctattggagg caccgtcgga gctgctgccg gtgctgcggt gggtaaagca cttcttggta
   128221 aatcgggtag ttggattgga ggtctgattg gtggggcagc tggcggtgct atcggtaata
   128281 acatggctgc aacagaaact taccaatgta agatgatcat tgaagatcat ggtaaactgt
   128341 acatgaatca aatcgtcaca aataagaagt tagaaccaga catgtctgta actattgtag
   128401 aaatgtctga tggtacctac gaaataatgt agacataatg accctccctt aattgggagg
   128461 gtttatgcta acaattctat agcactctta ttaacagtca tcaacgagag agtagacatg
   128521 aataaaatgc taaacttcct aaaccgtacg ctatatagcg gtactgaaaa agtatcttca
   128581 aaagctacac caagtctaga acactttaaa acaaatgttg aacaagtaga taaaaagatt
   128641 ctacaaccct ttagtactaa atttaaaacc attctaaaag aatgttacag taatgaagag
   128701 tgggttgaag aacaatcatt tattgaagaa cctattgatc ttggttcagc tgcacgcggt
   128761 cttaccgagc gcggtattat gcgtggtgat tggggacgct tagcgcattc cactattaaa
   128821 gaagcagaag gtatgatgcg tacttatagt ggtcgtctaa atgaagatat ggaggcatct
   128881 gaaattaatg aagtaattca agatatgcct tataacttca cagctggctc agctaatact
   128941 agccgtttag aagaagatga ttctattttt gttgaagcag atacaactgt agttgaacct
   129001 ctgtctaagc agactctgcc aaaagtagca gaacttacta accaactagt agaagtttat
   129061 aaccgaatca ctgaagaatt tacagaaact ggtattgcta aagttgaaca agttgaacag
   129121 ccagcagttc ttgtagcact tggtgagatc attagtagtt ttaataaact aattgatgct
   129181 tcatgtggtg ctctaccagt ggaagaaact gttattgtag aggaggatcc gttacctgcc
   129241 attgttactg gtccaactac tgaacccatt gatggtgaaa ttccacctgt tgatgctatt
   129301 aataattctg cggcattaga agagtttatt gaagaagtac taagtactaa tccagaattc
   129361 attaaatacc aaagtatgaa tgatagtaat attgattcat atctaactgg agatgactgg
   129421 attatactaa aatttaaaga tggttcttat tatttataca atgcccagag tgctggtgaa
   129481 acaaatatag aaatcatgaa agatatggcc gaaactggta gtggtcttaa tggttttata
   129541 aatcgagtta ttcgtggcgg gtatgtagag aagtccatca ttaatactcc cggttttata
   129601 caagtctcaa atgaaggtct tatcgacacc attaagagta tcttcgactc tggccctgag
   129661 atcaatcttg ataaaaagaa gaaagctatt gctacactga aaagtaccta tggtgatgcc
   129721 aaatgggtgg cagaagcaaa gcttaaaacc ggcgaagtaa aagtatcgag ttacgagacg
   129781 ttcgcgtcta atgatcctaa gaccgcaaaa gccaatatca ctaatgctgt agctaaagct
   129841 gatcgtcaca accagaaagt tctggatgag aacagtaaga tactagcccc cgtggttaat
   129901 ctgttcaaag ggaatgattg gcaagaccct aagaaagtcg ctactcttct ggctgaatgg
   129961 aaacccaatg taaagacaaa cttccaagaa cccaaatggc cagataatgc tggtgctaag
   130021 attaagttgc ttgatgctac cggtattgtg gaagcagcta acgttatcat tgacgttctg
   130081 tctaacaaca ctaagactat tgcggacact tgggtagccc agtatcctga cctatctgtc
   130141 aatggggata tctacaaaca taagctatcc actattaaag ataaagatgc tcttgaggat
   130201 gtatatctgc tggctaaaag ggccgataat gccattctta acattcatgc atcgtacgac
   130261 gacgctaagg ttgaatctac atatcgagta tttgctatcg acatgttgaa actaatgcaa
   130321 gcatctgtca gtagcttccc aagtggttca accgtagaga acaccaatga acgcaatacg
   130381 gtcattggta ttgaagaata acttactgag tatgtaatga tatgtagaaa tgatccctcc
   130441 ccctcgtttc tacattagtc ataataaatc ggagccagtc ccccttccaa ctggctccca
   130501 gagagtaaaa ctctttgctg ggcattaatg acgatatatc gcctcccttc ggggaggctt
   130561 tatattttgt ttttacgtga gtatgttaaa atatgtacaa ataacataga gtaattataa
   130621 aatgattaag aatgaacttt taccagggtt aatctatgcc caaaaagaat ttgataaaat
   130681 tgcagctaat gtaaaagact atgataaata taaaagacgt gaagctggta gggcaagcgc
   130741 cgttttaaga agtctagtga ataatattgt aaatcaaaat aaaccatctt cacttgaaca
   130801 tgaaggtaaa gttagtacta ctaatactaa tgaatattta gaagaagtta ataattactt
   130861 ctttaacatt aataatatta aattaatttc tcctaaactc ataaaagaga aattaacaat
   130921 tgatctaatg aatatttatg ttaaatggaa tatgattgga gtggctggcc gaaatgatgt
   130981 gccaattatt gagcacagaa ttaatgattg gtgcgaagtg accgatgtct acattaatgg
   131041 taataagata acttctttac aatggccacg ttgaatttaa aataagttgt aataaaatac
   131101 ctagtattac atgttatgta ttgaagcaca atgcccgaat ggtgaaattg gtaaacacag
   131161 aagacttaaa atcttccggc tacggtcttg tcggttcgaa tccgacttcg ggcaccaatt
   131221 taaatacgga gtgtagcgca gttggtagcg cacctgcttt gggagcagga tgtcgggagt
   131281 tcgagtctcc ccactccgac cattttaata ataggtaaat aggatggata ataaatggat
   131341 atcatgggaa catcaaatta taggaacagc tctttacgct attcttagtg accctgaatt
   131401 aactaatatt caattagctc aaggcttaca ctatctaaca gaagcaaagt cttctgtatt
   131461 gcatgtttgt aataatcata ttacattcac tgtaacctat ccacatggca catttagaac
   131521 caatgtaatt agagagtgcc ctgttagtga tacaaataca ttcaaatggt caggtgtatt
   131581 agtccgtcaa aaagacggaa cattcctacc agaataaata aaagggccta tagctcagtt
   131641 ggttagagca ggcgactcat aatcgcttgg tcgcaggttc aagtcctgct gggcccacca
   131701 tacactagcc tcccacttgg gggaggtttt atactgtctc attgaggaaa acatgaatac
   131761 agtaataatg ttagtattat ctatcaaagt tggattattt ggtttcactt cgactaatga
   131821 gagtaagatc ctatttgaaa ataggggaca atgtatttct cacctggata tgctggagca
   131881 taaatacaag tctcttgaaa ctattcgaaa tgagaatact ctgaagatag ccgacagaga
   131941 taaccattcg atttatattt ttaaatgtcc ctaggaaaaa tatattgaaa caaccattaa
   132001 tccgattctt aggggtggtg ctaaatacca ttgaatttta tttcaagcat acggagtaaa
   132061 tatgaataat ttaactgaat ctcagtatag tgtatattcc acattttgta gtccaaaatt
   132121 aatgtgcatg tctcttacag atgcgtttat tgaaattcat aaacaacatc cagaagtaaa
   132181 gcaatgtatt aagaaaaaga tcagtgatag cgaaactcag ttcatcttta tttttaaaga
   132241 tgggactgat aatctgatta tcagtcgtaa aactgaaccg tgccctgaac tggatattcc
   132301 cgtaggggtt agggtcaagc tgtctagtga ggaacttaag aacatccttg ctgaacatgg
   132361 tagccctaaa gatgacaatt attttaagca ctggactgac cgaccataat aaaaatatta
   132421 ctgattgtat aatactatgt aagaagtcat gtccatacgt tcgcgctcat agttcagttg
   132481 gttagaatac ccgcctgtca cgcgggtggt taggggttcg agtccccttg ggcgcgccat
   132541 ttaattccgt gatagctcag tcggtagagc aagtgacttt tacgatttca ttggtaagta
   132601 cccgagtggt agcagggagc ggactgttaa tccgttggcg aaagcccacc gtaggttcga
   132661 atcctacctt accagccaaa ttctaaagag tagcttcggc tactctttta tgttgccatg
   132721 ggttatctta tgaattaaaa tgatttactt gagagcacac tcatgtttga attactatta
   132781 tcgccagata taggcgaaga gttacccttg gttggattta atgaaattat taaattaggt
   132841 gatctacctg tggcactagc tggtactatg tcatatgtgg atggaaatac actatatgtt
   132901 ggatctggac atcatactga aggacaaaca gccgcaactg tattcagacg ttttaccata
   132961 tcaccattcg cagatgcagg tgcaacagct tctggaacat tcctaccagg tgtatcctta
   133021 ggatttggaa cattacataa gaataacttt attgtttatg gcggtattac tggatggaac
   133081 gcggcgggta atggtggtac ggggacatct aactttatac aacattttga tataagtaca
   133141 ggtagcaggg ttaaacgata tagtgggcct gtaccatttt ggggtacagc atccgcatca
   133201 gatggtaatg atcttatttt gtgtgtaaac ccagttgggg taaatgcaat gcggttaaaa
   133261 ccatcgggta agacatggct tagtggacaa gattattcag gtggtgctcg ttcaggtcaa
   133321 cagttattct tctataatgg ttacttttat cattttggcg gctgggataa tacaaagaac
   133381 atacctaatc ttgaagttta tcgatataat gcaactacct tagtatggga gcaaacacct
   133441 tggatgatta tacctgctga taaaggaaca atctggcaag gtaacggtta tgtagatgga
   133501 gaatatttta attatattaa tgcagttgat gtcaatggcg taactaaaat gtttgcacaa
   133561 cgttttaaca ttaggcgtcg taaatgggct gaaccattag aacttggcat agggttcctt
   133621 aatatatcgt caatagctaa aggtccagat ggcagtatga ttattgttgg tggatctaaa
   133681 acggcagttg gtggtggagc atatatgttg aaaagccaat tattaactgg tatatatcaa
   133741 gttaaagtag ccccattagt tctcgattaa actaaagata aaaatactag tgcgatgata
   133801 ttatgtagga ttactgtatc tagataatcc taaagctatc cactaaatac actcggtggt
   133861 agatttaatt atagagtgtg tctgagtgcc aggggtttgc cacccctggc tatattatgt
   133921 caatgagtgt atctcgttct ttataaccac tattgatatt taatataggt gaagggaagg
   133981 tgacgaggcc tttccatagc cggtatataa cctaatttaa taaaggttat atactacatt
   134041 gtaataaagg aacttctata atgaataaca caaatcagtt tgtaaaaact attgttgatt
   134101 accaggctat cctggatgca ttgatatata aaactaatga gaattggaat aagtatggga
   134161 tgcattatca tcttaatgat gtcagtcata tcactatacg tgatcataga acagtagggt
   134221 tttttattgg tcgtcaatct ggtagtacta cagcattaat ggaattttca aaacgctacc
   134281 ctggtgaatg tttggcagta ttcaccgacg aaagaattcg acgtggtgct caagataaac
   134341 tatccaaaac accagataac attattccat atttaactac atttaaacta cgtagctata
   134401 tccataaatc tggactatca acgatccaga aagactttaa tgaaaattta ctttcagata
   134461 tccgctatat acttgtagat aatgcatctt ataatctaaa tttacgaggt attactgata
   134521 aagaatttaa tcagtgggta gctgatactt ttggcactag tgtgattgta gttcgtttta
   134581 gttaaaatat aaataggtaa aataaaagcc ctccgtcatg gagggcttta tgttgttatg
   134641 atatgacatt gttgtctaaa taaaatatag tacgcatatg cgaagtcatt tttaatggct
   134701 ttgcatatgt cattaactat aaattatagt aatttttaga agaggtattt aaatgtttga
   134761 ggcgttatta tttacaccac ttgttaattt aaaacctgtt gtggatgcta tagacatata
   134821 cgaaggtagt ttaccacctt cagcaagttt ccaggttatc gatttagata ataccgtgac
   134881 tgaaccagag gttataccgg atgataattg aacttaaatg gcttgatcct aataaaacaa
   134941 aatatcactc cactgaaatt tatcgagccg attacgaatt cgataatatt gaagatgctg
   135001 aattaattgc tacagttgga ccagggataa catcttatca agatacaacc gtggaacata
   135061 aaaaaaacat attattatcg ctttagattg atctatggat cacaaaaatt tgaagcatcg
   135121 gatatgttca catttacagc tatcccatac actggacctg gtccagctat tttccaattt
   135181 ggagatgaac gttttggtta ttttggaaag ttcccaatgg acttaccgtc attaccatcg
   135241 tttaatatgg ttcgtgaagc atttagttta gggccaatta caggtaacta tctagaagta
   135301 gcagaacttc ataaattcgc aataggtggt actgttagag gtaccttccc atatccattg
   135361 gcaattgggt cggaactacc aagagatagt gaaatcatgc aaacattaat taatggtggt
   135421 gcaattccat taacaatagg tttacatgat tggaaaataa taataccctc agccgaacat
   135481 cataataatc caaaccataa tgtgcagcat ttcccaggtg aactgcggtc aatgatggca
   135541 gttattacag agatgtatgc tcgtgttgaa gatgctgaga caggtaacaa aacaggtggt
   135601 agacttacat taaacagtgg tttaaatatg ttctatgacc cattgagtgc cagatttcca
   135661 gataccgaaa taaaatatat aattagttca gattggactg ataatgaatg tacagctatt
   135721 aattggacaa gtagagatgc agtatatcca ttaagagcaa aagaactaca taccgaagta
   135781 gttaatgtag ccacagatga cgtatggaat aaaatgctta tttggccaat tctagtttat
   135841 acaggtctaa ctaaaccgaa ggaggtgtag ccatgagaat tgaattaact gactataatt
   135901 cagatccatc cactactata aagatatatc ggcattattt cccatttgat gcagaagatt
   135961 tgccgcccgt actacttgta ttacctggta atacaagtag ctacaccgat gagaccctca
   136021 tactcaacac catggtttat tatagggtat cagttgtaca taatggcaat gaagtagttg
   136081 gtcctttata cacaacaatg aaacgttatt atactggacc acagattgat aagaataccc
   136141 cagataaaat cttacgtggt gatagttata ttggtcgata tggtacatta cctttgaacg
   136201 tcatattgtc aatagatgaa gctaaaaaat tagtaccatc atgtactgta cttgaaggaa
   136261 tcgatcatga aacaatagag gtcgagaagt gtagttatca tgggaatgtg ttatttattt
   136321 ctaatacacc tattttctat ggtagtcctg aagatcttta taatgatggt gctctactat
   136381 catacggaga cggattaggt gtattcagcc gcacatttta cgattcttta acaactaaag
   136441 ttgagcaagg gaaacctgta acgtataaca attattcatt taagttcaga ctgatgacaa
   136501 caagcgagta tgctgaacta tatgttaagt tatatccaga ttcccctatg ggtcttacat
   136561 gtgatcgagt tataggtaat tgtaacacgc attcatataa atcaccagtc gtagatatcg
   136621 gatcacaggg taataaattc agaacagttg gattagatgg agtgtcttca gacacagagt
   136681 ggactactaa gggaccactt tatatggtgg tcgagttaat gaatagaggt gatatggcat
   136741 ggccaagccc tgatgtaaat atcattcctg ctgatccaac tgatcgcatg atgttctgtc
   136801 aatctgaaat tattaacgga cgtgcccatt tctttggtgg tgtttatagc cattttaatt
   136861 catatgcatc ggccactact aaacatatca gtattaattt ggatggatct gataggcaag
   136921 tacatgcgga tatgccagtt ggggtatata acgcatgtac ttgggttaac gggaataaaa
   136981 tctactgtat gggcggcgcc aaaaagatag gcagtagcga atatacgtat gctgaattat
   137041 acaatgacat tcaggtatgg gaggatgatg gtacgccaga aggttcttgg tcaactataa
   137101 cgaatagttt acaattttat tatggtgcta gtgttacgaa gtattatgat aaaatcactg
   137161 atcgtcaaag acttttatat attggcgggt atggtaatgt aattccttcc ggacagtata
   137221 attttgcaac agcggatctg gatacatttg acggtacatt tacagtctat aatcggtcta
   137281 atttctacga cggtggcggc ggtccaatag caccacatga agattatttc ttatgggttg
   137341 ctccagaaag aagtactaat ggttttacaa atgcgacata taaattaact atacctgaag
   137401 acactgactc gtatacatat agaaccaaga taactcaaca aggtacagaa ttaccaacca
   137461 ccaaaggtgg taaaattcat atttggcgag atactatctt catgtatggc tcggcatctc
   137521 ttgatgagaa acaaggtgag ttatacttat atcaatttgt acctaatgaa aaccgctggt
   137581 tgaaaataac cgtagcgata ccaggattaa gtaatagcag tagagcatct ttaaatggag
   137641 cgttttacga agataagctc gtgcttatgc ataatcaacc ttggcttaat gaatcgttta
   137701 catcaagttt ctatgttatt cgattaatcg atccaatcga tgcaccaatc atcccagtca
   137761 cagatgtaca agttggcaca agtcggatat ttacaactta tgctgaggtt tcgatatgat
   137821 tacctttaaa attaggaatc ctaattctag atcaattaca agtattgaag tataccgcga
   137881 gttatcaggt acacctattc cggatactcc tataaaccaa ccaatccaga aactagacgg
   137941 attcacgaca gctattattg atcgtgatgt ggtaattggt aatgtttacg attatcgcat
   138001 taggactgta agagaaggcg gcgacacagc cattagtcca gtatttacat ttaaagctgt
   138061 ttcgcaatat ggaccaggtg gtttcttaga acctatgatg caagcagatg gagctgcatt
   138121 gttagatagg gtaactagtc cggagcttcc tagtcttcaa gatctattaa tgatgtttaa
   138181 tgggcaatcg gaaaatgcca taaattggac tgatcaatgg acaaaaatta aacataaatc
   138241 agatatttac tttctcccat atatgggtta tatcgagata ccgatagaca aattatctga
   138301 gctaattaat aatgtagata ataatagaac tatagttaaa ggtaattgta aatattcttt
   138361 ttatgtccca tcattgccaa cttcgttcta tatgcaagtt atggatggtc ggtttgttgg
   138421 accatataca ctaccagctg attaccctag aaaatcaatg atccggtcaa ttagtgatca
   138481 ggttaataaa aatgcagatg atgtcagggt aattatgact gtagtaggtg cgaattcaac
   138541 tagagcattt aaggatctga gtaagtatgg gtcatcaacc attaccactt ttaacccaac
   138601 tattgatgct aatgttagtt ggtattggaa acccatatta aattttatcc aagaatcagg
   138661 agtaaattaa tgtacatcac tcttaaaaat gttagaggtt ggcctggttc tacaccgatc
   138721 gttacatttt ggtcgtatac caatgcgata ccttgggatt acaataacct accaccccac
   138781 tattactatg attgggattt aatagcagga ttctggccat ccagataccc tgaagataca
   138841 tgcgtttggt tgaacttaaa atataaggat atatttggtc aattagctta tacaggacca
   138901 atgcgtactc ttagtgtaag tagtaaatgg caaagtgtat tgggatatac aaagcttgaa
   138961 gccggtgatg gacaatatgc caggttgaca aagtcataca aaggtgaaaa tagaccaacc
   139021 cttagaccaa ttggttcttc gccatatagc atcccaggaa tgaatcttga tgaggctcca
   139081 accccttatt ttattgataa tgagtatgta gcttttcatg atacatctag tattgagaaa
   139141 gctgtcgctg tggctgttta ccatgcgggg tacatgggac ggtctggaga tatgtccgat
   139201 gtatggccga gtgaattgat agaacatata ggtggtccaa ctcaacaagg acgtataata
   139261 gatatgcagg acgttaagtg ggaggtatat gttccaacat taaacgaatt caagcgttat
   139321 atgggtacag cttttcagac aggcatccaa acagaccagt ccccggtaac taatttatca
   139381 ctgccagata atgtaaagtt cctcacatca acaccatctc caagaaataa taccatgtta
   139441 gttgctatcg ataacgatgg tattgaatat gatgttgaca tagctaatga agttgatgtg
   139501 atttttgtat ttagacctat actaaaataa ctttatacgg cataagaccc ctctatatag
   139561 aggggtctat ttataagtaa aaatatacat aaagtcatta ttatttgtag gttaacccta
   139621 catataactc aactagaaac cgggcgttaa taaaatttaa cactacggaa aacataaagg
   139681 tgactcaaat ggcttttcat tttaatacac tagatctaga cgactttatt aataattcaa
   139741 ataaagtatt aaaaataaat gttggcaagc aaacattagt agcttatgat gttgataaac
   139801 taaatattgt taattcagct attaataaac tagtttatag cgaccctata agtgaagaac
   139861 atatcgaagc atcactgaca gatgattcat taaaagagct taataattat ctacttaata
   139921 atggcattca gaatagcgcc aagatgatga ttgatgctgc tctagaaatc aaagaatatt
   139981 ataaaaatta cgattctttt aggccatgta tttataaatt aaaatcaatg cataccaaaa
   140041 atacagatga tgtgtatcta atatttattc tcggtgaatc ggacaagtta tttgatacta
   140101 tgcaaggtta tattgttaat aagtcaggta atctaatcag aactactgtt cagtcatggc
   140161 gattcgagaa aattgaattc aatgacttag ccgaatatga tcagcgttgg ttatttattg
   140221 aatcttacac taatgttaag caaacgaaaa atgatatagc caaagagcaa gaagccgaat
   140281 taactaaatt tatttattat agtaccccaa gttaaaacaa ataaaaaaat aaatataaga
   140341 gctagcccat aatgggctag ctctatgtta tcttactctg ctacatcttt tacatcgggt
   140401 ttattatttc cgcgtactgc tctcacgata ccatacgtaa gaataagagc acctatggtg
   140461 ccaatagtgg cgctaacaat aataccaaga gtttttggat caatattcat atctagtacc
   140521 ctatttacaa ttaatagaaa atattacttt tagtaatatc acattagtaa tatactgttt
   140581 aaaatggttt gaatataact ttatctatta taataaaata atactttcat atacactata
   140641 tgtagaagat tacgccgcta tagctcagct aggtagagca acgcacttgt aatgcgtagg
   140701 tcctccgttc gattcggagt ggcggcacca aatttactga ggtttaaact attcttaaat
   140761 atattagtta ggatgggatt gaacgcgaaa gactcagtaa atcatattgc ccctccatat
   140821 ggaggggctt atgtttgtca ttaatcagga aagtataaaa tgagtcatct attatttatc
   140881 atccaagaat atattactaa taaatttgag ataacacgaa ttgatatgaa gccatgcaat
   140941 agaatgttac gcgtatgttt atacggtcaa catgagggaa aaggtttcgt ccgtgtagat
   141001 ttatggtcag ttggttatcg tattacaaag aaataatact ccagattatt taatatgtat
   141061 taatcaaagg agtttataat gagtaatgaa actaactatc taggttatga atggaaaaca
   141121 gatataacta cttcaaatct taatagagta gttgatttat atacacttga attagcatgg
   141181 ctaaaagaag attttaatga tactcttttt ataaagtctt ataaagcact agagggtcta
   141241 ttagaggaac cgtctagggc aatccatgat gatacagtgc ccattcaaga tcaattagat
   141301 gaattaaata ctgtttttaa attagtattt gggaaagaca atgatgtaga gttatcaatt
   141361 aatgatgatt caattattgt aatcggcacc acagatgaaa ctaaagaaaa gttagaggta
   141421 gaggtgcgtg agtttgcata tagaaaatca ttaattgatg aacgttatcc agacattgta
   141481 acggattaaa atacttacag ctatctagta tgtaactagg cggattgcca tttgtaaatt
   141541 atctatttaa tcaaactgag gaaatactaa tgaaacaatt ctttcaacta cttctaagcc
   141601 tacttttcaa actaccggtt ctatcatatt ttgctgagaa gaaacgacta gagaaagaga
   141661 aaaaggaaga agaaaagcgt cagcaagaac aacgtcaaaa agaactactt gacgaacaac
   141721 gccgcgaaca agaagatcat tatcgaaaga cagcttacga tcgcctagca aaacttattc
   141781 atactcggtg gtatgatgag tttaatgcat atgaaaagaa actagttgat ctcgctgtat
   141841 cgagtggtaa agcagttagt gttaagtatg gtaaagtcac taagatgcaa caccctcagc
   141901 aatttaaact acttaatgat tggctggatg atatcccagt agaagattat tctaagtgag
   141961 tttaaataaa aaaataaaga catagcccct ctccacatgg agaggggttt atgccgtaat
   142021 tatacactta ctttgataag atttttaata tcagtaaaat gggtatatgt tgccttttta
   142081 tctttgtgaa ccagtaagca acaggtacct tcatttactg tattggtttg ttttaatggg
   142141 atatttaaag catattcaaa cagatcatcc atccagttaa ataccatgaa cttattgata
   142201 aggacatgat cgaaatcaat taatccaata aacgaatcga tctcagattg ataatactct
   142261 acaaccattt tagaccattc tttgtttatc gcctcaatga cattaggatt atttatttta
   142321 ttaaataact caatacgttc ctgagtaggt aaactgaggt aataattaat attactccta
   142381 acgatatctg gattagtgat atccattttt tctggtaagt tatatttact atctacataa
   142441 ttcttagttt ctggtgtcat tctccagcaa ccataatcag cagtagtact tgatggatct
   142501 attttagtct ccactacttt agaaaataca tctacatata aattaacaga ttcgtataca
   142561 tcaggtctga ttggattaaa gtttaaactt ttaataagac ccctaactgg ccgagtacca
   142621 attagacaat gcaattcaag cttaacattt tcctctttag ccatcttaaa tatatcagca
   142681 aaactgagct tttctgccat ttagaatata ccttttatta attggacaaa tagattagat
   142741 acacatagca atagaataaa ccataaacct agtctttgta atttatctat acgcttagct
   142801 ttttgtttcc tctttaatct aactaataat gtatttttaa tatcattcat taaattatct
   142861 cagatttttt agacggtgta taaaccctca gtattacatg ttgttatgat attgtaaaga
   142921 cgatgccaat agcgatcata cgtattttta cgtttgtagc tattggtgcg gatgactaga
   142981 ttggcgaccc agtgattctg atcaatggtc tcatgtagat gcccgaaata agcccccagt
   143041 tcaatttcga atgggatctt acactcacgc cccttacaca ttgcttcacg caataaacgc
   143101 attgcagaat tctctgcatt ggtatcttta aataaaagac taatgtatcc agggctacca
   143161 ccagtttctt catcaacatg gcctgaacag caataaatag ttgcaacatt gataaattga
   143221 ttaaaccatt taattaatgg cctacatgct tcatcaataa gatcttcata ttcaggttta
   143281 tacattactt taacagtatc atctgcacgt tgtttcacat gatgaaaata ttgctcccaa
   143341 tttacattag tgtaatatag catatccata ttagaattac tcatacaaat caaccccata
   143401 tgttattggc atattcgcgg tcattgaaaa tgcgggtaag atccatccgc ttttgaatgc
   143461 gcgctagtat ccattttagt tgtttagttg atagttcttg attttgcttg tactcacctg
   143521 tagcatggat gtaataatca aatttacgac ttacagtagt agtatgtgca catgcaatag
   143581 caaatgcttc aagtgcagtt agtttggttg atccattatc attacaatta gggataaact
   143641 caagtacact attaactgca tctacaccac tacccaaatg agcccaatct ttcttggtga
   143701 tgttgatacc catgtcttta agaataactg tatatatgtc accattctcc atagtgaaca
   143761 tcatagaagt attaccatta aacaacctgc gttctatgac tggcaagata tttacttcaa
   143821 ctttaaacca atcagctaaa tcaacacctg cggtaagggc attcaataga tcataaacat
   143881 tatctatagt tccagcaaaa gccatagttt taacacgttt accttgccaa gtaactgtcg
   143941 gatgaaaaat tatcttgtgg caatcattgt aatatacatc tacaccttca gctttagcag
   144001 ttagatcaat ataaccgtta tctaatactg gaagtcgccc aatgctatca gttgcattat
   144061 tccgctcaat taataggcag tctgcaatca tgactttacc atcatttacg atatatgtca
   144121 ttttcactcc ttataataaa ataaataggc ttaagcgaaa taaagccctc cccgaaggga
   144181 gggcattatc aataggtggg atctcggcgg caccttcatt tgcggacggg aacgctgaag
   144241 ggagatagtc cgggagatcc cgatttgggt attctttaca tatggtatta ctgcaagtat
   144301 ttgttccccg cagtataatc accattgatc caatttttga ttacaacact gatcccttca
   144361 ttttctttaa cggtaacccc caactcaaga tcgattgatt gataagctac agccgccagt
   144421 gttaaccgaa gataaacgga tccatctttt tcgatatcgt aggatactac gaacccgtct
   144481 tgtagatttt gtagctggaa tgtattagca tgttgtgggt ggagacgatc catattgtac
   144541 tcgacgacat ctagtagata ttgccgagca tcagcagcat tatcaaatcc gagatcgcac
   144601 agaccgatcg gataacgagc ttgcgtgcat gtaactttca tagatacgac gcggtgttgt
   144661 ttgcacatta tattttcctc ttagatgtca aaaaccctcc ccgatcaggg gagggtatct
   144721 cattggtact tcttcagcaa aactgaaact aagataaaag agcaatcgta aaggaactac
   144781 atagaatagt gtatttattt tactattttt ttacacaacc tctttagatg ggggttcttt
   144841 atgaatccag tctaaagttg ttggtaaact attatctgat ctgaaggtac acaccgtccg
   144901 gaaccgagag tgatcaacta cagataattg cccgttaatc gcaacctcat attgcttaca
   144961 caacttcaca caccttttct ctagatcagt tggttcgtaa ccttcttctc ttggttcagt
   145021 gtatggtcca tcccaaaaga atattaatct aagatcaatc ccagatttat actccgcttg
   145081 gtatgaatat tgatgaacat caaaatcatc taattcttca actagatgtg atgttattgt
   145141 tctaggatgt tcatgagtta attcactgta tatatgttta tttctagggt tttgtaaatc
   145201 aactacgata agttgactag tcattttaac ttttatccag atgtctatta cgagtgcgtt
   145261 ccactgctgt aggttcgaca gtggctcgcg gtagataagt aatctccggg aaagtcttat
   145321 taagagcatc ttcaattagc tctttagcaa tctctgcatc gatgtaatgg tttagaataa
   145381 taccacgatg atacaggaag aagctgtatt catcataacc atggcgaaga cttactttac
   145441 cacgataccc accataggtt agagtatctt cgttaatttc attccgataa atatcaagtt
   145501 ggatattatt ttgaagatgc atttgaatga agtcattact atcaccgccg aatagggttg
   145561 gtcgtttccg accagtaaca acatcttgga tggaatccat tagtcggtta atgtctgttt
   145621 ctaatcgttg gatatcacat tgagaattca ttgcttcatg gaaacgagtt acaactgcat
   145681 tgaattcttc ttcagtccaa ccactggtac gtttttcata atcaacaatg ataataccga
   145741 accaggcata accgttagaa tgttttactt taacacatag atgaggtaca ttatcagcac
   145801 ctgactgatg gttaacagtg taattattat tacggctgat tactagtttg ataaaaggta
   145861 gactaatgat tgacgccatg gaaatattcc ttttgtattt tttaaattaa agtaggagtt
   145921 attattgagt ttcaactcaa tacatcaata actccagtat gttttcaaaa ttaaatacat
   145981 gtatttacag ttacattgta accagttagt tttgccaaca atacaaatta gcgaacctgt
   146041 tcgatttttt cagaaacaat gaaaatatgt gcaatacgat cctcatcaac ataccgatat
   146101 cgaaatgagg tataactaga tgacacatcc gtatcgttta aataggtgat attaaaatca
   146161 tctacttccc taccattagc agccgcaacg gtatttagaa tgttgagtag actcatttta
   146221 cagattcctt tttagtatat taatatttca atagactatt gataaaagca ttagggtcat
   146281 aacggttatt tgaaaaagcc gccattacat cacaccctgg ttgatcttta aatctgatat
   146341 cttcaggaat atcgaagtca gggaacatta gtttaatata ctccctaacc tcttgatctc
   146401 gtagatatgg aatctccacc atgtaatcaa cgcgaccttt ccttagaagt gctttatcaa
   146461 tattctcagg atggtttgta gttagaatgg tcatagtttc atctagtgga acaatgccat
   146521 ctagaccatt taatagagct gacaaagtta atccgctagc tggttgctca tacgtgattc
   146581 cattcttcat acacttcttt aatttccgcc atcggcgaat tgtggcaaat aatggatctt
   146641 tctcatcggc ccattttgaa acacccaatt cagccatagc ataagcactt atcccaaaac
   146701 cttgatcatc actattttca tcaaagatat agatggtgtc attaaatcca actacagagt
   146761 atccttcata gtcatcttta agatcaaccc atgaagatgg atatttttca attaaatcaa
   146821 taaaagaata tttcctctct aattccttta tctctttatc tagttttaca ggatcattta
   146881 aaacgcgatc tttaactgcc ggggtatcat cgaagtcctc aattaaaaga atattacctt
   146941 taggtagtgt agtaaatgcc cgcctaagac tatcactagt catagaggct agtgatagcg
   147001 cactaacatt tttattaaaa tgtgaggcaa ttgctttact gatcgaggtt ttaccagtac
   147061 caggaggacc tgttaaaaca caagtgaatt tatagggtag tccacgatca tcgtaccatt
   147121 tccgatcaga atagaattct tcaatcttat taaggaattc ttctttgatc tctttacgca
   147181 aaatcaccgt gttgatatcg cgtttagtaa cttcgatttc attaccccag cgattaccat
   147241 cccaatgtga gatagtaaga cccatttcat ttggacgcca gtggtacgca tcaactaaat
   147301 caataataag tttactactt ctagataatc cacggatagt aatgtccatc tggtctcgac
   147361 tggcattttg gctatcccgg cgtgctttta caaaccagaa taacctacct ttaaacagaa
   147421 agaaatgtaa gccaaaacca acaccaattt tctgtttagt tgcactataa ctttgctcat
   147481 caacgttggt tgaaaaacgg cgattaaatc cagctaatgg ttgtttaata taccactcca
   147541 taaatgagtc aaagtttttc tcatttaaac cattaccagt attagtgata tgtaaactaa
   147601 ctgtaaattg atttaatgtg aatctaacta tcttacttgg tagacctcgg atagtggtcc
   147661 ataatacacc accaatcgcc ataccaatcg caccacccat caccatattc ttttgagaga
   147721 tatcaataaa catggcataa tagctaatga atgtatcaat cattgtaaat tcctattgaa
   147781 taaagaaaaa aataaagggc tccgaagagc cctttactag ttaaagtttt acagaatagg
   147841 ttttctcgaa cacttggtga acaaaacgat ctgacgcatt atcccaattc tcacgaccat
   147901 ctacaccaaa atagtgaaat tctagttcag ttggtccacc aacaaaatca tttttagcaa
   147961 agctaatgac tttaccatta gtgaacttga ctaatacatc tacatagaaa ccattgtatg
   148021 cccatgcttt ggcaattagt gcagattgcc agctatattg cttattgtaa aaatcacgga
   148081 tagcacacat tgtcctaaaa ttaaaattac cagttcggat agaagtagag ataatattcg
   148141 ttagtttatt agctcgattt tcctcgccaa taaggtagat acctgaaata tcagtatccg
   148201 ataccatgtc taaagtaaac gccatattgg atagtggttt agccccatat tcatcggtga
   148261 agagagtttt aataacttct ttaccttctc gccgtgcgaa catattgaga taaccatctt
   148321 caatataaga catatggctg ggttggatat attcgctggc atctactaca atgttagtag
   148381 catttagatt aacctttaga tgattcacta ggtcatcgat ctttttaaaa cgttcggctt
   148441 gtctagcggt attgagatcc acgtacacca cggcatcaat atagtctagc gccattgggc
   148501 tgttctgctt atcaatgtca gcgttaatat atacataatg accagcacca ggaccaaaac
   148561 aggtcatgat attttcacgt aatttgaata catcgttatg atgaatcggt aatccagcac
   148621 caccaacaat gttgaagcca atgcgaattg tattagaacg acgtgccatg gttatatttc
   148681 ctatgttaaa ttaatgaatt atttattcaa ttaccgtact acatctgtga ttagaataag
   148741 ttcaccatca ctattgataa cacaatagct ttttacaatt tcgatgcgct tactaataat
   148801 cttattctct agatctactt ttacgatatt aacatgaatt accttattcg attgatcatg
   148861 catttcttta aaaatgcatt cgatattttt accaatgaca gcttttaatt tttcaatgct
   148921 gtcaatggat gaatatttaa aactatatgc ttctgccagg gtttttgcat tacccacaac
   148981 agtagttagg gtaccccaat aatcataaac atacagcgca gtatcactat tgggattatc
   149041 gataatttca attataaaat ccacttgtat ctatcctatt agtttattga tagtacactt
   149101 gtaatataga tcttaaataa attatgatct aaccatttaa aatagataaa gactctatat
   149161 gccaatggtg tattagttct tctttactaa taatattatt gaagtagttt aatcgatgcg
   149221 ataccattaa tttagaatgc atatcgactt cactacttac cttaatcacc ccagtctcta
   149281 ataattgtag agagccaata tacgcaaata aagttggttt taaataccag tgttccctat
   149341 attgtttttg gtcaggtaca tttcctacaa tgtagtcagt agaattactt cggtatgcgt
   149401 aaatagttga tttagaacca agtaaattaa gatcgatatc ataactcccg cttttagctg
   149461 caatacattc aataactgat ggggccacac atatacggtt ggttacactg tcttcgccat
   149521 cagctctatt acttggaata tatggcctta ataaaacata atccccaagg tatactgtcg
   149581 atatgtgata cataattaac ctatttaatt aaaacagata acgctctgtt actgaacgat
   149641 attgtgacat gatgtttaat ggatcaacat ccactggtgc tttagtgaca gttaagcgag
   149701 caccttttaa aaattcacca atatctaatt tccttacagt aacatcatgg atagtgtttt
   149761 tcgtaatcca ctcagtatca atgctattgt gaggattatt attcttaatc catttgtcag
   149821 agtccctaaa tggaatggta taaacataca caaccatttt taaaatatca tttttatcga
   149881 tattattttg acaatagatt gtaatatccc tatcaacagt agcatatcta tcactatcaa
   149941 ataacttttc gatagcgcta ccaataccta aataagatgc atctttttca gatgacgttg
   150001 catataggta ttggttagac tcaataccat cccacataac aagttcacca gatcttttaa
   150061 atcctggcat taattcatct tgtttataaa gagaaccatg gtaaagtaat tctggtttat
   150121 tcataataaa atccactatg ctttataaga gttatggtta tcaattaact tcaaggtagc
   150181 agtgtggccg tattgaagtg attggttact gtttcgatca gcatatgctc gatgttgatt
   150241 ttgtagtatt ccggttcttc gttcaattcc caaatgacag tcgcacgtaa tagtgcaggt
   150301 gctatgaatc taactacctt accatgtgtg tcaaactcta cattaaacat tgcataatgt
   150361 tcagtggtat gatctttgta aaaagtgaaa gtaccagcgt aactgcgaac ctctatttca
   150421 ccgtgaacac tggagtagac ttcctggtgg aatactttac ctttaaggcg tgtattctct
   150481 tcaatgatat ttaccaattc tttcaatttg tctttatcta gttgcatttg taggttccta
   150541 ttaataaatg tatacgatgg atatctttta cgatttccgg tgcttatcca tatctagttt
   150601 tacatcagca tatatcttga atctatcaga tagactatcc atatctacac gcaatgcccg
   150661 aatatgcata tgagtatctt ttggtttacc ttcagactcc catacggcct ttacgatatc
   150721 aaataccaca ttgttcaaat agtattcgac ttcatgttca tcaagcaaaa gagtgtcatg
   150781 gaaaccaata cgtgataaaa tggcgtaatc acgctgatta acatctctcc aacctttacg
   150841 tactaagtaa cttttacaga ttccatcttt tttacaactt ttactaataa tttctataat
   150901 gaacttatca tgccatttat aatccataat cattactcct tcatttaatc agcttcatta
   150961 ctagaggaac agatagactt atgccattgg ccattttagc taggctatga tagacatcgt
   151021 ctgcttcttg attattggta caaggtatag aaatggcatc accatagtaa ggactgtagt
   151081 taatacggtc gccatacaca ccactcacaa aactataatc taatccatcc gtagtagtca
   151141 taataactac aatatgatca tccccaacta taccggattc taaatcctca catagttcca
   151201 gtttttgttg cacacctcgt tgacagatcc atacctcacg gtattgatga tggggatatg
   151261 gattacatgc tacatcattt tcactaacga agtacatagt cccccagttg taagactgga
   151321 attgggttgt ttgtttgtgg gcttcccata cctcctccat acaaaaggta tgtttgttaa
   151381 cccatagacc atcgttatta agactatcaa cgatcccatc acggacacgt actacacgga
   151441 gtgttttagt catctacgta accctcatca gatacataag tgcgttcagg gctgaacaca
   151501 tatttgatgt tattaattac agctgtgata taaacctgat attcttttga aatagattcc
   151561 atcagttcaa tagatacgga atttgaactc tgaataagtt tatttacttt ctttagttca
   151621 tcaaattcta accgaccgta gattacacca acatctctga aactgataac tggatagtgt
   151681 ttccaaatat aacaattcag tttaccaaga tgaattactt gaattgtttc atcgcaccat
   151741 tgtttctttt tcttattgta gtattcaaca cgacgttcga tgaagacgcg agtaccagaa
   151801 acagaggtgt acgcattcag ttcataacca tacttatggt caacgttatt tggatcttgg
   151861 cgccattttg gaatgaatgc tttcatttgt attttccttt ttacgaaata gaagccctcc
   151921 cgaaggaggg caattatacc attattaaat tacgagtcta tatacttctt ttaatttttc
   151981 accaggggta gctagataat ctacattata tttaatagca attacaccca caagttcttt
   152041 tctcagtagc tgttctacct gatcgcataa tttatcaata gctccatctt ctacatcctc
   152101 gtataatgga tattgactat aaatattatc aggtgtaagt acagacagtt tcaattcccc
   152161 atctttacca atgactgggt gatatgtctg tttaagacct ttacaatgat agtgataggt
   152221 aatgcgctgt tgtttagtgg tcatgtaaag ataccttaaa taaaccgttg ggtagttccg
   152281 tctttaaaga cagttagttg attaacatct ttcaatgaat tatctgcaat attcttagcc
   152341 aataacaata gatcatcgtg atatgtttta atgagaactt taagcctctc cctttgttta
   152401 tatcggaaac ctttattaat cacagtaact ccatctggat tatttttata attcagtaca
   152461 gtgattggtg tattcggtac aaagacggct agttcgtcat cgaatacaat gtaaaccatc
   152521 actttataat tattaaccga ttcttggaat tgttgtgtga ttacattata gtcttttgtg
   152581 cgatggctaa gaaacagctc actattagct cggcagaaac tatgtcgcgc ttttttatca
   152641 gcactcataa cagcgatacc acggataatg aatttattat ctaaggtata ttttctttga
   152701 gacatcgcat agtcgactac atcaacatcg ccgccaaata gcacggcatt ttcaccgtat
   152761 ccacaaataa gagccattta taattacctg tttaaaaatt atattcaata aattgaagag
   152821 tgaatagttc actacattcc catgtacgac ttgctaattt atatttacct ttaacaggta
   152881 agtcaaaata acgtaatgct ttttctactg aaccagcctc atgattaacc aatagaacat
   152941 tcctagcctt cagaatattt gaacaattta caagttcata atcatctcgc ttaggtgtca
   153001 acatagctac attagtgcct ggttttctag cataccagag cacctcatga ccctctggat
   153061 taataataga gatatatagc tgacgttcag cgggtaacca caagttacgt ggatcatact
   153121 ctccattaac atcaaagaat ttaaatatca tagagttgga accggttttg atggatcagc
   153181 aattagtgca gattcttcta cataaaccat tgcgaagttt tcaccttctt tacgaatacc
   153241 agtagaaggt gttttcgatg gatcataaac gataatttgg cactgctgtc cagctgttaa
   153301 ataagttggg ccagttaatg cattgggttt tggatgagga atatcaattt tagtaataca
   153361 atattgacca gtacgaaact cacgcattat attaacctct taatgaataa ctgttgcaga
   153421 aggacgacat ttcatagttt taaaaatgtc agtaggatag atattaccag cttgtccgaa
   153481 aggtttatcg gctagaagaa actgcggaca aactgtttgt agataaccac tatcagtggg
   153541 taggaatcct tcaatatcac tgatgagaat ttgccagatg ggcaattggt tataatagtc
   153601 atccatattg tagtatgcgt ggagtttacc accgaaccca tatacaaact gatgagtatc
   153661 aattagacga ataccaaatt taggttgtcg tcccatcctt tgatcttctt caaatgcgct
   153721 cagtaaatct gcaatctcta cgctacccgt gatctgtttc acttctttta atttttcaaa
   153781 aatggcgtaa aaggtattta ctgccgattc cttagtgatg catgcagtga tcaccagttc
   153841 aggaaagagt ggatcttctt tattacaccc acacgtgtaa taaacaacat tgggaccaat
   153901 atcaccttct cgttcaagca cggcaaaagg ctttttggat agtttcattt gcttttcaat
   153961 taactgtctg ctattctcac gaatagatgc atattcgtga ctggccttaa aaataggcgc
   154021 tttgtaatct atctcttttg gttctactag atcacttgcc gatttgataa ctaatgggtt
   154081 actcattgta tatttccttt tctcatataa gaaaagggag gtattaccct ccctaattaa
   154141 gcattagata tttaggttca gtggtggctc ggatcttagc aataagtgct ttctgatcac
   154201 taaccttact aatggggtat tctaataaac gtaaatccat gtcccgatgt actaaaccca
   154261 acattgcctt attttgatga ctattattac gtaatgcagc gatatgttta tcaacttcat
   154321 tactaacagt ctttgaaagc cctactaaat acttcccagt tgcaatgtgt tcaataacat
   154381 aaacacctgc tccaactatt tcgcttcttt tcccacgacc gtgcgaagta cttgaccaac
   154441 tataacactt atcatcaact ataaacatgg ttaattcccg tcctataact atctaattgg
   154501 acggtcaagt attagctacc agtccatgaa tacttatcat aaactaacca cattgaatgg
   154561 atcttattga tgatattgaa aataggttct tggacatctt caaaatcacc tagatcagct
   154621 gccagattgg ccatatattg gaatagccgc tcagttgata catccaccag attggcaaat
   154681 ggaatactgg catatgggat ttgctttaac ataccaaact tataaatttt agcaaaccat
   154741 gcatccaaca ttgcaacatc tgctttaaac atccaataag tttcagctgg atatgtgccg
   154801 tcatggatag agcagaacaa atcaccagta atcgtttcaa caagcatttc tacttcagca
   154861 gaattaattt cgatcatctc aacccacctt tagtttactg caatatagtc taaacttaag
   154921 aatatcctct actaagttag accatagagt atacctattt cgtgatgcat ttacttcttc
   154981 aatcttagca tttatatttt ggcgaagaac tttgtaatgc tgatacgcat tagtcgcatg
   155041 tttagagaat aagataataa tatcatcagg acttttattt agcacatcag ctagtgaatc
   155101 atcatcatat atttcaataa gcgcattaac gatacgatga tgaagatggg ttagtaattg
   155161 gtaaatatga tattcgctac caatataatt accttttata aaagctcttt tactgtagag
   155221 gatctgtgca gtatctctta cgcattcaag tttcattgtg cattaacctg atgtagatga
   155281 acataaaatc cattactagg accgctatta gatggatata ctaacagatg gtctccatta
   155341 acagactcga ttataactac agtgccagct ttgcatagtg taagatcata gccgcattca
   155401 ccggtgctat taataatatc tgtattgact acaactttgt caccgacttt aaatgaattt
   155461 gacatatatc acctcaatta taggcgtgaa gaatatcatc catatctgta cattgtacag
   155521 tttcaatttg attataattg tcggcattta aaactctaaa gccgccttcg ggattacctt
   155581 catcaacgcc taatacagtt aggtcatctc cttcatcggc aaacttccat tctagataac
   155641 cattcttttt acaagtacgc atgatccaaa tatcctgtgt tgcttgtaga atcataccaa
   155701 cttgaacttt attcttagcg ataagactaa taccattagc tagcgcgctt gctagacagc
   155761 tcactgttga actcatttct ttttacctct ttacaactct tctcttcagt cagccatgac
   155821 ttgttaaaga tgctatttat gataggattg aatttcggtg attctttctt tttctgatcg
   155881 gtatccatcg atatcaccta tattgataat tttattaata ccaattagcg tactacctaa
   155941 aaccgctata actaaaaaca atgctacata tttcattcct tccatttgtg atacctcaga
   156001 taatatttat tttatttggc atggttgtta tataacttta aattttatta taataaacta
   156061 ttaccccgta ttaaggtaat agtttattat atttattata gttatcgata acccattggc
   156121 atgacatatg tttaggagta tcacctagta atttggtgta cgttagaaaa tatattactt
   156181 gggctttgtt aaagtccaat ccagcttctt cccagatata acgatactgt tcagttttat
   156241 ccccatgtgc agcaaccaga ccagcgcatg catcaatgta tcgatcctca ccagagaaaa
   156301 cagcacttat gaatttatca gtattatcca acatatactg agtcgatttg attaccttat
   156361 cattcatttt catttgaata tacctgttta tataaaagga tataaaagcc tccccgaagg
   156421 gaggccatta tgacgttaca ttgtgaaacg aattgacaca ccacaaatag gactattgtc
   156481 atctgtccaa atttttgcag taccatcatt tttaatagtt aaacaataac cccaacggag
   156541 attatttatt ttagtggtat aaccactttt gaatacagcc atgtctttat aaagctgagg
   156601 gatagttggc actacctttg actgcatttt accagataaa tcacgatagt agagtttatc
   156661 tacaatcaca ttatcaaatt ttttataatc accaaagact tcagatagat taaactctac
   156721 cccatctgct ttcaatggag ctgtcataaa actaccttgc tcagttgtaa ccatactgat
   156781 agcaacatca tggtctaata gaaatcgagt ttcaccatta gttttcttat atactgggaa
   156841 acttcctagc ggttgtagaa cactcattat taactcctga ttgaaggtct ataaaattga
   156901 ccactataga cccatatagc attccacacc aatctttttt ataaccatat cagactcact
   156961 atcaacatat tcattatcat ggtaatactc atctgaatag ccaataagtt tttgttgatt
   157021 gtgataattt aaaaagaaaa taacacgcat tacaatacat gcatacccag gatgatcaag
   157081 atacagttct tctttatcta gatcaaagaa aagagttttt atttgaactg gttcatttgt
   157141 gaagattaac tttattggat tatctaactg aactacctta gggtcactat cgaaaaccgt
   157201 agtatcatgt ttacctaagt aatacgtaat tgatttaaca tagtaagtta tatcctcggt
   157261 tttctctaac cgggttatac aatagccggt tatgactgaa agaacaaaca atgataaaat
   157321 aactaatatt atctcagtca cattgaccac ccatataaag tgttgttata tcgatacact
   157381 gcgaaacaga atgcttacat ggaataaata tttcatcgat ggttaaatca tcatcaatag
   157441 gttgaatact ttctaatcta ccaaatccat cacagttaaa tttaagtgct ggataacctt
   157501 caatacccat gctaatccaa ctattattat gtttagttac atggttgaat ttaaaattac
   157561 gcatctttcc taaaaattca attgtccatg tagcatcctt ctgcttcttc aaatggtaat
   157621 atttattcat tagtattcac cattattaag attagtttca ttctattaaa tagatagggg
   157681 gtccaaagac ccccattttc ataattaatt agaatgcaga aatggtcaac tcattgcact
   157741 taacggcagc gagtttttcc caattttctt catgttccat caagcattca attacaacat
   157801 gcatggacca tgactcgcca tcaatatttg caaatacaaa gaaaccatca tcaagctcag
   157861 taatgccact aatcagatta tttttgatca ggtagaccaa ttgatcatta acgattttaa
   157921 cttcatgatc aatgagatgg ctggcatatt tgctagtgat atcaaacact tcttttgatg
   157981 aaagtgatcc atcgcgtttg acggcagtta ggctccaatt aaccaaagac ggtgaacacc
   158041 aatgaagacc atgcacattc atcaaaactg gatgtttgtt atccatagct tttacagaat
   158101 gagcccagta cttttcatca atatacattt atatttcctt tttttccaga ttgattattt
   158161 tattacaatg ccttcagcat tgcgtactgc ttctttagca aattgaacat ctccaaatac
   158221 atgttcaata aactttgatg catctgaccc agctacatcg cttgatagta gtttcacagt
   158281 cttggtaatc ttaccaggat aatagaggat gatatcccat ccatcacttt ctttaacaga
   158341 gcgaattttt agaataggct cttctttacc aaggtgttca agactaacac cacttttgac
   158401 agcggcttca tatactacat cagagataga catattagtt accttcttaa aagaaagcgg
   158461 tcatgcgacc gcatctttaa tcagcgagat aattcgcgct gatggttcgc gccaaaattc
   158521 aatacgtaca ttattgaact ggctatcgtg atgcataaaa gctgacgatt gctttgctgc
   158581 atcgtgattc ataatagaac gtagctggat aatatttttg tctttgagtc ggataccatc
   158641 cagatcaatg actttcagtc cagagttcat agtttttaca gttacatgtt gcatttacaa
   158701 tttcctttta gttggattaa aaatctgtta aacttctttt ataagttatt tcggttttgc
   158761 gatagcttta atgagttcct gttcaagttg cacgagttca tcatctgcga tgtcgcgtga
   158821 aacacacata caccgtcctg gtcgtttata ccaagtaatg cagacatcac gccaaataag
   158881 cgcaccttca tcgatatcat tgagcctgaa agtctttagc tcgtcagtgt taagagaagg
   158941 accaccagga taaggataaa atctttcgta atcaattcca ctatatttca tcactagggc
   159001 atatagtggt ggttgaacca ttttccaata tgaagctaat ttaatatcct cacttggtac
   159061 agatgcccaa tactcttttt ctgcttcatc catttcttct ggtttaggaa gtccaccaat
   159121 cagacaatat gcatgttcag caacttcaac taagcgtgta tttttcatag cttaatccta
   159181 atctttgtaa taccgcaatc gtgctcaccg aactcgactt ttctccagcc cgcttcacgc
   159241 aatcgtgctt taacaacctt cattacagat ggagcaattt catccttatg ttcgacaaca
   159301 atttcataac tgcgaataaa atggaagttg ttgaaaccag gtaggtcttc aagcatcttt
   159361 ctccgaatac ccgcacagac ttcattggct tgccgttcaa ccaacattgc atgaatttca
   159421 tttttggtcg gaatagagca attgccagtt tctatttgaa gagttttgat tgcattttcc
   159481 aaaagagatt ttgaaatacc aagagtcatc gtatcagttc cccgtgagtt aaataaattt
   159541 taatacgcgt tttgatggtt tattatttac caatagatac aattacctct tttaatttac
   159601 catggtcatt aattgccatc tgacaagtgg ggcacggata cgcatccaat ggcctgccat
   159661 cagcaccgac ccgcgcaaca tagatcctat atccttttcc tttggagagg atgatagaac
   159721 gcaactcact atgcatctca caacgtagat cagacaatcc tgcttttaga gaataacgtt
   159781 tctgaacagg atgtgtttta ccatacatat tttggctttc actaataatc ctgccacgct
   159841 tatcagtaat gactgaataa acacgttgac gatgttttac ataagggatc tcgcgacact
   159901 tttccaaagc ataatccaac ataattgatt tacctatttg aaatttagat agttttatca
   159961 catttgtaat atactgttta aaatgcttta aatacaaaaa aataaaatat aagccctccc
   160021 gcaatgggag ggcaatataa taactattac aatttattcg ccattttacc tggtactata
   160081 acccagtgta aattacattt aatgtgttta tttttaagag acattcctga gatacacaca
   160141 tcctctttgg ttatgctaat tttaaataaa gcttcccatt tattagctgt gatgatttca
   160201 tcaacagtgt gatggaattt aagtgtgtta tctaatactg aaatataaaa gtctttattg
   160261 ggttgacctt tagttaaatc aattattaac ctattattta atttaggtga aaaagttgtt
   160321 aatgtaccat cttcattatt ttcagatata taagagcaac cagtaacaat gaagacatta
   160381 tcatttacac tattggcata aattattttt gggtgtttaa aaatattaat tagataaaca
   160441 ataattgctg acaggattag tgcaattact atatcagcca ttattaaccc ctattaacaa
   160501 agataaaata atctcgtagt tcaccagcta aatctaatgg ttgataatta tcactaccat
   160561 catcataagg gatataatca gcacctgctt ctacagccgc taaatattct tcctcaccaa
   160621 ctgctggaat taaatgaaac gctgggcaat cgtcattatt gccatctagt atatctagca
   160681 tgcctgtaat gacactatct gctacagccc tgtcccgatc agctggctct gtaaattgat
   160741 caagtttaga gttattgata gcattatcac gcatattgac aacactacta ataaatagtt
   160801 ctttaacttg ttcctgtgtt acaggtttaa cattaccatc gccttcaaaa tagatcataa
   160861 ttacatacct tgttatcagt agcttataaa tttattagtt cattaacgca ttattcgact
   160921 gatatcatca gctatttgtg attgtatctt ttccgctttt tctttagctt tttctactaa
   160981 catagcaagt tgctcttgcg taaaattacc cgagtaatac ttaacaggtt tctcacctgc
   161041 taaactaagg aaatggttca atagtgcatg tggtcctttg aaaggttccg taaatgtctt
   161101 agaaacttga taacgtagat taccagaaat atcaactgca tcacactttg cacggatatt
   161161 atcttttaaa ttttcaactg ggtttactgg ccaataattc tcaccaatac ttattaggta
   161221 gtcaatatcc tcttgagtaa cattaggtat aagtttgaat ccgggtatat ttggatcatt
   161281 gccatctagg ccagctgcga tgctatatat aaatccatca agcatatctc tgatagatag
   161341 tgccttatct gtattttgag tatcggtata ctgtttatgc cagtaattac gtgtgctttg
   161401 aagccaattt acaaagagag aagtttgttc ctcttttgta tattctctcg gatcatctac
   161461 tttctcccat tctttttgtt tatttatctt aggagtctta gttttcttta caggttgttc
   161521 aatcggtgaa tctgaaacct ttgtttcaaa tcctatacca actatagttt tatcggttgt
   161581 attgatcata gaacatgaaa cctttgtata tagtttggtt ttatgcgttt agtaaattgc
   161641 gctgaatgct caatgtaata aatgcattta tcattaagtg aatacactgt ataatagttt
   161701 ttagcacata tatgtcgtat gccaatagta acacatattt cccaaccgat ctttgtaaat
   161761 acataaccta actgattagg ctctatttct aaacatcttt tgtcgaagtt aaccattgtg
   161821 gcttcctcgg aatagttcgc aagtactgaa caataagtcg cgcgaattca tccatatcgt
   161881 cttcaactag aattaactca tccaatgtat accagccatc atcagttgtt tcaattagat
   161941 tagaatcatc tttgatttct ctatctaaga tggcgtataa tctagttggt ccaaaatcag
   162001 gctcttctat aaccccaaga tgtatcaaag aatttctatt attagtatca tctgtgatag
   162061 ttggctgaac actaatattg gaagtttcct ctgggaagtt ataactatct aaaatagcaa
   162121 aatcagttaa ttgtctaata gcctttctag tgaaatcata aaccttcact atgggatgaa
   162181 tcacataggt tagtttatca ttaactaaac gttgccttaa attaataaat gcgcagttat
   162241 tcatcgacat actcatgtac cattttaata gttttcaaaa atacttcttg attattacta
   162301 tcatctgctt ttagaataac aggatgacac ataaattcat tttccaatga tactcgataa
   162361 tattcattaa ttgtctgaat gaaatcaagc gggggataaa taataatatc cttatctgtt
   162421 tcggcgtaat taactacatt tggttcatgt ttaaatttgg atttatttaa tttataaaca
   162481 aagtatttta tatcattttt atctacttgt gatacaaata caattcgttc atacattgat
   162541 aaatcaatat ctttaccaat attgatagac agtggcatac caataaatga gcgtttaata
   162601 ttttcattca ttttttaatt acctatttaa tagtttaatg ttgtattagt gtaatataga
   162661 tttcaaaaaa aatttaatgt aaaagccctc tcctttggga gagggtttat gactttattt
   162721 atattttttc ttatgagtgt gataaatata gctaaatagc ataccgattg acattgatac
   162781 agctaccata cccacataga aaagttcatt actaagttgc attagatttc ctcaaatagt
   162841 ttaatttatc ccacctagtt ttaaccgtcc agtcggttaa aaagaggacc cgaaggtcct
   162901 ctaattattt cttataactc tcagggcatc ccattttgag tttgccatcc tttgggtctt
   162961 cagcgaataa tacttcatct ggacacttct taacaggagt gtccttcgcc ttatcttccc
   163021 attctacaac aggcatttct aatttcttac gaaattgata cgtatcataa agaacatacg
   163081 taatcattcc cataagagag attacccata cccatgcaac aattaggatg attctagtta
   163141 tcatacaact cctcgccgac tatattgaaa cacccattac tgagtttttc agtcagcatc
   163201 tcaccaagat cacttccctc gctctttgcc aaaagcttaa gtgcgggatc agtgagattt
   163261 tggtatatta catcgacatt atccaatgcg atattaatag cgagtgcctt atcactctgg
   163321 tttttatcta tggcaatgga tagttcatct tgcagtattg catacatctc caatggctca
   163381 ccgccattag tgtagaattg aaccatattc tttgccaagc tgtgcagcac gtagcaagat
   163441 gacacggtta cgggttgtgc attaaccgac attgctacca tagtgataat gagcgagaag
   163501 acgtatttca tcctattttc cttttgaaag tattcgatat gaattaaatg agttcaacaa
   163561 ttaccatgtg agtgaatttc tcaccaatat gcttcatgca gtaattgcca taatacccgc
   163621 tgataaaagc tgccagatta ggagtagtca cattgtaacc ttgactacgg atataatcat
   163681 ggatctcttt actgttaagg tcattattga ttttattaag actattgaat acgaatgtta
   163741 acgcaatcca attattggta tccaactcat ctttgagttt agcagagttg ttgagcataa
   163801 gcacaccaac ttcatctgcg ctatgacctt cactcattcg aaatacagct tgtttagtaa
   163861 tggtttcaac cattgcacac gactgcacag tgagttgagc atctttttta ccaatcttga
   163921 tttcagccat tgcggtattg aacatgatac cggtaatggc aatgagacca gcgaaagctg
   163981 ctgcaattac atttttcatt ttaaatcctt cttcatttat ttaatggtaa gaatagtaat
   164041 tttttcagga tttactggaa ctttaatttt agatttatgt tggagaaact caacaaccac
   164101 catagactta tccattttat acacttcaca tactttgaca agcctatcta ctacgcaacc
   164161 aattttaccg gcattttgag aaaagaaaga ttttgctttt ctaatagcct cgcgtttctc
   164221 aagcatttcc atatgcatat tttcaatatg tttatcgcgt tgaacacgat taaacttacg
   164281 catatgtcgt tcgatcttac taatttcaga agagtgtaat gaataagcag cagcttcttt
   164341 cagtttctca tatacttcca ctgccattac cacgtgatca tcttcaaaat ttcttttcat
   164401 atctatgcct tttttactgt ttgattaaat ttgacactgc ttcttgttta cattgagtat
   164461 tcatccataa tgcaatgtct ttgggttctt gtccagtttc caccatatcg ataatgatac
   164521 gggtattacg ttgtgctttc tcacgggcat ttaacatatc aggatcatta ataatgaatt
   164581 ccctacccat aactggatct aatccaatat aagctttaga tgcaatagtt ctcaccattg
   164641 cttcatattg gtcacatcca cgttcagtta atacaaggtt atctgcattg gcactaccgc
   164701 caaatatcaa acctaggaat ccatagaaaa aagtgtgacg tattgtcttc caacaaatac
   164761 gcatctcttc attttttgta taaagctttt cccaatcaaa cattaaatag aaactttctt
   164821 tttggataga agggtgtaac caaataggtt taatacttac ttcaagaagt ttactatttg
   164881 gattcttacc gataaagata acttcaacaa tggctcgtgc taaagcatct ttttctttac
   164941 cattccatcc aaattttatt tcatcagccg taatgtaaag acgtattcca tcacccacgt
   165001 atttgggtaa ccaaacagct ttacctagtt gcactggaac atcattaggg attcccccaa
   165061 ccatccaggt ggccttggtg aaatgaatag caacatcatc attcaaccat tttagaatag
   165121 ctggccttac ccaactatct accaaattac cacatgtcaa tgcagctagc atagccatga
   165181 gcataatgac aatatagata ctaatcatag tctactccaa gttaaattta gtaccaattg
   165241 cttcaacaca attttcagct aacctatcta ggatagctcc attggtaaat ccttttcgtt
   165301 tatttactcg aatatcaact aagtttaact tggcatatac cgcacctgca tagaactcca
   165361 agtcatccat atccttacga gagatcatgt ctaactgcat cattatctca aattgggata
   165421 ggttcttatc ataaagctca gttgcttttt gtgaaagatt tactgccaca ttacatgatt
   165481 tcttagtaat acccacttct acagcgtggg caggctgaca tgcaatggac aggattggca
   165541 ggaaaaggaa taatagccaa ttcttaagca tgttgtacct ccattatttt agagtaagtg
   165601 gttttgcttc aaacgcacct gccgctacac aacgctggaa ataaccatta atgatgaatt
   165661 tctcaggagt ggtcttatag actttagcag catttgttgc acgtggcaaa cttgcctcaa
   165721 ttgccatttt atctacctta gaccataggt aaaatagacc agtgagttct tcaactttag
   165781 actggttgat ctttagatct ttagtgttat taaggatata atgaatcctt tcataagtct
   165841 tcatttgcac ttcagttaca gatgcacctt ttacaaacaa ttcatctgcc tgttttacaa
   165901 actcgatgca tgaatcacga ttagtgtaca tgacagccga gttagcagtg atagttacaa
   165961 tagacaacat aaatgcaatt acatatttca taatgaatta cctcaaaatt aattttatta
   166021 actattggtt tcaccacgag tattgaattc taaatccaat acaactttag taaattcttc
   166081 cagtgcacca ccctcgtaga tgagtgggtc actgtcaccc cggtacatgc tacctaccgg
   166141 tacttgacca cgaaacacca tcagcatatc gttttttact atgacatgat gttcatcccc
   166201 gacagcaatg tcttggatgt gtctccagcg ttcacgcagt aagctgcaag cgcaccatac
   166261 ggatttcaaa cgttcagtca ttgtattgcc ctcttggtta ttaaattcat atttgtaata
   166321 tagcttttta aatagtttaa atacaaaaaa agataaataa aaccctcccc gaagggaggg
   166381 tgtatattaa gtaattattt taacatacaa tttcattatc agaaaatagt ttattatatt
   166441 cttttagtgc atccccacca accatagtac acctgccata gagaacagat atagccagat
   166501 ctttaatagc ggggtgacaa ttatttaact tactgattag ttgagctttc tcagtcagat
   166561 acagttcagc aaaatcaggc ttatcattaa caatcgacca catgtttgaa atggaatcta
   166621 gtaacttaag agattgacca ctccatgaaa tgcgagaaag tctttcatgt tgtaaactaa
   166681 tcctagtttt acgattacct tcgtaagtta catttgttag ttcagttact aaattaacaa
   166741 cagggattga gaatagttta gttagatcag aagcagttac agcagtatcc tcaattacat
   166801 catgtaacca tgctgcttta taagcagcgt gagataggtc gaataattgc gccatctcag
   166861 ctacttgtaa taaatgatgc cagtaaggtt ttcctgaacc atctcgcaat tgaccaacag
   166921 cagtatgtgc cgcaatggca tatgatgcag ccattgcatt acccgcattg gaatatttgc
   166981 cattacctag atggttagtt aagagaatat tctctttccc tccttctaga atatcgataa
   167041 tttcattcat tagcatagct atattcctat ttaaattatt ggaaacctaa tataggtctt
   167101 cactaaataa atatttagtt actaatctat tttctaattc agctcgatat aactgattat
   167161 tattcttagc gataattact gcttcttccc tagagtggaa gttttcatac tgatcaataa
   167221 aaccttgttc atgatcatct cctgcatatt catgcaatac cttaagacca ccatacatta
   167281 gctgttgttg agtcattatg attgatgaat gcctcgctgc aatgaaataa acatccttcc
   167341 atctattgca ggcggcaact atccttaatt tcacatcggg atgttgttcc caccaccata
   167401 gaccagtttc ctcattccaa tacctttctt tcatttgagt ttttctaaac tcaccttgta
   167461 tgtctaaaag tctaaatgcc tcttctttag acatagcttg tagaatagga tacttatcca
   167521 tttaatacag atacctaatt gcgaaataga aagagccccg aagggctctt attatacaag
   167581 tagcttttca atagtgaagc ttgtccagac cattgcccta taaccaacac tctcttcagt
   167641 ataagtgata tcatcaaact tattaggtgg catgaaacca cgttgtgtac tagcatcagt
   167701 cacaacaaga ttagaatctt ttaaagtttc atttagagcc ttaagtttat ccttactaat
   167761 tgatccctta acatggaact tgaaataagc atatccttta tgattgatac gacaactgtc
   167821 aagaacagtt tgtttatcat tcatttggct catcagatca ctaataactg catcatcttc
   167881 aggagtatcg tcattgacaa tattgattaa ttcaatataa gttggcattc tttttgtttc
   167941 cttaattaga ttgactacat aagataattt tttaattaat attctattaa atttttaata
   168001 ggagcccact gtgattaaat gagataatac agttatgtcc catcatggca atatgataag
   168061 atattatatt atcacgtgta tcatttgaaa tcttgttcac cttaaattca ttcatgatcg
   168121 cattatgaat ggctaagtct ttttctcgat actgctttga gaaaaacata atatcattat
   168181 gattaatatt gatagtatcc attgtattaa gaaaatcttc aacatcaaac tttttaatag
   168241 tttcagattt tccaacacaa cgctcggttt tatcaattaa tgaaaaacca atagtcctaa
   168301 ttggttcatc cttattatgg aagctataat tggtaatact catacctacc aatagtccat
   168361 ttttatctac attaactact ttagaatcag tgtacttata aatatcattg attgcataac
   168421 cagctgaata taatacatct ttaaaatgac tagttacttt atcaataata aagttttgat
   168481 aatctgattg atatagttta tcactatatt caagcttttt gataatatca cttagttcat
   168541 gatacacatt ggtaaaacta ttcgaaaaat aattatcttt tattcctaac ctagttaaca
   168601 gatctagctg gatttctttt ttagatagct tcgtagaatt actaagtttt tcaatgacgg
   168661 atgtaatcgt acgtagatca attgctagtg aaagtgattt aaagatatta ttaattggtg
   168721 tatcagatag ctttgaaata gctattagta gattatctaa ttcatcatta gtaattttca
   168781 gttctttcac aatgtcatta tattcaatta gtttaccatc aataatatta cagattagaa
   168841 gtttatgtaa ttctttaata ttggtattaa cttgtagatt attcattttt ttacctttta
   168901 gttaatttaa aatttattta cagttctaag aaaatattca gatggatcgt cgaagaagac
   168961 aatactatca acaacactat tttgtcgagt acaccttact ttgataagat tatattctct
   169021 gaatttatta agaccccaag cttctttagc acgatggcgt aatccactac caacaatagc
   169081 cccataccta gtttgttcaa caaataaata aacatcccag ccatgatgat tatcatggta
   169141 ttttgcgtag tatttattgt ctttagtttt gtttaaacta agactatacc tttctgtctg
   169201 tagttgatta atattcgatt taatcatttc atttaatttg ggttccacta tatgaatgac
   169261 atcgccagca gtagtggcca ttacctttag tttgtgatgc acgttcgtaa gaacgtcctc
   169321 ccaaatgtta gtaactacgt ccatctatta aaacctcgac aaattaattt gattttgtaa
   169381 tacacacatg taatatatat ctcaaataaa atttagtgca atagccctcc ccgaagggag
   169441 ggccatatgc tcttattatc gattaactac acgataatta tcaatgataa actcgatgta
   169501 ctgctcgaca tcatgtaaga agcagttgta actataccga tcaagtttat ttaaagcttc
   169561 agttagaact ggttcgatat agatatttat ttcagctatt gatggaatct caacatactt
   169621 gttttcatat tcggtaagct gctcctttac cttagccatt tgctttttgt aaatgtattc
   169681 catcgaccat tctttataaa tggagcgtgc cccatcaaag agatggtaac caaatgcgat
   169741 gccacctagt accagaacac cagtggaaat agttgacaca ttcatgatat atctcctttt
   169801 ttcaagattg aattcatatt agtaatatac tgtttaaata tgtttgaata caaaaaaaac
   169861 acaatataaa ggcctccccg aagggaggcc tttatggtaa ctttgtaaaa gacttattat
   169921 agttgaaagt ctttatcttc ttcaatgatt tcataacctg gtaaattaac tatattttta
   169981 tttaaacgga ctcgttcatc tactaggtat ttaactactt taagtaattg acttatcgac
   170041 aggtcattat tttcatcagt atctgattta aaaatacgac cactggtagg tgaagcattc
   170101 gtaaaacaaa taccttcatt atctttataa atatcataat accatacgac atatggatta
   170161 ttggtattac ttatgacaaa tactaaaaac agatcttcat catcaccttg accactcagg
   170221 atcccgatat tttttcgatg cgttatacca cctgtaataa ctaggccgtt gacatcatca
   170281 ctgaatttaa atatatcata cccaccttca agtttaccat tttcaaaata ctgtaatagc
   170341 gcaccaccta ctacagcacc ccatgaaaag aagttatctt tatttaaatg ctcaaccatc
   170401 ttaaaaatcc tctttaggtt cagtgatccg agaataaaga acaaacatat cagttaggat
   170461 atttctatct agaatggtac gtgtaagtaa gattccatat tgaaatatac ctgtagtata
   170521 caaattataa aacaacataa aaagagagag gataaattcc tctctcttta tgcaactaaa
   170581 tagttttatt ctttttgctt ttctttagct tcacgtttag ctttgagttc tgcattatta
   170641 agccgccaag cagcttgcat agtagctaga ttgacaaact taggctgttg cttattttta
   170701 actttcattt gctaattcca aatttatttc aaatggttaa tctaaactat taaattgctt
   170761 catattcttc atgcataatt taatcctcag tcagcgtagt ataatctaca taaagatcat
   170821 tgagttgctc ttttaatgaa atatttattt ttaattcatt aagagtaatc ctattccaat
   170881 gtttacgcgg attaccacat agcatacaac gagacctacc gcagttaaac ggattatgtt
   170941 tacgccattt acctttagcc tttgctgaag gattagtgtc attataaaga ctcgcggcta
   171001 gtgaaacata ataattaact atacgagtat tgtgatgacg attaagttgt acagttagtt
   171061 tgttgcttga catatttata ctccacctta atacccctac cccaatatgg agtagggtaa
   171121 agtatgtagt agagtaaatt gaatacatta acttttaaca ttctaaactt cattaatttt
   171181 ccacaatatc ctggatggta agtagacgtt cacgcatcgt cagtaagaaa ttacgataag
   171241 gttcaccggc gtccaaaaaa ggtggcatgt ttaacctatt agtaacctct tctagaaatt
   171301 ctttatactt ataaagatta atagtgaatt tattacaatc tggatcagta gtagttggga
   171361 taatataatt acgaataagg tagtaaatat gaaaactgct accatattca attaaagtat
   171421 aaggattatt atcaatgaat ttctgtgctt ctttttctct taaggcgaaa tcttctcgtt
   171481 caacgatttc atgaagtagt ggtcctaaga actgcattgg aatcacacca tacgttttag
   171541 tgaacttctt aatatcctta tatattactt ctggattagg atatacctca cgagtccgac
   171601 caatattttt aactagatat agtttttctt ttactaagat attttcgatg catagttcat
   171661 ctttaaatag cataaaatat tttcctttta ataagatggt attaaacttt tttctttatt
   171721 gactaatatt ttcttcgttc ggtaccctgt agtttcgcga atgtgtcgat cttgtactgg
   171781 tcaacaaaat gccaggctag atcggtaagt gcatagatgt ccggacgttc gtatttaccg
   171841 aagtctggtt tctcacgact caattgaaaa tcgatgaact gatctaatat agggcaacga
   171901 tctatcagat cctgttcagt agccccaacc ttatcattaa ccagttcttg gatacgttta
   171961 taaaggatag gatctgttag aagaggcagt agatcatgga ataccatcgg tggatgttcc
   172021 agactttcac ggacccacat tgcagccaac agaggacgaa gagaatagaa gtatttcttc
   172081 atccggacct tctcatctga caaccaacgc attttggttt gtttggccat cgagatataa
   172141 tgcatgtaac tcgattcagg gatgaagtgc tttagcgcag catcacggat taacttgtag
   172201 tcccgatcaa ccttacggta aacgattggg gagtttagcc attccaagag agtggggtta
   172261 gacttgtaag caagttgaag agtcttagtg atactccaac cagccaggtc tagttcttta
   172321 gacaccatct cttcaatagt atcacgtgct tcattatcca cacgaacata atgactcgga
   172381 tggttaatgt aaatgaaacg aacgtcatag tcactattgg ttgaagcaaa gccccatcca
   172441 cgactaccgg actcacaggc atagataacc tttacaccat atttcttttc gatgcgatta
   172501 agttcagcat cgatgattgc gcgcatctca tcgctaactg gatgtcgtgg atcaatcatg
   172561 tggtcacctt aatcattcga aatttctctt ctttaccgat atccagatac atgaacatcg
   172621 aatttctcca agggaaataa agcctccccg aagggaggca tttatgttag acagcaactt
   172681 tgccagcaat gtgtggatga tattcgtagt tctcgataac aaaatcatct acaccaattt
   172741 cccgaatatc tttaccaata gcttcttctt taaaacgaat ggtaggtaga accttcggtt
   172801 cacgagttaa ttgaagatcg gtttgttctt ggtggttaga gtaaatatgt acatcaccac
   172861 cagtccagat aaactcttca gctaccatat tcatttggtt agctaacata tgggtcagca
   172921 gactgtagaa cgtgatatta aagggttttc ctaagaaagt atcgacgctc tcttatgttc
   172981 acccagggtc gttaatcctg agccgtttac ttaaatgact ttataaccag aatactttgg
   173041 attcttgctg ttaattcggt atgttattgt accctgtgat actccgagag ccttagctgc
   173101 atcggcctgg gataaataaa caacaccgtc cacttcaagt ttgtttgagt tagttggctt
   173161 tataccgcgt ttgttatccg tcaacttttt tctggtttct tcggaatgtg ttttaccgta
   173221 gaatggatta cgttcgcctg ttctctgaga agctatctcc gacatcctgg ctcttgtctc
   173281 atcactagct ttaatgccaa gacggtaagt gttacccgtg tgtaactcgg atagagctac
   173341 cttaacttct tctgtgtgag tacgaccata catcccattc tgctcaccta gtcgaccata
   173401 cttttcctga cgagcctcgg ctccaatctc atcaagtctg atacgtattg tatcactccg
   173461 cttctcgatg atttgttctt tgaggttatg cctggttaag ttatcaccac ccttggagtg
   173521 tctaccaata ttaagaaggt taccttcttc ttcatgcttg gttatccaca tctgttcgag
   173581 tgtaaatgct gattcccgac tttcacaacg atagtacttt aacgagaatc tttcaccgtt
   173641 atcgtattct tgttgtaatg ggtagttatg gtgcttggaa ttactaaggt ctctgaaatg
   173701 tcgttgaacg cgcttaacta aatctcgcgc acttccgaca tatacctttc cttctttggt
   173761 gaataggcaa tacacataag ctacgtcatt aataacaccc tccttatctg gcggagtcat
   173821 taagtaaacc gctgcatgtc tccatgcagg acagactata tcacgatctc ttaaaaagag
   173881 acccctacct tttcggacca cttggtccta ctctactccc ttcctcttct cagagtggtt
   173941 tcgatagtcg ttaggcattt atgaccgtag tcaatttagc acgggattgt ctcatagaga
   174001 gtttccccgt ttagataggt tattcgacta ggattgctcc tagaaggcgc tagtatttaa
   174061 cgctggtaga gttggcaact caatgcacgt ttaggaacac caagtttatc ccacagtgcg
   174121 tgatcagttt ccggttgcgc accttcaagg aaaatacgtt gagcttcggt gtcattaagt
   174181 tgggcccagt cataccgttc ttctaacgtc agttcacgag tccagaactg gaaaaagcta
   174241 tggcacggtg ggagtgactg ttcatcgaca agttgtggtg cccatgcaca aacgatgatc
   174301 cgacgagaat cagggttagt cttaagttga ttaatcacgt cttgaatctg atcgatacgt
   174361 ctagtaacaa cacaccgatc attctccatg caagtacctg gaatatcaac tacgaagtca
   174421 aagccacgtg cctcgtaatc aacccactcg tgttttggga tcacacgagt atcttcaaga
   174481 tcacgccaag tcttaccgta aacagcacct agatcgccgc cgaccaggcg tgctggttct
   174541 ttatgcgtca aagcacgata cagccgtttg ttatattcag tatgaatacc ttcaggattt
   174601 ttggcttcat cgaatccttc agtagcgagc ctattccacg acttttcact aactccaatg
   174661 acgtattgga tttcctcacg gttaactgga tgttcatccc agaaagcctg aatagtctct
   174721 ggggccatac ccgactcgaa ctccactaca gtctcgatga ttggagtaga gtcatcgttc
   174781 atgcaatgga cgtacattac gaatggggca ccaatgaggg tagttactgc tttgagaacg
   174841 gcctcatcag tcatcggcgc atataacgcg gtatttggtt taacccattc attccaaatg
   174901 cgtacaccat tttcaattaa ataatctaca cgagtatcac cagaaagcat ccagaataat
   174961 tcatggataa cggatggaag atgaattttc ttagtggtta ctacgggtag aacgttgtta
   175021 cgtaaactat aacgttcttg ttgaccaaac atgctttggg tgccagtacc agtacgatca
   175081 cctttatgta caccgagttc tttaactaaa cgaattgaat taagatattg ttccattact
   175141 tgatccttgg attgtccact agtccacagt tgaaccagag atgcttatca tggcggcgat
   175201 catcactaat agacatgatc gtacccttac catctttaaa gttaataatc aatgctcgaa
   175261 ctcggccatt ggcaagagca ttgaaaattt tgtacgacct tacactgaat gcgattcttt
   175321 catcaagacg atccatactt tattcctcta gtcttactga taatcacaga tcaacctcta
   175381 ttcgtttgta tttgatttca accggaatac ctaattcatt ttttacaaga ttaaatgagt
   175441 tttttgatgg agtgtatgta gcaactataa cggcttgact atcagctaca gctacgtctc
   175501 gccattccat gtgcatgtta tcgaaatcat ctttacccat gatcaagtaa taagacgtat
   175561 cattatgcgt aatggtattt tcaaacggtc taattacaaa agcacttaaa ctagacggta
   175621 tacggtgtcc tacttgttca agtgtaactg tatacataaa acctcctaga cggtatacgg
   175681 gagtcccgaa ggactcccta agcgcaacta accaatcggc tagtatctta cctatattat
   175741 tagtctatca gaagtatttt tattatagac caatacgagt caaaatttca gcccaacctt
   175801 tctctttggc atatcgcaat aggctatttt caatatgggt ttcactatag acaataggtt
   175861 catggccacc ttgcacatga tacattgtta atggttccac cacatgttga ctagaccaag
   175921 catcgtataa acgatcattg attttaatca ccacatatac catcaattta tcgtcgatgt
   175981 caagatcaat acctgctaca aatgcattaa cattggaacg cacttggtca gcagttagtt
   176041 gcacttgcaa cccgccatgt acttcaaatt cgatattaca gatattctta tttaaccaag
   176101 tatacactgc ctgattagca tatgtctcaa ttggatcact actacgtaaa tctaataatg
   176161 gtccatatgt ttctaatgat gagacactgg tatcaactag gtcattcaat gagtattcgg
   176221 tactagaaca actatctaaa acacagatag tgttatcctc gatatggata ggtaatacct
   176281 tgaataccac attagcaaca ttaggtaatg acgtatctgg ttcagaacta ttgaatggag
   176341 tataaaataa tcgatcagcc acttcagtat caatagttga tacatccatt ggaatgaatc
   176401 cattaagatc ttgtttgatt acgtcattgt gtccaattcc agaaaaagat aaatacattt
   176461 tctcagacat atccgtacct atttatttac acagattaga gtatgttcta ctttactggt
   176521 actagaagaa aaataacgta atagaacacc atcgctgatt tttacagtct ctacattatt
   176581 acgaatagca cttgctttag ctagtttttg aatacgctca atcgcgctaa aacaagtagt
   176641 catgtcagag aactcagtgg ttgactgcga tgcaccattg gcttgataac cagcgatact
   176701 gatactacta aaaagaattg ctaaagttgc attcatttct taccaccttt aataacagtg
   176761 agttttggtg gaccagtagg acgagaaggt ttattaataa taatctgcga attggaagaa
   176821 ttattgaaat cctcaaccat cttatttaca tcattgtcaa atgaattaga tgtattatca
   176881 cccgagtcca cagttgattc actaaccaca tttgaaatag ggtaactgag gagttccatc
   176941 ataagtacat tgatgttatc ctgatagttt tcattacgtg tacaattaat aacccgctca
   177001 caccaatcca taattaattc tggtgcattc tgtttaattg cagttaccgc tactctaata
   177061 tgtgcatcta attctggatt actaaattca gttactctgt taatggcgct ttcaatcatc
   177121 tgatcatgct cattctcaga tgtattcctt acaactaact taccattagt ggtatcggct
   177181 ttatttttaa aattaacctc agtgacatta cctacggtag ttaatactgg gtttttgtca
   177241 actacattat taacagttcc ttctaatgtt gcacgaatag tatctgcatt gagatatcta
   177301 tctactagcg gcatttcaaa gaatgcgtta gaattatcat caataggtgt aactacaccc
   177361 aatactgcat aaagaggaag tttaatactg accccaactc catttactgt tacattgaaa
   177421 gagatatatt cgtcactgat ataaaaattc tttgcacagc gtggatggat attgaaagtg
   177481 atagtgtgat cttctttcgc atgctttaga gctacctcag ataaatcagg tactaattga
   177541 gtatgtgcta caattagaat atctctgaag ttattctcaa gaaaccaatc ataggtagct
   177601 cgaagaatat ggccagtaag taatgatttt acctttagca tatttgtatt acctttaaat
   177661 aaattatagg aagatatctt ctactgaggg cactatattc ttttctttta caagttcagt
   177721 agatttggta taatgtgcat taaatagttt ctttaaatct gctttttcat attttacagt
   177781 atctgctaat ttccaaatag taagacctag atgaatacta actgaattaa catgttttac
   177841 gcatagatca attaatttgt taaactcttc taattcattt ttaatcaacg atgcatctaa
   177901 agcctggtgc aaacgattag ataatttaac tttatctttg tcaattgtaa agttattttc
   177961 aatatcctta gcactcatcg gtggttcaac tttataccac acattggtta gtttaccgtc
   178021 cacacgcgtc gtgatgggat gtttataatc agtccaactt ctatgtagat tatgtttatc
   178081 atcaagaaca tctacagtaa ctttctcatt acctgtaaag aatggataca ttaggttgcc
   178141 tttattttat caatgagtaa ttttaatagt tcatcattag ttaaattgtc tttattttta
   178201 ataatgtctt ttagtttaaa catattgaaa gtataccaca accacttatg aattatataa
   178261 caaatcacta taactaataa tagtagtgaa tgtaatgcta gcattataac tacctatttt
   178321 gatatgactt gaccaaatat gtaatataga tttcaaaaaa aatttaatgc aataaaggag
   178381 agctaaatag ctctcctatt tatgcttatt tatttttctt tcttgactta tctttaataa
   178441 ctaagtctaa tgcttcaaac attttaacag cagttaaatg gtcgatagag tatgcctttt
   178501 tacgtaaacg tccaatagct actgtatact ggtattcaga taaaccatca ctcatattgt
   178561 caataattga tagtgcttct ttataaagcc tgttacactt tatcgtgtgt ttgatggcat
   178621 aataacccca gttaattaaa gccatcatta taatcagaaa caaaatacct ataattactg
   178681 tcatgatatc attcatttgc tgtttcccta ttattacatt ttaatataat caatgagttg
   178741 atatcgtaaa taaaagatgt aaaaatatgt tgatttgtta ttttagatga ttctttatct
   178801 ataatgtctt ggacagcatt ttgatagaaa aaataactta tgccattggg cattttatct
   178861 aatacatatc taaccttata aacacccatc cagtgaatat aatgattttt tatattaata
   178921 atgaaagtta cacatgttga tatagccgtt agtgttatca ttgatataac aaatacttta
   178981 tacatttgca acccacagat tctcatctag atgaaataaa ccagccccga agggctggta
   179041 tttattttac aaccacagct ttaccgtagt tgttatccat acaggtttta aatgatgtaa
   179101 cgtatgcatc acgtgggctt tgtctacgtg aatacacaac gtgcacctct ttaattgctg
   179161 ctgggagaac attgtaaaga acgttatctt tgttcttcac gccgtaccct tttagggatc
   179221 gtaggttttc ttcccattgt aaaatgggtg ttttacgctg acgtgcttct gctgtggcat
   179281 gtgctataag tgcaacacca ttacagtaat tctcgtcaac taccaacgat gcagctagtg
   179341 ggtttgatac gtataacaac gtacttaata cggccactaa cttcattacg tgtgttaaac
   179401 attgcatcac gttgtaccta ggttgctaag atcagaatat aaagctacta aaatagcctt
   179461 aaatcattct acaaccttaa cgttaccatc ttcaataact agatctttac ctacaacatc
   179521 ggcaagatct aacttatcct ttacttccag tttcttgata ctgtgtacaa aacggaatac
   179581 agatagacga agaattagtt cttctggtac atcaacaaca tcaataaagt attctgatgg
   179641 gttgatatca caattgacat attcccaact ttgtcttagt tcagtttcat tctcagttac
   179701 ttgtgcatca agaacttctt caaagttaat attggcaata ttagtatcat tatcattcag
   179761 ataagtaaat tgaagactag cattattaat gaattcttct tcaactacag ttagtgcacg
   179821 ttgagcgtga atgggtagat gatatcgaat acacccatta ataataacct catttgcctt
   179881 ttcaatataa cgttcttctt tgaattttac attagatacg acgtaatcta ggattgcctt
   179941 gtaatattct ttatgatctg ggtggctctt ttcaatccac tgtcggctac ttacgctaat
   180001 ttttttctcg gctagaaaat ctcggaattt agcacgatcg atataagcgg tacgtttttt
   180061 catcagtagt tcctattatt taacatttct aggtgttagt tcgatatgtg aacagatcac
   180121 ataagatgca catgccagta catctaaacc ataatactca tcataatgga aatatcctct
   180181 gagattacct tgtttagtaa aggtgtattc atcagctaaa tctaactcgt tacttgtctc
   180241 tagcacattg attaatttat catattcaac ttttagtgct atatcagtac agattatttg
   180301 cttgatatat ttatcagagt ttggatcatt tttataatct aaagtatcag ttaatacagt
   180361 ggttaatgct agaataacat agtcatggta actttccggt tgtttaatct caccttcagg
   180421 tatttcaatc cattcccaac catgtcgtaa tatatttagc attacatgcc acttactggc
   180481 ttcattacta accacagcta ttggtgaatc actataaggt ttatacaaac ctgttgtttt
   180541 taaaagatct tttttaatag cagctatata taacgggcgg ttttctgaca tttttataac
   180601 tcacatatat ttcaaatgtt tgccaattgg tttattaggg ttattcatat aaccacgacc
   180661 tgctgctgcc ctaattacta ctttctgtat atctgttaat tttctataat tatcaccaat
   180721 taatttaagt atgatacttt ctatagaatc attagttaat tcagaaggat ctgttacttt
   180781 gaaataatta tatactaatt ctcttttaac tagaaaatca gctctttgtt tttctttaat
   180841 tcgtttataa cgttgagata catggataaa tgaaaataaa acaactatcc agaataaggt
   180901 caaaagtagg tactcataat ctacattcat ttttaatccc tatctttttt tcaaattatc
   180961 ttgtaactca actagtgttc tgtttaataa actaatttgt ttctgttgtt cacatacaag
   181021 ttcacttaac gtattaatct gcgcctgtag ttctttagta ttagtatcaa taacatcaag
   181081 aatatattct ttatttttct taggcattct ttgcttcctc aacgttaatt caccgaacgg
   181141 cagaaaagat gactgggcag ccaacactct tttagaatgt cttacgaagt ttaattggta
   181201 taagcattaa ataatatctc ttgatgccca tgtaccatct acagagtcat ttacaaatgg
   181261 tgcacgatca ccaggtatta cttgagccca taaatccacc tcaagtaata tccgacgaca
   181321 tgtataaaaa ggctctactt ctaccctgta tgaattatct ttaggatcaa tatacacagt
   181381 agcaactagc ttaggctggg ctcttcgcca tttatcccat actttaagaa ttacttcgcc
   181441 ttccattctg gctatacgtg gagttatctt tacctcacta atgattagcc catctggacc
   181501 taccactcgt ttaggggata gccatttatg ataaccaata tcattaatcc cattctttga
   181561 aaataccgag tcttcaagat atcctctcac accagggtat aacggaacca ttgtaagcat
   181621 atgacaccta tagtgatcca ttggatgccc ataaaactga ataaggattt tgagttaatt
   181681 ggaatctaat tgcaaagttt tcgatttccc aaaaacgatc agtcttattc cactctaatt
   181741 cctttttcgc cagatcaaca ttaattgttg atataatacg attacgctct tcttcaaata
   181801 cagtaaacct gacgattgct ggaaataagc aatctctttc tttataaaag tttaaagtat
   181861 tcttatcgat ataacctggt cctggaataa tttcaaggat attaaaatca gtccatccta
   181921 agtctggtgt acctagatca ggtaaatgtt ttaaaacccc attgcgtata aagggttttc
   181981 catattctag tgtgacttca tgaaaagaag aaccatagat tttcatacaa ccaccatgcg
   182041 ttttaattca tagggttagt atgtttagta ctgtttgaat tttatttcat tacagacgat
   182101 cgctttgtta tgcctggtgt ttgaatattt tagactagtt tcaataaatg ctttcttttt
   182161 catatataca cttacgcaaa ataaataggg actctcatta agagtccctt aatattaaac
   182221 gaataataac tccagtacta atactggaaa tttatgccga tattgtggat gtacatacgt
   182281 atgaaattta tgtgtgccta aatggaattc aacgtacagt acaataaaat ctttagctgc
   182341 atttcgatca tgtacgtaaa cagtgagtat ttcaccatca tcatctttct tacgtccata
   182401 atcaaaatag taatttttgt tatcagctat cccttcagca tttaattgaa tgcctcttac
   182461 atcgacaaca tttaaactag aatcttcatc aaataaagat ctagtactac catggtaaac
   182521 cattaatgga tctaattgaa tctgcatgtg ttagtcctct actatgtagt gaggcacatg
   182581 cctcacttat attgttttaa ttttcatatt aatgatcaat taaagttaac agtgctataa
   182641 gctttgccta aagctgtaaa tagttcttca ttaagttcat caaattctaa ccaaccattc
   182701 atttcaccta agatagtttt aacaatcgta agattaacaa tctcagagct aggaatgata
   182761 tctcgaattc gctcatggaa attaactact tgttgaatac ttactttagt atcattgact
   182821 gagatatcat catcagttaa cttattaata gccatcatcg ctatacgtga gaatagatca
   182881 gtatgttctt ccttaacaat ttcccatgct gcattaaagg agtcaagaac atctagatca
   182941 tcagaattta gttgcttttg cattttaacc tcttaaacat tataacacat ataccccaca
   183001 acataagtca tggagtatat gcctcgaagg gtacgtaata gaaatactac tacatagtat
   183061 tgtatttact cattaataac agatactttg ttattctcag ctttactttt agccgatagc
   183121 gctaaataga gacaactata ccaagtgaag tagtctcttg ggaaatagcc ctttaaaaaa
   183181 gtagccatat ttttagcaca cgctttatta atattcttat taatgatttt cctctcattc
   183241 attattttac aagctaacaa tgaataatgt agttgattat tagtacttag gtcttcaagg
   183301 aatagttctt tcactgcttg tggcttagaa cttagacaca ttataatttc ttgaacaata
   183361 tagtcattcg tcactgaatg aataagttca agatagagtg aaagattaat cgaatacaga
   183421 tcttgtttat tattgaaaat gtatccattt ctatctaatg taactaattt cttatatgtg
   183481 ggtgacatct tttcattaac tattttataa aaaagactaa tcactaattt aatcatttta
   183541 ataaacttcc atctactcta taaaaaccat ggacatcacg tttaccattt agactaggta
   183601 tctcatatgg atcagttgat ggatttatca gtttgatttt gcatttatct aaacgatcac
   183661 gcaagctgat attaccagat aatgttaaac cacgatactg aatatcgaca ttatctaaat
   183721 caacaatgag cgtactaagc tccccatttg ttaagtatgg taccacaacc gagtcaatta
   183781 cttttgcaat tgttttagct tcaatatgta tccagtttcc aatatgatta acaatctctg
   183841 gaaacttatc tagatttaat gtgatgctat agtcacacct aattttgata attccattac
   183901 ttgaccaata atgcattgca ctattgatgc cacctagatg attctccata ggtgtgaact
   183961 ttagccgtcc attgaaatct ataagcactt ttgagttatc acacgcatca actattcttg
   184021 accgatacat aaacatatta agtagttttc tattgatggc cacagttgta ccattagtta
   184081 gttcaactac gacgatatca ccatctgctt cataagactc tacaattaga gttattgggt
   184141 tactatcaaa tttggaatta tcagataacc catccatcac aatcttgtaa ttactattaa
   184201 ctgatttaac ttgatctatt aaagatggat caatgaaatc cttagtgagt gattttgatg
   184261 tgaaaattac agccacattt agatcactat tgattggtgt atttaaaggt aagtattgtt
   184321 cattagaaaa atagaataat ttaagatctt ctatatcagt tagattaata atatctaatg
   184381 aattattagt tactttatac atgaatgaat caaaattttg ttcaacaaaa taaatcatcc
   184441 atgtcttagt ttctttggta taataacccc atgctaaact tcgatcatgt aatttaccag
   184501 atagcattcc tgtgaagtaa cctgacaaaa tatcaatttt atcaacatct acattttctc
   184561 tgatgtattt atcatttaga tcagctatct tttgttctaa tgtatctacc ttttttggtt
   184621 tgttaaaact atcaataaca ttttttaagt acttaaacat aatcataaat taccttttga
   184681 gtataaacac ggaataaaag cggtgtacac accgcttatt gttcaaattt gattttgata
   184741 tatccaccac caacattagg ctgcttaggt cttagccatc ctagattaag atccatattc
   184801 aaaacaaacg tatacgctgt tactccattt tcatcatcaa cactaatgga gtgccatcca
   184861 tcatgatttt gatctttaag agaatggatt ttgggatata gttgattatg attcaaatca
   184921 aatactgtaa catctccaat tgatctaatt ggataaccgc gagatcctaa atgatgggct
   184981 cctctgcggt ccagtgaaat aatagcttcg ttcacgataa ttacctcatg tagatgtttc
   185041 cattagtata tgctaatcta taatgtagat ctcaaataaa atttagtgca atagccctcc
   185101 ccgaagggag ggctttatga caacattacc gcttactcat tatcgcaact agttcaactt
   185161 taaataatgc ttcttcgact ttacgagaaa tagcatttat ttgaacacgt ttattatttt
   185221 cacgatctaa tgcaattgta ttttttcgtg tacaataatc gtgtaaaccc agttgtcgcc
   185281 taacatagaa aataacaatt aatttcaaaa cacgaatata tctcataacg cgcttgaaca
   185341 ttttataaat cctcaataat ttaaggaatt gcttttaaag cttcttcgcg ttcagctaaa
   185401 agcttatcat attgtatttg taatcggtta atttccgcac gagttaattt tgtcttagca
   185461 ttaggtttca acttatggtt aatatcaacg gtaataccat ggtacctaaa tagagcttcc
   185521 attttggcta ttttcttttc aatatcatcc atagctaaaa tccaaaaaaa taataatgac
   185581 taaggggacc agaaggtccc ctatatcgtt aggcagtaat agcgcggcgg aagactgaat
   185641 caaactcttc ctggtatgct ttaatcagct ttgcagtttc ttcacaaatg gtattattac
   185701 cataaaatgc atctgcaaaa gattcttgct tacgtacttc acaaccgaat agctcaagac
   185761 cattttttgc tagctcaact ttgaacttag ctaattcggt cataccaatt ggtttggccc
   185821 gcccttcttc gataccattt tcttttagtt taatattatc acatacactg caatgacgaa
   185881 catctttttg tttgttctta cggaagttag gacttgattt agtttgtttt gcagcaatgt
   185941 ccataaaggt ttccctagaa tttttacgaa ccgcagcttc atgattcttt ttagctcgat
   186001 ttttctgttt cttctgaacc ggcttcggct gtacacccag cattgaacca agttcactcc
   186061 aggaagaaat agtattgcgt gacatgtatt agaatctcct atatatgttg attatatcac
   186121 atttgtgata tactgtttaa aatggttcga atatatgaac cactatgatg gtcaatcata
   186181 gatagaatgg ttcatgaata acaacccgat aacgagtgtt atattggtta attggaaaca
   186241 tatgaacaat cttaaaatgc agttcagaaa ccaaattaaa gaattcagca cgcatgttat
   186301 cagttgaaat atcaaatgag attgtatcat taactgcaca aagttctaaa tcagatgcct
   186361 ttgtaatttc agttaaccga ctgacaaact tttcttggtt aggactaagc attattaaag
   186421 tctcgctgtt gtgataccaa tttgattttg atatttacca ttacgttttg cataactaac
   186481 ttcacatggg gcatcacctc taaagaacat aaactgggca atacccatat cagcataaat
   186541 ttttagaggt agtgtagtgc agtttgcaat ctcaataacg acttgtcctt tgaaacctgg
   186601 ttcaatagga gtgacattaa caattgcacc tagtcgtgca taggttgact tacctgtgca
   186661 aatagctagg acatcatctg gaatattaaa tgattctaca gtatgaccaa gaatataact
   186721 gttaggtgga ataatacaat aatcaccagt ccaatctact aagaatccat cactaggatc
   186781 taatgggtca ataactgcac ttgttacatt agaaaagatc ttaaaattac gggctagcct
   186841 cacatcgtac ccatatgaac taagcccata actaataatc tttttaccat ctttttcacg
   186901 gacctgatga ccaatgaaat ccgtaatcat tggttcacga cctttagata agtcagtgat
   186961 tgttttatca gatagaatag ccatttttaa cttttcctgt taagtaatca tccccagaat
   187021 cgggcgatga agtgaacaca ctccatcttt ttagtttctt ccaggaactt gaaataacca
   187081 tcatccacac cattgctcaa aaatagctgg cgataggttt tttccgaaat gacttcacca
   187141 ttaacatctt gatcgaacat cgttggcttc tgatcataat cgaagttcca gaggtcttcc
   187201 atattgaaga tcattgtcag tgggtaccaa ccatcttcac tataataggc atatggtgtt
   187261 agattgtcct gtttggaatt gacaatttgt gaaaggcgtc cttcaaagtt gttccatact
   187321 ggatgcgagt catcactgac gagtgtacca aatccacagc ctttaagggt cggtcgacag
   187381 aatcggttgg tatactcgtt attatcggtt aaccaatccc aaagataata gcaacggcta
   187441 aagttaagag cctcgcatgt atgcatgtca atgaatttaa gcacacgtgc accatctgag
   187501 acacgtgtag aacgtttggt aactacaggg aaaacatcaa tacccatttt aatcatccag
   187561 ttaacagaat ttttcttgac cagggatttt accgtccata atctctagta cccaacggcc
   187621 agtcatcaac tcacgtgcaa catcacatgc cacgccgcca atcttctcag ctactttgtc
   187681 taacagaatt ggatgatagt tgtgatcacc cattactgcg aacttgcttt cccgttctat
   187741 ttcagcaagt aaatcagtgt caacccattc aacacgccca tctggataga cgatattaag
   187801 accataccac ttacaatagt tttcgatggt tacaactgga atgtcataaa cacctttaaa
   187861 acacagcggt aatttacgat ctgagtaatg aatacgttca gtcatttgcc attcaccaat
   187921 tcaaaataat ttttcagtag attttcagtt attggacgag tatgttcttt aatcgataat
   187981 tccttactgt ccatttcaat ttcatattca gaaatttgaa attgcttatg tggcactgaa
   188041 ccatctaaca taatgaccac atctgctaag gcttgatcca ctgcacattg caacaaatta
   188101 ttaacttgtt gattatcagt aagtgagtaa tcattgatgg ctttattacg aatgtcgtat
   188161 agccttttac ttaaaggagt gttacgttca atatgttctg ttcgccactc ttctaaaatc
   188221 tgatctgtac ttagtttgga taatgaagat ccgtcaagtt tcttcctaac ttcattttct
   188281 gaaaatggtt tatcatgcca gaattgatga tcttgtttca tagtaaatcc ttttttataa
   188341 tttagaaata ggttttaata ccgtatcttt ttcattaaat ggattataaa ctttatgtgg
   188401 attaatcatc tttagttgct cattctttct ttctaaataa gcatccgatg gtttaattgt
   188461 tttagttttc caaaagtcat cgattggttt taacttatcc atttctgact gttcgttatc
   188521 aaaaggagtt tcccgatttc ttagtcgggt cgaattgaat aggagtcgta aactcccgtc
   188581 gtaattcctc atctaaattc ttctcttgaa ttaatttagg aaaatgtttt ctaactgttt
   188641 taattgaagc tattaaattg gaataggctt tttctatgga catttttata actcaaaata
   188701 cattataaag acagtggcta aaaccactgt ctaattattt cccataatga tccacctata
   188761 actgcactta gaaaaagcat tttgaatatg ggtggttctt cttgttcatg ttgcatatct
   188821 gatttattat tttcgctagc cattttcttt tactctaatg cccaccatat tctctaattt
   188881 tctcaccatc ccaaaactca taaccagtca tattgtgatt aaatggcttt attttagtaa
   188941 acccactacg ataaatccag aaatgaccag tgcctctttt taagcggcac ttatacattt
   189001 cttttttctc atattccgtg ggagggctaa tttctagaac ttcaagttca tcaccccgta
   189061 tacagaatag cgctggtgga tgctcacagg atgctttcat accgagaaca cctgttgacc
   189121 aaactgtatc acctggctta ataacagtga tgtcatttga tataggtatt acaggaattg
   189181 cacacatatt agatgctcca gagtaattac ctccaaagag caaacactga tatattcata
   189241 gtctgctctt tagtaatatt taagaagttg gaatactcat actggagata aactaatgtc
   189301 catttatact aatctcattg tgtataataa ttctttttga gattatccat atcgtaagaa
   189361 tcatgtttga actcaaactt cttagctatc tcactcgaaa aagcttgttt acgtttttct
   189421 tcttgttcac ggatatcgta aggaccattc tctttaacaa gatatttttt atacggccca
   189481 gttccttgga tatatccatc aggaataatg gttgtgagat atttagcctc taccaaccgg
   189541 atgcaccgtc cataaccaac ttcattggca tgacgaactt ggattagttg tctattcttg
   189601 gcaatacgtt cagatatgca tgggaagtaa accggatcat ctcctttttt acagttaccc
   189661 atatcaacct ttgcgtacag aatttttcta tgattggctt cgaagaaagc ccgagcttca
   189721 cgaatacgtt gggaccgaat agcttcctta gttctgacat tctttagatg tgcaggttgt
   189781 aaaaaaggat tcatctttcg cacgtgacgt tggataagtt ttgtcgtgta atgaggtgaa
   189841 tcattagcca tagccagtag gctattgtac atctcaatcg acatgattac ttgctgcggg
   189901 tcattattgc gctgcatgct gatctccgta tgtgaaataa tgctttactt taaggtcatc
   189961 aggattataa ataacacgtt ggaattcatg tttcttcgct agtttaaaag cagcttactt
   190021 ttccttagaa acctacacga cttgctttgc gtgggctact gcaagaacta gtattcaatg
   190081 cttcagctaa agtaagatta ttaccgacaa actcaactgg atctagacca ttagctaaac
   190141 gagctgcaat cgcttgttca gcagtaagtg ttttgaaggt aagaatatcg aaagcacggc
   190201 caggtcgaac taaagcttca tcaacatcac gaagagtcgg aagattagta gaaatgataa
   190261 tcttggtctt agtagatact agaccagctg tagcatttaa tagccctgac atattactat
   190321 taccatctac acgtttagcc accattttat cagagtcttc tgtaataatg agtgaattat
   190381 cctcaacacc acgaataaaa ttagtcaaac cggcgtggcc aagtacatca tcttgatcag
   190441 ctagatacac attacgatca ttataaccac gagcccgaat aatctcattg atataattag
   190501 acttaccagt accaggagga ccaatcaata gtagaacatt agattcagat gcagcgaatt
   190561 cagtccagat ttcagctgga gatcgatcta ggaatggata catttccatc atatttggat
   190621 tgtagttacg aacagaaata acttcactaa agctatatag ttcattattt tgatagttaa
   190681 cccgaattct tttaatacta ggtggacgag tctgatcaaa tacttcttca aaacgtaatt
   190741 taaatacttt gatcagttct tcattggagt ataatctaaa gttctgacta gtggtacctt
   190801 ccattccatt cattaggaaa ccaatgattc cttcatcatc tagtaatgca aaaccaccac
   190861 taattctgaa tgctttcaga tttaaagggc ttataacttc atcacatagt ttgtaaattt
   190921 gttctttgat gaattctttt ctatcaactc caaaaggata gtgaatacgt agatcttcac
   190981 tatctgaact aattccctgt tcattaagag tatagcgata tgcattggaa attgcacggc
   191041 cattatcaac ctccatagca atggagataa aacgatcaat ccacttctgc tggactaacg
   191101 taagtttgct attacgataa ttcatttgat gttccttttc taattgataa tctaatttga
   191161 gacgatataa accctcctac taagaggagg gtttattttg gctattataa ctaattcatt
   191221 tgagaaaatt aattattata ttcatccatc aattcaggta gacggctatc tctaggatct
   191281 aagatttcag accaatcaat tggcatatat ggctcatcag attcattttt atttaaccat
   191341 tcttctagtc tctttacatc atcggaccag tataggttat acatagttgg cacatttgca
   191401 tctaatgcca actgccatgc tgtattggtg ccgccactaa ttacagaggt tggtgttttc
   191461 tgttcgccat aagcaataat agttgaaaca ggttcacgta aagtatgacc atgaatttga
   191521 aacacattac gagtatgtag ttcaatacct gttctaccta aaccattgaa acttccccga
   191581 gctgcacagg ccattgccat agctgtggga atggtatcag tatatacaga ggcatcatgg
   191641 aaccaggcta ggttttcgat acgtctacct aaaaaaccat ttctgataat gtaaatacga
   191701 ctttctacag tgtcccattt atcagactga attgcaccat accaaccagc tctatctgat
   191761 ccatatgcat cacctgatga aatacctata cctagatcaa caaatgttct tcctgagcgt
   191821 atcatcaatt ctagggccca tgtaggggca tagcgactac cgacaatagc tgtcattgcc
   191881 attacctaac cctcattaga agacggatat caccgtactt aagaacggca ttccggactt
   191941 gatcaataaa cggtttaaat tcttttcgct gttgatcagc cgtgagtgta taagttactt
   192001 tgataggttc attaggaaca ttgcagaaag atagataacg cgatactcga cgtagattac
   192061 gtaggtgatt cttaccacat ttaggcccga ctcgttgtaa ccgaccgtcg atgaccttcc
   192121 aatcataatt agctttgagg tttagagaat aaaaactttc agttagattc ttataatact
   192181 gtaattgttt ttgagagatt ttattaattt ttgattcatc tgttacaaga cgtgggctat
   192241 accgtgaata gcaatctggt tctgacatac gatcccagga cataaaagca tatagactca
   192301 tatataccgt tttagtaact ggtttaagct cactcatacc ttttagaata gcttcaccac
   192361 taatccatgc atcacagcgt ggatcatcat cataactaca ccaccattct ggtttctttt
   192421 tcaggtcatc aggaacacca ttatggtaag caaatggttt tacatcccaa taattgcgaa
   192481 tatcaagtag atatgcataa agatcataat tctgtgttag ttcaatatct tcgataccga
   192541 tccattcatc gtttacttta gcttgagttt ctgaatatac ataatcaccc attttcttta
   192601 tttcctatat tagattaata taaatgtttt ataacaacta tttcaatatt aaataacgta
   192661 ttattgattg ttttaattta ctactcaacc tgataatgtg taatacgtct atctatatat
   192721 ctcttttctc tggtgaagag cattagcatt attccaaggt agagtcctta ttctattaaa
   192781 catataagta aataatccct ccccaataaa ggggagggta tatgttatct taattcatgc
   192841 ttttgaaaga tcatatttaa cagcttcatc tttcatagga gtcaatacaa tagttacttt
   192901 ctcaaaacca tgtgtatccc taccattata agaaatatca atattctccc aatcctgatt
   192961 aactacttca gtttgtagaa tatttttaat attgatagca tctgtcttat caaaccattt
   193021 aaaaaccttt gggttaaata caagttcgaa agtagtttga tatggatagc ttttctgttt
   193081 aacaagccta ctagatgcta gtgatgtatt ctcaacgttt cgaataacat caatcattgc
   193141 tttacggata gtaagtaatt tacttttcag aaccaaatca ataaatgctg gatcagttgt
   193201 cattacttct tttacagatg gaaatgtgat ttccatagca tcctcttata ggttaattat
   193261 taaaagataa atcataatca ctttgtctgc gattcggatt aacaggatca ggatattttc
   193321 cagttttgat aacttctttt atagctctaa aatcacgttc tagaaaatct agttttttaa
   193381 ctaactcttt ttctaattct ttattgagta gtcttcttaa tttgctcatc tacgtatact
   193441 cttacaatga accaattgat taggccaaaa ccttttggtg tgatggtaat gtcatcttta
   193501 tatccatttt tagtgattac attacgtaat actttaattg cttcaggtgg aataagatta
   193561 gcattaccgg taacactata ctcgaaataa taacctacac ctggtaaata acctgatgca
   193621 atctggttag tacctgtgat attactaacg tgttggaagt cactaaaagc attcttgtag
   193681 aataacaaaa tattaggaat tacttcatcc ctaatagtag aactagtaat ggcatccgcc
   193741 gatggaaaat aaggtactaa ttcatctgtt acattggtgc tattaatatc ggacataatc
   193801 ttttcctcat tataaaagga taaatatctt tatggtaatc ctgtaatata gatttaaatt
   193861 aatttataat gaatggcata aaggagcccc tggtgggctc ctttaatgta ataggtccga
   193921 cccctatcta gaggtcggtg agtagcaagg caccgtagtt ggggttcgtg tcgttcctga
   193981 cgatacttta gtaccccggt ttatttacga ctggatcacc cccttaaagt gcagtgcgtt
   194041 ttacgcaaac tgccttgctc tatatcattg cactgtgcgt atttttattc gttagctaat
   194101 cttatgactt agagttatat ttacataccc cttaaggaaa aatgcaatga tagactcatt
   194161 taggaagcta atgggctcgc tatcaattac tgaaactgat caagaaatta tcatcagtgg
   194221 ttttgatggt gctgcattca ttagagatat taacaagtat tggcgaacca ctaaattagc
   194281 tacgcagtta tttaacacgg ttagtcgtcg tagtatttca ttttataaat tctttgctcc
   194341 tgaaatatat tacatgctag aagcagtaaa gaattataga agtagataca tctctattaa
   194401 aactgttaat gccatccgtg aagcaatgct tcaatatacc tggttaaaaa atactcgtcc
   194461 tgtagatacc aactctgtac caggtagact caatttcaag atgttagaca aattgacatt
   194521 tacaccagat gagtctcaaa aagcttattt tgaaaattat aattatcgaa ttgaccagta
   194581 tggtttacgt ggtgatattg ttgcaggtaa acctggtact ggtaagacat tcatgacgat
   194641 ggctattgct gaaatggttg agtcggatat cattatagtt gtttgtgaaa agaagtctat
   194701 tgatctaata tggaagccat ctattattga gatgtataag aaaagacaaa aagtatggtc
   194761 gaccattgat gataaagcct acaacggtca aagaatactt atatcccatt accaggcgca
   194821 agataaaata attgatctat taagaagcgg tatattcaaa ggtaagaaca ttacggtgat
   194881 tctggatgaa tcacacaata tgaacgatcc taattctgca caatctctta agttccagca
   194941 aatatgtttt atgtctaact ctaataacag attattagcg tcaggtaccc ctgttaaagc
   195001 acttggttct gaattagtaa gtgcattaag agtattagac gatctcttca ccaatgaggt
   195061 tgaagaacgt tttaagaaag catttggaaa agagacacag aaaggattag atattgtcca
   195121 acatcgcttt gggttaattg cgtacgtcat tgaaaagaaa gatactgagg ttttaccacc
   195181 gaggataaaa gcgtatcgta tcaagatacc aaatggatca cagtatactc ttaatgccat
   195241 taaacgtgat tgtgaagctt ttattagaga acgtgtaaag ttctatgctg cgcgccgacc
   195301 agaagatgag aagtattggg ctaaactaat ggcgatacac gagaactctc ttaagaccca
   195361 ggcgcagaaa gatggtttcg ctcgctataa gaatttgatt aaaataattc agaagaatca
   195421 agacccgcga tacattggtg aagaaattaa agaatctaac caatatgaaa aaatgtttat
   195481 agagccaact ttacctcgta atgaaatagc tgcttttaga gatattaaat cagttataaa
   195541 atacgttatg ctaaagatac aaggtgaatg tttgggaagg gttttaggtg ctaaacgcat
   195601 tcagtgccat gtggacatgg taccgtatat tgactgggtt ggtatcactg aatcaactat
   195661 gaagaaaacg attgcattta catcgtttgt tgaggttgtt gatactgttg ataagtacac
   195721 caataaatta ggtatgcatc cggcggtggt gtatggtaaa accaatgaca atttacctca
   195781 aataatcagt agatttgaga aagaccctaa attaaatcca ttggtagcta catatgcttc
   195841 cctttcaaca gcggtccgta tgacgatggc tgatactatg gtgacaatta attcaccgtt
   195901 taggcattac attctagaac aagctattgc tcgaatttac cgtaaaggtc aggattcaca
   195961 aacagtcgta tatcaatgta ctctcgatac agaagatgaa ccgaatatct caacaaggtc
   196021 agatgacatt ctaaaatgga gtcaggcaat ggttgaagct attatgggta ttaaatctcc
   196081 atttgagatc acagagtcat tagaaagtta tgttgataaa aataataatt ttgatgaaaa
   196141 taaaatcatt tatcagatgc taaaagaatc atttgagaag tatgatatcg caattgattt
   196201 taatgacttt gatacacgta tgtataaacc atatcagccc gcatatatgc ggttttaaag
   196261 gagacagaaa tgtctgatcc acattcatct aatactggtg aagatcttat tcttgggcct
   196321 gaagccacca gtgaagaaat gtataatgcg attttaaggt gggttgacaa agtaacaacc
   196381 atcctagaat ctggtggtgg ccctggtcca ggtcctagta ctggtttaaa accaattcta
   196441 tttcaaactg gtacattaaa cccaggagat gtagttactt atgatctttc caaagttatt
   196501 acttctatgg gtgattatac tctggctaca gccatcgttg atctcaagat tatcgaccct
   196561 gaaactacta gtcctactag tggtaagctt attagcgctt ctgctagtat tggttgggat
   196621 ctcgattcat ctacagggat tttaaatatc cgtgggtata gcctgtctgt accaatcact
   196681 tattatattc gagttgactc acctattaag acggctgata ttcccgtgta taccccgtaa
   196741 ggagtgagaa atgccttcta ttgtcccgtc gcaagtgccg ggtcctgtgg cactaaactc
   196801 taaagttaaa tttaacttta gttcagatat tcagaaggtg tattatacag tgagcccgga
   196861 gttacctccg gtgctctctg aatacattgc ttatgatggt gaccctgcaa caggtggtag
   196921 tccatttatt gctgttgtgc aagatggcac tggtaatgtt ctttatgatt gtagttttcc
   196981 aaaattctat aatttaaact atgatactta ccaaattccg gctaatacaa caaaccctca
   197041 agatctatgg ggatgggtaa gatattttta taatgctatt gggtttatta ggaatggtag
   197101 taagtacgaa tcaactggaa agaaattctt agtaatcaca gatagtaatc ctagtgaacc
   197161 ttattcagtc ctcaatacgt caggtaatgg ttttaaaaag atactagata cggctgctcg
   197221 tgtacaagat tctacctatg atgtttatta cccagaaatg atgggtggca cagtagacct
   197281 tactttaaca gatcttaata agtattatgc atgtattcta ttctctacta aagatcataa
   197341 tactggtgca ttaactcctg aaagagtgag tcaggcgact attgataatc tagctacttg
   197401 gcgtaaatcg ggtaatggta tctttgttat aactgattct gcttcaagag attacactaa
   197461 tattgaagat gctaaagaaa ataatggtag ttttgcattt accgctaata gactagcctt
   197521 taattttggt tcttatttct ctggtgttgt tgataggtca gatgttcaat atactgtaaa
   197581 tcagatgcta agctggtcac caaaagctgc atcatctggt ttgtttacag gtatgaataa
   197641 atctattggt aatggtcaag taactgactt tgttatcaaa ggtgattcaa gtgaaagtga
   197701 gattaagctt gttactttcc cagcgtataa caaagaagat attcctgaat ttaccttcga
   197761 tcatactggc gagtacattt acaattttct ttgtacgaca tctgaaaatc ctaataaacc
   197821 gtatgctatt tcatttagat tccaagttgg tgtagatgat ggtatctttg ttgcacgtga
   197881 taatggccaa gctattgata ctactcagat actaacagct aagcgttatt ttgatcttaa
   197941 tctaggttac tcaaatggta ctgaccatca ggattatcta ggcgatattc aaataaatgg
   198001 ctatttagtt ggatcattct tatttagtca gggcattact cagtgggatc tgataactca
   198061 tggatcaact cttttaatcc atgataatga tcagatacgt attaacgtac gtgtacctta
   198121 tacttacaca atgcagcatc aagtggtact tagttcaaaa cctgcttctc tttataatga
   198181 agcatccctt ataggtacaa tggcatggga tgattataaa gggataagta aagctaaaat
   198241 ttatgaatat attaatctta gcatgaccaa gtatatgtat cgtgtagcga atgcatataa
   198301 gaataacatt aatataaaac caatagtatt gactgcatta cgccgtacat tccttggtga
   198361 gacattaaat acagctaatg tatatgttta tgataataac tccacatggg gtaaactatc
   198421 acaacgtgtc cagaacggac gacatggtga tattgttatc tttgcagata cttctaaagt
   198481 tgtccagtat gatgaactgg cttcaacacc tggctggtat gtaatgaaag atccaggatt
   198541 agctgatgta acagtagcta aactagttcc attctttgga aataaccgag ctattaaaaa
   198601 taggttaaag actggtgaca ttcttgatga gaccactggt caaccaattt ctttccatgc
   198661 taattggaaa atagaaaatg ataaacttgt aaaagtttaa cggcataagc cctcccgcaa
   198721 tgggagggca ttatgttgtt ttaaccacgc gttatattaa ataaccgtct tttctgatca
   198781 agtaataaaa tagcgcttgt ggtaatttta atgttaaacc tacgtttagc taaactctga
   198841 gctactagtt caatagcatc aactagatcg attgattcta tatcacctgt atttttagat
   198901 ttactaattg gtttactaag aattttccat cccttagtaa aattactagc tgatggcttt
   198961 tgacctatct tgctacgaaa aaatagtcca actaatttac tagccagttc acgtggatca
   199021 ttaaaatctg cttctggtga atgtaaggta atattactgt ttgccaggaa ttcatggttc
   199081 tccgcacgat cctcgatagt tttagcacgt ggatcaaaat cccaacaatt aacagttata
   199141 tttacgtcat taccattacg acgtagatca atacatctaa cgaaatcagt catgtcaaac
   199201 ttacgttcaa catcacgcat gccattagca atcttctcta attcatcgtt atcagtaata
   199261 ccaacttgct tagtaatatc aaaagtcaaa tcggctaaaa cggattgagg aaaactggtt
   199321 gcgatcagca aacgcagtac gatttctgga cgactttttc tatatttgtc gcctgacatc
   199381 ttctcaaagg tgttagtcat gatggctatc ccaaaaaggt tagttcacac catttaaacg
   199441 ctcccagtca tctagagttg cacgagcatc aaatagtgcg ttgtgaagca ttttagaacc
   199501 ttttccactt agctcatgat ttaattcaaa tatagttggt aactcaacaa cttgtttacc
   199561 tttacccata tccatagctt taccagtgta aaccatatcg ttaacatgat tagctataaa
   199621 atgtaatcga gcaaactgac caagaaactt ggctagtcta tcatggaatt cttctaaaga
   199681 gattggttct ttttgaagaa taggaataac gttttcttta acccattcat cttcaatatt
   199741 gtcatatggt agaacttcgt agaattcaca acgtcgatct tcactaacaa taccgagtga
   199801 aataagagta ccagtaggcg tatcaaattc tgtatcaaca aaaagtaaca tagtagtttt
   199861 ccttgtacga aagtcttatc ataacaataa tgcacttacg tcaaaaagag agaaccatca
   199921 tggttctctc ctataaaagt attagacttt tagtccacga atattgaaga ttatttgaca
   199981 agctgcaatt attctatttc tagaaatctt tacaggaatt ttatagtgat tgagtacagc
   200041 tttaggattc tcaacactca tcaattcttt aagtaattcg tcgctaattt tattatgtgt
   200101 taggacaaag gttgcgacat cgtggtccca gcatcgtttt attgcactac aagcacgaat
   200161 atacttctcg gctaattcgg ggctaaaatc taatgcttct agccatttct tacgaccagc
   200221 agtgtaaatc actcgtgtac gagtattcga tgggacagct acaatataac ctgtacctag
   200281 tgtcctacgc tcttcaatgg gtctgatgtt ccaatcacca atcatcctaa ttaatgtaga
   200341 tagatcatca ttagcaccat agtaaccaat aggtaaacct aaactcactt gtgtatctat
   200401 ctggtctaca gtttgatgtg taataaccat tgtagttctc ttcccaatag ggttttataa
   200461 acttccacaa gactaaactc cattatagcc ctatcagatt gggtaataaa acttaacaaa
   200521 aaaaatatta aacataaacc ctctcccgaa ggagagggta atatataact ttagccgtac
   200581 attacaaaag gtacttcata aacaattaga taagtataca tcagtttaaa accaatgtgt
   200641 aaccactgat cttgattaaa tgtaatttta ttatcacatt ttaaataatc aataatgcaa
   200701 tgagcaattg tttcaataag tcctaaaact aatgaaccag tgatgaaata aactgcaccg
   200761 ccatgcataa aactatgcgc gggtaatacc catttccaat atagagaacc tagttcagtg
   200821 gtatgatctt tagcctttgc aataaaatca ttttgcaatg aaaaatcaaa gatgaagtgt
   200881 gctacaatta aaccaaagaa taatgccatt gagctgacac tgattaattc cattttattt
   200941 ccgcctagaa aggtatttca tcttcaacaa tgtgtgaata gtcgatatta tgttttttac
   201001 ataattcttt aaacttattt aatttagttt cagcttctaa tagatcagaa tgtaactttg
   201061 tcttatagtt tttaccgaag tcagctgggt tgaatacgga attgtaataa gcgtgtatct
   201121 cagaatattc tttctttata aaatcaataa attttggatc attgccatca ccaagataac
   201181 taattaaatg gcctagatca taattctgtc gcctagctgc ttttaatata agttcattaa
   201241 tctcaattaa ttcagacgta ttacaccgcc ttcttttaaa atatcggata actttattaa
   201301 atagcatatt aagtaatccc tagccattgt aaatatccac tatcacttaa tccacgataa
   201361 taatcatctt tatttttacg taaataacaa taaactattt tacccattaa ttgataacta
   201421 gtttcattat caaaggtaaa ttctttttct aatctattat tactatccac taatgagatt
   201481 actacattac cgtaacgtac tgttaatttc acagttctag tggaatcagc atcatgaaag
   201541 atataagtca acccataatt caattcatta tttaatactt gaatactagt agacctatca
   201601 gatttaatct gaagtggatg ttcgacaatc gccttgaatg ctttattgca taagagaatg
   201661 ttttgtattt ttaatgaatc catgacatta cctgatttag tatttataat ttacctatat
   201721 cgaattagaa ttaggtaata gtgggttgac tcagtagtct tcaatctaat cagatcagtg
   201781 tttagactga gattgagtat taagctgtag tgacacttta atcaatgacg tattatggat
   201841 tcccggcaag ccagtttact gcacatgttg ctgcttcatc aaattgattc aatgagaatt
   201901 tggttatccg aacagcctgt gccatattaa gaactttaaa ttcactatca ccagactcaa
   201961 tataagatat catggcatga tgatcattac tagtatcata aactgcaatg cggatatcct
   202021 tgcccctttc aaccacatat gcgatagatc gttttgttac agggttatcg atgacattaa
   202081 ctgtttcacg taatgtagcg tcaatctggg atgcattaat atgggtacta atagcattca
   202141 gcaaataatg ctcaatctgt cgccctgttt caagagttag agaacccatt gtaatctcct
   202201 tttagaatcc aatataatct aggaacccat ggtaatcgaa tgttcgtgtt gggatacttg
   202261 tatccgaaaa gaacgtattt atttgtttag ctaattcagt atggtgatgt gaattatctt
   202321 tgttaatctt agtaaccact ttctcatcaa agaaataggt tacgcacata tttagtggtt
   202381 tatctatatt gatttcaaca actaccttac gaaccgtatc ctcagacaag agtgtacact
   202441 tagcgcccca cggtgaaacc tctattttaa tatctacatg aggcttgagg ttatcatgat
   202501 atttcgtgag ttccttcaat acatcatcca tcgtttggat gagctttata ttggtaatat
   202561 tcattataac ccctcataaa tatcctttcg ttttggattt atgcctgcaa ccttgccttt
   202621 actattatcg atgtaacaaa ggtattcatc acaaatggta gtctttacaa aaggaatcaa
   202681 ttggtttagt tccaatagag tgtactcttt acccaaatat ttacacatct gggtcaatgg
   202741 actacacatc acattataaa ttcccttagt attttttaga gagaggtatt cgccatcaat
   202801 atctctatca ttatttatca tgtaaatatc acgaatagga taattatctt ttaatggtcc
   202861 gttaccaaac ttaacaccat gtacaccatt gggtccattt agtagataat aaccagttgg
   202921 cacagaccaa tatgtggtgc ctttaaatcc tgaaagtaaa ccatacggct catgataatc
   202981 agaagtaaag cattgttcat cattacagat gacttcttga tacatcgaat aattaacaag
   203041 aatctgttta gttggatcac ttggtttaac taatggaata actgaatatt ctggataact
   203101 agtccatccg caactaccaa gtccagattg ttggtcgaag ttacatggag caattcgcgg
   203161 agtatgatta gagtagaata gtggtacacc ataaaaagca agtggttcgt aattaacact
   203221 agctttagta cacatgccga tactaatcag aaataccgca caaaatacac gcatcgataa
   203281 tttaaacatc agtgcatcca ccctcggttt ccttaattgc caattttact aatacattaa
   203341 cccatgcacc ttcatcgagc agccaaccag cagcgcctgt accatgctcg gcaaatccaa
   203401 gactatctag ataatgtagc atgaatgtag ttggaccaaa cccatatttc ttattacatt
   203461 cattacgttt agaagtattc cgaccttggc gatatatatc caatacatca tcaatataac
   203521 gcaactccgc ttctggataa ccacagccac acaggttaaa taatttgcgt gtaatggtat
   203581 tgtatgtatc actatattct ttttcattat aatcaatgaa agagcctacc cgtttgaata
   203641 gttgcttatc ggatgctaaa tcatcaaaat gaccagggta atcttgagat ggaagtgcac
   203701 ctagcgccat tagtataata acgcgcgggt ctttacgttc aactgattca atgagtactt
   203761 caaagttaag ttctcgttgc accacattgt tattgctgtt gatattattc agcagaatgt
   203821 ccatagcttc ttgaccatgc caactacgga tgttaggttg gttattagta taaccagtaa
   203881 tggtcaattg gttagctgta tttgattcac caacagtaac atgtaggtaa taaggacatt
   203941 gttctaattt cttagtaatg ccagttgaag atttattacc ctcaagtagt ccaatatcgc
   204001 catgaccgat atacaaacag ataccttcag tagaaggttg agtggtgtag ttaaagttca
   204061 aggatttaaa catactcttt cctctattat aaatgattag ctatttaccg tttatataaa
   204121 gattaaatgg acattgacac atgaattccg catttagaat actttcgata ttgtaactaa
   204181 ttgatttatc agtgatgatg ttgatatcta aatgccatgt cttagtattt tgagtaacta
   204241 acctgtattc aatgtcaata ctaaaacctg gtgcatcaac tggatcatca tctccttcat
   204301 tctgatggat aaagtatgaa gataaagtat acctggcttt aatatattca tctggtttta
   204361 taacttttaa aggggcattg atatgtgaaa taaaaccatg ataattaaat tctttatccc
   204421 taatatcgat aactttagga gtaaccgata cataggctgg ccattgtggt agatctagtt
   204481 caccatgttt agattggtct ttatcgataa tgtgaaaagc tctaacaatt ctattgaaca
   204541 cttgatatac cttttaacaa aaaaattata aagaagagtc cccgtaatgg ggactctatt
   204601 atatcgtatt ttatttttta tcgcgattag atggtgctag tttataaaac ttccggaatt
   204661 tattaataga caatgtaaat gaatcttccc taccatccgg ataaccaaga taaacatctc
   204721 ggcgagagag tttaattagc ttatgcgctg tagacacgcc atttcgttcg actagaaaag
   204781 tacgaccaat ataatcttct aggttatcta gattagttgc agggatgtat ttagattctt
   204841 tcagagtcag ggtagtgctc atttaatttc ttcaccaatt acgaaataat aaattaattt
   204901 tatttccaga gtgttttacc aattagatca ttttctgcaa tgaatgcatc taattgatgt
   204961 ccatagtaaa gtaaactatg aatttgttga tttagacgtt ctttatttga acctaagaac
   205021 atcttgtgct tttcactatc aggtagctga tcgtaaactc gttggcagta cttctgtgcc
   205081 acaaccttac cagatgcaag gaaacgatca tcaccttcga ataactgagg gataatattt
   205141 tcatcaagat acttactgat ttcagcatct agatcaaaat taatagtgtc atcggttgtt
   205201 gcgacagtat cttcttgctg ttcatcattc catggtattt cagaacttac actatcatca
   205261 aactgatcac tagttgtagt tttagctagt tgttcatcaa atgatgattg tttatttttt
   205321 tgtttatcac gcaggaaaat aattgattca acaatctcat taacaatgat gtctagatcg
   205381 cgattggtat ctacaacaat tgaactaggt tgattaatta agcgtccata accttcatct
   205441 actttattaa agtaactgga acccttagac tcataatagt caagacctcg gtcgcgcatt
   205501 tcaattcgtt ttttacgaac ttcttcagga gcagttaaaa agaaagtagc cggttctgga
   205561 atagaatgta gtgttccttg aagaatatcc ataaatagtt ttgataggta tggattagtt
   205621 tcttcaaaag gtactacatt aagagcataa gtagatgcaa tgaaacgttc agtgataacg
   205681 attttatcat cttttaaagc aggtcgaata atgttttcta cattaagcat cctacctgca
   205741 ctatgcatca atacatcgaa ttctggcgga cgaacttcat ctttaaattc tggccaaatt
   205801 aacatttgtc gaatcttttc cgatgtagct gtaccacctg gttcacgcat tgctactaca
   205861 tcgtaattgc gcttacgtag ttcctcaaca accatctttg taacagttgt tttaccaaca
   205921 ccttcagttc cttcgataca tacaaataaa ccattcatta ctaatccctc atcttaagtt
   205981 taattactgc ttcaacatta tcttctaaat cttgttgcga taattctaat gaagctctat
   206041 aacctaagct atatagaaca tcaactaata catcaatgct taaagctggt aaattaaaca
   206101 ttttaatatt ctcactaagt tcatcagaga tgcctagttt agtgaaaaca tcatcaatca
   206161 atactttttg agaaatggct ttttgacggg cagtttgtac aattgcaata actagattat
   206221 atttgatatt gtcagaatgt gattttttat tatcaccatg aacttcttta aataaattct
   206281 gatccgccat aatactcagt tccttaaatt attaaaatgt actatttagc cattaaactt
   206341 tttttaatat aaaaaatgac cagtgggcaa tgcacccact gatcttatta tattgaaata
   206401 gctagtatat attagctatt gacatcttca aagaagctgg ctacactttc aacaacgtca
   206461 gtcatagcgc tactcttata tttggtatct acaactgtta caagagcacc actgcgatca
   206521 atgataccag aaacagttgc accgcctgca ttataagaat aaccaagctc agcaatgctt
   206581 tcattttctt tcatgtacgg tgcggctttt tcagcaaata cataacttac agccgctgct
   206641 agttgacctg caccttcatg tacctgcgca tactgctcgg cagtaacgcc tgctggttga
   206701 agaacaactt cttcaaatag accgtcaggg atctcaaata ccccggcatc agacatgctt
   206761 actttttcat ttaggttgtg ggtttcgata aacttcttgg tggtttcgat ggacatttta
   206821 gtactctctc tatttacggt ggtggtttaa tttacatctt ttatcacaaa gcaactacca
   206881 tcattaaaga caaccttaat tagattatca gttaatggtc gtttatatac aacacatttt
   206941 acatcgggga gtttaactac ttcttttaaa gcatctggca taccaattag attaatggta
   207001 gttaatactt tattcagtgg gccaagatgt gaagtcagtt cttgcgctga cttaatcaaa
   207061 tctaccattg ttttgtcttt atctaccatg ctagttactc gatttgatat atgaagtaca
   207121 tacgtcaccc aggtcttcac cagagtcgat catctcacga gcatcaccga tgggagtacc
   207181 agggtgctca cgctcggttg ctttagccac gtgttcaatt gcaactggag accatcgagc
   207241 ggcaacagcc tcacatacac cgatcgaatt cactctacgg atcatatgtg caccagtatc
   207301 aattacactg aaactgagtt cactaataat ttccactcct tttagtttat cgatactatc
   207361 aataacctgc gtactaatta gataattagc tgtatcgtta ttatacgcaa gcactagttt
   207421 gaaactcatt agggagttat ctttatcggt gtccccagcg attaactcat gatttgaagt
   207481 gagtgtatag atacaactac tctcctgagc agtaattggt gatcctggtg aagaactata
   207541 tacactaggt gcattagctg tatttagtgc aaacttattt acagtggaat tagcgccagg
   207601 aactttataa ccaataggtc tggcagtgaa aattacaacg ctcattgtga ttcctcttta
   207661 ctagatagat ggtttcctaa ttacacacta gtaatataaa tctcaaattt tttttaatac
   207721 gaaataaagc ctccccgaag ggaggcattt atgtcaatta ccactatagg taccttcagt
   207781 accttgttct ttacgtctta cgaggcgttg atgaattgca ctaagagcac ggtccattga
   207841 attaatcact acctgattct cttcacatgc aaatgggcct gcttgataac cttcaaataa
   207901 atctttaacg attttaagta gacagtcagc agttaggcca tttacaccaa cttctggaac
   207961 aagtccattc tgcattagga taacacattc agtcagatta tcaccaggca tagcagctgg
   208021 gttagtctga gcattataac cagttaccac ataacgttta gttgcacctg atttctgatc
   208081 aataccactt gcttcaatat ttagaccatt ttcatcaaaa tgttcatggc cataaatacc
   208141 ttgcatagtt acccatccac catcttcttg ataaatccaa tctaccccat ttacatgata
   208201 agtatcacct ggttcagggt cagttggaag atctttagta gtggttaatg cacggatacg
   208261 cgcatattct tcaattgcaa tttgtacatc agttgcagta attttcttct caggttcagt
   208321 agcttcatct tgttgagact tatcgctacc ttccttttga tcattatcca tatcggaaga
   208381 atctactgta cttttagctt ctttactttc taaggaagct aaccactcaa gattaggttt
   208441 agacatactt acctcaataa atgaaaccac caatgtaaag tgacactact acatcggcaa
   208501 cccgagggtc ttgtgaatat ttagatttga ctagtttaat aagttcggct cgatttttaa
   208561 tgaagcctag tttcttatta tcaatttctt cagctttaat taggaagtca tctaacttct
   208621 tcttactacc cagtaaatta atcaccattt gatcaataac tgcattagaa tttgatagtt
   208681 tagttaattc ttgttcaaaa acttccttac gtccttctga tccaattaaa gctagaccga
   208741 tctttttaag tagagacatg ttaattacct attacattgg tttaagaatg gttacaataa
   208801 ataactattc caagtattta nnnnnnnnnn nnnnnnnnnn nnnnnnnnnn nnnnnnnnnn
   208861 nnnnnnnnnn nnnnnnnnnn nnnnnnnnnn nnnnnnnnnn nnnnnnnnnn nnnnnnnnnn
   208921 nnnnnnnnnn nnnnnnnnnn nnnnnnnnnn nnnnnnnnnn nnnnnnnnnn nnnnnnnnnn
   208981 nnnnnnnnnn nnnnnnnnnn nnnnnnnnnn nnnnnnnnnn nnnnnnnnnn nnnnnnnnnn
   209041 nnnnnnnnnn nnnnnnnnnn nnnnnnnnnn nnnnnnnnnn nnnnnnnnnn nnnnnnnnnn
   209101 nnnnnnnnnn nnnnnnnnnn nnnnnnnnnn nnnnnnnnnn nnnnnnnnnn nnnnnnnnnn
   209161 nnnnnnnnnn nnnnnnnnnn nnnnnnnnnn nnnnnnnnnn nnnnnnnnnn nnnnnnnnnn
   209221 nnnnnnnnnn nnnnnnnnnn nnnnnnnnnn nnnnnnnnnn nnnnnnnnnn nnnnnnnnnn
   209281 nnnnnnnnnn nnnnnnnnnn nnnnnnnnnn nnnnnnnnnn nnnnnnnnnn nnnnnnnnnn
   209341 nnnnnnnnnn nnnnnnnnnn nnnnnnnnnn nnnnnnnnnn nnnnnnnnnn nnnnnnnnnn
   209401 nnnnnnnnnn nnnnnnnnnn nnnnnnnnnn nnnnnnnnnn nnnnnnnnnn nnnnnnnnnn
   209461 nnnnnnnnnn nnnnnnnnnn nnnnnnnnnn nnnnnnnnnn nnnnnnnnnn nnnnnnnnnn
   209521 nnnnnnnnnn nnnnnnnnnn nnnnnnnnnn nnnnnnnnnn nnnnnnnnnn nnnnnnnnnn
   209581 nnnnnnnnnn nnnnnnnnnn nnnnnnnnnn nnnnnnnnnn nnnnnnnnnn nnnnnnnnnn
   209641 nnnnnnnnnn nnnnnnnnnn nnnnnnnnnn nnnnnnnnnn nnnnnnnnnn nnnnnnnnnn
   209701 nnnnnnnnnn nnnnnnnnnn nnnnnnnnnn nnnnnnnnnn nnnnnnnnnn nnnnnnnnnn
   209761 nnnnnnnnnn nnnnnnnnnn nnnnnnnnnn nnnnnnnnnn nnnnnnnnnn nnnnnnnnnn
   209821 nnnnnnnnnn nnnnnnnnnn nnnnnnnnnn nnnnnnnnnn nnnnnnnnnn nnnnnnnnnn
   209881 nnnnnnnnnn nnnnnnnnnn nnnnnnnnnn nnnnnnnnnn nnnnnnnnnn nnnnnnnnnn
   209941 nnnnnnnnnn nnnnnnnnnn nnnnnnnnnn nnnnnnnnnn nnnnnnnnnn nnnnnnnnnn
   210001 nnnnnnnnnn nnnnnnnnnn nnnnnnnnnn nnnnnnnnnn nnnnnnnnnn nnnnnnnnnn
   210061 nnnnnnnnnn nnnnnnnnnn nnnnnnnnnn nnnnnnnnnn nnnnnnnnnn nnnnnnnnnn
   210121 nnnnnnnnnn nnnnnnnnnn nnnnnnnnnn nnnnnnnnnn nnnnnnnnnn nnnnnnnnnn
   210181 nnnnnnnnnn nnnnnnnnnn nnnnnnnnnn nnnnnnnnnn nnnnnnnnnn nnnnnnnnnn
   210241 nnnnnnnnnn nnnnnnnnnn nnnnnnnnnn nnnnnnnnnn nnnnnnnnnn nnnnnnnnnn
   210301 nnnnnnnnnn nnnnnnnnnn nnnnnnnnnn nnnnnnnnnn nnnnnnnnnn nnnnnnnnnn
   210361 nnnnnnnnnn nnnnnnnnnn nnnnnnnnnn nnnnnnnnnn nnnnnnnnnn nnnnnnnnnn
   210421 nnnnnnnnnn nnnnnnnnnn nnnnnnnnnn nnnnnnnnnn nnnnnnnnnn nnnnnnnnnn
   210481 nnnnnnnnnn nnnnnnnnnn nnnnnnnnnn nnnnnnnnnn nnnnnnnnnn nnnnnnnnnn
   210541 nnnnnnnnnn nnnnnnnnnn nnnnnnnnnn nnnnnnnnnn nnnnnnnnnn nnnnnnnnnn
   210601 nnnnnnnnnn nnnnnnnnnn nnnnnnnnnn nnnnnnnnnn nnnnnnnnnn nnnnnnnnnn
   210661 nnnnnnnnnn nnnnnnnnnn nnnnnnnnnn nnnnnnnnnn nnnnnnnnnn nnnnnnnnnn
   210721 nnnnnnnnnn nnnnnnnnnn nnnnnnnnnn nnnnnnnnnn nnnnnnnnnn nnnnnnnnnn
   210781 nnnnnnnnnn nnnnnnnnnn nnnnnnnnnn nnaggaatct ccttgacaaa ataaggaacc
   210841 tcccaatagg gaggctcctt taatagatta acgtagtcta attggcaatg gacggttatc
   210901 cactacccga ccaggacgtt gagagggagc tatagtatta gcttgctctt gtccagtttg
   210961 tgcagatgga ttagccgctt tgtttttgat gtaattaagc atatcggcat ggaattgctt
   211021 cagtacactt aattgctcac ttgctatatc taacatggct ttatcttgac tggtaactac
   211081 tttgcgctgt tcctctattt gagaggcgcg cactgtagcc tgtgttgccg caccggtatc
   211141 tacaactggc tgttgaccag aagacacatc agtcgcagat gaaggtgcac caggtagcat
   211201 cattgatgga gcattcgtcc ttaatggtga tgccatacca gacattatct tcccaagtcc
   211261 aattttatta ttagaactat ctgttattga tgtatcagca gcaccaccga taagctcctt
   211321 atcagtagcc atatcttttt gtttagcagt tgctgcatca ttcatcaact cttctgttga
   211381 tttaggttta ccaagtgatt gactattggc attcttaccg ccgccagttc taaacttagc
   211441 aaccttattc tccatgacct gatagatttc acctaaggtt ctagcgctac catccgtttt
   211501 aaagaagata gatctattag ccctagcttg gtcagggaat atctcagcac caatagagtt
   211561 ctggtcacgt gtaaggaact tacgtgcacc agctggaccc atgaagtgcg ctagataaag
   211621 atccacatca gtgggtgccc tacctaatgc attttctaaa tactcataat tgtcacgaag
   211681 gaacatcgcg cccataagag catttatacg tgggtcaaac cgtagtgaac cattttcatc
   211741 atcagcaggt ataccaaact tagctccata tttagcaagc atccctttcc aggtactctt
   211801 aataaattgg aaccagccag ctgctgatga ggttggtgcc ttggcattat agttgaatga
   211861 tgattcaatg ccacagaaaa tatttaatag ttccactggt acaccagtca tttctgatac
   211921 agctttaaat gtagcttgag ctgcatctct agacttatta gattgcggca ttgggatatt
   211981 ctcccataca ccaccattcc cagttgctaa ttgaccataa gtctgaccag ttggtgttaa
   212041 ttcaccacct gcccctaact tatacttagc cgtatagtaa gtatcagtta tcccttcttg
   212101 ggctctacca ataacttgac taactcgtgc tgatgtattt tccatccagt tagttacttt
   212161 ggtcgtggca ctattgaatg ttgatttaac attatcaata atccgactag caaaactacg
   212221 tcctgaagct gcatcattct tacctgctat ctgtgcagat ttagatttac ctggagcttc
   212281 agctacctca gtttcagctt ctttctttat ctcatcaaga cttattttag ctagatcttc
   212341 tactgaatcc atatcgccaa caatattaaa tattgatggt gctttccata ttgaaatacc
   212401 ttcatcatca gttgcaccca ttatcgcatt agcaatctgg acgcgctgag ttgctgttaa
   212461 tgtttctatt tggctaagcg ttatcgatgt agatactgat cgagcagtaa caataaatgc
   212521 tttaaataca ggtaggaatc gacgatataa ccaatcgacc actttaacac ggtcagggcc
   212581 atcgctagtt gtaaccatac caaatgcttg gccagtccac ttaattaatt cctctatatc
   212641 acctgtataa gtagctttac cattagctac tcgcatttta tcattaacaa gactttcaat
   212701 tgataataat ccatttacag cagctaagtc taaaccttgc attccataag catgtacacg
   212761 taatgcttgc agtgaagtta atgaatcact tgcatttgct ttaggaataa ttgtgtctac
   212821 tgttgtagtt accattttac gtatagattc aactggacta accgctttaa ttgcttttcc
   212881 aatagttgaa tccctaaacc aattagtaat atcagttgac ttagacttaa tcgtagtaat
   212941 agtatcattt atcacatcag tagtactttc cttaaaacta ctggaagttg ctttaggtgc
   213001 gacagatgtt ttctctgtag cgctatactt gtttaataat tccttttctt tcatctgtat
   213061 agaagcaaca tcaattgata agtcctcttc accaaatggg ttattaagaa ctagataagg
   213121 tgtattacct tcgtatggga atgatactga tctaatgagc tgtcctttta gttcattagg
   213181 tactttacta tcaacctcac tgatatctac atcactacga ttaattttgg atagtccttt
   213241 aagccatgcc tcaaagatcg gtttaaatct gaagtcgatc caattggcta aacgcatgat
   213301 agctgggcca tcatcagcac catatccaaa tatcttaata atgtcacgtg cattaagagc
   213361 ccttacatca aaggaggcat ctccaccacg tgtagctaca ctagatacaa gttgttctaa
   213421 ttcagtaacc ttgttcatct gatcagttgt tgtagcaccg tactgcatca ttcgataact
   213481 gattaagtca tctttgaatt tctgacttcc tctccaacct aatacaggtt ttattaagaa
   213541 atctttaagt gcccacataa tcggattact ggttacaata gctgcaccag ctaatttatc
   213601 atttgttgat gcaccagtac caccaaaact agcatatgca gcagctgttg ataatgctcc
   213661 accaccaata gctaaagcac ctctaccaag tatttggcgg gcagcagccc atttcccacc
   213721 tttcttacca ccaagaccta ggtcttccaa taatccttca tcttcctcat cgcctttctt
   213781 cttaccaaag atattcttta aggtatcacc aagtttacca aaaagacctt ttgattcagt
   213841 ggtttcttca tcactgttat ttttaccatt taaagtatcg ctaacacgtg atgttagatc
   213901 ttgccaggaa ccacggcgag gtttattagc atctggtttc tgattacgca gttcttccca
   213961 tatacctgct aataattgat cagtggtggt atctagagct ttcttatcta tctgtgtttc
   214021 tactttacca gtaaatgcac taaaacgttt cttgaaaggt gatccaagta atttatatcc
   214081 taaacccgcc attcctttag cagtatctac agatttctta cctaaccact tccaataacg
   214141 cattgacata ttagcataac cacgggctag attacctaaa ccagttcgga ataaaccctt
   214201 attcttagca gcagtatgct tagacccatc agagttaata agttcaggta tttgttcttc
   214261 atcaacaaca atgttaccat ccctatctaa aactggtcca ttaatctcat cgaatgattt
   214321 taataggtta ccagcagttg tataatactc acctgctttt agtttaactt tctgtaatac
   214381 tggttttaac ataccaggta aatatgcatc ccgattactt agaatatcct tacctaatcc
   214441 aatagtaaag tcttttgctt tattagcaac tgtacccatt gcattaaaga ttttctgagt
   214501 agttgatcca ccacctagta catttcgttg tatccagtta gatgcatctg ctacattcct
   214561 tcgcagatta aaaccatctg accgtattaa acctttagcc agttcttgag cagttacgac
   214621 tacatcacca gccctgttaa taatagtacc tttggcatct ttcaaattag ttataatttg
   214681 attagttgct gtatcgatat actcaccggc tagtagatca cgtccaagaa taacagcttc
   214741 ttcacggcca ggtatatacc aatctttagc catatcagaa acattatcta aaccttgagt
   214801 taaccgttct ctagcatcac cagcgatctg tgctgcttta tcacgtaatt gactagcaat
   214861 atcagttgcc ttggttaata aatcaccacg ttgattatag agaccagtag ctacttcttg
   214921 agcagttact acagttatac cagcttggtt tttaatttca ccagtaatat cagatatttt
   214981 ctctactatc ttaccagtat taatatcaat taaatttcca tttaaaaaat ccattccttt
   215041 gataactgga gtaaaagtat tagctttggt atatagatca gctattgatt gattgactat
   215101 atcagaatat ccattgagct gattactata gttaacagta cggctataca tatcgccagc
   215161 ttggccgtat agttgatctc ttaaatcacc aaagttcatt gacgctggaa tgtttatatt
   215221 cctacgtaat tcgctaaatt gattaggtac attatccctt acataatccg tagctagtga
   215281 tactttttgt tgtgcgtaat tatagccttt attagcttgc tcttgggcca gtttagaggc
   215341 acgaataact tgctcttgag cttgacgcat ttttcgttca gtttgtgact gatacattgg
   215401 gccaataaag tgcgggttat tctgatcacc tagtggggag agttgctctg gaccaccatt
   215461 atcagaaggt ggtgtatcac tataacgatc aaatggatta tcattacccc atccttcgta
   215521 ttttacttct gaactcatta gttcccaaat acgtgggtaa ttaatacgat caataccctg
   215581 ctcggttatg ataataccca tttcacgtaa ttgatcagtt ttaccagcat tggttaaacg
   215641 ctcaatttct ttaataggat cacgtgagaa gtttctaacg tctaagaata atgtagatat
   215701 ttcttgacgc ctagcaaagt tttcattagt gcttgccatc ctaccatcag cgccaatatt
   215761 gtattgccgt ttaatatatt ccgttaattc tttaatcgcc tcaccggaca ctttagaacg
   215821 atcataccca ccagcacgag catatgcttc ggggtcaaaa cgtttattca tattggcatc
   215881 acgaattaaa cgttcagtta gcgctttcct agcatctatt gatagttctt tatttgggtc
   215941 aaatgcttca agaacatcgg taagagcacc actcacacct cgtacagtag aacgactaac
   216001 tagacgacgt tctgtatttg cagctgaatc ctctacagac atgaatgaac cagttgagag
   216061 atcaaacact tcacgtgtaa tatcatcacg accagtccgg atcattcttg tttcttgtag
   216121 taacctagat agatatccag gaatagcttc aactatagta cgttgtgtta gttgattaaa
   216181 gccactgtcc tgaccaattg tttgatagga gccagtcttt aatcgatctt gtaatgtgaa
   216241 ctgtggaata aatggagcca taatgtcacg aagaatacca cgagcaccat aagtgttttg
   216301 gtaattattc atgtattctt gtgtccaggc agggaagtta tcaagtaaat aagatgcttg
   216361 attgtgtcga ccacctagat agttatttga aaaacgttcc acaccaggac gaaccattct
   216421 acctaataca ggtataactg aattccttgt ccaatcacca agataagagc cagcgaattg
   216481 accagctata ttgtatctat tctcccatgc atccgcgcca aacatgtttc cagcgcgagc
   216541 tgcatctgca aagttacgga tattttcatt cgcaaagcga gtagcattat tagttacggc
   216601 tgatccaaaa ttacctaaga aatttggtaa tgtttgaata gcgttgtcaa caaaactatt
   216661 cgatacccgt tgagctgcat taaagccaac aagatccttc attgatgact ttttatgatc
   216721 gggaatccct gtgtttctaa caagtgctgc aaaaccatta tttaataatt ccatggtagc
   216781 ttcggtttgc tgtgcaattt tccgaagatg cagcatagaa cgaaactgga tttctaatcc
   216841 tttcttttga atactgtaat taacttgttc attataacta gctaatttag ataaattatc
   216901 aactgtttga cccatagcct tagccatcca gtcaaatcta tcagctgata ccttatcgcg
   216961 tattccacgt tcagcttgtc caatagcgaa tcgtttaact tcaccctgtt cagcttttat
   217021 agctaaatcc cgttgaacaa gagttacttg atctatagca gatttaagtt catcctcgtc
   217081 acgttcagct tccatgcgac gacggatttc tttataattt ctatttgaat cttcagcgta
   217141 cttatagttt tcgatttgac tttctaatcg attattaagt ctgtcaaaaa cagaagctgg
   217201 aactttatct tttaacttaa ctgctaaatc ttgtgcttct cttgttaaaa agagtaaatc
   217261 actagcactc gtacgttcta cagaatcttt gacatcccga atagttgaca tcgtatcttc
   217321 atatacaccg aacatacgtg aaaagccatc tggtgccgca gaccgcatga atgcttttaa
   217381 agcttgttgt ggtttaacag agtcaaagag tccttgttta ataccattaa aaaattcagt
   217441 gacaggtgat ccctttttag ctttcggtgt atcaccaaaa atatcatcga tatcacttaa
   217501 gtcaagaata ttaccggctt gccctaatgt tgtaccggtt gcaccagttt gacctttggg
   217561 caatgttacc ttcttggcca tattaaactc cattgacgat tagtaaagta tcatatcgtt
   217621 gtttaactta gtattaccaa aataggaaaa tagaaaatga agaaggcatt agttcctttt
   217681 aatatttctt tacttattcc cactaaagaa caattaaagt tcttaggtca agtaaagagt
   217741 catgagatat ttgaaggttt aggtggtaac tttcatgaag atggtttgtt ctctgtttcc
   217801 atttttggaa gagttggatc aactgatcgt gagagtttat ttggatatat ccatttaggt
   217861 ttagaactta tccatccagc tgtatatcga aacttaatta aattaaaagc tttctatgaa
   217921 gaaattattc ttggtaaggc atttgcagta tttgacgaat ctattaaaga ttttatccgc
   217981 gccgatgaac taactggtaa aactggttat acattctttt ttgataactg gaaacgaatt
   218041 gactttgggt ccactaagtc aggggttcgg ctatcaaggt tacaattaat cgaaaaatat
   218101 aaagataact gtatttttaa agacatgctt gtaacaccag ccgcttatcg tgatgcagag
   218161 attgatgaga ataatcgtgt tgagatggat gagatcaatg aacactatag gtatctatta
   218221 aatcagtcgt ttggtgtacc tgatagcttt ggaccaaatg atgacttgag tatctatgat
   218281 cgcaaacgag tagcaatgca aaacaccgta ttagctattt atgaacatta tgaacgactg
   218341 ctatccggta aacgtggata cattcaatct aaatgggcat cccgtcgtat tgccaatggt
   218401 acacgtaatg tcattagttc gctagatact aatgctgctg atcttgattc acctaatcga
   218461 ccaacattca aagatgccgt agttggctta catcaagcag ctcgttcagt tgcaccgcgt
   218521 acaatctttg cactaaggca aggtgtagtt ggtgaagtgt ttgatacagt tactaacact
   218581 gtacagctca tcaataagaa aacactacgt ttagaatggg tcgatatctc taacgaagat
   218641 atggatttat ggggaactcc tgaagggcaa gaacaaatca tcaatgagct agatgtcatt
   218701 gaaaaacgct cacgtgcaat tgaaattgct gatcattatt tagcacttat ctacgtcgat
   218761 gataaacaaa atttcaggat attccgcaat attgacgaat tacctacaaa cctaaataag
   218821 aagtttgtaa gacctatcac atacgctgag ttagtttacc tcagtggatt aaatatgtgg
   218881 cgaaccaatt cagcattcgt tacacgttac cctgtagaaa actataatag ttctattcct
   218941 tgtaaaatgt acgttaaaac tactgtagta ggtgaactac gttacccatt aaatgaacaa
   219001 tgggaacggg acgatgcatt ggaaccagcg ctagagttcc cagtatttga actaaataaa
   219061 cctgcacagt ggcatgattc tgtatccata tcaccatcta ttctagcgcc attaggtgcg
   219121 gattaactgt agtactgtat atctggttat cctatagaaa attaataggg taataaccat
   219181 gttaaataaa tctattgaaa atctttgatt taagaaagtt ccctactctg aacatggtta
   219241 tatttttaga gattatgcag taaaatacat aagtccacat attccgaaat gaatatgttt
   219301 tactcttcta attgctggaa actcctgtta gacttaagtg ctacaattat cacgaaagta
   219361 gataatgaat gcttgacaaa cttaaggtag ggccaatcag cagcgaagcc gctaagttac
   219421 ttaactgtaa tatgtggaac gttcaacgac tagggggttg cgccccgtag gatcaagtga
   219481 tccgaaatgg agagcaccta aacagataat gctgtaggtg aagatatagt ctggtcttct
   219541 agcgagagct agagctgcac gtaatggtgc gggtatcaat taacgactga tactgaacat
   219601 aacgtttgac ggggacactg tatcatttaa cgctgtttat tcagaggaag ctatcgctga
   219661 aacagatgct ttctttaaga aacgtattgc atatatacat gccgatgggc gactggcatt
   219721 tagtgttggt gtccatacac tcaatttaac tcttcggtac atgactgggg aacccaaaca
   219781 aagggattaa tcatgcgctt aaatattaca cagtttctga aaaattatag tgtacgcgaa
   219841 tatgctaaac ttcagtcacc taagttgcat gctctaaata aacttgatct acctttcgaa
   219901 tccatttatc agttcttcga tggcaataat gcagtaatgg gtcctagtca aacagaccca
   219961 ttattctcca aacatcaagg taaagtatat attgagcatg ttactgatat gcttacattt
   220021 gaaggtaatc cacgtaggac ttcaaatatc ccagcaacaa tgattcaaga gtttcgtcgc
   220081 cagaaccgtt tctttaaacc tttacgcagt gataccggtt ttaaattatc aaaccagaac
   220141 attctggtaa tgaactataa tttaattaac cctcaatgga attatatggc ttcttataaa
   220201 gccacatggt tccgttggtc caatgacatg cgtacattct ggagtggcgt agcggctgca
   220261 tgtgaacgct ttcctggctg gaaccagttc attgatgtac acttacctga gttagttcca
   220321 cctccttctt cttttaataa actacgaggg ggtttaactc aagatctagc taaccaattc
   220381 aatacacctg atattctaaa tatatttgat ttagttcgct gggtttctga tgatcgtgaa
   220441 agttctttca tgaatgtcat cgatgctaag tattacggta acattaatct tttattccgt
   220501 gtacaaagct cattctttgt tattaactta gggatgcttg atcaatggcg tcgtgatcca
   220561 gaaattaaag atgataaagg ttatgatacc cagcaaatag ctaggcgcct tatttcacta
   220621 gtatcagcga tggttgaata taaccaaggt aatacttcat taattaaaga ggatacgcct
   220681 atctttaatg aagatattat tgttgatgaa gaaactccgg ttagctatga agaaggtgaa
   220741 gtagaagagg ttgaggatgt tgagtctaat aacgttgaag aagaagtaac tgaagttgat
   220801 gttatcgatg atgttcagtt tgacccaact aacttaacta acttaattga tattggtgca
   220861 attgaggtaa catatacccc accaccagaa agtgatcttg aggtaacaaa gcttatcatt
   220921 gaaaaagatc cactggaatc ttcaccttct cgccaaatta aagaagagaa ggaactcatc
   220981 gtagcagatg taccagaaga tgagttattt atcaataccg aagttgatga agaagataaa
   221041 ctaatcgatg ccattagagc taaagcatac gacatgtatc gcgtgaatat gatttctgcg
   221101 aatacattcg agcaagctca agaagattcg attatgtatc gtcgtctacc tgatccattt
   221161 accgatccta atgatgaatc agtagagccg atgacgatcg ctgaggcgat ggaatatcat
   221221 ccagatgatc ttaagattcc agaagacacc acttttgaag ataagccaac cattgttgat
   221281 aaatcaatgt tgggtagtaa gttaaaagcc atccaacgca aatataacaa ggtcttatta
   221341 aagaaagata ttttaaacag tgttttatct gttcagaaac aaggcgtatc agtaactaat
   221401 tacaaaattg aaactgtgcg cgattctggt aaccattacc aaatccacaa agttacatta
   221461 aagcctattc gtggtagaag ttcacaagtg atgttccgta tccccgtcat tgataatgac
   221521 ggtaggttca tgtctaatgg agtaacatat cgccaacgtt tacaacgtgc tgatattcca
   221581 attcgtaaag ttaatccacg taaagttgca ttgacctctt attacaataa gacctttgtg
   221641 actagatctg aacgtgctga aaacaacttt gataactggt taatcagagc gattaccaac
   221701 cgtgcattag atggaagtga tatgtctgta cattcagtta cctatgctga attagatcaa
   221761 tccaactatg ttctaccaag ggtgtacact actttaggaa cagctttcaa aggcttccat
   221821 aattatcgta atgtgttcta ttttaatttc aaagatcgta atgaattctt tgcaaagcaa
   221881 ggactacata tcgaagatta tgaaactgat gatttgataa tggtggggtt caatggcact
   221941 gatgctatct tgttagataa gaattccatc ttttacatga aaacaggtaa tgagctagaa
   222001 cctattggta ctattacaga tatacttggc ttagatttaa ccaaagcacc gttagaagct
   222061 attctaatgt caattggtgg taaagagcta ccattaggtt tcattttagc ttatcaccat
   222121 ggcttaaaca atctacttaa gaagttgaat gttaattatc agcgtcatca gcgtggcact
   222181 aggattgttg tcaatagtac ggattataca ttagcgttcg ctgatgagat cctagtattt
   222241 gatcgagctg attataaagc aatgcttgta ttaagtggac tcaaacgtta tcataaatca
   222301 ctgcggcgtt attctgttta tgatttcaat aaacgagatg tttacttcag ggttcttgaa
   222361 gaagctggat taagtaacag atttacacgt gatattgaca cattcttctc agcatgggtc
   222421 gatccaatca ctgagggtct acttaaggag atgggtgaac caactacttt tgaaggattg
   222481 ctttatcggt ctgtcgaatt attaacgaac gactggagtc cagcggaagt agatggtgcg
   222541 tatatgcgct atcgtggtta tgagcgcatg gcagggacta tttttaatga actcaataga
   222601 gcggtacgtg tatttaatat gcgtaatggt ggatcagtac aaactgtcga gttagatccg
   222661 cacgtgatct ggcgcaagat tgtacaagat ccgacagtag ccactattga agattctaac
   222721 cccattgcaa atatccgtga acaagaagcg atgacttatc gtggagatgg tggacgcggt
   222781 tcaacttcaa tggttgcacg tacacgtatt tacggtgaag cggatgttgg tgtggttagt
   222841 gaatcaactg ttgactcagg tgacgttggc gttattgctt acttagtacc tgatgctaac
   222901 tttgtaaaca tgcgtggtgt tacgcgtatg tttgatccaa agacagatgg accagctaga
   222961 ctactttcaa ctagtgcact gcttggtgtt gcaaccgagc atgatgaccc taagcgaatt
   223021 aactttatct caattcagca gcagcaaggt atttatgctg atgggtatac agttacacca
   223081 gttcgtacag gctatgaaca aatcatagcc caaagaacta gttctatctt tgctgtagca
   223141 gcagaacaag atggtgaagt tgtagctatt gatgaatatg gtatccaagt taaatatgct
   223201 gatggtaatg tatttggata tcaattaggt acagttcatg gcacagcagc tggtgttaac
   223261 tacccacaca ttcttgttac ctcattaaag aaaggtgata agtttaaacg tggtgatact
   223321 atcacatata acaaacgtta tttctctgaa gataggtata cgcctgggca agtattatgg
   223381 aaagccggtt gtatggctgt tgtagcattt gatgataacc ttgacacttt agaagacggt
   223441 tcagttattt ctgaagacct agctaaaagg ttaaatactc aaacaactgc aatcaagaat
   223501 atcgatgtta ggtttgatca gactattcga gatatggtga aagttgggga tcatgtcgac
   223561 ttaaattcaa ttctatgtat aattgaagat cctgaaacag ctgctcactc actatatgac
   223621 gaggcatcta ttgagacatt acgcaaacta tcagcatatt cgccacgtgc taagctcgta
   223681 ggtacagtat caaagattga atgcttctat catggtgaaa tagacgatat gacaccaagt
   223741 ttacaagcat tagctaatac gtcagataaa caacgtgctg aacgagctaa atcattgaaa
   223801 gaacctacct tcactggaca agtagatgct aactatcgag tgaaaggacg agccttagaa
   223861 tatgaccaca tgattattcg agtgtatatc gatcatgata tcccatgtgg tgttggagat
   223921 aaaggcgtag tagctaacca gatgaaaacg gtattctccc gtgtaatgac tggacgtaat
   223981 gaaactgaag atggccgtaa tattgatcta ctattcggta atacatcggt agaagaacga
   224041 atggttctat ctcctaaaat cattgctaca acaactggta tcttgtgggc agctggaaaa
   224101 catcttgtag ctgtatatag aggaaacact aatgcaaaag ctaagtaata atgtagcaca
   224161 tggtcagaac attgctgttc ttcatgctgc tgttaaacta ggtactcaag caattctaca
   224221 atcgcttggt ggcaccacca gctccccatc tctgaatggg gagtttttaa ctgaggctga
   224281 tattgcagca gctttaaacg ctcgcttaat gaagaacctc aatatctaag gagtgttaaa
   224341 atgttctgta aagaaaccca agctgcgatt gttggctcag cacgtagtct aactgaggat
   224401 aaccttgttc tagttatccc taatgaaaca tatccccttg cggtctttgc agatggtttc
   224461 agtgtagatg gcaactctaa taaagttgcc ctctctgaag aactggaagc atctgtagaa
   224521 gagttcttcg aggaagctaa ccaagagcaa cctgttagtg tagaagaaga gcaagaagct
   224581 ctgattgcac atgtctgctc atcattacaa aagatccaat tcaatacgca gaatgttatt
   224641 tgccctgcaa ttgaatatat ggtacgtgtc tttaatgagc gtcaaagcat tagttgtcaa
   224701 ccagatgtaa gcgctacatt ctaccactat aatgcagttc acagtgatcc ccgcctaact
   224761 gcacacgtta gtacacgata caataattta cagccgttac ctgagtatcg tacctttatt
   224821 ctagaatcaa tcgatgctaa tgaaattatt cggttagtat caatgggtaa tccgcatcta
   224881 gatcaaactg aagttgaaga atggctacta tctattccta atagcgctgc tgttattgaa
   224941 ggtgtatgga attctatctt caatgatggt cgtcttctca ttccaggtga acttgaatat
   225001 gttgtgggta gatccttccc attcactgtt gattcactag ctctggctta catgatttgc
   225061 ggtcactaca tcgataatcc ggttgaagtt attggcgaga gtgatgttga cctagaaaca
   225121 tggtcactaa ctatccgtaa actacatgag atgtttggat tctatctcaa gcgtgcttat
   225181 gaacgtcgtc aagctgatcg cgatgcaggt ctactcatcc tagcttcaga agctaataat
   225241 gtagttgcta attctcgttg caaagtaatc attaatggtg atgttgcacc tcaatttgaa
   225301 ttagcaggtg gtgacatcca agctatcctt ggtgcagctg tagcaggtag taataacatc
   225361 tacctagagc agattcttaa taactcagaa cagtttattc aacgttggct atcggtatat
   225421 ccgctgatta aacagtcagc tatggataaa ggtttacgta aactacgcaa tgacatccat
   225481 gaatcattta tggatggcgt tattaatact gaacttaaag atcgtcatgt taatgaactc
   225541 gaatatcgta ttaaagaagc aatgagtacg atgacgactg aggatcttaa gaatccttac
   225601 attacctttg gtaaacttat ctgtaaaaca ttctttacag aaaatgttta ctggcaatat
   225661 ctgttagcca ttgatgaatt tagtcaaatg tatcctgagg ccactctacg tgaactcaat
   225721 acacaatcac taatttcgct aatggcagca tggctatctc aacagattaa agttgagcgg
   225781 ttcactggcg ttgttgatcc atatgcgaaa ctgccagtaa aagaagttat tgaaactgta
   225841 gaagatgatg acactgaaac tttagatgat gttgaaatcg aagaagaagt ttccaattaa
   225901 attatcttaa tggttaataa tcattaaaac atgcaatcga tgataaactc cggtatttgg
   225961 aaggataccg gagtaataca gcgaatattt aaaggtgcat gattttgatt aagtatttta
   226021 aactttacat aaatgaacaa ttaggacatg ataatggacg tacgttctct tcgacgggat
   226081 ccagaacggg tccacagtca tctaactgat ttagaagata attcagtagt aactaatgcc
   226141 ccatgtaaaa tacagattcc agaaagattt acaggaagac atctagctgt tattggcagt
   226201 gaagtattta ctattggtat atttcctatt atttttaatg atgaatatta cgcagtgaat
   226261 aataccattg caatgatgcg gataaatcca gtctccactg aacgcgtcca catcaatggt
   226321 gaagtttatc tagagtttca ttttgataaa ggcagtaaga ttttccagaa tacttactta
   226381 gttgttaatg atacattaac ttactatgtt tatgatgagt taattaacaa aggaaacttc
   226441 ccttggtata ttaactatta tgacaaagcc aaattatttg agacagctaa tttacacgct
   226501 ggtgttaatc ttggtggatg gcctacatta caacttatta tttcaaccac tcagcgtgcc
   226561 tcggatgata tgtcacaact atatcgacat gtgctaacta gacacagtga tatcgtggat
   226621 aatccaccag tcgacgtacc attccgttca gttatctgga atacttcaga cacaacatca
   226681 aaactcaatg gggcttattt tgatcaagct atcacatcag cacttgttaa cccatctgag
   226741 tcagtagagc ttattgaaga actcctcagg acctaaggag ttgcgttatg caaccatatt
   226801 ctaatttttc tggtttgcaa cagcgtacta ataaccaagt agttatcggc agtgatatgt
   226861 tagctggtac taataaaaaa ggtgtattag tgcctgatgc ggatggttac tatctaactc
   226921 cactaggagc ttatggtacc cgaaattcag ctggtatgtt ctatgaaatg gcatccggcg
   226981 tatctatgtt taatccagac tcacctttaa tgcgtcgtgt taaaaagggt gttctattca
   227041 tggaatacaa acaccctgaa ccctatcgta aagatggcac acggatgaat gaacacgagt
   227101 acctaatgcg cattcgtcaa atcgatgatg atcgtgtgtg tgcgcatatt aaggaactta
   227161 ttctggttga ttctacagat gagaaaggtc ttcctattaa actagtactt ggcaaatgca
   227221 aaccatacgg tccttttggt aagtacttcg aagcatctat taccaatcct tctcagaata
   227281 cttattgctc agtaaggtca ataacccaag atgatcctat gcgaggtatt aaatataccc
   227341 gtgagatttc aacttgggat atggttgggg aaggtggtat ttacggtgct aataaatgga
   227401 attcacctgc attagagaac tatgaagatc aattaatggt tatcacgcct gatactctat
   227461 atcaggtaca gcgtgaacgt gaacgtcaaa ttaacatggg ttttgaatgt tctgacatca
   227521 ccaacgtgac ggatctagca aaaagtcttg gctgggatat ttcaccagtt aaacatagac
   227581 gccctggctt catgcgttaa aaaataaaaa aaaagacata atgccctccc gcaatgggag
   227641 ggcttatgct gtcatgttgg aatagcgatc attggataca tatccctaaa taactctaat
   227701 gcttgcgctg gcttataaaa aggtgccaca agcataggcg tcctatatgt atcattactt
   227761 agaaacagtg tagtagcatc atcagaggct gtttgcagta cacctaaatt aaatactttt
   227821 tgagtattgc gcaatgtcca aaaccaatct ggttttagct tgtccatgat acctactaac
   227881 ttacttaaaa tagttggata gtcctcaggt tttgtacctt caggaaatac ataattagca
   227941 attatcctat ttggataatc tggcacatca gcggtaaggg cctcagctcc agagtgtgta
   228001 attattcgat caattacatc taaatcaata ttattaccca gtgagtcagc agtacgttta
   228061 gttaatgtga atctaaaatc atcattatac ttgtaatcat atccaaccca gttgcctgac
   228121 ccatcataac gctttgtagc accgaatgta tcgtcgatca ggtcagggat accccattgt
   228181 gctacttctt gtaatacccc tcttaaaacg gctgcctcgg cccctaaatc aaagaactta
   228241 ataatggcgt tagaaccaga catgtcttct aagaaactaa gaatagaaga catgttttga
   228301 taattactgt tttgtttata aacatccact ccattaatga tcatctttac ttcattggcc
   228361 attcgagtgg cttgttgtac ataccctgga ccaccatttg aaccagttag ttcaccgaat
   228421 atgacattct ctaagctttg ggcaatattc tgtaaatctg atctagaacc ttttaaagca
   228481 ccttgaatac gtcgtgaagc atctgctaga ttaatgccgt cagatggtat taaatcacca
   228541 ataccgcgaa cagctttaag agtccgatta aggataccgc taaaaccttg ttcaaaattc
   228601 gaaataccag atactaaaga atttcgcaca tccgaagata cttcggtata tgcgtcgatc
   228661 ttagcaactt catctttacc tgtacctata aatgaaggta atgcaaaatc aaccatggta
   228721 gtctccaaca aaaaaaataa tctataagat tggggccaga taccccaaag gaatatcaag
   228781 ccccaatatt agaaactact attttttata agtgataaat tttccaatat gcttgaatcc
   228841 tttacaacta atagtaactt taatcggata tttagccctc attacataaa ttagacggga
   228901 tccattaagc ggtgcataca gtataaaatc attatctacc atttctttat ggaacgcatt
   228961 aatcttatct tggactagtt taatataatc ctcatcatta ataatgcttt gtttatctga
   229021 aataacaatc ttatctacag tatcgccttc ggcgcatagt ctttcatata cagcagtacg
   229081 gataaatgta ttaactgcga tatatgtatt ttctgttact tgtgtagctt gcgcactata
   229141 aatatcacta atatagtaat taggtttata tggaccaaat ggatcaataa tatctttaat
   229201 agatacactc ttttttggta gagtatgggg tggttctaaa aatgaaacac tgtcatgtgc
   229261 atcgatatct aaatacttat tgactagtgg ggcaacgcgg ttgaatgctt cttcatagat
   229321 agcatacatg tagtcacggt aatctggtaa agacgcataa taattacgct gaacagcagt
   229381 ctcggcacta ctagcataat tataaaaaat acccgcgtgc cttaaaacat ttttaaactc
   229441 atctacacct agaattgaac taatccaact aacatcatta tcgtggataa atatagctag
   229501 acgaaggttt tgccgttttg ggttagtttc atcttggaat ggatatgttg tatatagttc
   229561 agtgatagcc tgtttaacta catctgaaga ttcattgatc agttcctttg agaattgatc
   229621 aattgacata atctgtcttt tctgatatag tacattaata catgcttcta cctgtaatag
   229681 aaaattcatc tttttactaa tttcgaaact atgactattc tgcattacac tattcctatc
   229741 taattgattt aattacttcg cataccacat caaaccattc tttttcctga attgttggat
   229801 ttggaccttg tagtgataaa gcgccgagat ttttagcttt aaatagaacg aatggtcgac
   229861 tattaagatt taataatagg gtatcacgaa ggatattagt aagtccatct acatattggt
   229921 attttaaacc ataatctagt ttataatgag aattgacttc tggttgaaga aaagcctttt
   229981 cttttttacc agtgatgaga tacatccgaa gacctttgaa tgaaaagaaa ttctcattat
   230041 caagtgtggt cttcttctct tttccattaa actgaaatag atcagggagc ggtgtattac
   230101 cgctctgatc tacaatgata ctatctacag gataattatt ttgtacccat ggggtttctg
   230161 gattattcat ctgaattagg ctccacccaa tgaggatcag gtacaggaac aatatgtaca
   230221 ctgtcctcta gtttatctcg aagattagga tcatcagtcc attgtagaga aagagtatat
   230281 ctctcctctt taggccgtag cagtaggaat ccacgtctta atgtattcca agacatattg
   230341 ggtgatagta aaccacgcct ttgtgtatta gccaatgaag taagtttctt tttatctaat
   230401 ccaacaaggt tgactggatt atttaaaaac tcttcccata gcttatccca cttctcctgg
   230461 ttaattcctt ctttccagag aatatgccta tacagatggg ccattgtagt tgtagctggt
   230521 ttttgattct taaaaatttc acattcttca taggggaaat catttgcaga gcaagttacc
   230581 tcatcttcag ttggatcaat attgatcgta taaactgaat caggttttga tgtaccccaa
   230641 atcagacgta cctctaatgt tgctttaaca ggtgataaga aatcaatagc tttcttaaag
   230701 ccatcccaac tcattgtatc agctttaagt gctttattaa gattaccttt atctgggtta
   230761 ttcttgttat gtggtttttg aaaatatgca ttcaaacgtt tatcccaagc aaactgtgtc
   230821 atattcctcc acagtaatac ttctcggaaa acataacaca aaaccccttc agcctgcctt
   230881 aatccttttt gaggatcgct taataagtct tttacagatt ccatcttttt tacacctacg
   230941 gtgaattgat aataaacaca ctttatatta atttatactt gtatagtctg cacctcacag
   231001 taacttaata attgctcttg atagttcaat aatatcatag tacattctat ccatctgacg
   231061 ctgatatgcc tgatggttaa tctgttcaag atattcagtt tgttgccaaa ttaggtcacg
   231121 catagtttta atagatttac atacatcaat aaaactatca ttactgttta taaaatattc
   231181 atcaaggtca attgatttcc tgtcgataaa ctcattacgg cacatttcac taatctttag
   231241 atcatcttca tttgcaatat gatcatttaa cctggttaga gcatctaata aataaccaat
   231301 actgtaatgt cttagataga caggaacacc catcatcttc ctgattgtca gagtttttaa
   231361 ttcatccaga ttaattaatt gccagaaatt attaatagct tttaatcgtt cttcacctga
   231421 aataatatct ttatctatcc gttctaattc aattagaagt tgttctttac caacttcctt
   231481 ttggaagccc cggaaatatt gaataatttt cttaaacatg atataggacc tatttttcag
   231541 atacttagca tatggtaagt atgttaggta ttactattac taattagagg ataataaaat
   231601 gttccatggt gcagatttac ctgatgaacc tttagaaaag aaatcatccg ctacagaaga
   231661 aaaggtatat gctgatctag aatatgagca gcagatacgg tatacacaat cagtcaaaga
   231721 gaaagtacta aaagcagtgt tagagaatac tacaggcaaa gtacctactg acaaagaatc
   231781 agttgatatg attcttaaat taacagattc aatggataag acaacaattg ctaaccggcg
   231841 tatccaagtt gattctgaag gtgcgcgttc taaccgtgaa cttgctgaag gctttgctga
   231901 attcgttaag atgcagatga accgtaatcc attaatacgt gatccgaatg atggaccagt
   231961 aacaccacgt gagattccag atatccctga tgaggaattt gagaattaca ctattgaaga
   232021 aggtgaaact gaaatcggta tcatcatgga ggagtccaat gcatttatgg aacggatgga
   232081 tgctgcacga gaaaaagaat tagaaaacga ctgatattaa cgacatatag ccctcccatt
   232141 acgggagggc gttatgcact taatacaaat cgatatctaa tacatcacca actgtattta
   232201 cgattacttc gacaggtggt agctcaatat taccaattga tttcttaata actttcattt
   232261 ggttaataac ttgattatga tcagatgtta ctttgagagc taatagtcca atagcagtta
   232321 aacttacaat agcagttgag ttatctgaaa tagtttcata tgcagcttta cctactttct
   232381 taatagtttt aaatagagta ggtttatttt gacgaattag ttttcgttct tttgctttag
   232441 ctagctcatc atcgaattct ttattaaagc tacggcgttt actccaatca taaacacctg
   232501 gtgaaacttc ttcaaaattg gaagagattg caccaaaatc actagcatga ctaaacatcc
   232561 atttaaagat aaagcgatta gaaagaaccc acgcctgtag attagtttct gcatcgttga
   232621 ttagtttaat agcatcactt ccagtagcca cttggccatt agctttaaca aataaaatca
   232681 gtcttacagt agtaccattg attactgtgt tattaacatt tgcaatcctg gtataaattt
   232741 ctttaataat tcgcttttgt ttatctaaat cagcaccatt taaacgaata ttaaattgac
   232801 ggtctaatac ggccattgca gtttcctcta gggttattgt acctaaagta tactgcatga
   232861 ccgtattatt ttaatttttt acatgcttta taaaaccgtg taccaacgta caaaataaac
   232921 ccgccaataa cagcaactga tgtgattgtt tccagcggca tgcgcttagc gggttcttca
   232981 attggtactg taacagctgg taattcaatt cttttctcaa taactttttt accagttaac
   233041 ttataataaa catctggttc taatgttatc gattcaagaa tctgattact acatggatag
   233101 cgtgtgacgc ctccatgtcc atctgcaaca tagaagctga atgtatcgcc tacacgatgt
   233161 aagtcaacca cactacccat atatgtcata tgagctggat agagttctgc cttgaccttt
   233221 ccatcgttga ataagtcaat gacggaactc ttctttagct cacccattaa gtttgctaaa
   233281 gtgaatgccg ccattagcga taaccctatt atttaatcga cttgttgagc actatcatca
   233341 atatcgattt tatctagctc atcagttaga atatctactt cactgtctag taccgtatca
   233401 tcatcagcta cggtgtcatc aataacggtt gatttagaaa cggccttata tagattaata
   233461 gcggcaacag cgagggcacc agttgagata attgcagctg cgatctttag tactttcatt
   233521 ttctattttc ctaatcatta agttttaata agtatccaat atagatacat gtctgtaata
   233581 tagatcttaa acttttttta gtgtaataaa aaaattaatg cgatataaac cccctcccga
   233641 aggagagggt aatatgtata tcagtattcc atcgaagtta atactcgata atgatctaat
   233701 agtaaatcaa taacagagta aaaagaatca cagttgaatt gcgtatctat atttgcagat
   233761 actccagtaa tacgattgat aatatggaga cacttaatat ctccaccacg ttgtctgata
   233821 aaaacaactg cccacactgg ccacgtacta tctggtgtgg tgtcttgaat aactaatctg
   233881 taatacccat catttactgt ttcaatggat gcttggattg gatcatctgt ataagccgat
   233941 tctacttgaa catattgatc attataataa aacatttcct taataagttt agcacaggca
   234001 tgtaatgtct ccattacctt agctgaacta tttggattat attgttgatt aaacatgtca
   234061 ttaacctctt aagatattgt atgcatagta gtaatatata tcttaattat tttttagtgt
   234121 agttgtgaaa acttagagga atatacgatg cctagtaaaa gtaaaaaaca acataacttc
   234181 atggctgctg tagccaatga taagaagttt gctaagaaag ttggtgtacc acaatcagtt
   234241 ggtaaagact ttgttgaggc tgataaaaat aaaaagagtt ttgaaagtgt ttcacttaat
   234301 agcacttata aagatagtta ctaatataat gccctcccat tgcgggaggg cttatgttgc
   234361 ttataattat tttaatacta gatttttatt aaatacttct ggagtactaa tattagctgg
   234421 atcaagtaca ataaattcag cttggttaaa tgcaccgtgt gttgattcaa agtggctgat
   234481 gaagaacact tgattaacaa tgccattttc aattaacctg ttaatgaatg gaatagcatt
   234541 ggctcgatgt tgttcatcaa aagtcctgct aaattcatct aagaaaaggg gcatgtcatc
   234601 tagatgtaaa aatttcaaga tagccattct aaaagcaaaa tcaacaatct ctaattgtga
   234661 gtcagacccg tattcaatgt ccggtggctg aacgtcacca cctgcaatat gcattgggaa
   234721 cttataatcc atgccatctt tgtcaacatt agaaggtaat acttctaacc tataagtcca
   234781 aatctcattg atgtatgcat ttactagttt aactactcct tgtaagaaac ctaataaata
   234841 gcgaccaaga ataccacttt ttggtgataa tgctttttca agaatagcta aatcagtagc
   234901 catttgttgt gcatggttaa cttctgattc taaaacttta atacgttctt catgacgttc
   234961 catttcactt aaacgactat gcacactaga tagttctaag ttaacagcat caatctctgc
   235021 ttggtatgcc ttatctacaa agttatcagc tgtatccact atctttttaa taaactgctc
   235081 ccatcgttca ataaaagaat gatacttatc ttcccattca cgaatagcat taccagcttt
   235141 attgaaatga gatgcttttc tttgtaagtc agctgctaca tgtgttttat tattaatttc
   235201 agtttctagt gcagttgtac gtgccttaat gaaccctaat gcatcttgat ccatctcagc
   235261 aataacacgt agtcgttgag ctaataaagt agcttccgca tgagcttgct tagagacaat
   235321 gagttgctgc attgcatctc gccagtctaa tgcatcattt atatattttg ctggtgtgcg
   235381 atacattacg acatgttcag ctacatagtt ccataatgta tcaaattcgt tatactcttt
   235441 cgttaattga acgtagccat gtacataact tacatattca ttgaagtcag tcatgtactg
   235501 ttcaagaacc ttgatctcat ttgaacagct atccatcgct tcatctaact tagctttgcg
   235561 ctcttctgct attgtgatat cttgttcact aacaccaggt ttaaatgaat gagtgcatga
   235621 tgggcaagta atagacgcac attccttaaa tgaatttagg cgttgattaa tttgtaaata
   235681 catgccttcc atggttgaat atttactttt taattctttt agcctttctg catttttaat
   235741 agcagtttct ttacttaagt aaccattctc attattaggg aatgtagtga gaagtttgat
   235801 ccaacgatct gagagatcag taagtttacc agatggatca ccgttaacag aaatgtcaac
   235861 caaaggaaat ctaccggtat actttttata tttactaata gcttcttcag caatgcgtgt
   235921 atgatgttca tgtctatcct taagttcttg tatttcttct ggagacatac gttcagctgt
   235981 attcggatta gagcttttta attcctctaa ttcttcaact aaacgtgcaa taactgcttg
   236041 tatagattta tattcctcaa tcttcttatt atttagttct aagaatgatt catacccatc
   236101 tactttaact tgaataggta acattggaaa tgacattaac aatgaacgag cttcatctaa
   236161 gatagaatct aattctttac gtgcagtagt ttcatctcta aaatgaagga cacctttctt
   236221 atcacgtgtt ttataaagta aatcaatacg gctaactaac cgttgtttca cttctttcaa
   236281 ctgtgtcatt tctgaatcat tcaatacccc atggtgttct gtgaccaatc gcttattaat
   236341 tgttttaaca gtaccttgct ggttagataa ttctttacgt actttgttat aaacattaaa
   236401 tgcataatca aggttaacta cagacattct agttaaccat gctttacgtt cattaggttt
   236461 taactttgta aaacgcatct tacctgtcaa catttcatgc agttctcggt ttaacccgaa
   236521 atgcgccatt acaagttctt cttgttcttt aaaggtatga ccactattta attcttcatc
   236581 attacataaa aaggaatgat gtccagtgcc acggttatat ttagaaatta atttatagtc
   236641 tttaccattt gcatgacaat ggaaatgttt ctcgccacct tgcttgaagt ttgaactgct
   236701 agatacaaca ggtgtcagtt cactaataat agatgatttg ccagaaccat tactaccaag
   236761 tataaccatc atctgtttgc ttggagtcca ttcaaaataa tgtgtattat tggccatcaa
   236821 cctagtatag ccaattagct taagtagctt gatctgcatg attaaccctt aataatgtct
   236881 tactctatag agttaataac cctagtaaat attggagttt ataatggacg aagctgtgtc
   236941 actcttatca aatatgcaag atagtgaaat acaaacatca gaatttaggt tatggagcat
   237001 tggacgcgct actgaaaata aaccacgtaa ttcatttaca ctaatggtac tacctattga
   237061 gtcggcaact gctactgatg gtgaaacaac attcaaccct gttgaagaag tagttgatgg
   237121 tgtagatgcc gatggtaggg catatactac taaagttagt gtatcgcgtg atataccttg
   237181 tatatggtta cctaatgaag ataaccgtgc aacgccacct gatgtaatgc gtggtgagaa
   237241 aattgcaata tacaggttag gtgatactag tcaattctat tggcggtcaa tgggtttatc
   237301 aaatgattta aggacattag aatctgtggt gtacactttt aatgcgtctt tatctcctgg
   237361 tggtgccggt aagaattttg atacctgtta tttcatgcag ttctcagctc atgataaaca
   237421 cgtaactatt gggacatcta aagccaatgg cgagccttat cgttactcgg tacaaatcaa
   237481 tacaggtaca ggtgcagtct atatacttga tgatattggt aataggtttg aattggtttc
   237541 taaagataaa cgactgatgt taatgaatgc tgataattct tttgtgaaag tagagaagaa
   237601 agctattgat ttgaatgcgg atcaatatat caaattgaca tcaggtggtt ctacattaga
   237661 attaaatccg actgaattta aagttaacac aaccaatact tctatcaaat caagtggtac
   237721 acatgttcaa gaagctggtg gaactatgac acacaaagca aatggcaaca tgttgtttac
   237781 tgctccacgc tatgacttta cttaagaggt taatatgccg ggaatagctg tttgtaatat
   237841 ggacagtgca ggtggtatta tattacctgg tcctaatgtt aagtgttttt ataaaggtca
   237901 gccatttgcc gttattggtt gtgcagtagc aggtcatggt aggactccgc atgattcagc
   237961 taggatgatt caaggttcag taaagatggc tattaccggt atacctgtgt gtttgcaagg
   238021 tagtatggct agttgtggac acacagctac tggtcgacct gatcttactt gtggtagtta
   238081 aagaacataa tgccctccca ttgcgggagg gattatgctg ttaaatacct tcattctcat
   238141 agtgagtaat gcagtgacta acaaatgtta accagacttt aagagttact gctaaccaat
   238201 gggtgtagtt accaacaggt tctgctaatt ttcgggatat ctcagcgagc atattaattg
   238261 cctcgccatt tgcccttcct aacaactcac tacgttcagc tagctgtcga attgaatcat
   238321 ctacaactac cttaactgtt ttatattcta cttcgccttg cttagcacgt tcagcgatcg
   238381 ttaaaatatt agcaatacca gttacaatat cacttagtgt agttacagaa ggtacttcta
   238441 tatctcgttc agtgttatca attgcattga tttgtaactc tgtaaactcc atcgtaaatg
   238501 tattgcgaac catttctagt gcagattgtt tattagtaac tgatgtggct atatggtcag
   238561 catcagtata aacaaatgca cgattagctg gtaaaatata acttctatgg gtaccagtag
   238621 aagtagtctc acctttcttt agtggttcat cccctggcgg tgctttaaaa tcacgacgca
   238681 cgatatcggc aaaagattgt aataactcat caatgatttc tgtagtagta tcttcgcctt
   238741 gattatctaa gatattcaat gcctgtctac taatatttcg agcaatatta gaagtcattt
   238801 tagggtaagt cattaaaata taattagtga cttctttgat atctaaaaga ttatctggtc
   238861 gatcgccaat gaattcaccg ttaatagata gccgctgtaa accagaaaca gtcagtcgag
   238921 tattagtcgt acgattacct agttttgcaa gtcgcctaga taacttttgc tgtgttttac
   238981 gcacatgtga aatactgcca gtaaacttga cgtagaatgc cgtaagtgtt tcgattacca
   239041 tccgcacaat atcacgtgca gccttagcag ctcgaactaa tgcatctttt aaagcacgta
   239101 gtgtaattat accgccttct tttatggaga aggcgggatc gatactttct aaagcaaatg
   239161 tcatttgctt tagacaggtc ttcagatgct acgtcacgtc catctagcag atcttgataa
   239221 cgagctaatc gatggcgata tgcttcaaca gaaacaatag cctctttgag ttcattattg
   239281 gtaattaata gttctgcata tgtggacatt atgtttacct attcagtttc cttgatttca
   239341 ctatcaacta gtttctcaag tacggtgatc caaatcatca cacatttaaa cagatcatta
   239401 ctagcttcag tggtgccagt tagataagcc ttaccgacat tagttgcttc tttatcagtc
   239461 atctgtgcaa tgatttcagc agttgactct ttagagatac cgcgaatatt atttagatga
   239521 tttagaaggt tatgaactgc ttttagctga gccataacaa cattcttatc aactaatagt
   239581 tcaacagtaa ttccatagtt gggtttaccc ggtgcatcaa gaatggagaa gtctaccgca
   239641 gctttgtctt taccaaaggt ataaacacga ttaccgggta caaccggact agcatagcga
   239701 acaccattag cattaatttt ggtagctgtt ccaaacatac ctttagctaa agccagtgct
   239761 ttatcatcag ttgtttttcc agctaaggct gctttaagag cacgcagtcc attcttttca
   239821 atactgtcaa atagattacg gattacagtg accccctgaa cagggtctac acccacccaa
   239881 ctctcaccag tgtcacctag aatcagatcg cgtggaattg cgatagtacg aacttcatcg
   239941 ggtagttcat tctctttaac gcgtttcatg atcttattaa cgcgttctat ttgattactg
   240001 acattctggc gaatacgttg ataagtttct acaacaatgc gaattagctt cttaatgaaa
   240061 tctaatgcaa cagtagatac ttcttttgct ttagcttgta gattatctaa tacttcaata
   240121 gaagctttag gccgagttag cggtgatata aaggattcca ttgatggcac agtgttatta
   240181 aaatatttat agtcaaatga ctctagcgcg atgctaatag ctttagctag atcatgatcg
   240241 acatcatgcc cgcgatgatg gcggttacta actaaaccaa tatagttttc taatgcagtt
   240301 tgaacagatt ctactttagt cagttcattt acaattgtaa acatttcaac tgataatgat
   240361 tctagatgat catctagttc accagtgatg atatcttcag tagtttccag tagtgcggtg
   240421 gcatcatagc catggtctag ctgctcagtc tcattggctt ccataataga aatgtcttca
   240481 ttcgatggga catctgcaat ttggtgtggt tttttggtac taacattaag atctttagta
   240541 tcacttactt tagtgatcat ttcatcagct gtttcagtga tttcgttttc aacacgatca
   240601 cctttagcta cttggaattc ttttagccct tgactaacat gaatcttctt atcattgatc
   240661 ttatcagcag ttccatcaac atctggacct ttgcatacgt caattggggt attggtaacg
   240721 acattggtaa cttcatcaca tggatttact ttaccatctt catcatcttt taattgttct
   240781 ggtaattctt taccaacatc aagattgaca ttcttatctt cagcatcaga aacgcgctca
   240841 agacttgcaa agaaatccat tgcgggaact gtttttttct tagccatttt aaaactccgg
   240901 agtattaaag ttcataaggt tgttannnnn nnnnnnnnnn nnnnnnnnnn nnnnnnnnnn
   240961 nnnnnnnnnn nnnnnnnnnn nnnnnnnnnn nnnnnnnnnn nnnnnnnnnn nnnnnnnnnn
   241021 nnnnnnnnnn nnnnnnnnnn nnnnnnnnnn nnnnnnnnnn nnnnnnnnnn nnnnnnnnnn
   241081 nnnnnnnnnn nnnnnnnnnn nnnnnnnnnn nnnnnnnnnn nnnnnnnnnn nnnnnnnnnn
   241141 nnnnnnnnnn nnnnnnnnnn nnnnnnnnnn nnnnnnnnnn nnnnnnnnnn nnnnnnnnnn
   241201 nnnnnnnnnn nnnnnnnnnn nnnnnnnnnn nnnnnnnnnn nnnnnnnnnn nnnnnnnnnn
   241261 nnnnnnnnnn nnnnnnnnnn nnnnnnnnnn nnnnnnnnnn nnnnnnnnnn nnnnnnnnnn
   241321 nnnnnnnnnn nnnnnnnnnn nnnnnnnnnn nnnnnnnnnn nnnnnnnnnn nnnnnnnnnn
   241381 nnnnnnnnnn nnnnnnnnnn nnnnnnnnnn nnnnnnnnnn nnnnnnnnnn nnnnnnnnnn
   241441 nnnnnnnnnn nnnnnnnnnn nnnnnnnnnn nnnnnnnnnn nnnnnnnnnn nnnnnnnnnn
   241501 nnnnnnnnnn nnnnnnnnnn nnnnnnnnnn nnnntagaga ttttttctca gtagccatta
   241561 tagaccccaa taggttaatt attcattcaa ttgagcacta tagttacttt aagacgaaat
   241621 aatagcggat ctgctttaaa gcagatccgc tttaaattaa aatgcttgac caggacaaac
   241681 ccaaatataa tcaccagttg tttggccatt aggtctgact aatataaatc tttgtccaac
   241741 cgtaccgcgc acagaagcat cttcaaatgg aaaacctcta ggtataacta atttaccatc
   241801 tttgtcttgt gcccaaaaac ttaatgagtt cctagtctct gcgccattaa taggatcttt
   241861 ttcatagaaa cttaatacga aagtaaatcc attcggcaat gacgcattgt atttaataac
   241921 agtgccaatg aatgtaggcg ttgtcggcga tgatacatat ccatcttctt ctttaaagat
   241981 aatgttagta tcaaaataat ctttaacatc tagtagatta taaataacat catctccata
   242041 aagagggtgt ttcattttta atggatattt atttattgtt gtgtaaaatg caccaggaat
   242101 gaaattatca catttagatg tatctgccat gatttactcc tgtacatcca tcattacacg
   242161 tccttcaata gaccagtata attcattttc taatgaatta taaaccgttc tatattcaca
   242221 tgcctcacct ttgtttaatt gacagtcaac tttgagtact ctgttaccaa ctaaacgatt
   242281 accataagca cgaatcacca gtaatccatt tgtcttatta gcaatagtaa atacatattt
   242341 accttttttg gtatcataag cagtagctgg taaatttact ataaatggac tatctgaatt
   242401 atcattatca gtataattag gatcttcaac gataatgtgt gcattaagat aagttgagtc
   242461 aatatcaaac ttacgtccag ttgctttaga cgtatcaatt actttcatag gtgggtagat
   242521 ataacagaat tcactcatga ttgcatccac catgatagac caagtgtata catcgcttta
   242581 gttgtttcat tataacagat aaatcgagta tagccattat taggtaagaa accagtactt
   242641 gtatacattg gcctaatgat actctgttga taagcagtgg ctatatcaac atcttcatta
   242701 gttaaattca gtattcgata ttcagcacca gctttaagtt tctcgctatt accagagggc
   242761 agtataacac ctttaggtga ctctactatt tgagcatcat ctggtttagg cattagtact
   242821 aatagtctac ctatagcttg gtcataaggt ggacaaatcc aattaccaaa tttacctgtt
   242881 tcattatcaa ctgtaattgt aaatggtaca agcaattgcg ggaatatctg atatccatct
   242941 gttggttctg gatcaggatc tggatcaggg tccggcggat cagggtcaac atcaccacct
   243001 gaatgtaacc atagatttaa ccatcctctc caccatagtg acgaatcaat agctttaaat
   243061 aaaaagtttg gttgtttctt accaccggta tacgttatat tagatatttc taaccatatg
   243121 tcactagcag taaaatttaa tttagcttta ttagcaacat acgcaactaa agcttcgcta
   243181 ttttttaacc cttgaacaac cgttacttct gatgctgtcc aatatggatt tttaatataa
   243241 tcattaacat taaaacgatt ataaagaaag tcgtaataaa cagcactatt agttgcatct
   243301 ttctgaatgc gaacaaatgc cctattaggc tcatcgatag ttacactatc cattaccatt
   243361 acaataatgg acttatcctc agataaacct aaatccggat atgctgttgt aactgctttg
   243421 aagaaaccta ttcgtggatc ttgtccacgc gggttatccg caagattaag agtgaatcta
   243481 cgcattgcac cacctttaga ttaatataag agagggcctt tgccctctct catttatgca
   243541 ttannnnnnn nnnnnnnnnn nnnnnnnnnn nnnnnnnnnn nnnnnnnnnn nnnnnnnnnn
   243601 nnnnnnnnnn nnnnnnnnnn nnnnnnnnnn nnnnnnnnnn nnnnnnnnnn nnnnnnnnnn
   243661 nnnnnnnnnn nnnnnnnnnn nnnnnnnnnn nnnnnnnnnn nnnnnnnnnn nnnnnnnnnn
   243721 nnnnnnnnnn nnnnnnnnnn nnnnnnnnnn nnnnnnnnnn nnnnnnnnnn nnnnnnnnnn
   243781 nnnnnnnnnn nnnnnnnnnn nnnnnnnnnn nnnnnnnnnn nnnnnnnnnn nnnnnnnnnn
   243841 nnnnnnnnnn nnnnnnnnnn nnnnnnnnnn nnnnnnnnnn nnnnnnnnnn nnnnnnnnnn
   243901 nnnnnnnnnn nnnnnnnnnn nnnnnnnnnn nnnnnnnnnn nnnnnnnnnn nnnnnnnnnn
   243961 nnnnnnnnnn nnnnnnnnnn nnnnnnnnnn nnnnnnnnnn nnnnnnnnnn nnnnnnnnnn
   244021 nnnnnnnnnn nnnnnnnnnn nnnnnnnnnn nnnnnnnnnn nnnnnnnnnn nnnnnnnnnn
   244081 nnnnnnnnnn nnnnnnnnnn nnnnnnnnnn nnnnnnnnnn nnnnnnnnnn nnnnnnnnnn
   244141 nnnnnnnnnn nnnnnnnnnn nnnnnnnnnn nnnnnnnnnn nnnnnnnnnn nnnnnnnnnn
   244201 nnnnnnnnnn nnnnnnnnnn nnnnnnnnnn nnnnnnnnnn nnnnnnnnnn nnnnnnnnnn
   244261 nnnnnnnnnn nnnnnnnnnn nnnnnnnnnn nnnnnnnnnn nnnnnnnnnn nnnnnnnnnn
   244321 nnnnnnnnnn nnnnnnnnnn nnnnnnnnnn nnnnnnnnnn nnnnnnnnnn nnnnnnnnnn
   244381 nnnnnnnnnn nnnnnnnnnn nnnnnnnnnn nnnnnnnnnn nnnnnnnnnn nnnnnnnnnn
   244441 nnnnnnnnnn nnnnnnnnnn nnnnnnnnnn nnnnnnnnnn nnnnnnnnnn nnnnnnnnnn
   244501 nnnnnnnnnn nnnnnnnnnn nnnnnnnnnn nnnnnnnnnn nnnnnnnnnn nnnnnnnnnn
   244561 nnnnnnnnnn nnnnnnnnnn nnnnnnnnnn nnnnnnnnnn nnnnnnnnnn nnnnnnnnnn
   244621 nnnnnnnnnn nnnnnnnnnn nnnnnnnnnn nnnnnnnnnn nnnnnnnnnn nnnnnnnnnn
   244681 nnnnnnnnnn nnnnnnnnnn nnnnnnnnnn nnnnnnnnnn nnnnnnnnnn nnnnnnnnnn
   244741 nnnnnnnnnn nnnnnnnnnn nnnnnnnnnn nnnnnnnnnn nnnnnnnnnn nnnnnnnnnn
   244801 nnnnnnnnnn nnnnnnnnnn nnnnnnnnnn nnnnnnnnnn nnnnnnnnnn nnnnnnnnnn
   244861 nnnnnnnnnn nnnnnnnnga attaatcctc ataattagag cgcgatgggt ttccatctat
   244921 aaaatcagtc tgttctagtt gtgttaaaat aaaaagtctg gtattatgag ctttacgtaa
   244981 tacccttgta acagtctatt gatagaaatg ccaatactgg cttttatggg taggcatagt
   245041 actaacagag gtcatcatgc tcggtttgac tattaaagcc ttgctcttcg tttggccatt
   245101 ccttaagagg gctatctttg gtgatagaac aattaaggaa gtgttgctgg aaaacaaaca
   245161 tgtcacggca atgttaatcc tagttgtaat attactaggt accttattca tagtgactag
   245221 tgagttgaag tcagttaaag caagcaactg ggccgttaaa gccgaaatgg atcgactcaa
   245281 gaaaatgacg cctgagaagg ctgaaatgct tgagcgccgc cgtcgtttaa atgacttgct
   245341 aaagtaagta ccaaattggt ggatcacatg tcaagaaagt tctttctaat actcctacca
   245401 cttatcagtg gctgtgttta tacgccacat gagtaccaca cgcacaacac gactgtggtc
   245461 caatatgagc actcctcttc tacagatgat catacatctg ttgttacaac taaagaagag
   245521 gtaatacaaa aagttctgcc tacacctaaa aaatatagta aggatactag taagaagtgt
   245581 atggttttcg aactaccaag aaagaaaccg gtaccgccaa caccgattat tacagagttt
   245641 atagaaactc cggaacaaat cgatatcttg ttgactgact atataaaaga attaaagtca
   245701 catattgtat ctgagcgcgc taaaattgag caagcatatg aagaatggcg tgcaaagtgt
   245761 gatgagtaat ttacttgata gaattattat ctagtttagt aatcgatcac atgaggaaac
   245821 aataatgtca gacggtatgg ttttatacac tgacggatca ttccgacagg gtaaagctgg
   245881 ttggggtatt catggttata cctatgaaaa tgttgcaatg aaatctaaag cagccaccaa
   245941 acagcaacca acagctaagg gatacttaga tgtaggtgca gatgagacat gcactgtttt
   246001 aaattatatt gatgcatttg gtagtgtaac taataaccct actaataata caggtgagct
   246061 aaccgctgcg attgaggctt tcaaaatagc ccatgaagca gatgctccta gactaacgat
   246121 gctcatggat agtgaatacg ttagaaaagg tatgaccgca tatttaccca aatggattaa
   246181 gtctaattgg attaaatcag acggcacgcc ggtagcaaac caggacctat ggaaacagat
   246241 ggtcgaacta aaagctaaat gggaagaaac taataaacca ttaagcatcc aatgggtccg
   246301 tggacataac ggagacattg gtaatgaaaa agctgatgct aacgctaagc ttggttcggg
   246361 acagaataat gataagccag tgatggtttc ggttaaaggc gaggaaatta acaaacttaa
   246421 aaaacaagtt gttaatccac ttatcctcga aagtaggtta ctcttcgcca ttaactctgg
   246481 agaagaacca gatgggttct attacaccta taacttaggt cgtatgcata actatggtca
   246541 taaaccaaaa gacactgcta aagataaatt agctaaagct gatttaattt tagggcgtcg
   246601 tatctctgaa gcaaccttca gtgtatataa ggcaaatgaa ccagatgagt atctccagtt
   246661 actaattaat atgcatacag aagcactggg tactgaaaat ccagaactgg gtatcatcaa
   246721 tttggcaaac gcatatcgtg caaccattcg acagaaaatt gaatccatgg ggctacctgc
   246781 tctagtcgta tggaaagata tcaatgtttt gtcgacgcca acagatgaac tcattagtcg
   246841 gactcttaat ccaccacgta tggcaaatga tgctgtagct acatttaatg ttatgcgcag
   246901 tcgtcttgaa gattacttgg ctggtaaact tggagagtcg gttggtatta ttgatattac
   246961 cgagcacttc ttcgaggaag tcgcaaaggg taagaaagtt ggctatcaac tacttaagac
   247021 gattacatct aatacaggct ttgtagaagt tccgatcaca tttaaagatc gtaagataaa
   247081 attaaagctt gtattaaata tcgatattcc aagtagaaac caattagctc gtattggagc
   247141 taataaagtt aaaatggaaa ttcttgtagt agctgaaggc ccatattctt attcatattc
   247201 aattgtgttc gtgacggatg atggttcagc tatctatcaa tcaccctata cacaatttat
   247261 tctcccaaaa tagtgggtat tccatgaacc ttattagcag attcaaaaag tcggttaaga
   247321 atggtttcag ggcaatttgg attaagctct gggactatgc tgatcccgaa ctaaagcgga
   247381 tgtgcgtcat ggcgtcactg tactccgtta tagtacagtg taagacaaat gagtgtgaaa
   247441 agatctctca tttgaattct aacatgaaac tagtacgcga tgaagctgcc ttacgactcc
   247501 caattcatta tgggccgtac gtatggaaag gcgtgatagc aatcgataag attgataaag
   247561 cagatctaac cactgatcaa tttttcatga ggcttattcg taagactccg tgttggatga
   247621 aatatgctga tgatgcaact tttttaaagg atttgaaaac tctctttaaa ttaagtttac
   247681 atgagaagtg tattccaaat tgattggtac gacataatgc cctctccttt tgggagaggg
   247741 cttatgctgt tatccaatga tttcacgaag aatatcttca gtggctttca ttgtgttcgc
   247801 agtctcaaca atcttagtaa agagtgttga ataacgttca acatggtctg ctgcccatgt
   247861 aaccccttca attaatgtct gtaatagctc tggagaggtg tcagagttac tatccataac
   247921 atcctccata aagctatcaa ttaattgact aagcgcttct gaagcacgtt ttacatcatt
   247981 tggacgaacc cgtgataaaa tgctacgaat atcgttcatt ttctttgttg cgtcaacaaa
   248041 tgaatttaat gatgggtaaa gcttaccaaa ctcagctgta cttgaccggt tgtcactgtc
   248101 atagaaagaa gcatctttag caagatcatt gatcgatgcc attgcaaatg aattagcaaa
   248161 gccacgctta tccattcgat cagcacgctg ttgtagataa tatccaagtt gtgctttaac
   248221 cgggtctaat accgctggaa taatagtggc catttcctta gcttctgtta atagataatc
   248281 aacatagtct ggaatctcac cattaaaacc aactggttgt ggcacgattg tatttgctac
   248341 ttctaaataa tcaatgtgtg aaactaaatg gcgcatctgc gctggatgga actcaggaat
   248401 aatttgatta ctccagttag tcatcgacgt aaatgcatta cgagcagcga tagcaaaatt
   248461 agcaccgcgt ttattgataa tgttaatagc gtttgttgcg aaattagctt cttgagaaat
   248521 agtctcagta atatctacaa gctgttgttt tggatcaact tgtactaaac taatatcatc
   248581 attaacaata ttgtcagatt caattagatc ctgacaatca ttttctagtg aaatactttt
   248641 agcgtattta tggatgttaa acatgtctta atttccttgc gcaaggattg ttgaatatgt
   248701 agacataaaa ttactctcca aatcaattaa ttgactgttt aacttaaaaa atggagtcaa
   248761 catgtttggt aaacatttcg aacgtccagc tttccgaccg gctcttaaca tcggatgcct
   248821 tatggacatt tcaactggta agtatgaaca aggtaagcat ggtgaaatga ttctaaatgg
   248881 tggtatggga tcactaactg gtattgcttc acgacctaac aattttaaaa ctgcattagg
   248941 tatctacctc atggcaatga tgcgccgtgc tttccccggt gcacatgcaa tgacttatga
   249001 tacagaaggt acattaaacc caggtgctcg atttacatct ttagcacaag cttatcctga
   249061 gcttgctgcc atcgattggg aaaatgatga gcaatacatg tttactgact tatctcgtta
   249121 tactggggat gagtggttca aaatcttccg agatgcatta tctgaaaaag agaaagctga
   249181 aaaagattat ctacgcacta ccccatttct tgatgtgaat ggtaataata agaaagcact
   249241 gtacccaact ggtgggttca ttgatagttt ctcaaagttc attgtctcag ctgtgtctga
   249301 aatgtatgct aaaaatgcta tcggtgattc taaagtaaac actgatgcaa tgactaatgg
   249361 taaagctaag aatcagttat ttaaccaact gccacagatc tgtgctaaaa ccagtacata
   249421 catgattctc actgcacacg ttggagatat cattcaaatt gagatgtacc ctactgataa
   249481 acgtaatcta tcgcatatga agaaggatac ggttcttaaa ggggtatcag gtggtttcta
   249541 ctctttaccg aataatgtgt tttctattga atctaataaa ccgttagtca ataaagaaaa
   249601 aatgccttta tatccaattg acaattcaac tgctattgaa ggcgatacag atctacgcat
   249661 tctagaagtt attaacctac gtggtaaagg tggaattact ggtctaccat tccatctcat
   249721 tgtttcacag actgaaggta ttcttccatc actatcggaa ttccattatt gccgtgaaaa
   249781 tgattggggg attggtggta ataacattaa ctacttcgtt gagctatgtc ctgatatcaa
   249841 actaagtcga accactgttc gtaagaaatt gatggataac cctgctctac aacgagctgt
   249901 tgaaatccaa tctgaaatgc tacaattaat tcaattccaa cgttggaatc ttggagatta
   249961 tgtagtaact ccagctgaac tatatgctga tcttaaagta atgggttatg attgggatat
   250021 tattcttaat aatactcgtg gctattggat gttcgaagaa gacgaacaat ttagtgataa
   250081 aaaattccta tccacgtatg acctactacg catgcgtaaa agtgaatata aaccatactg
   250141 gatgactgac gaagaaaaag ctaaaattgt acctcttgaa ctagctaaag caaaagctta
   250201 atgttagtat agatgttatc gccagtttta aaataactag gggtcaataa gatccctagt
   250261 tatgtcaggt ttggtatatg aatgtttaca cttatcagat agctaaatat aagttagtta
   250321 tagagaaagg aataaaaccg ctagacataa ctgttaaatc aggtgcatat caactcgcac
   250381 ctacgtggtt aatggttatg ggacataaga aaggaattat atcaagtgat gaatacactg
   250441 aagcatatct cagtatgtta gagcaatcat tgattgataa tccagaattc tttaaatggt
   250501 tcttccaatt agaggaagta gcattaggtt gttattgtcg cgctggtaat ttctgtcacc
   250561 ggcatttatt agtagaatgg cttgaaacaa aaacagaggt catttactgt ggtgagatat
   250621 caaagtaaaa taaagaccct aaggaactat aatgaaaact acagaagatt atcgtttaac
   250681 actttgtcaa cgtctacgaa tgtttgatgt tgaactatca gaagatctat tacgtcgatt
   250741 accagtgtgt acagacgtac ccactttatc agcttgcttt cagcaactat tagctcaata
   250801 tcctagtcag acattgacag ctagaactac cattgatgat tcagtcacct ttgaagtatg
   250861 gtatgctaat tttctagcca acatattacc aattcttaag agacataggt tacctccatg
   250921 tactgaccag aattcaatac ctgtttatca aggggtatct cgctcaagct aatggtatgt
   250981 taaacaacct taaaggaaat taccatgact aaacgagaat tggtagaaaa agaatgccta
   251041 tggattattg acatgtttct acctggtagt agtaatgttg atatctataa agaaatgttt
   251101 gcgcgaatga atgatgagga atttgaggag tggattaata agttagattc tggtgaagag
   251161 atgttggcgt tatatgctcc taacttatgc actaagccta aattaaccat taagcgaaat
   251221 tataaagttg ctaaagcgat tggtcataat ttattccaac acatcatttt aactgatcca
   251281 ggtactggcc aggtatatcg aactgctaat aaacatttag ttggtttaat accaatccgt
   251341 cgtcaagtac agatgcttga gaaaaagaaa agtattccgg gttctagtca tgtgattgac
   251401 cagaggtcag ggcaagtaac tggtgattct aaaggatcac gtatgtctgc accagagatt
   251461 caagttaacg cttcaaaagg tctccgttat tccatgatcg aattcatgaa attacgtggt
   251521 ggtgaccaga aggcatataa tgcaatgaac cgctctatta tcgaaactgg tagtgcttct
   251581 gttgattcca tcatgtccac ttatgatgct actgtgcaat ctaataaaac atttgcatgt
   251641 tatctaaaag gcatgatgct acaaaataac ttggtgtaac tatgaataat cgtcagattt
   251701 atgaagatat gtgcgaagct ttaattgtat ctaatactga gttagtaaat ggatacagtg
   251761 ctgaaatcat tgcggatatt ttggatttac taaataactg gagtaccaat actcattggt
   251821 atcacattgc tgataaaaca gttattaggg atatctggaa tttattccgt aataaaggta
   251881 atcgtcttca acctatctta agtttagtta gccgatttaa gatggctgtt aatgattggg
   251941 aagatgtggt ggaattacta gctaattcta tttatcctta tcagcctaat tcaactattg
   252001 ttgaccaaga aatgttagcg cgattaattc cacgaaaaga attaactgac attttatacc
   252061 aaaatgattg gttagtttgg attatttgcc aatgtttaaa tatccgttat attactaata
   252121 tggttgaatc tatcccagtt caagctaagc catctaaaaa gaaggcggta aataataatg
   252181 tttcgtaaaa tcttaattga tcttgactca ctattagata cacggttagg aactattagg
   252241 ttactaaata aagatgcagc taataagctt gttactaatg gtcaaattta ttggcatagg
   252301 gaaatggatg attggactaa actaacagat ggtttagtaa ctaatgaaca atttgtcgaa
   252361 gcttattcta aacgtggtgg tgaaaatact gctgatacta tcaatagttc tatattcact
   252421 ggtatcattc catttattat tcaattaata gcccaatcag atttgaatag attagatggt
   252481 atagttaatg ctaattttga aacatgtctt gaagttaata tctggccata tgaattaaca
   252541 ccagatgctc aagatgaatt actatactgc ttacataagt acataggtga tcatattcag
   252601 atcaccctga ttaatactcc attaacagat cttacttgtt ctagattaaa ctctatctat
   252661 tcaatggcga ttatgtataa ttttggagaa tggtgtaaaa cccatgttct tgaattagga
   252721 caagtgttga tgcctgactt tacgattatt ggtccaaagc tatttgagaa agatgtaagt
   252781 gaattagctg ttgaagataa acagtttatt atcatggatt tccagttaaa gcataaactt
   252841 aatatcgact ttgatttcat cgatgctgaa tacttttcca tgtttaagcc atgataccca
   252901 atagaaagct ctaatagggc tttctatgct ttttttagat ataactggca tgatggtata
   252961 gttaataata aatcaacctt aaaagacaaa ataaagccct ccccgaaggg agggcaatat
   253021 gtcgttttaa ataacagcac ctttggaaac tacccaatta gtaccgtccc ataggagagt
   253081 aagaattgtt ttagtatcgc ctaggtcatc tactattaat ggagtaccat tgttccactg
   253141 tagcactgca ctagatagtg ttggcatagc taccttacca agtagtacaa gaacagccgt
   253201 taccatacga tcaacaggtc cattctctag tgtaatggtt tggttagcag cagtttgaac
   253261 cctatagcac tgttggttag ctggtgttag agttaaagct gtaccagtga atgtacttga
   253321 ttttagacta tatgcatcga atgatttatc tagcttcttc caagtaatat tagtaccagt
   253381 acggctacgt acccaatcac catcagcggt tacatcatta ttcggacctt ggaatagagt
   253441 ccatgattta gccgcagcat tacgtaggaa tagttgtcca ctagtagcat cagcttgatc
   253501 aactataata gttacaggtg tccatttaga accactagct gttttctcac gtacatagtt
   253561 agtgccagta gcaccttcac taggtacttc accaataact gcggctggta cagctaccca
   253621 ttcaccattt tgcataccca tcagagtatc atcggtttgc agaggtgcta catcaaccca
   253681 gttaccagct acacgacctt gaggcttagt agcttgtgca gtatcgcgta ctacatctga
   253741 aggaatttct gggaatgtaa tggtagccca ttcagtttca ccacctgcaa tacctttacg
   253801 aacgtattgt gcattgacag ttggattagg tacagcatca atggcaggtg ttggtaattc
   253861 aatagcagtc cattcaacag ccccatcagc ggttgcttta cggcgaccat agaaaacacc
   253921 aacctcggca ttgggtactt catcaacagg tagttcagtc cagccgagtt tgtaccgaac
   253981 cattttctta tcgacatctt ctggatcgac ttcactaact ggaacggaca ttagtttgta
   254041 gaatacaacc cagttagcat ctttatacca gacagtgcca gttttgtcga tacaccagtc
   254101 accacggtta ccatcgatag atgtaggcgc agtttgacct tcaggtagaa ttacccaaga
   254161 ggatccacgt tcacctttct gaccggtttt accaggcata cctggaacac cttgcttgcc
   254221 ctcaggacct tcaggaccct gcggacccat agctaggaca cctaggcttt cccaagtaaa
   254281 tgtaccttca gtatcgatac ttacaaatac ttctacttgt ccttcagtat tggtgtgaat
   254341 ggcaatacct ttacctacgt tatcagcaga tgctactggt ttaccagcat catcaccaac
   254401 gtagataatt aatagaccac caccttgttt accttcagga ccttgtggac cttcgacacc
   254461 ctggataccc tgctcaccat ttagattaat tgggccgata tagccatcaa tttcctgacc
   254521 ttggtaagta tagagcattg taccttcatt agtttcaacc cagtatgaat caccagttac
   254581 taagtcagga tcagtgtctt tctttggtag ttgtgaagca tcagttaaaa cacctttgat
   254641 gtttaaacct tcacccggtt taccttgcgg acctgccata ataccaacgc tagtccagcg
   254701 actaccgtcc atgttaacaa atacttcgcc cgtggactta acagtatatg ctttccattg
   254761 gttatcagca agtgcctctg gtggggtatc ttcaggagtg tcaatcgctg cgatgatctg
   254821 gataggttca ccagcgggac cttgtgggcc ttctgggccc tcgggacctt ctggaccctg
   254881 atcaccgtct ttaccaggtg cgccatcttc acctttagga cctcgatgtg taccactatt
   254941 tacccaatta ccatctatct taacaaataa ggtagatgtg tcttgtgtga agtacgctgc
   255001 ctgatcagga gcatctgccg gtagggctgc ctcattggca acagcaccag taataactac
   255061 gttcttacca tgtagactga ttaaccattc accctcagta ccagtgaacc cattgtccaa
   255121 tgctacttgg aaagccgatt taccttgtgc ccctggttca ccaggtatac cttgatcacc
   255181 atctttacct tgtgggcctt ctgggccctg cggaccacgg aatgaaccca tggctgtcca
   255241 tgagatatca acagtcggat cttggccagt cagtacataa accgtattgg tggaacgtac
   255301 tgaaacacct tggtattgtt ctacaccagt agtggttaat agatcatcag cagtttcaac
   255361 tgctttaact acttctaagt tacgaccttg tggaccaggt tcaccttgtt taccatcggg
   255421 acccggatca cctgtattac ctggtttacc ttgtgggccc tcaggacctt ggaaagtacc
   255481 taggtctgac cacgctcctt ttacaaagat gaatagatgt tctggtttgc cagcttccat
   255541 agtaactaag tatgcttctg attctttagc tacagatgga tcaggtaaat cagctggtga
   255601 tggtagtgaa tccttaatgg tgaatggcat tgctggttca ccctgaggac cttcaggacc
   255661 aatttcaccg tctttacctt gaggaccctc ggggccctca ggtccacgtt caccctgtgg
   255721 tgtaactggg aaccaatcat agtcatcaat agttggattc tctggcggat tattacctga
   255781 gataagcatc cacgcccaga gttgattatt ccatgaataa gcatctccag gtttattact
   255841 ttcagtctta ggtaattcta agttattagg ccaacgacca cggataacta gaccagtacc
   255901 atctggacca cgaagtgaac ctgtttcaac ccaacgacct tttacagggg gatcttcgtt
   255961 acctagcggt gattcccata cccatagccg atcttcaacg aaccaagcat caccgacatt
   256021 atgcgtatct aatggtttaa tttcttgttc gaatgtggct agatcaacat tagcgataat
   256081 attgatagct ggaccaaccg ggccaggagg gccttggtcg ccatctttac ccggctgacc
   256141 gtcttcaccc tttaatccag gtatagtaac aggatcaacg aaagtggtat taagacccac
   256201 cccggtagaa accgggatgt gtccattaac tacagaagtg ggttcatcaa ttgatgatac
   256261 ccgtttgggg agttccccgt ttacataatc ttcaaatgca gaagccatta tactacttcc
   256321 tcaagttcga ttttcatcag tccagtggtg ttggatacag cgtttgctga gtcacagtta
   256381 taccacttat tgccatcctt gatggtgtag gtgtcaactt gatttgcatc atccgcctta
   256441 taagtgaagt ttaagctacc agtagaacct ttagataggt tactgcaacg tagtttacca
   256501 gtattggtta cttcagtacc aatatcagtt tcacggttag gccaagcagc tacacttaga
   256561 gtgcggaata caaatccacc tagtacgtaa gtaccaccat ttacactatt agcttcaaca
   256621 ccagctaaac cttttagaac cacgctgtta aaatcgtagg ttcctttagg atcatcgtca
   256681 tgtactagta acgcacgtgt ccatacctta ccagtggcat cagatttcca atcctcagta
   256741 gcccacttac cgccaggcgc attcatggcc ggagctgcac ttagtttctg agtagaggtt
   256801 aaagtaatga catgactttg tacttgggtt ccaaagttac cgcctgaacg aaggcgagca
   256861 gcagggtagg taaccgtcgc agtaggtgcc gcatttgcaa tagctacaac agcagtagcc
   256921 gtagctacac taccattagc tgcacgttta gcagtaatta ataggttatt agtgctgtcg
   256981 ttataagtac ctgacttata agtaactacc ttagcaattt ctgcttcatt tgcactggtt
   257041 atagtgagct gatcatttgg tgaggaataa accacactat cagcattaga tactgtattg
   257101 gcaacagtag cagtttcacc tactttaata gcactttgac cagacggata agttacttga
   257161 ccaatattaa caactgggcg aagatcattt aactgcatgg tgttaatttt atcttcggaa
   257221 ccagcatcac tggaagtaaa ccattctgac catgacccag ttgatttctg aacacgtaca
   257281 cggaaaccat atgccttagt agtattacca cgatcagcta cgtaaagacc agtaacctct
   257341 agttctttag taggtgcaac agtaccacta ctttctttca gtgcaccaaa gtcagcaatt
   257401 tcgtacgcta ctatattttc atcagtaaca actttaattg caacaaggtc atcttcttta
   257461 agttctgttt gacctaacgg ataaccgcca gtaaatacag cactagtaat attagcggga
   257521 gtatcggcta ataccttagt agtaaattta gccccatcgg cgtgttctac aacaatatca
   257581 gcataacctt cagtagtagg tgcaccaagg tcaatattgg cagtagcaat ccacataggt
   257641 ggattaacgc caggagttac aactgcatct acattattga ttttaacgct aggtacataa
   257701 ctagaatgtc cagttattgc atcaacgata acccgaacat tactagtagt tgatagacat
   257761 gactgtacgc tgtgtccatc aggggtacgc acaatactac ctacgttctg actgggatca
   257821 gttgcttgta catctttgac gaatacaccg ccactaatac cttcattttt aggaaggttc
   257881 ttaaggtcaa cggttgtttc atcaacgcct tcaacaatac ggatattgcc gtcattcttg
   257941 aatgcaatgt aatcagttaa actaccaatc tggaattcac cattgtcata aatacgaatt
   258001 tcagactcag gtaattcggg taatgcgcct tgcgtagtgg gtgcagaagc gttctttaga
   258061 taagaataac cttctgcttc catacgacct tgttccatca tacgctgagg tactttatca
   258121 ccagcagtta agtcgtcttg atttagacgc ttatcaaaca ggaaagcaaa gttatggaaa
   258181 gcagcgttgg atgataatcc accattctta ccagttacac gaagtacatc tttaactgta
   258241 taaccttgtt gatttaagag tgtctggagt agttcagcag tcatggttgc atgcagtgat
   258301 gttaaccatt cctgttcagt accttggaaa ccattttcca cagctacttc atatgcactc
   258361 ttaccagcat cacctttaag ggatgctata aactcttctt cagtaccaac gaaacctaga
   258421 tcgactgcga tttgataaga agatttacct ttgagcgaat caagccattc ggtttcagtt
   258481 ccctggaaac catttttaac ggcaatctcg tacgcactaa gaccgggtgc cccagtctgt
   258541 agttttgaca gcagaaactt atagttatcg acttgaccag ctgcatcggt atgaattaat
   258601 tcaatatact cgctatcgtt aagagtagct agatccggca gttgactgat cttgcctttg
   258661 tctgtagcat ttgccatttt tatttccttg ctgtataaga aacactaaca tgttagtctt
   258721 tcgaagaaga ctcatacagt aatgtactat tgctaatgag taatatttta acaacataag
   258781 agagtcccga aggactctca aaaagttaca ttgacacaag atgtggttta tcatgagggg
   258841 aagtttcaca tgataccata gactccattc tattgctaca tcttattttc tatgtgctgc
   258901 aactttacca tccattaggt tataaacttc ttgaatggtt ttaggtgacc catctttgtt
   258961 ataaaaaata gatgggtttg cctgagcttc ttttgggaaa tgggtagccg ctaattcatt
   259021 ctgaccagtg gtcaggaaac gacgggctgc accaggtcca aagaagtgag ctaaataaag
   259081 atcagtatca gttggttcac gtttaaggac aggacgaaga atattcatat tctctttaat
   259141 tagttcggca cccattaaag cacttatacg tggatcttta cgtaatgcac ctgttggatc
   259201 agtaataacg ccatacttca tgccataatt ttcaatcatt gttttccatg ttccagtaag
   259261 gaattggaac caaccagtag ctgatgaagt cttagctttt atttcgtaat cgaatgctga
   259321 ttcaatagaa gcaaatgtta atagcaactg gctacgaaca ccagtagcat tttctactgc
   259381 attcataact ggagttgcag ctgcacgtga tttatttgca gttggcatag ggatagtttt
   259441 ataaggaata ggtggggaat atttactgaa taattcagcc caagtattct tacctacaat
   259501 accatcacta tctagacaat tatctttttg aaatttaacc acctgattaa aggtgttatt
   259561 tccaaaaata ccatctggct ttccaacatc atagccacat aaatttaaaa gtgtctggag
   259621 ttgacatacc tcatcacccc tatcgccttt gcgtaatact ttcatgatat aacctctaca
   259681 tattaaccca gtatgaaccc tgggttaggt tcattgaggg tattacttaa ctttctagat
   259741 aacggagttg accattttct agataacgtg ctgcaccatt ctctaatagt cggatagtat
   259801 ctgacgtatc attaatacgt tgaattagta tattacattc accatagtaa gcataactac
   259861 tcgacatagc tactatcgtg tatggaacaa tatccgtagt tgcattgatt ggtgttgtat
   259921 caaatgaaat atcatctggt ccaagcttcc aacctcgtga acggttaatt tcttcagcaa
   259981 ttgctttagg tgttaaagta ccaactatct taaggataga tccttcacca atagcacgtg
   260041 gatcagcaaa atctaaccga cggtaagtta acatgtactt aatgccagta gtaatgtcga
   260101 tcatttcaat aaatgtacgt ccaggctcaa tcgtggttgg actaaaaaac atatcttcaa
   260161 atgtaactgt ttctggtttg aagtttattt ttaaatcatc ccgcgcaagt tttactagcg
   260221 cgtccctcga tgccatgtca tacggaaaga tatcctgcat gtcaaacctc tatagtggta
   260281 aaatgtttaa tccacatagc attataaagc cttcctcttg aagaggaagg ctattatagt
   260341 ttttattgca taagcatctt tattaattca aaggtacctt gcacaatagt ctttaacaca
   260401 ttggcacttt cttctgacat aggtgcacca gataaaacta ccatagtaga tactgatgcc
   260461 ccaataagag taacgccacc agctaatacc aataccgcat tacggtaaga atctttagcc
   260521 ttcacttcag caatttcccg gctgagaatt ttatattgaa gatctgaatc ggtaatagca
   260581 taaattagac taagtacttc ctcaccagtt atacttagat ttatacgttg ttccttttcc
   260641 aatacactat tcaaataggt acgtatcttc tttccatagt ctttagaaga agataaagga
   260701 ttaccatcga tctcaatcag aacgtcctct agggtcatga ctattctcca aattacgttg
   260761 acgttcgttc cattcacgca atttgtctac ttggatatta catagtccaa gtgcatcagt
   260821 ttgtaaaagc caatgttcgg tcataagtaa gaaacgtgct tcattctcat cagtaacccc
   260881 aacagcttta tatctatcta atgcattgat gatctcatta gctgtaggtg gggcttccac
   260941 atcacaaggg agaagcaaac tacttgggat tgcaactggt attttcacgg gaggcggcac
   261001 agtagtgctc gtacatccgt ttagcaatag cattaataga cttattaatg ctatcttttt
   261061 ttgtgtcagt ttcatgttca atctcagtag tggtgctttc cccattagtt gttttagctt
   261121 taacttcagg ccatacaggt ggagtatatc cacgacctga taaactaatg tactcatcaa
   261181 tcacctcagt gcgtgattgc gcctgctctt tttgtatctc tttcttttta gtaattagtt
   261241 cagcttgaat tttatcggag atacggtctg attcaatcct aaccttttct gccgcttcat
   261301 aagatttaat ttttccaatt aaatctgtag agcgaacaag ttccgtctca taactatttt
   261361 tgtaatatat gataccaatt aaggcaccta tcagaataac taatagtaac catatatgca
   261421 atggtacact accaattatt tttcgtatac ctgctaatag gaacattgtt acctcgaatt
   261481 gttaaacaat cctagtaagg tagtagtaag ctatcgcaca agcatccata gagtgatcat
   261541 ctagactatc tatgtcgatg ttccatgtga tgtcagtacg agaacgcatt gcttctttaa
   261601 catcgtcttt agtagtgccc tttacttttt tcatacccgc attgatttta actgtggtag
   261661 gatcaatcat gtacaagggt ataaatctat catactcgta taatgctcta tgtacatagg
   261721 tcacacattc tacaagtaca gcgaagcttt gggcaaactt accaagatag ttagactcta
   261781 caataactgc atgtggtttt tcagtatgta gtatatttag caccacatcg ctcatttgct
   261841 gcattctagt aaatctacta ccatgaacct cggagatggc agcatatgcc ggatttgtat
   261901 ctttaaggtg gcaagtaaat gcattacgta ccaccttatt acttccatcc aacttatctt
   261961 ccagaatagc tatgccgagg ttttgtgaac cagggtctaa tgctagtacc ctaaatggct
   262021 catcactcgc tggaagctta agcatattta nnnnnnnnnn nnnnnnnnnn nnnnnnnnnn
   262081 nnnnnnnnnn nnnnnnnnnn nnnnnnnnnn nnnnnnnnnn nnnnnnnnnn nnnnnnnnnn
   262141 nnnnnnnnnn nnnnnnnnnn nnnnnnnnnn nnnnnnnnnn nnnnnnnnnn nnnnnnnnnn
   262201 nnnnnnnnnn nnnnnnnnnn nnnnnnnnnn nnnnnnnnnn nnnnnnnnnn nnnnnnnnnn
   262261 nnnnnnnnnn nnnnnnnnnn nnnnnnnnnn nnnnnnnnnn nnnnnnnnnn nnnnnnnnnn
   262321 nnnnnnnnnn nnnnnnnnnn nnnnnnnnnn nnnnnnnnnn nnnnnnnnnn nnnnnnnnnn
   262381 nnnnnnnnnn nnnnnnnnnn nnnnnnnnnn nnnnnnnnnn nnnnnnnnnn nnnnnnnnnn
   262441 nnnnnnnnnn nnnnnnnnnn nnnnnnnnnn nnnnnnnnnn nnnnnnnnnn nnnnnnnnnn
   262501 nnnnnnnnnn nnnnnnnnnn nnnnnnnnnn nnnnnnnnnn nnnnnnnnnn nnnnnnnnnn
   262561 nnnnnnnnnn nnnnnnnnnn nnnnnnnnnn nnnnnnnnnn nnnnnnnnnn nnnnnnnnnn
   262621 nnnnnnnnnn nnnnnnnnnn nnnnnnnnnn nnnnnnnnnn nnnnnnnnnn nnnnnnnnnn
   262681 nnnnnnnnnn nnnnnnnnnn nnnnnnnnnn nnnnnnnnnn nnnnnnnnnn nnnnnnnnnn
   262741 nnnnnnnnnn nnnnnnnnnn nnnnnnnnnn nnnnnnnnnn nnnnnnnnnn nnnnnnnnnn
   262801 nnnnnnnnnn nnnnnnnnnn nnnnnnnnnn nnnnnnnnnn nnnnnnnnnn nnnnnnnnnn
   262861 nnnnnnnnnn nnnnnnnnnn nnnnnnnnnn nnnnnnnnnn nnnnnnnnnn nnnnnnnnnn
   262921 nnnnnnnnnn nnnnnnnnnn nnnntttaga atccttgcag tagatggtta aaatttagta
   262981 cactgtacta ttgagtaaat ttgtaagagt tcccctccac atggagggga tttatgctgt
   263041 taagcaaatt tttcaggagc accacgtacc attacacaga tccatgattg tccattatgg
   263101 gagcgtttta cttcatgtaa ttgggataga tggaatacta atccttcacc ttttccaatt
   263161 aatagttcct caccatctaa aatgaactta gcatcaggcc caatattcca agcaagaata
   263221 gtaccggcct cgggtttatc tacccaataa ttcatctcat ctagaaatcc atctattttg
   263281 gggaaatcta aaaaccatac ttgcagtgct ttgttaaata gttcttcgcc taaaattggt
   263341 ttaatttctt tacgctgttt agcagtccaa ttaaaccatt ttgaagtatt ataaacacta
   263401 catgctttaa ggccattggt gccaactcgc atacggtggc catatgagtc tctaaatgaa
   263461 acttcgcctt taagctttgt taatgttttt agttctgtct tagatagagt cttaagttta
   263521 attaccatgt tgtaccctac tcgtagagat atataagaac gtatctttta tttttaactg
   263581 gagggacttc atgtggctct gaacggattg gaaaaatagt agccctacct ggcacatcct
   263641 gataaaactt accattgatc gttataccat caccattgtc atttaatgca ataaccatgt
   263701 tgtaacgata aacagcttgg tcgatgtgtt caggcatacc tgtaccaatt tcatatcggt
   263761 tgattagaac ttcgcctaac caagcacctt ctaccttagg tgcaatatga aatagtaagt
   263821 cccgtaattc cactggcatt tgattatgac ctaaaaacca ataatcacat tcagtaatac
   263881 ctttggttgg gatactatta atttttttcc gattaaacca ccaggaatct cccagtgtat
   263941 ccagataaga tacaaggtca gctgcaaatt cagctgaaaa cacgtccttg gtcgatcttt
   264001 cgtgggccga taagctcatg caggccacct gcatatcgat gtgctttctc agcgtcgaga
   264061 tcttccctgg atttatagat aacgtctggg ctctcaatta gggcctcctt atgcgcgcga
   264121 ttagttcgtt taacaagatc aatataatca agcatttctt ctagttcatc taactcttga
   264181 ccatattttt cagctagctg tttaattgca cgtgcaagga tattaatttg ctcagtcact
   264241 ggatagcgtt cagtaatttt gtaggccact ttactattta agtgatcttc agtaattact
   264301 tgtggcgctt cttctttagg aacaatcttc caatcagaaa gtgtaggttg tttaccaggt
   264361 gtattactta cgactacatc ataagtaccc atttcggctt caacaaaaat ggtgtgctca
   264421 cgtgacttag catcgaatgc atctaaaggt agatagccta cgctttgtag gaatacctca
   264481 gaagtacggt taaacattaa tagtactttt actttatctt cagtaggcgc agtagctaaa
   264541 gatagttctt ggagtgataa cggattattc attatacaag tgctccagct cgaatcatcc
   264601 aacgccatgt accattattt ctaactgcta catattgctg gtaataatag gcttcaaagg
   264661 gggtattagt tctaacacct acaacagcgt aagtgccttc aggatatttg gtattatctg
   264721 taaacatcgt atttaacgtg tttaatgctt ctgcttcact atttacctga cctaaggtaa
   264781 tggctttaat cttatctttg ttccactctt taaaagcttc aacccagtct tgccaagtac
   264841 catcgcttgc tagataatat ctctcagggt catttaatat tgatgcatta cctttaccta
   264901 atgcattcca tttaaatacg ccactagtta cttcttcagc tggaatatct tttcgaacat
   264961 cattccagaa attctgatat accttacctg ttccagtaac tggataaccc tgactattag
   265021 tagtagcacc aatagtggtc gcattagcag cttgttcatt aatacctaat aatggagtta
   265081 ttttagaatc catcactggt ttggtatatg atccaacttg gtcagctgtg acagcatgtg
   265141 ggttattaaa gtttttaata tgtgctgcaa gtttagccaa cgtatcaata ttaagaatac
   265201 gataaatacc accaattggc atgtatttat tatttacgtt tctattaact gactcagctt
   265261 cagtagcaaa accccagttg gatatcttat caagcggtgg aattaacttg aatcgatcat
   265321 cagcatgcgg attattataa tcagttaagt gtgctgtaac tcgatctcta taatcgtcca
   265381 cagcggtttt tgcatcagtg agataaactt tataataatc atcggcagca ttatccatgg
   265441 cacttctacc gacccgataa gcatgtgcta ttcggtttaa ttcagttacc attgtatctg
   265501 tgccataaat ctgccaatat tcatggccat gaggggcagg cggatatgca tcgggtttac
   265561 caacaatatc atcccaagtg aaacttaatt catctaattc aagtttatca aaaacagctt
   265621 taagttctaa tgctgaaata ctaaagaaac caccaactgc tctatatgta acttggacat
   265681 taggactaac attaggatca gttactacaa caatgcccat tacttctaag ccagtcattt
   265741 cagataactg tgaataaaga taggttgttt tatattgatc tttgtttaaa gataaaccag
   265801 tcttcttatc acgtagatta aagtccttag tataaaaacc accatgtgta cacataagta
   265861 cgcgatgtgt tttattattg acttgaataa gtgtgtgatc ctcatctaca atgtaattag
   265921 atgctaattt agcttttaga tctaatggta aaaaagtaat cattatgccg gttcccctat
   265981 attagtccac gttgatccaa ctttacgtag gaatagagta ttcctatagg tagtagctgt
   266041 tgtaccattg ccatgtccaa taacgaattc ttgatcgtag tggcaaatag ctaatgaacc
   266101 aggccaccat tgttcaggat ctgagaagta tgtgttatgg aaagcaattg cttcttgaat
   266161 agatttaaag ttggtgttat tccagtggac catcgttcct gttttttgga agcgattaaa
   266221 tataaaaccg aaatgagtcc attgaccatt aggcatcaat gtccaatcac gacctggcca
   266281 ggttgctgaa ttaccaatcc taccaggtgc taatctacca gtagttaata cacttagagg
   266341 catcttagca cgtactgttt cacccatgct ataaacatct tgtccaaata atagcttaga
   266401 tgtattagct gttttacctt tatctaattt ttgatttagt aaaatattag cttgagtaac
   266461 agtatacgta tttaattgtt cagccgttac cctgtgtggg ttagtggtaa catcgttaac
   266521 gtgtgccaga tattgaactg tataattggt atcaactgat aacttcattg accatggcgt
   266581 agcatagaca ttcatgatag cgccatttgg ctgtttggct tgtgtttcag ttgcaatacc
   266641 agcattataa acattaccta atgccacttg ccctttacgt gtctggtgtg ggttagtggt
   266701 ggtatcattg atgtgtgtag taagtcgtgc ttcaattgta ttaagatcag cttctattag
   266761 acttaactga tatttaaact catctaaaat ggagtcatat gagtctgatg agcttttctt
   266821 taataagtca gttatttctt ttaatttaac aactctaggc gtaaaaccat aaagttccca
   266881 ataggcatgc atatgtccat taggtttaaa ttggtcagga atatctaaaa tattagacca
   266941 atgtggttta cgggtattat ttaaaagagc gttagcatgc tcagatatgg aaggggcaag
   267001 gttacagtat ataccaccgc acatctgagc atcaatgtaa atatcctcgt ggacatcttg
   267061 ttttgtaata acaattactg aacaagcttc aagtccagtc ttctcaatta cttctggatt
   267121 aataccagta cactgataat ccatttctgg atttaactca ttttgcctac catctctgat
   267181 aaccattcct ttagtgtaaa agtaaccctt atccatcacg atgatgcgat aggggaatcc
   267241 tttctgtttt gctagtgaat ggtattcacc ctttgttcgg ttactataac tctctccagt
   267301 ttcatcaaat ggaagaggta aaagtaatgg attcatctaa actatcctta tggaattacc
   267361 cagccacctt gtgaacggaa acacacgtag ttaggagtat aatcaacgaa aatcaatccg
   267421 ttaccagctg cctggatttt ctgttcttta atagtgaaga atacagtaga tccgataggc
   267481 catgcatctg gattagtgaa gttagttcta cagaaatcta atgctgcttg cacggatggt
   267541 tgtaatccta gtgcataaaa ctttaactta accggatatg aatactctgt ggctaattga
   267601 tcaaagtgtg taaagatacc attcccacgg agtggtgctt tccattgtcc cattgtcccg
   267661 gaaccaatcc gatttatatt gatgacatta ctctggccat cgccagctgt aaagttcacg
   267721 tctgtgtcaa agttcttacg catccaccaa ataagatcgc tataacccat taaagtagca
   267781 gttggttgcc ctttaggttt ataataaacc atattagtat tagctactgt atcagtcttt
   267841 aaatatttac cagtaattcg tgaatcaaaa tcacttttca aatatgactg tacatgtgta
   267901 tttttgactt tatgtggatt atcacggcga gctatgtggg cattaagtgg ttttatagct
   267961 atttcatcta atacgccata tgctaactgc ggtgttagat aatgcgcatt agattgacct
   268021 agttgagcaa tggctggagt agccaatgga aagttattaa ctaaacctag ttcaacattg
   268081 gttggggtaa tcttgtgtgg attagcttta tcttgaatat gcttttctag gcggtcatta
   268141 aatttcttta agaactcatc ataaatctct ttaactttac tacggtagtc atcttcacca
   268201 cttgtgtcac cagccatgag tgcctgtgtt atccactcca tctcgttgtt ataaggctga
   268261 tacgtatcaa gatgccatcg ttcgccaact aactcaccgt ctttccaata tggttcgtta
   268321 ccagtgtagt cgagatcttt tggctttggc ttaccatttg ttttccacca gttaatataa
   268381 tcgtcgataa ctgtgaaact aaacgctaga tcaccgccta ccatgtgagc tgaagtatac
   268441 actattggtg tactaggtgt ttttaagaaa acaattgctg aacatatttc ttgaccgaca
   268501 tacgcactag catctttgtg ataataagta acaatataat caatatcttt aactaaacga
   268561 ttatatttac catcataaac ttctaaccct tttgtataga atccaccatg atataacttg
   268621 atgattctat agtcgaatcc ctgatactga actagagtat gtggttcgct accaatgaaa
   268681 caatctggat ttgtacctaa tggatcaaat ggtaattgta aaataggatt atacataaga
   268741 aatacctttt aactgaaaca gcaaaaagag acacagcttt tggctgtgtc tcttatgccg
   268801 ggtcagatgt ttatagacgg tctgctgcgt cattaaataa tttcgcaagt ggaccgtata
   268861 tgtgcactcg attataatca tctgtccgtt taggagtcat gtacgtagtg ttattgaaac
   268921 cttcttgtgc acgcttctta gtagctggac gatagttagc cacattacca agaccaatat
   268981 ccgatggttg cagattatgt gggttacctc tagctgcaat atgcccattg atcctattaa
   269041 taacggctat gaatttatta aggactgcct tagtaaataa gccttgatta ctaatagaag
   269101 catttatttg agcatccatc tcttgacgtg taacttctgc catttttaaa tcctcttatg
   269161 gaccagtggg tggagttggt tcaatatgtt tcacacgtgt acccctgcca ttccataata
   269221 aggagttatc aggtgaatct ccccagaaca tgacttgatt caaagtattt actgtcacag
   269281 tgaaattatg ccctgctgcc aattgaatat atggtccagc atggtcatct acgtcacatt
   269341 gtccattatc gttatttccg aagaaagcga tttggccatc accatacatc actgtgtaat
   269401 gtgtgtacaa tcctgataca ccaccaattg ggttactatt tacattagca gttacatcgt
   269461 taccacgtcc atcaaaccat aatggcgaga taaccataaa ggatgtatca ttaccattgc
   269521 ggatgatttc catgacatgt actttactag attcagatgt ataatcttca ggagcaacta
   269581 atggatctat tgaatgcatg atgatgtggg tgcaaccaat tgacattgaa tcaataacat
   269641 gattcaatgg tttaattgtg ttgttaacaa aatcattaaa agcactaatg aagcttggga
   269701 taccataagc tgtatataca tagtcagcac tgctagctgg acctatgttt acaacaactg
   269761 tcatttcacc aggataggtg tcttcagtat tggtaaatat agcccatggt ttattagcag
   269821 caggtactaa tagttcagat gtaccacctt taacacaacg ataaagatct tggtgctcaa
   269881 agattgctga ttcacctgtt gaactaaaga tgaacttacc tgttaacata tacagagatg
   269941 ttttattcgc ccagatactt gaaggaatat ttccatctat aggtgcagtc cattctactg
   270001 gaattggtat catctcatcg actttagttt catcgataca tgctgacttg gctacaccat
   270061 tctctaccca atactgacca tatcggtgag atacccagga ttcctgagca tatcctaaac
   270121 gctctggtat aacagcataa gggttagctg gcgatttagg atgaactaca cagtcatctc
   270181 tgacaattgt acaatcccac caactattaa atccagcata agcatggaaa cctgccgtga
   270241 caccttgaat taattccatt cggtcatatt cactagtatc atccacaata actggtaatg
   270301 tatctatctt taattgtaca tcatcccagt tagcgttata gccggctgcc atcctttcaa
   270361 tatcaccgaa tgatgggaat tcatctttcc attgctcagg tgttaatcca ccaaaggtag
   270421 aagcatcacc accacctagt cctgccagta gttgatcaac ttgtgtttta gtatatgcat
   270481 taacctggtc ggcagttaca acgtgtgggt tattttcatt actaatatgt tgattaagtt
   270541 tctcttctag ttcattaatt ctagaagcat caccaatctg actatagaga atagatgcag
   270601 tataaggtgt taataatacc gaatcattag ttacgtctac cgcagtagtt ggtgttgcag
   270661 ctgggtagtt aggaacatta cctaaattaa tatcagctgc tgttagaccg tgtacgttac
   270721 ccctagccgc tatgtgggca ttaagcggat ttacggcaaa cttattaact aatgctaatg
   270781 taccacgtgg gttcgtaaat agatcattac gattagcatc taaatgctgt tgatcacttg
   270841 ccattgcata gtttggaact agtgacaagc caacttgtgc tttagttacc ctgtgtgggt
   270901 tattataatc atgaatatgt tggtcagttg taccggcagc cgcagcacgg atagcttcta
   270961 taatcccttc gataccttca agaatctctt tactacctac taatgaatca ataggttgat
   271021 tgtgttctaa aggtgggaaa gaagcaggta atggaccaat tgcaccccat gaccgaatca
   271081 aggggttata ctgtttgcgt gcaagctcag ccaggatctg ctgattacta aatccccatt
   271141 gcccacctat tgtacgataa tccataccaa tcatagcgtt tatcgaacgc ttcatgatac
   271201 gtatagatcc agcgataggt ctacctatcg attccatagc ttcaataaac caatgcccaa
   271261 taaggtaatc aacaccttct acataagtct gattggtcag tgggttaaat agtcgtaatg
   271321 aatctacaaa gaaaggtgca gcaaatggta taatgaaata ataatcatca ccatctggta
   271381 cctggagagt ttggcgctca cctttaataa agttctgggg atttgttcca ttggggtcga
   271441 atggatataa cccagtttca ccgtgggcca tggttgccct cctttaataa aacgctattg
   271501 cgcaatttgt tagcgtaatg atgtgaaatt cacataggat tgtccaatca ttccatggag
   271561 actaatagat gtacacacta gtacgttctc gccacagaat agatcgtaag tcggggcgct
   271621 ggactgatgt tgatctagct aatgaaaaga tatctacctt atctgtaaag tttggagata
   271681 tttatctata tatcgaatat cctgggccaa ctgcccctat attaaatgct ttacattgga
   271741 taaatgttac taatgagatt agttcagcta atccagatct aaccgtacaa gaatggttaa
   271801 catctcttgg agataaatca ctaccatttg atgatgaact acccaatgaa aaagtacgtt
   271861 tagtaaaata tgcacaagca tggcatgcgg gttatattgc gcagcctgtt gctagaaacg
   271921 gacatgtcac ggatggtggt tctaagttta agaaagaaga tattctttta acccatccta
   271981 aacataaacc tgaagatgtt tgtcgcaagt gccttataac tgtaaataca atgtttcatc
   272041 tagccgatta cactagtgct ggtgtaagaa tcattgatgg aaacaaaaca gttagaacag
   272101 ctaatgacaa tcaaattgga ttatattcat ttgaaacaat aggtgatatt aaatatgtcc
   272161 ctattaaaac tgatatgatt tatccgcagc aggttggagc accgctattt gatgctacct
   272221 atattgatat gcctgaagat atagacctaa ctaataagac tatcttatta tcgctaggtg
   272281 gttatctatg cgtattaggt aaaggtttca atagggtagg tgtacgtact tggagggtag
   272341 actttggtag tctatctatg ttcgaccgat acatgcagtc acgtgaacta attgacctaa
   272401 gttcattagg tttagaaatt gatgacaaaa ataaaactct attaagtgta gaacaaatta
   272461 agaaagattc tgttatcaaa gcttacatga ctttaagtca aacatttttc atcgtattag
   272521 atagcccctc tttattccaa gaatttgtac cacttgaacc attaaaactt cctggcagat
   272581 atcaggcaac taatacacgt actgaagttt atccaaaata tacaaaacct gatcaactac
   272641 cagtagttgg cgcacatggt aagatgttag attatcactt catacacgaa gataaacatt
   272701 ctgtttattg ctgcacatta aatattagaa ataatttcga tgcgcacaca catgattgga
   272761 agactgagaa agtagttgat ggtggaagat atccggcttg gccttttgta catgacaccg
   272821 catatcttag aatattaggt gtagatggtt aacgtcataa gccctcccgt aatgggaggg
   272881 cattatgttg tttagaaatt atccaatctc atctgattca gttgactcgt cttctagctc
   272941 ctcagcctca gcagcggctg ccgggtcaga tagtccttcc atatcaactt catcctcatc
   273001 tgttggtgtt aattcagatt cagataaatc atcatagcca gcttgtgtat cgaagccagc
   273061 ttccatttta ttaccaccac tacctaaatc atcggatgag tcatccatat cactaccgaa
   273121 gtcaccataa ccaccgctgc caccgccagt taattcatcc atatcactcc gatatttctt
   273181 atattcagca tctagtcttt tcttaatctc ggcttcacct ttaatgaatt ccaagaatgc
   273241 tgaaccttga gttttctgaa tgttattcag ccaatcaagt aagctaaagg ctggcttatc
   273301 atcgccgtct aattcttcta gaactttagt ttcaggaaga atattctgtt cagcgataaa
   273361 ctgacgtagg aagtatgatt tagcagcagc tagatatttc tcggctgcgc cagatacacc
   273421 taacatttca tcagggaata gttctggagt aatcttagct gaaagaacga gatctagtaa
   273481 cctagagtat tcctccaagg catcaatctg acgagtatgt tgggtattat caggagcagg
   273541 aagtgtaacg taaattgatt caataaattc atcaatcact tcatctactg aaagatcttt
   273601 aaatactggt gtatcaagca tgccaacatt cgctgaaata atttcaacca tttctttacg
   273661 gatgatagaa ctattggctg agaatatttt cactagctta gtgattttat tacaaaactc
   273721 acgctgatac tcacgaaccc tgcgggagaa tactaggtca ttttgcacaa gtcctgtagc
   273781 aaaatcagga gatgtcattg ggtcaacctt ctcaggtggt acacccatag atgaaatgtg
   273841 cattctcctt aaacgatctt ggagttcggg gttacctgct tggacattag tgttgtaatc
   273901 atcgaaatca acagctgttg aagcataccc tggattatca cctggatcaa ttttaaagtc
   273961 atagccagat cgcatcaatg aatccattgc ttgggatgga tcaggtgaag caagtgggaa
   274021 accacgatgt gccatttcca taatactaga ctgaacatgt tgtacagtgt cttctggatc
   274081 tgggtcatct ggatcaagat ggatagtaac gcgtttacgt ccgactgcgt tacgcatgcc
   274141 acccattaca tcggccatga gtagagttga acgcatagta gccagtagct tagaccgttc
   274201 taattgagtt tcaccaatac catgtcgatt ataattgaat gcaacataga ccatcatctc
   274261 agctggaatg aatactaatt gagtctgctt acctttccaa gaacgataaa gcatgatacg
   274321 cttaatttct tcatctagtc caacttctag ctcttcatca tacattccat tgcgtaaacg
   274381 gttctgtaat tcgtttacga tgatacctgc ataagcatca ttgatttgat gttgttctaa
   274441 ttcagtatag ttagatttat taatacctag tgcatcacgt gttagacgta gtatttcaga
   274501 actattgtct tgtgaacgac cattctgcca tcctgactgt agttcaccat agaaatcacg
   274561 tgtagcttct ttacatacgg ggtatccatt taaatccact agtaagaaat atccaacatg
   274621 ttcataaggc ctgccaggta catatactgg aataactgct tcagatggca atggtagaat
   274681 tagcggatga ccaactgaag aacgacccat gaattttgga gatgaaataa cttgcgtata
   274741 ttcaacacca ccacgtgatt tttgataaag ttcatttatc tgatcatttg tgaaatggtg
   274801 tgtttcagtt gcaatcgata ctagtgatgt attgtatttg cgtaatttat tagtaataag
   274861 ttttcgccta atacggttag ataaatgtgg tgctttcaat acatcgatgt tatcagtcac
   274921 tgataataat ttatcgccgc agatataatt agaattatca ttgtttagat tatgtccttc
   274981 cattgatatt cttgaattag taggatgtcc aagaatacct aatggcctac ccttattaag
   275041 gttattgcga accatagcat aactttccat gctaacttca cgtcgcccat taacaagtgc
   275101 atctaaaacg ttttccggta gaacagctaa tacagatgat cctttatgat acaggatatc
   275161 tcgtaacatg agatctagcc gttcgttaat cttatagtct tgtttgaaat atcgctcaac
   275221 tggctcgatt agtaatcgac caatctcact atcaaaaata tcttggtcac agtaaaaagt
   275281 tagatcagct tcagctagat ctttaggtga taaaatacta ccaactaaca ctgtctcagt
   275341 taattctaga tcaggtagca cctgcataat agaatctgag tcaataatat tctgtgaagt
   275401 ttcacgagat aatttttgta attgatgttg atccacaaca atacgtgggt tattggtcga
   275461 agccccagct tcttttggat catgacggag tttggcaatc gtagctgcca gtggtgttgg
   275521 gtattgccca cctacttgca aattagcgag aggttcgtaa cgcccctcat taacccctgg
   275581 tatagccatt tgaggctcct aaattttaaa gtgagtaaat accaatgaat aacagcaaca
   275641 gtgtgtattt caaggtatac cttgatgacg ttatccgatt ggctcgttca atagtcataa
   275701 aatttgatga tattgccgat caaataaata cagagcttta tcgagattat ttatttaaag
   275761 cagatcctga taaaccatgg acctggaaat actatctgaa tcttgctggt gagtaccatg
   275821 aaactgatac gatgatgtat gtcacatctg ctgacacatt agaacgcatc gagttcacca
   275881 aggaaaacct caggctacat cgtgcaactg cacgggaatt tacaccaggt agtcagtctt
   275941 ataataactt agtattaaaa tatccaacgc aagctggact aatcaatggg atactatatc
   276001 caattgatat caattttgca atagattcag ataatgggga tattttgtat tttgataaca
   276061 agtatgttga agggaatgaa gataacttta ttcctgaact acaaagttgg atcaaagcat
   276121 tttataactc taactataat agccagtacc ttattacaga tgatctttat ttaactgctt
   276181 tcctagggga actaacagta ttacttcctc ttgagatcat gaacatcaga ctaggtaatg
   276241 caaggtctag acgagtacat agtttccata ttcgtgaata tctagcatca gctaatcgat
   276301 tagatgagtt catgccatat ctgaataaat ctcaacaatt atggttatac aggaatatac
   276361 agttcttacg tagaaactca ggtaagcaag caatatttga ccagttggtt gaaaagatat
   276421 taactgaacg tggaatacca gttattagtt atactcttga acaaaatact gcaaacatgc
   276481 cgcctaatct gaaaccagat gtagagatgg ttaagcatga catgaatata cctgttgtgc
   276541 aacctggtca agataaaaac acagtattag aaatattaac tagggaagac ccaattgcac
   276601 gtgataaccc actagttaaa tatgacgccg aaaaagaaat aactgaacaa gtatctacta
   276661 gtgcttttag caatctacct acgcgtgtac tagattcaga ggttatcgat agatctaata
   276721 gctctgtaag aaatctaatg aatgtcctac ttaataactg gttacattta tcaaccagtg
   276781 gtcgttatcg tgcatatgta tccattccta atccaaggac tggtgaatac atgttaatga
   276841 cggttaagga tgcattcatt gtaatgcttt attcttacgg tagaacaaag gattttaaat
   276901 tcgataaaat acctagtgta cctgcttatg aagtattacg taatccattc ccgacatatg
   276961 aagaacttca ggtacaagtt gataagaaac tggtaggtcc taatctacta ggtgcagtca
   277021 gagataactt taccccaatg ggcgattata tctcaactga actcttctat actgatagct
   277081 ctagatttca caaagaatat ttgaaaggtt gggaattata ttcatttaat gatcataaag
   277141 atattcgttg ttatctagaa caatctgtta agactttcta tattaaccga atgtgtaaac
   277201 tcgttaatga agatatttct tttgaacagt acttcaaaga ttctgctttt gctattgctg
   277261 atttaacaac ttctgaatat gagcaattgg tagttgattg tattaatatt gcgacaggct
   277321 ctgaccttaa tcgtgttatt acattaggtg aaattcaaag agagctgtta agattagttt
   277381 ctaaactatc atcttatcca ttacagtttc tacgtaatgt tagttttacg gatttccatg
   277441 tacttggtat tgtaatgcct agacttggtg attatggagc tgctggtaat gccaaccata
   277501 ttgtaccaat taataatatc aatgtccaaa catatcgtac atcagctgaa atgacgtact
   277561 acattaatga cgtagatatt attccattta atgattggtc ttattgggct gaagacagat
   277621 ggtggattaa tccatttgtt ggtattaaag aattaagcct atctgaatac acctatcaga
   277681 ttccaagtat ggttaacgta tggcaatata ctgaagaagt atctgaacac acaccacctg
   277741 atggcggtct tggacagtat aataattcaa cagatcctaa ttggcctaac ttaccttaag
   277801 gagtgatagn nnnnnnnnnn nnnnnnnnnn nnnnnnnnnn nnnnnnnnnn nnnnnnnnnn
   277861 nnnnnnnnnn nnnnnnnnnn nnnnnnnnnn nnnnnnnnnn nnnnnnnnnn nnnnnnnnnn
   277921 nnnnnnnnnn nnnnnnnnnn nnnnnnnnnn nnnnnnnnnn nnnnnnnnnn nnnnnnnnnn
   277981 nnnnnnnnnn nnnnnnnnnn nnnnnnnnnn nnnnnnnnnn nnnnnnnnnn nnnnnnnnnn
   278041 nnnnnnnnnn nnnnnnnnnn nnnnnnnnnn nnnnnnnnnn nnnnnnnnnn nnnnnnnnnn
   278101 nnnnnnnnnn nnnnnnnnnn nnnnnnnnnn nnnnnnnnnn nnnnnnnnnn nnnnnnnnnn
   278161 nnnnnnnnnn nnnnnnnnnn nnnnnnnnnn nnnnnnnnnn nnnnnnnnnn nnnnnnnnnn
   278221 nnnnnnnnnn nnnnnnnnnn nnnnnnnnnn nnnnnnnnna atacagttag gcaagatatc
   278281 tctttattaa ctaaagtaaa ttcattccca actattgtta aatggccagc cggaaatggt
   278341 aataaaccaa ctgctgaatt cattaccatg tctttagact ttacagatta tcgtagcttt
   278401 ctattaccga ttaaagcatt caaagaaaat ccatattctt tagaaatggc agccatctta
   278461 aagaaagtaa ctggtttaga ttttgttgct aaaagtagtg ctactaatta caacattact
   278521 aacatcgtta gaaatggggt aaataacttc atagtggatt ataatggacc agtggtacca
   278581 gcatatagcc ttaggaacga tatcactaat gtgatggttt taaggctgtc taaaaccatg
   278641 tgtcctaata tcaatggccg tttattaatt cactataact gaggtgtgta atggctgata
   278701 caagagctga attggtagct gcttggaatg tggctaataa acctaaagat aataatggta
   278761 ggcctaggga tttaactgtt gatgatgttg aattcatagg aactgataca ttcttagcaa
   278821 ctggtacaaa tgccaaaaca acaatgagag cgaagaccag ttcactttat tttaaaggtg
   278881 aggcagttat ttactttaat agacgctctt taccagagta ctgtcttggc ataaaggtac
   278941 caggtaaacc aactgactat actgataatt tagaagtagc tgaaaaatta agggatgttt
   279001 acggtattcc atttattata gaagagatac aaccgcagcc tattactggg aatacggtta
   279061 cgatacatcc atactttaat aacttgtcat ggataccaac tataccagta actcttgaat
   279121 ttgaaagcag ttaaataaaa aaataaagac atagcccctc tccatgcgga gaggggttta
   279181 tgccattact taattatcac cattcaacct taaattcacc gcatttaaat gacagtttat
   279241 tagatcgatg atctcgccca aaccaacatc cttccttggt gactgcatct gcaatttgtg
   279301 gtttaaccat gttgtttttg tatgattcac gaagtgcagt atatagggct ttatgacatg
   279361 tttcgaagaa taccttatta ataggattct tatcgttaac tcttgctagt gaatgtttat
   279421 caagcagagt gtgcattcca attgaatact tctggatagt ttctaaatct ttcttaagtg
   279481 cccagatacc ataggttact tttagagagg tattggcttt ggttgatgga ataaatgctg
   279541 atgggtcatc aatcattggt gctaattgct cagtagaata tggattataa gaaagatatt
   279601 gttgaccatc ccaaatatac atatccattg tatcttgaac gacatataga actaggactt
   279661 taccatttgc cggtagatca cattttgtat ttacttctac agtgtcattg aaatctggtt
   279721 tatagttatt ataactattc atcaatacca catcatcgaa tagccctgcc atattcaccg
   279781 tgtttttgtt tagtaattct ttgaagaatt tattcatttt agctagcatt gtattactcc
   279841 ttttttacaa tatttgatta aacaacacat cattcataaa taagcccctc cgaagagggg
   279901 cttttatgct tatttgataa gcttaagtag aacagcatta tcaacaagag caccacgaat
   279961 aacttgtaga taagatccat cagcagtgat aatgtacatt ttgtgtgtac gtgtatcatc
   280021 tgaatcttta gagctattta gacgttttgc cattcccatg attacttgag taatcttagg
   280081 ttcggtaagt ttactgataa gtactgcttt ctcagtgtaa atatttaagc aggatagttc
   280141 ttcaagacgc cagccagttt ggaaacgcac tgatagatct agaatagaat taccttcttc
   280201 tggatcaata ttaacacaca tactccgccc aacaataaac ggaatactag caataaattt
   280261 atcagctact gacttaccct tcttaccgat cagatatgcg ataagatcac cgatatcctc
   280321 acagaagtca tcaatagtta ccttctgact cattgaatca gccaggaact cattaactgc
   280381 actggttagc ctttcaacta ggaaccgata gtagcgttga gtcagcttac catctagcat
   280441 tagttgctta aggcgctttg caattagatg cggatcgggt tcttttcgaa tatcctcgat
   280501 ctcatacata acttcagttg aagcatcaaa tggatgggac gacgctgcac gatactcatg
   280561 tgccggaact acatcatctt cacttagctc aagtgcttca cgaactgcat tgagtgcgcc
   280621 agcttctgct tcaagattat ttgcacaggc aatataacct tctaggataa ctggatcatg
   280681 ttcacgatta tcagttaacc cggcatcatt tggtgaaaac tcttcggcta cttctttaac
   280741 cggtttggca tcacccataa tggtagatag cttataactg gttgcagtac gtgcgccacc
   280801 accacgatgt gcttgacgac ggagatcatc ttgaagctca tgctttagat aatccatttc
   280861 catgtgattc tcccacttac gatatacttc atgtacagtg ttatcaggcc atttagcaag
   280921 gaagcgacaa tatactgccg ggtccattag gatgctgtat ggattagctg aactagccgt
   280981 acgtacccaa tcaggtttat ctgcaactag atgagcaggt cggatttcaa taccgcccgg
   281041 attatagata acatccatcg gacgatcttt attaattaca aatccgttgg gtacataata
   281101 gttcggatcg aatacgagtt ctttcacatc ttgagggatg ggtagatccg tattatcatt
   281161 agttacagta tttgcatttt gttgtagttc aggtagaatc attacatcac ctccaccagg
   281221 gattgtatca taactgctat ttggagatac ttcaacagtt gcaccccaag agtctttagg
   281281 ttgcatgact ggtttatttt ccaggaaagg agaagaacca ggtacgtcat atgcagcatt
   281341 tgcaattgat gaaccagtgt catgattagt tgttggtgta tatgcccctg gaatgttcag
   281401 ctgtggatta gccatggtag ccggttgacc ataggtctgt tggatacctg cattaattgg
   281461 aggtagttgt gaactcatgc caggacgacc cattgctgca cccatcccag ggaaacctcc
   281521 aggctgtaca ccaggttgtt gatatccacc ctgcatcatg gtgttgccac ccatacgcat
   281581 cttttggata tctgattcaa tctgtccgat tacaccaagt gcctgttgga tattcggcat
   281641 tagatgttga actagacttt gtaactgcgg gaaggtttga gcacatttac caacaaaacc
   281701 agaccatact agagatgcag cttgctgcat tgcctgctgt gggttgttca ccatttgacg
   281761 atgaataaat agaaattcta gaaagtcaat aactttctga gcccactggt gataatagtt
   281821 attctggaaa ccattactag atagcagatt atacgcaaat gcatgaagct gagtggtggt
   281881 agccgcattt tgagcattca gccggaacag tccaattaca ccattgaaat atggttgtag
   281941 ttgaggatgt tgttgatgtg gtgataactg tagcggtaag ctaaacagat aattcccatt
   282001 aggtaggtta ggatcgaaag tactggtatc tacactctca aaatcgacag gtagattgta
   282061 ctgtgcatag ttcatgtgaa taatacctat taagtagtta aagatttaat ttattttgca
   282121 cggaacatta attgagcatt atcaattatt tcccgtactt cttcacgacg ttcaactagt
   282181 ccagttggac ccactttggt atacatatta agcctacctc gaccatccgg gttgttctta
   282241 ggttggtttt tatattgacc tacctcagca atagatgcgt gaataatcct agatgagtca
   282301 ttgattagag acttattatg tgccttagct gttttagctc gatcctgtgt aactaggata
   282361 gatgtccctt taatcaacat actggagttt ggattactca ttgtatcgag ttcaccatga
   282421 tccactgtta atcgtttaat agctgtttgt agtttaaagg aacgttttaa accttcattt
   282481 aactct
//
