# Supplementary material for: RNA targeting with CRISPR-Cas13a facilitates bacteriophage genome engineering
Source: bioRxiv preprint, doi:10.1101/2022.02.14.480438, version 2 (2022-02-28)
Supplement: Genome Sequencing files [file 480438_file05.zip › Genome Sequencing files/Illumina Sequencing Data/OMKO1 phages/OMKO1-Acr-BC.gb]

LOCUS       vFB455                282610 bp    DNA     linear   UNA 17-JAN-2022
DEFINITION  .
ACCESSION   urn.local...11q-dzqxuk9
VERSION     urn.local...11q-dzqxuk9
KEYWORDS    .
SOURCE      
  ORGANISM  .
FEATURES             Location/Qualifiers
     motif           complement(17190..17309)
                     /created_by="aob"
                     /label="Barcode 3"
     CDS             complement(17316..18014)
                     /created_by="aob"
                     /label="AcrVIA1"
ORIGIN      
        1 ctgatacgta tcaagatgcc atcgttcgcc aactaactca ccgtctttcc aatatggttc
       61 gttaccagtg tagtcgagat cttttggctt tggcttacca tttgttttcc accagttaat
      121 ataatcgtcg ataactgtga aactaaacgc tagatcaccg cctaccatgt gagctgaagt
      181 atacactatt ggtgtactag gtgtttttaa gaaaacaatt gctgaacata tttcttgacc
      241 gacatacgca ctagcatctt tgtgataata agtaacaata taatcaatat ctttaactaa
      301 acgattatat ttaccatcat aaacttctaa cccttttgta tagaatccac catgatataa
      361 cttgatgatt ctatagtcga atccctgata ctgaactaga gtatgtggtt cgctaccaat
      421 gaaacaatct ggatttgtac ctaatggatc aaatggtaat tgtaaaatag gattatacat
      481 aagaaatacc ttttaactga aacagcaaaa agagacacag cttttggctg tgtctcttat
      541 gccgggtcag atgtttatag acggtctgct gcgtcattaa ataatttcgc aagtggaccg
      601 tatatgtgca ctcgattata atcatctgtc cgtttaggag tcatgtacgt agtgttattg
      661 aaaccttctt gtgcacgctt cttagtagct ggacgatagt tagccacatt accaagacca
      721 atatccgatg gttgcagatt atgtgggtta cctctagctg caatatgccc attgatccta
      781 ttaataacgg ctatgaattt attaaggact gccttagtaa ataagccttg attactaata
      841 gaagcattta tttgagcatc catctcttga cgtgtaactt ctgccatttt taaatcctct
      901 tatggaccag tgggtggagt tggttcaata tgtttcacac gtgtacccct gccattccat
      961 aataaggagt tatcaggtga atctccccag aacatgactt gattcaaagt atttactgtc
     1021 acagtgaaat tatgccctgc tgccaattga atatatggtc cagcatggtc atctacgtca
     1081 cattgtccat tatcgttatt tccgaagaaa gcgatttggc catcaccata catcactgtg
     1141 taatgtgtgt acaatcctga tacaccacca attgggttac tatttacatt agcagttaca
     1201 tcgttaccac gtccatcaaa ccataatggc gagataacca taaaggatgt atcattacca
     1261 ttgcggatga tttccatgac atgtacttta ctagattcag atgtataatc ttcaggagca
     1321 actaatggat ctattgaatg catgatgatg tgggtgcaac caattgacat tgaatcaata
     1381 acatgattca atggtttaat tgtgttgtta acaaaatcat taaaagcact aatgaagctt
     1441 gggataccat aagctgtata tacatagtca gcactgctag ctggacctat gtttacaaca
     1501 actgtcattt caccaggata ggtgtcttca gtattggtaa atatagccca tggtttatta
     1561 gcagcaggta ctaatagttc agatgtacca cctttaacac aacgataaag atcttggtgc
     1621 tcaaagattg ctgattcacc tgttgaacta aagatgaact tacctgttaa catatacaga
     1681 gatgttttat tcgcccagat acttgaagga atatttccat ctataggtgc agtccattct
     1741 actggaattg gtatcatctc atcgacttta gtttcatcga tacatgctga cttggctaca
     1801 ccattctcta cccaatactg accatatcgg tgagataccc aggattcctg agcatatcct
     1861 aaacgctctg gtataacagc ataagggtta gctggcgatt taggatgaac tacacagtca
     1921 tctctgacaa ttgtacaatc ccaccaacta ttaaatccag cataagcatg gaaacctgcc
     1981 gtgacacctt gaattaattc cattcggtca tattcactag tatcatccac aataactggt
     2041 aatgtatcta tctttaattg tacatcatcc cagttagcgt tatagccggc tgccatcctt
     2101 tcaatatcac cgaatgatgg gaattcatct ttccattgct caggtgttaa tccaccaaag
     2161 gtagaagcat caccaccacc tagtcctgcc agtagttgat caacttgtgt tttagtatat
     2221 gcattaacct ggtcggcagt tacaacgtgt gggttatttt cattactaat atgttgatta
     2281 agtttctctt ctagttcatt aattctagaa gcatcaccaa tctgactata gagaatagat
     2341 gcagtataag gtgttaataa taccgaatca ttagttacgt ctaccgcagt agttggtgtt
     2401 gcagctgggt agttaggaac attacctaaa ttaatatcag ctgctgttag accgtgtacg
     2461 ttacccctag ccgctatgtg ggcattaagc ggatttacgg caaacttatt aactaatgct
     2521 aatgtaccac gtgggttcgt aaatagatca ttacgattag catctaaatg ctgttgatca
     2581 cttgccattg catagtttgg aactagtgac aagccaactt gtgctttagt taccctgtgt
     2641 gggttattat aatcatgaat atgttggtca gttgtaccgg cagccgcagc acggatagct
     2701 tctataatcc cttcgatacc ttcaagaatc tctttactac ctactaatga atcaataggt
     2761 tgattgtgtt ctaaaggtgg gaaagaagca ggtaatggac caattgcacc ccatgaccga
     2821 atcaaggggt tatactgttt gcgtgcaagc tcagccagga tctgctgatt actaaatccc
     2881 cattgcccac ctattgtacg ataatccata ccaatcatag cgtttatcga acgcttcatg
     2941 atacgtatag atccagcgat aggtctacct atcgattcca tagcttcaat aaaccaatgc
     3001 ccaataaggt aatcaacacc ttctacataa gtctgattgg tcagtgggtt aaatagtcgt
     3061 aatgaatcta caaagaaagg tgcagcaaat ggtataatga aataataatc atcaccatct
     3121 ggtacctgga gagtttggcg ctcaccttta ataaagttct ggggatttgt tccattgggg
     3181 tcgaatggat ataacccagt ttcaccgtgg gccatggttg ccctccttta ataaaacgct
     3241 attgcgcaat ttgttagcgt aatgatgtga aattcacata ggattgtcca atcattccat
     3301 ggagactaat agatgtacac actagtacgt tctcgccaca gaatagatcg taagtcgggg
     3361 cgctggactg atgttgatct agctaatgaa aagatatcta ccttatctgt aaagtttgga
     3421 gatatttatc tatatatcga atatcctggg ccaactgccc ctatattaaa tgctttacat
     3481 tggataaatg ttactaatga gattagttca gctaatccag atctaaccgt acaagaatgg
     3541 ttaacatctc ttggagataa atcactacca tttgatgatg aactacccaa tgaaaaagta
     3601 cgtttagtaa aatatgcaca agcatggcat gcgggttata ttgcgcagcc tgttgctaga
     3661 aacggacatg tcacggatgg tggttctaag tttaagaaag aagatattct tttaacccat
     3721 cctaaacata aacctgaaga tgtttgtcgc aagtgcctta taactgtaaa tacaatgttt
     3781 catctagccg attacactag tgctggtgta agaatcattg atggaaacaa aacagttaga
     3841 acagctaatg acaatcaaat tggattatat tcatttgaaa caataggtga tattaaatat
     3901 gtccctatta aaactgatat gatttatccg cagcaggttg gagcaccgct atttgatgct
     3961 acctatattg atatgcctga agatatagac ctaactaata agactatctt attatcgcta
     4021 ggtggttatc tatgcgtatt aggtaaaggt ttcaataggg taggtgtacg tacttggagg
     4081 gtagactttg gtagtctatc tatgttcgac cgatacatgc agtcacgtga actaattgac
     4141 ctaagttcat taggtttaga aattgatgac aaaaataaaa ctctattaag tgtagaacaa
     4201 attaagaaag attctgttat caaagcttac atgactttaa gtcaaacatt tttcatcgta
     4261 ttagatagcc cctctttatt ccaagaattt gtaccacttg aaccattaaa acttcctggc
     4321 agatatcagg caactaatac acgtactgaa gtttatccaa aatatacaaa acctgatcaa
     4381 ctaccagtag ttggcgcaca tggtaagatg ttagattatc acttcataca cgaagataaa
     4441 cattctgttt attgctgcac attaaatatt agaaataatt tcgatgcgca cacacatgat
     4501 tggaagactg agaaagtagt tgatggtgga agatatccgg cttggccttt tgtacatgac
     4561 accgcatatc ttagaatatt aggtgtagat ggttaacgtc ataagccctc ccgtaatggg
     4621 agggcattat gttgtttaga aattatccaa tctcatctga ttcagttgac tcgtcttcta
     4681 gctcctcagc ctcagcagcg gctgccgggt cagatagtcc ttccatatca acttcatcct
     4741 catctgttgg tgttaattca gattcagata aatcatcata gccagcttgt gtatcgaagc
     4801 cagcttccat tttattacca ccactaccta aatcatcgga tgagtcatcc atatcactac
     4861 cgaagtcacc ataaccaccg ctgccaccgc cagttaattc atccatatca ctccgatatt
     4921 tcttatattc agcatctagt cttttcttaa tctcggcttc acctttaatg aattccaaga
     4981 atgctgaacc ttgagttttc tgaatgttat tcagccaatc aagtaagcta aaggctggct
     5041 tatcatcgcc gtctaattct tctagaactt tagtttcagg aagaatattc tgttcagcga
     5101 taaactgacg taggaagtat gatttagcag cagctagata tttctcggct gcgccagata
     5161 cacctaacat ttcatcaggg aatagttctg gagtaatctt agctgaaaga acgagatcta
     5221 gtaacctaga gtattcctcc aaggcatcaa tctgacgagt atgttgggta ttatcaggag
     5281 caggaagtgt aacgtaaatt gattcaataa attcatcaat cacttcatct actgaaagat
     5341 ctttaaatac tggtgtatca agcatgccaa cattcgctga aataatttca accatttctt
     5401 tacggatgat agaactattg gctgagaata ttttcactag cttagtgatt ttattacaaa
     5461 actcacgctg atactcacga accctgcggg agaatactag gtcattttgc acaagtcctg
     5521 tagcaaaatc aggagatgtc attgggtcaa ccttctcagg tggtacaccc atagatgaaa
     5581 tgtgcattct ccttaaacga tcttggagtt cggggttacc tgcttggaca ttagtgttgt
     5641 aatcatcgaa atcaacagct gttgaagcat accctggatt atcacctgga tcaattttaa
     5701 agtcatagcc agatcgcatc aatgaatcca ttgcttggga tggatcaggt gaagcaagtg
     5761 ggaaaccacg atgtgccatt tccataatac tagactgaac atgttgtaca gtgtcttctg
     5821 gatctgggtc atctggatca agatggatag taacgcgttt acgtccgact gcgttacgca
     5881 tgccacccat tacatcggcc atgagtagag ttgaacgcat agtagccagt agcttagacc
     5941 gttctaattg agtttcacca ataccatgtc gattataatt gaatgcaaca tagaccatca
     6001 tctcagctgg aatgaatact aattgagtct gcttaccttt ccaagaacga taaagcatga
     6061 tacgcttaat ttcttcatct agtccaactt ctagctcttc atcatacatt ccattgcgta
     6121 aacggttctg taattcgttt acgatgatac ctgcataagc atcattgatt tgatgttgtt
     6181 ctaattcagt atagttagat ttattaatac ctagtgcatc acgtgttaga cgtagtattt
     6241 cagaactatt gtcttgtgaa cgaccattct gccatcctga ctgtagttca ccatagaaat
     6301 cacgtgtagc ttctttacat acggggtatc catttaaatc cactagtaag aaatatccaa
     6361 catgttcata aggcctgcca ggtacatata ctggaataac tgcttcagat ggcaatggta
     6421 gaattagcgg atgaccaact gaagaacgac ccatgaattt tggagatgaa ataacttgcg
     6481 tatattcaac accaccacgt gatttttgat aaagttcatt tatctgatca tttgtgaaat
     6541 ggtgtgtttc agttgcaatc gatactagtg atgtattgta tttgcgtaat ttattagtaa
     6601 taagttttcg cctaatacgg ttagataaat gtggtgcttt caatacatcg atgttatcag
     6661 tcactgataa taatttatcg ccgcagatat aattagaatt atcattgttt agattatgtc
     6721 cttccattga tattcttgaa ttagtaggat gtccaagaat acctaatggc ctacccttat
     6781 taaggttatt gcgaaccata gcataacttt ccatgctaac ttcacgtcgc ccattaacaa
     6841 gtgcatctaa aacgttttcc ggtagaacag ctaatacaga tgatccttta tgatacagga
     6901 tatctcgtaa catgagatct agccgttcgt taatcttata gtcttgtttg aaatatcgct
     6961 caactggctc gattagtaat cgaccaatct cactatcaaa aatatcttgg tcacagtaaa
     7021 aagttagatc agcttcagct agatctttag gtgataaaat actaccaact aacactgtct
     7081 cagttaattc tagatcaggt agcacctgca taatagaatc tgagtcaata atattctgtg
     7141 aagtttcacg agataatttt tgtaattgat gttgatccac aacaatacgt gggttattgg
     7201 tcgaagcccc agcttctttt ggatcatgac ggagtttggc aatcgtagct gccagtggtg
     7261 ttgggtattg cccacctact tgcaaattag cgagaggttc gtaacgcccc tcattaaccc
     7321 ctggtatagc catttgaggc tcctaaattt taaagtgagt aaataccaat gaataacagc
     7381 aacagtgtgt atttcaaggt ataccttgat gacgttatcc gattggctcg ttcaatagtc
     7441 ataaaatttg atgatattgc cgatcaaata aatacagagc tttatcgaga ttatttattt
     7501 aaagcagatc ctgataaacc atggacctgg aaatactatc tgaatcttgc tggtgagtac
     7561 catgaaactg atacgatgat gtatgtcaca tctgctgaca cattagaacg catcgagttc
     7621 accaaggaaa acctcaggct acatcgtgca actgcacggg aatttacacc aggtagtcag
     7681 tcttataata acttagtatt aaaatatcca acgcaagctg gactaatcaa tgggatacta
     7741 tatccaattg atatcaattt tgcaatagat tcagataatg gggatatttt gtattttgat
     7801 aacaagtatg ttgaagggaa tgaagataac tttattcctg aactacaaag ttggatcaaa
     7861 gcattttata actctaacta taatagccag taccttatta cagatgatct ttatttaact
     7921 gctttcctag gggaactaac agtattactt cctcttgaga tcatgaacat cagactaggt
     7981 aatgcaaggt ctagacgagt acatagtttc catattcgtg aatatctagc atcagctaat
     8041 cgattagatg agttcatgcc atatctgaat aaatctcaac aattatggtt atacaggaat
     8101 atacagttct tacgtagaaa ctcaggtaag caagcaatat ttgaccagtt ggttgaaaag
     8161 atattaactg aacgtggaat accagttatt agttatactc ttgaacaaaa tactgcaaac
     8221 atgccgccta atctgaaacc agatgtagag atggttaagc atgacatgaa tatacctgtt
     8281 gtgcaacctg gtcaagataa aaacacagta ttagaaatat taactaggga agacccaatt
     8341 gcacgtgata acccactagt taaatatgac gccgaaaaag aaataactga acaagtatct
     8401 actagtgctt ttagcaatct acctacgcgt gtactagatt cagaggttat cgatagatct
     8461 aatagctctg taagaaatct aatgaatgtc ctacttaata actggttaca tttatcaacc
     8521 agtggtcgtt atcgtgcata tgtatccatt cctaatccaa ggactggtga atacatgtta
     8581 atgacggtta aggatgcatt cattgtaatg ctttattctt acggtagaac aaaggatttt
     8641 aaattcgata aaatacctag tgtacctgct tatgaagtat tacgtaatcc attcccgaca
     8701 tatgaagaac ttcaggtaca agttgataag aaactggtag gtcctaatct actaggtgca
     8761 gtcagagata actttacccc aatgggcgat tatatctcaa ctgaactctt ctatactgat
     8821 agctctagat ttcacaaaga atatttgaaa ggttgggaat tatattcatt taatgatcat
     8881 aaagatattc gttgttatct agaacaatct gttaagactt tctatattaa ccgaatgtgt
     8941 aaactcgtta atgaagatat ttcttttgaa cagtacttca aagattctgc ttttgctatt
     9001 gctgatttaa caacttctga atatgagcaa ttggtagttg attgtattaa tattgcgaca
     9061 ggctctgacc ttaatcgtgt tattacatta ggtgaaattc aaagagagct gttaagatta
     9121 gtttctaaac tatcatctta tccattacag tttctacgta atgttagttt tacggatttc
     9181 catgtacttg gtattgtaat gcctagactt ggtgattatg gagctgctgg taatgccaac
     9241 catattgtac caattaataa tatcaatgtc caaacatatc gtacatcagc tgaaatgacg
     9301 tactacatta atgacgtaga tattattcca tttaatgatt ggtcttattg ggctgaagac
     9361 agatggtgga ttaatccatt tgttggtatt aaagaattaa gcctatctga atacacctat
     9421 cagattccaa gtatggttaa cgtatggcaa tatactgaag aagtatctga acacacacca
     9481 cctgatggcg gtcttggaca gtataataat tcaacagatc ctaattggcc taacttacct
     9541 taaggagtga tagnnnnnnn nnnnnnnnnn nnnnnnnnnn nnnnnnnnnn nnnnnnnnnn
     9601 nnnnnnnnnn nnnnnnnnnn nnnnnnnnnn nnnnnnnnnn nnnnnnnnnn nnnnnnnnnn
     9661 nnnnnnnnnn nnnnnnnnnn nnnnnnnnnn nnnnnnnnnn nnnnnnnnnn nnnnnnnnnn
     9721 nnnnnnnnnn nnnnnnnnnn nnnnnnnnnn nnnnnnnnnn nnnnnnnnnn nnnnnnnnnn
     9781 nnnnnnnnnn nnnnnnnnnn nnnnnnnnnn nnnnnnnnnn nnnnnnnnnn nnnnnnnnnn
     9841 nnnnnnnnnn nnnnnnnnnn nnnnnnnnnn nnnnnnnnnn nnnnnnnnnn nnnnnnnnnn
     9901 nnnnnnnnnn nnnnnnnnnn nnnnnnnnnn nnnnnnnnnn nnnnnnnnnn nnnnnnnnnn
     9961 nnnnnnnnnn nnnnnnnnnn nnnnnnnnnn nnnnnnnnnn nnnaatacag ttaggcaaga
    10021 tatctcttta ttaactaaag taaattcatt cccaactatt gttaaatggc cagccggaaa
    10081 tggtaataaa ccaactgctg aattcattac catgtcttta gactttacag attatcgtag
    10141 ctttctatta ccgattaaag cattcaaaga aaatccatat tctttagaaa tggcagccat
    10201 cttaaagaaa gtaactggtt tagattttgt tgctaaaagt agtgctacta attacaacat
    10261 tactaacatc gttagaaatg gggtaaataa cttcatagtg gattataatg gaccagtggt
    10321 accagcatat agccttagga acgatatcac taatgtgatg gttttaaggc tgtctaaaac
    10381 catgtgtcct aatatcaatg gccgtttatt aattcactat aactgaggtg tgtaatggct
    10441 gatacaagag ctgaattggt agctgcttgg aatgtggcta ataaacctaa agataataat
    10501 ggtaggccta gggatttaac tgttgatgat gttgaattca taggaactga tacattctta
    10561 gcaactggta caaatgccaa aacaacaatg agagcgaaga ccagttcact ttattttaaa
    10621 ggtgaggcag ttatttactt taatagacgc tctttaccag agtactgtct tggcataaag
    10681 gtaccaggta aaccaactga ctatactgat aatttagaag tagctgaaaa attaagggat
    10741 gtttacggta ttccatttat tatagaagag atacaaccgc agcctattac tgggaatacg
    10801 gttacgatac atccatactt taataacttg tcatggatac caactatacc agtaactctt
    10861 gaatttgaaa gcagttaaat aaaaaaataa agacatagcc cctctccatg cggagagggg
    10921 tttatgccat tacttaatta tcaccattca accttaaatt caccgcattt aaatgacagt
    10981 ttattagatc gatgatctcg cccaaaccaa catccttcct tggtgactgc atctgcaatt
    11041 tgtggtttaa ccatgttgtt tttgtatgat tcacgaagtg cagtatatag ggctttatga
    11101 catgtttcga agaatacctt attaatagga ttcttatcgt taactcttgc tagtgaatgt
    11161 ttatcaagca gagtgtgcat tccaattgaa tacttctgga tagtttctaa atctttctta
    11221 agtgcccaga taccataggt tacttttaga gaggtattgg ctttggttga tggaataaat
    11281 gctgatgggt catcaatcat tggtgctaat tgctcagtag aatatggatt ataagaaaga
    11341 tattgttgac catcccaaat atacatatcc attgtatctt gaacgacata tagaactagg
    11401 actttaccat ttgccggtag atcacatttt gtatttactt ctacagtgtc attgaaatct
    11461 ggtttatagt tattataact attcatcaat accacatcat cgaatagccc tgccatattc
    11521 accgtgtttt tgtttagtaa ttctttgaag aatttattca ttttagctag cattgtatta
    11581 ctcctttttt acaatatttg attaaacaac acatcattca taaataagcc cctccgaaga
    11641 ggggctttta tgcttatttg ataagcttaa gtagaacagc attatcaaca agagcaccac
    11701 gaataacttg tagataagat ccatcagcag tgataatgta cattttgtgt gtacgtgtat
    11761 catctgaatc tttagagcta tttagacgtt ttgccattcc catgattact tgagtaatct
    11821 taggttcggt aagtttactg ataagtactg ctttctcagt gtaaatattt aagcaggata
    11881 gttcttcaag acgccagcca gtttggaaac gcactgatag atctagaata gaattacctt
    11941 cttctggatc aatattaaca cacatactcc gcccaacaat aaacggaata ctagcaataa
    12001 atttatcagc tactgactta cccttcttac cgatcagata tgcgataaga tcaccgatat
    12061 cctcacagaa gtcatcaata gttaccttct gactcattga atcagccagg aactcattaa
    12121 ctgcactggt tagcctttca actaggaacc gatagtagcg ttgagtcagc ttaccatcta
    12181 gcattagttg cttaaggcgc tttgcaatta gatgcggatc gggttctttt cgaatatcct
    12241 cgatctcata cataacttca gttgaagcat caaatggatg ggacgacgct gcacgatact
    12301 catgtgccgg aactacatca tcttcactta gctcaagtgc ttcacgaact gcattgagtg
    12361 cgccagcttc tgcttcaaga ttatttgcac aggcaatata accttctagg ataactggat
    12421 catgttcacg attatcagtt aacccggcat catttggtga aaactcttcg gctacttctt
    12481 taaccggttt ggcatcaccc ataatggtag atagcttata actggttgca gtacgtgcgc
    12541 caccaccacg atgtgcttga cgacggagat catcttgaag ctcatgcttt agataatcca
    12601 tttccatgtg attctcccac ttacgatata cttcatgtac agtgttatca ggccatttag
    12661 caaggaagcg acaatatact gccgggtcca ttaggatgct gtatggatta gctgaactag
    12721 ccgtacgtac ccaatcaggt ttatctgcaa ctagatgagc aggtcggatt tcaataccgc
    12781 ccggattata gataacatcc atcggacgat ctttattaat tacaaatccg ttgggtacat
    12841 aatagttcgg atcgaatacg agttctttca catcttgagg gatgggtaga tccgtattat
    12901 cattagttac agtatttgca ttttgttgta gttcaggtag aatcattaca tcacctccac
    12961 cagggattgt atcataactg ctatttggag atacttcaac agttgcaccc caagagtctt
    13021 taggttgcat gactggttta ttttccagga aaggagaaga accaggtacg tcatatgcag
    13081 catttgcaat tgatgaacca gtgtcatgat tagttgttgg tgtatatgcc cctggaatgt
    13141 tcagctgtgg attagccatg gtagccggtt gaccataggt ctgttggata cctgcattaa
    13201 ttggaggtag ttgtgaactc atgccaggac gacccattgc tgcacccatc ccagggaaac
    13261 ctccaggctg tacaccaggt tgttgatatc caccctgcat catggtgttg ccacccatac
    13321 gcatcttttg gatatctgat tcaatctgtc cgattacacc aagtgcctgt tggatattcg
    13381 gcattagatg ttgaactaga ctttgtaact gcgggaaggt ttgagcacat ttaccaacaa
    13441 aaccagacca tactagagat gcagcttgct gcattgcctg ctgtgggttg ttcaccattt
    13501 gacgatgaat aaatagaaat tctagaaagt caataacttt ctgagcccac tggtgataat
    13561 agttattctg gaaaccatta ctagatagca gattatacgc aaatgcatga agctgagtgg
    13621 tggtagccgc attttgagca ttcagccgga acagtccaat tacaccattg aaatatggtt
    13681 gtagttgagg atgttgttga tgtggtgata actgtagcgg taagctaaac agataattcc
    13741 cattaggtag gttaggatcg aaagtactgg tatctacact ctcaaaatcg acaggtagat
    13801 tgtactgtgc atagttcatg tgaataatac ctattaagta gttaaagatt taatttattt
    13861 tgcacggaac attaattgag cattatcaat tatttcccgt acttcttcac gacgttcaac
    13921 tagtccagtt ggacccactt tggtatacat attaagccta cctcgaccat ccgggttgtt
    13981 cttaggttgg tttttatatt gacctacctc agcaatagat gcgtgaataa tcctagatga
    14041 gtcattgatt agagacttat tatgtgcctt agctgtttta gctcgatcct gtgtaactag
    14101 gatagatgtc cctttaatca acatactgga gtttggatta ctcattgtat cgagttcacc
    14161 atgatccact gttaatcgtt taatagctgt ttgtagttta aaggaacgtt ttaaaccttc
    14221 atttaactct tgcacagtcc attcacgatc acgcctagac tggaacatat aaccaaacat
    14281 acttacagca tagttaaact ccgacatcaa gtaatgtagc actgttaacc ttttaccata
    14341 catactagtt tcatcaatat cggtagcata aagatgatga gccaaactag tcatgatctc
    14401 gtaaagaagt tcccaaatag tacttacatt gacaccaact gttttaagtt cttcaatagt
    14461 catttcgtct agtgaattac agaaactgtg taggtgtgaa tcaatgtttt cctctacttt
    14521 accttggtgc tcaaaatcac caaacaccat gtgacctagg ataacacgcc ataagttggt
    14581 actatctaca tactcaggtc gagtaaaccg cattggaaac gcatcgacca cataccagaa
    14641 accagcgata agtcgtgtgg caaaaataga ttcttgatga cgaggcataa caagaaccat
    14701 ttcaccggtg ggatgtttgc cttttaacgt tgcactggaa taaatattcc acttttcacg
    14761 tggatattct tcttcaggaa aatcagacag tagcccacac ttaatatcta cattagccca
    14821 ttgtttgaaa gtttgagtca ctccaaactg acagaagaaa taatgagcta aacatgactc
    14881 aatgtgtggt cgattatcca gatctcgttt agtacgctta gccatttcat tgtgaatctg
    14941 tgaccagatc acatacatga ttttacgctg accattgcac atgtaatggt ggtcagtttg
    15001 tttaaaggtt agcttagtac gacgaaacgg gatgaagata ctatcattaa gtacagagaa
    15061 cccaacatca gttaatactg gtgaaccaat atatttcgca ccattgatag ttaccatatt
    15121 gcctctctta aaagctggta acagcattgg gcgaggataa agcatttccc ctttataact
    15181 aaacattagg tcaatcatgt acatatcagt tggagcaata ttggcaatac gcttagcatt
    15241 atattcccga gtaatctctt caaaatgctt aagcggcgta catgcacgat tgccttcata
    15301 tttgaagcca tcgggaaata gaactgaact gatatcaaat aaagaatcaa tataacgcct
    15361 agtcatatta acaccagtat ttggatcacg agtcatggtg tgttcgactg tgataccatt
    15421 tgctagtgtt ggattcatgc aaggcgtatt ttcacgaatc ttttcaatta gaaatggatc
    15481 cggcattata aactcctaaa cttttggcaa aattaaatcc atcagtgaac ctacaatttt
    15541 aatggatgat actagatcag aggcaatgga gtttagatca ccccatttta gaccatgaat
    15601 caatacaaca tcttttggtt tgaattcttt atcaaacgta ccagctgctt tttcctgggc
    15661 ttccctttcc ttaatatcag ctgctgttaa gagcgcagtc ttaagacgtt caataacttt
    15721 cttatcttta attccaacca ttgcagcagc ttcttcatgt gttctaaaga aaccattttc
    15781 atggaactgt tcaggaggta ttacatatct cttttcgcca ttatgactga tacacccatg
    15841 cttaccacgg atattaacaa taagaccagg atctaatgat ggattataga ttgactcaat
    15901 ggccataatt ctgccagcca ttacataaaa caatttatct ggtttattga tgtcagtatt
    15961 atacgttaaa gaatatgttt cattccatac ttgattagaa agtgcttctt cttctggact
    16021 aagtccgctg taaccaggag gactaatatt tctatttgga taaaattcaa aatactgact
    16081 atactcagtt ttaaatactt ggatacctaa actctgaatc caaccgccat gatactgatc
    16141 tactagtttt gataagtcaa ttgaatacca aatagtaatc tcagatagct gattattaaa
    16201 ctgatcgaat gtctgtcgac taaatgactg aatatattct aacatttcct caggtgtaaa
    16261 acctggaata gatttagcca taacttcata gttaaaacta tcatcaccac tccatcggta
    16321 aatgacctta actactagtc gattagacat tacatactta cgggatgtcc caatattgat
    16381 agcgtgacca gatgaatcga ctacagtaat acgatgaaat gattcattcc gatactcaac
    16441 aaaacgtgag acagggagat tccaattagc gtatggatca cccttagtgt atgcagttcc
    16501 cgatttctta tcatacgggt gatcgatagt gggcttaact gatacttgag taagccccgc
    16561 aatttttaat gttaccattg aaatctacct taatcacaac ggcctccaaa tctacaatgt
    16621 tggggagcct ctttttagtt tgatgtacgg accttccctt gaaggattca ctcttttcct
    16681 tattacttga tttctgccat ttatgcgggt cactcgaaca atataacttt tcggtggccc
    16741 gcttaaactg tttttcttga gggatctcct caatgttttt cttggcataa tctgtaataa
    16801 agtcctctag ccctttgggc ataaaggcat cctgaacagg atggaattct tcaaagaaag
    16861 tattaatgta tttatcatca tctacggtag acatcttatt atctaccatg gtattttttt
    16921 ctataagaga tacccttagg gcatcttgcc atctttcaat gacttctgga aataattgaa
    16981 cgttcatttg gattaaccta tttttaaatt agaagatcat gatcattact gtaatataga
    17041 tcttaaactt tttttaatgt aatacaacat aaagccctcc ccgaagggag ggcctatgtc
    17101 tgttactctt ctaacttccg ggcattaccg tcttccaaat aacggatagt cccattttct
    17161 agataacggt aaccctttcc agcctcgagg ccgttgatgt cgtgggtgcg ccaggtgctc
    17221 atgctctcgt tctcgtgggt ctcgcgggcg ctgccgttga tgtgggtggt caggcagatg
    17281 aagaagatgt cggtgctcat ctcgtgggtc ctaggttaat ttagctcctc ttttaaaatt
    17341 tgtttgctgt gttgctccaa ctttgcagac tctctatata aattactaac atattcagta
    17401 aatatataat cctctgacga ttcataaagt gtagctattt ccttattaat ttcttgtatt
    17461 tttccttgaa tttgattgta tttttgactt ttcttgtttg tcgctatggt gtcaagaaat
    17521 tctggaatat atttaagaag ttcgtcatca tctttactat agactctttt tgatacttcg
    17581 gtctcattat gggttaattt atgccacgct gattcttccg cttcaaaatg ttctacgaca
    17641 gtgacatccg ctaaacattc atataaatta caaacctcaa caaaaagttc tttcgtatcg
    17701 ggagcgaacg gatccgcaag gtaaatttga agtacagatt caaaaacaga tgcaggaatt
    17761 ccaaggcatt caccatcttt ttctatgaca aaaagaagat gacagcgaaa actataattt
    17821 ttccaaaaca caaggctcga agttgggctt ttccacattt caaaccattt gttgtatttt
    17881 gaataatttt ctcttgagta tatctcaaat tccgctttct ttaaaaaagt aattaatcct
    17941 tctacagcct ctttgttcat tagattttca aatatttttc ctttcacttt taaatctttt
    18001 atatagtaga tcatttttta ttcctacgta gggctagcct aaggttttaa gtcggcaagc
    18061 ttaccgttga actgagtttc gcccatgact ttctggaagc cagtgatctt gaactctagt
    18121 gcgaacggaa tgttgttgac gtgtaggttg aacggaatgg ccgcgatttc gcgagtaacc
    18181 tggtgaccac cacgagtgat cggtaggtca gcgataacag tagatacgta gaagaactga
    18241 ccccaggaga ggatgtcgtt ttcttgttgt actgcgcggg tcggaattac aactagctta
    18301 ccatcgaata gctggttgtt ggtggaaacg atatcgtact tgagataagc acctagagta
    18361 cggtcgtcac ctttagtcat tagatagtta gcaatctctt tgtcggagca gaagagatac
    18421 atcggagttt catcctggtt accggagata acacggaagg cagcttcaat gttggaatca
    18481 cggtgagccg ggaatagctc agctttaaca cagtttagga tcgcagcgca aacgtcgtcc
    18541 caacgatctt tagacttgat ggtgtcgatg actttctcaa gatctagttc tttgtaacga
    18601 taggtcggac gcattacagc ggatagtgcg ccttcgatga taccaaactt cggacggttg
    18661 taaccattgt gtacaacttc acgtagttga gcaaggtagt taagcatgcg cttaacagcg
    18721 ttgttgctgt tacggatgtt ggtgttaaca gttagagctt taacaacctc acccggacct
    18781 tcatcggtca tggtgtccat cggtagagtt acaggagcgt gcatcgggat cggatgacgg
    18841 aactgtagtg cacgggtctg tagtaggtga ccacgctgac gacggttagt gttggtgaag
    18901 cgagtgtcta gttcgaaacc gataacagct aggtcagtta gctgatctag aatagcttta
    18961 acagccgggt cagcattatc cattacctga ccatcttcgt ttagaacttt atcgacgtaa
    19021 gtgtcggtag caccaaactt agaatcgcct ttggataggc tgatagtacc accaaaacca
    19081 acgcttagac gtaggcttag tttagcggtc ttaagatcat tgataacacc gtcagctgaa
    19141 ccatcgatga aagtggtatc gccactaaca actagatcat cgctatcgaa acggataaca
    19201 gcgttccggg tatcaccaac tagatcgggc tggaacacag cgcgaggtag acggtcaacc
    19261 ttgaacttaa caactttacc gccgagtaga acgaataggt tctttagacg accagccgga
    19321 tcaatggtgt cagaaacttc aagcatgcca cgctggatga gtaggttagc attggagtta
    19381 cccattagat caagacgtac gttcgctttt agcggagcag tagtgatagt taggttctgc
    19441 tcgttcttga tggtgtacgg aggaacaaga gccgggtcta cgaagaagtc agcattggaa
    19501 ccagccggat ctagggcagg aattagcgca atgctttcat cgtcgaggat ggaaggatca
    19561 cgataggctt ctaccatgtt cacttcttca ttatccatct taacgccgga tacttcgtgg
    19621 taaacgtctt tcattacagc gatgtaagga agaacctgaa caacaccacc ttcaatcggg
    19681 ttgataacgg tggtcggata aatacgctca gcgaattcat cttgacggct agcagctagg
    19741 ttataaccaa tagttacaac acggaaatca cgctgtgact tctcgttata gttctctagg
    19801 ccaacaccat tttcgaatac ttgaatgcca ccagcagggc cattgaactg atgctgtaca
    19861 accttaacat gatcttcatt agaagcttta gctttggtaa taccacgtag tgcacggata
    19921 tatttagttt catcagcaca ggcaatagca gccatggtag cagcggtgat ctggttctca
    19981 cggacacgtt cttcacgagc acgtacttga ggatcactgg aacttactcg ttcgaaacca
    20041 taatcgttaa cgagcatttg cattttgtta taaattgcag cagcatcttg aacgtcggta
    20101 gcttgtacgg taccgaagtt ttcatgtgaa atggtgctaa caagggaacg accttgacta
    20161 acaacgctgt catttagacc aatttcactt tctaggcggc caatgaaatc ttccattgag
    20221 aagacttcgt atttcttttc gcctttgtgt ttaaacagtt ctcttagggc atgtacgctc
    20281 attttttatt cctacgtagg atgagttttt ggtttaaaaa tttgggtcta ctaagcatct
    20341 tttccggaat caacctagca gctctccaaa taataggtaa aaatttgtgt tgacgccacg
    20401 gattcacgtg ggcgggtgtt caacatttca tttatcatac tatcaaagaa agtatggtta
    20461 agttgaattg agacacgtct aggatcgcta cttgcaatgt gcgcactctg ctgcaccgca
    20521 acccacagat tctcatctac aggatatagg taataatcgt acactaaatt acggttacct
    20581 gcatccctaa gttcattagt cgctaggcgg ctctctaaac gattgtgtaa atccttcatc
    20641 ttaaattgtt caggaccgtc tatttcacct aactcagcaa ctttgattat cgggcttact
    20701 gctaacttaa tatctagttt ttctggtaat agaaagggga aagcagttaa agcctgatgt
    20761 atctccgcaa gatcatttac ggaggtttcg gaaactatat agttggtgtc taacaatttg
    20821 ttaaattgta cacctgctgt tttatatgat tcaaaaacag cttttggcat aaccagaact
    20881 tgggtcattg tgaaagtacc tatattgtaa ctttaggctt ttgggaactg tctacatagc
    20941 aatatagcaa atacattcac taaaattact agctatctaa atgatacact gtacatctct
    21001 taatttcaca attggaaatc tataaaaatg tcaagtccaa aacaattact cgtttcatgt
    21061 atcactctat tatgtttaga aaatcgagaa gattctccag tggaaccatc caatgaattg
    21121 gttactgaga ttcttgatac tctaaatgat aagggtggta cattagatgt agatcatggt
    21181 cgacaaacat ttttagatct tcgtaatcta ctagtggatc taaataagaa acagaaagca
    21241 tatttcccag ctacccaaca ggtattacaa tcactacaag tatgttgtcg tgaagaaagt
    21301 tatctatacg atgctgttaa aaatgcagta gaagaagaat ttccaaatgg catggcatta
    21361 gccatgcgtg taacttcata tcgtcgtgat ctaaatagct acttagctga tgaaaaggta
    21421 aaagctattg taaaagaatg ttcatcaaaa attcttttca atagaggctc tgctgatatt
    21481 ccggcaatca ttaatgaaat ggcaaccaga gctgacccat atattcgcgc gcgtgctgaa
    21541 gagaaacacc cagctgaaat gggtgcactt gattttggta atttagattc tattgaaggc
    21601 ttctttgagg aagctaaaac tattctttcc ccaaatggtg ctttccgtac tggatggaaa
    21661 ggttttaaca ggatgcttgg tgatctgggt gcattaaaac gtggtgaatt tattatcggt
    21721 ggtggcctac aacatcaata taaatctggc gtttctatga gtctattttg ccatgtgtgt
    21781 ctatttaata aaccatacat gcgtgatatc aataagaaac cattagtaat gtttattact
    21841 cttgagaatg agattccgga taaccttatt ttcatttatg agtatattta cgaaaatgaa
    21901 acaggtatca aggtagatcg tagttctatt agtaaagctg aagcagctga atatgtatca
    21961 gctcgtctcc gtgaaaatgg tttcgaacca gtaatgtatc gttttgaccc aactgaattt
    22021 acgattgctg gtttagttaa ctacctagat acatatcaag cacgtggtta tgaactacaa
    22081 tatctctgtg tagattatct aaacatgttg cctaaaactg gattagtgac cagtgtagca
    22141 ggtgatgacg ttcgtctcct atttaggcga atgcgtaact atactgcacc acgtggtatt
    22201 acattcttta gtccgcatca gttaagttct caggcattag aactaatcag agataatatc
    22261 ccaccagaag actttgttaa acaagttgct aacaaaggtt actatgacgg ttgtcgccga
    22321 cttggacaag aacctgatct ggaattcttc ttccacattg ttaaagtaag tggtaagtat
    22381 tatctaaccg tacaacgtgg taaacaccgt aacgttgtaa gtgatagtaa gcatcactat
    22441 tttgttatgc cgtttgatcc agaccgtatt ggtggtatta gatgggatat cgataaagaa
    22501 gaaaacaatt acatggactt tgtaccaagt cttagcaata tgcaagccac tggtggagat
    22561 gactggggat attaacaaca taaagctctc ccttcgggga gagcactata attttaatag
    22621 gtaatctaaa tgagtgcaat tgataattta gtaaatactt taagaaagaa tattagtgaa
    22681 tgtagaaagt ttaatcgacc cctatttgca cgtgtatatg ccgcatcaca aaattacgat
    22741 aaaatccgtt atgctgtagc agaagaagcc cattatttta aatatggtaa atatgcagaa
    22801 ggtaataacc taaatatcga tgaacttatc agtgacctat atctgtacta cactatctat
    22861 gtcgatgtga tccgtaaacc attacccgat cctaatggga attttatcag catcgtaaac
    22921 caggatcact atacacacat ctattgggat ttagatcggt gtgaatctat tccagatgat
    22981 gtaaaggaat taatgtaata tatttaattc tgattaatcc attcgtctaa taatcaataa
    23041 agcattttag ccctcttagg agggctttta tgtcgtatgg ctaatatgct agtggataac
    23101 gaataaaatc gattatagag caaattagaa ggtattaaag gcataaagaa agtctatctc
    23161 tagacttatt atttttaatt aaaaaaaata taatctatac tgtgtctcct tttagggaga
    23221 cagtatgtat tagctaacgc tattagaata atgctaatat tgtttattat tagaataagg
    23281 atataccttc ggtatagttt attatgaaat aaaagcccct acggggcgat ccgattcctc
    23341 agttccacat taggtaagat tcatgagtaa tatttgatta ccagtattac tcaatgatac
    23401 tggtaataat atactagatt attaacaata tgtattgatc attctgatta agtcaaatta
    23461 gttaataaac aaatcaatta tcaacgagtg ataacgggta ttgattacta gctaaagaga
    23521 ttaattagga tatctacatg aggagtcgct accccatgta ttctggagtt tctctttagc
    23581 gggagactta actccacttg ggagccgctt tagcgggcgg ctctcactta aacaaaaaaa
    23641 agaattcaga taagtccctc tcctttagga gaggggttgt ttatcatagg cttctccttt
    23701 cggttacata gaacttcttc tgatccatgt cagtgtatgt tactatgaaa ttgtcgaagg
    23761 ggttgatgga tacggctaaa cctgcgttgt tgacgtatcc tattgtaggg ccagcccaat
    23821 aaccaatgaa gttacctcta cgatctcgac attggataac attatcggct tgcgttttcg
    23881 caaccgacat gctatgggtt gatccatcgg gtctcttgaa aaagaaacct acttcctgca
    23941 ttctgtgcag gtcagggcta acattgttag cggtaactgg aattaacatg attgttcctc
    24001 ttgttaatcc aagcccactt gggcgaaaat gttgagtatt ttttactcaa cggcatatag
    24061 ccctactgct gtaacagtag ggctaattct tttattctta aaagtttaac tgaataaatg
    24121 ccctctcccg aaggagaggg cttatgtcgt taatttattt aaccagcgat gtttccctaa
    24181 cacgagagat gcataaataa ttactgtaat cgctggggtc gtactcatca taccctagac
    24241 aacttgtatg aatatattca gtactgatat taatcatatc aagagtaata ccatcacccc
    24301 atttcttagt tgccatctcg ataatatcgg cgatagtatt ggctacataa caatcaccca
    24361 agatataaaa ggtatcttcg gtatcatccg gacgaaaatg acgaatacca ttctgtgtat
    24421 attcacccat gttaattatc ctcttttcct tcttgagtat gatgagtggg ctctacccag
    24481 taaaaatcaa taaacagatc aactggttta cagccaacca tctcgctgtc atcggcccat
    24541 ttactttcat ctacgataat ttcttcatta gtcatttgta tttctcctta tttactatag
    24601 taaatattgt ttagttacat agtccaatta gtggcttcat caaccatatc agctgcttct
    24661 ttatcagaag cgttccagag tttatcagcc cattctttat ccagttcatt ttggatgttt
    24721 tcaagacgca tgtaattatg ccatgcctga cccagccgaa gattcttgtt atttttgtaa
    24781 taaataccaa actcaccgcg aactgatgct ggaattgaaa tagtcatttc atagtctcct
    24841 tagtaactat ttgacgtgct tctttataag aaatattcgg attatcgttg atgtatttaa
    24901 gaactttctg atgtataatg ttctctcgct cagttagttc ttttactact cttttaaaat
    24961 aacctggtga tcgtttcata gtcatggttc ttcgattaac aggttatttg cctcgaaaaa
    25021 gaatggggct gaccagctat aatctggtgc atctaccagc ctgacactgt tctttatttt
    25081 gataatctta cgatcatccc gccagttttg tggtccatgt ttaggaacag tgtagtattc
    25141 accatcgggt agattagcgg ctttctccca tccgagttct ttaacgctaa actttttatc
    25201 aatagtcatt ttctttattt cctcgctgtc atgaaaccac tcggtgaccg tatcaggctg
    25261 cgtcctcatg atttatgctg cacgtgggat tactgatatc ttaagagtca gatcagctgc
    25321 gtccagtagg tttaccaggg catccagaga gaacttgtca atcttgcctt tgagtagatc
    25381 attcaatctt ggctgcgtaa catgtaggcg agcagcagca tctttttgtg gaagatccca
    25441 gcccttgata gtacgggtga gagcccgcat gagttgggaa cggatacgca ggttttcggt
    25501 ttcttctgtc gagtcaacta gtttatccca aacaccggta gtacgttcgt ttgtcatctg
    25561 tttgttacct ctttaggtaa atgttcggat aataaactac attatattta aagaaatcac
    25621 ttaccttgaa ttttatgttc ggtgcagtga ttagataaca ataatcaccg tcaaccataa
    25681 cgcgtcgatc atggctatac accctagggc catgtaacgg agaagttaca taaatcccat
    25741 tgggaagatt ctgtaaatct tcttttttca gaaacttacc attaggattt atagttgatg
    25801 gataacaccc ctcattaagt ttatacataa actatctctc tttataaaac cacctattgt
    25861 aaggtggttt tatatcgtgt ataatgttct ttaatcttac tgaccgatat aggtgctggt
    25921 atacaggtca atggttggtt tgtgaatagt cagattgtat tttttagcta gctcatcaat
    25981 atccttggag cagtcaataa acttaccagt ctcacgatat cgcattaccc atgaaccccg
    26041 aaatggtgta tcatctagtg gattataacc atattcacga cataccacaa ttgcttcatt
    26101 tcgcggggtg gctccagtag tgacaaagta attttcataa actggaatca tcgatacatc
    26161 tttattgctc ataataacct ctctaaaatt acctgaaggg atatgcatga tatttatttt
    26221 tgtttttgac tgatcatgga ggcattggtg aagtaatata acgcatgttt ccaatcttga
    26281 gggtcatatg tgcacttatg agcaaccaca taatcaccat caattttttt gaacaagttt
    26341 accatgatca cctcatccat atcagtcccg ttatgcacag tttgataatt cagtctcacc
    26401 aacatgtcat ctacattggt tttcaactgg agaccatctt tgaagaaatc acgaacacca
    26461 tccatgattt gttcattgcg agacaggatg ttttcagaga tctgttcgaa catacccctt
    26521 gcaccgatca aacgtaattg atcgtaattg ggttcaccca tgcagatggc ctcatcatca
    26581 cgattacaca tcttctccag cagaacgata gggttataat cccaagcaac cccaccagtt
    26641 acaacagagg tcaaatagcc atagagactg agttcactgt cacgctcatt tgcaggaatc
    26701 atgcggttca taattaacga tcctcgtatt ggtgttgcag catagctcag caagtctctt
    26761 gagctttctc aaaactagcc atcgagcggg tgcgcgcacg ctgtagaata gacaagccgt
    26821 attttttgaa cttcttcttg tggatgaaac caaggcgttc gtagatgaag tctttacggt
    26881 cggcgcgagg tttaccatca gctacgatac cacggtcgaa aagagcccag aacagagcgc
    26941 tttcatcatg caggtagttg gccatttcct gaggccactg aactgcgcat agagcaacga
    27001 tttgttcaag taaaccacta tctgagatgg catagtactc acgaccctga acatagttca
    27061 ttttgtcgaa gttgcacata gccagtctgc cagtaccctg gttgattttc ttttgaatgt
    27121 gttcgttcat ggtttgacct attttcagat ttggattaat tatagctaga cgaaggtatt
    27181 gcgttcgaat tggatggaat tacgttcaac aatatcgttg aggtatttat cattgtcgat
    27241 aaattcccca gtgagcatgt tacgcagaac ccagttcccc cgaagtggta taccgctgtt
    27301 agggttgatc ccgtattcac gcatcaaaat ccgacgattg tggtcaacac ctggctccat
    27361 gtaagattca ctgataaaac attccaccat gttgataact tctttagatt cgctcattga
    27421 cttattcctt cttttgcagg tattatgtaa tacgataatg gattatggct ttaaccatca
    27481 gatccttttc acgcagttgg tttgaatgga tttgcactac gactacgttt ttgatatgaa
    27541 attagtgcac cccatacatt atcggctgat acatattcag gcatagcttt ttcatcattg
    27601 taactgacac ggtatgcctt agccacacct gtgctatcta caatgtgaac tttttcaatg
    27661 acaaatgctt ttccagaagg cccagggata tgtaatcctc ttttaaaaag ttcttcaaga
    27721 atgcgttcta atgcaatttt agcattaggg taatcattat caagtgactt aataccacct
    27781 ttaattttat tatctaggtc actgagtgcc tttttaaaaa cactaacatc atgatcaaaa
    27841 cattcgagag tgtgatcgaa gttttgcatg agcgctatta gtagaccatt aggaaatact
    27901 acttttgaca tatatcacct attagtaaac agttgggaac gtttgtagga accaatcatt
    27961 aatacgtgta ttaacactag ccccgtgttc aggcgctact ttaaaaccag cgacgatgtc
    28021 ctgtaactct tcagtgagtt tgttgtgtac tttaccttca caatcgataa agtcttctgc
    28081 ggttggcata acctcagcgc gaataacaga ggcacgctta gaaagcattg taagaatttc
    28141 attagacact gaagcagcat tacgcaactt attgattttt acatcaataa cagttttatg
    28201 atagatttta ccaactgcac acattgtaac tgaaccaaca aaaataccaa gacagagtga
    28261 tactttatca atattcattt tgtataccta tttacgttta ttgaagtgat taaaaaataa
    28321 tacgatgtag aaaataaaag ggagtccgaa gactcccatt atcagttaca catctgacac
    28381 atcatcgaac agatcaagtt gtttccgatt acgtcgttct tcttcttcga tacgacgatt
    28441 ctcttcttca atctctttct gccgtttgac aagccgcctg tgcagactca tttgccatgc
    28501 agtatcataa cggcatcgca ctgactcaat atatttaagc cctacttcat taatgctctc
    28561 aagtagatcc agtgacacaa gtgtctcctt ggaagcatta atactagctt taagataatg
    28621 aatcattgca gttgcagggt gaaaaggtag cttatctaca tcgatcgttt tctgatatgc
    28681 tttcaatcta tgtatgataa ttcgtccata atagaattca tagagttttt ctctagaatc
    28741 ccaagcaagc ttaccgagta cggctccact taccatccct aatgtaagag atagtttaga
    28801 gttcattgtt aattgcatcc ttaatccagt tacggatttt tgatttaatt cgatgtttat
    28861 cactgacggt attaaacata tccaatccat cattaatgac gtacataagc tctacttcaa
    28921 taaagtccgt cattacttcc acggtggtat tatctgaatt agatttgata taatcggaat
    28981 agtcctttac tttttcacgg atattctttt ctaatttaat ctcattataa acagtcacac
    29041 cgacttcgaa cacatagatg gtaccagcca gcatgagacc agtttttaca acactaccga
    29101 taatggaaag cataataata tcctattagt taatgaatgt agatttattt tgattatatt
    29161 aaaacttgat atttagaaca cgtttagcta ttacaatacc aacatatact cctagtgcta
    29221 tctccgcata tttggtgatg acgtttttaa tcttcttgtg tttaggtgcc tcaggaacat
    29281 ccgcgataag tttttgaagt ttaactttat caatattcat ttgtattttc ctttttacga
    29341 ttaattgaag gtttaacaaa ctcattcaaa tataatttta ttattgtaat tatatttgaa
    29401 tggggcctca ctgaggccct atccattttt acatcttacg aactgtatcg aatacttgat
    29461 tcgtatagtc atcgccataa atgatcgaca gcttatcacg aattacatcc agtcgatgtt
    29521 tttcaatatt gctctcagca acagcactgt cagttgtctc agtcattgca gtattgacga
    29581 acatcatgaa ctcatctgat tcgccatact cttttgaaat acttttaaac tgatccctga
    29641 aacccatgag cttgtcaaag ttggctttag tttccttagc cttcttgtag ataacatacc
    29701 cagttccagc tagtgatgca gtggccagaa gaaaagatac accttttgca atcgtattga
    29761 atttcataat aaaagcccct ttttacatta agtggatgat aatgtttaca gtattgtcac
    29821 aaatgtaata tactgtttaa atatgtttga atatacgaca taaagccttc ccctgaggga
    29881 aggccaatgt taaaccgatg aatccatcca cggtggataa acaaccacaa tctggttagg
    29941 catgtgatta gaccagtctt caatgatagt tctaacatca gagaaatcta atccaccatt
    30001 agcacaccct agaggtggta tgataatttt ccaatctgga tgaatacagt cttcttcatt
    30061 ttccgcagaa tccgatacgt tctccatcat ccactctagc ccacgttcaa tgaaactaat
    30121 ttgagatggg ttctgccagt tatccttagt agggaacatc atgaaacgtt taccatcgga
    30181 tgctttgtaa ataaccggat taccaatagt aataattctc tttttgcaat cgtgtttgta
    30241 tctttcaaaa agttcaggat acttttcttt aaacgatttg gctaaaccag cgcccatgac
    30301 gccaacaaca ttaacagtga ttagataaag atcaccaggt acattgaata tatctttacc
    30361 tataataaat tcagccatga taatggctcc ttctacaaga gtactaatga gaagatcaaa
    30421 acatagacct tctcattaga ttgggtgcat ttccaggctt attggatttc tggattagcg
    30481 ttgtagaagc caatataagc cttattaaat ttcaagtaat aattatactc tgaaggctca
    30541 ccagttattt ccctaaatac cttagcagtt ataacttcga acttagaacg ccgtagcatt
    30601 gggaataatt tcttactgcg cgatagctca cataatctaa tcgagatagc ttgatcttta
    30661 aataaacctg atttggtaaa aaaagcgcct tcatgaagcc attgaattac ttcattaaag
    30721 tctgcgcgcc atttcctatg ctcatttaaa gttttaccat ttataagatt ccataaagct
    30781 ctaactttag atccaatagt aaaaatacct attaccatta ctgctagaca tatagcaatt
    30841 ataaatgaca tatgtcctcc taaataccat tgaagattaa agttcctatt agtgagagaa
    30901 tgaataatac gaccacatga tgaagtttta tccatgtttc aggtactacc ggttgtttag
    30961 gtttatttaa agggatgttt tccatgtata tgctccacat tagttcatat gtgtaatata
    31021 ctgtttaaga tctttcaaat acacctttcc aattagtagg tcttggatag gacctaggta
    31081 gtgattcaga atgtataatg aatccctcga tatccccttc ttttgtttta acagcaacta
    31141 tatctttgat aatacctttt atttgtaata agctattcat aatctcacga tagagttgat
    31201 caaatctatt tgcaatgata ttaggattta ttggataacc acaaattgat ttatagaaac
    31261 tacacattac atcattgtat ctatctggaa cacatgtcca aaagaaatta tgtcgttctt
    31321 taatataaag aatgatcaag tagttaagat catcttcatc ttttgcggta taattaaagt
    31381 attgttttaa ttcagaaaag aattgttgtg accacctcac atcaactcgt ataaatagtt
    31441 gttccataat acacctaaat aaaccctcca cttaagtgga gggctctatt tcattttggt
    31501 cagatctatt taaaaatata gctaatgtaa caacacatac atatcgatgc ggattaggat
    31561 tattatcacc agctgcaaat tgttcatcta cacctaataa tacaccgtag taggttttaa
    31621 caacattgtt gtcaactgtt tgaaacttaa caggcatacc tggtgttaag atatcagcat
    31681 cgccatggtt ccattgtatt ttaagaaact ggccttgacg ctttgctaac tctgtataat
    31741 gtttaaatgg atttgatgtg gacctttgtt tagtccattg gatattttgg aatccagttt
    31801 ttaatccatc gcctctaacc tcatacaagt tactagctgc atctacaagc attttattat
    31861 ctttactaat agtaaagtca tctaatagct tatttgcatc tgcgaatcta taaccacttc
    31921 cattatcaac catctcataa agagctttat ctagcgaact agcatcacct gttgccagaa
    31981 tggttgtata agtatcacca ttcacatacg ttttctcaac tccgtaaagg cgatcatttg
    32041 gaacgttaat tatatttaat gtcttagccc ctttttgata tttcttagta tcataaagag
    32101 aataaacata taaataagat ccctgaatat atctaccaag accagtggca taaacaccac
    32161 cttccctgtt ctgaagtata ttcggtaaat cttttaatgg tgtaccatca ggaataggta
    32221 ttactggacg aacttctgta ttccacccag gttccatatt gatgtcaatt actcggttat
    32281 cgtcagcttc ggtcaactgg gatattgatt gttttaagaa tgctcttaaa acatctgctg
    32341 ttgttacatt tgtgaagttt ttaccaatgg ttatcatcag tgattgatat acactttctt
    32401 caacaagctg aaatctataa ggcttataac ttatttggtt catagcctct ttactagtca
    32461 gttgtgattg tttattagtt agtgtaatat cgtcttcagg tgataataca acgaagcacc
    32521 tatagcgttt tacagaggct ttacgagacg tatctaaaag agatgagttt ggtaataatg
    32581 gaataaattt aacatcgcac ctaagttcat ctcgacgagg tagtatatcg aattgaaaat
    32641 caccagtacc aataagtaac tctgttaaga taaggtcacc ataagaacca tcagcatagt
    32701 ttctaaatgt atcgaaataa tctactcgta atggcactac ccaatcgaaa tcacctacta
    32761 gaattttagc ttcgatttta taagcactgt aattattagt agagttaata atagtatcaa
    32821 cttcacgcat taatgaagat gcatcaactg ccatatcaat cctccatcaa tacgtatttt
    32881 tcaatttcat caactagtga cttatatggt ttaatatttt gtttttggtc ttgaacacgc
    32941 ttgtctagga atttcctagt ggccatggag ttacgacgca tgttcattgt aatgattgaa
    33001 tcaaaaacac tactacgtct ttcaacttgt ggctctaatt tcatggctgt gaaatatact
    33061 tccattaaaa gatcttctaa accacgcaaa tcttcaatag gtggaaatgt atttggatca
    33121 gcacccatta atgtcagatc ataccaatct tgaaaatgtc gttggatatc atgataaatc
    33181 tgagcacaat cggaatgttt ataaaaacca atagggtgtc cttcagctag tattaaagct
    33241 aaaccagcgg ctgtctgacg aacagtttct aactggttag tacgtagcct atctactctt
    33301 ttatcgccag ttgtgttaaa tggattctta cgaagatact cagcgctata tccagcgatc
    33361 ataggaacct gcaccatgta ttgcaggttc catatgcgcc atgcagctga gttacgagta
    33421 accagcttat aatccatggt attannnnnn nnnnnnnnnn nnnnnnnnnn nnnnnnnnnn
    33481 nnnnnnnnnn nnnnnnnnnn nnnnnnnnnn nnnnnnnnnn nnnnnnnnnn nnnnnnnnnn
    33541 nnnnnnnnnn nnnnnnnnnn nnnnnnnnnn nnnnnnnnnn nnnnnnnnnn nnnnnnnnnn
    33601 nnnnnnnnnn nnnnnnnnnn nnnnnnnnnn nnnnnnnnnn nnnnnnnnnn nnnnnnnnnn
    33661 nnnnnnnnnn nnnnnnnnnn nnnnnnnnnn nnnnnnnnnn nnnnnnnnnn nnnnnnnnnn
    33721 nnnnnnnnnn nnnnnnnnnn nnnnnnnnnn nnnnnnnnnn nnnnnnnnnn nnnnnnnnnn
    33781 nnnnnnnnnn nnnnnnnnnn nnnnnnnnnn nnnnnnnnnn nnnnnnnnnn nnnnnnnnnn
    33841 nnnnnnnnnn nnnnnnnnnn nnnnnnnnnn nnnnnnnnnn nnnnnnnnnn nnnnnnnnnn
    33901 nnnnnnnnnn nnnnnnnnnn nnnnnnnnnn nnnnnnnnnn nnnnnnnnnn nnnnnnnnnn
    33961 nnnnnnnnnn nnnnnnnnnn nnnnnnnnnn nnnnnnnnnn nnnnnnnnnn nnnnnnnnnn
    34021 nnnnnnnnnn nnnnnnnnnn nnnnnnnnnn nnnnnnnnnn nnnnnnnnnn nnnnnnnnnn
    34081 nnnnnnnnnn nnnnnnnnnn nnnnnnnnnn nnnnnnnnnn nnnnnnnnnn nnnnnnnnnn
    34141 nnnnnnnnnn nnnnnnnnnn nnnnnnnnnn nnnnnnnnnn nnnnnnnnnn nnnnnnnnnn
    34201 nnnnnnnnnn nnnnnnnnnn nnnnnnnnnn nnnnnnnnnn nnnnnnnnnn nnnnnnnnnn
    34261 nnnnnnnnnn nnnnnnnnnn nnnnnnnnnn nnnnnnnnnn nnnnnnnnnn nnnnnnnnnn
    34321 nnnnnnnnnn nnnnnnnnnn nnnnnnnnnn nnnnnnnnnn nnnnnnnnnn nnnnnnnnnn
    34381 nnnnnnnnnn nnnnnnnnnn nnnnnnnnnn nnnnnnnnnn nnnnnnnnnn nnnnnnnnnn
    34441 nnnnnnnnnn nnnnnnnnnn nnnnnnnnnn nnnnnnnnnn nnnnnnnnnn nnnnnnnnnn
    34501 nnnnnnnnnn nnnnnnnnnn nnnnnnnnnn nnnnnnnnnn nnnnnnnnnn nnnnnnnnnn
    34561 nnnnnnnnnn nnnnnnnnnn nnnnnnnnnn nnnnnnnnnn nnnnnnnnnn nnnnnnnnnn
    34621 nnnnnnnnnn nnnnnnnnnn nnnnnnnnnn nnnnnnnnnn nnnnnnnnnn nnnnnnnnnn
    34681 nnnnnnnnnn nnnnnnnnnn nnnnnnnnnn nnnnnnnnnn nnnnnnnnnn nnnnnnnnnn
    34741 nnnnnnnnnn nnnnnnnnnn nnnnnnnnnn nnnnnnnnnn nnnnnnnnnn nnnnnnnnnn
    34801 nnnnnnnnnn nnnnnnnnnn nnnnnnnnnn nnnnnnnnnn nnnnnnnnnn ntannnnnnn
    34861 nnnnnnnnnn nnnnnnnnnn nnnnnnnnnn nnnnnnnnnn nnnnnnnnnn nnnnnnnnnn
    34921 nnnnnnnnnn nnnnnnnnnn nnnnnnnnnn nnnnnnnnnn nnnnnnnnnn nnnnnnnnnn
    34981 nnnnnnnnnn nnnnnnnnnn nnnnnnnnnn nnnnnnnnnn nnnnnnnnnn nnnnnnnnnn
    35041 nnnnnnnnnn nnnnnnnnnn nnnnnnnnnn nnnnnnnnnn nnnnnnnnnn nnnnnnnnnn
    35101 nnnnnnnnnn nnnnnnnnnn nnnnnnnnnn nnnnnnnnnn nnnnnnnnnn nnnnnnnnnn
    35161 nnnnnnnnnn nnnnnnnnnn nnnnnnnnnn nnnnnnnnnn nnnnnnnnnn nnnnnnnnnn
    35221 nnnnnnnnnn nnnnnnnnnn nnnnnnnnnn nnnnnnnnnn nnnnnnnnnn nnnnnnnnnn
    35281 nnnnnnnnnn nnnnnnnnnn nnnnnnnnnn nnnnnnnnnn nnnnnnnnnn nnnnnnnnnn
    35341 nnnnnnnnnn nnnnnnnnnn nnnnnnnnnn nnnnnnnnnn nnnnnnnnnn nnnnnnnnnn
    35401 nnnnnnnnnn nnnnnnnnnn nnnnnnnnnn nnnnnnnnnn nnnnnnnnnn nnnnnnnnnn
    35461 nnnnnnnnnn nnnnnnnnnn nnnnnnnnnn nnnnnnnnnn nnnnnnnnnn nnnnnnnnnn
    35521 nnnnnnnnnn nnnnnnnnnn nnnnnnnnnn nnnnnnnnnn nnnnnnnnnn nnnnnnnnnn
    35581 nnnnnnnnnn nnnnnnnnnn nnnnnnnnnn nnnnnnnnnn nnnnnnnnnn nnnnnnnnnn
    35641 nnnnnnnnnn nnnnnnnnnn nnnnnnnnnn nnnnnnnnnn nnnnnnnnnn nnnnnnnnnn
    35701 nnnnnnnnnn nnnnnnnnnn nnnnnnnnnn nnnnnnnnnn nnnnnnnnnn nnnnnnnnnn
    35761 nnnnnnnnnn nnnnnnnnnn nnnnnnnnnn nnnnnnnnnn nnnnnnnnnn nnnnnnnnnn
    35821 nnnnnnnnnn nnnnnnnnnn nnnnnnnnnn nnnnnnnnnn nnnnnnnnnn nnnnnnnnnn
    35881 nnnnnnnnnn nnnnnnnnnn nnnnnnnnnn nnnnnnnnnn nnnnnnnnnn nnnnnnnnnn
    35941 nnnnnnnnnn nnnnnnnnnn nnnnnnnnnn nnnnnnnnnn nnnnnnnnnn nnnnnnnnnn
    36001 nnnnnnnnnn nnnnnnnnnn nnnnnnnnnn nnnnnnnnnn nnnnnnnnnn nnnnnnnnnn
    36061 nnnnnnnnnn nnnnnnnnnn nnnnnnnnnn nnnnnnnnnn nnnnnnnnnn nnnnnnnnnn
    36121 nnnnnnnnnn nnnnnnnnnn nnnnnnnnnn nnnnnnnnnn nnnnnnnnnn nnnnnnnnnn
    36181 nnnnnnnnnn nnnnnnnnnn nnnnnnnnnn nnnnnnnnnn nnnnnnnnnn nnnnnnnnnn
    36241 nnnnnnnnnn nnnnnnnnnn nnnnnnnnnn nnnnnnnnnn nnnnnnnnnn nnnnnnnnnn
    36301 nnnnnnnnnn nnnnnnnnnn nnnnnnnnnn nnnnnnnnnn nnnnnnnnnn nnnnnnnnnn
    36361 nnnnnnnnnn nnnnnnnnnn nnnnnnnnnn nnnnnnnnnn nnnnnnnnnn nnnnnnnnnn
    36421 nnnnnnnnnn nnnnnnnnnn nnnnnnnnnn nnnnnnnnnn nnnnnnnnnn nnnnnnnnng
    36481 ggtttaactc catgtgttta agatcataag atcatggtct aacagcataa aagggagcca
    36541 tgaaggctcc ccgttatgtt tgttacttaa tggcacgatt cacagcagtg ttaattgcat
    36601 tggtaagagc tacaatgtaa tcaactagaa cggtgtggtt ttcagccgat tggccaacaa
    36661 cttcccatac tgcactagct agttgccgga ctttcttttt accggcttta ctatccatgc
    36721 tagccacttt agagatatca cggttagctt ggtcaagacg acgtacaccg cggttaccgc
    36781 taacttttag agaggcatta ccaagaccaa ttagaacttt agaaagtttc attagttcag
    36841 taacgtcctt acggctaact ttagcagtac cagtaccagt agcaccccat tcaccagttg
    36901 gaagtgcaat agcagctaat cgttcaatat ctttactagt gcgaccagtt acatcacgtc
    36961 cagacttctc gaaggtaaaa ctaccatcta gttttccact aatgaatgcg ctttcaggat
    37021 atttcttaac aggtacttct aatttagttg cttcttctag agccttatca atagcttctt
    37081 cactatcagc ttcaatagcc gttgctagat gaccaactaa acgttcgatg tattcaccat
    37141 cgattttaaa gcatttgtta ataatatcac taatacgacg aacctctcca gcaacaccac
    37201 gtactagatt atcatcacct tttagaatac cattaatttt gatttcttta ttttcaaaat
    37261 tatcggtgtc cttaagctta actagaagtt ggtcagcttt agtattagct gcggcgagtt
    37321 ctttttggtt agctttaaca tggatggatg catttgcacc ttcagcaata ttgtcgataa
    37381 tatttcgaac aaacttacca atagtgctat taaatgattc tagtgaagta accatcgcct
    37441 tatagtaatc ttctagatta ccataaccat aatcttccat tgctggaata ccaggtgaat
    37501 agacatcaaa ggcattgtgt agacgttcta agcagctatt agcatgtaca aggaactgag
    37561 gactatattg cttatgctct agtccataac gcagaatctc gatcatagct tcatttgatg
    37621 cctgctcttc aagtaattga ccaatggtct tcttactgtc ctcaacttca tcttcaagat
    37681 catcagcttc agcaactgcc tcatcagcag cttcatctgc ttcttcaaca tcatcttcag
    37741 ttacttctac atcgacatct ggaatatcaa tttcaccttc agctagtttc tcttcgatgt
    37801 catcttcaga gacatcatca tcagcttcag cgacaattgt ttcactatca tcttcaactg
    37861 caccttcttc aattgttggt tcagcaatag tagatgctgt ttcagtttca gcaactgttt
    37921 cttcagtttc agcttcatta attaatacat cagtagaatc actatcatca ttagttaatt
    37981 cttcttcagc ttcatcccga acttcttcca attcgcttaa gccgtcttca gctacttctg
    38041 ctgtttcggc agcttcttct acaattggat cagttacagc tacttcttca tcaactgcta
    38101 cgatttcatc cggttcagct tcagcaggga tactttcaga ttccgtctct actacttcag
    38161 ctacttcact atcagttgta tccggcgtgt cttccacggt ttcaacaact tctgtttcag
    38221 catcagctac agctggttca gtaacatcga cttcttcagt ttcagtaatc tctgcatcag
    38281 gttcatcatt ggaactttca tcagcagttg tctgttcagc accggcttct tccggtgtca
    38341 catcatcatc gataccagga actgcttcgc ttacaacttc accagcatct aatacttcat
    38401 ccggtagtgt atccatagtg gatgacacgg gttcatcacc agctggaagt tcttcagaca
    38461 gtggcgcagg aggcggagtt tcgtcaccaa gtggggtttc ttcagtggga gttaattcca
    38521 ctgctgtttc accaggtgct tctgcaacag gtactagttc agtatcatca gccgcatctt
    38581 gtgcagcttc aataatttca gtggttgaat ctaaaacctc tttaccacct tcagaaattg
    38641 taccgatttc ttcagcgatt tcagcttcag caactttaac tgcttcttcg ccttcttcga
    38701 cactagtggt agctagcggt tcaggaatac tttcctcaac aacagtttct tctggtacaa
    38761 cttcttcaac aattactgct gacttatcag cagcatgtgc tgtttcttca tgttcttcag
    38821 cagagataat atcagtatct gttttaacag tttcattctc aatagttgca gatgcatcat
    38881 tatctttctt taaatcttga actagttcat gatcatcttt aacagatgtc tcgactttgg
    38941 atacatcctg ttccacagcc gtaccatctt ggttctcaag gctggctaca tatttgtgaa
    39001 tatttaccat catgttaata taccttctgt acagagttta tgagttatgc tattcgtctt
    39061 agtcataact ccaagcgacg aacgttaaca ttcaaaatat tgcgctggaa tcttacttta
    39121 gattttcatc gcatacattg agtatggcag tcaaattacg acatgttaat ttaaataggt
    39181 cgtgataagg aatagccaac caatcaacat atgtttctac caatgaaaca agttcttgta
    39241 tttctctatc aggtcgccct tcattacgag cacgtgttag ttcatctcta aacctgatta
    39301 atgcgccttt aagagtcctt aaccgttcat ttcgacgagt acgcattgac gcagcatttg
    39361 cacgattgat cttatcaact accttaacaa ctcgatcaat aatactttca gtaacttgat
    39421 ggttgaaatg ttcaaattct atttcgactg gtagtggtct aggggtttct tcagatggaa
    39481 ctaaccgtga agaaatatcc ctacactgat cataagcact tgcattctta tcgggattat
    39541 agttaattac aatttgatga ttacctagca aatgcaatga tacaaatcga ttaccttgat
    39601 cgcgataaac agatggtgtg gttattttag ttggagcact atttaatagt agttctgcta
    39661 atgcatctgg actagcattt ggattcatat acgaaggtat gatattagct ggccttagaa
    39721 tcacattgtc taatccatta atatatccat caactactgt ctccaatacg cgtaagtgag
    39781 ataataaatt agcactattg gtaataggtt tatatctaac acttaagttc tgaatacgag
    39841 ttgtaattag gaatgtagga ttcttatttt tacgagttct agcacgacta ttaactcgta
    39901 agttttctgc tcgaattgca acatattcag cagtagctgc taatactact ccactatcca
    39961 tcagtttctc aatagtggta acaaatagtt ttataactcg atcaataaca tgtttaatag
    40021 tatcactaat atcttcagta gatacaacat cctctaattc tttgataacc ccttggatct
    40081 gattataatc ttccatgccg cctaatagat ccatcactcg cctagctaac gcttcatcgc
    40141 ctgataataa atctgcaagt cttttaggtt catcaagatc aataatcatt tcatctgggg
    40201 tatctttata aatatcaatt aattccattg ctaactccta acataagacg ggactcttcc
    40261 gagccccgtc gatatgtcgt cacttatcat tattctgctt ggaatttagt gttaattaca
    40321 ctattataaa gtccagttgc agtatttgcg taacgcatcg cttcacgaat aatggagtca
    40381 tgtttaggtg cactatcagt aataatagac gctaccttac gtgatacttc ttcgatctgt
    40441 tctttagaaa catcgtcgat tttatcactc tctagtttcc gtgaaagttg atcaacatca
    40501 tcttcaagtt gcttaatggc tttaacaata ttccgaccgc cagtgataac accagctgca
    40561 tcatcaacca gattacgtag agctaccgct tctttcttag cttgactctt atcaaagttc
    40621 tttaaagtca cttcggtgcc aggttctgcg gctgtctcat catccgttag atatacttga
    40681 gtagcagtcg tagttacaag cttattaccc ggtaaagtgt tagatgtact ggcgtagtgt
    40741 ttgagaggcc catcttgaag tttgtccatc ttctcaacta gttcactagc atcattacgc
    40801 tctggatccc aagctttaag cacagtgcca atattcgtta ggtaggtggc atagtctttt
    40861 gcataaacag atgccatcca tttaacgatc ggaccatatc caacattagc tgaaggctga
    40921 atgaatttac cattagcaaa tatgggtcca ccatttttaa caggaaccgt taattcactg
    40981 ggtatatttt caaacttagc attttggata gctaaaatga gttcatcaac ttttacactc
    41041 acacgcggta cactattctt aagactattc catacgtgac taataatttc acgtagttta
    41101 gcaatagctt tcttgatata agcaagcgcc ttacggctta actctttaat atcctcagtt
    41161 gaaatcttaa ctggatataa atgactttta ccaccagttg tatagttttc taatgagcta
    41221 gttaaagtat tatcaccaag tacatgacga tgtggtaaga gtgcagaatg aataaatgca
    41281 gctgtacttt gactgatacc attaatacca gcttgtcgaa caagagcttt aattgactct
    41341 agtgcatatg cggtatttag accttgattg atatcttgca ctgctgtagt aactacttgt
    41401 gcattaccaa tgtccatgaa atcagtaggt ttatccatat ccactgcaac agcaatctgc
    41461 ggtaccacgc cattatgcgc tagtggaata gaactatctt tggcagcctg atcagcgatt
    41521 tgctgagtta ctgtttcacc accttgtgga tcttctcctt cagcacctgc tggaataact
    41581 gtttcaacag caacattagg ttgttcagga ataggaggta cttctgttac tacatctgtt
    41641 tcaactacgg taaccggtac cgcaggttgt tcaactagag tagcagctgg agtctcaaca
    41701 ataacgccgt tattaggagt attaacaata gtggtacctg catccactgg tgcagttggt
    41761 gttacaccaa cattattgtc agctacatct tgaatagtat tttcaggtac agcatcttca
    41821 gaagtgcaat cgccactagt catggctgct actttatcaa ctgctgtttc aggaataggt
    41881 acctcagtat agtcttctag actatctaga tactcattga gtttaaatgt catgttattt
    41941 cctcaaggaa tttctttgcg cgcgtttaac aataaaccat agaattaggt acttagataa
    42001 aaatgaacac ttagatatat ttattggcca tatctttcta attccatatt acaaacagca
    42061 tttcgttgct ttgcaatacg taataggtaa ctaattagtg ttgcgtattc tggtgacata
    42121 tcggtaataa agccattaac taaagatata atctcatttg catcatcacg agcacctttc
    42181 caaatagctt tagacctacg tagctccatg tcctcaatgc cctgtgcaac cttcttcagt
    42241 tgttcaagga catctttttc agctttaaat agatcaccta aacgacgaat agcttcttta
    42301 ttaacttcta atgttttacg cacttcaaca ggcggccttg gctcgatcgt gattgtatct
    42361 ggaccatcac catgtttatc ttcaccaagt cgtggagcat atttatcttt ctggaatata
    42421 agtttactat taccaggtag agaagtatct tttactttat ctaactgatt agcttcacca
    42481 ataaattcaa aagcctcttt aaacttatct agttcattat cttctaagtc gtagtcttta
    42541 attaatttaa ctactttatc aatgtttgat ctagctatat ttggccattc tttagctaga
    42601 aattgactaa cttttgtttc attagttaaa tcgtctaaaa caaattcatc accaatgaat
    42661 aacattttag gattgtcaat tttaattgac atatcaaaat caggtgttac cctttcattt
    42721 gatacagttg gcttattgat taaacttttc gctttttcaa ttaactcatc agttttatct
    42781 tcaactgatt tgattccagt tagtacacgc tgtgccgcta ctttagcttg ttcaataaca
    42841 tggactatta aagcaagtat ctttttacct atactttcaa tacgttcttt tatttcttct
    42901 tgagaaatat ttacaaaacg catagcgctg ctaggggttg cattaaaatc ttcaatacta
    42961 atcttttcaa agccgataag cttatcaatt gattctaatg taacgtgcat aaaagcagct
    43021 gattgtttag taatacctct atcaccagcg gtatttaata aatctataaa acattctaaa
    43081 ctagtacgcg catgcagtaa ttgatttagc tgatatgtca tgttttgaga tggaggtgta
    43141 tcatacgcaa agatatttaa atgatcatca tcactatcta aatctttacc atccactggt
    43201 gtaggtctat tatcaggact ttctcgggta tcatggggtg atgctggata ttcttctgat
    43261 gcgacgtatg ttttaccaaa tgaatcaact tcagtaacta aaccacgatc tgatttccaa
    43321 tggatattag gtttatgtgc ttcttcaaca tctaacccat tattagttgc ttttacatca
    43381 tttggtaatt catcaattaa tttggcagct tcttctggtt ctttagatat ttgcttgtcg
    43441 tctgtagcag cgtgctttag tttggctttc gcgacttttt cttttacttc gacaacacca
    43501 taaccttcta aactatcaag taacttattt aagttcattt acaattcctc aagaatactt
    43561 aattacatag cataagagga accccgaagg gttcctcatt atgtttgtta cttctcatca
    43621 ttctcaggtg ctttagaagt ttctttgccg tacgcagcta attcatgttt aacaataaat
    43681 gtatactgcg cagcgatgca tttagcaata tagttaacta gtgcactatt atcaatacca
    43741 ccaatattca gtgcatcacg cgctgtttct tttgacatgc ctgcttcgtc aggattccaa
    43801 tcagctaggg ccttttcaag attctcagca atcttgtaat caatcttatt aaagtcctgt
    43861 agtttaataa caagaccttt aagaatatta agatgtgcta agattttact cggtgcacgg
    43921 acatcaactt caacttcatg tagatccgtt tccccatcac cctcaacaac ttcccactta
    43981 ttcacacctg acttagaaga agtaacttct aacttaacat taccaggagc tttctcaacg
    44041 gctttattaa tatcttcagc catcttagct tgtaaatcac tggtgacttg atcaatatca
    44101 atagacttgt cacctttgag ataacgtact ccaagttcgc catatttcct aagagcagat
    44161 acatactgag ttgagaatac agtcatgaag tctgcaatag tcttcggatt atttgcaata
    44221 aagccactac tagataccat atactcagaa ggagtgaact taatctcttc tttctttaga
    44281 tcaccggctt tgagtgattt aatagcatca atagttttag taatacgcat atcgagtgca
    44341 atcagcttag gattaaaatc tttaatcttc tgctttatca ttgcaacaat tttcttgata
    44401 atctctaaag ctttcttacc tgcttctttt agtttctctt tgagatcctc aagagagata
    44461 acagctgctt tctgaatagc gctgcgtgga gaagcatcgt aattctcaag cgcggcagtg
    44521 agtccagatt tttcaatacc taggatacga tcgattgatt ccatgccaac atgcatgaag
    44581 gcagctgctt gtcgagagat accatcttca ccagcttgaa gtaaaagacc ttggaacttt
    44641 tcaagtgctt ctttagcatc ttcaattagc cctaattcat cttcagcttg aacaatagtt
    44701 acttcagtat ctaatgcagt tggttgaata gcatcatctg catcaagaac ttcttctacg
    44761 ggattatttt caatctgatc tacttctgct aaaacggatg atacatcagc agaagtttta
    44821 ttttcaacga ctaattcaac atcaccatga atcgtagtgc cttgatcttc aattgattca
    44881 agtgatagtt tgtctagcat tttaagtaga gacatgttaa ttaccttacc tgggagggat
    44941 tatttacttg ttcttgcgta ggtctttgaa ttggacgctg gtaagctttt aattctaact
    45001 cggtcacgaa tactagtcga cccattactc tgactaaacc agcaagagca ttactaaaat
    45061 ctgttacaac gcgacttaca ttattgatca ttaatgtaat tgaattaatg atatttgaga
    45121 tagcagggat gccatcaggt gcatcaggat cttgaacttt tgcttgacga tttcgcatat
    45181 tagattgttg tgcccgaatc ctaccagctt gttgacgatt agtctcagct aactgcatta
    45241 acctaccaaa ttcaaaatct agtttagttg cataatcttt tctagcatct atacgtttag
    45301 ccatttcgct taataatact aaccgtcttc caattgaact cgtatcatta accttaaagg
    45361 tattgttacc ttcaggtgca tccttcatag taggaatagt ataaaactta aaggcaaaat
    45421 cacggacagt gtttactaaa aaatcccaat ccctgatctc ttcagtctgt gtttcagttg
    45481 gccctgcacc aaataaagtt ttattacctt gaactggcat actacgataa actgtagaac
    45541 ttactctaaa tctatcatct ttcttaatag gcactgcacc cttcatccag ttcttaacat
    45601 taaacttact aaagtcttgt gcagctctat cggtccattt ttcatcaaat gataatttcc
    45661 taaggatatc tgccacagct tggatatata agagtaggga tttatcatag aaagctatca
    45721 agttgttaac ttgcatgagt atcggatcaa ctgtagtcgg ttcgaattta ccatcaatac
    45781 taaatcgttt agtattttta aattttaatt cttgcttaaa tggctcatgc ttaatatttt
    45841 cagctctttc taaaagcatg tttattcgtt caagagtacg ctgattacct tgtgtaataa
    45901 cacgtgcata ctcttttaat tcatctcgat gctttgcttg ggattttttc atttcatccc
    45961 aggtatttcg tgctgtctta gatagatctt ctaatgatac attctcagtt tttagaatgt
    46021 gttcactaac aacatctttg ttatctgcat atttttgaaa taagccatcg gtataggttt
    46081 taactaaaat gtctttttcg gtgcattcta atctactttg aatatcttca attgatggca
    46141 ataattcttt tagatatcca tcgcatgtag cgatcatatc gacggggctg tccccgtcga
    46201 ttgattcaag taagaccgaa tgactaagtg aattattagt catagatagt cctcagtcct
    46261 tatctattac ttctacagat ccaaatagta gatgtagggt atacattaga tcattcatac
    46321 cgtttttgtg tttaacccaa ttctggatca ttgaaacggt atctagatct aattttaact
    46381 cattaaagag agtagcaatt tcggcgcgcg gttcaatgag ttgtgcacca gcatctggtt
    46441 cagtagctag taacattggc cattgagtaa ttgaaatacg tcgatgaccc gtagcaatgt
    46501 atcgaacagt atctaatagg aattgataat tataactatc gatattacta ttattgtcct
    46561 gtagaataaa ccaattatag tttccgctaa aaagacgaat agcacaagct agaactttct
    46621 tatggaattc ccaatatgca gtttgtgcag gaaagttggt aaagataaga tatagttctt
    46681 caacttgagg atcaccggga cgagcagtga accgtgaaat ggcctgttgt tgaccacctg
    46741 agtaattacg accaaatggg cgtacagcat tagttgctgg catatcaatg ccctccatta
    46801 gtgaccaaga gatagtagat cacgatggtt agcaaagaac tcagatgcgc gatcttggat
    46861 catacctagg cgatagttat aatcagagat acgaatttca tactctttaa taagcttctg
    46921 taggcgtgca tccactttac cattactttg catttcccgc atttcttgta aacgtagttg
    46981 aagtgcaagg aattcttgct cagcttcttt aaaacgttca acctgatact cagctaagaa
    47041 cttgccaaat aacacgaacg ggttctgacg aggtgagaag ccatccatgt taagtggatc
    47101 acgttgagct atagagagag cactcacagc tacatcataa gtaccttcat tgacttcagc
    47161 actagatgca cggcttaagc gttgtttcag ttcattagtc ttaagactca ttgctggata
    47221 cagagtaatg aattgtgcca tattggtgta tagccattct ttctcagcac gagatgattt
    47281 taattctgta gccttaccta atttcattgc ttcttgtgca attagattta gtagtagttt
    47341 acggccataa cgaatataga aactaagacc atcaacaaaa cgtagcatat ttgcacggtc
    47401 aaaggttaga ttagagttag taaactgaat agcaaataaa cgccggattt cgctttcgat
    47461 catatcaaag ctaccacgaa tatttgaaag agtatccagt actagtttaa tcggttcagt
    47521 attaaaacta atcgctcgcc gtagttcagt agataaccgc atacctaaat ctgatttaag
    47581 ttgcatatta ccaaatactt cacctacatc gtcaataatt ggtgcgagag ttgcatcata
    47641 ttcttcacgt aatgaacgga tttgatttaa tagttcacga cgttcagtaa ctggtgcgag
    47701 ttcacgtaca taatcaataa ttctcatcac tcagtcctta aatattggta gacatggttt
    47761 tattcatcat tttaaagatc tcagtgatat ccggaccttt attcttttca gccattttaa
    47821 tttcatcaag tcggtgagat gtagatagat caaccccacg atgataaata gttactcgct
    47881 cataacggtc atcaataaca acaagcatca ttagatagct attgtcaaag atcttttgcc
    47941 gagtggcgaa atcatcaata cgaccataaa gagaattaga agcagcttta agagttgacg
    48001 ttgatacaat cgcgatgttt gatgcatctg ctaatgaaac tgtgccacta cgaacagatt
    48061 gtttccagtt gttacggcga cgatcggtga tttgtttata aacacctgac ttatcattca
    48121 ttagaatgcg ataatgttca tcgatcatat cttgacctag aacgaagtca cgccagaatt
    48181 taatttgacc agtttttact agaaatagac gatgtagcca agtatctcgt ccaccagcac
    48241 taaagatgtg cgcaataatc tgaggactaa cagcggctgg aattaaacgg atcataacag
    48301 gaattttagc tttctgcttt cctgatttaa catcaacgtt aaccagctta ccaacggcaa
    48361 ggttttcaac ttcataaatc ttttgtgtat caccactaga aatactttgt gcacttgtac
    48421 tttcgtcatt cgcttccatt gaagctaccc aacgctcatg tgagtgttca gcgacgatat
    48481 ttggtaaatg cacaggcttc tcaaaagact ctaatgaagg aagaccatca gaatactctt
    48541 cggcagagaa tacactagtg cgagttacac ctgtacggtt aggattaata gtatcgaata
    48601 cttttaaagt atcaatctta tccacaccta gaagcatatt aacagcttgt agataataac
    48661 cagtaaaaga cgatgaaaca aatttcataa cgtctttcat gtaaggttga tcaactaagg
    48721 tttggtctac gatgaccaat ggttcaacac gagttggacg tgctagatcg gttagagaag
    48781 aaatctctac accattttta gtggcttgta ggacagtctg cattagacca cgtacacctt
    48841 gatcagcagc aacagtcatc agagcagaac ttactgctcc ggcgattaca ggtaatggca
    48901 tttttctctt cctatatggg tttgcagaga gttataaaaa nnnnnnnnnn nnnnnnnnnn
    48961 nnnnnnnnnn nnnnnnnnnn nnnnnnnnnn nnnnnnnnnn nnnnnnnnnn nnnnnnnnnn
    49021 nnnnnnnnnn nnnnnnnnnn nnnnnnnnnn nnnnnnnnnn nnnnnnnnnn nnnnnnnnnn
    49081 nnnnnnnnnn nnnnnnnnnn nnnnnnnnnn nnnnnnnnnn nnnnnnnnnn nnnnnnnnnn
    49141 nnnnnnnnnn nnnnnnnnnn nnnnnnnnnn nnnnnnnnnn nnnnnnnnnn nnnnnnnnnn
    49201 nnnnnnnnnn nnnnnnnnnn nnnnnnnnnn nnnnnnnnnn nnnnnnnnnn nnnnnnnnnn
    49261 nnnnnnnnnn nnnnnnnnnn nnnnnnnnnn nnnnnnnnnn nnnnnnnnnn nnnnnnnnnn
    49321 nnnnnnnnnn nnnnnnnnnn nnnnnnnnnn nnnnnnnnnn nnnnnnnnnn nnnnnnnnnn
    49381 nnnnnnnnnn nnnnnnnnnn nnnnnnnnnn nnnnnnnnnn nnnnnnnnnn nnnnnnnnnn
    49441 nnnnnnnnnn nnnnnnnnnn nnnnnnnnnn nnnnnnnnnn nnnnnnnnnn nnnnnnnnnn
    49501 nnnnnnnnnn nnnnnnnnnn nnnnnnnnnn nnnnnnnnnn nnnnnnnnnn nnnnnnnnnn
    49561 nnnnnnnnnn nnnnnnnnnn nnnnnnnnnn nnnnnnnnnn nnnnnnnnnn nnnnnnnnnn
    49621 nnnnnnnnnn nnnnnnnnnn nnnnnnnnnn nnnnnnnnnn nnnnnnnnnn nnnnnnnnnn
    49681 nnnnnnnnnn nnnnnnnnnn nnnnnnnnnn nnnnnnnnnn nnnnnnnnnn nnnnnnnnnn
    49741 nnnnnnnnnn nnnnnnnnnn nnnnnnnnnn nnnnnnnnnn nnnnnnnnnn nnnnnnnnnn
    49801 nnnnnnnnnn nnnnnnnnnn nnnnnnnnnn nnnnnnnnnn nnnnnnnnnn nnnnnnnnnn
    49861 nnnnnnnnnn nnnnnnnnnn nnnnnnnnnn nnnnnnnnnn nnnnnnnnnn nnnnnnnnnn
    49921 nnnnnnnnnn nnnnnnnnnn nnnnnnnnnn nnnnnnnnnn nnnnnnnnnn nnnnnnnnnn
    49981 nnnnnnntaa ttaatggcaa gtgaatttaa aaatcagtta ttaaacctga gacgaaatcc
    50041 agtactgatg caatcattaa tgttatctga actagataaa caacttaatg gtgagactgg
    50101 ggaacgttat gatattcctg attcagcaaa ccctttcgtt tcattgatgg agatgggtgt
    50161 tatcggagta tcggctgcat ttactgaaat ggaagcttta agtaggcgtc tttatccacg
    50221 cttagcgatt accagtgatg aactttatct acacatgtcc gatgaagatt atattggtag
    50281 atttgctatc ccagcacaga actattttaa cttcatttta gattatgatg aagttattaa
    50341 gtatgctgtt ccttatgggg atcaaggtca acgtaaatta gttatcccgc gtttaactaa
    50401 atttacaggg gcgggtatat catacaccat gcaataccct ctagaactgc gtgtaatgcg
    50461 ccatggtggc gttgtagctg aatataatac cgatagctta tctcctattg aaacgctctc
    50521 tacgaacatt gcacagatga ctatgatcaa tgatggtcgt ggacatcgat taatgaatct
    50581 gatcatacct gttaaacaat ttgatattac tcgatatcaa gaaacactta atccatctaa
    50641 tctgtttgag aaagaatatg ttttctccga tcagttttat tatgcacgtg catatattaa
    50701 acggacagta gatgcacagg aatgggaaga agtaataact acacatactg atcaagtata
    50761 cgatcctctt aatctaaccg tagttttaaa agttattaat aataggttac aagttagtat
    50821 accagctatt tataatacta ctggactagc tacaggtgta attcgtattg atatctattc
    50881 tactcgtggt aagattgaaa tcgattatgg tagttatcaa cctgaccaat ttacgtatag
    50941 tttaaatgat atcgacgatg atccaaagta tactgaacca cttaagaaac ttgctcgaat
    51001 aagtgcactt agtacttatt atgtatctgg tggttctaat tcaatggact ttgatacgct
    51061 tcgtaaccag gttattgata ataccactgg tccacaacag ttaccaatca ccaatgtaca
    51121 attaagtgct gacttggcta gacgtggtta tacccttgta actaatatcg ataacatcac
    51181 aaagaaacaa tatcttgcta gtaggcgact aggtgctcct cgtacacttg acatcatttc
    51241 aggtgcaggt gtagcaatgt ctcagctaca agtatcgatg aatgaattag ttaaatctaa
    51301 gcatgttaaa gataatggtg atagaatcac tatcctacca tcaatgctct ataggtttag
    51361 taatggtcgt gtatcagtcg taccagatgc acaattagat tctattttaa gtagttcagc
    51421 agaatctatt gcacgtcaaa taaacgactc acgtacagtt tattgtccat tccatggtgt
    51481 acttgatgca acggaagata acttcgatta tcgcccatac tacttagata atccagttat
    51541 caatgagaag acttttgttg gtgagaatga tacagctcag ttacaagcta gtattgatgt
    51601 atttgaaatt gatcgcgtca ctgaaggcta tcgtattaag attcgattag atgaaggcga
    51661 acaatttaag aaattagctg atgagcaaat tgctgttcag attggatatc agcctaaagg
    51721 tgaaacaaag tatgcatcaa ttaatggtaa gttcttaggc attgaagaag aaaagcgtgt
    51781 ctatgagttt atcattgaaa ctaattatga tattgattca agtggtgcga tttataccac
    51841 taacatgtca atgtatgatc agttccagaa agtattctct actcctttaa atactgattt
    51901 tgatgtatca atcattgtag taaatacaat cactccaggt tatataccaa atgaattaga
    51961 ctcattggtt caaaggcatc tactgccatc tgagttcatg gttattaata gggaacggtt
    52021 aattacaacg cttggttatg acatgactaa gatatggcac cgtaatagaa ctgttcttag
    52081 ccaagaatca tatcagacct ggccagcaga tgtacctgct tactatcaga aagatgtatt
    52141 tgaaactgat tcaactggac acattgttat tacaatagga ccagatggta aaccagttta
    52201 caaagttaaa cataagaaag gtgatccagt tctagatgct aatggtaaac ctgtaatgca
    52261 gtatcgaaag ggtgatacta agttagatgc taatggtaaa cctattcttc ttgaaccacg
    52321 taagattcta cgtgaaatga tggtactaat ggtagatggt ctattctact ttgcaactga
    52381 acaggaagct gtagcttatc gcaaagagat accaatggag ttcgttaaat ggatccagaa
    52441 tgatattgat tatattgatc aacgtctatt agagacatgt gaactctatc tatatccgac
    52501 aactacattt ggcgatacaa ttgtttctgt tagagagggt cagaaatcaa ctgtacaagt
    52561 tgatcagaac ttctttacaa tgttgtatct aaaaccatct gcatttgcta actctactat
    52621 cagaccgtca ttaattaaga cagttaagac aattgttaat gacatgcttg gtcgtaaaac
    52681 aattgcatta tctgaaatca ttgcagcttt agaagcagct attggtgagg atgtgttaca
    52741 gattgatgct ggtggtttag gtggttctaa taactattcc attattacag tagatgacga
    52801 tgcagttagg ttgacattac gtaagaagct tactgttatg gctaaccagg aactaaccat
    52861 tgaagatgac atgtctatta ctttcttaag acatgagcaa attcaataag gtcataagcc
    52921 ctcccctagg ggagggcatt atgttgtatt ttacattgca taaccacgtt taaagtcatc
    52981 gatgacttta tcaaatcgac gctgccattc gcgaatagca tcattgaagc catggatctt
    53041 ataatcttca ctaactactt gtgcacactt accataatag ttaagtacgc aactagctgc
    53101 tagatattgt gcttgagaat attcaaacat cgtatcagta atacgacgca taccttcaag
    53161 ggaagtgttg attaattgaa cagactcacc aatagcatca atagtttctt gactataatt
    53221 acgtgatagt tgctttaact tacgtagagt atcactgcta ttgcgatatg cttttaacaa
    53281 atcatcaagt ggtgcgacaa aacgatcttt taacagatgt gagtttttcc agaaattctt
    53341 atcagggaaa tctggaatgc ttgaacgatc aggatacact gtagatagtt cattgcaccg
    53401 ggtagctagt ttaccaatct cacggatatt agcgataggc ataagtgcac gataatcatc
    53461 accattgtaa ttaacatatt caatgatagt gccaactagc ttttccattg tacctagttc
    53521 agtacgtgct tcattattaa tattaatgat ttctttctgg tagtatacac taccaaatgc
    53581 agcagcatat acacgactag ctaagatttt aggatcatca atgattgatt gtgcaattgc
    53641 atcaaacttt tctagtaacg catcctttcg attacctaat cgatttttaa ctagtaactc
    53701 ttgaaagaga gtacgtgctt gatcaactgc ccggacaatc tttccataac gagttgctac
    53761 aacaacatcg cgcttcttaa aatcactaat ccaacgtatc agcttagcaa atagttccat
    53821 tagtttctca aaccaagtct taagagtatt aatgatggta gccatcactg cctcttgaga
    53881 aatagtcaca ttaagagtac tacgggttgg tgtaaacata gaagcatatt gctcaagtga
    53941 agctactgct ttcttaggag cttcaaaccc ttcagtgctc atgcgcttaa ctaatgctcg
    54001 aataccatca acatctggtt ttgatatacc ttcaagttta gtgatggcat aaatatcaga
    54061 tagctgatga atcgcttcta cggctacaca catcttagct aaaacttcag gagctgaggc
    54121 acttgaaaca gtttcttctt caccttcaac catttctggt tggttctcat caaagaaaag
    54181 tttttcctct tcgacatcta cttctttaac atgagacatg ggtttaacct cactcatcaa
    54241 cgctaccgat taattgattt aatgcattac ccatgtctgc ttggatacgg ttataatctg
    54301 ggccattaac aacggcagag acaatattga catcatcaac agttagataa tcattagctg
    54361 tatcagatgt tagtacagct ttgacaagac atggatcagt aataccggtg ataagacttt
    54421 ggcgaatgcg aagaatattg ttaaaatagg ttacggctag ttttgtatca actgcaatat
    54481 tctcattaac tttacttaag attttcttaa atttagcaac agctttatcc tgttgttcat
    54541 cgaaatcaag tagagtctca aatggaatct gtaatgccac cgcattagct aggagcattg
    54601 cgcgggtttt acgatcagaa ccacctaagt taggcagttg ctttagaata cgggaaagtt
    54661 caaaacctaa ttgttgcatg atttttctct ctatttagtt aagcggtagg ctcttacaaa
    54721 taagtcatta tttaatagac tttctaaagt atcttctaat tcagtagccc gtttatcttt
    54781 acgacgctgg ggactaagga aatctaaaat tttatcaaaa atggtccact cattggctaa
    54841 atcgtttatc aatgaatcaa ttactttaat gtcatcatca attcctggtt ttagtgatga
    54901 gtcctttacc catttaagtt gtgctactag atcttgttta attttcatta aacgttgtcg
    54961 ttgattgtca tagcgtgaac taattggatc atatccaact tgtaaattac cggcaatgat
    55021 acctagtgta acaggtaaac caatgatcat aaatagacct ttgaatacct cagcagtaat
    55081 atgactagaa acagatttat attcacggtc attataatac cgacctgatt tagttaatgc
    55141 cgttgccagt ggccttccat aacctaatcg agtggcgaat aaatcagcta attgttcatc
    55201 gcgtttacgt gattgaacat caccagttaa atgtggacgt tgtgctttct taaatgatga
    55261 tagaatgact ttacgaatat ttccttcagt cctatcatta gcaaacttct cataatcagc
    55321 tggatcaacg ttcttcttta accatgtttc atccaataat tgaatcttat acttattagc
    55381 tttcctaccc tgtaagataa gtatgccttc agtaagtgca tagttaagat agacgtagtc
    55441 gcccattgta gctagtgttt cccaacaatg cccaatttca tgtaatgtaa tagcggtagc
    55501 ttctgctata ctaacacggt taatagccga taatagacca atagataaac cgatcttgta
    55561 tttaaaagtt gaaacagctt cacctgtaac ttttaaattt gttaaatcaa tattaatgaa
    55621 tgtattgaca ccttgctcag ttgctaaagt aactcgatta atattgtcaa atttactacc
    55681 agtatgtcca actgtaaagg atgtgaatgc accacccatt ataccctgat catctaggtg
    55741 tgtaaattct atattcatat tgaggatctt agaaacatca tcactcagtg acctaaaatc
    55801 attaatatct attctctgtt gattatctaa tttatcacga atcttggtta gatgttcttc
    55861 tatcaatgga cctaggtcac gcttaacatt cacatctaac acttcattag agatttctat
    55921 cgtatgtagc attttatatc tctaccagta ttaatttata atcataaaga taaggctgcg
    55981 ttgtatagaa ttcaatctta tgcactacgt attataaaag aggcgcacac aaaatgtttg
    56041 agttattgtt gtcttctgga ctaacaaata cgcctatata ttccgatcct tatccaggtc
    56101 ctaaaacact gatagctggg acaagggaat taggtttgta tggtgaaaca acatcttcag
    56161 aattatttgg ttatgatgat gcagctaaat tagttaatat gacatttgga acagtaatca
    56221 atgatggaca accatggtta aagttctcta ataaaaatgt tacttgttac ataccaaaga
    56281 aaccagctcg taaatcaata caaaaatcac ggcttaataa tgccggactt cgtaatggtg
    56341 actatgaagt tagatttatg ggaaacattt ataaatttgg tttattaaca atggttggtg
    56401 ccacatcaga atggcaaagg ttactttata atgttcacgt atctaattta aatggtgcta
    56461 actggcctta taaatttaca gataatgact taggtattaa ccaagcagtc gccggtggta
    56521 ttagtactga tggtactact aactggggaa gagacccagg tagtgatcca gttaatgacc
    56581 agctctatcg tggctactat gcaattgata taactaactc gtcaagtagt gaaactggcg
    56641 ctgcaaccca aggttggcgt ccagtggttt atgctagtgg tacatatcca ttcgttaaag
    56701 ataatgttat taaacttact gattttgaaa ctgataatga aatggcagcc ggtgcccaaa
    56761 taggtaactt agtctattat tacggtggta agaataatgc taatactgct ctacgtacac
    56821 tagatttagt cacgggtaag ttaacaacat tacaaccaac tggtacgcct atagcagtta
    56881 aacaatgctc ggctgttgca tttaatggta aagtatattt ctatggtggt gaaagtgcca
    56941 cagatggtgt acttactaaa gatatgcagt gttatgatcc tgcaactaat acatgggaaa
    57001 taaaatcacc aggtacaata gcttgccggt atgcacgtgg aactagtctt aatgggttaa
    57061 tctacatatt aggtgcagct gatacaactg caacaaataa tcgtggattt acattaatgt
    57121 acaatccaac tacagataca tataccagtg gtgcagcatt taatgatact ggggtatata
    57181 cccaagatta ttcagtgagt gtttataata atagcgtatg tgttattggt ggtatggttg
    57241 gtgccggtgt taatactgga atcatatcgt acaatcaaac caacaataat tggtctaaac
    57301 caataactac aggtatacct cttggtgcag ctattaatat acgcccatct ggtgaacttt
    57361 atgtaatcgc tggtgaaaat caaaataatg caccaattaa gtattatgaa ccacgattag
    57421 cacgatggat aaatttaggt aatttagaaa ctggtttagt ggatgcaggt tttgccaata
    57481 cgtttaataa cgatggtaag atttatgttc taaacggtaa tcagaattta aaataccaaa
    57541 ttagttaacg aaataaaccc tcccgtaatg ggagggtttt atgatgtgtc gaagtttata
    57601 ttagcagtaa tgatcaattg ataatattta attaggaata ccttccattt ttaatatcct
    57661 tcattgagta gttctgctaa agcacgtgcc tgtgaaatat cagtagaagc aaaaacatca
    57721 gaaagatagt tatcatgttc ttttgcattc tgacgtaatt catccattag atgtttatta
    57781 gatacagccc atactttcca cagattttta taatcatcat atttaggatt atatccgtct
    57841 agtggtggtt ttcctttacc agctttccag tggttggagt atttgcgata tcctttacaa
    57901 tctaactgcc aagcttcctc aattgttctg ccatcaggaa gccttgcgta aagagccgag
    57961 aatcttttgt caccaacaga tgaacattca tatcctcctc ggcgcttcca ctgatatatt
    58021 actttgggtt cttataggta ttaataaact tctctagtag ggtatccatt ttaggagcgc
    58081 ccatgatctt ctgtgtgatt tcaatagcat taaccctacc gcctgttaag tttacgccaa
    58141 cttcgcggcg atggtgttca ctaattcctt ccatcatcga gaattccatt acacatgttt
    58201 cacgtgcaat atttagaatc tgactaacgt taggatatgt cgacacgatg tcaaggtcgg
    58261 cgatatggca gaagattaag gttttataat ttggtaaatc tttaacgcac tgtaatccat
    58321 ttggacctgc catgtaagat ggcaatgtaa caatccagtc gttatgacca ataacatact
    58381 gatctaactc atgtaccatc tgatcagaac tcgaaccaat aacacatgga tctggtctat
    58441 ttagatacca gaaatgcatg tcatcacata gtcgttttgg gttagagcta aagttcttat
    58501 aatcggatgc tttagagaat agacttatag aacgaccaag gtcatttact tgttcatcaa
    58561 gttgttctag tcgaatggag tcgatgatgt tataaagacc atatttgatt ttatgtttag
    58621 tctgcatctc acggtgccag tcgataccac caagatgtgc agtttcttta aaggttaact
    58681 taccaaattc cattacatat ctaatagaat caccataggt aaagttatta tttaatataa
    58741 aatcatccac cggtacccat tcattactac ctacattttt aatatattta gtaataactc
    58801 cgcctggcct gtcaactagt tgtttattaa aaccttcaat aaaatcttct aagtccttat
    58861 catttttaat ggtcgtagat ttatcgatgt ttagttcttt tctaagaata gactctaatc
    58921 gatagttagg atcacgtcct ttagctaatc gagttactcg ataagttgac atagaatcga
    58981 tgcattgaaa actagagggt gctgtaatcc aatgccattg atcctccggt cctttagatt
    59041 tggtgacccc agatgcagtg gtggtcatag gttcgtcaat cttaaaatgg aaatacctat
    59101 aattcttagg taccgatgga tcagaaaaaa catcagctgg attaacacca taatgttcta
    59161 atgtttttaa gattctacca atgtcgaagc taatattcca gaatgcgaag aaatctggtt
    59221 tccaggtatg tagtcgttta aaacattcaa taataatatc tactggtgtt tcaacaacca
    59281 ttacttcaat atctagacca cgttctttaa ttagatgcga tagcacctct tctttttgtg
    59341 cttgttctaa tgtctctttc actggatctt caatatcact aacccatcgt tttaaatagg
    59401 ctaagaaagc tttgttctta tgtgtgactg acatacagat aatctgacca tcgttctcag
    59461 cttcataaac gttggtttcg atgtcaccac cagcaacagt gtttagagag attagaccag
    59521 gataacgttc ttgataatca tgcttcagat aacaggttga actaacatca ctgccatata
    59581 ggtaaggact acgcgctagt tgacgaagag atctagccga atagtcacct aggattttac
    59641 taatcttacg tttcatgtca atttgagttg acatatattt aactaagtta cgctcatatt
    59701 cgtaatcttt cttttcttta tggttacgca ttccttttga ggtaatccaa aaaggacgct
    59761 ggtagttttc ccacatcctt aaattatttg cagttgtacc atcttcaaaa tgaattcgtt
    59821 ctttaacgaa atgtgcatct gtaaacttac caaattgatc agtacaataa gtaatatgtt
    59881 tggcttcaat gcccttaatc tttttcttat ttgtaacctg ttgttcatta gacattgcta
    59941 taacctcagc acatattgat atttatctac gtactatatt agtacctagt aaaagtaata
    60001 atcagcataa agcctcccct aggggaggca atatgtttac ataccagctt tctgccggaa
    60061 gaagtgtaga acgagttgcc gtttaccttc agggatgaaa cgtgcaagat agttgatatc
    60121 tacttgataa agcgcatctg atacatcact agtaaatagg cagaatagag taagaagatt
    60181 aatgtgtgct tcttgacggt tattctgagt aggtagagta gcaacaaagc gaagtgcgtt
    60241 agattcacta aatagggtat tacgattttt cttaacgaaa tcaaagataa tatccatgcc
    60301 tgatttaaag ccttcaatat cttcgattgt cattacgtag ttgaatacat catctagttt
    60361 cttttgtgca tctccaccac gttcgatagt gatatagtca ccaggtttag caccagtggc
    60421 aaactgctct agacgagatt cgataaatac ttggttcatt ttggtcatac ctttacgaag
    60481 tacaggttca ttagatgttg attcactatt caagatttta acttccccgg ttggtttaat
    60541 atcatcttta ccagagaata ctttccattg ttcaacaata gtttcaatat cttgactagt
    60601 ggtaggtaag aataaacgat cgcgtaactc aatagcaatt ttaaaatctt ttatcaaatt
    60661 actattttta ataagtcctt cagcccagtc ttcaagctct gctgtcgtcc aatcggtagg
    60721 tggagcatta tcacgaataa cactattaac ccaactacca cgtagtgttt ttggtggagt
    60781 aataccttgt ttaacaaaat caaccacttc ttgggtagac caatctagtg gaatatcact
    60841 agtgtgaata cgcagttgct tgactaattc ttcaagcttg atactgtctt cagtattgcg
    60901 aatatcttgt ttcagagtat cttcattaac taccggtaca attacttcct cagtagtctc
    60961 attctcttta gcccgtttag ttaaaatatc atcagcaata tcggcaatat cattaactac
    61021 accagttaga cgatggttag cagcatcgat tagttcatca tctgaccatt catcataagg
    61081 acgatattta cgggttgggt caaatacaaa gctaccgagt tcagttttac ctttagcaat
    61141 gccatcattg gtaaaccatt caatgacatt ttcatctgtc catgtttcag gaatatcgaa
    61201 gtcagtacgc agtgcattta cattaacttc agctaattct gaggtatcgt tatctgtatt
    61261 aactgaagaa ttaatatcat ctgctgtagc atatacttcc tcaggagata ctaattcaat
    61321 atttgttaat cctcgaccaa tttcagaagt tggcttatct tcagttgctt ctgataaaac
    61381 ttcgtctttg acaatgggtt tttcaggtaa acgattgagt tgaggaaact ttccaaatcg
    61441 ttgattcttt ttagacatta ctagttcctt tcgggttata atctaaataa tggagaagct
    61501 gagtaacttc tccatctatt ttaactgatg cgatcgcgat aagaccattt aacagtctta
    61561 agaacagcac tgtgcatttt agacatgaag atggatagga atcgaccacc aacacctgct
    61621 gccgctgccg gtatgccatt agggttctct gacatttgtt tacccataca gacagcgcat
    61681 acgttcttac ctctacctat tacaccatta gctggatcac caccggcctt acatgtcatt
    61741 ggaccacgta gttcaatctc agtgccaact agttcatcaa tattagtttc ttcaataagg
    61801 atagatttcc cattcttaac ataagacaag ccaatgaaat ctttcttatt aaattgatga
    61861 acattggttg gaatacctat ccatgtattg cagtcttcca taataatcct gactgtacca
    61921 accattcgat aaatcgtttt agttgactca ccgccaaggg ctgtttgtgc accacggtta
    61981 tatgaaccat aacgtaatga gttattcatt actggcatat ggtcagtgtc aatgccttct
    62041 tccaatgatt taccgatata ttcaactgat gtaccatctt ggaatggcgc ttccccacca
    62101 aacataccaa atactttctt acgcacgcca ccaaataatt tactatgttt agtgtcatag
    62161 aactcataag aaggatcgtc ttttagatag tcctcatcta gcttgattaa tgcattaccc
    62221 atttctgcaa taacagccgg atcatctaac cgatctttat atttctcttc tagttcttta
    62281 cgtaacttat ctctgtctgg tgcagaggtc attgatttct cagtaatgga tgttaccaag
    62341 gtactggcat atgctggcaa tgctaaacaa tgatctgcaa acatccgata ttgccataca
    62401 tataacttac catcagttgc acgcggtgga ttatcatcat caattggatc atcgatcatg
    62461 cggttaagaa tttctttctc aactttacca atatcgaaat aaccagattg gaatgggaac
    62521 agatcaccaa aaggtaaaca taatactaaa tggttaacaa aaacgttacc ataagttgtt
    62581 cttaatgcac ctggtccttt atagttttca atttcaccag gttgtaaaat gaattcatct
    62641 cgaaatgcta atggttgttt accttcaata taatcgtcga tataaacaac ttcatcatta
    62701 gaatcgcctt ctttatagaa gaacatttta ccatctttga aatatggctt gtatagatat
    62761 tcaccaccat catttgggtt ataaacgata ttaaataaaa cgttaaccca tgctcgtttc
    62821 ttatctaatc cagcattgat acccattaga aaataatcac gtaatttcat tagtatcacc
    62881 tatgctattt aaaatctttt tagcttcatt ttccataata gatcgttcaa tattgttaga
    62941 tgtgaaatca tctataatac ccattaccgt tctactaatt tcattctgtt cagtatttga
    63001 aattaatacc aatccgacaa tttctttagc aacttcaata ggcgtcatag catctaatgg
    63061 gccaaatgaa atttgtaata ggtcatcaat attcctttta ccaacacgta atcctgcatt
    63121 aactagttcc atagctaact taaatgatgc gcgcgtatga atacgaataa ggcgattaat
    63181 taaattaatc cgttcaacat tacttacatt gccatatgct tgaccacggg tagtaagtac
    63241 tgactgaata aatgatgtaa tattactaat aagtgttggc gatacacttt caattaagtc
    63301 aatgatattt aagaaatcta cacttgtatc aataagttct accagatgcg ctaatgtctc
    63361 ttcgggtgaa tattcagcta acagaatatc attcacttca tctggaataa tgtaatcttc
    63421 taaactaagg agtgtattaa caacagcttg ccgctcagcc tgagttgctt catcactaat
    63481 tttaataaga tgctcattta gaatttcatc ttgtgcaatg cgaatgatat catcaatgcg
    63541 agaaagaagc attgcattat ctgagatacc tgattgaatc tgacatactg tatttagttc
    63601 atctagagct gcaacataat taatcttttc aaaagatgct acgcagtcta ggataacttc
    63661 tttacgctct tcatgtataa gaggcgtaag ataactatca atgaaatctt tcatgacgat
    63721 atccttttta tacggaatta ttaacatagg gttggacaga tagttattct ttaatatagt
    63781 gtaaaattac caaatgtgtt aaatatatgt tgaactaatc atttttttca tttgtcaatt
    63841 tatattggca aatattaaat taagcctcta tcggagtata acaagatgtc aaataaagct
    63901 aaagaaccaa ctctaactaa agaacaggaa aagacgctac gtctatttga acgtgcagtt
    63961 ggagcatcag ctgccgcagc tgatcatatt cttaaccgcg atggttggga tgttgtcaat
    64021 gtactagcag gttctgtagg taagcgtatt ctacaaactg aagtattcat taatccagtt
    64081 attaataaga tcaatgaaat tattccgacg ttatctgatc ctactggatt ccaaaagaac
    64141 ctacaaacag ttattgctga ccttaatcga ctaactaaaa ttatcagtgt cctatatgca
    64201 caacatcaag gtaaggttgg tccggcaaat aatgaagatg agctaaaact catcggtgag
    64261 cttgttacta aatatactgg tattgaaggt gctattgaac gcggtattga tggtgtaatc
    64321 ctagcgatga tcggcactct tcgagaagct ggttgggacg aaaaactaat tcaacaataa
    64381 tggagtttta aatggctact gctgacttcg ataatgagta cgatgatact ccagaagaga
    64441 atctactaga tcaaattgat gagatcaatg cgcaacacga tcctgactct agtattgaaa
    64501 ataatgacga ggtggaaact ccacctttcg ttcctgatca aaaagaaatt aaactacgta
    64561 ttccacgtaa tgctaaaact ggaaatattc gggatgcttc tgaaccggct attaaagaca
    64621 gtgctagcat tcttactttg ctacgtgaga acccccagac tgtttatgat ttcctggatc
    64681 acaataaaga actatttaaa gcatttgctg ataataaagt agatgacact agtgatggtg
    64741 taaagtggac agctgctatt ctggagggct tagctcactc tattgttgaa gattcgccaa
    64801 ttggtgcaac tgcccgagaa ggctctgaat ggtctagtga aattccttat ggtgaaaaga
    64861 tcattcgacc tggacgacct gtatttaata ccagtggtcg taaaatgacc gatgatgaaa
    64921 ctctagtttt cctaacacgt aaagctaaca tcggtacgcc atatgatact ttcctacctc
    64981 attcaggtat ttgggtaaaa ctacgtgcac ctactggtac tgaagtagct gccctacaag
    65041 cacgtctagc acaattaaag atccggctag gcgctgaatc aaaaggtatg ctgttctcaa
    65101 acatggcagc tgtgttactt aacatggtta gtagtttagc acttgcatgt gttattcaat
    65161 ccaactataa gttcaacacc ccaactgatc tagagcatgt tatctcagta gctgatgagc
    65221 cgttcttgca tcacgcacta gcggcgacta tgtatccaga tggatttaat tatagttatc
    65281 catgcattgc agatgccaat acatgtaacc atattgaaac agcgaaactt aatatgtcaa
    65341 cgcttgttca atatgatcta ctggcattct cagaagaaca aaagaaatat attgcacgta
    65401 agtttaatgc atgtactgaa tctgatctta agacttataa agaaggattc cgtattgaaa
    65461 ctcaagtaac tgaaatgttt ggtgacgttg gtgttgttct tgagatgtgt acaattgctg
    65521 atcgccgaga gtctggtgat agttggatta actcaattat cgatatgact caaggtagtt
    65581 ttaatgaacc agtcgatggt ccgcaacgtt ctcagtatat tgcacgttta caaaagatct
    65641 ctattgcccg tcagttctca cattttgtta aagaaattaa agtacgtgaa gatgacgatg
    65701 gtgaaagttc tgaagacaat attcgtactg caaccactaa tcgtgaaact attgaaaagt
    65761 tcttaactaa tattctatcc acaccggaat ataatgaccg ctttattaat gcggtgagta
    65821 acttcattga ttcacaacta attggaatga ttgcaattac aagttggaat tgtccagtat
    65881 gtgagtcacc tgctgctact aaatttaaag aacgtttccc acacttaatc cctattgaca
    65941 tgctgtcaac tttttttact ttggcggcct cgaagtcaaa ccggatggtg tagttaatga
    66001 tctgagatat agtcgtcttg aggccacttt cacggaagat agtggccaca tcctacatcc
    66061 aaactttggt tatgataagt taactgaaga tgatacacac ttagatagac tattatcgac
    66121 agtaggggca gtaagaccgt ctacagcagc acgtttaaca agagaagcat atctacttga
    66181 ttacgatatc ggttcaccag aaaacggacc catgtggtta aataaagtaa atcctaaaga
    66241 ggattttatc gaaggtgggt tgagaaggag actgactaga gatttcttca agtataaagt
    66301 aggtagctta tctaatatgt cattaactga attctttgaa ttagcttatt ctgaggtaga
    66361 atacataatt gaattatgta ggaatattac tcataatgag gctgttaata acaataacca
    66421 gttaaatgaa ttaaacaagc cgttaactaa ataaaaaaaa ataaagacag gcccctctcc
    66481 acatggagag gggtttatgt cgtcttactt acgtgcaaag ctagctacaa gacctttgat
    66541 agctagaacg accatccagg ccgttaaccc ttttattggg tggatatcaa cccgttcttc
    66601 gatatccaga ttaccctcat tattgattac ctcaattcgt acttgcatgg tctactcctt
    66661 gtcaggatgg gatatgatat tcaaaagtct tttgatataa agatggcata ttaccccacc
    66721 aataaaaggc ggggtaatat ttattaaacc atcagatatc ctaatggaaa taaagcaaag
    66781 aagccatata aaacaacaag cagtgtcttt tggcgaacat accgggattt aatactatct
    66841 ttatctaagt caaacttgac ataaagataa atctgataac ttttatatcc catactagcc
    66901 acaagggcta ttactataag ttgacacaaa aagaccatag tgggatgctc ttattattag
    66961 agaacaatga tcaattgttc ttacatagca tgtctattta atatgcatga ttatcatatt
    67021 aaataaccac aaccctaaca taagggtaaa catactgcaa atcaagccac ttacaatcat
    67081 tgctttttgt ttgattgttt tagcagcagc aagaaatata attgaagtta ttaatccact
    67141 aaatgcaatt aatagtggta ctaaaaataa caatacccga gccatataga cacctcatca
    67201 aaatagataa gttgtacatg tcagtgaata gttagtccag caactaacaa tagtacttac
    67261 ccatatggta actaatacaa tgcttacgga gagaaaaagc atagcgtact ggcatgcact
    67321 tttattaaag atatctttaa actcaagata tgttttaata ataaatatca gcatgcatgt
    67381 tagaagaata tcaactaaga tcaaagtact gactagaagc catgttgcac caaagatctg
    67441 atcaactgta tacattattt ccactcccat agtttataag ctataactac aattgtaatc
    67501 ataatcaatt ttttcttcat tgtaaatacc ctatagtttt atcacatttg tgatatactg
    67561 tttaaaatgc tttaaataca aaaaataaaa aaaagcataa tccctcccaa ctaagggagg
    67621 gatcatttat gccatttact ataaacgcat catgcgcata cttttagttt tacccatgaa
    67681 atgattttct ttatttctag cgtatctgca atgatgaggt atgttattac aaaccatgaa
    67741 tgttaacctt ggtattacat caggccagtt cttcaatggt cttagtcgtc caagaatttg
    67801 gatgctgtcc tttttagagt cagttgcttg taatagaata acttccctta aattcctaat
    67861 atcaacacca gtaccagatg atttaatagt tgatacagtg atatcattag tcattaatct
    67921 atcatacgga ctacccgaaa catgtctatt aatctgaaga tctggatatt gtttcttaag
    67981 ataagctgtc agtacatcga taaagtttac agtcgcgcat aatagcaaac atttctgacc
    68041 ttcaatacga tcctttatat aaacgccatc tacaatacgt ttaaccatct ttaaatagaa
    68101 gtctagtcgc ctaggattct tcatcattac tgtttcataa cgagcatggt tatatgtatt
    68161 tttaaatgga gttaaatagt ccttaggttt aatagttggt tcactataca acaagccaat
    68221 aacattgatg tatgagtcat atgcaggtaa cctacacttt gtagtagcag gtagcatgac
    68281 atcaatcatt ttagtaacaa actgattacc agtgtatgga gtagctgata aatagatttg
    68341 tttattgaca ttggtatata gatcagtacg aaatactaat cctggatctt cttgaatctc
    68401 atcattgatc tgccagcctg ctccaataac ctcatggaat ctaggtggtg gtacattaaa
    68461 tccaactaca tcgatttttt cacctaatcg ttcaaaagta tcgatatatg cacggtatgt
    68521 tgtagaacta atgagaataa tttcaacacc ttctaaatca ttctctagtc cgcgattaat
    68581 tagattctgt aactcagcag atccagatac ttttaaatat tttataccta gctgatcttc
    68641 ataaccaaca aatgtttctt ttaatgcttt ctcccaaata ccgaaatatt taggtggaat
    68701 cataacaaca ccacgttctt tcattactgc aactgaagct aaactagtta aggttttacc
    68761 tttaccagtc tgtaagtcaa cacgggctga atgtaaatgt ggtcttagaa tatcttcgcg
    68821 gatggtttcc tgataatccc ttagaacata atgttcaaat aaagtatagt ctactttaac
    68881 agctgctggt acaggaatat ctacaatttc aattctagta gatggtatat tcttatcggc
    68941 tagataatta ataagttctt gaagacattc acgatggatg aatacagatt taccatcttc
    69001 tgtttcacca taatattttt tctttatttc cattatggtg cgttgaccag gtatcttctt
    69061 aggttctttt aaaaccagtt tattaagata tccagtcatc tttaagtatg tttcccgatc
    69121 gtaaccggat aaacgaacac catgggtgta tcgttctgct gtaagaatcg gtttcataaa
    69181 aaaatcaacg atcggtaagg ggagcagtgc tccccaaacc tcacgtcctc cacgtctatc
    69241 gcagtttacc acctttaact agtaagtcat atggatggtc attcctcatc ttgttaagga
    69301 aactgcctgg gttatttagt ggctcatgct gcttttcgaa agccatcgca ccacctaaac
    69361 tacgacattg cattagccta ttatattttt caaattggcc attaataccg ggtttaggta
    69421 agcgatagtc tcgatattga gctgaacgga tcatcatagc gtatatcaag atctcacaat
    69481 gggaaatatt aaggctaatc ttttcattag ccattgttgc aaatacaggt agtgcttcaa
    69541 ttggtgactt gtagttttta agatacgttt tagacgtata tccaactttc tcagtgctta
    69601 gtttacctgc ctcggctgag tcactaccgg aatgtaagaa actttggaat cgtttcatta
    69661 cttcatacat gtttacgtgc ttatttggta gcgttaagaa tggtaggtta aaatcaaaac
    69721 cacgaagact aatgacgata ttgtctcgct gatctagttc ccaacggacc atcttaatat
    69781 gctttagcat ttcaatagat agactagccc tacggttata cagcgacaca gtcagaacat
    69841 caccacattc accattcacc tcatcatcat agactagggc caggctggtt agttcagtag
    69901 ctgaagtagc tggatatgca gtaaggtcat caatcattaa aatgtcagca aggttttctg
    69961 cctctgaccg tgcgattact aaacgataat ccttctgagt aagttctttc tttagatata
    70021 gtgtctctgg gatttcacct gttcttaaat aattactttc aattttgcca agtttatatt
    70081 gttctacagc agaagacgca tcggtgtgtt tagtagacaa tactgctgaa gtaattttgt
    70141 cacccatcga tacggcagca acctgaccga tattagttcc ttttggaata ttgataccta
    70201 gtcggccata acaagtcata cagatacctt gactatctgg atgattacat ccaaatacag
    70261 acctgaattt ctgtttagtt ccaattaggt gtgtttcatt tccacggatc cagtctagtt
    70321 taccatcttc tttttgataa tattttcctt tgaatgcttt taaagttaac ttagttacag
    70381 gatactcagc taagattgtg gtcttacaat caccaggatg tagcctttgg acatattgtg
    70441 caataagctg agatttccgg ttaaagtatt cagttactcg cagtagttct ttgttatata
    70501 gtagtgcttt agtacctgaa cgagattcaa tcatattctc atacagattc caaataccat
    70561 caatataacc agttgttacc ggatatttaa agatatctga gttaatgtca gttggaaagc
    70621 cccgccaagc aaatgcttgt agaagctgtt cagttttctg agtaccagaa cgaagacctt
    70681 caatgatgct gttaccaatg aattgggtag gatcattaaa tacttctttg actttaccat
    70741 aactaatttt ttcgatacca taagtagttg gttcgatatt atggttagcc tcacgtacct
    70801 tgggatgatt atatacttca gcaatatcaa acatcgacaa ggttgctaga tattcagaca
    70861 gtttcacagt ggtctgatta tacagccagt tcttaccttc aatagccagt ttagatagta
    70921 cttcaggatc tactgtttca cctgaccaat catagatgtt ccaaatagcc ttatttaaat
    70981 gcttaaccat ggccttagat gttactcggc caccttcaac atttagataa tctttagggt
    71041 tatcagttaa gatgcgattg aaatcgatat ggtgatcaga tggaattggg caatctttat
    71101 aatgtttaag aggataccaa cacagaacgg ataatttggt aatacggtca actgacacaa
    71161 ccgttttacc atcatcaaat tcgattagat gccattctga agggagtgac cataaatcat
    71221 cataacttag atttagaaga tcacgcgctt tataacgatt aagattcatt atttacctct
    71281 tgtattatta aacccctgat caatgatcag gggcatattc taatgcaata ccactacatt
    71341 caagcaggtg atcaaacata gctactgggc gagatccacc aaatggaatc ttttcacgat
    71401 caactgcaac tggtacagat gaaggttttt ctgctgttag ccaagactcg ataaccgcag
    71461 catgcgccaa tgggttatta gtttggtcta agatttcagc agtcggacct ggaccaactg
    71521 tacagttata tgaccgagtt tcagattcac cgaatgatcg aatagctgtt tctcgaccag
    71581 gagtactagc cctatcagcg ttgtttaact tagaaggtag accaaatggt tgtgttttta
    71641 cagatgctgc tgctgaccag tcttcaccaa tcttttctag tagcatcatg taaagtggac
    71701 ccattaagac attgtcttta gttgttaccc acttaccagc ttgatctcga taagatacct
    71761 ttccatagtg tggtcgatac ttatcactat taattaactt attaactgct gccattagat
    71821 ccactggatc atcgactggt gcgtagatat atggaaaccc atccattagt actgttttaa
    71881 catgttctgc tggatttggg tgttccatca ttttactatg cattgttgga gcaatgatct
    71941 catagaaacc taatagttct ttaaatgcat aatcaaccca ttgggtgtta ctcattacac
    72001 tatttagctg ttgctgggtt ggtttagcat gtcgatctag tccagcttca acgcgtaggc
    72061 gttgagctag atctcgtgca gctgcgccaa aaccatgttc ataaattcga ccataatttg
    72121 aacgacgcat agttgaacca ccaaagataa ttagatctgc cctattacca ttttcgtcaa
    72181 taggcatatc ttcatcttcc attaccttac agatgacgcc cttcgttatg ttcaggtaag
    72241 ttcgctacgc ttaccccgcc tctcgtattg caggcagctg catgtcacca tgcagaccag
    72301 actatatctt aaccttcacc ctaggtggtc aggtccctcc catttccact cgcttgagtg
    72361 tactccgcgt aaccggatag tcgttgaacg ttcaatccat ttctggaaag cttcgctgct
    72421 gattgtctca ttgagatgtc ccagcaatta gagaggattt acttgactct ttcgagatca
    72481 agcaggcaat ttgaaaatat ccatccatcc agattttcac cggattttat ccgatgctta
    72541 ataactgaac ggtctacatt gaagtgtttt gcgcaactag ttagcgagtt aaacccaatg
    72601 cactctttat tcttgagtgc ttgaacaaat tgtcgctgac taccagctgt tgatctgtgt
    72661 actcgatacc gctcctctgt atacgagtct ctcaccacaa attcataagc tgggtatttt
    72721 tcagttgcgt actttgcaag accaggaatc gatctcccat agggactatc gtaaagttgg
    72781 taagctttca agaaagctgc gttggaatag atttcctcgg catagccatc tgggttgata
    72841 actgtcacca tataacgtga tggttttact agttcggttc gatgctcata aaaccaagga
    72901 tccgtttcat tagcatattt aaattcgaac ttaccagcta tcaacttacc gaacatctta
    72961 ggcttcaaca ttgcaaatgg tgtgtctttt ggaagaccca tatgtacaca tgcttgtgca
    73021 attgaattaa atgccattac ttgtttggtg aagaagcacc gtgtatagca agcaattgga
    73081 tcacgtctta atccattgtt aaccgcatgg tagttgttac ccgaataatc tgtccattca
    73141 agattctcaa gatcgttatt aagtggatct ccatctttat ggttaaccac tgtcaacgta
    73201 tcaggtgaat cattatttat ccaagctaat gcaatcgctc gatggacagg taacgtttta
    73261 gtcagtgatc cacgaaaggt actgactgca cgataaccat ctaacataaa tgtggataaa
    73321 atcaaatctc tttctataga cttaatcaca ccgcatttgg ttaccgcata tccttcataa
    73381 cctggtatta ctttaaactc ttcattcatc gcatctccca agagatggat ggatattaat
    73441 taccaccatg aaaatcagtc atcttaaaag caccagctgg catcttctga gctttatagg
    73501 ttacttcaac tcgccattca tccagtggat ctagtcgata gaatcgagat agtttacgga
    73561 cattatcagg ttgaggtagg aacatctgtg cagttacaat aagacgttca aattcctcag
    73621 tgatatgtag atcatcttta cgacgtgcta atagaccacg ataaatcttt aatagttctc
    73681 gataataact gctaagatga gtatgatatt taactaattg tgcatccatc cctgttggag
    73741 tgggtgatgg atttacacgc tcatctcgcc agatatcaat atcaataacc ttcgcaccag
    73801 gtgtgccaat aacagctcta tcgaaagttc tatctagtgt acgaagtgcc ctaggagtca
    73861 tctcggcagg agctagatca tcatcatggt cacggatggc gaagattacg ccatctggtc
    73921 ggataacatc accaatgtct gggaatggtt tatagacctt atcatcgcca tacatgttta
    73981 agaagaaagc tttcctacca gcattagcta cagccgtgct ataactagtt ggcatcatcc
    74041 ttttaaggaa attcttatta gctacgaatc catcttcaat ggtaccagcg gcagatagga
    74101 atacaacatt agcattaaca cccatcccta aagtaccgtc tttcttaact gcaccagact
    74161 gtgcaatcac tgtgtcttta gagaacattt catttggggc aatggtttcc cacacttctc
    74221 gattctttac aagttcataa ccaaagtctt ggtgatgact catgtactcg ggaacatgta
    74281 agacaccaat ggttttatat ttgtcaaaat agttttcgta gataatagtt gttaccgggt
    74341 tagatctaat actgtcttta ccaatacccg ttggatattt tctaagaaca tgtagtacac
    74401 gacaatcctc aggaaaacga acatcatgtg tatacttggc atactctaat tcagcacccg
    74461 ttaggaaata acgcgattca tttccattta cttctggtgc ctggccaata tgtgttacaa
    74521 acatagcacc ccgtgcagat gaggtagtgc cataccaagg atctaaacca gtatgcccta
    74581 atagggttag atcaatttca cgtttaccta gttcagccat tttgtttatc accattaatt
    74641 agacaagatg cagtactact atatttctta tttgcgctgt ttttagatat agccttttgt
    74701 aagacttcaa tgtctggtat caccaatctc atacctcctg tttactaatt acaaatcaat
    74761 gatatagatc ttaaataaaa tttattggaa tttattatgg cattcacact gttagctaat
    74821 cagccagatt caggtgaatc tgtttattat gaaccagggt tcagattaat tattgagact
    74881 catttgaata tcttacgtaa tgtcagatcc acacgtattc agattccacc tgaactgtat
    74941 taccagttcg aaggaaactt ttatggatac atggcagaac gccgtgtcaa tcctgatatg
    75001 tggtggattc aaatgcgtgt taatggttta gttagccctt atgattttgg taaagttcta
    75061 agggatcctt cagctaatga ttacaccagt tatttaatca taccgaataa cgacatgatt
    75121 caacacctcg ttagcttata tcaaactaaa aagttttaaa gcaagccagg ggacccttag
    75181 gccccctggt ttatgccgtg ttacagtaga cgacccatca tttggtttcc acctagattc
    75241 atcatcgcag tgttaccatt gccagctaga gaggggttta gtgcttgtgc aaatccacca
    75301 cccatcggca tttgattgcc catgagttgc atcatctgcg gatgcatatt agccatcatt
    75361 ggttgctgtg gctgcatcat cccaggcatt gcaaagttat tgttcatcat aacaggttgt
    75421 tgcatcattc cgggttgagc aaattggttt ttctgcccag cgtttagaag atcttggata
    75481 gatgctttat tgctagtttg aacttgctgt aagggacgtt gaggtgcctg agtcattgct
    75541 actgcttgac tcatggatgg attaacattc acagttgtgc ctactggtac acgagtagaa
    75601 gtagtttgtt ctttagcagt attacccact ttaactacat tatccttttt ctggacaggg
    75661 atttgggcaa ctgggtttac agtttcagaa gcttcttctt ctacttcatt gctgactcct
    75721 tcattaccat caagagatgg gatctcacgt tgcatctttg caaaatcagc aatcaccttc
    75781 tcatcaactt ttgaataagg ttgaatagca tcatcgaaga tcagacgata cttatcaata
    75841 acactattta gctgagtagt gattttgtta aatgcctgga taagacatac aaaataaggt
    75901 gctactcgct caacagttcc tgctgaatat tcggttggcg aatcaccaaa tggtacaacc
    75961 agtttaaata gttcaattag aactggccgc tgtttcttag gtacatttac tccaagaata
    76021 tcatccttag aataaagatc ctctacgata gggaaccgaa taacgcagat acggttaaca
    76081 gttttcccat catatttacc atttgctttt agatacacgc ttacaaaacg tgaacgtttt
    76141 tcagcagctt tgacaacctt attaaaccac tcaatggtat ctggcttagc accggatagt
    76201 ttctttagga agtctgaaca ttctggtgga atgtctttat gcagagtaga gtcggcagct
    76261 acttctaaaa tacgtgaagt aagatacttc acagtaaaca ttaggttagc cttaacttga
    76321 cgctgcatat gctgtagtac ttgagaagta cctagccgag agatcttttc agatagcggg
    76381 tggaaggcga tgtaatcatc gccaagccct ttacgaagcc aatctttagt aggtactact
    76441 agtcgcttac catctacctt tgcaggtgct ggtcgaccaa gtggatcgag aatactgatc
    76501 atatcctctt cacctacttt gtatcggaaa gcaggtaata cttgatcact atagaacttg
    76561 gaaagagaaa tcgtaggcat tgttatcacc aaatttagga ttgatttgag caggttgagc
    76621 cacagggtgc tgatacggtt gcatgttaat cggctgacca ctactgttta gaatgttttg
    76681 ttgagtctta gtggggataa cattcttaac aagataggta aggtcattgg agatcatcgc
    76741 tggtgcagaa gcatcccgag taataaccgg actgaacaga ctatcaatga aagtcggtgc
    76801 aataaatcgt tctaccgatt catgatttag actgatatca ataacagtat caccagctaa
    76861 gtcagagtgc atggagattt taaacggaat ctggttacca taagagatac tgttaatcgc
    76921 atcggtaata agacgacgtt caaagtcatt gatctgcgga gtcatatcaa ttccatccat
    76981 gatactcctg gtaccatttg gatgcatttc gaatagatag ttattcgctc catgtccatt
    77041 tgtaattgca aaggaagtta cccggaaata gttatccatc atgattgctg gaactacttg
    77101 tgcaagtaga gatgctgcaa cagtgtgatg atctgcacca ccccaatgca tggaatgctc
    77161 tgctcggtta acgaagcgtt gagaattacc attatccata ccagctttaa ctacaccatc
    77221 aaccagtaat tcagggaata cgtgttgtag gtcagctaat gtaacaaagc cccgctccat
    77281 gtagttgcag cgttctttta gaatacgcat gaacatattg gaatggatat cttgatttcg
    77341 aagtacagct gatgcatcac ctagcatcac ttcatcagag acacctccaa agatattatc
    77401 gttatcatta ttagccatct cagcttcttt aacagaatgc tgccatgcat taagagtact
    77461 agatagataa cgagtaggag aagtatcacg gcgatttgaa tattggaaag tgcctgcttc
    77521 accaacactg gagcgttggt caatgatccg gtcaaatacg ccttgatgta gtccagttga
    77581 ttcaatgcgt ttagctactt gcatcgtttg ctgaatttgg aaaacatctt ctggtcgttg
    77641 gagatatgat gaagttccag tatacatgct aaacccgttc tgagggatag taatatcact
    77701 catgatatcg acgggtgcaa ggatctggtt agaacctagg atatgtgctt gtttgattac
    77761 cccaaactca gttggtcgtt gacgctctac aataacagtt tcactattaa aatagatacg
    77821 catgttagga tctagactat tgctaagcgg actaatagag caatggtcag agcaaccaaa
    77881 tagaatccgg caagtacggg tattaccaaa gaaacggtta ttctcccata ctttcatcat
    77941 gaacctaaac cggcgttcac cccaaccatt gacgataggg acttcgcctt gagtttgagc
    78001 acgtggtgcg atcacatcag ctgcaatttg ctgtacagct gcaacaccta gattacgacc
    78061 atcattagtt gcttctttta aacgttcaat agagttctca gtgacctcta cagtaaatgg
    78121 tcgaacatgt tcaggttgat aagtaccagt ttgtactaga atgaatgatt caatctgtac
    78181 ttcagtatta ccgcccattg ctgaattatt aaaacctaac atagaactac ctcaattatt
    78241 actgattaag tttacccaga tgaattacca gttcggtgat caccgactta attgtggccg
    78301 gtacaacaag gactttattc tgagttacct gttctgcttc tttgaataaa cgatcgggtc
    78361 catgatagat ccagttacta gatctaatgg atgcatgtgc agattgcaca gcaatgcccg
    78421 caatatttac aggtgctact ggaacaccat taatagctcg ctgttgtcgt tgatgtggat
    78481 aaagctcatc cattacgtcc ttatatttaa tttgaatacg tgtactatta cgtggttgaa
    78541 tggacattgc atgatcacca ctataataca attctacttg cataaataca gcaacttgtt
    78601 ggaaacccca atgccacatt agtgactgag ctgctgccaa caaatggtta actgcattct
    78661 tattaatgtg gctgaatgct cttgcaggaa aagctttgtg cattacccat tgcgcaagta
    78721 atatctggtg tggatagata tctttagtag ctgtaactgc aacgcaatct agacattcct
    78781 gaattaactc tactgggaca gtgtcatcga ttttgtgaac cagtttaact acatcaagag
    78841 catctaagtt ataagctaca atatcaccag gagtaactcg ttgtttagtt ttatgcgatt
    78901 cgataaatga tgttttatca tcatcatcaa taccaccttt atctggccgt ttatcattaa
    78961 cccggtcagc agttgatcgt tcagcagggt ttagatttga cttaacatat ctaaacatat
    79021 ttgaaacgat ggaatgtgag gtggcatcgt ttaatggtag gatggttaat cgcctaacca
    79081 taactttagc ctgtaagata tccggcactt cagctgaact catacctcta taaaggttgg
    79141 ctaaggtggg tgcttcatct tctacacaaa acttaacata tgcacttagc ttatcataag
    79201 ctgtttctac tggagttcca tcaattgata tttcatcaac aggccaatgg ttaacctcac
    79261 aatccgagat gagactaatt acttcacact ctttatgcat ttcctgagaa gtgccctgat
    79321 caataaactc gccccaaata ggtactaaag gacgaagagc tagcgataca gatgcaaggt
    79381 taatatagtc atgtttcaga tatgtttgat ctggtcgatt atatcgtgaa tcatcagtga
    79441 taacttcttc aatatctact ggaatataaa gtttaccaat agttagtagc catcgccgaa
    79501 aactattcat cggcatggct ttatacatct ctttgatgta ataggataga ctcattgcaa
    79561 tcctcatcgg atccatagcc atatccatga tcttacgaat ttctacataa caattccaga
    79621 tatgttgttg tgcctcagca cttaggccac tccaataatc attgatttct tggaatactc
    79681 gttgttgatc ttgtacacgg attttactat aagccgtagt tgtccaagtt aaacgtttac
    79741 cattgtgttc tgtagccact tcagtaaaac cagtaccttg aactcctgta acgatgattt
    79801 gcattttaac ctcttttacc aatgtagata catgttagta atatagatct caaatttttt
    79861 ttagtataac ggcatttagt actgagggca tatcggtgcc tacttcgaga gtaagcaccg
    79921 aaatatgttt tagaaggaag gcatatcctc atcaaaagct gagtcattat aactattatt
    79981 agccggctta gcataactat tattgccgcc gttgttatag ttattgcgct gaccaccgtt
    80041 attgtaaccg acgctattac cattaccctg attgaaatta gcagggttag atacaccttt
    80101 agcatctgga tcgaattcag ttactagaag atgcattact agtttatatg cggggtctag
    80161 gaaaccgtat gcataagcat cggacatttc cttaggtgat agttgactac catctgcttt
    80221 gcggatatca tggaattggg atgggccaaa gaagaatttg atctttggac gatcaggttg
    80281 agtgcttagc actgcgatgt aaattcgacc atcttgtgca cggccaacat gtagcttaga
    80341 aagctcaata aaattatcac gcttcttacc agctacgaag ttattgcggt aaacaaagac
    80401 acgttcagta tcttcagttt taccttcaat taagtccatt gcaaacttaa tgaaacatgc
    80461 aaaggttgct aggtcagtat tgaactcaat tttaccatgg tctttatcac caggtacatt
    80521 agtacgaaca gtaacccgtg gttggttttt aaacagacca aaacgcagcg tcggtcgttt
    80581 ttgagaaccc tcacatggtt tggcatgtag ccaagtattc attacattaa aagggttaac
    80641 tacgggtgca ttagactgct gttgtgacat gatgtgataa ctccaaatta aaactagatt
    80701 ctttttaact agatgggaaa tgatttctac gtaatattat cgcaacaagt atttcttcta
    80761 tttgaatttc ttgtatgctt cttttaactc tttagaacca taagcagtaa tgtcatgatg
    80821 aactttatct ggtgttgtta atcctgtcca ttttctagat tgtgccaatt gttttaactg
    80881 tgcacgaata gctttgtctt gtggttcaag taattgttta tcgccaaata tctgtatagc
    80941 aaatgatgta aaaggaaatg gagtatcttc ttttaaacca tttagtttag tataccacat
    81001 gttgtatgtc tttattttgc ccgtatggga ttccaataaa agaagtctat taaaatgggg
    81061 tttccataat aattcatgtg ggaaatgggt taatagtaaa acagtacctt caacctttgg
    81121 aggtttatta gatatttcca ttgtagttaa atctgtatct tttaacttct ggtatagttc
    81181 aattgacaca aatcgttcat aaacatcata agctaattgt tgcggtgttc gtgatacttt
    81241 aaatgtagct ttagggaata accacttcac tgcatctcga ccagtaatgt aatattttac
    81301 agttgctttt atccccgatt gccgtaaagc aaccgggatt gtttgtgctt cttgaaataa
    81361 aacatcgact gctgcaacca agttaatatt agtttgttgt tcagacttca tagcctgcca
    81421 catatttctt gcaagagtac ggacattaat ccatatttct ttaatagact taacatcagt
    81481 tggttgtcta ggcttttgtg gatgtgttcc tataagccct tcgagagcaa aagaagttcc
    81541 aatgctaatc ggaatattag cacctacatc tctctcgata atatccatta ttattgcctt
    81601 ttatttgaac tctgtcaata atcccaatac ccgctggatc tgagcagcgt ccgctgtaaa
    81661 tttttcaata tctggaataa ttaaatcaga aatactttct ggagttatat ccaaaaattc
    81721 tgataaatca aaattcttta ggctatctga cacagtattt ttctttgtag taactttttc
    81781 aattaagata ctccatgaaa aattaggata ttcattttga aatgtatcga gatcaccagt
    81841 agctacatca cctggattac atcttaacct aattgcagag ttagttggta gtgtcttgat
    81901 atgttcttta acagtgtaat taagttgctt agtatccatt ccatggacat tcaaagtatc
    81961 atatctacgc gcacccttat tctcaaggaa tgtagcagtc cattcgccat tttctttcac
    82021 cacaacatca aataatcctt ttggaatttc atcgttgtga cttaatcggt caaatccacc
    82081 ggcagctaaa atgcgttcat agatagacat ctcatgaaca tgtccaccat tgatcatata
    82141 tttagttaat gctaaatatt catctggatc atgtgttggc tcttcaacaa tgctaggtag
    82201 ctggtgttta aatgcaccat gtaaaatagt gaagtcaact tgagatatac ctttcttatg
    82261 cattaaatct tttacttgat ttaaagtctc tgatgtggat ggattccatt tatcagggac
    82321 ataaaggaaa tatgcatcta gtttctcaat atactcgata tcgagaatct ttgaataatg
    82381 caaatcaact ttaatattag cattattctt ttgttctacg aaaaactgca tttgcccacg
    82441 atcgtgtgat ggagtccctt caacaatacg gatcattaca ttatacattt cacatttgta
    82501 gagaagtatt gtaataaatc tatcaattgc gtatgcagct ggatcaccat tgtttaattg
    82561 gcgatcaaat aaatcccctg taataatcaa catatcaata tcttttaaaa ttgtatcagg
    82621 gacagttttc caaaagttat tgatgattaa ttcagtagga gtttggcgat gccccatatg
    82681 gacatcgcct actgttaaat atcgaaatat gccaggtttc tttgttttat cagtcttcat
    82741 attcgtcacc gtaaacacat tcatcattct caggtgtatc tacttgcaca cctccagatt
    82801 tagatgaaga tgcattcggt aactcatata acggagtacc atcagtattt tttaataccc
    82861 gaccatatgc tgctaagatt tggattaaca cttgtagaag ttgtttttcc aatggttcat
    82921 tataaacaca ccgctctaag aattgagctg cttctttagc aaacccaccg cgtggattgc
    82981 gattatgttc tttattataa taatccatta cattagaaat actagcaaca ttctcaccag
    83041 atgagattgc aacacttgga cgaggataaa gtgctggaac tgtaaaaagt acaactgctt
    83101 ctttggtatt aacacttgct acacgtaatg gatttgatag ctcatgaaca tatttacgat
    83161 attcatctaa tgcaccaggt gcccacggac attcaagtaa cggtaatata ttctttacaa
    83221 aaacgtcctc atggacaata ggtatctctt tctgatgaat gctaaccatg gcttgcattg
    83281 catccatgat catgttatcg ctatctgtaa ctctagtgtt cggttccgga gttgccatct
    83341 tctttaccca taacttgttc aatctgttgt ttagtcagag tagtgatgat attgaaacga
    83401 gcttcttctt tgttttccat tagttgagga ttactattta ggtaatcaat caacgcatcg
    83461 cagttttcag tagtgaactt attaggtgtt ccaacagtag caaacatata acctttatca
    83521 ccgcctttac gaacaatgac cgagtccata tgttctttct gattaactcc atctacttca
    83581 actagtgaga atactggttt agtatcacca ttgatagctc gcattgcgtc atcaacttca
    83641 cgccgaatac tttcacccat attgcaaaga atatctgcaa gaactcgact aacgcgaata
    83701 ttaaatgttg cagtttcttc agctttaact tttaccaatt gttggaaaga ctcatctata
    83761 actttagcat gtttcgttag attcctaact gttacttcta gcatatgaat tcgttttaat
    83821 agcatggagt tcatagcttc gctttcattt tgttcaactt cactagtcat ttattcacca
    83881 ttattaagtc ttgcaatttc aagaatatta gaatattgat aacgtacgag cttaccgatc
    83941 tgaacaggtt taccttgaac taatatagta gcagtaaatg tgatggacat tttaccatca
    84001 cctgtatttg attcatcttt tactattaca ttagaatcaa ttagttcatt accaaatacg
    84061 gtattaaact tatcgcttaa gatacgtcgt agttctatct ctaattgtgg ataatcattg
    84121 gcatatacct tcaacagata aggtaatgaa gtacttcttt ccctattaat aatatcttgg
    84181 gatggattag atagaatgaa gtatgaaatc gttttatctg ctacttgttc aggtgtatca
    84241 atccaaccac taacagatac tgttggaatc gtttttggca tattgaactc caaaactaaa
    84301 gaaaaaaatt aagttaagat gggagccaaa tggctccctt tatattactt gatacataca
    84361 gttaaatact tacattaact agtatactaa tatttacatg caattagttc aatgtgatac
    84421 acaataacag catcttcttt tttcttgagt gtacttgtta aaacgatatc gtgttcagta
    84481 acacatgcat gtacactaat gggtctggta gtaatttcac tacttgtccc tgaaaaatgg
    84541 gttgtagcta catatagctg ggtatcatca attaacccat tcggatctct accaacatgt
    84601 acaaatggtg gtctgttagc caccttagga tagtcgtctt taataacaag atggccatct
    84661 tcagatgggt aagcatagtc atatccagtc acatagatac gtagagtacc atttttaaat
    84721 gcttctttaa gataagaata ttcttcaaga ttaaaacgag ttgaatcaac tacagcagta
    84781 gttaatttaa gaatagggtg cagtggcatt gatgggttat tgtgcttaat taatagcatc
    84841 ggtattttcc ttaacgtaat aagcaatatg tggatggttc cacaatggac tctcatcaca
    84901 aaaactataa ctatgtattt cctcgccagt atctaattta acagagacca cttcaccttc
    84961 aataactgta aaaataaatt tagtatcagg tgaaacataa tcaccagtta catagtcatt
    85021 atcaggaaga tacaatagtc gtgtttgatt atcgtgttta agttctattc catctgtact
    85081 attaaaatac atatatcccg taccatctgg acttttttga aacatcttta gtttatttgg
    85141 tacgagtaga tcaattgaca tagatctctc ctaaacgata gaagagagcc cctgtacggg
    85201 actctcattt atttaaccta gaagattacc tacgactgaa gttggatctt cttcacctgc
    85261 gtctagatgc ccatcaatag cattccacat acggatgatg tcaacttttt catgcaaact
    85321 aagtttacga tcactcttga tatcttcgtg atagttttta taaccgaatt ctttcttatc
    85381 ggtatacata actccatcca tcacgcgacg ataatcaaac tgtcgctcac ctactgcatc
    85441 accttggatg ttattataag aaccactata tccatcaact tcattattaa gatacatagt
    85501 tcttagacgt tcatgcgcca taacccaacg ttgcataatc ggaccagctg tttgtagttc
    85561 agctaatgtc tcaagataca caatgttgtt cgactgccat aaattatctt tctttgtggt
    85621 tagattccgc agtgcttgaa cagcagctga ttcactaatc atactgtaca tattttgtgc
    85681 agtattgaaa aagctagcag cagcagttga catagttgaa cgcagtgcct gactacgctc
    85741 acccaaccat tgggttgttt gctgtgtaag atggccacct gcacagatgt ccaagaggtc
    85801 tacaccatgt gcatctacaa tcattattca cctcagatac tgtactcata tacccagcac
    85861 agattaaata gacgttgcat aataggttac ctcttaaagc ttagagatca tttcgacata
    85921 tgcatcgaca aaccttctgt ttaccactac atcaccattc ccacgagtga tatatctccc
    85981 agttaatata gctaccgatc tggcttcacg ttcatctcgt tcggcttgtg ataaacgttc
    86041 cgggttacgt cgaataattt cacgaatatt agacattggg tattcccctt atcactattg
    86101 caccttagtg atataaatct gaaattgaat tcagtgtaac ttcacggcat agttgtccaa
    86161 gaggtctaca ccatgggcgt ctataatcat tatacacttc agttattggc cgtatatgac
    86221 cagcatagat taaacggatg ttgcataggt aaattaaatg tgtctagttc ctgaccgcac
    86281 caatttacag cttttgtaac accttcaaca gttacagtta attcaacata gatgtcatgt
    86341 tcaggtgcag ttaccacaat agcgattgga tcatcatgtt taatacggaa tccaaactta
    86401 ggatgatgga atcccgtata ctcaccttta gtattttcta gaatacattc aaatagatta
    86461 gtttctttat taagtttaaa tgtaactagt ttatctgaat ctttaagtaa accattatcc
    86521 ccaaatacat tgaaccgata atgcttatgg cagataccaa gtgtttttgg tacatcatgg
    86581 gaattatcga tttgcttagt acattcgttg catttactat ccatctttat ttacctttaa
    86641 tagatttgtt tatcaaaaga acaattgatt ggaatagtga taacttcatt agtaattaca
    86701 tgtttgcctg tctttttaaa gaattgggca aattttgaag tagctggaat tacaaaggta
    86761 tcatcccgat cattatttga catattgtac agagtaaatt taccgtctaa atcaaaccta
    86821 atttgccatt caatatcacg tactttgaaa tctataccaa atcttaagtg atcatcaatc
    86881 aattcagaac caccgtattc ataagctccg gtgaaattcc aattaatttc tgcgaattgg
    86941 aaagttacag gatgttcgcc atattcatct tgtatatagt aaccatcatg agctttccaa
    87001 tagataacta aatcatgcat gctaccagcc tcaaagaaat aataggggag ttagactccc
    87061 ctattaattt attttgcttt tagccactct tctaatggcg gtaaatactt ctcatgtgcc
    87121 cagttaataa ttgtttctac aacaggaccc tgtaattcaa ggttacctga gatttcatgt
    87181 ggttcatcaa tagatagaac ccatgtatgt ggcgcgatgc gttcagttgc tttggttaaa
    87241 tacacatcgg gcattaatgt taaattaagt tgcactatct tcatacagca tcgtcagcga
    87301 catgtctaaa aatcatctgg gtcattttca tatttaaaaa tgaacccatt aattggtcga
    87361 cggtctttct ttttgagttt gctagttact actttctttg ataatccaag atcgagatat
    87421 gcctgcttgg ctgatttgta tttcaaaatc tcgccagttt ccacattttt cacaagtgtg
    87481 gtcttatttt ttagcctgac tatactcaat ggattcatcc caggttggcc attctgaacc
    87541 aacccgacgt acaatgtacc tatccataat gactggataa attgcatgtc cgctaacttt
    87601 caaagaaatc gtacctacac taacccctat cgcctcactt gctttctttt gcgagtcata
    87661 tttcctgatt tcacccgtaa cgatatcctt tatctcaata ccgtcgtgct caagaacaat
    87721 tccgtccgtg ttaattccgc gatttttcaa cattctcatg atcgcggtat tctttgctga
    87781 tccaatataa ccggttttga ttgcatttcc atgcaacaca ttttcactct gggttaccca
    87841 ttctaggtta tcgggtactg tattgtcacg atcaccatct atgtggttga ccactttctc
    87901 attgatggtg ttatcgtatt caataaatgt cagtgcagct acacggtgta aattcgttcc
    87961 tacataggtg ccatcatctc gacgcaatcc aagatctctg tatccagttg tcgccaaact
    88021 tgttaattta gctgaacctt caaaaagact tatgaccttg agttcatcat tgattgcata
    88081 gcaggtaaaa ctagggatga aataatatcc tgggaaggtg ggaacctcca atccttcttc
    88141 cgggaatttc caaatcaagt ttctaggatg aatattgtct tcatctccat cagaaaacaa
    88201 tatttcgcag cggctaacaa actctaatgg cgcatgccag cctttaaaac acactgctat
    88261 caacttagta acatgaatgg gtagtctatg ccatggtaat tcaagaacgt aatgtcggtt
    88321 tattggatct atcaatttat ccaaaatcga tcatagacta acccatccag agtcagtcta
    88381 taacgcccga atgtaccggg aatcacaatt tctctcgatt tgggtatacg actgtaaata
    88441 aacacatatc ctccattgga agacatgtcg ctgctgtacc gtccacttaa tatctcccga
    88501 cattaagtaa ctgctctagc tttcactaga tggtgagact atatcttctt cccagaggga
    88561 agccttctat ttcggaccac ttggccctac tctactccct tggctgcttt cgcagtggtt
    88621 tcgatagtcg ttgaacgttc ttcctatctc gcctcacggc aatacgtaga agcttcgctg
    88681 ctgattgtcc aatcctaaca cttttcaaac cgttacattt tagctttcgc tatctgcttt
    88741 ggtagttagg ctctaaggag gttccagcaa ttaagaaggt taggagacca attaaaatct
    88801 ccgtcgaaat ctgcgtttgg agccttaagg cataaaactg acatgctgat agaattatca
    88861 ttaatgtcat cttttacttt agtaataaag aactgctgcg tagatccacg ttgaagcgtt
    88921 ggcaatatct tcagttagtt cgttaggcta acccgcacca ttacgtgcag ctctagctct
    88981 cgctagacgt tgagactata tcttcacctt tggctttacc cagtaaggtg cttcccactt
    89041 cgagtccact tggaccctac gtgccaatgc actagtcgtt gaacgttcca catattacag
    89101 ttaagtaact tagcggctta gctgctgatt gactctattc agttattctt aagcattcat
    89161 agaacctttc ggaactattg tagctaactg acctaacgag ttgttccagc aattcaagaa
    89221 gttttgtcga gtatcatttc tgatacaagg aaacccatat taagttaagt cgctacacta
    89281 attgcttagg tggtatgtag cttctctcta cgcgctttgt atctattgta atcatcaatg
    89341 gatttgttaa ccatttcttg ggttaggtta gaaacgtatt cgaatagccg ttccttatca
    89401 tcgaccctac agataacaac accgttgaat aatcttagat ctggtttctt taaaatgtcc
    89461 tgcactgacc ctttaattaa cccggttcta agttgtaact gcgttaggtt tacatatcgt
    89521 ccaaaggtgt tggtcttgaa gtctatgcaa taaacttcaa ttgcattctt acgcttctgt
    89581 gggtgataat ccccacttac ttcgaataca tatttacctc tgaatggttt aactaaatga
    89641 cccaatacga catgtaaccc tttattgtga ccaagctcta ggaactcggc tacttctttc
    89701 atcgagatga agttatttac ttcaccagtc agaatgtttg tacatttaac agcgagtgca
    89761 tgtttattgg caccggttat aaatgcatgc ttaacattac cgctacgagt ttcccactct
    89821 aggttaaggt aatgattatt atgcttaatg gtatctttgt ggttaacgtc caactcatta
    89881 aagttttcag gtaacccatg aaacgccatg cacacaaaac gatgaacata acgaatcttt
    89941 ctaataccgt catcattgtg gatgttaacg gtaaggtaag tacctttagt tgtcttattc
    90001 tcgtgttgtg agattaattc gcctttaagg ttcctaactt gaccatgatc actgacttcg
    90061 taattattga aaccaggtat tttacgccat cttatttctt cattcataat tcctcattag
    90121 agattcctgg ttaccacacc cagaatctgt agcgctttaa cttaatagat taatttcggt
    90181 gaaaagtaca acccatccct ttataagggg ctgcttctgc aattaactct ttaaatagat
    90241 ctgcgatgat ttggttatat tgaagtacat tctcatatac aaatgagaat gcttcacgag
    90301 ttgtcatgtt aaacttagct tttaacttgt tagttagatg atactttaat aattgacaac
    90361 ctactcccca agggatatgt aattcatcat aatcatgcgg gtcactaata gaagtgatta
    90421 ctgcacgtgc cgtagcgttg agacgagcac caaacatgtg acgccgagca agaccaggct
    90481 tttgagcaat tcgtgatttt gcgtagatct cgtagaactg gccatatagt cttagtcctc
    90541 gcatagtcct attctgagct ttaattggac taagtggtac agatgatgca tcaatactag
    90601 cgaaggttaa ggtagcatca attgctgctt caattggttt atctaagtaa gtaccagatg
    90661 tggttgattc tgctacgaaa cagagtttag aaggaactgg taaatattta gggaataact
    90721 tatctttatt ctgagcaacg aattgagcga attcggattt attattagag ataatatttg
    90781 catctagtag gaattggaag atctcattga aattatcaat gaagtgattt aatcctcttt
    90841 caaatccacg atgcagtagc ctatctactt ttctgcgtgt ttctttagaa ccaatagatt
    90901 ccacatcgta tcgataagaa gtatcagtta gatatgctaa gaaatcgaat tctttagtta
    90961 ctagatatcc ggttagcata atgattaaac gtgggttaat tagactacgt acatgttttg
    91021 gtgtacgaac ccacattgat ggttcgatag gacggctaga agtattgaca actggagtat
    91081 tacaaatatc acagattact ccgagtttat gtgcgtcttc gattgctcga caatcacagc
    91141 ttacactact ttcaattgct tctgaatctt ggaaatgaga atagaaatgc ctatcaaatt
    91201 cttctttctc atctgagtta ctcgtattgt aatcattggc ataaattcgt ttacccgtaa
    91261 attgatcatg aacttcatta tgatcaacaa ctttggcata aagacccata ccaaactcct
    91321 atttatcgat taacaaaaaa aggagatata agcggccccc gaaggagccg ctatatcagt
    91381 ttttacaatg gaccaccaac ggagcctggc ccgatcctag cgtcatctac aaagcttaac
    91441 ctccgctctt ctctgtagca taccggcact agtatcattt accatccatt gtagtttttg
    91501 atcacacgtc accttttgag taactccttt cggttaagtg atctatcatc ctcgtgtagt
    91561 gataggtcga cctagactaa gtccactagt cgattacttc acggaaccta ctcctaaccg
    91621 ttatcaccga agtgaaccag ggtcgcagta ttagaatcgg gatgttactt atttaacatc
    91681 cctatctacc gaggtatttc ctattagtac caggtacccg gtgcattata ggaaggagcg
    91741 ccgtaagttt gacccatgct gccagccata ccaacttgtg cactaccaga aacagccatg
    91801 ttacccatac cggtgtaacc agcgaagcgc tgttgaccga agttggtaat taggttttcc
    91861 atggttacag ttacaccagc ggctgctgct gcggcatcca ttgcggtgat gaatttcggg
    91921 ttaaaggtta gacgacgagc acgaccagta taggtaacgt tacctaggta catcttgtcg
    91981 aagcctttac tgttattcat acgacgcaca atgtggtcat tacctacctg agtagcatac
    92041 caggtcttcc actcttggtc attaccttca gacatgttca tggcacctag aacgtcaaga
    92101 tcacgacggt cgcttagttc gccatgctca tcagtgtagt gaccgaggtc tacttcatga
    92161 tggttgtcaa agataatcgg accagcttca gctaggttat agaactgacg gaaatcagtg
    92221 ccgtataggt tagttagagc ttggaagatc aggctaactg cacgagcttg gtttacgcca
    92281 ccagctgcat ctaggatgac ttgctcaata gctgagttgt cgcccattgg atcgatatcg
    92341 atctggaatg cagggttctg gttaaccatc ttgttcatta gcattacgaa gttgctgtcg
    92401 tctgccatga atgcttcggt gcgagtttca atcgctttac ctagctctga gtaataacca
    92461 agtgcaccaa tatcacgcat cttgctagta gcgatcttcg gcattagggt acgagcccat
    92521 gcctgggatg cagttgcacg atacgcatta ccgagtgcga acagccacat ttctagagtc
    92581 catgcttgga tccaggatgc cttacgaacg tcagtgataa cgatgtaagg agtgaactgc
    92641 ggaggtagag ctgcaccagg tagagttacg ccaaacatac cttgttgctg gccagtggtc
    92701 ggagtccaat gtagatctac gaatagacta acttggttta gctggctatc ggtatcatag
    92761 aactcgttct caggtacgtt ggttttctta ccacggctag tggagatgac catgtcagaa
    92821 cggatcggat taccacagct atctttaacc ggaataccat tgtagtctag gttgcaggta
    92881 agctgttcgt tttctgcttt gatgtgggtc gcaatagaga acggagtctc attgttacga
    92941 cgtgcaatag catcttcaca gatgttaaca gattcaacta gtaggttctt aacagctagt
    93001 tcatctttga agtcgaagtc agcatacact gcacggggac cggcagatag tacttctaga
    93061 ccagggatgt tgtaacggtt ccgtaggaac tcgccgatct tgctccagta ttgagcagtg
    93121 aatacatcac gcggtagtac cttctcttca atgatgtcgt cggttagacc attgttgatt
    93181 ttgtgggtac ggggacggat gcgagtacca ggtaggttat cgagtactag agtacgaacg
    93241 aatgccttca tggaaccatt gatatcttta gctagtttaa caatgagtag accagccata
    93301 ccaacttgtt gcgcatcacg atcgaaacga tggatatcga agtcatcagg taggtcctga
    93361 tggcggattg cttcttcttt tactttagtg aatacttgta gggcatctgc tgaacgagca
    93421 tcagagccat ctagtcgacc agagcgacgc attagatggt taatgccagt agtagaccca
    93481 ggcgcgccag taggacgttg agcttgacgc tgtgcagtgg gttgcggagc aggagcagta
    93541 gcttgagttt gaacggtgcc gatttcgttt tcgttaacag ccattttaaa tacctttacg
    93601 attatggttt cttgatcaag aagaacctaa gtacttagta tactagattc aatttagtaa
    93661 tataaatctc aaattttttt cattacaaca tagacgctat aatctgctat cagcagatcg
    93721 taacgaacac tatgttcact acatattatt acaatctgag tattatttat ttttcatttt
    93781 acaatttcca tatcttcttt tttgagttta tgggtataaa gtttgaatcc agaaactaat
    93841 ttacgtcagt cctgtattaa ataataacta tcagtatttt tataaaatgc agttatcatt
    93901 tactttgcat atatttacga actgttccaa aaagagaatg gtacagtttg tatagtttac
    93961 taactggatc aactttatta ttatcagttg tgtcaaattt agcaacaaat ggtgaatgtg
    94021 ctgaagcaga tgtttcattt actttaacta cactaccaaa tcgatgcgcg actaatagct
    94081 taactaattc ctcatggagt ttagtagcag ttgctaatgg attggggtca ttaggatcta
    94141 tcttaactct acgctctaca ttgaaaaagt taactacaat ttctttgcta gtcatgtata
    94201 cagtaagatc tttgttatta cctaaatata gtggcgggtc ttcaacatta tttttagcca
    94261 ttgtatattc ctatttgtaa ttactactgt tgttaccaaa ctatgatata gatctcaatt
    94321 aatttttaat cggataataa ccatgtataa tttatttaag aatgctccgt cacgtaaatt
    94381 ggggcaggtg gttgatccta acatccatta tatccgacga atctacgctg agcaaattag
    94441 ggacgttaaa agttattata gacgggcacc gaagtatgtt gaatctaaaa atatattagc
    94501 acaaatgatt cgacatttta acgtagagtt actaagtgat gatgctactt ttataaagaa
    94561 cgtggacgat cgttcacgtg ctattattcg ttcatttggt attacatcat ctttaaataa
    94621 aggtaaggtt catgtaggtg gtgttacact tggccctcag actgaagaag ttttagtatc
    94681 cacatcagag agctttgatc taaaagatct aaataaaaca tggtataaac tttcccctgt
    94741 tacgtatctg tatcatacac gtactgatac taatttacct atcatgaaca ataccacgca
    94801 gggtagaggc tatggtgtaa ctctagtaaa tataccaatg cttcttgtga tgtaccgtta
    94861 ctggtatcga tggcaagttg agaagaatcc tgatgaagtt gaagatacat ataggtttat
    94921 aggatcattt gtattgccaa atatggttga ctcttattta gatatttctt tctttaacag
    94981 gttagcaagg aatgctttag atattaaaaa tccaacattc cctataccgc atccatttta
    95041 catcactgat atgaatccac gtattgataa actatgtaca actatcaata gagaatccat
    95101 attaaagggt gtagacatgg agggtttatc atggataaca ccagctatcg tacaatctaa
    95161 tttgttcgat atgatgcgac tcccacgaga acctattaat aggaataatg aatgggctta
    95221 tgtattggct cgcacaccct tcattaagta tcttgtagga cagcttttaa agaacactgg
    95281 ttatgatcaa tcttctgtta acgctgtatt aattgatctt atagaagcat ctaatgatca
    95341 agcatttaag caacaagcaa atagcgagtt tgtaaaagct caacaggcac aagttgattg
    95401 gatgatagat gcacttaaaa gaaaagaaat gtgacataaa ccccctccta aattggaggg
    95461 gggttatatg ccgttttatt agaaattacc tttcttcatt ttagaaagta attttctacg
    95521 ttcagctcgg ttaattcctg ggatagctgg caatagcatt ttattactaa acttaccaat
    95581 tggagggggg ttatatgccg ttttattaga aattaccttt cttcatttta gaaagtaatt
    95641 ttctacgttc agctcggtta attcctggga tagctggcaa tagcatttta ttactaaact
    95701 tacctggtcg acggtcatga tttagtaatt gatcaactac agcttggtca ctgcttttaa
    95761 ctccattatc catttcatct aatggatcca taatagtttt agcagttagc cttagatgcg
    95821 taaccagttc atcgaatgaa ctatcagtat taataagttg tttatcaaca ccttctttaa
    95881 gagcttgttt aatagttacg tcttttacta gaatattatc acattcccaa agagttgtat
    95941 gatgggtatt tagcattaat tcaagtgaga cattattgta atcattgtca gcacttgagt
    96001 gccaattgaa ttcatcgata tagtcattta gactatttaa ctttggtggt tcgttattag
    96061 aggtaattaa accaattggt tgaacatcat ctagtgaact tttatcacta gtaattgcag
    96121 ttgtttcagt agtaacatca gcttctttta attcattaga ataagttaca tataccaatt
    96181 cctcagtacc atcatccaaa agaacatagg ctgttgcttt ggtggaatca tcaggggcta
    96241 atccatggat cctaatacga ttatcattta ctaatttact ataatcattc caagtgatta
    96301 cacgaacttc attagtcttt tccattatca tctacctctt ttaatttatc tttaatatat
    96361 tttcggataa aagctcgttt ctcttcacga gttaatcccg atggtactgt tggtaatgtg
    96421 atagtgccgc tattaattgc cttcttcatc cgatctaagt caaaattaaa ttcggtatga
    96481 tttgtcatta tattgaacca tattaagtta gtaattggca atcagactat ataaatctta
    96541 attatttttt agtatataag cctcccacta ggggaggcta tatttcttaa tagaagtcgg
    96601 agatgagtcg atcgttattt ttatcaataa ggaaaatacc tagggactct aaggttagat
    96661 agaatacacc catagtattt ccaatgatag ttctaacgtc agcaacacgc gtaataactt
    96721 ctggaatacg accagtttct actactgtac tcgggatatg gaaatcacca atactggttt
    96781 tattttcttc agtaacccat gcttgaatac gagcagctaa tttcttatct tcgataccat
    96841 caatccattc tttgatcgca gttttattat taagagtaac tgagatcttt acatgtgaat
    96901 aaggtggatc accagcgtca ccaaatgatg gagcaaatac agtcttccac actaatccct
    96961 ttttatgggt tgagttatct tcagatttat aagactcagg tcgtttagtt tgaccacttg
    97021 tcagatactc agctttacca cttctaacag actcaataat ttctctttcg atatcaccaa
    97081 cttcttttag aattgaagcc aagtcgattt tctcttcagt ctttacagtt ttaatgatat
    97141 cttccatgag tgttttagca cgactattaa tcttcttagg tactttacta tcccttagtc
    97201 ctacaccctt gatctccatt cgtgactcat taaacattac cccttcttgg gcatcctgtg
    97261 atgcaaagta atgtttagaa cgagtagtta aggccagtac tgcgaaataa tattcgttct
    97321 tcattgcaaa tagacgaagc ttatctttag atacacccat attagcggat tgaatcgcca
    97381 agatatgcat aactacttca gacactagaa acactagtgc gaatactagt cgcttagctt
    97441 cattgctaaa agttacttta ccaaagaatt cctcaaccca ccattgtaat gtaaacatag
    97501 tggagtcagt atctgaaata acagcagctc gtctatacac agttggaaaa gcatgaatgc
    97561 ttgatggtac acatttagtc aagaagaaag cttcaatcaa tagacgatat tcattaagag
    97621 tttcagcgat atttcgacca gtggcataaa cttggtttaa tgtatctgga tctgactctt
    97681 ttagtttagc tttagatcga cctttaacag tatcaaagca aataaagcta gccaatagat
    97741 ccatatcacc atcataagtt gaatattctt cttcagtgat gatttgttct tttgttccaa
    97801 cctggcttaa tttaattaga aagctcttga ttaattcttt attgtattta tataagtgat
    97861 atagatcacc tacgtacata actgctgctc gttcgactgg tgtcatccca gtagctagtt
    97921 ttaaaatctg cgccgtgtag tacttatttt gccaatagtg tttagttgaa taaagaacca
    97981 tatcaactac ttcttctggc gttgggcaat gtagattaaa attagttact gctttttgaa
    98041 ttaactccat atcagctaca ttaatagtgt ttactaaatt agcttttgtg atttctggag
    98101 tataataatg cctattaccc ataatgaatt tttcattatt tgagttagca taagaggtac
    98161 cagttctaca ggtagatgtt aaactagagt gtgtggactt ataataaaga atagtggcag
    98221 cagatacagt accgcctgaa tatgagttat tgttaatttt gaagttttct tgctcgcctt
    98281 tacgtacttg tgcaagttct gttttaattt gtgaattctc tttatcgccg gcctgtagga
    98341 aagcagctgc ttcacgttca gcctgcatct gttcaccttt aacacgctta cggtttttca
    98401 caccttcggc aatatagatg gagtgcgtag actgtctaac agactctggt aaatatgcgg
    98461 tcattgatgg agataataat agattctgtt tcttaacacg gttaagaaaa gccataaatg
    98521 aaaccgtctt taattcccta tcaccaaact tatttttatc tagaatagtt gctaatggat
    98581 tacgaagtgc atattcacca ttttgacgta attgttcttt aacaaattct ttacattctt
    98641 ctaaactaat atttaattca tcttttgtca ttaattgaag atatttggca ttatcatcaa
    98701 gacatgcatt aatgatatca atatcacgat ggtaatcatt gacatctttt aaaaacggat
    98761 ttggttgggc aaatgcggtc atttcacata tctctcagta tacttatttt ttaattatag
    98821 tgaatgattt ctctcttttt aactaaaaaa gaaaaggaaa gaatgggtac cctatacggg
    98881 taccctaaat tgagaggtag cacatcaact tacattcaca ttagatgatg taagtaagta
    98941 aaaataaaac aacataaaag gagccataat ggctccttta tagttannnn nnnnnnnnnn
    99001 nnnnnnnnnn nnnnnnnnnn nnnnnnnnnn nnnnnnnnnn nnnnnnnnnn nnnnnnnnnn
    99061 nnnnnnnnnn nnnnnnnnnn nnnnnnnnnn nnnnnnnnnn nnnnnnnnnn nnnnnnnnnn
    99121 nnnnnnnnnn nnnnnnnnnn nnnnnnnnnn nnnnnnnnnn nnnnnnnnnn nnnnnnnnnn
    99181 nnnnnnnnnn nnnnnnnnnn nnnnnnnnnn nnnnnnnnnn nnnnnnnnnn nnnnnnnnnn
    99241 nnnnnnnnnn nnnnnnnnnn nnnnnnnnnn nnnnnnnnnn nnnnnnnnnn nnnnnnnnnn
    99301 nnnnnnnnnn nnnnnnnnnn nnnnnnnnnn nnnnnnnnnn nnnnnnnnnn nnnnnnnnnn
    99361 nnnnnnnnnn nnnnnnnnnn nnnnnnnnnn nnnnnnnnnn ggtaataccc taaaatagtt
    99421 ggttacatag ggtattactc atctagtaat actactacac caaacagacc tttcgtatcc
    99481 attggtactg taatgagtac atgtccatct ggatactttt ctttaaagct attgataaag
    99541 tcggtgcaat attcaataac atatccttta gtagaataat tctctaactc aatatcttca
    99601 tcaggatcat caaatgagtc atgtccatac atcagcatat ggatgtatat gtcattatta
    99661 agcgtatcca tataacttaa cttacgtgat tcttcaaata aatcaagtgg tgttggacaa
    99721 tctggatata tcattcgctt tgtatattca tgaagcaaat gttgcgaata tacttctgac
    99781 tctttagatt taaatacgat aaatactcgt ttttccatat cggttcctag taggaagcct
    99841 atgtgaaccg ataggctttc ctatttgcgt caattgttaa tatgtgtcac ttaatccaca
    99901 tcattgtaac agtccatacc aaagtcttca ccttctagaa tataaccctg attatgttga
    99961 tcaactgcta ttgattggat tctttctaca ccatatccat tctgatagag atatgttatt
   100021 tcagattgta gtttactagc caatgtttta cacacagtcg caaaccacat attaagaata
   100081 ctcaatgcat atttatcttg cataatcaca ggtgctactg atggaaagta ttcttgtaaa
   100141 taatagtcaa cccctatgat tggttgagta ggctgttgtg ctagaaattc aatatatgca
   100201 ttaatcgcct gataccataa ctgttctata gactggtgtt cagtatatgg gtaaggggta
   100261 ttgtaagatt tattgacaac tacatcagcc attttattaa caatgggcca gatatcactg
   100321 atgttaataa ctacgaaact cgtcagtcct tgttgacctg gagttatgtt attagcatca
   100381 tttattcgct gcatttcttg ttgtctataa agaagtggat gcatcatgtt tgagacctca
   100441 taactaattt agttaccatc ttatatttat ctacttctat acatttaaga ctagtaataa
   100501 gattacctgc ttgaataact tgtttttgga ttatctctag gaaatcagtt ccaaataaat
   100561 ccaataccct ttcgataatc tcagcagatc ttaagtgcca attgatggta ttaggatttc
   100621 cctgatgatc aaataccatc atactcgtcg gtctatctgg ttctatatag gtatcgctta
   100681 agtaatcttc taaccattgc tctaaaaaag taggccaatc taatctctgc caatggttaa
   100741 agtattctac atatgctgct agaagtctat taatacacca cagtacaaaa tcagtcggct
   100801 catctacacc tagctcttcc gtaaaagaac gcggtttcaa aattagcaac aattgcatat
   100861 tgactccact ctttaccagt gactatagtt aatagaacaa ctttattatc tattactcta
   100921 atgaacttat agtctattaa attcttcggt gttctatgta gtaattggat tccagttgta
   100981 taaaacaaat taatgaactc atcccaatct ggaccgtttc ctaattgtat tggtatatcc
   101041 acaaaaggaa taaccgtatt atcctgttgt aatttagaca tcatcttaac gacccattga
   101101 gttaataaga cgatagctgt agcttcatcc ttatttgtta ggtaagtaaa tttctttatc
   101161 aatgtgatta attgtgggaa taccacttcg attggcaata catataccag acgttgtact
   101221 tcctccgatg tacaatccat ctcgtgcttc tgtttcatac cacagttcct tagtatttgt
   101281 tggaatgagg tgcatgatct gctcagcgcc ctcatcgaga agttctatta gtttatgcat
   101341 gaaatgaatg tctttagcat attcatagaa catttcttct ttaacgacca tttgcataag
   101401 cttctgttct gccaatgcaa caagcaaatg cattgcttcg atataactaa tatctaaaaa
   101461 gtctaataca aatcttagat agttatcatc tttaataagt ttacttttag tcgctcttag
   101521 taaaaaacga ggttgtggtg tgagtaatgg tgacgtatag atcttctggt ttctcagtat
   101581 cataaataac cctatttaac tggatgttac cagctgatgg tagaactacc cggttagaac
   101641 aattatacag ataagttgtt aagtcaatat cacaaatatc tctataaccc agcatctgat
   101701 taattagttc tatgatatca ttagatgtgc tacctgatgc cctctcagac gctgctgcca
   101761 atacaattgt taatgcatat tctgcaccaa tactattttt tatagatttc caaatatcag
   101821 aatgttgatc ttgtacaaaa gatcttactt ccattctgat acacattgat gtgtctttat
   101881 cattagatat gttcattata aaaaccttat aatcggtata aagcccccca taaggagggc
   101941 tttatttagt atagattatt ttctaaaatg tatcgctcag cttgcgctcg ctgatcatca
   102001 ggtaaataat caccacgttg atattcaaat actaatttct caataggata agttgcattc
   102061 ttattcttgt atacagaaat tacatagcta tgatactcta gttcatactt aacatcatgc
   102121 tcaattctgg ttgaaaaata tgccatgtta atagaactaa ctagagggct aatatatttc
   102181 tcttcaaata gtattaaatt atcaagtcct aaatttgcaa agaaatcatg gttaacctta
   102241 ggtattagat aagatacttt aatattacta tattgtttaa caattacacc aataagtaat
   102301 gcagttaact gttcttgaat atattctact gcgatgttat atgcatggtt agtagtgatg
   102361 tggtctttat ttaaagtata gctactggca ctagtagtag atagctgagt tttacgccta
   102421 gattcacaga tgctataacc tagtgcttgt aacttaattt tgtcaaagcc atggaagaat
   102481 gtacggagaa attcactaaa taaatagttt aatgggttca gtaggttaag tgacactact
   102541 gcatgatcat cgccattatc aatcccatgg acacgatcat attctgcgat acgataatct
   102601 ttgccactga ttaaagttat aactgaacca gctttaacta catcccattg gatccatgta
   102661 ccactatcga tatatttagc tacttgttta tagatatcta gatagatagt ttctagataa
   102721 ggtagtttca ttagattttc tacccaagca actttattac tatctacgtc agttacagca
   102781 caattaaaaa tagctgctgc catcttaaga ttggtgtact ggtctttggc tgttttatat
   102841 gaaactaaac tctctactat attttcaacc attagatgta aaaactgttg agccacatct
   102901 ttactcaatt tcaccccaat cgcttcatca attgaagctg aagctgtaag ctgacctagt
   102961 aaatcgtata ttgctttttc ttggtggcgt gtatcaagta caatgagctt attcgacatt
   103021 atatttctcc aattaatttt ttggaatagc gatccaaact gtgttcttta accgatagaa
   103081 tattacaaac ttacctgcat ttactctagg tataattttt aatatatccc aaagatcaga
   103141 tgcggcttca tgattatcat gaaaccattg gatttcttga ggggtattgt ttattgggct
   103201 atatccagta gtatacatga attcaaaaga gtcaatagag tatttaaaga agtcatcaat
   103261 taagctgtcc tctactgatt taaatatatg ctctaatgta ccatagtcat ctggatgtat
   103321 tccaaagctt tggcacctaa ttgctaaacg cgcatttatt agctcttttg gtgatcttgg
   103381 tactaacttg gctattaccc tcgttacatc tattacatac aggtcagcta cttggggagt
   103441 agtcacagta caatctctca ttaaatgttc aggaacatga tatagatcta aaaatatttt
   103501 tagtcaaatc tgttcgtggt aagccgatgt atattatacc ttagttgggt attatctcca
   103561 tcgaaaaaac gcgtacagcg cattatagga cgtttttnnn nnnnnnnnnn nnnnnnnnnn
   103621 nnnnnnnnnn nnnnnnnnnn nnnnnnnnnn nnnnnnnnnn nnnnnnnnnn nnnnnnnnnn
   103681 nnnnnnnnnn nnnnnnnnnn nnnnnnnnnn nnnnnnnnnn nnnnnnnnnn nnnnnnnnnn
   103741 nnnnnnnnnn nnnnnnnnnn nnnnnnnnnn nnnnnnnnnn nnnnnnnnnn nnnnnnnnnn
   103801 nnnnnnnnnn nnnnnnnnnn nnnnnnnnnn nnnnnnnnnn nnnnnnnnnn nnnnnnnnnn
   103861 nnnnnnnnnn nnnnnnnnnn nnnnnnnnnn nnnnnnnnnn nnnnnnnnnn nnnnnnnnnn
   103921 nnnnnnnnnn nnnnnnnnnn nnnnnnnnnn nnnnnnnnnn nnnnnnnnnn nnnnnnnnnn
   103981 nnnnnnnnnn nnnnnnnnnn nnnnnnnnnn nnnnnnnnnn nnnnnnnnnn nnnnnnnnnn
   104041 nnnnnnnnnn nnnnnnnnnn nnnnnnnnnn nnnnnnnnnn nnnnnnnnnn nnnnnnnnnn
   104101 nnnnnnnnnn nnnnnnnnnn nnnnnnnnnn nnnnnnnnnn nnnnnnnnnn nnnnnnnnnn
   104161 nnnnnnnnnn nnnnnnnnnn nnnnnnnnnn nnnnnnnnnn nnnnnnnnnn nnnnnnnnnn
   104221 nnnnnnnnnn nnnnnnnnnn nnnnnnnnnn nnnnnnnnnn nnnnnnnnnn nnnnnnnnnn
   104281 nnnnnnnnnn nnnnnnnnnn nnnnnnnnnn nnnnnnnnnn nnnnnnnnnn nnnnnnnnnn
   104341 nnnnnnnnnn nnnnnnnnnn nnnnnnnnnn nnnnnnnnnn nnnnnnnnnn nnnnntaaaa
   104401 aaataaaaaa aaagacataa tgccctccca ttgcgggagg gcttatgcca ttaagataat
   104461 atctaaataa cactatattt aaaaacatac tggtataacc catcatcaat taatactgtt
   104521 gagaatcttt ttgatgaggt cactaggtgc aataccaatg cctgaacaat accgtctaaa
   104581 gttattacac ggttggcatg ctttcttttc aacgatattt aattcaaagc aaatattacc
   104641 acgtgaatct agaatggata taaatgcttt gttacctgtt acgcgatatg tcttaccgaa
   104701 tacaacagtt gttttatatg caaggctatt catgattatt cctttaacat agattattat
   104761 catgtttgta atatagcctt taaatgtatt taaatattta ttaaacccca tagcgatgag
   104821 ctatatatgt ttttaatacc tcatacgcct tatcagttgc catggagcta ttgacaaaat
   104881 cagaatgatc aatcttaata atcttaccaa atgaatcata atcgatagtt gtaaccacta
   104941 ttcgatcact atcacgaatc aatagtttat ttttatttaa aacaaaaata ttccatttct
   105001 cgccatcggc taaaataaca tcctcatctt taagattaag acgaacaaac tgttttacat
   105061 aaatacttaa ctgagcaact gttgacataa tgatttctcg atatctgtta atgaattaat
   105121 catatcttgg acattaatgg taataacatt tttataagtt aaataagttg gatatgaacc
   105181 cataaatgta atagtcccac agatatgatt tttatatcta atatcaatac acccgtcata
   105241 tctccagata aaatcaaatg atcctttagt gtcgtgttca agtgtaagaa tagaaccact
   105301 aactaattta ggatattgtt caaattcaga cattacataa tctgccagtt ccttaacctc
   105361 aggataatca atcaataata gcatatacgt aaatctcaat cagttaatat aacaccccat
   105421 ccagggtgga ctctttcgaa aaatggcaat gtattatttc gtatactgtc tgcatctata
   105481 tttggaatgt gaatggtaca acagtggggg ttactgtcaa tcttgaaata gaaattatct
   105541 tttaaatctt caaccttgga tgtttgcaat ggatataaaa taccattccc ccaaacatac
   105601 caacgtctat acagcttatc gtttaaccgc ttctcaataa ccgaatgcga tttgaaacga
   105661 ggaactcgca aacgcatccc gtttacttca gcccatttgt ctacccgatc atagctaata
   105721 attccatcct taaccattac aaagataaat ccctcaacta tgttggggag acgaactacg
   105781 tgtttcagaa ccatagtaaa cggagataac gtcagatcaa gttcagctgc catttgctcg
   105841 tcgagctttt tagcagtgtt ctttgccatc ggttatctcc taatatacag attattaatt
   105901 atcgctagtt atttaatatc tgcaaaattc tgatttactt tacccataaa aataccatca
   105961 gctctatcgt cataataaag cttccctgct ttagcattac ataaaactcc ataaatgtga
   106021 ccattgtaac catcaaaatt aaataaagat ggattatgcg gtacatgaat gaatcccatt
   106081 ttatcgcaca gaaacttagc tacagcagcc gatcggctaa tacctgcctc acagtgtacg
   106141 aataggtgtt gatccttacc aagagcttca cagaacgaaa taatacgttg tgcatgacga
   106201 tgatcaaata gatcataaga agaatcaaca taatcctcaa tgtcatcaac attgatacgt
   106261 aaataattaa gatgttttgc tgaataaagt gggactctac ctttctccag tagacagatc
   106321 atatttctag gggaataaaa tgattcagcc acatgcaaag gaatataagt aactgtattt
   106381 actggcttca tattacacct cgttacaaaa aaaataaaag gagccccgaa gggctccagt
   106441 ataagttaat cgaatacaag accactacta gttgcttggt catccacatc tagagtagac
   106501 tgacgcttac gcatattagc tttggctcga ttcatcattt cacgacgttc ttctaatcgt
   106561 ttacgaatat cttcaacaga taggctagtg atcacaaaat gcatttgatc gaaatcatat
   106621 ttctcgggat cggcataacc agtagtacga gttaaaacag tgttaatgga tacttcgcga
   106681 tcagggtcag tgtatagtga ggcaatagaa attggatcca gaatagcctg ggcttcttga
   106741 cgatcaaaac acacgtgtaa ttggacagtc tgcacaggta catcatggtg cttatggaag
   106801 tgtgcccagt tagtgatatc cattagatca agactttggt gttcttgatt aaatagagtt
   106861 actagtgcat ctagtacttc aagaatgttt tggttcacca ttgactgcgg tacaccttca
   106921 acattctcat gatagttaat aatcatcgga actttactaa cagaggaaac cccttcgaac
   106981 gtcttaaggc taccactact atttcgaaga ctaatatcac tgtcgtaaga tccaatgacc
   107041 acacttacaa ctacttcacc ttgttgttgt agatgactga caagggaagg accaatagtt
   107101 gaaccagaag caccacccat tgaatacact acaatgttag catcccctgc tgggaaatga
   107161 tgggcaatgg caggaatgtg tgcagagatt agttctgcgg ctgccttacg atctttaccc
   107221 ataccgatag cacgtttacg cgcggtctgg tcagctagct tagtatccgc ttcaataatg
   107281 atcgtattat cgtcagtatt atgtttgtgt ttattctgta cactggtatc aatgtaacaa
   107341 acatcctcat gataaccatg aaatagttca ccaatacgga aaccagcacc gccacaaaag
   107401 taaattcgag tttttacttt agacatcatt acacctcatt gtatttaata taaattcata
   107461 taccaacttg taaatggtat cagtgcttaa aagtaacgat ctcttcatga gttcgttctt
   107521 gatgaacaat taattcatta accactttac caatatctga tttaaattca attgcaagct
   107581 tatctcgaca catataggtt tgccaagtgc caccagactt aacacaatca ataatcatgt
   107641 taagtacatt cttaacttca atcttactga ctttataacg gtaaatactt agaagttcag
   107701 taagccattt cgtttttggg attttggcat ttttacgttc tttagaaata tcaaaaggaa
   107761 ttaatgcaat gatctcacca tctttgttgg tgaattcgaa taccatacct tttgtattag
   107821 ctaaaggacg aatattgtaa ttacctttag cactgcatac ttcttcagat aacttaacta
   107881 acctatctag ttgaacatca gatgcatgaa tgttatcttc tttaaatgct ttctttagtt
   107941 catcatgagt tagtggagta cgtactagag tgtaatcttt ctgttcagtc atttttcatt
   108001 ttttccaatt tttctatttt caaattaaac ggtattggct ttttatagcc aatcccttat
   108061 tactaaaagt attagattct cgaactaagg atgggttata ccccttctct aataataagg
   108121 aatattatat gggacccccc caaagggtcc cccccacata atatactatt tatataattt
   108181 tctttttaga agaaaagaga taaataagag aaatacagtc tattaaagta atgaatttct
   108241 caaaaattaa atagtacacc gcgcgtcctt tgcgtcggat tggcctgcca gacgatggtc
   108301 cggatgtgcg gtaatagcgg gtttttcaaa aatacttgca tcgcagttga attgagcggt
   108361 tgattataac gtgtgatctt aatagtaaat agaacttctt caacatctga atgacatcct
   108421 tcgaaactaa aatatacttc agtccgatca ataaactgat acatttctac agctggttca
   108481 gctggatctt taaaggccaa cttattagcg aaataatcag tatgggctag aattaattct
   108541 tttacattat ttgcattctt cttatcaaca aggaattcaa actcttcaag gttatctgtt
   108601 ttgaaaatac cttgataaga tgacgactcg attagttcat cactgatatc atcaacatga
   108661 acgcccggca taaattcaat gactggtaga ataagcttgt tacctcctac gccatcagcg
   108721 atatgaattc caatcacatt accatcacta atgtattcgt catcaccgca aataacggcg
   108781 ccggccgcta gatataaatt atcaacatat ttcagattat cggcaataat gcgggatagc
   108841 acatattctc gcaccatggc atcatctgga cttgattgcg gtttaaacgt atagtgggtg
   108901 ttatgactac tcatggtcgc acatgtaaca aaaactgaaa tatctactgg attaaaaatc
   108961 caatgaatag agatatcctc taatttatgt ggatgatgta aaccatctag cttagatagg
   109021 gcttggagtt gttcttccca ggtaatgtta aattgagtca ttttttctaa cctcttcatt
   109081 tattaaaaat aatacactta ttttacttta gcagttgata cttcacatac attaactaat
   109141 tgttcaaata acggttcgtt atctggatca ttaactaatt ttgatgtatt aataataata
   109201 ccagaataca gcatatcggt tacgtctcga tcacttgttt tgctggttac accttcccac
   109261 ttccatccat agtaaattaa atcaaatgat gaaccaatgt taaagattaa ttgaataaat
   109321 ttgcatgtac cattttcttt taaccaatca ggtctatatg gttcattttt ataaaattca
   109381 tgcatgagca ctttaaaatc agttttaatg ttttcatgta taatgcaatc aatagaatca
   109441 agagcttcat caagagctga tttagactca ataatgattt ctgatgtatt ggtagatttt
   109501 agtgtaatca tacctagttc atctgagtgt gctcttccga tttgaaatac attgagctta
   109561 ccaattggta aggtggcttt taatggtagg ttagtatagt gggatacatc acttttataa
   109621 ctgtcttcat atgactcaat taaattaagc catgctcttt caatacgtgt attctcaaaa
   109681 tgctgttctt cttctagtaa tctagaaatt agatgattaa tgtattgaac attatgacca
   109741 gcgcctgtaa ttgaattata ttttgtatta ccggtaattc cccatttatt attttcttta
   109801 tttatccaac cgtagattac actgtttcta ggatatttat ttttaaaatt atcgtatatt
   109861 tcttttagat gtggattagg ggtaaaacta aaagtagttg attcagtcat tatagatacc
   109921 tatttgaata ttgtttatta ttgcaaatta gtaatataga tcttaaactt tttttaactc
   109981 agcataaagc ctcccctagg ggaggcaata tgttcattta tctatttcag cgtttggatc
   110041 ataccaaggt aataaactta gtaatgccgg ttgttgtttc ttcatatcct ctaagattgt
   110101 tgcttcactt gcaccttcta acatagtggt gaaagtaatc atgttcttag agttatatat
   110161 cgggcgtaga ccattaccaa agaatttcac ctgttgaacc attattttga aatcagggtt
   110221 atcgactaca tccgggatat agatagcagg tggtgcactg aaataacgtt taattaactc
   110281 aatagcccaa tacattggta aatcaccaaa ctgtgatttc actgtagcta agtttaattg
   110341 gaatgcttta ggttcttcag gtggtggttc caccggatca actggatcag tgggttcttc
   110401 agggtcagta ggttcagtag gctcttcagg agcctctgga tcgccttctg ttggcttttc
   110461 ttcagatgtg tcaccacttg gatcacctgt attactttca tcttcagaag gctcctctgg
   110521 cgtttctatg ggtgcttccg gagtttcctg attctccgac agatcggact cttctgattc
   110581 cccatttcca acttcttcaa cagggcttgg gtcttctgat ttctcatctg tagatgtgtc
   110641 acttggggtt gtagtttctg aatctgtcgt aatgttttca tttgcatttg attcagtaga
   110701 aacaatttca gtaggagtgg tttcaagttc attgtcacta tcctctacat tagttacttc
   110761 attagaaggt tcactaattg ctgataatgc cacaggtgca ctagctgcac gagcttttct
   110821 tttagctatg gttgtacctt annnnnnnnn nnnnnnnnnn nnnnnnnnnn nnnnnnnnnn
   110881 nnnnnnnnnn nnnnnnnnnn nnnnnnnnnn nnnnnnnnnn nnnnnnnnnn nnnnnnnnnn
   110941 nnnnnnnnnn nnnnnnnnnn nnnnnnnnnn nnnnnnnnnn nnnnnnnnnn nnnnnnnnnn
   111001 nnnnnnnnnn nnnnnnnnnn nnnnnnnnnn nnnnnnnnnn nnnnnnnnnn nnnnnnnnnn
   111061 nnnnnnnnnn nnnnnnnnnn nnnnnnnnnn nnnnnnnnnn nnnnnnnnnn nnnnnnnnnn
   111121 nnnnnnnnnn nnnnnnnnnn nnnnnnnnnn nnnnnnnnnn nnnnnnnnnn nnnnnnnnnn
   111181 nnnnnnnnnn nnnnnnnnnn nnnnnnnnnn nnnnnnnnnn nnnnnnnnnn nnnnnnnnnn
   111241 nnnnnnnnnn nnnnnnnnnn nnnnnnnnnn nnnnnnnnnn nnnnnnnnnn nnnnnnnnnn
   111301 nnnnnnnnnn nnnnnnnnnn nnnnnnnnnn nnnnnnnnnn nnnnnnnnnn nnnnnnnnnn
   111361 nnnnnnnnnn nnnnnnnnnn nnnnnnnnnn nnnnnnnnnn nnnnnnnnnn nnnnnnnnnn
   111421 nnnnnnnnnn nnnnnnnnnn nnnnnnnnnn nnnnnnnnnn nnnnnnnnnn nnnnnnnnnn
   111481 nnnnnnnnnn nnnnnnnnnn nnnnnnnnnn nnnnnnnnnn nnnnnnnnnn nnnnnnnnnn
   111541 nnnnnnnnnn nnnnnnnnnn nnnnnnnnnn nnnnnnnnnn nnnnnnnnnn nnnnnnnnnn
   111601 nnnnnnnnnt acacacctct acaattatat ttgagttatt gtactacaga tgataaaaga
   111661 gaaaatacat cataagccct ctccttatgg agagggcatt atatttacat agtgttaaaa
   111721 cacgcattaa atttagataa tgagcagcca gtataaatta atgattgctc tagttgtatg
   111781 atgacatcgc cattactatc aaaatcagca gcaataaaag tagattcagt tatcttaaaa
   111841 gtagatggca gcatttctaa ataattaaat attgcttgat tatcgatgtc atgaggattt
   111901 aaatccatat gttacctata catggatagt tatggaccaa atattaacag gactgcataa
   111961 gacaattgtg attaaatctc tatgagttct ttgataatga ttggaacaca taactttgat
   112021 taactttaat tttttagttt ctttattttg aatttctttg ataagcgatt caataagctc
   112081 attagtaata agtgaatgtc catcaataaa tggttttata cttactagcg aatctttgtt
   112141 aaatagaatt gcatcatcat attcgcatgt agctgcggtc ttgtatatgg atgcaacttt
   112201 attaactttg tcattagtga ctatagaaaa attaaattca ctcttagttt tacttaacga
   112261 tgtttcaaat aatttatatt tatcaataat agttttatta tcaataaatg atttcatccc
   112321 aatatttaaa tctatgtcca gtgtgtaaga atcatgcatt aaaccaattg atagttgagt
   112381 ctcattacca ctattgttaa acttaatatt attaactgaa catatttgat tattaataaa
   112441 tgataataat agtttagaaa tagttttaat aacattaact tcataatcat tattagtaca
   112501 agcaagtgca gttgtcatgt atcgactaac ttgactaaca tctagtttct gatagttact
   112561 accactatct acccatgggt caatatttaa aaaaatcctt agactagcta gaatatcaga
   112621 agatgtttca gaataaatga aaaacacatt attattaaga tcatctttta gccaaccact
   112681 agttctaaga ttttctagat cattttcatt agataccaat tgacttaatt gctgaattaa
   112741 actagggtta gctaggttta ataaactaat cattttataa accattttat tatcctctaa
   112801 tttatgtaat tacatggaat aaataacata agtactttta tgacttatga tttgattctc
   112861 caggaggttt tcccaatggc aactattaaa gaagtccttg atagaaattt taaggatgtt
   112921 caatttgatc gagatttatg taaaagaatt attgacttta ccattagttt tatgaatagg
   112981 aatgccgatc attctgcttt ctttggcggt gtattactag gtgtgcaaca agtcagattc
   113041 ttcgatacgg atcgcgagat ctggtatgat gatgttttac gaatcgacga agcattgtta
   113101 gttcaagatt ttaagtctgt tgaatttatt gatcccaacc atcgtgtgat gtcagatgta
   113161 ttcaatcacc ttcctgccta tatttgttct aggttattga aaacaactaa tgttcctttg
   113221 aatattaggc atgaagcaat ggttagttgt ttcatggtat tgcattttaa atatctaaca
   113281 tctttacttg taccacgctt taaatatcct gcacgtaaag aagtagccga agctgcattc
   113341 gccgcgctta attatcgatt tgacattaag acaattgggt catgggagaa actatttagg
   113401 caacgggccg aaggtattat tgcacctgat tctatttatg cacctttctt aactggtaaa
   113461 acacaagaac tggattattg gtctggccgt gtggtatctg atactcaaac acgtctacgt
   113521 gaattaatca acaagtacta tgatgtttat atcagaacac tgcaatcagg tggtaaatta
   113581 gttatttcat cagacatggc tgtcaattcc gatggtgaac agattctacg tgataagtct
   113641 accgggtatc gttcatatct tacttacatc catcaagttg cgcaacaaga acaaaatttc
   113701 attagacctg agctagttgg tattattgaa aagataatgc ccacaatgcc accagaaatg
   113761 ttcatggcga cacttagaca cctttcccgt aacatcggcc aacctagggc acaaaagctt
   113821 gagaaactcg tggatgagtg cttactgtat gctttcgatt atatgcagtc attacgtaca
   113881 atggttgcta gaaataatga tctacaaaca ttgcttgtaa aaatacgagc aaagataatg
   113941 gcatctaaaa cagaaaatgc tcaagttatt ttcatgcgtg aagaaggtga gaagttagtt
   114001 agggatgcga ctaattctag ggtacctgca tatatcgcgg caactaggac tgggttgatg
   114061 ttgtatttaa ttctacgtgc tatgactaag aattactata caaaaacaaa ataaacataa
   114121 tgccctcccg taatgggagg gcttatgctg ttaagtaaca tcagctagat tgatcattac
   114181 ataaattttt cagagcatcg taaatagcca cataagtaaa aatagttaaa ctatctttaa
   114241 tttccttacg tggggtgcca ctgaatccac cccatgatac atttgtatta ctaacacata
   114301 cagtgctaat agctggctca tgatagccac catctacttt acgctttgca taaaccttag
   114361 ccgtaatttc tccacgtaac tttttgaaga aaactagagc acccggaacg actatacgtt
   114421 tattaccaat cttcgtaata aattctttac gattagtaaa gtgctctttt aataaatcat
   114481 taataatttt agttaaacta tcaatttcat tcttcatcga cacgttgtta gttccttaca
   114541 aataaacttg ataacgtgat cacttacaaa tttcaatgga ccagaacaat tagatttctc
   114601 aatagcggtt tcagtgtatg aaattatttg atttccactt aaggataatg aatcaaataa
   114661 ttcataagag ttattatttt tattcttaaa ggatactgca tattgactat tttcactatt
   114721 gatgcaaaat aggttaatag ctgggataga tacagagtta tctgaagtat ggctattttc
   114781 cgtaatattc caattactgt atacagtgaa aatatttgca gctagtaaaa ggttggcatt
   114841 aaccgtttct aaactaacat actccacaga agtaccttta tgccaatata gttcaattgg
   114901 attaacccaa gtatacccaa tggttttata gaaggcatgc attacatatt ctcgccaacg
   114961 tgtgggtttc ttattatcag ttaaaacaca cgtaatattg cctgacggat aaatgtggtg
   115021 gatgctacat gcattaattt catctctaac attagttgtt tcagtaatat tagaatgatc
   115081 ctgtttgaat agccatttta aatgactatt agttgtgtca tcaccttccc catttgcaat
   115141 gtcattttct aaccactttt caaatgtagc ttgtctatca ggtgttggca ttccccaata
   115201 ggtagttaaa atgaaacgat aatagtatcg aataatatca tcatcgttaa gaatattttt
   115261 atccagtttc cagtgatgtt gatactcgta tacttcgctt ggaatattat ttacttgata
   115321 ccatgtatta attaatactt gaattgttaa ttgccgaata ctctcacttg ttagagtgta
   115381 atattccctg ctatgcggct cttcaattgt cacttcttga tcagtataac caatgtattt
   115441 aggtttacca tcgatgagtg caaaattaac attccatgat gtatcattac taaaagtgat
   115501 attaataaaa ccttgttcaa agctaggctt cactacgaaa ctgacatcat ccttctgata
   115561 tgtcatttgc gttagaatac caaaattaat tttagatgta aattctttat cgaagttatg
   115621 tttataaagt aatcctagta aacaatcaat tttattaata gtgtggtttt ctaataataa
   115681 atcagtattt gtaagttcat taattttcat tttaacctct ctaaaattta caatctagtt
   115741 ttacttattg aataagcaaa catgtaatat atatcttaat tattttttag catagttttt
   115801 aacaacataa agcctccccg aagggaggcg atatgcttta gcttttttgg ttagtaccga
   115861 cagtctgctc attcttttca gtttgagcat ttcgccgaag ttgactaacc agaccattgc
   115921 cagccgcaac tacatcggga gaaaagaatg cattgatatc aaagttctga tcttggttgc
   115981 gagtcttccc aggtgggacc atcggatata cttttgccat tannnnnnnn nnnnnnnnnn
   116041 nnnnnnnnnn nnnnnnnnnn nnnnnnnnnn nnnnnnnnnn nnnnnnnnnn nnnnnnnnnn
   116101 nnnnnnnnnn nnnnnnnnnn nnnnnnnnnn nnnnnnnnnn nnnnnnnnnn nnnnnnnnnn
   116161 nnnnnnnnnn nnnnnnnnnn nnnnnnnnnn nnnnnnnnnn nnnnnnnnnn nnnnnnnnnn
   116221 nnnnnnnnnn nnnnnnnnnn nnnnnnnnnn nnnnnnnnnn nnnnnnnnnn nnnnnnnnnn
   116281 nnnnnnnnnn nnnnnnnnnn nnnnnnnnnn nnnnnnnnnn nnnnnnnnnn nnnnnnnnnn
   116341 nnnnnnnnnn nnnnnnnnnn nnnnnnnnnn nnnnnnnnnn nnnnnnnnnn nnnnnnnnnn
   116401 nnnnnnnnnn nnnnnnnnnn nnnnnnnnnn nnnnnnnnnn nnnnnnnnnn nnnnnnnnnn
   116461 nnnnnnnnnn nnnnnnnnnn nnnnnnnnnn nnnnnnnnnn nnnnnnnnnn nnnnnnnnnn
   116521 nnnnnnnnnn nnnnnnnnnn nnnnnnnnnn nnnnnnnnnn nnnnnnnnnn nnnnnnnnnn
   116581 nnnnnnnnnn nnnnnnnnnn nnnnnnnnnn nnnnnnnnnn nnnnnnnnnn nnnnnnnnnn
   116641 nnnnnnnnnn nnnnnnnnnn nnnnnnnnnn nnnnnnnnnn nnnnnnnnnn nnnnnnnnnn
   116701 nnnnnnnnnn nnnnnnnnnn nnnnnnnnnn nnnnnnnnnn nnnnnnnnnn nnnnnnnnnn
   116761 nnnnnnnnnn nnnnnnnnnn nnnnnnnnnn nnnnnnnnnn nnnnnnnnnn nnnnnnnnnn
   116821 nnnnnnnnnn nnnnnnnnnn nnnnnnnnnn nnnnnnnnnn nnnnnnnnnn nnnnnnnnnn
   116881 nnnnnnnnnn nnnnnnnnnn nttaactttt cctcattctg aaagccaccc actcattgct
   116941 gagcaggtgg ggtttcaata cgaacagttt ccagattgaa gttcaacgtg gtccgcgggt
   117001 tattagcctc aacagttacg ttgcaagtcc agctggtgcc gttatttgcg tcaatcggag
   117061 tgatctctgt acgcgggata atgttgacac gagtaccgaa catatcacgt actagatcga
   117121 gaatatactc gtcacaacgc tcaactaatt gttcaggtgt tagtgtagca ttaccgctaa
   117181 attgagcgtg tactttatgg atcagtcgga ttaatacaca gcaaatatta acagtaatcg
   117241 gtgatagaag tacagatgta tcatctagca ttactgaacg taggcacgga taataggagc
   117301 tacgatggtc atatgactga ctccaagtag caccattcgc ccaagcttgt gcccgtacac
   117361 gatcatcaaa gaatttaaca tttagatctt taacaaaagt aacacggtta ttaggactta
   117421 catccatttc catacctgga actagattac cagttccagc acctgcatag cgtgcccatg
   117481 acatagctac gtctaaaagc tgcggtacat atttacgata ggtaccatcc attagtttgc
   117541 cagattgcat tacaatcata gcgcgacaaa caccagttcc gtatagagtg gattctggga
   117601 aagcttttag gcgagtgata atctgttgaa cacgacttag ttcagtagct tcatcaggta
   117661 gacgactatc agtttctacg aatgtagtga agaaatattg tagatcacgc cgcgcactta
   117721 gtacgcgcat tgcccgatat tttgattcca tcggaaggcc agtgtcataa agaacaccga
   117781 actgatattc tgcaatgtta ttatagcgat catttaattt gccaaagtta atattttcaa
   117841 tatcaactaa tttggcatat tcttctagat cagttgtacc gtcagtacca ccactagcat
   117901 agatgttacc atctttacct aacgtaatgc cgccatctag tggaccgagt acttgaatac
   117961 cctggtaagg atcaccatca acagctaaga aggttaggaa gtcaatttca ccaggtgcag
   118021 tagtatgcgc agcagcggct gggttaactc gcatctcagt gtcataaatc atctgacgaa
   118081 caagatcaat gttctcatga tagacgtaga actgagagaa cggtgaataa agtggactta
   118141 ggccagagac tacaccatca tctgagtaag aatcaactaa tacatcacca acataaaggt
   118201 cagcgttata catatcgctg taaacacctt tatcaaatgt aatgtttaga taatcttgct
   118261 ggtcagcagt tttgacaata actggactag tgcctacttc aggcttctca attaactgaa
   118321 tacggaattg acgagtttta aacttcgcca tagctgcttc atcgaactct tcgatatcag
   118381 cagttgtagt actccataca cgcataccgt tagaatcacc taatttacca aagaaggaaa
   118441 ccggtgcttc aaataacgga tatactagtg attgagatcc atctttatct gatactaaag
   118501 tacctggtag tacacgttgt gtacctactt cagaggtatt atcttcaata agaataatac
   118561 gtgcctttag accatcaact ttatcagcag tcgggactgg tgcattacca atgtcacgaa
   118621 cactgtttgg atagttgaat ccactaagac gacgaatcgt aagtgggatt tcatcttcca
   118681 caatttcaat agcaacgatt agccgtgatg ggttggctgc atcttcagga cgtagacgct
   118741 taacataaaa accattaccc ctacctaata ggttaagggc taatagtgat tgtgtattga
   118801 aaaacttact acgtggatca agcgatgctt gaccatagat ggatgcaaaa ccatcatcag
   118861 aatcaccgac ataagtggtt tcagtcggcc ctgtctcagt gaagagacgt aatagcggac
   118921 agtgttgtgc gaacgtgatg tccggacgga tcaggggccg gcggctacga tcccggatac
   118981 cattaaacac aaccctaggg acagcgttgt aatatgccat cttttaattc tcccaagttg
   119041 gagctttgaa ctcgatgtta tgagtgttaa ctaacagtca atcatagata ttaatcatag
   119101 ttgaccatac tagttatttt ttactatcca tttaaggagt agcggtaatg tttttgctac
   119161 cgtatgaaac tacagtttgt aaaactttat acaatcccac cggcggtgga aaattatatc
   119221 ctaaacaata tgttgatcaa attgaaaatg cgatcaagaa agccaatgtg tatctaccta
   119281 ttccacctgt tgatgcacgt aatggtgaaa cgctagaaca tagtggacag attaccccag
   119341 ttgatgattt tgaggatatt aagaaattta ctcaaattgt caatatcggt gatcgtgata
   119401 atcctaagct agtcgttgat gctcgtctat ataaaaagat tgaacaacgt actggtattc
   119461 ctaggattat tcagcagaac gaatggcagt tccaatatat tcggatggca cttaatatca
   119521 aactattacg tgaaggcccg gacttcctcc atcgcttagg tgatatccca gttaaagttt
   119581 tctataattg gatctcaggt atcctaacac aaaaatacaa cctaccacct gaatcaaccc
   119641 aagctatttg ggtaatctgt gctgtttatt actttgctat gcaagatgat gatctaacag
   119701 aaccaggtca ggaacgtgat cggttaatac caattatttc ccgtcttaca tatattccag
   119761 ctggttttat tgcggatgtt attgatacat taggtccact tcataatgcc ggtgatctag
   119821 cttatgagat ttcaactaat ggtcgttcaa tcaggatggg taaactaaaa ttcagtgatc
   119881 tacaattatt agtatcaccg agttggtttg gtaccgcttc ccgtgaaaac gtaggtgtgg
   119941 cactagaaca catgccaact tacatcacac tgatctacat ggcattagct gatcgctcat
   120001 accgtaaaac agttttaagt cagaaagttg aaatgatttc acgttctgat gatgcaagtc
   120061 gttttattaa tctagtgaat gaagctgtaa gtagccaatt cgttaagtaa atataggggt
   120121 gaatcannnn nnnnnnnnnn nnnnnnnnnn nnnnnnnnnn nnnnnnnnnn nnnnnnnnnn
   120181 nnnnnnnnnn nnnnnnnnnn nnnnnnnnnn nnnnnnnnnn nnnnnnnnnn nnnnnnnnnn
   120241 nnnnnnnnnn nnnnnnnnnn nnnnnnnnnn nnnnnnnnnn nnnnnnnnnn nnnnnnnnnn
   120301 nnnnnnnnnn nnnnnnnnnn nnnnnnnnnn nnnnnnnnnn nnnnnnnnnn nnnnnnnnnn
   120361 nnnnnnnnnn nnnnnnnnnn nnnnnnnnnn nnnnnnnnnn nnnnnnnnnn nnnnnnnnnn
   120421 nnnnnnnnnn nnnnnnnnnn nnnnnnnnnn nnnnnnnnnn nnnnnnnnnn nnnnnnnnnn
   120481 nnnnnnnnnn nnnnnnnnnn nnnnnnnnnn nnnnnnnnnn nnnnnnnnnn nnnnnnnnnn
   120541 nnnnnnnnnn nnnnnnnnnn nnnnnnnnnn nnnnnnnnnn nnnnnnnnnn nnnnnnnnnn
   120601 nnnnnnnnnn nnnnnnnnnn nnnnnnnnnn nnnnnnnnnn nnnnnnnnnn nnnnnnnnnn
   120661 nnnnnnnnnn nnnnnnnnnn nnnnnnnnnn nnnnnnnnnn nnnnnnnnnn nnnnnnnnnn
   120721 nnnnnnnnnn nnnnnnnnnn nnnnnnnnnn nnnnnnnnnn nnnnnnnnnn nnnnnnnnnn
   120781 nnnnnnnnnn nnnnnnnnnn nnnnnnnnnn nnnnnnnnnn nnnnnnnnnn nnnnnnnnnn
   120841 nnnnnnnnnn nnnnnnnnnn nnnnnnnnnn nnnnnnnnnn nnnnnnnnnn nnnnnnnnnn
   120901 nnnnnnnnnn nnnnnnnnnn nnnnnnnnnn nnnnnnnnnn nnnnnnnnnn nnnnnnnnnn
   120961 nnnnnnnnnn nnnnnnnnnn nnnnnnnnnn nnnnnnnnnn nnnnnnnnnn nnnnnnnnnn
   121021 nnnnnnnnnn nnnnnnnnnn nnnnnnnnnn nnnnnnnnnn nnnnnnnnnn nnnnnnnnnn
   121081 nnnnnnnnnn nnnnnnnnnn nnnnnnnnnn nnnnnnnnnn nnnnnnnnnn nnnnnnnnnn
   121141 nnnnnnnnnn nnnnnnnnnn nnnnnnnnnn nnnnnnnnnn nnnnnnnnnn nnnnnnnnnn
   121201 nnnnnnnnnn nnnnnnnnnn nnnnnnnnnn nnnnnnnnnn nnnnnnnnnn nnnnnnnnnn
   121261 nnnnnnnnnn nnnnnnnnnn nnnnnnnnnn nnnnnnnnnn nnnnnnnnnn nnnnnnnnnn
   121321 nnnnnnnnnn nnnnnnnnnn nnnnnnnnnn nnnnnnnnnn nnnnnnnnnn nnnnnnnnnn
   121381 nnnnnnnnnn nnnnnnnnnn nnnnnnnnnn nnnnnnnnnn nnnnnnnnnn nnnnnnnnnn
   121441 nnnnnnnnnn nnnnnnnnnn nnnnnnnnnn nnnnnnnnnn nnnnnnnnnn nnnnnnnnnn
   121501 nnnnnnnnnn nnnnnnnnnn nnnnnnnnnn nnnnnnnnnn nnnnnnnnnn nnnnnnnnnn
   121561 nnnnnnnnnn nnnnnnnnnn nnnnnnnnnn nnnnnnnnnn nnnnnnnnnn nnnnnnnnnn
   121621 nnnnnnnnnn nnnnnnnnnn nnnnnnnnnn nnnnnnnnnn nnnnnnnnnn nnnnnnnnnn
   121681 nnnnnnnnnn nnnnnnnnnn nnnnnnnnnn nnnnnnnnnn nnnnnnnnnn nnnnnnnnnn
   121741 nnnnnnnnnn nnnnnnnnnn nnnnnnnnnn nnnnnnnnnn nnnnnnnnnn nnnnnnnnnn
   121801 nnnnnnnnnn nnnnnnnnnn nnnnnnnnnn nnnnnnnnnn nnnnnnnnnn nnnnnnnnnn
   121861 nnnnnnnnnn nnnnnnnnnn nnnnnnnnnn nnnnnnnnnn nnnnnnnnnn nnnnnnnnnn
   121921 nnnnnnnnnn nnnnnnnnnn nnnnnnnnnn nnnnnnnnnn nnnnnnnnnn nnnnnnnnnn
   121981 nnnnnnnnnn nnnnnnnnnn nnnnnnnnnn nnnnnnnnnn nnnnnnnnnn nnnnnnnnnn
   122041 nnnnnnnnnn nnnnnnnnnn nnnnnnnnnn nnnnnnnnnn nnnnnnnnnn nnnnnnnnnn
   122101 nnnnnnnnnn nnnnnnnnnn nnnnnnnnnn nnnnnnnnnn nnnnnnnnnn nnnnnnnnnn
   122161 nnnnnnnnnn nnnnnnnnnn nnnnnnnnnn nnnnnnnnnn nnnnnnnnnn nnnnnnnnnn
   122221 nnnnnnnnnn nnnnnnnnnn nnnnnnnnnn nnnnnnnnnn nnnnnnnnnn nnnnnnnnnn
   122281 nnnnnnnnnn nnnnnnnnnn nnnnnnnnnn nnnnnnnnnn nnnnnnnnnn nnnnnnnnnn
   122341 nnnnnnnnnn nnnnnnnnnn nnnnnnnnnn nnnnnnnnnn nnnnnnnnnn nnnnnnnnnn
   122401 nnnnnnnnnn nnnnnnnnnn nnnnnnnnnn nnnnnnnnnn nnnnnnnnnn nnnnnnnnnn
   122461 nnnnnnnnnn nnnnnnnnnn nnnnnnnnnn nnnnnnnnnn nnnnnnnnnn nnnnnnnnnn
   122521 nnnnnnnnnn nnnnnnnnnn nnnnnnnnnn nnnnnnnnnn nnnnnnnnnn nnnnnnnnnn
   122581 nnnnnnnnnn nnnnnnnnnn nnnnnnnnnn nnnnnnnnnn nnnnnnnnnn nnnnnnnnnn
   122641 nnnnnnnnnn nnnnnnnnnn nnnnnnnnnn nnnnnnnnnn nnnnnnnnnn nnnnnnnnnn
   122701 nnnnnnnnnn nnnnnnnnnn nnnnnnnnnn nnnnnnnnnn nnnnnnnnnn nnnnnnnnnn
   122761 nnnnnnnnnn nnnnnnnnnn nnnnnnnnnn nnnnnnnnnn nnnnnnnnnn nnnnnnnnnn
   122821 tgacaacgtc atatgaaagt agccagtacc aaccaccaca gcataaaaac catttctggt
   122881 ttagaggtga tattgtctca tatgctggtg agactggcaa agcaatccct gctaaaggag
   122941 atttagtatt tgacgcagca caaggttggt ttattgttcg tgaagttgat gaaacaactg
   123001 gggtatctat cttagatcca tggtacatgc cccaaaaacc aggcaatgaa aatgaacaaa
   123061 acctactagt tgctgtaggt ccaggatata gctcagaatc ttatcggtta ttcctagatc
   123121 agtctgtaac accatttaat atttgcccag accggcgatt acatttttat ggatcaatgg
   123181 tacatggcta taaagttttc ctaggttcag atatatcaga aatacatggt aaagtgattt
   123241 ccctgttcta tgataatgct ggtaattatc tagggccaac tataccagtt gaatcagtac
   123301 ccgatccatt gactcaacag aatgttgtta aagcgttaat gaatggtagg actgctgaga
   123361 aaatgcaaaa tggtgaacgt gtaactctag tagcttatga tgatgtgggt ggacctgttt
   123421 cgattgctca actcgttgta atgaatactg aagttatagc gcaagaggat acctctaaaa
   123481 aatatgtagg tggtatcact attgaatcac cattcatctc accagctgat ccaaaagtta
   123541 ttgagttccc attaaacgta ccagttgaat cattaccgat gatgggtgct gttcattacc
   123601 gtgatggtaa gaagcatgtg atgaatattg atggtacggc aatggcaatt tatggtttac
   123661 gtaactatat tgccactgag gaaggacaag agtttaaatt aactttatct taccaattag
   123721 cacaagatga gttatcatac ttatcgactc cttcggctaa ccgtcgtatt caggagacat
   123781 atacagcgcg taccacgcct gtacagggtg cttacagttg ccgtatgttt gtttatccag
   123841 cttgggttaa tgaggcagta ggttacagat tagaattctg gttagccaat attgatcgtc
   123901 aacaaatttg gaatattacc ccatatgttg aattaggtgc aaactcagca ccctttaacc
   123961 cacgtggtta tggtactatc caaacactaa catatgcggt taacttaaac caagttgatg
   124021 gacgattcct accagttcga tttgcatcta ctttccaagt agcactattg agcgctggta
   124081 ataatcggaa tgctaactgg gaaatctatt cacgtcctga ccaaggcgaa gcatatggtc
   124141 gtgatcttaa agccgatatc gaatttatca atggtaatct ttgggatctt cggttagcta
   124201 atggcgcaca gtcacaagct gcctggctta agaaaatgta ctttgctgct gagccattaa
   124261 ctggtccaat ggaagctact cccccaacac ctacgcattt ccgggtgcgt acagtgcata
   124321 acgagtatga gtatacggta agtcaatgga acactgcatt gcgcattaat gctcaagata
   124381 tgaccgatgg tgctttacta caaatcacct ggattcgtcg tgagtatgat accgacctac
   124441 agttagccat taccgcatta ccttgtttac aacgttaaat ataaagcccc cctaggaacc
   124501 acctaggggg gctttataac gtcttttaac acattatcca tatgagacta tactttacaa
   124561 ttgccgttca atacggcttt attatggcac attaaaataa gtaccttaaa gggcagtgta
   124621 tggacgttat acttttcaat agtgattggg ataaatacta cagcgctaat gttgatctta
   124681 ctactaaaaa taaatctttt ataaagttag ctttaactta taaaaagatg ggtattaaaa
   124741 attacaaatt tatactagct atattggacc aaggtttaat tggggtggat ccatatgacc
   124801 ctaatcttag cgaagaaatg aagttccgta ttaacatgga atgcaaatat aatccttggt
   124861 atttttttag ggaagtggca agaatccccc ctaactcggg taataatcca attccatttc
   124921 aagctaaccg tggtaatatt gctttattct ggtgttattt caatcacgta gattttggtt
   124981 tattacagcc tcgtcagaca ggtaagtccg tatcaactga cgtgctcaat acaggcatga
   125041 tgtatatctg gggtgagaac actaagatta accttattac taaagataac aaactacgca
   125101 atgctaacat cgagcgtcta aaagtaatgc gtgatttgtt accagagtat attcactata
   125161 ctgatccatt agatgcggat aactccgaat tgatgacatg tattagatta ggtaataggt
   125221 atctaacagc tgttggtcga aatgatgtta acgcagctga taaattaggt cgtggtctta
   125281 ctgtaccaaa tatgcacttt gacgaacttg catatattaa cttaattggt gtttcactac
   125341 ctgttgcact tgcgtcaggt tcagcagctc gtgatgaagc tcgccgtgag aaccagcctt
   125401 atggtaacat ctatacaact acagctggta acatcactac ccgtgatggt gaatttgcat
   125461 accacttctt aacaggtggc tgcccatggt cagaggaatt ctttgatcta ccagatcaga
   125521 aaactctaca tcgtgttgta gaaaaaggca ctactggaaa gaaacctcta gtttatggtg
   125581 catttaacca ccgtcaatta ggacgtaccg atgagtggtt atataacaca cttcgtgaat
   125641 caggttcatt cggtgaaatt gccgataggg acttcttcaa tatctggaca gttggtggtg
   125701 aaggttcacc cttatcatca gatgagaaag ataaacttaa aaacaatatg cgtgagccaa
   125761 gctggacaga aatcacggat gatggttata cacttcgttg gtatatacca aaagatgaag
   125821 tagcctcacg gatgatgaag ggtaggttcg ttatgggaac tgacccatcc gaacttcttg
   125881 gcgaagataa tgatgccact ggcacagttg tagttgacgt agaaacacat gaggttatgt
   125941 gtgttggtag atacaatgaa tcatcagtgc catcaatggg taatttcttt gcaacaatgc
   126001 tattgagata tcctaatatt ctttggatac cagaacgtaa atcaataggt atatcgttaa
   126061 ttgaccatgt tatcttgatt ctacatacta aaggagtaga tccattccgg cgtatcttta
   126121 acagaattgt caatgaatca tcagaaagag aaaatgattt cagagacatt caaactccgc
   126181 tatcagcaag acaaccatcg ttctatgata ggtttaaacg ttattttggc tatgcaacgt
   126241 caggtactgg cgagtattct cgtgataatc tatttaaggt ggcattacca tcagcaatgc
   126301 attatggggt aaggaccatc tatgataaac cacttagcac ggagttatta gcacttacta
   126361 tccgtaatgg tagaattgac catgctaagg ggaaccatga tgacttagtg gtatcattat
   126421 tattagccca ttggttatta atacaaggta agaatttatc ttattatggt atcaatgttc
   126481 ccatcttagg taaatcaaaa ttacgtgata aagaaccaag tcaacttgaa aaatatcatg
   126541 aagagaaaga acagcaaggt cgtaaagaat ttgaagagat aattgagcag cttcgcggtg
   126601 aaaagaaccc gatgattgca gctaaattag aaatgcgttt gaaacaattg tctaaacgtg
   126661 ttaatattga tgatagcagt ggtgtaggta ttgatgccat gttaaatcaa gctcgtgcag
   126721 agcgtacacg tagagtgcgt attaacagat attctagaaa tagttggtat taaacaaaaa
   126781 aaataataat acgttaccct cttcgcaatg aagagggtat ttgaagttaa gtaactctag
   126841 cgaacaaaag attactggag ttagaattaa tatgatagtt agacgatccg tcaatccatt
   126901 tagcatcgga aatcttgttt acaagctgac cattgccaat gtaacctagg aaagttttat
   126961 tatcatatac agcaattttg attagctcat ttcgtccgta gactagtggc ttaccattga
   127021 atgctgttac ttctaaacca gacatgtatc cataaattgg atcaggtctg gaacttgttt
   127081 caaagacttt cattcgaagt ctcctctgca agaaagccca ttttgggcaa aaaatgtcaa
   127141 gcttaaactt gacgacatat agccctcctg gtgcgacagg agggctaatc ttttcagaac
   127201 gtacggtgtt gttataatac tgctagcgaa aatacccatg ataggtaagt agctaatccg
   127261 cagttctctt ggatgatacc tactgacagt gtagttgcaa atgtgctgtt tggaacccca
   127321 ctggtttagc ggccagtggg aattcctttt atgccgcttt ttctttcttt attggatatt
   127381 tcttatattt ccaaacccac gttcttacgt tggtaggtat cttccttctt attatattcg
   127441 tagttctcga tgagacgctt gttgctgaac tcggacatcg accgcatctt gtccatgatg
   127501 gcctcagata tttaccatgt tcataaattc ggcgtagtta tagccagtat tcatgtcgag
   127561 gtagtcttgt tcgaccatgt cgtcattcag gtacttgacg taagcctcgg cgtgagcagt
   127621 ggctaccgac ttggtgaaga agtaacgagc gtgttgacgg ttctgttcga accgacgcag
   127681 attagtagtg gcctgaccgc cgaaaccatt gacctccatt accccgtaaa cagtacgatc
   127741 atccaaagta gtgatctgtg caatcactac acgagaagca ttttccgaat ggtcgatgaa
   127801 cgtcatactg taaatctcga tttctttgaa gtcttccatt agaatttcct gttaagaaat
   127861 gaatagacaa tccctacccg aagggagggg ccttatatcg ttacttgctg tgaagatttt
   127921 tctcgcgtac agcgtctgtt aactgacgtg gcgggttgag ttgatctgac aggagcttcc
   127981 ggaggttatc cagaccgatt actttcttct tggatattga gattattctc tttaagtaat
   128041 ttgttgaggt ggtatttaac ctccacccat tctaacctat ccacgtcaat ccacttccga
   128101 taaccaggtg cagcaggttt gaggacctgg gttttccagc gctgaaatcg gaagttgccg
   128161 acacggatat cggtgctctc aacaaagcga ggtgggagta tactgaggtc agtcagtatc
   128221 cctcgtagct tgtcagagtt catcagtaag ggcgacttga gtttcgaaca ccgaaatgat
   128281 cgatcattcg ttggaacaac ttgccaaacg agaacttttc atactcgcag tcgatatgga
   128341 ggacatcaac ggtgtccacc ggtggattat aactactgct cattggccat ctccttacgt
   128401 ttgtttttgg cccagttctt ttcataatcg gaacggatga acttagcgcc ggcggcattg
   128461 agccaataac gctccccttt gaaataacgt tcccgtttag cacgggtcaa gcgaagagga
   128521 tcgaacatat cttgttcctg acacatgaat cgattacgca agaagcagtt atcattcagg
   128581 attcgaaccg agtacagttg accaagccgg cagttagcca acttggcttt ctcggtacgt
   128641 agccgagttt cgtatttctt tgcatcttcg tgatgattgc gaggatgttt ctttccaagt
   128701 ttcctagaca ttatgttttt tcctattctg ttgttttacg aaaaatctta tcatggaacg
   128761 tcattgccaa cacgacgcct atcgaaccac ctagaccgct ggatatgata gcaggaagac
   128821 ccactattac aaatagtcca atggtggtca actcaagggt actgataccc catgaggtga
   128881 agaaagcagc ttttttgtac ccatgaaaga tgtttctttg ctgaaaggtt tttacaaagg
   128941 catagatgaa tgatgtagct gtacttaaca gtagtaatat ccagataggt agatcatgat
   129001 taatgttaat cacttctctt gttcccacac ggtgggctca catttagtat gttggacatt
   129061 atgaatatct tccagttgtt agatattgtg ttccttcgta tcgatggccg ccagcgccac
   129121 gatttcgaca tgataaggat gatccacatt atggctgata catgcctcgc atttgaagat
   129181 acgccacatt ccatatgaag gtagttcacg gtttttcaaa taagcataat cgtgagcggc
   129241 cgcaagatat ttttgttgga tggaaaactc acaagtaatg taacctttct cacgaatgaa
   129301 ctcattggtc atctgatcga agatctgttt aagttcatca gtaagggcga cttgagtttc
   129361 aaacattgaa atattccttt tgatatatta aatagttttg attatttcgg agttattgaa
   129421 tatttaggtt accatctgct ctatatagac tcggctgatt tcatttaagt aagcgagtgc
   129481 caatagaata ccagcccaaa taacaatttt tcgagtagtc tgtttttcta ttacacctgg
   129541 gtgtgattca cgaatactac ggtgacaaaa tacataaaac agacatagac tcattgtaac
   129601 aaagataatg gtaaaccatc ccagatagat cattttcttc acctattttt tataaataga
   129661 gtttatagtt tagttaggcg gatgatttct tctaaagctg catcaacttg ataatacggc
   129721 catgaatcaa cacgaggttc gttatcaaag tatgtccaaa gttgaatacc ttggagttta
   129781 ttgtagaata cattgattct gattccttca tggccaacaa gaccttcaat gtaagctgca
   129841 ccatgcacat acgtaacatg tagtgcgtac tcgctatctt caccaatgta ttgtataggt
   129901 ctggagtaga tgaaggaata aggattaaat ggatcagcct gagtgatatg ttcgaagaat
   129961 tctttcaaac tagatttttt catattggac attatatttt cctcatgatt tattaagtat
   130021 acctcctaga agatagactt aatactattc gatgttattt taagacacct gccttgtaac
   130081 ctttaacaac agttctagct tctaatgcac tgatttcgcc aatgtgttta cgcagtgctt
   130141 taatagcgtt gatggtaggt tcattatccg cgatatgtcg ccagtttccc ttacccttaa
   130201 tgagttcaac atcctggaca tatagaccat ctttaactag atccattgtt tctaccaact
   130261 tttcgacttc tttagttaga tgcgtatgaa gactggcgag ggacatgtca gtcatttgat
   130321 gcacatcata gagaaaatcc ctattatcag aagacgataa aatttctttg gtgagtttat
   130381 ttacagtgtc aatgtttgct gcaattgaaa ctagcagtgc agcatatttc tctgcattat
   130441 aattcattaa tacgtattcc tatttaaaat tggatttagt gtaatgcggt aatactgcga
   130501 atatctaatt catgtaaatc atatttcttt aggaactcat tcaccgcttg ctgaatggtg
   130561 tacccactcg gagattccca ctgagtacca ttaaaagcaa taatacgata acctaccatt
   130621 ttttattcct ctaatcacaa aataaatacc ctcccgaagg agggtattta tatcgttacc
   130681 aattgattac agcgacaaac tcaaataccc gacacaattc tttatcacga tgggcatgat
   130741 gaaaagattt accttcaata ccgcaatacg gataaaacaa ttttcggtgt tccgtgtcgc
   130801 cgaaccagaa ggtggtgtta ttggaatcaa ccacaccatg gatagccaca tcacgaatgt
   130861 actgaaatac atgaactgcc ttatcagtga tcactcgaag ttctacaccg tgttccttca
   130921 tcatagccag gatgtcttcc ttggtgtaat ctgcttgttc agcattggtc atgatcttgt
   130981 gagtcagaga acgcttttcc ttgtcaccga aacagataca gaccaattgc accaactgac
   131041 cttctacctt gagaccactg gtcggtttta gtagaacgaa ctcatcatat ttgtaatcat
   131101 tggtgacaat cagtgccgac ttattgcgag tgacaatgcc taggttatac gacataatta
   131161 atcttcctca ttttagaata tgttgaacct tgtggatgtc ttccaggcta tgaccaagac
   131221 cagtggcttt gtaagaatgt tcctgatcaa cacgcttgtg atatgcaagc agtgcatcta
   131281 ctggatgttc agcgaagaag tattcagtgt tgttgcagtc ccaagcgaac tcccattcac
   131341 catcacgaat ctctattttg ttagcactga ggtaagtgat attgatggta tttacagtgg
   131401 cattaccacc aatgaggtag tacgatcttt cattgctacg aacatcgatc ctgccgccat
   131461 cgatagtatc ctgatagtag aaaccacggt cgaagaataa cttcagcatc gaagtgaagt
   131521 agctgttcaa tacagcttga gcatctttct cttcgaccac ccattttcca tcaacgatgt
   131581 tattcaggta attacgatca tgattgatcc cgacattatc cacgatgtca gcgtagttct
   131641 tatggaactt agcaatctcg tacaaacgtt ccagagcagc aaaacggaaa gggctggtgg
   131701 gatgcagagc cagaatgatc cgacctacgc tccacaaacc ggtcccgttg acctcgtaac
   131761 tttcttcgag gtaacctttg ataccacagt taacttcaag ttcatctgct gggaaaccgg
   131821 tgcggagccg cctacggata gccaatagta ccgattcgga ttcttccgga tcgaacaggt
   131881 ctatgccgaa agtaatccag ctaccacgta ctttgtgctg gtatgccagg cgtacagtat
   131941 caccgaatgg agaaatgaac cagcgttcgt cttccgatac gaccaaatgg caaccacatt
   132001 gccacagggt acttagagga tcgttagagg cgagaatgcg cttggtgtcg ttcatatccg
   132061 acgaagtagc atctggactg ccacataggt gtgtcagaat aaacagaagc gatgattctg
   132121 tagtttgagc actcaacatt gcgcgagtga tggttgcatt gatgatcatg agatatcttc
   132181 ctttttgcag tttatgaata tattgctaaa taaaaaaaaa taatacgatg tagaaaataa
   132241 aagggagtcc gaagactccc attattgcgt gtaatctatt tgataataac cgctttagaa
   132301 agagtttcca tacttccaat aactaatttg gatttctctt cttcagggtt ctccattgct
   132361 tcatgcagga gttcaccgat ggttttgggt tgaacatcat cactgatttc acgcgagcat
   132421 gccgagtcgt cgtgcatatc aaacacattc agatcatcat cgtccagtgg cgtgctgtca
   132481 ttccatgaat agcttgattc atcggaagag tccgaagact caccgtacag ctcatcgaag
   132541 tcatgttcca tttctttttc atacatctcg cttattgctt tttcgtcttc ttcttgcgcc
   132601 ttacgacgag aagtcttgta gaacggcagc aggcgttgca ggactttatg gaacttcttc
   132661 ttgctgatca accagttaac cgagtagcga gacagcttta cttcagctgc tttgatggtc
   132721 ggctcgaaat acagcgcatt gaccagcgcg tccagtttgt acagatgatc tttagacgaa
   132781 tttgcataag caggatgttc ctgaagagcg aacaacacaa acgaacgcat gtcagtgata
   132841 tagtactgac tatgatgttt gttgacttcg acgtatgccg gatctactac gcggttataa
   132901 tcgaattcct ctgcccatgt aaggctacgt actttagtag gacgaggacc ttctgcccaa
   132961 cgaacagtcg gatgtttctc acggatgttc caaccatgat tgcgatcata ctcggttgac
   133021 tcttccttga accaagtgaa gttaccttca ccgcgcgaca caataccgcg acaccaactg
   133081 acgttgattg ccttgttacg gctttcagta agatcacagg gcatgtccag aatagcgaca
   133141 taactgttat gaccattggc cacaacgccg aggacagttg cttcgaatgt cccgtagcgc
   133201 tggccaggat acacacgttc gttctcatcc aggtaaccaa gggtgcagga ttcgaagata
   133261 gcacgagtac cggcagggaa atgggcacga ccgaaaggtt gttcagcctt tctttcctta
   133321 cgacggctga taacccattc cagtttttct ttggacagac gggttacggg ttcacgatat
   133381 tttttcatgg tgtattttcc ttcttacgat taatttggat tatgtacatc ccaatgcatc
   133441 ctttccaaga tacattggga tggggtctcc gaagagaccc attttttatt cctgggtcag
   133501 ttctttgaca gtgccctcgg gcgctggttt attcatatca cagaagctga gagagaattg
   133561 gtagcatgaa agtctttatc ttattgcgat acatattcac ccatgcattg gactcgtcca
   133621 catgagtgga tgtgtactca gctaccttaa tatattctaa aaagccaaca gcatccggac
   133681 cttgatcaat atagaccatc ttgttgaaaa gacctacacc aatgagcgat aaacgctctg
   133741 cttttatgaa ggcgatggta tcttcgatga taatcttttc caggtccttg tacttaacat
   133801 ggtcgttatg gattaatgcc aacatgtcat caacctttac agtcaacaac atgtcttcat
   133861 tacgacggtt gaccagttca ttggtctgtt cttgggtgaa cacatagtcc acgttttgga
   133921 atactctcga cagacgacta tccatttatt attcctctat ttagttacga gcatttcttg
   133981 accattggga ccgatgcgat gaccgaggat aacagtttca ttagaaatag tttgctcttc
   134041 aaacttagcg tttacaaaca gtccgccaaa agtcaaacca ataaccacta gtgcgaatgc
   134101 tttcattttt aaagtccctt tttacattaa ttgaaggtta aatatcaagt tgtagtggtt
   134161 attacatatc gtgcaggtag gtctcatcaa tgatggcacg ggctagctca atgaggctat
   134221 cttcatcaac aacgatgtta ccatctttcc aggtagcgct atgggataac cagtcacggt
   134281 aatccttacc tcgtacagga ttgatgcata cctgacgagt agctgcatca cggtcgccac
   134341 ggaaacccat gatagcacgt gcacgacgga ttgcttcttt ctctaagtct tcatcagatt
   134401 tgaaagtcag gaaagttgcc atagtttgat tcctttttac tgatttaata ggtttaatta
   134461 cactgttgtg atatactggt taaaatgctt tgaatgtatt attttatttc cacagacgac
   134521 aatagtcatc tacatgtcga gtgatttctg caacagccct aagtcgccgc cgaccagtta
   134581 atttagagca gtgtttatta actaatgtat caacagtttt acgtaaccta acgcagcgtt
   134641 cttcgttagg tatatcttgt tcgataaaca agctagttaa tttatggatt tccatatgga
   134701 ttttcttaca tacatcgtta gccgattttt cttcatttaa tttgttgtat gattcgacta
   134761 acttaacaat ggttgtagca acagtagttg cggcaacaaa aatttgaata ccattgataa
   134821 aatttttatt aaacattttt aaactccaac taatgtatta aaaaatatgt ctatattgaa
   134881 aataaagccc tccccgaagg gaggatgtat gttgccaata agtgttacta atttatttag
   134941 ttagtttgac catacgttct ttcaaagttg tttacatcat aacctgagtg gtgtgttgca
   135001 gaaccacctg aagtagtatc tgtaatctta actaccactt catcattttc aatgtaaacc
   135061 gacagttcat ctcgcataaa atccacgtgg tcatttcgag aacgtagata tttcattaca
   135121 gcttcaccac tgattttacc gtctgccatt attgtttcct cgattgattc cagttaaaat
   135181 tatcttttgc atttttagtg aagaattcgt taccccaacc aaatgagtat ctaaagtcct
   135241 tgattacacc aacatccgaa tcgataacct tatattcaat gactttatca ctattctcca
   135301 gaatgactaa gatcgcgata agatctttag gatcacctac agtcaattca tgtctttcag
   135361 actcatctct gtgtataacg atgtacatgg tactttatcc tctaattaca cccatttagt
   135421 tactgggagt tcgaatgttg cgcaaagatc gagtacttta cgatgttcca agttattttc
   135481 tggatagaag gtaatgggtg tagtcggact accccaatta acacgacatc cagtttcttt
   135541 atggatttca ccaagtgcga catatgcacc tgcgccatct gcataaccca tttgattagg
   135601 gttaacacag atttgagtaa agcgctctgt caatactcga ttaatagtga tggtcaggag
   135661 acgaacgaac tcacgggtct tttcgatgtc gtctacccag aattccagta ggatccattt
   135721 cccatgaggg ttatcatacc caccttggaa gaatacacag aaaccttctt ttgctttata
   135781 aaactcgtga ttggtgatgt tgcattcaac tatttgtttc actgcatgcc atacacgctc
   135841 ggtgacataa tcaccataaa gttcgatgca gtgaccacgg ccagggaatt gttctttttt
   135901 agaaaattta atttcgaaca tggtatagat tcctttttac attaattgaa ggttaaatat
   135961 caagttagta atatactgtt taaaatggtt tgaatgtatt atcggtagag gagggttacc
   136021 cttttaactt tttaatacta ttggataagt acatgacact acggaaaatt ttgaatcttg
   136081 aaaagtattc acgtacttct tttttagtca atacaagtct tccatctttg tttacattat
   136141 caccaaagac aatttcctga gtattcttcc ataaagatct ataaagataa cagccatgtg
   136201 gtgcatcaca ccaatcatag atcttaagtt caaattcaac tttgtcgaca atgtcgtcat
   136261 caaataaaat agtatttcct ttactattta actccattaa ctcatttgca caatttattg
   136321 caaactcaac cgctgcccag gttctaccac cactgaacat atctttactt aatttattta
   136381 gatcgatagc attataagtt gttttcttag tgtttttcat ggactgcact cctcaataat
   136441 aaatagaata atctatattt aattcacctt tgtaatatac cctttaaata catttgaata
   136501 catgacataa agccttcccc tgggggaagg ctattattat gttttaatcc aatgggtata
   136561 tgtacatagg tcagtttctt taataatggt tgatttccat ttatcccatt taatgatttc
   136621 tttagggaaa taaacacaac tactattatc gatttccatc ttgacagcag taatgtacat
   136681 ttcgtctaaa atatcctttt caatgacttc tttataaagt tgagaaccgc caatgatcca
   136741 tgcatccttt ccagtttctt tattgaaatg agtggcataa acaatagctg cacttagatt
   136801 agggagtaca cctaatttat tatcataggc tactgggtaa ttaccgttac gatataaact
   136861 tgatgataca acaatgttat tacgattagg taacggttta ctacctaagg ataagaaagt
   136921 atttttaccc atgataacac agcaaccagt tgtcatttct ttaaagaaag ctaaatcctc
   136981 aggtatatgc caaggtaata gattattata tccaatgaca ccatttaggt catgggcaac
   137041 gattaattta atagccatca attttcctta ggccagaatt tacaagatac ttcattatct
   137101 ttaaattcaa tagcccaact acagcaagtg aaattagttt taaacttaaa tgtagacgct
   137161 aataggtaat taatttgagc catttgtaat agtgttaatt caccatatac tttctcatca
   137221 atcaatacac caggtctttt atgtttaata actaattcat tcaacttaat atcttgttca
   137281 atatagaggt attccacttc gcctttttct agtataggta tgtcccaaag aatcagacta
   137341 atctgttgtg tgaattcctc aatactagtt gtaatatcta gtccttcata acctatcaat
   137401 agatttataa gtacttgtag actaatcaga ttaacaggta agtcttttaa atcgtcttct
   137461 ttaatagttg ttctaaaata aacagtacca tctaagtttt taactaataa tctatttaat
   137521 agatgattga cttctgattt aatctgataa tccagtttga tcattaacta attccttgag
   137581 tctagtcatg ccattgctaa cttcaataat gtaactaaaa tcaaaactat atttcatcat
   137641 tttgaattct tctttaaagt tagcgatatt tccagacaga gcaatttgtt caaatcgact
   137701 aaaatcagtg atagtttcat cgaacattag ttctcttgcg gtaatatctg gatcatagtt
   137761 aggatgatca actacagtgc cttcgtgatt taaagtacct tgaaaattca aagtcttctt
   137821 aacatggtct acagttattt tccagctagt tgcaatatat cgagctttaa ctaaattagg
   137881 agcatacctg taaatacacc attgtagtgg agtgccaaca gtttgcgtat catgcgtggc
   137941 ttttataact ttaataaaat tctcaagttg atcaaatgta acatttctgg ttacaccatc
   138001 actagtggtt atattaagag atggtcgaag accagtacca agatcattgg tgatgattat
   138061 gtcctcaact aaagcttcat ataactttag tccttctttt ctggatccaa catcattgcc
   138121 cattgtttag cttcctcttt tgttaccagt tgataaagtt tattaaattc atgttgacgc
   138181 attaatttgt aatctaatat acgcccatta tttttacgaa ttaaaataat aaaatcaccc
   138241 ggacagacaa ttttatcttt atctgaaccc acacgtaaaa taccatgact agattcagtt
   138301 agattacata atgggcaaat cgcattacta agagtagact ctttagtagg tatagcataa
   138361 ccaacaatag caccttggtt gatattattg ataacgccat caccaggtat atcaccgttc
   138421 tttttccatt cgattgcttc aattggatcg gtgtatctcg gtagataaaa agacattctt
   138481 aattaactcc gataaataat agtagtatag taaaaagcac ttaggtatat ttctatttta
   138541 agttatattg ctgataaaat aaaacctaag ggtacatagt gggttattgt ttaaagctct
   138601 taaatagcat ggtagaacga tattggacta tatagctgta acccttaagg cactaaggct
   138661 acagaggttt ttaagataaa gatatccaat gtaccataat atgcttttac aatagatcaa
   138721 ctaaattcat ttaaaatggg tcgtaaaaat acttagttga tctaaagata tgttgaatac
   138781 tttttcacat gaacttacga ctcacaattg gaaattaaca atgttaaaaa ctatcattaa
   138841 actagacggt actgaagaag catactcacc tgctaagatt aatggttggg gtgaatgggc
   138901 agcccaacat cttggcgata aggtggattg gagtagtgtt gtgatggatg ctgttcaagc
   138961 tcttggtgat aaaacttcat cacaagaact acaattacaa cttattgaag aatgtctaaa
   139021 tcgtaagaca tggtcttatt atctaatggc tggtcgacta tatgcgattt atcttcgtaa
   139081 gaagttctat ggtctaaatg gcatcccaac tgttaaagcg cttcaaacca ggatgcgtaa
   139141 agatggtatc attgttaaat tagattatag tagtaaagaa tacgctcaga ttgaaaagat
   139201 cattgatcat gatcttgacc tactttgtcc gcatttttca cttcatcaca ttcgtggaaa
   139261 gtatgctcta cgtaatcgta aaactggtca agaatatgag actgcccagt ttgtatatat
   139321 gcgaatggca atggctctag ctgaaaaaga gccagctgaa actcgcatga cccatgtgga
   139381 gaattactat aaactacttt ctaataaaat tcttagtgcc ccaacaccta actacgttaa
   139441 tctaggtact aagcttcgtg gttttgcatc atgctgccta tttgcttctg gtgataatgg
   139501 cgtatcactg gcaatgggtg attatattgc caacatcatg acccaatcat cagcaggtat
   139561 tggtgttaac ttaatgacta ggtcaattgg tgatcctatc cgtaatggtc taatcattca
   139621 ccaaggtaag aaaccataca tcgatgtaat gggtaaagca gtaagggcta acctacagaa
   139681 tggtcgaggt ggtgctgtta cgtgttacta tagtgctttc gatcctgaag cagatatgat
   139741 tacccagcta cgtaatccac gttctactga ggataggaag aaccgtgatc ttcactatgc
   139801 attcctaagt aataagttct ttgctaagaa agcggctcag aaagatggca tgatctttgt
   139861 attcaatcca tttactgctc cagatttaca tgatgctttc tatagtggcg atattgataa
   139921 gtttattaag ctttatgaaa aatatgaagc ggatcctaaa tttgagaaaa cttatgtaaa
   139981 tgctcgggat cttctcaaat caatgctagt tgaagcatat gagactggaa ccatctattc
   140041 agctcaaatt gatgaactca atcatcatac gccatttaaa gaacctattt acagttctaa
   140101 cctatgcctt gaaatcgcag aacccactaa gccttactat cgaatggaag atctttattc
   140161 tagtgaggat cacgggcgcg gcgagattgc tacttgttca ctggctgcta ttgcagtgga
   140221 taatgttcct gataagcaaa cttatgaaat ggctgcttac tacgcactta agatgattga
   140281 ttattgtatc cttaatgcag agtatgcttt cccacacctt gcactaaccg ctaagaatcg
   140341 aatgagcgct ggtgttggta tcatgggtct agccacgcat atggcacgtg ctggtcttaa
   140401 atatagtagc gatgctggta aagctgaaat ccacttcatt gctgaacggc atatgtactt
   140461 cctcattaag gcatcactta agatttctaa agaacgcggg aatgcgcctt ggattcataa
   140521 gactaaatgg ccagagggat ggactccacg taagacttat aataagtcag tggatactat
   140581 catcgaaggt ggctttgaag aactttatcc atgggatgag ctagagaaag agattaagga
   140641 gaatggtggt attgcacact ccgtactagc tgcatacatg cctggtgagg catcatctaa
   140701 agcactaggg tcaactaatg gtccatatcc ggtacgtcgt ctaattctga ataagactga
   140761 taatggcgca cgtgtgttat gggctgctcc atatggagat gatgattcct atgtgtatga
   140821 atcagcttat gatatcccca ctaaagatct tattgactgc tatgccatta ttcaaaagtg
   140881 gactgatcaa acaatcagtg cagacctcta tcgacgcatt gtaggttcgg aaaagatctc
   140941 ttctaatgaa atgctaagta atcacttcta catggtgaaa cgtggaatga aaacccggta
   141001 ttatgtaaat ctagaaacag cggcaggact tgacattaaa tcacttgaac gtgctgttga
   141061 ggtaactaat gctgaagttg ggtgtgcagg cggttcgtgc actctttaag tgtatacacc
   141121 ctcccttaat tgggagggtg ttattcccaa tttatactaa cctctattat ttattgtaag
   141181 aaatattttt aaattgtaaa ggaaccgata tgtctactaa atctcaacta ccaaagaaaa
   141241 tcttcaatgc tgctaagagt gattatcatc taccggaaat tattcttgga gatgatccag
   141301 gtctactaga ttcaatccac actcattatc ctaaaatgtg ggagctatat aagcgtctaa
   141361 agatgcttga ttgggatgag ctagaatttg acttttccac ttgtctagta gaatttgaaa
   141421 cgtgtgataa atcaacttat gacatgatga ttaagacact ggcctggcaa tgggaagctg
   141481 actctgtagc cagtcgttcc attgttaata ttctatcacc tgtcatgaca gattcacgag
   141541 tatgggcagg atatgtacgt attaatgata atgaagacgt acatgcttta acttattctg
   141601 aaattgtacg taatagcttt aaagatccta aagttattct agatgaaatt cttagggtag
   141661 aagaagcaca agaacggatg gttgcagtag cccgtactat gggtgaggcg catgatgcag
   141721 ttcacgcgta tgctcttaat caggtaccca atgatcaaga actttacaat aaagtattca
   141781 tgttcttcat cgctctgtat ttcctagaac gtatccagtt catggcatcc tttgcagtaa
   141841 cctttgctat tggtcgcacc ggtgcattcc agcaaattgc agctgctgtt aagaagattg
   141901 cccaagacga attcgaaatc catgcgcaat atggtcaaga agttattcgt gcactactgg
   141961 caactgaacg tggtaaactc gcttacagtc aatgtaaaga taaaatcatt gaactactat
   142021 gggaaattgt aaagactgaa gttacctggg ttaattatct attctctgaa ggtcgtgaac
   142081 tgactggtgt taatgcgact aaacttatta actgggtact tttcaatgct aatgccgcag
   142141 caacattcct aagtattgaa aatgatgttg tagaacagta tcaagtagag tttaaagaat
   142201 cagctggatt tgattttgtt tggccagaga agaacccact tctttatatg gaagactacc
   142261 tagacatttc atcaacccaa gcttctcctc aagaagaaga gaaacctgat tacatggtca
   142321 acgttgtgaa tgatgttggt gaagaagaag aattcgaagt agatttcatg tgatgaataa
   142381 attaattctt gcactatcct tagtactcgt atctatgact cttgaagcca gtgaaattaa
   142441 agcaaccact agtgggatta ttaaacaagt cgattgccaa cttgtagcta aagataatag
   142501 tatcgctggt gcaactattg gaggcaccgt cggagctgct gccggtgctg cggtgggtaa
   142561 agcacttctt ggtaaatcgg gtagttggat tggaggtctg attggtgggg cagctggcgg
   142621 tgctatcggt aataacatgg ctgcaacaga aacttaccaa tgtaagatga tcattgaaga
   142681 tcatggtaaa ctgtacatga atcaaatcgt cacaaataag aagttagaac cagacatgtc
   142741 tgtaactatt gtagaaatgt ctgatggtac ctacgaaata atgtagacat aatgaccctc
   142801 ccttaattgg gagggtttat gctaacaatt ctatagcact cttattaaca gtcatcaacg
   142861 agagagtaga catgaataaa atgctaaact tcctaaaccg tacgctatat agcggtactg
   142921 aaaaagtatc ttcaaaagct acaccaagtc tagaacactt taaaacaaat gttgaacaag
   142981 tagataaaaa gattctacaa ccctttagta ctaaatttaa aaccattcta aaagaatgtt
   143041 acagtaatga agagtgggtt gaagaacaat catttattga agaacctatt gatcttggtt
   143101 cagctgcacg cggtcttacc gagcgcggta ttatgcgtgg tgattgggga cgcttagcgc
   143161 attccactat taaagaagca gaaggtatga tgcgtactta tagtggtcgt ctaaatgaag
   143221 atatggaggc atctgaaatt aatgaagtaa ttcaagatat gccttataac ttcacagctg
   143281 gctcagctaa tactagccgt ttagaagaag atgattctat ttttgttgaa gcagatacaa
   143341 ctgtagttga acctctgtct aagcagactc tgccaaaagt agcagaactt actaaccaac
   143401 tagtagaagt ttataaccga atcactgaag aatttacaga aactggtatt gctaaagttg
   143461 aacaagttga acagccagca gttcttgtag cacttggtga gatcattagt agttttaata
   143521 aactaattga tgcttcatgt ggtgctctac cagtggaaga aactgttatt gtagaggagg
   143581 atccgttacc tgccattgtt actggtccaa ctactgaacc cattgatggt gaaattccac
   143641 ctgttgatgc tattaataat tctgcggcat tagaagagtt tattgaagaa gtactaagta
   143701 ctaatccaga attcattaaa taccaaagta tgaatgatag taatattgat tcatatctaa
   143761 ctggagatga ctggattata ctaaaattta aagatggttc ttattattta tacaatgccc
   143821 agagtgctgg tgaaacaaat atagaaatca tgaaagatat ggccgaaact ggtagtggtc
   143881 ttaatggttt tataaatcga gttattcgtg gcgggtatgt agagaagtcc atcattaata
   143941 ctcccggttt tatacaagtc tcaaatgaag gtcttatcga caccattaag agtatcttcg
   144001 actctggccc tgagatcaat cttgataaaa agaagaaagc tattgctaca ctgaaaagta
   144061 cctatggtga tgccaaatgg gtggcagaag caaagcttaa aaccggcgaa gtaaaagtat
   144121 cgagttacga gacgttcgcg tctaatgatc ctaagaccgc aaaagccaat atcactaatg
   144181 ctgtagctaa agctgatcgt cacaaccaga aagttctgga tgagaacagt aagatactag
   144241 cccccgtggt taatctgttc aaagggaatg attggcaaga ccctaagaaa gtcgctactc
   144301 ttctggctga atggaaaccc aatgtaaaga caaacttcca agaacccaaa tggccagata
   144361 atgctggtgc taagattaag ttgcttgatg ctaccggtat tgtggaagca gctaacgtta
   144421 tcattgacgt tctgtctaac aacactaaga ctattgcgga cacttgggta gcccagtatc
   144481 ctgacctatc tgtcaatggg gatatctaca aacataagct atccactatt aaagataaag
   144541 atgctcttga ggatgtatat ctgctggcta aaagggccga taatgccatt cttaacattc
   144601 atgcatcgta cgacgacgct aaggttgaat ctacatatcg agtatttgct atcgacatgt
   144661 tgaaactaat gcaagcatct gtcagtagct tcccaagtgg ttcaaccgta gagaacacca
   144721 atgaacgcaa tacggtcatt ggtattgaag aataacttac tgagtatgta atgatatgta
   144781 gaaatgatcc ctccccctcg tttctacatt agtcataata aatcggagcc agtccccctt
   144841 ccaactggct cccagagagt aaaactcttt gctgggcatt aatgacgata tatcgcctcc
   144901 cttcggggag gctttatatt ttgtttttac gtgagtatgt taaaatatgt acaaataaca
   144961 tagagtaatt ataaaatgat taagaatgaa cttttaccag ggttaatcta tgcccaaaaa
   145021 gaatttgata aaattgcagc taatgtaaaa gactatgata aatataaaag acgtgaagct
   145081 ggtagggcaa gcgccgtttt aagaagtcta gtgaataata ttgtaaatca aaataaacca
   145141 tcttcacttg aacatgaagg taaagttagt actactaata ctaatgaata tttagaagaa
   145201 gttaataatt acttctttaa cattaataat attaaattaa tttctcctaa actcataaaa
   145261 gagaaattaa caattgatct aatgaatatt tatgttaaat ggaatatgat tggagtggct
   145321 ggccgaaatg atgtgccaat tattgagcac agaattaatg attggtgcga agtgaccgat
   145381 gtctacatta atggtaataa gataacttct ttacaatggc cacgttgaat ttaaaataag
   145441 ttgtaataaa atacctagta ttacatgtta tgtattgaag cacaatgccc gaatggtgaa
   145501 attggtaaac acagaagact taaaatcttc cggctacggt cttgtcggtt cgaatccgac
   145561 ttcgggcacc aatttaaata cggagtgtag cgcagttggt agcgcacctg ctttgggagc
   145621 aggatgtcgg gagttcgagt ctccccactc cgaccatttt aataataggt aaataggatg
   145681 gataataaat ggatatcatg ggaacatcaa attataggaa cagctcttta cgctattctt
   145741 agtgaccctg aattaactaa tattcaatta gctcaaggct tacactatct aacagaagca
   145801 aagtcttctg tattgcatgt ttgtaataat catattacat tcactgtaac ctatccacat
   145861 ggcacattta gaaccaatgt aattagagag tgccctgtta gtgatacaaa tacattcaaa
   145921 tggtcaggtg tattagtccg tcaaaaagac ggaacattcc taccagaata aataaaaggg
   145981 cctatagctc agttggttag agcaggcgac tcataatcgc ttggtcgcag gttcaagtcc
   146041 tgctgggccc accatacact agcctcccac ttgggggagg ttttatactg tctcattgag
   146101 gaaaacatga atacagtaat aatgttagta ttatctatca aagttggatt atttggtttc
   146161 acttcgacta atgagagtaa gatcctattt gaaaataggg gacaatgtat ttctcacctg
   146221 gatatgctgg agcataaata caagtctctt gaaactattc gaaatgagaa tactctgaag
   146281 atagccgaca gagataacca ttcgatttat atttttaaat gtccctagga aaaatatatt
   146341 gaaacaacca ttaatccgat tcttaggggt ggtgctaaat accattgaat tttatttcaa
   146401 gcatacggag taaatatgaa taatttaact gaatctcagt atagtgtata ttccacattt
   146461 tgtagtccaa aattaatgtg catgtctctt acagatgcgt ttattgaaat tcataaacaa
   146521 catccagaag taaagcaatg tattaagaaa aagatcagtg atagcgaaac tcagttcatc
   146581 tttattttta aagatgggac tgataatctg attatcagtc gtaaaactga accgtgccct
   146641 gaactggata ttcccgtagg ggttagggtc aagctgtcta gtgaggaact taagaacatc
   146701 cttgctgaac atggtagccc taaagatgac aattatttta agcactggac tgaccgacca
   146761 taataaaaat attactgatt gtataatact atgtaagaag tcatgtccat acgttcgcgc
   146821 tcatagttca gttggttaga atacccgcct gtcacgcggg tggttagggg ttcgagtccc
   146881 cttgggcgcg ccatttaatt ccgtgatagc tcagtcggta gagcaagtga cttttacgat
   146941 ttcattggta agtacccgag tggtagcagg gagcggactg ttaatccgtt ggcgaaagcc
   147001 caccgtaggt tcgaatccta ccttaccagc caaattctaa agagtagctt cggctactct
   147061 tttatgttgc catgggttat cttatgaatt aaaatgattt acttgagagc acactcatgt
   147121 ttgaattact attatcgcca gatataggcg aagagttacc cttggttgga tttaatgaaa
   147181 ttattaaatt aggtgatcta cctgtggcac tagctggtac tatgtcatat gtggatggaa
   147241 atacactata tgttggatct ggacatcata ctgaaggaca aacagccgca actgtattca
   147301 gacgttttac catatcacca ttcgcagatg caggtgcaac agcttctgga acattcctac
   147361 caggtgtatc cttaggattt ggaacattac ataagaataa ctttattgtt tatggcggta
   147421 ttactggatg gaacgcggcg ggtaatggtg gtacggggac atctaacttt atacaacatt
   147481 ttgatataag tacaggtagc agggttaaac gatatagtgg gcctgtacca ttttggggta
   147541 cagcatccgc atcagatggt aatgatctta ttttgtgtgt aaacccagtt ggggtaaatg
   147601 caatgcggtt aaaaccatcg ggtaagacat ggcttagtgg acaagattat tcaggtggtg
   147661 ctcgttcagg tcaacagtta ttcttctata atggttactt ttatcatttt ggcggctggg
   147721 ataatacaaa gaacatacct aatcttgaag tttatcgata taatgcaact accttagtat
   147781 gggagcaaac accttggatg attatacctg ctgataaagg aacaatctgg caaggtaacg
   147841 gttatgtaga tggagaatat tttaattata ttaatgcagt tgatgtcaat ggcgtaacta
   147901 aaatgtttgc acaacgtttt aacattaggc gtcgtaaatg ggctgaacca ttagaacttg
   147961 gcatagggtt ccttaatata tcgtcaatag ctaaaggtcc agatggcagt atgattattg
   148021 ttggtggatc taaaacggca gttggtggtg gagcatatat gttgaaaagc caattattaa
   148081 ctggtatata tcaagttaaa gtagccccat tagttctcga ttaaactaaa gataaaaata
   148141 ctagtgcgat gatattatgt aggattactg tatctagata atcctaaagc tatccactaa
   148201 atacactcgg tggtagattt aattatagag tgtgtctgag tgccaggggt ttgccacccc
   148261 tggctatatt atgtcaatga gtgtatctcg ttctttataa ccactattga tatttaatat
   148321 aggtgaaggg aaggtgacga ggcctttcca tagccggtat ataacctaat ttaataaagg
   148381 ttatatacta cattgtaata aaggaacttc tataatgaat aacacaaatc agtttgtaaa
   148441 aactattgtt gattaccagg ctatcctgga tgcattgata tataaaacta atgagaattg
   148501 gaataagtat gggatgcatt atcatcttaa tgatgtcagt catatcacta tacgtgatca
   148561 tagaacagta gggtttttta ttggtcgtca atctggtagt actacagcat taatggaatt
   148621 ttcaaaacgc taccctggtg aatgtttggc agtattcacc gacgaaagaa ttcgacgtgg
   148681 tgctcaagat aaactatcca aaacaccaga taacattatt ccatatttaa ctacatttaa
   148741 actacgtagc tatatccata aatctggact atcaacgatc cagaaagact ttaatgaaaa
   148801 tttactttca gatatccgct atatacttgt agataatgca tcttataatc taaatttacg
   148861 aggtattact gataaagaat ttaatcagtg ggtagctgat acttttggca ctagtgtgat
   148921 tgtagttcgt tttagttaaa atataaatag gtaaaataaa agccctccgt catggagggc
   148981 tttatgttgt tatgatatga cattgttgtc taaataaaat atagtacgca tatgcgaagt
   149041 catttttaat ggctttgcat atgtcattaa ctataaatta tagtaatttt tagaagaggt
   149101 atttaaatgt ttgaggcgtt attatttaca ccacttgtta atttaaaacc tgttgtggat
   149161 gctatagaca tatacgaagg tagtttacca ccttcagcaa gtttccaggt tatcgattta
   149221 gataataccg tgactgaacc agaggttata ccggatgata attgaactta aatggcttga
   149281 tcctaataaa acaaaatatc actccactga aatttatcga gccgattacg aattcgataa
   149341 tattgaagat gctgaattaa ttgctacagt tggaccaggg ataacatctt atcaagatac
   149401 aaccgtggaa cataaaaaaa acatattatt atcgctttag attgatctat ggatcacaaa
   149461 aatttgaagc atcggatatg ttcacattta cagctatccc atacactgga cctggtccag
   149521 ctattttcca atttggagat gaacgttttg gttattttgg aaagttccca atggacttac
   149581 cgtcattacc atcgtttaat atggttcgtg aagcatttag tttagggcca attacaggta
   149641 actatctaga agtagcagaa cttcataaat tcgcaatagg tggtactgtt agaggtacct
   149701 tcccatatcc attggcaatt gggtcggaac taccaagaga tagtgaaatc atgcaaacat
   149761 taattaatgg tggtgcaatt ccattaacaa taggtttaca tgattggaaa ataataatac
   149821 cctcagccga acatcataat aatccaaacc ataatgtgca gcatttccca ggtgaactgc
   149881 ggtcaatgat ggcagttatt acagagatgt atgctcgtgt tgaagatgct gagacaggta
   149941 acaaaacagg tggtagactt acattaaaca gtggtttaaa tatgttctat gacccattga
   150001 gtgccagatt tccagatacc gaaataaaat atataattag ttcagattgg actgataatg
   150061 aatgtacagc tattaattgg acaagtagag atgcagtata tccattaaga gcaaaagaac
   150121 tacataccga agtagttaat gtagccacag atgacgtatg gaataaaatg cttatttggc
   150181 caattctagt ttatacaggt ctaactaaac cgaaggaggt gtagccatga gaattgaatt
   150241 aactgactat aattcagatc catccactac tataaagata tatcggcatt atttcccatt
   150301 tgatgcagaa gatttgccgc ccgtactact tgtattacct ggtaatacaa gtagctacac
   150361 cgatgagacc ctcatactca acaccatggt ttattatagg gtatcagttg tacataatgg
   150421 caatgaagta gttggtcctt tatacacaac aatgaaacgt tattatactg gaccacagat
   150481 tgataagaat accccagata aaatcttacg tggtgatagt tatattggtc gatatggtac
   150541 attacctttg aacgtcatat tgtcaataga tgaagctaaa aaattagtac catcatgtac
   150601 tgtacttgaa ggaatcgatc atgaaacaat agaggtcgag aagtgtagtt atcatgggaa
   150661 tgtgttattt atttctaata cacctatttt ctatggtagt cctgaagatc tttataatga
   150721 tggtgctcta ctatcatacg gagacggatt aggtgtattc agccgcacat tttacgattc
   150781 tttaacaact aaagttgagc aagggaaacc tgtaacgtat aacaattatt catttaagtt
   150841 cagactgatg acaacaagcg agtatgctga actatatgtt aagttatatc cagattcccc
   150901 tatgggtctt acatgtgatc gagttatagg taattgtaac acgcattcat ataaatcacc
   150961 agtcgtagat atcggatcac agggtaataa attcagaaca gttggattag atggagtgtc
   151021 ttcagacaca gagtggacta ctaagggacc actttatatg gtggtcgagt taatgaatag
   151081 aggtgatatg gcatggccaa gccctgatgt aaatatcatt cctgctgatc caactgatcg
   151141 catgatgttc tgtcaatctg aaattattaa cggacgtgcc catttctttg gtggtgttta
   151201 tagccatttt aattcatatg catcggccac tactaaacat atcagtatta atttggatgg
   151261 atctgatagg caagtacatg cggatatgcc agttggggta tataacgcat gtacttgggt
   151321 taacgggaat aaaatctact gtatgggcgg cgccaaaaag ataggcagta gcgaatatac
   151381 gtatgctgaa ttatacaatg acattcaggt atgggaggat gatggtacgc cagaaggttc
   151441 ttggtcaact ataacgaata gtttacaatt ttattatggt gctagtgtta cgaagtatta
   151501 tgataaaatc actgatcgtc aaagactttt atatattggc gggtatggta atgtaattcc
   151561 ttccggacag tataattttg caacagcgga tctggataca tttgacggta catttacagt
   151621 ctataatcgg tctaatttct acgacggtgg cggcggtcca atagcaccac atgaagatta
   151681 tttcttatgg gttgctccag aaagaagtac taatggtttt acaaatgcga catataaatt
   151741 aactatacct gaagacactg actcgtatac atatagaacc aagataactc aacaaggtac
   151801 agaattacca accaccaaag gtggtaaaat tcatatttgg cgagatacta tcttcatgta
   151861 tggctcggca tctcttgatg agaaacaagg tgagttatac ttatatcaat ttgtacctaa
   151921 tgaaaaccgc tggttgaaaa taaccgtagc gataccagga ttaagtaata gcagtagagc
   151981 atctttaaat ggagcgtttt acgaagataa gctcgtgctt atgcataatc aaccttggct
   152041 taatgaatcg tttacatcaa gtttctatgt tattcgatta atcgatccaa tcgatgcacc
   152101 aatcatccca gtcacagatg tacaagttgg cacaagtcgg atatttacaa cttatgctga
   152161 ggtttcgata tgattacctt taaaattagg aatcctaatt ctagatcaat tacaagtatt
   152221 gaagtatacc gcgagttatc aggtacacct attccggata ctcctataaa ccaaccaatc
   152281 cagaaactag acggattcac gacagctatt attgatcgtg atgtggtaat tggtaatgtt
   152341 tacgattatc gcattaggac tgtaagagaa ggcggcgaca cagccattag tccagtattt
   152401 acatttaaag ctgtttcgca atatggacca ggtggtttct tagaacctat gatgcaagca
   152461 gatggagctg cattgttaga tagggtaact agtccggagc ttcctagtct tcaagatcta
   152521 ttaatgatgt ttaatgggca atcggaaaat gccataaatt ggactgatca atggacaaaa
   152581 attaaacata aatcagatat ttactttctc ccatatatgg gttatatcga gataccgata
   152641 gacaaattat ctgagctaat taataatgta gataataata gaactatagt taaaggtaat
   152701 tgtaaatatt ctttttatgt cccatcattg ccaacttcgt tctatatgca agttatggat
   152761 ggtcggtttg ttggaccata tacactacca gctgattacc ctagaaaatc aatgatccgg
   152821 tcaattagtg atcaggttaa taaaaatgca gatgatgtca gggtaattat gactgtagta
   152881 ggtgcgaatt caactagagc atttaaggat ctgagtaagt atgggtcatc aaccattacc
   152941 acttttaacc caactattga tgctaatgtt agttggtatt ggaaacccat attaaatttt
   153001 atccaagaat caggagtaaa ttaatgtaca tcactcttaa aaatgttaga ggttggcctg
   153061 gttctacacc gatcgttaca ttttggtcgt ataccaatgc gataccttgg gattacaata
   153121 acctaccacc ccactattac tatgattggg atttaatagc aggattctgg ccatccagat
   153181 accctgaaga tacatgcgtt tggttgaact taaaatataa ggatatattt ggtcaattag
   153241 cttatacagg accaatgcgt actcttagtg taagtagtaa atggcaaagt gtattgggat
   153301 atacaaagct tgaagccggt gatggacaat atgccaggtt gacaaagtca tacaaaggtg
   153361 aaaatagacc aacccttaga ccaattggtt cttcgccata tagcatccca ggaatgaatc
   153421 ttgatgaggc tccaacccct tattttattg ataatgagta tgtagctttt catgatacat
   153481 ctagtattga gaaagctgtc gctgtggctg tttaccatgc ggggtacatg ggacggtctg
   153541 gagatatgtc cgatgtatgg ccgagtgaat tgatagaaca tataggtggt ccaactcaac
   153601 aaggacgtat aatagatatg caggacgtta agtgggaggt atatgttcca acattaaacg
   153661 aattcaagcg ttatatgggt acagcttttc agacaggcat ccaaacagac cagtccccgg
   153721 taactaattt atcactgcca gataatgtaa agttcctcac atcaacacca tctccaagaa
   153781 ataataccat gttagttgct atcgataacg atggtattga atatgatgtt gacatagcta
   153841 atgaagttga tgtgattttt gtatttagac ctatactaaa ataactttat acggcataag
   153901 acccctctat atagaggggt ctatttataa gtaaaaatat acataaagtc attattattt
   153961 gtaggttaac cctacatata actcaactag aaaccgggcg ttaataaaat ttaacactac
   154021 ggaaaacata aaggtgactc aaatggcttt tcattttaat acactagatc tagacgactt
   154081 tattaataat tcaaataaag tattaaaaat aaatgttggc aagcaaacat tagtagctta
   154141 tgatgttgat aaactaaata ttgttaattc agctattaat aaactagttt atagcgaccc
   154201 tataagtgaa gaacatatcg aagcatcact gacagatgat tcattaaaag agcttaataa
   154261 ttatctactt aataatggca ttcagaatag cgccaagatg atgattgatg ctgctctaga
   154321 aatcaaagaa tattataaaa attacgattc ttttaggcca tgtatttata aattaaaatc
   154381 aatgcatacc aaaaatacag atgatgtgta tctaatattt attctcggtg aatcggacaa
   154441 gttatttgat actatgcaag gttatattgt taataagtca ggtaatctaa tcagaactac
   154501 tgttcagtca tggcgattcg agaaaattga attcaatgac ttagccgaat atgatcagcg
   154561 ttggttattt attgaatctt acactaatgt taagcaaacg aaaaatgata tagccaaaga
   154621 gcaagaagcc gaattaacta aatttattta ttatagtacc ccaagttaaa acaaataaaa
   154681 aaataaatat aagagctagc ccataatggg ctagctctat gttatcttac tctgctacat
   154741 cttttacatc gggtttatta tttccgcgta ctgctctcac gataccatac gtaagaataa
   154801 gagcacctat ggtgccaata gtggcgctaa caataatacc aagagttttt ggatcaatat
   154861 tcatatctag taccctattt acaattaata gaaaatatta cttttagtaa tatcacatta
   154921 gtaatatact gtttaaaatg gtttgaatat aactttatct attataataa aataatactt
   154981 tcatatacac tatatgtaga agattacgcc gctatagctc agctaggtag agcaacgcac
   155041 ttgtaatgcg taggtcctcc gttcgattcg gagtggcggc accaaattta ctgaggttta
   155101 aactattctt aaatatatta gttaggatgg gattgaacgc gaaagactca gtaaatcata
   155161 ttgcccctcc atatggaggg gcttatgttt gtcattaatc aggaaagtat aaaatgagtc
   155221 atctattatt tatcatccaa gaatatatta ctaataaatt tgagataaca cgaattgata
   155281 tgaagccatg caatagaatg ttacgcgtat gtttatacgg tcaacatgag ggaaaaggtt
   155341 tcgtccgtgt agatttatgg tcagttggtt atcgtattac aaagaaataa tactccagat
   155401 tatttaatat gtattaatca aaggagttta taatgagtaa tgaaactaac tatctaggtt
   155461 atgaatggaa aacagatata actacttcaa atcttaatag agtagttgat ttatatacac
   155521 ttgaattagc atggctaaaa gaagatttta atgatactct ttttataaag tcttataaag
   155581 cactagaggg tctattagag gaaccgtcta gggcaatcca tgatgataca gtgcccattc
   155641 aagatcaatt agatgaatta aatactgttt ttaaattagt atttgggaaa gacaatgatg
   155701 tagagttatc aattaatgat gattcaatta ttgtaatcgg caccacagat gaaactaaag
   155761 aaaagttaga ggtagaggtg cgtgagtttg catatagaaa atcattaatt gatgaacgtt
   155821 atccagacat tgtaacggat taaaatactt acagctatct agtatgtaac taggcggatt
   155881 gccatttgta aattatctat ttaatcaaac tgaggaaata ctaatgaaac aattctttca
   155941 actacttcta agcctacttt tcaaactacc ggttctatca tattttgctg agaagaaacg
   156001 actagagaaa gagaaaaagg aagaagaaaa gcgtcagcaa gaacaacgtc aaaaagaact
   156061 acttgacgaa caacgccgcg aacaagaaga tcattatcga aagacagctt acgatcgcct
   156121 agcaaaactt attcatactc ggtggtatga tgagtttaat gcatatgaaa agaaactagt
   156181 tgatctcgct gtatcgagtg gtaaagcagt tagtgttaag tatggtaaag tcactaagat
   156241 gcaacaccct cagcaattta aactacttaa tgattggctg gatgatatcc cagtagaaga
   156301 ttattctaag tgagtttaaa taaaaaaata aagacatagc ccctctccac atggagaggg
   156361 gtttatgccg taattataca cttactttga taagattttt aatatcagta aaatgggtat
   156421 atgttgcctt tttatctttg tgaaccagta agcaacaggt accttcattt actgtattgg
   156481 tttgttttaa tgggatattt aaagcatatt caaacagatc atccatccag ttaaatacca
   156541 tgaacttatt gataaggaca tgatcgaaat caattaatcc aataaacgaa tcgatctcag
   156601 attgataata ctctacaacc attttagacc attctttgtt tatcgcctca atgacattag
   156661 gattatttat tttattaaat aactcaatac gttcctgagt aggtaaactg aggtaataat
   156721 taatattact cctaacgata tctggattag tgatatccat tttttctggt aagttatatt
   156781 tactatctac ataattctta gtttctggtg tcattctcca gcaaccataa tcagcagtag
   156841 tacttgatgg atctatttta gtctccacta ctttagaaaa tacatctaca tataaattaa
   156901 cagattcgta tacatcaggt ctgattggat taaagtttaa acttttaata agacccctaa
   156961 ctggccgagt accaattaga caatgcaatt caagcttaac attttcctct ttagccatct
   157021 taaatatatc agcaaaactg agcttttctg ccatttagaa tatacctttt attaattgga
   157081 caaatagatt agatacacat agcaatagaa taaaccataa acctagtctt tgtaatttat
   157141 ctatacgctt agctttttgt ttcctcttta atctaactaa taatgtattt ttaatatcat
   157201 tcattaaatt atctcagatt ttttagacgg tgtataaacc ctcagtatta catgttgtta
   157261 tgatattgta aagacgatgc caatagcgat catacgtatt tttacgtttg tagctattgg
   157321 tgcggatgac tagattggcg acccagtgat tctgatcaat ggtctcatgt agatgcccga
   157381 aataagcccc cagttcaatt tcgaatggga tcttacactc acgcccctta cacattgctt
   157441 cacgcaataa acgcattgca gaattctctg cattggtatc tttaaataaa agactaatgt
   157501 atccagggct accaccagtt tcttcatcaa catggcctga acagcaataa atagttgcaa
   157561 cattgataaa ttgattaaac catttaatta atggcctaca tgcttcatca ataagatctt
   157621 catattcagg tttatacatt actttaacag tatcatctgc acgttgtttc acatgatgaa
   157681 aatattgctc ccaatttaca ttagtgtaat atagcatatc catattagaa ttactcatac
   157741 aaatcaaccc catatgttat tggcatattc gcggtcattg aaaatgcggg taagatccat
   157801 ccgcttttga atgcgcgcta gtatccattt tagttgttta gttgatagtt cttgattttg
   157861 cttgtactca cctgtagcat ggatgtaata atcaaattta cgacttacag tagtagtatg
   157921 tgcacatgca atagcaaatg cttcaagtgc agttagtttg gttgatccat tatcattaca
   157981 attagggata aactcaagta cactattaac tgcatctaca ccactaccca aatgagccca
   158041 atctttcttg gtgatgttga tacccatgtc tttaagaata actgtatata tgtcaccatt
   158101 ctccatagtg aacatcatag aagtattacc attaaacaac ctgcgttcta tgactggcaa
   158161 gatatttact tcaactttaa accaatcagc taaatcaaca cctgcggtaa gggcattcaa
   158221 tagatcataa acattatcta tagttccagc aaaagccata gttttaacac gtttaccttg
   158281 ccaagtaact gtcggatgaa aaattatctt gtggcaatca ttgtaatata catctacacc
   158341 ttcagcttta gcagttagat caatataacc gttatctaat actggaagtc gcccaatgct
   158401 atcagttgca ttattccgct caattaatag gcagtctgca atcatgactt taccatcatt
   158461 tacgatatat gtcattttca ctccttataa taaaataaat aggcttaagc gaaataaagc
   158521 cctccccgaa gggagggcat tatcaatagg tgggatctcg gcggcacctt catttgcgga
   158581 cgggaacgct gaagggagat agtccgggag atcccgattt gggtattctt tacatatggt
   158641 attactgcaa gtatttgttc cccgcagtat aatcaccatt gatccaattt ttgattacaa
   158701 cactgatccc ttcattttct ttaacggtaa cccccaactc aagatcgatt gattgataag
   158761 ctacagccgc cagtgttaac cgaagataaa cggatccatc tttttcgata tcgtaggata
   158821 ctacgaaccc gtcttgtaga ttttgtagct ggaatgtatt agcatgttgt gggtggagac
   158881 gatccatatt gtactcgacg acatctagta gatattgccg agcatcagca gcattatcaa
   158941 atccgagatc gcacagaccg atcggataac gagcttgcgt gcatgtaact ttcatagata
   159001 cgacgcggtg ttgtttgcac attatatttt cctcttagat gtcaaaaacc ctccccgatc
   159061 aggggagggt atctcattgg tacttcttca gcaaaactga aactaagata aaagagcaat
   159121 cgtaaaggaa ctacatagaa tagtgtattt attttactat ttttttacac aacctcttta
   159181 gatgggggtt ctttatgaat ccagtctaaa gttgttggta aactattatc tgatctgaag
   159241 gtacacaccg tccggaaccg agagtgatca actacagata attgcccgtt aatcgcaacc
   159301 tcatattgct tacacaactt cacacacctt ttctctagat cagttggttc gtaaccttct
   159361 tctcttggtt cagtgtatgg tccatcccaa aagaatatta atctaagatc aatcccagat
   159421 ttatactccg cttggtatga atattgatga acatcaaaat catctaattc ttcaactaga
   159481 tgtgatgtta ttgttctagg atgttcatga gttaattcac tgtatatatg tttatttcta
   159541 gggttttgta aatcaactac gataagttga ctagtcattt taacttttat ccagatgtct
   159601 attacgagtg cgttccactg ctgtaggttc gacagtggct cgcggtagat aagtaatctc
   159661 cgggaaagtc ttattaagag catcttcaat tagctcttta gcaatctctg catcgatgta
   159721 atggtttaga ataataccac gatgatacag gaagaagctg tattcatcat aaccatggcg
   159781 aagacttact ttaccacgat acccaccata ggttagagta tcttcgttaa tttcattccg
   159841 ataaatatca agttggatat tattttgaag atgcatttga atgaagtcat tactatcacc
   159901 gccgaatagg gttggtcgtt tccgaccagt aacaacatct tggatggaat ccattagtcg
   159961 gttaatgtct gtttctaatc gttggatatc acattgagaa ttcattgctt catggaaacg
   160021 agttacaact gcattgaatt cttcttcagt ccaaccactg gtacgttttt cataatcaac
   160081 aatgataata ccgaaccagg cataaccgtt agaatgtttt actttaacac atagatgagg
   160141 tacattatca gcacctgact gatggttaac agtgtaatta ttattacggc tgattactag
   160201 tttgataaaa ggtagactaa tgattgacgc catggaaata ttccttttgt attttttaaa
   160261 ttaaagtagg agttattatt gagtttcaac tcaatacatc aataactcca gtatgttttc
   160321 aaaattaaat acatgtattt acagttacat tgtaaccagt tagttttgcc aacaatacaa
   160381 attagcgaac ctgttcgatt ttttcagaaa caatgaaaat atgtgcaata cgatcctcat
   160441 caacataccg atatcgaaat gaggtataac tagatgacac atccgtatcg tttaaatagg
   160501 tgatattaaa atcatctact tccctaccat tagcagccgc aacggtattt agaatgttga
   160561 gtagactcat tttacagatt cctttttagt atattaatat ttcaatagac tattgataaa
   160621 agcattaggg tcataacggt tatttgaaaa agccgccatt acatcacacc ctggttgatc
   160681 tttaaatctg atatcttcag gaatatcgaa gtcagggaac attagtttaa tatactccct
   160741 aacctcttga tctcgtagat atggaatctc caccatgtaa tcaacgcgac ctttccttag
   160801 aagtgcttta tcaatattct caggatggtt tgtagttaga atggtcatag tttcatctag
   160861 tggaacaatg ccatctagac catttaatag agctgacaaa gttaatccgc tagctggttg
   160921 ctcatacgtg attccattct tcatacactt ctttaatttc cgccatcggc gaattgtggc
   160981 aaataatgga tctttctcat cggcccattt tgaaacaccc aattcagcca tagcataagc
   161041 acttatccca aaaccttgat catcactatt ttcatcaaag atatagatgg tgtcattaaa
   161101 tccaactaca gagtatcctt catagtcatc tttaagatca acccatgaag atggatattt
   161161 ttcaattaaa tcaataaaag aatatttcct ctctaattcc tttatctctt tatctagttt
   161221 tacaggatca tttaaaacgc gatctttaac tgccggggta tcatcgaagt cctcaattaa
   161281 aagaatatta cctttaggta gtgtagtaaa tgcccgccta agactatcac tagtcataga
   161341 ggctagtgat agcgcactaa catttttatt aaaatgtgag gcaattgctt tactgatcga
   161401 ggttttacca gtaccaggag gacctgttaa aacacaagtg aatttatagg gtagtccacg
   161461 atcatcgtac catttccgat cagaatagaa ttcttcaatc ttattaagga attcttcttt
   161521 gatctcttta cgcaaaatca ccgtgttgat atcgcgttta gtaacttcga tttcattacc
   161581 ccagcgatta ccatcccaat gtgagatagt aagacccatt tcatttggac gccagtggta
   161641 cgcatcaact aaatcaataa taagtttact acttctagat aatccacgga tagtaatgtc
   161701 catctggtct cgactggcat tttggctatc ccggcgtgct tttacaaacc agaataacct
   161761 acctttaaac agaaagaaat gtaagccaaa accaacacca attttctgtt tagttgcact
   161821 ataactttgc tcatcaacgt tggttgaaaa acggcgatta aatccagcta atggttgttt
   161881 aatataccac tccataaatg agtcaaagtt tttctcattt aaaccattac cagtattagt
   161941 gatatgtaaa ctaactgtaa attgatttaa tgtgaatcta actatcttac ttggtagacc
   162001 tcggatagtg gtccataata caccaccaat cgccatacca atcgcaccac ccatcaccat
   162061 attcttttga gagatatcaa taaacatggc ataatagcta atgaatgtat caatcattgt
   162121 aaattcctat tgaataaaga aaaaaataaa gggctccgaa gagcccttta ctagttaaag
   162181 ttttacagaa taggttttct cgaacacttg gtgaacaaaa cgatctgacg cattatccca
   162241 attctcacga ccatctacac caaaatagtg aaattctagt tcagttggtc caccaacaaa
   162301 atcattttta gcaaagctaa tgactttacc attagtgaac ttgactaata catctacata
   162361 gaaaccattg tatgcccatg ctttggcaat tagtgcagat tgccagctat attgcttatt
   162421 gtaaaaatca cggatagcac acattgtcct aaaattaaaa ttaccagttc ggatagaagt
   162481 agagataata ttcgttagtt tattagctcg attttcctcg ccaataaggt agatacctga
   162541 aatatcagta tccgatacca tgtctaaagt aaacgccata ttggatagtg gtttagcccc
   162601 atattcatcg gtgaagagag ttttaataac ttctttacct tctcgccgtg cgaacatatt
   162661 gagataacca tcttcaatat aagacatatg gctgggttgg atatattcgc tggcatctac
   162721 tacaatgtta gtagcattta gattaacctt tagatgattc actaggtcat cgatcttttt
   162781 aaaacgttcg gcttgtctag cggtattgag atccacgtac accacggcat caatatagtc
   162841 tagcgccatt gggctgttct gcttatcaat gtcagcgtta atatatacat aatgaccagc
   162901 accaggacca aaacaggtca tgatattttc acgtaatttg aatacatcgt tatgatgaat
   162961 cggtaatcca gcaccaccaa caatgttgaa gccaatgcga attgtattag aacgacgtgc
   163021 catggttata tttcctatgt taaattaatg aattatttat tcaattaccg tactacatct
   163081 gtgattagaa taagttcacc atcactattg ataacacaat agctttttac aatttcgatg
   163141 cgcttactaa taatcttatt ctctagatct acttttacga tattaacatg aattacctta
   163201 ttcgattgat catgcatttc tttaaaaatg cattcgatat ttttaccaat gacagctttt
   163261 aatttttcaa tgctgtcaat ggatgaatat ttaaaactat atgcttctgc cagggttttt
   163321 gcattaccca caacagtagt tagggtaccc caataatcat aaacatacag cgcagtatca
   163381 ctattgggat tatcgataat ttcaattata aaatccactt gtatctatcc tattagttta
   163441 ttgatagtac acttgtaata tagatcttaa ataaattatg atctaaccat ttaaaataga
   163501 taaagactct atatgccaat ggtgtattag ttcttcttta ctaataatat tattgaagta
   163561 gtttaatcga tgcgatacca ttaatttaga atgcatatcg acttcactac ttaccttaat
   163621 caccccagtc tctaataatt gtagagagcc aatatacgca aataaagttg gttttaaata
   163681 ccagtgttcc ctatattgtt tttggtcagg tacatttcct acaatgtagt cagtagaatt
   163741 acttcggtat gcgtaaatag ttgatttaga accaagtaaa ttaagatcga tatcataact
   163801 cccgctttta gctgcaatac attcaataac tgatggggcc acacatatac ggttggttac
   163861 actgtcttcg ccatcagctc tattacttgg aatatatggc cttaataaaa cataatcccc
   163921 aaggtatact gtcgatatgt gatacataat taacctattt aattaaaaca gataacgctc
   163981 tgttactgaa cgatattgtg acatgatgtt taatggatca acatccactg gtgctttagt
   164041 gacagttaag cgagcacctt ttaaaaattc accaatatct aatttcctta cagtaacatc
   164101 atggatagtg tttttcgtaa tccactcagt atcaatgcta ttgtgaggat tattattctt
   164161 aatccatttg tcagagtccc taaatggaat ggtataaaca tacacaacca tttttaaaat
   164221 atcattttta tcgatattat tttgacaata gattgtaata tccctatcaa cagtagcata
   164281 tctatcacta tcaaataact tttcgatagc gctaccaata cctaaataag atgcatcttt
   164341 ttcagatgac gttgcatata ggtattggtt agactcaata ccatcccaca taacaagttc
   164401 accagatctt ttaaatcctg gcattaattc atcttgttta taaagagaac catggtaaag
   164461 taattctggt ttattcataa taaaatccac tatgctttat aagagttatg gttatcaatt
   164521 aacttcaagg tagcagtgtg gccgtattga agtgattggt tactgtttcg atcagcatat
   164581 gctcgatgtt gattttgtag tattccggtt cttcgttcaa ttcccaaatg acagtcgcac
   164641 gtaatagtgc aggtgctatg aatctaacta ccttaccatg tgtgtcaaac tctacattaa
   164701 acattgcata atgttcagtg gtatgatctt tgtaaaaagt gaaagtacca gcgtaactgc
   164761 gaacctctat ttcaccgtga acactggagt agacttcctg gtggaatact ttacctttaa
   164821 ggcgtgtatt ctcttcaatg atatttacca attctttcaa tttgtcttta tctagttgca
   164881 tttgtaggtt cctattaata aatgtatacg atggatatct tttacgattt ccggtgctta
   164941 tccatatcta gttttacatc agcatatatc ttgaatctat cagatagact atccatatct
   165001 acacgcaatg cccgaatatg catatgagta tcttttggtt taccttcaga ctcccatacg
   165061 gcctttacga tatcaaatac cacattgttc aaatagtatt cgacttcatg ttcatcaagc
   165121 aaaagagtgt catggaaacc aatacgtgat aaaatggcgt aatcacgctg attaacatct
   165181 ctccaacctt tacgtactaa gtaactttta cagattccat cttttttaca acttttacta
   165241 ataatttcta taatgaactt atcatgccat ttataatcca taatcattac tccttcattt
   165301 aatcagcttc attactagag gaacagatag acttatgcca ttggccattt tagctaggct
   165361 atgatagaca tcgtctgctt cttgattatt ggtacaaggt atagaaatgg catcaccata
   165421 gtaaggactg tagttaatac ggtcgccata cacaccactc acaaaactat aatctaatcc
   165481 atccgtagta gtcataataa ctacaatatg atcatcccca actataccgg attctaaatc
   165541 ctcacatagt tccagttttt gttgcacacc tcgttgacag atccatacct cacggtattg
   165601 atgatgggga tatggattac atgctacatc attttcacta acgaagtaca tagtccccca
   165661 gttgtaagac tggaattggg ttgtttgttt gtgggcttcc catacctcct ccatacaaaa
   165721 ggtatgtttg ttaacccata gaccatcgtt attaagacta tcaacgatcc catcacggac
   165781 acgtactaca cggagtgttt tagtcatcta cgtaaccctc atcagataca taagtgcgtt
   165841 cagggctgaa cacatatttg atgttattaa ttacagctgt gatataaacc tgatattctt
   165901 ttgaaataga ttccatcagt tcaatagata cggaatttga actctgaata agtttattta
   165961 ctttctttag ttcatcaaat tctaaccgac cgtagattac accaacatct ctgaaactga
   166021 taactggata gtgtttccaa atataacaat tcagtttacc aagatgaatt acttgaattg
   166081 tttcatcgca ccattgtttc tttttcttat tgtagtattc aacacgacgt tcgatgaaga
   166141 cgcgagtacc agaaacagag gtgtacgcat tcagttcata accatactta tggtcaacgt
   166201 tatttggatc ttggcgccat tttggaatga atgctttcat ttgtattttc ctttttacga
   166261 aatagaagcc ctcccgaagg agggcaatta taccattatt aaattacgag tctatatact
   166321 tcttttaatt tttcaccagg ggtagctaga taatctacat tatatttaat agcaattaca
   166381 cccacaagtt cttttctcag tagctgttct acctgatcgc ataatttatc aatagctcca
   166441 tcttctacat cctcgtataa tggatattga ctataaatat tatcaggtgt aagtacagac
   166501 agtttcaatt ccccatcttt accaatgact gggtgatatg tctgtttaag acctttacaa
   166561 tgatagtgat aggtaatgcg ctgttgttta gtggtcatgt aaagatacct taaataaacc
   166621 gttgggtagt tccgtcttta aagacagtta gttgattaac atctttcaat gaattatctg
   166681 caatattctt agccaataac aatagatcat cgtgatatgt tttaatgaga actttaagcc
   166741 tctccctttg tttatatcgg aaacctttat taatcacagt aactccatct ggattatttt
   166801 tataattcag tacagtgatt ggtgtattcg gtacaaagac ggctagttcg tcatcgaata
   166861 caatgtaaac catcacttta taattattaa ccgattcttg gaattgttgt gtgattacat
   166921 tatagtcttt tgtgcgatgg ctaagaaaca gctcactatt agctcggcag aaactatgtc
   166981 gcgctttttt atcagcactc ataacagcga taccacggat aatgaattta ttatctaagg
   167041 tatattttct ttgagacatc gcatagtcga ctacatcaac atcgccgcca aatagcacgg
   167101 cattttcacc gtatccacaa ataagagcca tttataatta cctgtttaaa aattatattc
   167161 aataaattga agagtgaata gttcactaca ttcccatgta cgacttgcta atttatattt
   167221 acctttaaca ggtaagtcaa aataacgtaa tgctttttct actgaaccag cctcatgatt
   167281 aaccaataga acattcctag ccttcagaat atttgaacaa tttacaagtt cataatcatc
   167341 tcgcttaggt gtcaacatag ctacattagt gcctggtttt ctagcatacc agagcacctc
   167401 atgaccctct ggattaataa tagagatata tagctgacgt tcagcgggta accacaagtt
   167461 acgtggatca tactctccat taacatcaaa gaatttaaat atcatagagt tggaaccggt
   167521 tttgatggat cagcaattag tgcagattct tctacataaa ccattgcgaa gttttcacct
   167581 tctttacgaa taccagtaga aggtgttttc gatggatcat aaacgataat ttggcactgc
   167641 tgtccagctg ttaaataagt tgggccagtt aatgcattgg gttttggatg aggaatatca
   167701 attttagtaa tacaatattg accagtacga aactcacgca ttatattaac ctcttaatga
   167761 ataactgttg cagaaggacg acatttcata gttttaaaaa tgtcagtagg atagatatta
   167821 ccagcttgtc cgaaaggttt atcggctaga agaaactgcg gacaaactgt ttgtagataa
   167881 ccactatcag tgggtaggaa tccttcaata tcactgatga gaatttgcca gatgggcaat
   167941 tggttataat agtcatccat attgtagtat gcgtggagtt taccaccgaa cccatataca
   168001 aactgatgag tatcaattag acgaatacca aatttaggtt gtcgtcccat cctttgatct
   168061 tcttcaaatg cgctcagtaa atctgcaatc tctacgctac ccgtgatctg tttcacttct
   168121 tttaattttt caaaaatggc gtaaaaggta tttactgccg attccttagt gatgcatgca
   168181 gtgatcacca gttcaggaaa gagtggatct tctttattac acccacacgt gtaataaaca
   168241 acattgggac caatatcacc ttctcgttca agcacggcaa aaggcttttt ggatagtttc
   168301 atttgctttt caattaactg tctgctattc tcacgaatag atgcatattc gtgactggcc
   168361 ttaaaaatag gcgctttgta atctatctct tttggttcta ctagatcact tgccgatttg
   168421 ataactaatg ggttactcat tgtatatttc cttttctcat ataagaaaag ggaggtatta
   168481 ccctccctaa ttaagcatta gatatttagg ttcagtggtg gctcggatct tagcaataag
   168541 tgctttctga tcactaacct tactaatggg gtattctaat aaacgtaaat ccatgtcccg
   168601 atgtactaaa cccaacattg ccttattttg atgactatta ttacgtaatg cagcgatatg
   168661 tttatcaact tcattactaa cagtctttga aagccctact aaatacttcc cagttgcaat
   168721 gtgttcaata acataaacac ctgctccaac tatttcgctt cttttcccac gaccgtgcga
   168781 agtacttgac caactataac acttatcatc aactataaac atggttaatt cccgtcctat
   168841 aactatctaa ttggacggtc aagtattagc taccagtcca tgaatactta tcataaacta
   168901 accacattga atggatctta ttgatgatat tgaaaatagg ttcttggaca tcttcaaaat
   168961 cacctagatc agctgccaga ttggccatat attggaatag ccgctcagtt gatacatcca
   169021 ccagattggc aaatggaata ctggcatatg ggatttgctt taacatacca aacttataaa
   169081 ttttagcaaa ccatgcatcc aacattgcaa catctgcttt aaacatccaa taagtttcag
   169141 ctggatatgt gccgtcatgg atagagcaga acaaatcacc agtaatcgtt tcaacaagca
   169201 tttctacttc agcagaatta atttcgatca tctcaaccca cctttagttt actgcaatat
   169261 agtctaaact taagaatatc ctctactaag ttagaccata gagtatacct atttcgtgat
   169321 gcatttactt cttcaatctt agcatttata ttttggcgaa gaactttgta atgctgatac
   169381 gcattagtcg catgtttaga gaataagata ataatatcat caggactttt atttagcaca
   169441 tcagctagtg aatcatcatc atatatttca ataagcgcat taacgatacg atgatgaaga
   169501 tgggttagta attggtaaat atgatattcg ctaccaatat aattaccttt tataaaagct
   169561 cttttactgt agaggatctg tgcagtatct cttacgcatt caagtttcat tgtgcattaa
   169621 cctgatgtag atgaacataa aatccattac taggaccgct attagatgga tatactaaca
   169681 gatggtctcc attaacagac tcgattataa ctacagtgcc agctttgcat agtgtaagat
   169741 catagccgca ttcaccggtg ctattaataa tatctgtatt gactacaact ttgtcaccga
   169801 ctttaaatga atttgacata tatcacctca attataggcg tgaagaatat catccatatc
   169861 tgtacattgt acagtttcaa tttgattata attgtcggca tttaaaactc taaagccgcc
   169921 ttcgggatta ccttcatcaa cgcctaatac agttaggtca tctccttcat cggcaaactt
   169981 ccattctaga taaccattct ttttacaagt acgcatgatc caaatatcct gtgttgcttg
   170041 tagaatcata ccaacttgaa ctttattctt agcgataaga ctaataccat tagctagcgc
   170101 gcttgctaga cagctcactg ttgaactcat ttctttttac ctctttacaa ctcttctctt
   170161 cagtcagcca tgacttgtta aagatgctat ttatgatagg attgaatttc ggtgattctt
   170221 tctttttctg atcggtatcc atcgatatca cctatattga taattttatt aataccaatt
   170281 agcgtactac ctaaaaccgc tataactaaa aacaatgcta catatttcat tccttccatt
   170341 tgtgatacct cagataatat ttattttatt tggcatggtt gttatataac tttaaatttt
   170401 attataataa actattaccc cgtattaagg taatagttta ttatatttat tatagttatc
   170461 gataacccat tggcatgaca tatgtttagg agtatcacct agtaatttgg tgtacgttag
   170521 aaaatatatt acttgggctt tgttaaagtc caatccagct tcttcccaga tataacgata
   170581 ctgttcagtt ttatccccat gtgcagcaac cagaccagcg catgcatcaa tgtatcgatc
   170641 ctcaccagag aaaacagcac ttatgaattt atcagtatta tccaacatat actgagtcga
   170701 tttgattacc ttatcattca ttttcatttg aatatacctg tttatataaa aggatataaa
   170761 agcctccccg aagggaggcc attatgacgt tacattgtga aacgaattga cacaccacaa
   170821 ataggactat tgtcatctgt ccaaattttt gcagtaccat catttttaat agttaaacaa
   170881 taaccccaac ggagattatt tattttagtg gtataaccac ttttgaatac agccatgtct
   170941 ttataaagct gagggatagt tggcactacc tttgactgca ttttaccaga taaatcacga
   171001 tagtagagtt tatctacaat cacattatca aattttttat aatcaccaaa gacttcagat
   171061 agattaaact ctaccccatc tgctttcaat ggagctgtca taaaactacc ttgctcagtt
   171121 gtaaccatac tgatagcaac atcatggtct aatagaaatc gagtttcacc attagttttc
   171181 ttatatactg ggaaacttcc tagcggttgt agaacactca ttattaactc ctgattgaag
   171241 gtctataaaa ttgaccacta tagacccata tagcattcca caccaatctt ttttataacc
   171301 atatcagact cactatcaac atattcatta tcatggtaat actcatctga atagccaata
   171361 agtttttgtt gattgtgata atttaaaaag aaaataacac gcattacaat acatgcatac
   171421 ccaggatgat caagatacag ttcttcttta tctagatcaa agaaaagagt ttttatttga
   171481 actggttcat ttgtgaagat taactttatt ggattatcta actgaactac cttagggtca
   171541 ctatcgaaaa ccgtagtatc atgtttacct aagtaatacg taattgattt aacatagtaa
   171601 gttatatcct cggttttctc taaccgggtt atacaatagc cggttatgac tgaaagaaca
   171661 aacaatgata aaataactaa tattatctca gtcacattga ccacccatat aaagtgttgt
   171721 tatatcgata cactgcgaaa cagaatgctt acatggaata aatatttcat cgatggttaa
   171781 atcatcatca ataggttgaa tactttctaa tctaccaaat ccatcacagt taaatttaag
   171841 tgctggataa ccttcaatac ccatgctaat ccaactatta ttatgtttag ttacatggtt
   171901 gaatttaaaa ttacgcatct ttcctaaaaa ttcaattgtc catgtagcat ccttctgctt
   171961 cttcaaatgg taatatttat tcattagtat tcaccattat taagattagt ttcattctat
   172021 taaatagata gggggtccaa agacccccat tttcataatt aattagaatg cagaaatggt
   172081 caactcattg cacttaacgg cagcgagttt ttcccaattt tcttcatgtt ccatcaagca
   172141 ttcaattaca acatgcatgg accatgactc gccatcaata tttgcaaata caaagaaacc
   172201 atcatcaagc tcagtaatgc cactaatcag attatttttg atcaggtaga ccaattgatc
   172261 attaacgatt ttaacttcat gatcaatgag atggctggca tatttgctag tgatatcaaa
   172321 cacttctttt gatgaaagtg atccatcgcg tttgacggca gttaggctcc aattaaccaa
   172381 agacggtgaa caccaatgaa gaccatgcac attcatcaaa actggatgtt tgttatccat
   172441 agcttttaca gaatgagccc agtacttttc atcaatatac atttatattt cctttttttc
   172501 cagattgatt attttattac aatgccttca gcattgcgta ctgcttcttt agcaaattga
   172561 acatctccaa atacatgttc aataaacttt gatgcatctg acccagctac atcgcttgat
   172621 agtagtttca cagtcttggt aatcttacca ggataataga ggatgatatc ccatccatca
   172681 ctttctttaa cagagcgaat ttttagaata ggctcttctt taccaaggtg ttcaagacta
   172741 acaccacttt tgacagcggc ttcatatact acatcagaga tagacatatt agttaccttc
   172801 ttaaaagaaa gcggtcatgc gaccgcatct ttaatcagcg agataattcg cgctgatggt
   172861 tcgcgccaaa attcaatacg tacattattg aactggctat cgtgatgcat aaaagctgac
   172921 gattgctttg ctgcatcgtg attcataata gaacgtagct ggataatatt tttgtctttg
   172981 agtcggatac catccagatc aatgactttc agtccagagt tcatagtttt tacagttaca
   173041 tgttgcattt acaatttcct tttagttgga ttaaaaatct gttaaacttc ttttataagt
   173101 tatttcggtt ttgcgatagc tttaatgagt tcctgttcaa gttgcacgag ttcatcatct
   173161 gcgatgtcgc gtgaaacaca catacaccgt cctggtcgtt tataccaagt aatgcagaca
   173221 tcacgccaaa taagcgcacc ttcatcgata tcattgagcc tgaaagtctt tagctcgtca
   173281 gtgttaagag aaggaccacc aggataagga taaaatcttt cgtaatcaat tccactatat
   173341 ttcatcacta gggcatatag tggtggttga accattttcc aatatgaagc taatttaata
   173401 tcctcacttg gtacagatgc ccaatactct ttttctgctt catccatttc ttctggttta
   173461 ggaagtccac caatcagaca atatgcatgt tcagcaactt caactaagcg tgtatttttc
   173521 atagcttaat cctaatcttt gtaataccgc aatcgtgctc accgaactcg acttttctcc
   173581 agcccgcttc acgcaatcgt gctttaacaa ccttcattac agatggagca atttcatcct
   173641 tatgttcgac aacaatttca taactgcgaa taaaatggaa gttgttgaaa ccaggtaggt
   173701 cttcaagcat ctttctccga atacccgcac agacttcatt ggcttgccgt tcaaccaaca
   173761 ttgcatgaat ttcatttttg gtcggaatag agcaattgcc agtttctatt tgaagagttt
   173821 tgattgcatt ttccaaaaga gattttgaaa taccaagagt catcgtatca gttccccgtg
   173881 agttaaataa attttaatac gcgttttgat ggtttattat ttaccaatag atacaattac
   173941 ctcttttaat ttaccatggt cattaattgc catctgacaa gtggggcacg gatacgcatc
   174001 caatggcctg ccatcagcac cgacccgcgc aacatagatc ctatatcctt ttcctttgga
   174061 gaggatgata gaacgcaact cactatgcat ctcacaacgt agatcagaca atcctgcttt
   174121 tagagaataa cgtttctgaa caggatgtgt tttaccatac atattttggc tttcactaat
   174181 aatcctgcca cgcttatcag taatgactga ataaacacgt tgacgatgtt ttacataagg
   174241 gatctcgcga cacttttcca aagcataatc caacataatt gatttaccta tttgaaattt
   174301 agatagtttt atcacatttg taatatactg tttaaaatgc tttaaataca aaaaaataaa
   174361 atataagccc tcccgcaatg ggagggcaat ataataacta ttacaattta ttcgccattt
   174421 tacctggtac tataacccag tgtaaattac atttaatgtg tttattttta agagacattc
   174481 ctgagataca cacatcctct ttggttatgc taattttaaa taaagcttcc catttattag
   174541 ctgtgatgat ttcatcaaca gtgtgatgga atttaagtgt gttatctaat actgaaatat
   174601 aaaagtcttt attgggttga cctttagtta aatcaattat taacctatta tttaatttag
   174661 gtgaaaaagt tgttaatgta ccatcttcat tattttcaga tatataagag caaccagtaa
   174721 caatgaagac attatcattt acactattgg cataaattat ttttgggtgt ttaaaaatat
   174781 taattagata aacaataatt gctgacagga ttagtgcaat tactatatca gccattatta
   174841 acccctatta acaaagataa aataatctcg tagttcacca gctaaatcta atggttgata
   174901 attatcacta ccatcatcat aagggatata atcagcacct gcttctacag ccgctaaata
   174961 ttcttcctca ccaactgctg gaattaaatg aaacgctggg caatcgtcat tattgccatc
   175021 tagtatatct agcatgcctg taatgacact atctgctaca gccctgtccc gatcagctgg
   175081 ctctgtaaat tgatcaagtt tagagttatt gatagcatta tcacgcatat tgacaacact
   175141 actaataaat agttctttaa cttgttcctg tgttacaggt ttaacattac catcgccttc
   175201 aaaatagatc ataattacat accttgttat cagtagctta taaatttatt agttcattaa
   175261 cgcattattc gactgatatc atcagctatt tgtgattgta tcttttccgc tttttcttta
   175321 gctttttcta ctaacatagc aagttgctct tgcgtaaaat tacccgagta atacttaaca
   175381 ggtttctcac ctgctaaact aaggaaatgg ttcaatagtg catgtggtcc tttgaaaggt
   175441 tccgtaaatg tcttagaaac ttgataacgt agattaccag aaatatcaac tgcatcacac
   175501 tttgcacgga tattatcttt taaattttca actgggttta ctggccaata attctcacca
   175561 atacttatta ggtagtcaat atcctcttga gtaacattag gtataagttt gaatccgggt
   175621 atatttggat cattgccatc taggccagct gcgatgctat atataaatcc atcaagcata
   175681 tctctgatag atagtgcctt atctgtattt tgagtatcgg tatactgttt atgccagtaa
   175741 ttacgtgtgc tttgaagcca atttacaaag agagaagttt gttcctcttt tgtatattct
   175801 ctcggatcat ctactttctc ccattctttt tgtttattta tcttaggagt cttagttttc
   175861 tttacaggtt gttcaatcgg tgaatctgaa acctttgttt caaatcctat accaactata
   175921 gttttatcgg ttgtattgat catagaacat gaaacctttg tatatagttt ggttttatgc
   175981 gtttagtaaa ttgcgctgaa tgctcaatgt aataaatgca tttatcatta agtgaataca
   176041 ctgtataata gtttttagca catatatgtc gtatgccaat agtaacacat atttcccaac
   176101 cgatctttgt aaatacataa cctaactgat taggctctat ttctaaacat cttttgtcga
   176161 agttaaccat tgtggcttcc tcggaatagt tcgcaagtac tgaacaataa gtcgcgcgaa
   176221 ttcatccata tcgtcttcaa ctagaattaa ctcatccaat gtataccagc catcatcagt
   176281 tgtttcaatt agattagaat catctttgat ttctctatct aagatggcgt ataatctagt
   176341 tggtccaaaa tcaggctctt ctataacccc aagatgtatc aaagaatttc tattattagt
   176401 atcatctgtg atagttggct gaacactaat attggaagtt tcctctggga agttataact
   176461 atctaaaata gcaaaatcag ttaattgtct aatagccttt ctagtgaaat cataaacctt
   176521 cactatggga tgaatcacat aggttagttt atcattaact aaacgttgcc ttaaattaat
   176581 aaatgcgcag ttattcatcg acatactcat gtaccatttt aatagttttc aaaaatactt
   176641 cttgattatt actatcatct gcttttagaa taacaggatg acacataaat tcattttcca
   176701 atgatactcg ataatattca ttaattgtct gaatgaaatc aagcggggga taaataataa
   176761 tatccttatc tgtttcggcg taattaacta catttggttc atgtttaaat ttggatttat
   176821 ttaatttata aacaaagtat tttatatcat ttttatctac ttgtgataca aatacaattc
   176881 gttcatacat tgataaatca atatctttac caatattgat agacagtggc ataccaataa
   176941 atgagcgttt aatattttca ttcatttttt aattacctat ttaatagttt aatgttgtat
   177001 tagtgtaata tagatttcaa aaaaaattta atgtaaaagc cctctccttt gggagagggt
   177061 ttatgacttt atttatattt tttcttatga gtgtgataaa tatagctaaa tagcataccg
   177121 attgacattg atacagctac catacccaca tagaaaagtt cattactaag ttgcattaga
   177181 tttcctcaaa tagtttaatt tatcccacct agttttaacc gtccagtcgg ttaaaaagag
   177241 gacccgaagg tcctctaatt atttcttata actctcaggg catcccattt tgagtttgcc
   177301 atcctttggg tcttcagcga ataatacttc atctggacac ttcttaacag gagtgtcctt
   177361 cgccttatct tcccattcta caacaggcat ttctaatttc ttacgaaatt gatacgtatc
   177421 ataaagaaca tacgtaatca ttcccataag agagattacc catacccatg caacaattag
   177481 gatgattcta gttatcatac aactcctcgc cgactatatt gaaacaccca ttactgagtt
   177541 tttcagtcag catctcacca agatcacttc cctcgctctt tgccaaaagc ttaagtgcgg
   177601 gatcagtgag attttggtat attacatcga cattatccaa tgcgatatta atagcgagtg
   177661 ccttatcact ctggttttta tctatggcaa tggatagttc atcttgcagt attgcataca
   177721 tctccaatgg ctcaccgcca ttagtgtaga attgaaccat attctttgcc aagctgtgca
   177781 gcacgtagca agatgacacg gttacgggtt gtgcattaac cgacattgct accatagtga
   177841 taatgagcga gaagacgtat ttcatcctat tttccttttg aaagtattcg atatgaatta
   177901 aatgagttca acaattacca tgtgagtgaa tttctcacca atatgcttca tgcagtaatt
   177961 gccataatac ccgctgataa aagctgccag attaggagta gtcacattgt aaccttgact
   178021 acggatataa tcatggatct ctttactgtt aaggtcatta ttgattttat taagactatt
   178081 gaatacgaat gttaacgcaa tccaattatt ggtatccaac tcatctttga gtttagcaga
   178141 gttgttgagc ataagcacac caacttcatc tgcgctatga ccttcactca ttcgaaatac
   178201 agcttgttta gtaatggttt caaccattgc acacgactgc acagtgagtt gagcatcttt
   178261 tttaccaatc ttgatttcag ccattgcggt attgaacatg ataccggtaa tggcaatgag
   178321 accagcgaaa gctgctgcaa ttacattttt cattttaaat ccttcttcat ttatttaatg
   178381 gtaagaatag taattttttc aggatttact ggaactttaa ttttagattt atgttggaga
   178441 aactcaacaa ccaccataga cttatccatt ttatacactt cacatacttt gacaagccta
   178501 tctactacgc aaccaatttt accggcattt tgagaaaaga aagattttgc ttttctaata
   178561 gcctcgcgtt tctcaagcat ttccatatgc atattttcaa tatgtttatc gcgttgaaca
   178621 cgattaaact tacgcatatg tcgttcgatc ttactaattt cagaagagtg taatgaataa
   178681 gcagcagctt ctttcagttt ctcatatact tccactgcca ttaccacgtg atcatcttca
   178741 aaatttcttt tcatatctat gcctttttta ctgtttgatt aaatttgaca ctgcttcttg
   178801 tttacattga gtattcatcc ataatgcaat gtctttgggt tcttgtccag tttccaccat
   178861 atcgataatg atacgggtat tacgttgtgc tttctcacgg gcatttaaca tatcaggatc
   178921 attaataatg aattccctac ccataactgg atctaatcca atataagctt tagatgcaat
   178981 agttctcacc attgcttcat attggtcaca tccacgttca gttaatacaa ggttatctgc
   179041 attggcacta ccgccaaata tcaaacctag gaatccatag aaaaaagtgt gacgtattgt
   179101 cttccaacaa atacgcatct cttcattttt tgtataaagc ttttcccaat caaacattaa
   179161 atagaaactt tctttttgga tagaagggtg taaccaaata ggtttaatac ttacttcaag
   179221 aagtttacta tttggattct taccgataaa gataacttca acaatggctc gtgctaaagc
   179281 atctttttct ttaccattcc atccaaattt tatttcatca gccgtaatgt aaagacgtat
   179341 tccatcaccc acgtatttgg gtaaccaaac agctttacct agttgcactg gaacatcatt
   179401 agggattccc ccaaccatcc aggtggcctt ggtgaaatga atagcaacat catcattcaa
   179461 ccattttaga atagctggcc ttacccaact atctaccaaa ttaccacatg tcaatgcagc
   179521 tagcatagcc atgagcataa tgacaatata gatactaatc atagtctact ccaagttaaa
   179581 tttagtacca attgcttcaa cacaattttc agctaaccta tctaggatag ctccattggt
   179641 aaatcctttt cgtttattta ctcgaatatc aactaagttt aacttggcat ataccgcacc
   179701 tgcatagaac tccaagtcat ccatatcctt acgagagatc atgtctaact gcatcattat
   179761 ctcaaattgg gataggttct tatcataaag ctcagttgct ttttgtgaaa gatttactgc
   179821 cacattacat gatttcttag taatacccac ttctacagcg tgggcaggct gacatgcaat
   179881 ggacaggatt ggcaggaaaa ggaataatag ccaattctta agcatgttgt acctccatta
   179941 ttttagagta agtggttttg cttcaaacgc acctgccgct acacaacgct ggaaataacc
   180001 attaatgatg aatttctcag gagtggtctt atagacttta gcagcatttg ttgcacgtgg
   180061 caaacttgcc tcaattgcca ttttatctac cttagaccat aggtaaaata gaccagtgag
   180121 ttcttcaact ttagactggt tgatctttag atctttagtg ttattaagga tataatgaat
   180181 cctttcataa gtcttcattt gcacttcagt tacagatgca ccttttacaa acaattcatc
   180241 tgcctgtttt acaaactcga tgcatgaatc acgattagtg tacatgacag ccgagttagc
   180301 agtgatagtt acaatagaca acataaatgc aattacatat ttcataatga attacctcaa
   180361 aattaatttt attaactatt ggtttcacca cgagtattga attctaaatc caatacaact
   180421 ttagtaaatt cttccagtgc accaccctcg tagatgagtg ggtcactgtc accccggtac
   180481 atgctaccta ccggtacttg accacgaaac accatcagca tatcgttttt tactatgaca
   180541 tgatgttcat ccccgacagc aatgtcttgg atgtgtctcc agcgttcacg cagtaagctg
   180601 caagcgcacc atacggattt caaacgttca gtcattgtat tgccctcttg gttattaaat
   180661 tcatatttgt aatatagctt tttaaatagt ttaaatacaa aaaaagataa ataaaaccct
   180721 ccccgaaggg agggtgtata ttaagtaatt attttaacat acaatttcat tatcagaaaa
   180781 tagtttatta tattctttta gtgcatcccc accaaccata gtacacctgc catagagaac
   180841 agatatagcc agatctttaa tagcggggtg acaattattt aacttactga ttagttgagc
   180901 tttctcagtc agatacagtt cagcaaaatc aggcttatca ttaacaatcg accacatgtt
   180961 tgaaatggaa tctagtaact taagagattg accactccat gaaatgcgag aaagtctttc
   181021 atgttgtaaa ctaatcctag ttttacgatt accttcgtaa gttacatttg ttagttcagt
   181081 tactaaatta acaacaggga ttgagaatag tttagttaga tcagaagcag ttacagcagt
   181141 atcctcaatt acatcatgta accatgctgc tttataagca gcgtgagata ggtcgaataa
   181201 ttgcgccatc tcagctactt gtaataaatg atgccagtaa ggttttcctg aaccatctcg
   181261 caattgacca acagcagtat gtgccgcaat ggcatatgat gcagccattg cattacccgc
   181321 attggaatat ttgccattac ctagatggtt agttaagaga atattctctt tccctccttc
   181381 tagaatatcg ataatttcat tcattagcat agctatattc ctatttaaat tattggaaac
   181441 ctaatatagg tcttcactaa ataaatattt agttactaat ctattttcta attcagctcg
   181501 atataactga ttattattct tagcgataat tactgcttct tccctagagt ggaagttttc
   181561 atactgatca ataaaacctt gttcatgatc atctcctgca tattcatgca ataccttaag
   181621 accaccatac attagctgtt gttgagtcat tatgattgat gaatgcctcg ctgcaatgaa
   181681 ataaacatcc ttccatctat tgcaggcggc aactatcctt aatttcacat cgggatgttg
   181741 ttcccaccac catagaccag tttcctcatt ccaatacctt tctttcattt gagtttttct
   181801 aaactcacct tgtatgtcta aaagtctaaa tgcctcttct ttagacatag cttgtagaat
   181861 aggatactta tccatttaat acagatacct aattgcgaaa tagaaagagc cccgaagggc
   181921 tcttattata caagtagctt ttcaatagtg aagcttgtcc agaccattgc cctataacca
   181981 acactctctt cagtataagt gatatcatca aacttattag gtggcatgaa accacgttgt
   182041 gtactagcat cagtcacaac aagattagaa tcttttaaag tttcatttag agccttaagt
   182101 ttatccttac taattgatcc cttaacatgg aacttgaaat aagcatatcc tttatgattg
   182161 atacgacaac tgtcaagaac agtttgttta tcattcattt ggctcatcag atcactaata
   182221 actgcatcat cttcaggagt atcgtcattg acaatattga ttaattcaat ataagttggc
   182281 attctttttg tttccttaat tagattgact acataagata attttttaat taatattcta
   182341 ttaaattttt aataggagcc cactgtgatt aaatgagata atacagttat gtcccatcat
   182401 ggcaatatga taagatatta tattatcacg tgtatcattt gaaatcttgt tcaccttaaa
   182461 ttcattcatg atcgcattat gaatggctaa gtctttttct cgatactgct ttgagaaaaa
   182521 cataatatca ttatgattaa tattgatagt atccattgta ttaagaaaat cttcaacatc
   182581 aaacttttta atagtttcag attttccaac acaacgctcg gttttatcaa ttaatgaaaa
   182641 accaatagtc ctaattggtt catccttatt atggaagcta taattggtaa tactcatacc
   182701 taccaatagt ccatttttat ctacattaac tactttagaa tcagtgtact tataaatatc
   182761 attgattgca taaccagctg aatataatac atctttaaaa tgactagtta ctttatcaat
   182821 aataaagttt tgataatctg attgatatag tttatcacta tattcaagct ttttgataat
   182881 atcacttagt tcatgataca cattggtaaa actattcgaa aaataattat cttttattcc
   182941 taacctagtt aacagatcta gctggatttc ttttttagat agcttcgtag aattactaag
   183001 tttttcaatg acggatgtaa tcgtacgtag atcaattgct agtgaaagtg atttaaagat
   183061 attattaatt ggtgtatcag atagctttga aatagctatt agtagattat ctaattcatc
   183121 attagtaatt ttcagttctt tcacaatgtc attatattca attagtttac catcaataat
   183181 attacagatt agaagtttat gtaattcttt aatattggta ttaacttgta gattattcat
   183241 ttttttacct tttagttaat ttaaaattta tttacagttc taagaaaata ttcagatgga
   183301 tcgtcgaaga agacaatact atcaacaaca ctattttgtc gagtacacct tactttgata
   183361 agattatatt ctctgaattt attaagaccc caagcttctt tagcacgatg gcgtaatcca
   183421 ctaccaacaa tagccccata cctagtttgt tcaacaaata aataaacatc ccagccatga
   183481 tgattatcat ggtattttgc gtagtattta ttgtctttag ttttgtttaa actaagacta
   183541 tacctttctg tctgtagttg attaatattc gatttaatca tttcatttaa tttgggttcc
   183601 actatatgaa tgacatcgcc agcagtagtg gccattacct ttagtttgtg atgcacgttc
   183661 gtaagaacgt cctcccaaat gttagtaact acgtccatct attaaaacct cgacaaatta
   183721 atttgatttt gtaatacaca catgtaatat atatctcaaa taaaatttag tgcaatagcc
   183781 ctccccgaag ggagggccat atgctcttat tatcgattaa ctacacgata attatcaatg
   183841 ataaactcga tgtactgctc gacatcatgt aagaagcagt tgtaactata ccgatcaagt
   183901 ttatttaaag cttcagttag aactggttcg atatagatat ttatttcagc tattgatgga
   183961 atctcaacat acttgttttc atattcggta agctgctcct ttaccttagc catttgcttt
   184021 ttgtaaatgt attccatcga ccattcttta taaatggagc gtgccccatc aaagagatgg
   184081 taaccaaatg cgatgccacc tagtaccaga acaccagtgg aaatagttga cacattcatg
   184141 atatatctcc ttttttcaag attgaattca tattagtaat atactgttta aatatgtttg
   184201 aatacaaaaa aaacacaata taaaggcctc cccgaaggga ggcctttatg gtaactttgt
   184261 aaaagactta ttatagttga aagtctttat cttcttcaat gatttcataa cctggtaaat
   184321 taactatatt tttatttaaa cggactcgtt catctactag gtatttaact actttaagta
   184381 attgacttat cgacaggtca ttattttcat cagtatctga tttaaaaata cgaccactgg
   184441 taggtgaagc attcgtaaaa caaatacctt cattatcttt ataaatatca taataccata
   184501 cgacatatgg attattggta ttacttatga caaatactaa aaacagatct tcatcatcac
   184561 cttgaccact caggatcccg atattttttc gatgcgttat accacctgta ataactaggc
   184621 cgttgacatc atcactgaat ttaaatatat catacccacc ttcaagttta ccattttcaa
   184681 aatactgtaa tagcgcacca cctactacag caccccatga aaagaagtta tctttattta
   184741 aatgctcaac catcttaaaa atcctcttta ggttcagtga tccgagaata aagaacaaac
   184801 atatcagtta ggatatttct atctagaatg gtacgtgtaa gtaagattcc atattgaaat
   184861 atacctgtag tatacaaatt ataaaacaac ataaaaagag agaggataaa ttcctctctc
   184921 tttatgcaac taaatagttt tattcttttt gcttttcttt agcttcacgt ttagctttga
   184981 gttctgcatt attaagccgc caagcagctt gcatagtagc tagattgaca aacttaggct
   185041 gttgcttatt tttaactttc atttgctaat tccaaattta tttcaaatgg ttaatctaaa
   185101 ctattaaatt gcttcatatt cttcatgcat aatttaatcc tcagtcagcg tagtataatc
   185161 tacataaaga tcattgagtt gctcttttaa tgaaatattt atttttaatt cattaagagt
   185221 aatcctattc caatgtttac gcggattacc acatagcata caacgagacc taccgcagtt
   185281 aaacggatta tgtttacgcc atttaccttt agcctttgct gaaggattag tgtcattata
   185341 aagactcgcg gctagtgaaa cataataatt aactatacga gtattgtgat gacgattaag
   185401 ttgtacagtt agtttgttgc ttgacatatt tatactccac cttaataccc ctaccccaat
   185461 atggagtagg gtaaagtatg tagtagagta aattgaatac attaactttt aacattctaa
   185521 acttcattaa ttttccacaa tatcctggat ggtaagtaga cgttcacgca tcgtcagtaa
   185581 gaaattacga taaggttcac cggcgtccaa aaaaggtggc atgtttaacc tattagtaac
   185641 ctcttctaga aattctttat acttataaag attaatagtg aatttattac aatctggatc
   185701 agtagtagtt gggataatat aattacgaat aaggtagtaa atatgaaaac tgctaccata
   185761 ttcaattaaa gtataaggat tattatcaat gaatttctgt gcttcttttt ctcttaaggc
   185821 gaaatcttct cgttcaacga tttcatgaag tagtggtcct aagaactgca ttggaatcac
   185881 accatacgtt ttagtgaact tcttaatatc cttatatatt acttctggat taggatatac
   185941 ctcacgagtc cgaccaatat ttttaactag atatagtttt tcttttacta agatattttc
   186001 gatgcatagt tcatctttaa atagcataaa atattttcct tttaataaga tggtattaaa
   186061 cttttttctt tattgactaa tattttcttc gttcggtacc ctgtagtttc gcgaatgtgt
   186121 cgatcttgta ctggtcaaca aaatgccagg ctagatcggt aagtgcatag atgtccggac
   186181 gttcgtattt accgaagtct ggtttctcac gactcaattg aaaatcgatg aactgatcta
   186241 atatagggca acgatctatc agatcctgtt cagtagcccc aaccttatca ttaaccagtt
   186301 cttggatacg tttataaagg ataggatctg ttagaagagg cagtagatca tggaatacca
   186361 tcggtggatg ttccagactt tcacggaccc acattgcagc caacagagga cgaagagaat
   186421 agaagtattt cttcatccgg accttctcat ctgacaacca acgcattttg gtttgtttgg
   186481 ccatcgagat ataatgcatg taactcgatt cagggatgaa gtgctttagc gcagcatcac
   186541 ggattaactt gtagtcccga tcaaccttac ggtaaacgat tggggagttt agccattcca
   186601 agagagtggg gttagacttg taagcaagtt gaagagtctt agtgatactc caaccagcca
   186661 ggtctagttc tttagacacc atctcttcaa tagtatcacg tgcttcatta tccacacgaa
   186721 cataatgact cggatggtta atgtaaatga aacgaacgtc atagtcacta ttggttgaag
   186781 caaagcccca tccacgacta ccggactcac aggcatagat aacctttaca ccatatttct
   186841 tttcgatgcg attaagttca gcatcgatga ttgcgcgcat ctcatcgcta actggatgtc
   186901 gtggatcaat catgtggtca ccttaatcat tcgaaatttc tcttctttac cgatatccag
   186961 atacatgaac atcgaatttc tccaagggaa ataaagcctc cccgaaggga ggcatttatg
   187021 ttagacagca actttgccag caatgtgtgg atgatattcg tagttctcga taacaaaatc
   187081 atctacacca atttcccgaa tatctttacc aatagcttct tctttaaaac gaatggtagg
   187141 tagaaccttc ggttcacgag ttaattgaag atcggtttgt tcttggtggt tagagtaaat
   187201 atgtacatca ccaccagtcc agataaactc ttcagctacc atattcattt ggttagctaa
   187261 catatgggtc agcagactgt agaacgtgat attaaagggt tttcctaaga aagtatcgac
   187321 gctctcttat gttcacccag ggtcgttaat cctgagccgt ttacttaaat gactttataa
   187381 ccagaatact ttggattctt gctgttaatt cggtatgtta ttgtaccctg tgatactccg
   187441 agagccttag ctgcatcggc ctgggataaa taaacaacac cgtccacttc aagtttgttt
   187501 gagttagttg gctttatacc gcgtttgtta tccgtcaact tttttctggt ttcttcggaa
   187561 tgtgttttac cgtagaatgg attacgttcg cctgttctct gagaagctat ctccgacatc
   187621 ctggctcttg tctcatcact agctttaatg ccaagacggt aagtgttacc cgtgtgtaac
   187681 tcggatagag ctaccttaac ttcttctgtg tgagtacgac catacatccc attctgctca
   187741 cctagtcgac catacttttc ctgacgagcc tcggctccaa tctcatcaag tctgatacgt
   187801 attgtatcac tccgcttctc gatgatttgt tctttgaggt tatgcctggt taagttatca
   187861 ccacccttgg agtgtctacc aatattaaga aggttacctt cttcttcatg cttggttatc
   187921 cacatctgtt cgagtgtaaa tgctgattcc cgactttcac aacgatagta ctttaacgag
   187981 aatctttcac cgttatcgta ttcttgttgt aatgggtagt tatggtgctt ggaattacta
   188041 aggtctctga aatgtcgttg aacgcgctta actaaatctc gcgcacttcc gacatatacc
   188101 tttccttctt tggtgaatag gcaatacaca taagctacgt cattaataac accctcctta
   188161 tctggcggag tcattaagta aaccgctgca tgtctccatg caggacagac tatatcacga
   188221 tctcttaaaa agagacccct accttttcgg accacttggt cctactctac tcccttcctc
   188281 ttctcagagt ggtttcgata gtcgttaggc atttatgacc gtagtcaatt tagcacggga
   188341 ttgtctcata gagagtttcc ccgtttagat aggttattcg actaggattg ctcctagaag
   188401 gcgctagtat ttaacgctgg tagagttggc aactcaatgc acgtttagga acaccaagtt
   188461 tatcccacag tgcgtgatca gtttccggtt gcgcaccttc aaggaaaata cgttgagctt
   188521 cggtgtcatt aagttgggcc cagtcatacc gttcttctaa cgtcagttca cgagtccaga
   188581 actggaaaaa gctatggcac ggtgggagtg actgttcatc gacaagttgt ggtgcccatg
   188641 cacaaacgat gatccgacga gaatcagggt tagtcttaag ttgattaatc acgtcttgaa
   188701 tctgatcgat acgtctagta acaacacacc gatcattctc catgcaagta cctggaatat
   188761 caactacgaa gtcaaagcca cgtgcctcgt aatcaaccca ctcgtgtttt gggatcacac
   188821 gagtatcttc aagatcacgc caagtcttac cgtaaacagc acctagatcg ccgccgacca
   188881 ggcgtgctgg ttctttatgc gtcaaagcac gatacagccg tttgttatat tcagtatgaa
   188941 taccttcagg atttttggct tcatcgaatc cttcagtagc gagcctattc cacgactttt
   189001 cactaactcc aatgacgtat tggatttcct cacggttaac tggatgttca tcccagaaag
   189061 cctgaatagt ctctggggcc atacccgact cgaactccac tacagtctcg atgattggag
   189121 tagagtcatc gttcatgcaa tggacgtaca ttacgaatgg ggcaccaatg agggtagtta
   189181 ctgctttgag aacggcctca tcagtcatcg gcgcatataa cgcggtattt ggtttaaccc
   189241 attcattcca aatgcgtaca ccattttcaa ttaaataatc tacacgagta tcaccagaaa
   189301 gcatccagaa taattcatgg ataacggatg gaagatgaat tttcttagtg gttactacgg
   189361 gtagaacgtt gttacgtaaa ctataacgtt cttgttgacc aaacatgctt tgggtgccag
   189421 taccagtacg atcaccttta tgtacaccga gttctttaac taaacgaatt gaattaagat
   189481 attgttccat tacttgatcc ttggattgtc cactagtcca cagttgaacc agagatgctt
   189541 atcatggcgg cgatcatcac taatagacat gatcgtaccc ttaccatctt taaagttaat
   189601 aatcaatgct cgaactcggc cattggcaag agcattgaaa attttgtacg accttacact
   189661 gaatgcgatt ctttcatcaa gacgatccat actttattcc tctagtctta ctgataatca
   189721 cagatcaacc tctattcgtt tgtatttgat ttcaaccgga atacctaatt cattttttac
   189781 aagattaaat gagttttttg atggagtgta tgtagcaact ataacggctt gactatcagc
   189841 tacagctacg tctcgccatt ccatgtgcat gttatcgaaa tcatctttac ccatgatcaa
   189901 gtaataagac gtatcattat gcgtaatggt attttcaaac ggtctaatta caaaagcact
   189961 taaactagac ggtatacggt gtcctacttg ttcaagtgta actgtataca taaaacctcc
   190021 tagacggtat acgggagtcc cgaaggactc cctaagcgca actaaccaat cggctagtat
   190081 cttacctata ttattagtct atcagaagta tttttattat agaccaatac gagtcaaaat
   190141 ttcagcccaa cctttctctt tggcatatcg caataggcta ttttcaatat gggtttcact
   190201 atagacaata ggttcatggc caccttgcac atgatacatt gttaatggtt ccaccacatg
   190261 ttgactagac caagcatcgt ataaacgatc attgatttta atcaccacat ataccatcaa
   190321 tttatcgtcg atgtcaagat caatacctgc tacaaatgca ttaacattgg aacgcacttg
   190381 gtcagcagtt agttgcactt gcaacccgcc atgtacttca aattcgatat tacagatatt
   190441 cttatttaac caagtataca ctgcctgatt agcatatgtc tcaattggat cactactacg
   190501 taaatctaat aatggtccat atgtttctaa tgatgagaca ctggtatcaa ctaggtcatt
   190561 caatgagtat tcggtactag aacaactatc taaaacacag atagtgttat cctcgatatg
   190621 gataggtaat accttgaata ccacattagc aacattaggt aatgacgtat ctggttcaga
   190681 actattgaat ggagtataaa ataatcgatc agccacttca gtatcaatag ttgatacatc
   190741 cattggaatg aatccattaa gatcttgttt gattacgtca ttgtgtccaa ttccagaaaa
   190801 agataaatac attttctcag acatatccgt acctatttat ttacacagat tagagtatgt
   190861 tctactttac tggtactaga agaaaaataa cgtaatagaa caccatcgct gatttttaca
   190921 gtctctacat tattacgaat agcacttgct ttagctagtt tttgaatacg ctcaatcgcg
   190981 ctaaaacaag tagtcatgtc agagaactca gtggttgact gcgatgcacc attggcttga
   191041 taaccagcga tactgatact actaaaaaga attgctaaag ttgcattcat ttcttaccac
   191101 ctttaataac agtgagtttt ggtggaccag taggacgaga aggtttatta ataataatct
   191161 gcgaattgga agaattattg aaatcctcaa ccatcttatt tacatcattg tcaaatgaat
   191221 tagatgtatt atcacccgag tccacagttg attcactaac cacatttgaa atagggtaac
   191281 tgaggagttc catcataagt acattgatgt tatcctgata gttttcatta cgtgtacaat
   191341 taataacccg ctcacaccaa tccataatta attctggtgc attctgttta attgcagtta
   191401 ccgctactct aatatgtgca tctaattctg gattactaaa ttcagttact ctgttaatgg
   191461 cgctttcaat catctgatca tgctcattct cagatgtatt ccttacaact aacttaccat
   191521 tagtggtatc ggctttattt ttaaaattaa cctcagtgac attacctacg gtagttaata
   191581 ctgggttttt gtcaactaca ttattaacag ttccttctaa tgttgcacga atagtatctg
   191641 cattgagata tctatctact agcggcattt caaagaatgc gttagaatta tcatcaatag
   191701 gtgtaactac acccaatact gcataaagag gaagtttaat actgacccca actccattta
   191761 ctgttacatt gaaagagata tattcgtcac tgatataaaa attctttgca cagcgtggat
   191821 ggatattgaa agtgatagtg tgatcttctt tcgcatgctt tagagctacc tcagataaat
   191881 caggtactaa ttgagtatgt gctacaatta gaatatctct gaagttattc tcaagaaacc
   191941 aatcataggt agctcgaaga atatggccag taagtaatga ttttaccttt agcatatttg
   192001 tattaccttt aaataaatta taggaagata tcttctactg agggcactat attcttttct
   192061 tttacaagtt cagtagattt ggtataatgt gcattaaata gtttctttaa atctgctttt
   192121 tcatatttta cagtatctgc taatttccaa atagtaagac ctagatgaat actaactgaa
   192181 ttaacatgtt ttacgcatag atcaattaat ttgttaaact cttctaattc atttttaatc
   192241 aacgatgcat ctaaagcctg gtgcaaacga ttagataatt taactttatc tttgtcaatt
   192301 gtaaagttat tttcaatatc cttagcactc atcggtggtt caactttata ccacacattg
   192361 gttagtttac cgtccacacg cgtcgtgatg ggatgtttat aatcagtcca acttctatgt
   192421 agattatgtt tatcatcaag aacatctaca gtaactttct cattacctgt aaagaatgga
   192481 tacattaggt tgcctttatt ttatcaatga gtaattttaa tagttcatca ttagttaaat
   192541 tgtctttatt tttaataatg tcttttagtt taaacatatt gaaagtatac cacaaccact
   192601 tatgaattat ataacaaatc actataacta ataatagtag tgaatgtaat gctagcatta
   192661 taactaccta ttttgatatg acttgaccaa atatgtaata tagatttcaa aaaaaattta
   192721 atgcaataaa ggagagctaa atagctctcc tatttatgct tatttatttt tctttcttga
   192781 cttatcttta ataactaagt ctaatgcttc aaacatttta acagcagtta aatggtcgat
   192841 agagtatgcc tttttacgta aacgtccaat agctactgta tactggtatt cagataaacc
   192901 atcactcata ttgtcaataa ttgatagtgc ttctttataa agcctgttac actttatcgt
   192961 gtgtttgatg gcataataac cccagttaat taaagccatc attataatca gaaacaaaat
   193021 acctataatt actgtcatga tatcattcat ttgctgtttc cctattatta cattttaata
   193081 taatcaatga gttgatatcg taaataaaag atgtaaaaat atgttgattt gttattttag
   193141 atgattcttt atctataatg tcttggacag cattttgata gaaaaaataa cttatgccat
   193201 tgggcatttt atctaataca tatctaacct tataaacacc catccagtga atataatgat
   193261 tttttatatt aataatgaaa gttacacatg ttgatatagc cgttagtgtt atcattgata
   193321 taacaaatac tttatacatt tgcaacccac agattctcat ctagatgaaa taaaccagcc
   193381 ccgaagggct ggtatttatt ttacaaccac agctttaccg tagttgttat ccatacaggt
   193441 tttaaatgat gtaacgtatg catcacgtgg gctttgtcta cgtgaataca caacgtgcac
   193501 ctctttaatt gctgctggga gaacattgta aagaacgtta tctttgttct tcacgccgta
   193561 cccttttagg gatcgtaggt tttcttccca ttgtaaaatg ggtgttttac gctgacgtgc
   193621 ttctgctgtg gcatgtgcta taagtgcaac accattacag taattctcgt caactaccaa
   193681 cgatgcagct agtgggtttg atacgtataa caacgtactt aatacggcca ctaacttcat
   193741 tacgtgtgtt aaacattgca tcacgttgta cctaggttgc taagatcaga atataaagct
   193801 actaaaatag ccttaaatca ttctacaacc ttaacgttac catcttcaat aactagatct
   193861 ttacctacaa catcggcaag atctaactta tcctttactt ccagtttctt gatactgtgt
   193921 acaaaacgga atacagatag acgaagaatt agttcttctg gtacatcaac aacatcaata
   193981 aagtattctg atgggttgat atcacaattg acatattccc aactttgtct tagttcagtt
   194041 tcattctcag ttacttgtgc atcaagaact tcttcaaagt taatattggc aatattagta
   194101 tcattatcat tcagataagt aaattgaaga ctagcattat taatgaattc ttcttcaact
   194161 acagttagtg cacgttgagc gtgaatgggt agatgatatc gaatacaccc attaataata
   194221 acctcatttg ccttttcaat ataacgttct tctttgaatt ttacattaga tacgacgtaa
   194281 tctaggattg ccttgtaata ttctttatga tctgggtggc tcttttcaat ccactgtcgg
   194341 ctacttacgc taattttttt ctcggctaga aaatctcgga atttagcacg atcgatataa
   194401 gcggtacgtt ttttcatcag tagttcctat tatttaacat ttctaggtgt tagttcgata
   194461 tgtgaacaga tcacataaga tgcacatgcc agtacatcta aaccataata ctcatcataa
   194521 tggaaatatc ctctgagatt accttgttta gtaaaggtgt attcatcagc taaatctaac
   194581 tcgttacttg tctctagcac attgattaat ttatcatatt caacttttag tgctatatca
   194641 gtacagatta tttgcttgat atatttatca gagtttggat catttttata atctaaagta
   194701 tcagttaata cagtggttaa tgctagaata acatagtcat ggtaactttc cggttgttta
   194761 atctcacctt caggtatttc aatccattcc caaccatgtc gtaatatatt tagcattaca
   194821 tgccacttac tggcttcatt actaaccaca gctattggtg aatcactata aggtttatac
   194881 aaacctgttg tttttaaaag atctttttta atagcagcta tatataacgg gcggttttct
   194941 gacattttta taactcacat atatttcaaa tgtttgccaa ttggtttatt agggttattc
   195001 atataaccac gacctgctgc tgccctaatt actactttct gtatatctgt taattttcta
   195061 taattatcac caattaattt aagtatgata ctttctatag aatcattagt taattcagaa
   195121 ggatctgtta ctttgaaata attatatact aattctcttt taactagaaa atcagctctt
   195181 tgtttttctt taattcgttt ataacgttga gatacatgga taaatgaaaa taaaacaact
   195241 atccagaata aggtcaaaag taggtactca taatctacat tcatttttaa tccctatctt
   195301 tttttcaaat tatcttgtaa ctcaactagt gttctgttta ataaactaat ttgtttctgt
   195361 tgttcacata caagttcact taacgtatta atctgcgcct gtagttcttt agtattagta
   195421 tcaataacat caagaatata ttctttattt ttcttaggca ttctttgctt cctcaacgtt
   195481 aattcaccga acggcagaaa agatgactgg gcagccaaca ctcttttaga atgtcttacg
   195541 aagtttaatt ggtataagca ttaaataata tctcttgatg cccatgtacc atctacagag
   195601 tcatttacaa atggtgcacg atcaccaggt attacttgag cccataaatc cacctcaagt
   195661 aatatccgac gacatgtata aaaaggctct acttctaccc tgtatgaatt atctttagga
   195721 tcaatataca cagtagcaac tagcttaggc tgggctcttc gccatttatc ccatacttta
   195781 agaattactt cgccttccat tctggctata cgtggagtta tctttacctc actaatgatt
   195841 agcccatctg gacctaccac tcgtttaggg gatagccatt tatgataacc aatatcatta
   195901 atcccattct ttgaaaatac cgagtcttca agatatcctc tcacaccagg gtataacgga
   195961 accattgtaa gcatatgaca cctatagtga tccattggat gcccataaaa ctgaataagg
   196021 attttgagtt aattggaatc taattgcaaa gttttcgatt tcccaaaaac gatcagtctt
   196081 attccactct aattcctttt tcgccagatc aacattaatt gttgatataa tacgattacg
   196141 ctcttcttca aatacagtaa acctgacgat tgctggaaat aagcaatctc tttctttata
   196201 aaagtttaaa gtattcttat cgatataacc tggtcctgga ataatttcaa ggatattaaa
   196261 atcagtccat cctaagtctg gtgtacctag atcaggtaaa tgttttaaaa ccccattgcg
   196321 tataaagggt tttccatatt ctagtgtgac ttcatgaaaa gaagaaccat agattttcat
   196381 acaaccacca tgcgttttaa ttcatagggt tagtatgttt agtactgttt gaattttatt
   196441 tcattacaga cgatcgcttt gttatgcctg gtgtttgaat attttagact agtttcaata
   196501 aatgctttct ttttcatata tacacttacg caaaataaat agggactctc attaagagtc
   196561 ccttaatatt aaacgaataa taactccagt actaatactg gaaatttatg ccgatattgt
   196621 ggatgtacat acgtatgaaa tttatgtgtg cctaaatgga attcaacgta cagtacaata
   196681 aaatctttag ctgcatttcg atcatgtacg taaacagtga gtatttcacc atcatcatct
   196741 ttcttacgtc cataatcaaa atagtaattt ttgttatcag ctatcccttc agcatttaat
   196801 tgaatgcctc ttacatcgac aacatttaaa ctagaatctt catcaaataa agatctagta
   196861 ctaccatggt aaaccattaa tggatctaat tgaatctgca tgtgttagtc ctctactatg
   196921 tagtgaggca catgcctcac ttatattgtt ttaattttca tattaatgat caattaaagt
   196981 taacagtgct ataagctttg cctaaagctg taaatagttc ttcattaagt tcatcaaatt
   197041 ctaaccaacc attcatttca cctaagatag ttttaacaat cgtaagatta acaatctcag
   197101 agctaggaat gatatctcga attcgctcat ggaaattaac tacttgttga atacttactt
   197161 tagtatcatt gactgagata tcatcatcag ttaacttatt aatagccatc atcgctatac
   197221 gtgagaatag atcagtatgt tcttccttaa caatttccca tgctgcatta aaggagtcaa
   197281 gaacatctag atcatcagaa tttagttgct tttgcatttt aacctcttaa acattataac
   197341 acatataccc cacaacataa gtcatggagt atatgcctcg aagggtacgt aatagaaata
   197401 ctactacata gtattgtatt tactcattaa taacagatac tttgttattc tcagctttac
   197461 ttttagccga tagcgctaaa tagagacaac tataccaagt gaagtagtct cttgggaaat
   197521 agccctttaa aaaagtagcc atatttttag cacacgcttt attaatattc ttattaatga
   197581 ttttcctctc attcattatt ttacaagcta acaatgaata atgtagttga ttattagtac
   197641 ttaggtcttc aaggaatagt tctttcactg cttgtggctt agaacttaga cacattataa
   197701 tttcttgaac aatatagtca ttcgtcactg aatgaataag ttcaagatag agtgaaagat
   197761 taatcgaata cagatcttgt ttattattga aaatgtatcc atttctatct aatgtaacta
   197821 atttcttata tgtgggtgac atcttttcat taactatttt ataaaaaaga ctaatcacta
   197881 atttaatcat tttaataaac ttccatctac tctataaaaa ccatggacat cacgtttacc
   197941 atttagacta ggtatctcat atggatcagt tgatggattt atcagtttga ttttgcattt
   198001 atctaaacga tcacgcaagc tgatattacc agataatgtt aaaccacgat actgaatatc
   198061 gacattatct aaatcaacaa tgagcgtact aagctcccca tttgttaagt atggtaccac
   198121 aaccgagtca attacttttg caattgtttt agcttcaata tgtatccagt ttccaatatg
   198181 attaacaatc tctggaaact tatctagatt taatgtgatg ctatagtcac acctaatttt
   198241 gataattcca ttacttgacc aataatgcat tgcactattg atgccaccta gatgattctc
   198301 cataggtgtg aactttagcc gtccattgaa atctataagc acttttgagt tatcacacgc
   198361 atcaactatt cttgaccgat acataaacat attaagtagt tttctattga tggccacagt
   198421 tgtaccatta gttagttcaa ctacgacgat atcaccatct gcttcataag actctacaat
   198481 tagagttatt gggttactat caaatttgga attatcagat aacccatcca tcacaatctt
   198541 gtaattacta ttaactgatt taacttgatc tattaaagat ggatcaatga aatccttagt
   198601 gagtgatttt gatgtgaaaa ttacagccac atttagatca ctattgattg gtgtatttaa
   198661 aggtaagtat tgttcattag aaaaatagaa taatttaaga tcttctatat cagttagatt
   198721 aataatatct aatgaattat tagttacttt atacatgaat gaatcaaaat tttgttcaac
   198781 aaaataaatc atccatgtct tagtttcttt ggtataataa ccccatgcta aacttcgatc
   198841 atgtaattta ccagatagca ttcctgtgaa gtaacctgac aaaatatcaa ttttatcaac
   198901 atctacattt tctctgatgt atttatcatt tagatcagct atcttttgtt ctaatgtatc
   198961 tacctttttt ggtttgttaa aactatcaat aacatttttt aagtacttaa acataatcat
   199021 aaattacctt ttgagtataa acacggaata aaagcggtgt acacaccgct tattgttcaa
   199081 atttgatttt gatatatcca ccaccaacat taggctgctt aggtcttagc catcctagat
   199141 taagatccat attcaaaaca aacgtatacg ctgttactcc attttcatca tcaacactaa
   199201 tggagtgcca tccatcatga ttttgatctt taagagaatg gattttggga tatagttgat
   199261 tatgattcaa atcaaatact gtaacatctc caattgatct aattggataa ccgcgagatc
   199321 ctaaatgatg ggctcctctg cggtccagtg aaataatagc ttcgttcacg ataattacct
   199381 catgtagatg tttccattag tatatgctaa tctataatgt agatctcaaa taaaatttag
   199441 tgcaatagcc ctccccgaag ggagggcttt atgacaacat taccgcttac tcattatcgc
   199501 aactagttca actttaaata atgcttcttc gactttacga gaaatagcat ttatttgaac
   199561 acgtttatta ttttcacgat ctaatgcaat tgtatttttt cgtgtacaat aatcgtgtaa
   199621 acccagttgt cgcctaacat agaaaataac aattaatttc aaaacacgaa tatatctcat
   199681 aacgcgcttg aacattttat aaatcctcaa taatttaagg aattgctttt aaagcttctt
   199741 cgcgttcagc taaaagctta tcatattgta tttgtaatcg gttaatttcc gcacgagtta
   199801 attttgtctt agcattaggt ttcaacttat ggttaatatc aacggtaata ccatggtacc
   199861 taaatagagc ttccattttg gctattttct tttcaatatc atccatagct aaaatccaaa
   199921 aaaataataa tgactaaggg gaccagaagg tcccctatat cgttaggcag taatagcgcg
   199981 gcggaagact gaatcaaact cttcctggta tgctttaatc agctttgcag tttcttcaca
   200041 aatggtatta ttaccataaa atgcatctgc aaaagattct tgcttacgta cttcacaacc
   200101 gaatagctca agaccatttt ttgctagctc aactttgaac ttagctaatt cggtcatacc
   200161 aattggtttg gcccgccctt cttcgatacc attttctttt agtttaatat tatcacatac
   200221 actgcaatga cgaacatctt tttgtttgtt cttacggaag ttaggacttg atttagtttg
   200281 ttttgcagca atgtccataa aggtttccct agaattttta cgaaccgcag cttcatgatt
   200341 ctttttagct cgatttttct gtttcttctg aaccggcttc ggctgtacac ccagcattga
   200401 accaagttca ctccaggaag aaatagtatt gcgtgacatg tattagaatc tcctatatat
   200461 gttgattata tcacatttgt gatatactgt ttaaaatggt tcgaatatat gaaccactat
   200521 gatggtcaat catagataga atggttcatg aataacaacc cgataacgag tgttatattg
   200581 gttaattgga aacatatgaa caatcttaaa atgcagttca gaaaccaaat taaagaattc
   200641 agcacgcatg ttatcagttg aaatatcaaa tgagattgta tcattaactg cacaaagttc
   200701 taaatcagat gcctttgtaa tttcagttaa ccgactgaca aacttttctt ggttaggact
   200761 aagcattatt aaagtctcgc tgttgtgata ccaatttgat tttgatattt accattacgt
   200821 tttgcataac taacttcaca tggggcatca cctctaaaga acataaactg ggcaataccc
   200881 atatcagcat aaatttttag aggtagtgta gtgcagtttg caatctcaat aacgacttgt
   200941 cctttgaaac ctggttcaat aggagtgaca ttaacaattg cacctagtcg tgcataggtt
   201001 gacttacctg tgcaaatagc taggacatca tctggaatat taaatgattc tacagtatga
   201061 ccaagaatat aactgttagg tggaataata caataatcac cagtccaatc tactaagaat
   201121 ccatcactag gatctaatgg gtcaataact gcacttgtta cattagaaaa gatcttaaaa
   201181 ttacgggcta gcctcacatc gtacccatat gaactaagcc cataactaat aatcttttta
   201241 ccatcttttt cacggacctg atgaccaatg aaatccgtaa tcattggttc acgaccttta
   201301 gataagtcag tgattgtttt atcagataga atagccattt ttaacttttc ctgttaagta
   201361 atcatcccca gaatcgggcg atgaagtgaa cacactccat ctttttagtt tcttccagga
   201421 acttgaaata accatcatcc acaccattgc tcaaaaatag ctggcgatag gttttttccg
   201481 aaatgacttc accattaaca tcttgatcga acatcgttgg cttctgatca taatcgaagt
   201541 tccagaggtc ttccatattg aagatcattg tcagtgggta ccaaccatct tcactataat
   201601 aggcatatgg tgttagattg tcctgtttgg aattgacaat ttgtgaaagg cgtccttcaa
   201661 agttgttcca tactggatgc gagtcatcac tgacgagtgt accaaatcca cagcctttaa
   201721 gggtcggtcg acagaatcgg ttggtatact cgttattatc ggttaaccaa tcccaaagat
   201781 aatagcaacg gctaaagtta agagcctcgc atgtatgcat gtcaatgaat ttaagcacac
   201841 gtgcaccatc tgagacacgt gtagaacgtt tggtaactac agggaaaaca tcaataccca
   201901 ttttaatcat ccagttaaca gaatttttct tgaccaggga ttttaccgtc cataatctct
   201961 agtacccaac ggccagtcat caactcacgt gcaacatcac atgccacgcc gccaatcttc
   202021 tcagctactt tgtctaacag aattggatga tagttgtgat cacccattac tgcgaacttg
   202081 ctttcccgtt ctatttcagc aagtaaatca gtgtcaaccc attcaacacg cccatctgga
   202141 tagacgatat taagaccata ccacttacaa tagttttcga tggttacaac tggaatgtca
   202201 taaacacctt taaaacacag cggtaattta cgatctgagt aatgaatacg ttcagtcatt
   202261 tgccattcac caattcaaaa taatttttca gtagattttc agttattgga cgagtatgtt
   202321 ctttaatcga taattcctta ctgtccattt caatttcata ttcagaaatt tgaaattgct
   202381 tatgtggcac tgaaccatct aacataatga ccacatctgc taaggcttga tccactgcac
   202441 attgcaacaa attattaact tgttgattat cagtaagtga gtaatcattg atggctttat
   202501 tacgaatgtc gtatagcctt ttacttaaag gagtgttacg ttcaatatgt tctgttcgcc
   202561 actcttctaa aatctgatct gtacttagtt tggataatga agatccgtca agtttcttcc
   202621 taacttcatt ttctgaaaat ggtttatcat gccagaattg atgatcttgt ttcatagtaa
   202681 atcctttttt ataatttaga aataggtttt aataccgtat ctttttcatt aaatggatta
   202741 taaactttat gtggattaat catctttagt tgctcattct ttctttctaa ataagcatcc
   202801 gatggtttaa ttgttttagt tttccaaaag tcatcgattg gttttaactt atccatttct
   202861 gactgttcgt tatcaaaagg agtttcccga tttcttagtc gggtcgaatt gaataggagt
   202921 cgtaaactcc cgtcgtaatt cctcatctaa attcttctct tgaattaatt taggaaaatg
   202981 ttttctaact gttttaattg aagctattaa attggaatag gctttttcta tggacatttt
   203041 tataactcaa aatacattat aaagacagtg gctaaaacca ctgtctaatt atttcccata
   203101 atgatccacc tataactgca cttagaaaaa gcattttgaa tatgggtggt tcttcttgtt
   203161 catgttgcat atctgattta ttattttcgc tagccatttt cttttactct aatgcccacc
   203221 atattctcta attttctcac catcccaaaa ctcataacca gtcatattgt gattaaatgg
   203281 ctttatttta gtaaacccac tacgataaat ccagaaatga ccagtgcctc tttttaagcg
   203341 gcacttatac atttcttttt tctcatattc cgtgggaggg ctaatttcta gaacttcaag
   203401 ttcatcaccc cgtatacaga atagcgctgg tggatgctca caggatgctt tcataccgag
   203461 aacacctgtt gaccaaactg tatcacctgg cttaataaca gtgatgtcat ttgatatagg
   203521 tattacagga attgcacaca tattagatgc tccagagtaa ttacctccaa agagcaaaca
   203581 ctgatatatt catagtctgc tctttagtaa tatttaagaa gttggaatac tcatactgga
   203641 gataaactaa tgtccattta tactaatctc attgtgtata ataattcttt ttgagattat
   203701 ccatatcgta agaatcatgt ttgaactcaa acttcttagc tatctcactc gaaaaagctt
   203761 gtttacgttt ttcttcttgt tcacggatat cgtaaggacc attctcttta acaagatatt
   203821 ttttatacgg cccagttcct tggatatatc catcaggaat aatggttgtg agatatttag
   203881 cctctaccaa ccggatgcac cgtccataac caacttcatt ggcatgacga acttggatta
   203941 gttgtctatt cttggcaata cgttcagata tgcatgggaa gtaaaccgga tcatctcctt
   204001 ttttacagtt acccatatca acctttgcgt acagaatttt tctatgattg gcttcgaaga
   204061 aagcccgagc ttcacgaata cgttgggacc gaatagcttc cttagttctg acattcttta
   204121 gatgtgcagg ttgtaaaaaa ggattcatct ttcgcacgtg acgttggata agttttgtcg
   204181 tgtaatgagg tgaatcatta gccatagcca gtaggctatt gtacatctca atcgacatga
   204241 ttacttgctg cgggtcatta ttgcgctgca tgctgatctc cgtatgtgaa ataatgcttt
   204301 actttaaggt catcaggatt ataaataaca cgttggaatt catgtttctt cgctagttta
   204361 aaagcagctt acttttcctt agaaacctac acgacttgct ttgcgtgggc tactgcaaga
   204421 actagtattc aatgcttcag ctaaagtaag attattaccg acaaactcaa ctggatctag
   204481 accattagct aaacgagctg caatcgcttg ttcagcagta agtgttttga aggtaagaat
   204541 atcgaaagca cggccaggtc gaactaaagc ttcatcaaca tcacgaagag tcggaagatt
   204601 agtagaaatg ataatcttgg tcttagtaga tactagacca gctgtagcat ttaatagccc
   204661 tgacatatta ctattaccat ctacacgttt agccaccatt ttatcagagt cttctgtaat
   204721 aatgagtgaa ttatcctcaa caccacgaat aaaattagtc aaaccggcgt ggccaagtac
   204781 atcatcttga tcagctagat acacattacg atcattataa ccacgagccc gaataatctc
   204841 attgatataa ttagacttac cagtaccagg aggaccaatc aatagtagaa cattagattc
   204901 agatgcagcg aattcagtcc agatttcagc tggagatcga tctaggaatg gatacatttc
   204961 catcatattt ggattgtagt tacgaacaga aataacttca ctaaagctat atagttcatt
   205021 attttgatag ttaacccgaa ttcttttaat actaggtgga cgagtctgat caaatacttc
   205081 ttcaaaacgt aatttaaata ctttgatcag ttcttcattg gagtataatc taaagttctg
   205141 actagtggta ccttccattc cattcattag gaaaccaatg attccttcat catctagtaa
   205201 tgcaaaacca ccactaattc tgaatgcttt cagatttaaa gggcttataa cttcatcaca
   205261 tagtttgtaa atttgttctt tgatgaattc ttttctatca actccaaaag gatagtgaat
   205321 acgtagatct tcactatctg aactaattcc ctgttcatta agagtatagc gatatgcatt
   205381 ggaaattgca cggccattat caacctccat agcaatggag ataaaacgat caatccactt
   205441 ctgctggact aacgtaagtt tgctattacg ataattcatt tgatgttcct tttctaattg
   205501 ataatctaat ttgagacgat ataaaccctc ctactaagag gagggtttat tttggctatt
   205561 ataactaatt catttgagaa aattaattat tatattcatc catcaattca ggtagacggc
   205621 tatctctagg atctaagatt tcagaccaat caattggcat atatggctca tcagattcat
   205681 ttttatttaa ccattcttct agtctcttta catcatcgga ccagtatagg ttatacatag
   205741 ttggcacatt tgcatctaat gccaactgcc atgctgtatt ggtgccgcca ctaattacag
   205801 aggttggtgt tttctgttcg ccataagcaa taatagttga aacaggttca cgtaaagtat
   205861 gaccatgaat ttgaaacaca ttacgagtat gtagttcaat acctgttcta cctaaaccat
   205921 tgaaacttcc ccgagctgca caggccattg ccatagctgt gggaatggta tcagtatata
   205981 cagaggcatc atggaaccag gctaggtttt cgatacgtct acctaaaaaa ccatttctga
   206041 taatgtaaat acgactttct acagtgtccc atttatcaga ctgaattgca ccataccaac
   206101 cagctctatc tgatccatat gcatcacctg atgaaatacc tatacctaga tcaacaaatg
   206161 ttcttcctga gcgtatcatc aattctaggg cccatgtagg ggcatagcga ctaccgacaa
   206221 tagctgtcat tgccattacc taaccctcat tagaagacgg atatcaccgt acttaagaac
   206281 ggcattccgg acttgatcaa taaacggttt aaattctttt cgctgttgat cagccgtgag
   206341 tgtataagtt actttgatag gttcattagg aacattgcag aaagatagat aacgcgatac
   206401 tcgacgtaga ttacgtaggt gattcttacc acatttaggc ccgactcgtt gtaaccgacc
   206461 gtcgatgacc ttccaatcat aattagcttt gaggtttaga gaataaaaac tttcagttag
   206521 attcttataa tactgtaatt gtttttgaga gattttatta atttttgatt catctgttac
   206581 aagacgtggg ctataccgtg aatagcaatc tggttctgac atacgatccc aggacataaa
   206641 agcatataga ctcatatata ccgttttagt aactggttta agctcactca taccttttag
   206701 aatagcttca ccactaatcc atgcatcaca gcgtggatca tcatcataac tacaccacca
   206761 ttctggtttc tttttcaggt catcaggaac accattatgg taagcaaatg gttttacatc
   206821 ccaataattg cgaatatcaa gtagatatgc ataaagatca taattctgtg ttagttcaat
   206881 atcttcgata ccgatccatt catcgtttac tttagcttga gtttctgaat atacataatc
   206941 acccattttc tttatttcct atattagatt aatataaatg ttttataaca actatttcaa
   207001 tattaaataa cgtattattg attgttttaa tttactactc aacctgataa tgtgtaatac
   207061 gtctatctat atatctcttt tctctggtga agagcattag cattattcca aggtagagtc
   207121 cttattctat taaacatata agtaaataat ccctccccaa taaaggggag ggtatatgtt
   207181 atcttaattc atgcttttga aagatcatat ttaacagctt catctttcat aggagtcaat
   207241 acaatagtta ctttctcaaa accatgtgta tccctaccat tataagaaat atcaatattc
   207301 tcccaatcct gattaactac ttcagtttgt agaatatttt taatattgat agcatctgtc
   207361 ttatcaaacc atttaaaaac ctttgggtta aatacaagtt cgaaagtagt ttgatatgga
   207421 tagcttttct gtttaacaag cctactagat gctagtgatg tattctcaac gtttcgaata
   207481 acatcaatca ttgctttacg gatagtaagt aatttacttt tcagaaccaa atcaataaat
   207541 gctggatcag ttgtcattac ttcttttaca gatggaaatg tgatttccat agcatcctct
   207601 tataggttaa ttattaaaag ataaatcata atcactttgt ctgcgattcg gattaacagg
   207661 atcaggatat tttccagttt tgataacttc ttttatagct ctaaaatcac gttctagaaa
   207721 atctagtttt ttaactaact ctttttctaa ttctttattg agtagtcttc ttaatttgct
   207781 catctacgta tactcttaca atgaaccaat tgattaggcc aaaacctttt ggtgtgatgg
   207841 taatgtcatc tttatatcca tttttagtga ttacattacg taatacttta attgcttcag
   207901 gtggaataag attagcatta ccggtaacac tatactcgaa ataataacct acacctggta
   207961 aataacctga tgcaatctgg ttagtacctg tgatattact aacgtgttgg aagtcactaa
   208021 aagcattctt gtagaataac aaaatattag gaattacttc atccctaata gtagaactag
   208081 taatggcatc cgccgatgga aaataaggta ctaattcatc tgttacattg gtgctattaa
   208141 tatcggacat aatcttttcc tcattataaa aggataaata tctttatggt aatcctgtaa
   208201 tatagattta aattaattta taatgaatgg cataaaggag cccctggtgg gctcctttaa
   208261 tgtaataggt ccgaccccta tctagaggtc ggtgagtagc aaggcaccgt agttggggtt
   208321 cgtgtcgttc ctgacgatac tttagtaccc cggtttattt acgactggat caccccctta
   208381 aagtgcagtg cgttttacgc aaactgcctt gctctatatc attgcactgt gcgtattttt
   208441 attcgttagc taatcttatg acttagagtt atatttacat accccttaag gaaaaatgca
   208501 atgatagact catttaggaa gctaatgggc tcgctatcaa ttactgaaac tgatcaagaa
   208561 attatcatca gtggttttga tggtgctgca ttcattagag atattaacaa gtattggcga
   208621 accactaaat tagctacgca gttatttaac acggttagtc gtcgtagtat ttcattttat
   208681 aaattctttg ctcctgaaat atattacatg ctagaagcag taaagaatta tagaagtaga
   208741 tacatctcta ttaaaactgt taatgccatc cgtgaagcaa tgcttcaata tacctggtta
   208801 aaaaatactc gtcctgtaga taccaactct gtaccaggta gactcaattt caagatgtta
   208861 gacaaattga catttacacc agatgagtct caaaaagctt attttgaaaa ttataattat
   208921 cgaattgacc agtatggttt acgtggtgat attgttgcag gtaaacctgg tactggtaag
   208981 acattcatga cgatggctat tgctgaaatg gttgagtcgg atatcattat agttgtttgt
   209041 gaaaagaagt ctattgatct aatatggaag ccatctatta ttgagatgta taagaaaaga
   209101 caaaaagtat ggtcgaccat tgatgataaa gcctacaacg gtcaaagaat acttatatcc
   209161 cattaccagg cgcaagataa aataattgat ctattaagaa gcggtatatt caaaggtaag
   209221 aacattacgg tgattctgga tgaatcacac aatatgaacg atcctaattc tgcacaatct
   209281 cttaagttcc agcaaatatg ttttatgtct aactctaata acagattatt agcgtcaggt
   209341 acccctgtta aagcacttgg ttctgaatta gtaagtgcat taagagtatt agacgatctc
   209401 ttcaccaatg aggttgaaga acgttttaag aaagcatttg gaaaagagac acagaaagga
   209461 ttagatattg tccaacatcg ctttgggtta attgcgtacg tcattgaaaa gaaagatact
   209521 gaggttttac caccgaggat aaaagcgtat cgtatcaaga taccaaatgg atcacagtat
   209581 actcttaatg ccattaaacg tgattgtgaa gcttttatta gagaacgtgt aaagttctat
   209641 gctgcgcgcc gaccagaaga tgagaagtat tgggctaaac taatggcgat acacgagaac
   209701 tctcttaaga cccaggcgca gaaagatggt ttcgctcgct ataagaattt gattaaaata
   209761 attcagaaga atcaagaccc gcgatacatt ggtgaagaaa ttaaagaatc taaccaatat
   209821 gaaaaaatgt ttatagagcc aactttacct cgtaatgaaa tagctgcttt tagagatatt
   209881 aaatcagtta taaaatacgt tatgctaaag atacaaggtg aatgtttggg aagggtttta
   209941 ggtgctaaac gcattcagtg ccatgtggac atggtaccgt atattgactg ggttggtatc
   210001 actgaatcaa ctatgaagaa aacgattgca tttacatcgt ttgttgaggt tgttgatact
   210061 gttgataagt acaccaataa attaggtatg catccggcgg tggtgtatgg taaaaccaat
   210121 gacaatttac ctcaaataat cagtagattt gagaaagacc ctaaattaaa tccattggta
   210181 gctacatatg cttccctttc aacagcggtc cgtatgacga tggctgatac tatggtgaca
   210241 attaattcac cgtttaggca ttacattcta gaacaagcta ttgctcgaat ttaccgtaaa
   210301 ggtcaggatt cacaaacagt cgtatatcaa tgtactctcg atacagaaga tgaaccgaat
   210361 atctcaacaa ggtcagatga cattctaaaa tggagtcagg caatggttga agctattatg
   210421 ggtattaaat ctccatttga gatcacagag tcattagaaa gttatgttga taaaaataat
   210481 aattttgatg aaaataaaat catttatcag atgctaaaag aatcatttga gaagtatgat
   210541 atcgcaattg attttaatga ctttgataca cgtatgtata aaccatatca gcccgcatat
   210601 atgcggtttt aaaggagaca gaaatgtctg atccacattc atctaatact ggtgaagatc
   210661 ttattcttgg gcctgaagcc accagtgaag aaatgtataa tgcgatttta aggtgggttg
   210721 acaaagtaac aaccatccta gaatctggtg gtggccctgg tccaggtcct agtactggtt
   210781 taaaaccaat tctatttcaa actggtacat taaacccagg agatgtagtt acttatgatc
   210841 tttccaaagt tattacttct atgggtgatt atactctggc tacagccatc gttgatctca
   210901 agattatcga ccctgaaact actagtccta ctagtggtaa gcttattagc gcttctgcta
   210961 gtattggttg ggatctcgat tcatctacag ggattttaaa tatccgtggg tatagcctgt
   211021 ctgtaccaat cacttattat attcgagttg actcacctat taagacggct gatattcccg
   211081 tgtatacccc gtaaggagtg agaaatgcct tctattgtcc cgtcgcaagt gccgggtcct
   211141 gtggcactaa actctaaagt taaatttaac tttagttcag atattcagaa ggtgtattat
   211201 acagtgagcc cggagttacc tccggtgctc tctgaataca ttgcttatga tggtgaccct
   211261 gcaacaggtg gtagtccatt tattgctgtt gtgcaagatg gcactggtaa tgttctttat
   211321 gattgtagtt ttccaaaatt ctataattta aactatgata cttaccaaat tccggctaat
   211381 acaacaaacc ctcaagatct atggggatgg gtaagatatt tttataatgc tattgggttt
   211441 attaggaatg gtagtaagta cgaatcaact ggaaagaaat tcttagtaat cacagatagt
   211501 aatcctagtg aaccttattc agtcctcaat acgtcaggta atggttttaa aaagatacta
   211561 gatacggctg ctcgtgtaca agattctacc tatgatgttt attacccaga aatgatgggt
   211621 ggcacagtag accttacttt aacagatctt aataagtatt atgcatgtat tctattctct
   211681 actaaagatc ataatactgg tgcattaact cctgaaagag tgagtcaggc gactattgat
   211741 aatctagcta cttggcgtaa atcgggtaat ggtatctttg ttataactga ttctgcttca
   211801 agagattaca ctaatattga agatgctaaa gaaaataatg gtagttttgc atttaccgct
   211861 aatagactag cctttaattt tggttcttat ttctctggtg ttgttgatag gtcagatgtt
   211921 caatatactg taaatcagat gctaagctgg tcaccaaaag ctgcatcatc tggtttgttt
   211981 acaggtatga ataaatctat tggtaatggt caagtaactg actttgttat caaaggtgat
   212041 tcaagtgaaa gtgagattaa gcttgttact ttcccagcgt ataacaaaga agatattcct
   212101 gaatttacct tcgatcatac tggcgagtac atttacaatt ttctttgtac gacatctgaa
   212161 aatcctaata aaccgtatgc tatttcattt agattccaag ttggtgtaga tgatggtatc
   212221 tttgttgcac gtgataatgg ccaagctatt gatactactc agatactaac agctaagcgt
   212281 tattttgatc ttaatctagg ttactcaaat ggtactgacc atcaggatta tctaggcgat
   212341 attcaaataa atggctattt agttggatca ttcttattta gtcagggcat tactcagtgg
   212401 gatctgataa ctcatggatc aactctttta atccatgata atgatcagat acgtattaac
   212461 gtacgtgtac cttatactta cacaatgcag catcaagtgg tacttagttc aaaacctgct
   212521 tctctttata atgaagcatc ccttataggt acaatggcat gggatgatta taaagggata
   212581 agtaaagcta aaatttatga atatattaat cttagcatga ccaagtatat gtatcgtgta
   212641 gcgaatgcat ataagaataa cattaatata aaaccaatag tattgactgc attacgccgt
   212701 acattccttg gtgagacatt aaatacagct aatgtatatg tttatgataa taactccaca
   212761 tggggtaaac tatcacaacg tgtccagaac ggacgacatg gtgatattgt tatctttgca
   212821 gatacttcta aagttgtcca gtatgatgaa ctggcttcaa cacctggctg gtatgtaatg
   212881 aaagatccag gattagctga tgtaacagta gctaaactag ttccattctt tggaaataac
   212941 cgagctatta aaaataggtt aaagactggt gacattcttg atgagaccac tggtcaacca
   213001 atttctttcc atgctaattg gaaaatagaa aatgataaac ttgtaaaagt ttaacggcat
   213061 aagccctccc gcaatgggag ggcattatgt tgttttaacc acgcgttata ttaaataacc
   213121 gtcttttctg atcaagtaat aaaatagcgc ttgtggtaat tttaatgtta aacctacgtt
   213181 tagctaaact ctgagctact agttcaatag catcaactag atcgattgat tctatatcac
   213241 ctgtattttt agatttacta attggtttac taagaatttt ccatccctta gtaaaattac
   213301 tagctgatgg cttttgacct atcttgctac gaaaaaatag tccaactaat ttactagcca
   213361 gttcacgtgg atcattaaaa tctgcttctg gtgaatgtaa ggtaatatta ctgtttgcca
   213421 ggaattcatg gttctccgca cgatcctcga tagttttagc acgtggatca aaatcccaac
   213481 aattaacagt tatatttacg tcattaccat tacgacgtag atcaatacat ctaacgaaat
   213541 cagtcatgtc aaacttacgt tcaacatcac gcatgccatt agcaatcttc tctaattcat
   213601 cgttatcagt aataccaact tgcttagtaa tatcaaaagt caaatcggct aaaacggatt
   213661 gaggaaaact ggttgcgatc agcaaacgca gtacgatttc tggacgactt tttctatatt
   213721 tgtcgcctga catcttctca aaggtgttag tcatgatggc tatcccaaaa aggttagttc
   213781 acaccattta aacgctccca gtcatctaga gttgcacgag catcaaatag tgcgttgtga
   213841 agcattttag aaccttttcc acttagctca tgatttaatt caaatatagt tggtaactca
   213901 acaacttgtt tacctttacc catatccata gctttaccag tgtaaaccat atcgttaaca
   213961 tgattagcta taaaatgtaa tcgagcaaac tgaccaagaa acttggctag tctatcatgg
   214021 aattcttcta aagagattgg ttctttttga agaataggaa taacgttttc tttaacccat
   214081 tcatcttcaa tattgtcata tggtagaact tcgtagaatt cacaacgtcg atcttcacta
   214141 acaataccga gtgaaataag agtaccagta ggcgtatcaa attctgtatc aacaaaaagt
   214201 aacatagtag ttttccttgt acgaaagtct tatcataaca ataatgcact tacgtcaaaa
   214261 agagagaacc atcatggttc tctcctataa aagtattaga cttttagtcc acgaatattg
   214321 aagattattt gacaagctgc aattattcta tttctagaaa tctttacagg aattttatag
   214381 tgattgagta cagctttagg attctcaaca ctcatcaatt ctttaagtaa ttcgtcgcta
   214441 attttattat gtgttaggac aaaggttgcg acatcgtggt cccagcatcg ttttattgca
   214501 ctacaagcac gaatatactt ctcggctaat tcggggctaa aatctaatgc ttctagccat
   214561 ttcttacgac cagcagtgta aatcactcgt gtacgagtat tcgatgggac agctacaata
   214621 taacctgtac ctagtgtcct acgctcttca atgggtctga tgttccaatc accaatcatc
   214681 ctaattaatg tagatagatc atcattagca ccatagtaac caataggtaa acctaaactc
   214741 acttgtgtat ctatctggtc tacagtttga tgtgtaataa ccattgtagt tctcttccca
   214801 atagggtttt ataaacttcc acaagactaa actccattat agccctatca gattgggtaa
   214861 taaaacttaa caaaaaaaat attaaacata aaccctctcc cgaaggagag ggtaatatat
   214921 aactttagcc gtacattaca aaaggtactt cataaacaat tagataagta tacatcagtt
   214981 taaaaccaat gtgtaaccac tgatcttgat taaatgtaat tttattatca cattttaaat
   215041 aatcaataat gcaatgagca attgtttcaa taagtcctaa aactaatgaa ccagtgatga
   215101 aataaactgc accgccatgc ataaaactat gcgcgggtaa tacccatttc caatatagag
   215161 aacctagttc agtggtatga tctttagcct ttgcaataaa atcattttgc aatgaaaaat
   215221 caaagatgaa gtgtgctaca attaaaccaa agaataatgc cattgagctg acactgatta
   215281 attccatttt atttccgcct agaaaggtat ttcatcttca acaatgtgtg aatagtcgat
   215341 attatgtttt ttacataatt ctttaaactt atttaattta gtttcagctt ctaatagatc
   215401 agaatgtaac tttgtcttat agtttttacc gaagtcagct gggttgaata cggaattgta
   215461 ataagcgtgt atctcagaat attctttctt tataaaatca ataaattttg gatcattgcc
   215521 atcaccaaga taactaatta aatggcctag atcataattc tgtcgcctag ctgcttttaa
   215581 tataagttca ttaatctcaa ttaattcaga cgtattacac cgccttcttt taaaatatcg
   215641 gataacttta ttaaatagca tattaagtaa tccctagcca ttgtaaatat ccactatcac
   215701 ttaatccacg ataataatca tctttatttt tacgtaaata acaataaact attttaccca
   215761 ttaattgata actagtttca ttatcaaagg taaattcttt ttctaatcta ttattactat
   215821 ccactaatga gattactaca ttaccgtaac gtactgttaa tttcacagtt ctagtggaat
   215881 cagcatcatg aaagatataa gtcaacccat aattcaattc attatttaat acttgaatac
   215941 tagtagacct atcagattta atctgaagtg gatgttcgac aatcgccttg aatgctttat
   216001 tgcataagag aatgttttgt atttttaatg aatccatgac attacctgat ttagtattta
   216061 taatttacct atatcgaatt agaattaggt aatagtgggt tgactcagta gtcttcaatc
   216121 taatcagatc agtgtttaga ctgagattga gtattaagct gtagtgacac tttaatcaat
   216181 gacgtattat ggattcccgg caagccagtt tactgcacat gttgctgctt catcaaattg
   216241 attcaatgag aatttggtta tccgaacagc ctgtgccata ttaagaactt taaattcact
   216301 atcaccagac tcaatataag atatcatggc atgatgatca ttactagtat cataaactgc
   216361 aatgcggata tccttgcccc tttcaaccac atatgcgata gatcgttttg ttacagggtt
   216421 atcgatgaca ttaactgttt cacgtaatgt agcgtcaatc tgggatgcat taatatgggt
   216481 actaatagca ttcagcaaat aatgctcaat ctgtcgccct gtttcaagag ttagagaacc
   216541 cattgtaatc tccttttaga atccaatata atctaggaac ccatggtaat cgaatgttcg
   216601 tgttgggata cttgtatccg aaaagaacgt atttatttgt ttagctaatt cagtatggtg
   216661 atgtgaatta tctttgttaa tcttagtaac cactttctca tcaaagaaat aggttacgca
   216721 catatttagt ggtttatcta tattgatttc aacaactacc ttacgaaccg tatcctcaga
   216781 caagagtgta cacttagcgc cccacggtga aacctctatt ttaatatcta catgaggctt
   216841 gaggttatca tgatatttcg tgagttcctt caatacatca tccatcgttt ggatgagctt
   216901 tatattggta atattcatta taacccctca taaatatcct ttcgttttgg atttatgcct
   216961 gcaaccttgc ctttactatt atcgatgtaa caaaggtatt catcacaaat ggtagtcttt
   217021 acaaaaggaa tcaattggtt tagttccaat agagtgtact ctttacccaa atatttacac
   217081 atctgggtca atggactaca catcacatta taaattccct tagtattttt tagagagagg
   217141 tattcgccat caatatctct atcattattt atcatgtaaa tatcacgaat aggataatta
   217201 tcttttaatg gtccgttacc aaacttaaca ccatgtacac cattgggtcc atttagtaga
   217261 taataaccag ttggcacaga ccaatatgtg gtgcctttaa atcctgaaag taaaccatac
   217321 ggctcatgat aatcagaagt aaagcattgt tcatcattac agatgacttc ttgatacatc
   217381 gaataattaa caagaatctg tttagttgga tcacttggtt taactaatgg aataactgaa
   217441 tattctggat aactagtcca tccgcaacta ccaagtccag attgttggtc gaagttacat
   217501 ggagcaattc gcggagtatg attagagtag aatagtggta caccataaaa agcaagtggt
   217561 tcgtaattaa cactagcttt agtacacatg ccgatactaa tcagaaatac cgcacaaaat
   217621 acacgcatcg ataatttaaa catcagtgca tccaccctcg gtttccttaa ttgccaattt
   217681 tactaataca ttaacccatg caccttcatc gagcagccaa ccagcagcgc ctgtaccatg
   217741 ctcggcaaat ccaagactat ctagataatg tagcatgaat gtagttggac caaacccata
   217801 tttcttatta cattcattac gtttagaagt attccgacct tggcgatata tatccaatac
   217861 atcatcaata taacgcaact ccgcttctgg ataaccacag ccacacaggt taaataattt
   217921 gcgtgtaatg gtattgtatg tatcactata ttctttttca ttataatcaa tgaaagagcc
   217981 tacccgtttg aatagttgct tatcggatgc taaatcatca aaatgaccag ggtaatcttg
   218041 agatggaagt gcacctagcg ccattagtat aataacgcgc gggtctttac gttcaactga
   218101 ttcaatgagt acttcaaagt taagttctcg ttgcaccaca ttgttattgc tgttgatatt
   218161 attcagcaga atgtccatag cttcttgacc atgccaacta cggatgttag gttggttatt
   218221 agtataacca gtaatggtca attggttagc tgtatttgat tcaccaacag taacatgtag
   218281 gtaataagga cattgttcta atttcttagt aatgccagtt gaagatttat taccctcaag
   218341 tagtccaata tcgccatgac cgatatacaa acagatacct tcagtagaag gttgagtggt
   218401 gtagttaaag ttcaaggatt taaacatact ctttcctcta ttataaatga ttagctattt
   218461 accgtttata taaagattaa atggacattg acacatgaat tccgcattta gaatactttc
   218521 gatattgtaa ctaattgatt tatcagtgat gatgttgata tctaaatgcc atgtcttagt
   218581 attttgagta actaacctgt attcaatgtc aatactaaaa cctggtgcat caactggatc
   218641 atcatctcct tcattctgat ggataaagta tgaagataaa gtatacctgg ctttaatata
   218701 ttcatctggt tttataactt ttaaaggggc attgatatgt gaaataaaac catgataatt
   218761 aaattcttta tccctaatat cgataacttt aggagtaacc gatacatagg ctggccattg
   218821 tggtagatct agttcaccat gtttagattg gtctttatcg ataatgtgaa aagctctaac
   218881 aattctattg aacacttgat atacctttta acaaaaaaat tataaagaag agtccccgta
   218941 atggggactc tattatatcg tattttattt tttatcgcga ttagatggtg ctagtttata
   219001 aaacttccgg aatttattaa tagacaatgt aaatgaatct tccctaccat ccggataacc
   219061 aagataaaca tctcggcgag agagtttaat tagcttatgc gctgtagaca cgccatttcg
   219121 ttcgactaga aaagtacgac caatataatc ttctaggtta tctagattag ttgcagggat
   219181 gtatttagat tctttcagag tcagggtagt gctcatttaa tttcttcacc aattacgaaa
   219241 taataaatta attttatttc cagagtgttt taccaattag atcattttct gcaatgaatg
   219301 catctaattg atgtccatag taaagtaaac tatgaatttg ttgatttaga cgttctttat
   219361 ttgaacctaa gaacatcttg tgcttttcac tatcaggtag ctgatcgtaa actcgttggc
   219421 agtacttctg tgccacaacc ttaccagatg caaggaaacg atcatcacct tcgaataact
   219481 gagggataat attttcatca agatacttac tgatttcagc atctagatca aaattaatag
   219541 tgtcatcggt tgttgcgaca gtatcttctt gctgttcatc attccatggt atttcagaac
   219601 ttacactatc atcaaactga tcactagttg tagttttagc tagttgttca tcaaatgatg
   219661 attgtttatt tttttgttta tcacgcagga aaataattga ttcaacaatc tcattaacaa
   219721 tgatgtctag atcgcgattg gtatctacaa caattgaact aggttgatta attaagcgtc
   219781 cataaccttc atctacttta ttaaagtaac tggaaccctt agactcataa tagtcaagac
   219841 ctcggtcgcg catttcaatt cgttttttac gaacttcttc aggagcagtt aaaaagaaag
   219901 tagccggttc tggaatagaa tgtagtgttc cttgaagaat atccataaat agttttgata
   219961 ggtatggatt agtttcttca aaaggtacta cattaagagc ataagtagat gcaatgaaac
   220021 gttcagtgat aacgatttta tcatctttta aagcaggtcg aataatgttt tctacattaa
   220081 gcatcctacc tgcactatgc atcaatacat cgaattctgg cggacgaact tcatctttaa
   220141 attctggcca aattaacatt tgtcgaatct tttccgatgt agctgtacca cctggttcac
   220201 gcattgctac tacatcgtaa ttgcgcttac gtagttcctc aacaaccatc tttgtaacag
   220261 ttgttttacc aacaccttca gttccttcga tacatacaaa taaaccattc attactaatc
   220321 cctcatctta agtttaatta ctgcttcaac attatcttct aaatcttgtt gcgataattc
   220381 taatgaagct ctataaccta agctatatag aacatcaact aatacatcaa tgcttaaagc
   220441 tggtaaatta aacattttaa tattctcact aagttcatca gagatgccta gtttagtgaa
   220501 aacatcatca atcaatactt tttgagaaat ggctttttga cgggcagttt gtacaattgc
   220561 aataactaga ttatatttga tattgtcaga atgtgatttt ttattatcac catgaacttc
   220621 tttaaataaa ttctgatccg ccataatact cagttcctta aattattaaa atgtactatt
   220681 tagccattaa acttttttta atataaaaaa tgaccagtgg gcaatgcacc cactgatctt
   220741 attatattga aatagctagt atatattagc tattgacatc ttcaaagaag ctggctacac
   220801 tttcaacaac gtcagtcata gcgctactct tatatttggt atctacaact gttacaagag
   220861 caccactgcg atcaatgata ccagaaacag ttgcaccgcc tgcattataa gaataaccaa
   220921 gctcagcaat gctttcattt tctttcatgt acggtgcggc tttttcagca aatacataac
   220981 ttacagccgc tgctagttga cctgcacctt catgtacctg cgcatactgc tcggcagtaa
   221041 cgcctgctgg ttgaagaaca acttcttcaa atagaccgtc agggatctca aataccccgg
   221101 catcagacat gcttactttt tcatttaggt tgtgggtttc gataaacttc ttggtggttt
   221161 cgatggacat tttagtactc tctctattta cggtggtggt ttaatttaca tcttttatca
   221221 caaagcaact accatcatta aagacaacct taattagatt atcagttaat ggtcgtttat
   221281 atacaacaca ttttacatcg gggagtttaa ctacttcttt taaagcatct ggcataccaa
   221341 ttagattaat ggtagttaat actttattca gtgggccaag atgtgaagtc agttcttgcg
   221401 ctgacttaat caaatctacc attgttttgt ctttatctac catgctagtt actcgatttg
   221461 atatatgaag tacatacgtc acccaggtct tcaccagagt cgatcatctc acgagcatca
   221521 ccgatgggag taccagggtg ctcacgctcg gttgctttag ccacgtgttc aattgcaact
   221581 ggagaccatc gagcggcaac agcctcacat acaccgatcg aattcactct acggatcata
   221641 tgtgcaccag tatcaattac actgaaactg agttcactaa taatttccac tccttttagt
   221701 ttatcgatac tatcaataac ctgcgtacta attagataat tagctgtatc gttattatac
   221761 gcaagcacta gtttgaaact cattagggag ttatctttat cggtgtcccc agcgattaac
   221821 tcatgatttg aagtgagtgt atagatacaa ctactctcct gagcagtaat tggtgatcct
   221881 ggtgaagaac tatatacact aggtgcatta gctgtattta gtgcaaactt atttacagtg
   221941 gaattagcgc caggaacttt ataaccaata ggtctggcag tgaaaattac aacgctcatt
   222001 gtgattcctc tttactagat agatggtttc ctaattacac actagtaata taaatctcaa
   222061 atttttttta atacgaaata aagcctcccc gaagggaggc atttatgtca attaccacta
   222121 taggtacctt cagtaccttg ttctttacgt cttacgaggc gttgatgaat tgcactaaga
   222181 gcacggtcca ttgaattaat cactacctga ttctcttcac atgcaaatgg gcctgcttga
   222241 taaccttcaa ataaatcttt aacgatttta agtagacagt cagcagttag gccatttaca
   222301 ccaacttctg gaacaagtcc attctgcatt aggataacac attcagtcag attatcacca
   222361 ggcatagcag ctgggttagt ctgagcatta taaccagtta ccacataacg tttagttgca
   222421 cctgatttct gatcaatacc acttgcttca atatttagac cattttcatc aaaatgttca
   222481 tggccataaa taccttgcat agttacccat ccaccatctt cttgataaat ccaatctacc
   222541 ccatttacat gataagtatc acctggttca gggtcagttg gaagatcttt agtagtggtt
   222601 aatgcacgga tacgcgcata ttcttcaatt gcaatttgta catcagttgc agtaattttc
   222661 ttctcaggtt cagtagcttc atcttgttga gacttatcgc taccttcctt ttgatcatta
   222721 tccatatcgg aagaatctac tgtactttta gcttctttac tttctaagga agctaaccac
   222781 tcaagattag gtttagacat acttacctca ataaatgaaa ccaccaatgt aaagtgacac
   222841 tactacatcg gcaacccgag ggtcttgtga atatttagat ttgactagtt taataagttc
   222901 ggctcgattt ttaatgaagc ctagtttctt attatcaatt tcttcagctt taattaggaa
   222961 gtcatctaac ttcttcttac tacccagtaa attaatcacc atttgatcaa taactgcatt
   223021 agaatttgat agtttagtta attcttgttc aaaaacttcc ttacgtcctt ctgatccaat
   223081 taaagctaga ccgatctttt taagtagaga catgttaatt acctattaca ttggtttaag
   223141 aatggttaca ataaataact attccaagta tttannnnnn nnnnnnnnnn nnnnnnnnnn
   223201 nnnnnnnnnn nnnnnnnnnn nnnnnnnnnn nnnnnnnnnn nnnnnnnnnn nnnnnnnnnn
   223261 nnnnnnnnnn nnnnnnnnnn nnnnnnnnnn nnnnnnnnnn nnnnnnnnnn nnnnnnnnnn
   223321 nnnnnnnnnn nnnnnnnnnn nnnnnnnnnn nnnnnnnnnn nnnnnnnnnn nnnnnnnnnn
   223381 nnnnnnnnnn nnnnnnnnnn nnnnnnnnnn nnnnnnnnnn nnnnnnnnnn nnnnnnnnnn
   223441 nnnnnnnnnn nnnnnnnnnn nnnnnnnnnn nnnnnnnnnn nnnnnnnnnn nnnnnnnnnn
   223501 nnnnnnnnnn nnnnnnnnnn nnnnnnnnnn nnnnnnnnnn nnnnnnnnnn nnnnnnnnnn
   223561 nnnnnnnnnn nnnnnnnnnn nnnnnnnnnn nnnnnnnnnn nnnnnnnnnn nnnnnnnnnn
   223621 nnnnnnnnnn nnnnnnnnnn nnnnnnnnnn nnnnnnnnnn nnnnnnnnnn nnnnnnnnnn
   223681 nnnnnnnnnn nnnnnnnnnn nnnnnnnnnn nnnnnnnnnn nnnnnnnnnn nnnnnnnnnn
   223741 nnnnnnnnnn nnnnnnnnnn nnnnnnnnnn nnnnnnnnnn nnnnnnnnnn nnnnnnnnnn
   223801 nnnnnnnnnn nnnnnnnnnn nnnnnnnnnn nnnnnnnnnn nnnnnnnnnn nnnnnnnnnn
   223861 nnnnnnnnnn nnnnnnnnnn nnnnnnnnnn nnnnnnnnnn nnnnnnnnnn nnnnnnnnnn
   223921 nnnnnnnnnn nnnnnnnnnn nnnnnnnnnn nnnnnnnnnn nnnnnnnnnn nnnnnnnnnn
   223981 nnnnnnnnnn nnnnnnnnnn nnnnnnnnnn nnnnnnnnnn nnnnnnnnnn nnnnnnnnnn
   224041 nnnnnnnnnn nnnnnnnnnn nnnnnnnnnn nnnnnnnnnn nnnnnnnnnn nnnnnnnnnn
   224101 nnnnnnnnnn nnnnnnnnnn nnnnnnnnnn nnnnnnnnnn nnnnnnnnnn nnnnnnnnnn
   224161 nnnnnnnnnn nnnnnnnnnn nnnnnnnnnn nnnnnnnnnn nnnnnnnnnn nnnnnnnnnn
   224221 nnnnnnnnnn nnnnnnnnnn nnnnnnnnnn nnnnnnnnnn nnnnnnnnnn nnnnnnnnnn
   224281 nnnnnnnnnn nnnnnnnnnn nnnnnnnnnn nnnnnnnnnn nnnnnnnnnn nnnnnnnnnn
   224341 nnnnnnnnnn nnnnnnnnnn nnnnnnnnnn nnnnnnnnnn nnnnnnnnnn nnnnnnnnnn
   224401 nnnnnnnnnn nnnnnnnnnn nnnnnnnnnn nnnnnnnnnn nnnnnnnnnn nnnnnnnnnn
   224461 nnnnnnnnnn nnnnnnnnnn nnnnnnnnnn nnnnnnnnnn nnnnnnnnnn nnnnnnnnnn
   224521 nnnnnnnnnn nnnnnnnnnn nnnnnnnnnn nnnnnnnnnn nnnnnnnnnn nnnnnnnnnn
   224581 nnnnnnnnnn nnnnnnnnnn nnnnnnnnnn nnnnnnnnnn nnnnnnnnnn nnnnnnnnnn
   224641 nnnnnnnnnn nnnnnnnnnn nnnnnnnnnn nnnnnnnnnn nnnnnnnnnn nnnnnnnnnn
   224701 nnnnnnnnnn nnnnnnnnnn nnnnnnnnnn nnnnnnnnnn nnnnnnnnnn nnnnnnnnnn
   224761 nnnnnnnnnn nnnnnnnnnn nnnnnnnnnn nnnnnnnnnn nnnnnnnnnn nnnnnnnnnn
   224821 nnnnnnnnnn nnnnnnnnnn nnnnnnnnnn nnnnnnnnnn nnnnnnnnnn nnnnnnnnnn
   224881 nnnnnnnnnn nnnnnnnnnn nnnnnnnnnn nnnnnnnnnn nnnnnnnnnn nnnnnnnnnn
   224941 nnnnnnnnnn nnnnnnnnnn nnnnnnnnnn nnnnnnnnnn nnnnnnnnnn nnnnnnnnnn
   225001 nnnnnnnnnn nnnnnnnnnn nnnnnnnnnn nnnnnnnnnn nnnnnnnnnn nnnnnnnnnn
   225061 nnnnnnnnnn nnnnnnnnnn nnnnnnnnnn nnnnnnnnnn nnnnnnnnnn nnnnnnnnnn
   225121 nnnnnnnnnn nnnnnnnnnn nnnnnnnnnn nnnnnnnnnn nnnnnnagga atctccttga
   225181 caaaataagg aacctcccaa tagggaggct cctttaatag attaacgtag tctaattggc
   225241 aatggacggt tatccactac ccgaccagga cgttgagagg gagctatagt attagcttgc
   225301 tcttgtccag tttgtgcaga tggattagcc gctttgtttt tgatgtaatt aagcatatcg
   225361 gcatggaatt gcttcagtac acttaattgc tcacttgcta tatctaacat ggctttatct
   225421 tgactggtaa ctactttgcg ctgttcctct atttgagagg cgcgcactgt agcctgtgtt
   225481 gccgcaccgg tatctacaac tggctgttga ccagaagaca catcagtcgc agatgaaggt
   225541 gcaccaggta gcatcattga tggagcattc gtccttaatg gtgatgccat accagacatt
   225601 atcttcccaa gtccaatttt attattagaa ctatctgtta ttgatgtatc agcagcacca
   225661 ccgataagct ccttatcagt agccatatct ttttgtttag cagttgctgc atcattcatc
   225721 aactcttctg ttgatttagg tttaccaagt gattgactat tggcattctt accgccgcca
   225781 gttctaaact tagcaacctt attctccatg acctgataga tttcacctaa ggttctagcg
   225841 ctaccatccg ttttaaagaa gatagatcta ttagccctag cttggtcagg gaatatctca
   225901 gcaccaatag agttctggtc acgtgtaagg aacttacgtg caccagctgg acccatgaag
   225961 tgcgctagat aaagatccac atcagtgggt gccctaccta atgcattttc taaatactca
   226021 taattgtcac gaaggaacat cgcgcccata agagcattta tacgtgggtc aaaccgtagt
   226081 gaaccatttt catcatcagc aggtatacca aacttagctc catatttagc aagcatccct
   226141 ttccaggtac tcttaataaa ttggaaccag ccagctgctg atgaggttgg tgccttggca
   226201 ttatagttga atgatgattc aatgccacag aaaatattta atagttccac tggtacacca
   226261 gtcatttctg atacagcttt aaatgtagct tgagctgcat ctctagactt attagattgc
   226321 ggcattggga tattctccca tacaccacca ttcccagttg ctaattgacc ataagtctga
   226381 ccagttggtg ttaattcacc acctgcccct aacttatact tagccgtata gtaagtatca
   226441 gttatccctt cttgggctct accaataact tgactaactc gtgctgatgt attttccatc
   226501 cagttagtta ctttggtcgt ggcactattg aatgttgatt taacattatc aataatccga
   226561 ctagcaaaac tacgtcctga agctgcatca ttcttacctg ctatctgtgc agatttagat
   226621 ttacctggag cttcagctac ctcagtttca gcttctttct ttatctcatc aagacttatt
   226681 ttagctagat cttctactga atccatatcg ccaacaatat taaatattga tggtgctttc
   226741 catattgaaa taccttcatc atcagttgca cccattatcg cattagcaat ctggacgcgc
   226801 tgagttgctg ttaatgtttc tatttggcta agcgttatcg atgtagatac tgatcgagca
   226861 gtaacaataa atgctttaaa tacaggtagg aatcgacgat ataaccaatc gaccacttta
   226921 acacggtcag ggccatcgct agttgtaacc ataccaaatg cttggccagt ccacttaatt
   226981 aattcctcta tatcacctgt ataagtagct ttaccattag ctactcgcat tttatcatta
   227041 acaagacttt caattgataa taatccattt acagcagcta agtctaaacc ttgcattcca
   227101 taagcatgta cacgtaatgc ttgcagtgaa gttaatgaat cacttgcatt tgctttagga
   227161 ataattgtgt ctactgttgt agttaccatt ttacgtatag attcaactgg actaaccgct
   227221 ttaattgctt ttccaatagt tgaatcccta aaccaattag taatatcagt tgacttagac
   227281 ttaatcgtag taatagtatc atttatcaca tcagtagtac tttccttaaa actactggaa
   227341 gttgctttag gtgcgacaga tgttttctct gtagcgctat acttgtttaa taattccttt
   227401 tctttcatct gtatagaagc aacatcaatt gataagtcct cttcaccaaa tgggttatta
   227461 agaactagat aaggtgtatt accttcgtat gggaatgata ctgatctaat gagctgtcct
   227521 tttagttcat taggtacttt actatcaacc tcactgatat ctacatcact acgattaatt
   227581 ttggatagtc ctttaagcca tgcctcaaag atcggtttaa atctgaagtc gatccaattg
   227641 gctaaacgca tgatagctgg gccatcatca gcaccatatc caaatatctt aataatgtca
   227701 cgtgcattaa gagcccttac atcaaaggag gcatctccac cacgtgtagc tacactagat
   227761 acaagttgtt ctaattcagt aaccttgttc atctgatcag ttgttgtagc accgtactgc
   227821 atcattcgat aactgattaa gtcatctttg aatttctgac ttcctctcca acctaataca
   227881 ggttttatta agaaatcttt aagtgcccac ataatcggat tactggttac aatagctgca
   227941 ccagctaatt tatcatttgt tgatgcacca gtaccaccaa aactagcata tgcagcagct
   228001 gttgataatg ctccaccacc aatagctaaa gcacctctac caagtatttg gcgggcagca
   228061 gcccatttcc cacctttctt accaccaaga cctaggtctt ccaataatcc ttcatcttcc
   228121 tcatcgcctt tcttcttacc aaagatattc tttaaggtat caccaagttt accaaaaaga
   228181 ccttttgatt cagtggtttc ttcatcactg ttatttttac catttaaagt atcgctaaca
   228241 cgtgatgtta gatcttgcca ggaaccacgg cgaggtttat tagcatctgg tttctgatta
   228301 cgcagttctt cccatatacc tgctaataat tgatcagtgg tggtatctag agctttctta
   228361 tctatctgtg tttctacttt accagtaaat gcactaaaac gtttcttgaa aggtgatcca
   228421 agtaatttat atcctaaacc cgccattcct ttagcagtat ctacagattt cttacctaac
   228481 cacttccaat aacgcattga catattagca taaccacggg ctagattacc taaaccagtt
   228541 cggaataaac ccttattctt agcagcagta tgcttagacc catcagagtt aataagttca
   228601 ggtatttgtt cttcatcaac aacaatgtta ccatccctat ctaaaactgg tccattaatc
   228661 tcatcgaatg attttaatag gttaccagca gttgtataat actcacctgc ttttagttta
   228721 actttctgta atactggttt taacatacca ggtaaatatg catcccgatt acttagaata
   228781 tccttaccta atccaatagt aaagtctttt gctttattag caactgtacc cattgcatta
   228841 aagattttct gagtagttga tccaccacct agtacatttc gttgtatcca gttagatgca
   228901 tctgctacat tccttcgcag attaaaacca tctgaccgta ttaaaccttt agccagttct
   228961 tgagcagtta cgactacatc accagccctg ttaataatag tacctttggc atctttcaaa
   229021 ttagttataa tttgattagt tgctgtatcg atatactcac cggctagtag atcacgtcca
   229081 agaataacag cttcttcacg gccaggtata taccaatctt tagccatatc agaaacatta
   229141 tctaaacctt gagttaaccg ttctctagca tcaccagcga tctgtgctgc tttatcacgt
   229201 aattgactag caatatcagt tgccttggtt aataaatcac cacgttgatt atagagacca
   229261 gtagctactt cttgagcagt tactacagtt ataccagctt ggtttttaat ttcaccagta
   229321 atatcagata ttttctctac tatcttacca gtattaatat caattaaatt tccatttaaa
   229381 aaatccattc ctttgataac tggagtaaaa gtattagctt tggtatatag atcagctatt
   229441 gattgattga ctatatcaga atatccattg agctgattac tatagttaac agtacggcta
   229501 tacatatcgc cagcttggcc gtatagttga tctcttaaat caccaaagtt cattgacgct
   229561 ggaatgttta tattcctacg taattcgcta aattgattag gtacattatc ccttacataa
   229621 tccgtagcta gtgatacttt ttgttgtgcg taattatagc ctttattagc ttgctcttgg
   229681 gccagtttag aggcacgaat aacttgctct tgagcttgac gcatttttcg ttcagtttgt
   229741 gactgataca ttgggccaat aaagtgcggg ttattctgat cacctagtgg ggagagttgc
   229801 tctggaccac cattatcaga aggtggtgta tcactataac gatcaaatgg attatcatta
   229861 ccccatcctt cgtattttac ttctgaactc attagttccc aaatacgtgg gtaattaata
   229921 cgatcaatac cctgctcggt tatgataata cccatttcac gtaattgatc agttttacca
   229981 gcattggtta aacgctcaat ttctttaata ggatcacgtg agaagtttct aacgtctaag
   230041 aataatgtag atatttcttg acgcctagca aagttttcat tagtgcttgc catcctacca
   230101 tcagcgccaa tattgtattg ccgtttaata tattccgtta attctttaat cgcctcaccg
   230161 gacactttag aacgatcata cccaccagca cgagcatatg cttcggggtc aaaacgttta
   230221 ttcatattgg catcacgaat taaacgttca gttagcgctt tcctagcatc tattgatagt
   230281 tctttatttg ggtcaaatgc ttcaagaaca tcggtaagag caccactcac acctcgtaca
   230341 gtagaacgac taactagacg acgttctgta tttgcagctg aatcctctac agacatgaat
   230401 gaaccagttg agagatcaaa cacttcacgt gtaatatcat cacgaccagt ccggatcatt
   230461 cttgtttctt gtagtaacct agatagatat ccaggaatag cttcaactat agtacgttgt
   230521 gttagttgat taaagccact gtcctgacca attgtttgat aggagccagt ctttaatcga
   230581 tcttgtaatg tgaactgtgg aataaatgga gccataatgt cacgaagaat accacgagca
   230641 ccataagtgt tttggtaatt attcatgtat tcttgtgtcc aggcagggaa gttatcaagt
   230701 aaataagatg cttgattgtg tcgaccacct agatagttat ttgaaaaacg ttccacacca
   230761 ggacgaacca ttctacctaa tacaggtata actgaattcc ttgtccaatc accaagataa
   230821 gagccagcga attgaccagc tatattgtat ctattctccc atgcatccgc gccaaacatg
   230881 tttccagcgc gagctgcatc tgcaaagtta cggatatttt cattcgcaaa gcgagtagca
   230941 ttattagtta cggctgatcc aaaattacct aagaaatttg gtaatgtttg aatagcgttg
   231001 tcaacaaaac tattcgatac ccgttgagct gcattaaagc caacaagatc cttcattgat
   231061 gactttttat gatcgggaat ccctgtgttt ctaacaagtg ctgcaaaacc attatttaat
   231121 aattccatgg tagcttcggt ttgctgtgca attttccgaa gatgcagcat agaacgaaac
   231181 tggatttcta atcctttctt ttgaatactg taattaactt gttcattata actagctaat
   231241 ttagataaat tatcaactgt ttgacccata gccttagcca tccagtcaaa tctatcagct
   231301 gataccttat cgcgtattcc acgttcagct tgtccaatag cgaatcgttt aacttcaccc
   231361 tgttcagctt ttatagctaa atcccgttga acaagagtta cttgatctat agcagattta
   231421 agttcatcct cgtcacgttc agcttccatg cgacgacgga tttctttata atttctattt
   231481 gaatcttcag cgtacttata gttttcgatt tgactttcta atcgattatt aagtctgtca
   231541 aaaacagaag ctggaacttt atcttttaac ttaactgcta aatcttgtgc ttctcttgtt
   231601 aaaaagagta aatcactagc actcgtacgt tctacagaat ctttgacatc ccgaatagtt
   231661 gacatcgtat cttcatatac accgaacata cgtgaaaagc catctggtgc cgcagaccgc
   231721 atgaatgctt ttaaagcttg ttgtggttta acagagtcaa agagtccttg tttaatacca
   231781 ttaaaaaatt cagtgacagg tgatcccttt ttagctttcg gtgtatcacc aaaaatatca
   231841 tcgatatcac ttaagtcaag aatattaccg gcttgcccta atgttgtacc ggttgcacca
   231901 gtttgacctt tgggcaatgt taccttcttg gccatattaa actccattga cgattagtaa
   231961 agtatcatat cgttgtttaa cttagtatta ccaaaatagg aaaatagaaa atgaagaagg
   232021 cattagttcc ttttaatatt tctttactta ttcccactaa agaacaatta aagttcttag
   232081 gtcaagtaaa gagtcatgag atatttgaag gtttaggtgg taactttcat gaagatggtt
   232141 tgttctctgt ttccattttt ggaagagttg gatcaactga tcgtgagagt ttatttggat
   232201 atatccattt aggtttagaa cttatccatc cagctgtata tcgaaactta attaaattaa
   232261 aagctttcta tgaagaaatt attcttggta aggcatttgc agtatttgac gaatctatta
   232321 aagattttat ccgcgccgat gaactaactg gtaaaactgg ttatacattc ttttttgata
   232381 actggaaacg aattgacttt gggtccacta agtcaggggt tcggctatca aggttacaat
   232441 taatcgaaaa atataaagat aactgtattt ttaaagacat gcttgtaaca ccagccgctt
   232501 atcgtgatgc agagattgat gagaataatc gtgttgagat ggatgagatc aatgaacact
   232561 ataggtatct attaaatcag tcgtttggtg tacctgatag ctttggacca aatgatgact
   232621 tgagtatcta tgatcgcaaa cgagtagcaa tgcaaaacac cgtattagct atttatgaac
   232681 attatgaacg actgctatcc ggtaaacgtg gatacattca atctaaatgg gcatcccgtc
   232741 gtattgccaa tggtacacgt aatgtcatta gttcgctaga tactaatgct gctgatcttg
   232801 attcacctaa tcgaccaaca ttcaaagatg ccgtagttgg cttacatcaa gcagctcgtt
   232861 cagttgcacc gcgtacaatc tttgcactaa ggcaaggtgt agttggtgaa gtgtttgata
   232921 cagttactaa cactgtacag ctcatcaata agaaaacact acgtttagaa tgggtcgata
   232981 tctctaacga agatatggat ttatggggaa ctcctgaagg gcaagaacaa atcatcaatg
   233041 agctagatgt cattgaaaaa cgctcacgtg caattgaaat tgctgatcat tatttagcac
   233101 ttatctacgt cgatgataaa caaaatttca ggatattccg caatattgac gaattaccta
   233161 caaacctaaa taagaagttt gtaagaccta tcacatacgc tgagttagtt tacctcagtg
   233221 gattaaatat gtggcgaacc aattcagcat tcgttacacg ttaccctgta gaaaactata
   233281 atagttctat tccttgtaaa atgtacgtta aaactactgt agtaggtgaa ctacgttacc
   233341 cattaaatga acaatgggaa cgggacgatg cattggaacc agcgctagag ttcccagtat
   233401 ttgaactaaa taaacctgca cagtggcatg attctgtatc catatcacca tctattctag
   233461 cgccattagg tgcggattaa ctgtagtact gtatatctgg ttatcctata gaaaattaat
   233521 agggtaataa ccatgttaaa taaatctatt gaaaatcttt gatttaagaa agttccctac
   233581 tctgaacatg gttatatttt tagagattat gcagtaaaat acataagtcc acatattccg
   233641 aaatgaatat gttttactct tctaattgct ggaaactcct gttagactta agtgctacaa
   233701 ttatcacgaa agtagataat gaatgcttga caaacttaag gtagggccaa tcagcagcga
   233761 agccgctaag ttacttaact gtaatatgtg gaacgttcaa cgactagggg gttgcgcccc
   233821 gtaggatcaa gtgatccgaa atggagagca cctaaacaga taatgctgta ggtgaagata
   233881 tagtctggtc ttctagcgag agctagagct gcacgtaatg gtgcgggtat caattaacga
   233941 ctgatactga acataacgtt tgacggggac actgtatcat ttaacgctgt ttattcagag
   234001 gaagctatcg ctgaaacaga tgctttcttt aagaaacgta ttgcatatat acatgccgat
   234061 gggcgactgg catttagtgt tggtgtccat acactcaatt taactcttcg gtacatgact
   234121 ggggaaccca aacaaaggga ttaatcatgc gcttaaatat tacacagttt ctgaaaaatt
   234181 atagtgtacg cgaatatgct aaacttcagt cacctaagtt gcatgctcta aataaacttg
   234241 atctaccttt cgaatccatt tatcagttct tcgatggcaa taatgcagta atgggtccta
   234301 gtcaaacaga cccattattc tccaaacatc aaggtaaagt atatattgag catgttactg
   234361 atatgcttac atttgaaggt aatccacgta ggacttcaaa tatcccagca acaatgattc
   234421 aagagtttcg tcgccagaac cgtttcttta aacctttacg cagtgatacc ggttttaaat
   234481 tatcaaacca gaacattctg gtaatgaact ataatttaat taaccctcaa tggaattata
   234541 tggcttctta taaagccaca tggttccgtt ggtccaatga catgcgtaca ttctggagtg
   234601 gcgtagcggc tgcatgtgaa cgctttcctg gctggaacca gttcattgat gtacacttac
   234661 ctgagttagt tccacctcct tcttctttta ataaactacg agggggttta actcaagatc
   234721 tagctaacca attcaataca cctgatattc taaatatatt tgatttagtt cgctgggttt
   234781 ctgatgatcg tgaaagttct ttcatgaatg tcatcgatgc taagtattac ggtaacatta
   234841 atcttttatt ccgtgtacaa agctcattct ttgttattaa cttagggatg cttgatcaat
   234901 ggcgtcgtga tccagaaatt aaagatgata aaggttatga tacccagcaa atagctaggc
   234961 gccttatttc actagtatca gcgatggttg aatataacca aggtaatact tcattaatta
   235021 aagaggatac gcctatcttt aatgaagata ttattgttga tgaagaaact ccggttagct
   235081 atgaagaagg tgaagtagaa gaggttgagg atgttgagtc taataacgtt gaagaagaag
   235141 taactgaagt tgatgttatc gatgatgttc agtttgaccc aactaactta actaacttaa
   235201 ttgatattgg tgcaattgag gtaacatata ccccaccacc agaaagtgat cttgaggtaa
   235261 caaagcttat cattgaaaaa gatccactgg aatcttcacc ttctcgccaa attaaagaag
   235321 agaaggaact catcgtagca gatgtaccag aagatgagtt atttatcaat accgaagttg
   235381 atgaagaaga taaactaatc gatgccatta gagctaaagc atacgacatg tatcgcgtga
   235441 atatgatttc tgcgaataca ttcgagcaag ctcaagaaga ttcgattatg tatcgtcgtc
   235501 tacctgatcc atttaccgat cctaatgatg aatcagtaga gccgatgacg atcgctgagg
   235561 cgatggaata tcatccagat gatcttaaga ttccagaaga caccactttt gaagataagc
   235621 caaccattgt tgataaatca atgttgggta gtaagttaaa agccatccaa cgcaaatata
   235681 acaaggtctt attaaagaaa gatattttaa acagtgtttt atctgttcag aaacaaggcg
   235741 tatcagtaac taattacaaa attgaaactg tgcgcgattc tggtaaccat taccaaatcc
   235801 acaaagttac attaaagcct attcgtggta gaagttcaca agtgatgttc cgtatccccg
   235861 tcattgataa tgacggtagg ttcatgtcta atggagtaac atatcgccaa cgtttacaac
   235921 gtgctgatat tccaattcgt aaagttaatc cacgtaaagt tgcattgacc tcttattaca
   235981 ataagacctt tgtgactaga tctgaacgtg ctgaaaacaa ctttgataac tggttaatca
   236041 gagcgattac caaccgtgca ttagatggaa gtgatatgtc tgtacattca gttacctatg
   236101 ctgaattaga tcaatccaac tatgttctac caagggtgta cactacttta ggaacagctt
   236161 tcaaaggctt ccataattat cgtaatgtgt tctattttaa tttcaaagat cgtaatgaat
   236221 tctttgcaaa gcaaggacta catatcgaag attatgaaac tgatgatttg ataatggtgg
   236281 ggttcaatgg cactgatgct atcttgttag ataagaattc catcttttac atgaaaacag
   236341 gtaatgagct agaacctatt ggtactatta cagatatact tggcttagat ttaaccaaag
   236401 caccgttaga agctattcta atgtcaattg gtggtaaaga gctaccatta ggtttcattt
   236461 tagcttatca ccatggctta aacaatctac ttaagaagtt gaatgttaat tatcagcgtc
   236521 atcagcgtgg cactaggatt gttgtcaata gtacggatta tacattagcg ttcgctgatg
   236581 agatcctagt atttgatcga gctgattata aagcaatgct tgtattaagt ggactcaaac
   236641 gttatcataa atcactgcgg cgttattctg tttatgattt caataaacga gatgtttact
   236701 tcagggttct tgaagaagct ggattaagta acagatttac acgtgatatt gacacattct
   236761 tctcagcatg ggtcgatcca atcactgagg gtctacttaa ggagatgggt gaaccaacta
   236821 cttttgaagg attgctttat cggtctgtcg aattattaac gaacgactgg agtccagcgg
   236881 aagtagatgg tgcgtatatg cgctatcgtg gttatgagcg catggcaggg actattttta
   236941 atgaactcaa tagagcggta cgtgtattta atatgcgtaa tggtggatca gtacaaactg
   237001 tcgagttaga tccgcacgtg atctggcgca agattgtaca agatccgaca gtagccacta
   237061 ttgaagattc taaccccatt gcaaatatcc gtgaacaaga agcgatgact tatcgtggag
   237121 atggtggacg cggttcaact tcaatggttg cacgtacacg tatttacggt gaagcggatg
   237181 ttggtgtggt tagtgaatca actgttgact caggtgacgt tggcgttatt gcttacttag
   237241 tacctgatgc taactttgta aacatgcgtg gtgttacgcg tatgtttgat ccaaagacag
   237301 atggaccagc tagactactt tcaactagtg cactgcttgg tgttgcaacc gagcatgatg
   237361 accctaagcg aattaacttt atctcaattc agcagcagca aggtatttat gctgatgggt
   237421 atacagttac accagttcgt acaggctatg aacaaatcat agcccaaaga actagttcta
   237481 tctttgctgt agcagcagaa caagatggtg aagttgtagc tattgatgaa tatggtatcc
   237541 aagttaaata tgctgatggt aatgtatttg gatatcaatt aggtacagtt catggcacag
   237601 cagctggtgt taactaccca cacattcttg ttacctcatt aaagaaaggt gataagttta
   237661 aacgtggtga tactatcaca tataacaaac gttatttctc tgaagatagg tatacgcctg
   237721 ggcaagtatt atggaaagcc ggttgtatgg ctgttgtagc atttgatgat aaccttgaca
   237781 ctttagaaga cggttcagtt atttctgaag acctagctaa aaggttaaat actcaaacaa
   237841 ctgcaatcaa gaatatcgat gttaggtttg atcagactat tcgagatatg gtgaaagttg
   237901 gggatcatgt cgacttaaat tcaattctat gtataattga agatcctgaa acagctgctc
   237961 actcactata tgacgaggca tctattgaga cattacgcaa actatcagca tattcgccac
   238021 gtgctaagct cgtaggtaca gtatcaaaga ttgaatgctt ctatcatggt gaaatagacg
   238081 atatgacacc aagtttacaa gcattagcta atacgtcaga taaacaacgt gctgaacgag
   238141 ctaaatcatt gaaagaacct accttcactg gacaagtaga tgctaactat cgagtgaaag
   238201 gacgagcctt agaatatgac cacatgatta ttcgagtgta tatcgatcat gatatcccat
   238261 gtggtgttgg agataaaggc gtagtagcta accagatgaa aacggtattc tcccgtgtaa
   238321 tgactggacg taatgaaact gaagatggcc gtaatattga tctactattc ggtaatacat
   238381 cggtagaaga acgaatggtt ctatctccta aaatcattgc tacaacaact ggtatcttgt
   238441 gggcagctgg aaaacatctt gtagctgtat atagaggaaa cactaatgca aaagctaagt
   238501 aataatgtag cacatggtca gaacattgct gttcttcatg ctgctgttaa actaggtact
   238561 caagcaattc tacaatcgct tggtggcacc accagctccc catctctgaa tggggagttt
   238621 ttaactgagg ctgatattgc agcagcttta aacgctcgct taatgaagaa cctcaatatc
   238681 taaggagtgt taaaatgttc tgtaaagaaa cccaagctgc gattgttggc tcagcacgta
   238741 gtctaactga ggataacctt gttctagtta tccctaatga aacatatccc cttgcggtct
   238801 ttgcagatgg tttcagtgta gatggcaact ctaataaagt tgccctctct gaagaactgg
   238861 aagcatctgt agaagagttc ttcgaggaag ctaaccaaga gcaacctgtt agtgtagaag
   238921 aagagcaaga agctctgatt gcacatgtct gctcatcatt acaaaagatc caattcaata
   238981 cgcagaatgt tatttgccct gcaattgaat atatggtacg tgtctttaat gagcgtcaaa
   239041 gcattagttg tcaaccagat gtaagcgcta cattctacca ctataatgca gttcacagtg
   239101 atccccgcct aactgcacac gttagtacac gatacaataa tttacagccg ttacctgagt
   239161 atcgtacctt tattctagaa tcaatcgatg ctaatgaaat tattcggtta gtatcaatgg
   239221 gtaatccgca tctagatcaa actgaagttg aagaatggct actatctatt cctaatagcg
   239281 ctgctgttat tgaaggtgta tggaattcta tcttcaatga tggtcgtctt ctcattccag
   239341 gtgaacttga atatgttgtg ggtagatcct tcccattcac tgttgattca ctagctctgg
   239401 cttacatgat ttgcggtcac tacatcgata atccggttga agttattggc gagagtgatg
   239461 ttgacctaga aacatggtca ctaactatcc gtaaactaca tgagatgttt ggattctatc
   239521 tcaagcgtgc ttatgaacgt cgtcaagctg atcgcgatgc aggtctactc atcctagctt
   239581 cagaagctaa taatgtagtt gctaattctc gttgcaaagt aatcattaat ggtgatgttg
   239641 cacctcaatt tgaattagca ggtggtgaca tccaagctat ccttggtgca gctgtagcag
   239701 gtagtaataa catctaccta gagcagattc ttaataactc agaacagttt attcaacgtt
   239761 ggctatcggt atatccgctg attaaacagt cagctatgga taaaggttta cgtaaactac
   239821 gcaatgacat ccatgaatca tttatggatg gcgttattaa tactgaactt aaagatcgtc
   239881 atgttaatga actcgaatat cgtattaaag aagcaatgag tacgatgacg actgaggatc
   239941 ttaagaatcc ttacattacc tttggtaaac ttatctgtaa aacattcttt acagaaaatg
   240001 tttactggca atatctgtta gccattgatg aatttagtca aatgtatcct gaggccactc
   240061 tacgtgaact caatacacaa tcactaattt cgctaatggc agcatggcta tctcaacaga
   240121 ttaaagttga gcggttcact ggcgttgttg atccatatgc gaaactgcca gtaaaagaag
   240181 ttattgaaac tgtagaagat gatgacactg aaactttaga tgatgttgaa atcgaagaag
   240241 aagtttccaa ttaaattatc ttaatggtta ataatcatta aaacatgcaa tcgatgataa
   240301 actccggtat ttggaaggat accggagtaa tacagcgaat atttaaaggt gcatgatttt
   240361 gattaagtat tttaaacttt acataaatga acaattagga catgataatg gacgtacgtt
   240421 ctcttcgacg ggatccagaa cgggtccaca gtcatctaac tgatttagaa gataattcag
   240481 tagtaactaa tgccccatgt aaaatacaga ttccagaaag atttacagga agacatctag
   240541 ctgttattgg cagtgaagta tttactattg gtatatttcc tattattttt aatgatgaat
   240601 attacgcagt gaataatacc attgcaatga tgcggataaa tccagtctcc actgaacgcg
   240661 tccacatcaa tggtgaagtt tatctagagt ttcattttga taaaggcagt aagattttcc
   240721 agaatactta cttagttgtt aatgatacat taacttacta tgtttatgat gagttaatta
   240781 acaaaggaaa cttcccttgg tatattaact attatgacaa agccaaatta tttgagacag
   240841 ctaatttaca cgctggtgtt aatcttggtg gatggcctac attacaactt attatttcaa
   240901 ccactcagcg tgcctcggat gatatgtcac aactatatcg acatgtgcta actagacaca
   240961 gtgatatcgt ggataatcca ccagtcgacg taccattccg ttcagttatc tggaatactt
   241021 cagacacaac atcaaaactc aatggggctt attttgatca agctatcaca tcagcacttg
   241081 ttaacccatc tgagtcagta gagcttattg aagaactcct caggacctaa ggagttgcgt
   241141 tatgcaacca tattctaatt tttctggttt gcaacagcgt actaataacc aagtagttat
   241201 cggcagtgat atgttagctg gtactaataa aaaaggtgta ttagtgcctg atgcggatgg
   241261 ttactatcta actccactag gagcttatgg tacccgaaat tcagctggta tgttctatga
   241321 aatggcatcc ggcgtatcta tgtttaatcc agactcacct ttaatgcgtc gtgttaaaaa
   241381 gggtgttcta ttcatggaat acaaacaccc tgaaccctat cgtaaagatg gcacacggat
   241441 gaatgaacac gagtacctaa tgcgcattcg tcaaatcgat gatgatcgtg tgtgtgcgca
   241501 tattaaggaa cttattctgg ttgattctac agatgagaaa ggtcttccta ttaaactagt
   241561 acttggcaaa tgcaaaccat acggtccttt tggtaagtac ttcgaagcat ctattaccaa
   241621 tccttctcag aatacttatt gctcagtaag gtcaataacc caagatgatc ctatgcgagg
   241681 tattaaatat acccgtgaga tttcaacttg ggatatggtt ggggaaggtg gtatttacgg
   241741 tgctaataaa tggaattcac ctgcattaga gaactatgaa gatcaattaa tggttatcac
   241801 gcctgatact ctatatcagg tacagcgtga acgtgaacgt caaattaaca tgggttttga
   241861 atgttctgac atcaccaacg tgacggatct agcaaaaagt cttggctggg atatttcacc
   241921 agttaaacat agacgccctg gcttcatgcg ttaaaaaata aaaaaaaaga cataatgccc
   241981 tcccgcaatg ggagggctta tgctgtcatg ttggaatagc gatcattgga tacatatccc
   242041 taaataactc taatgcttgc gctggcttat aaaaaggtgc cacaagcata ggcgtcctat
   242101 atgtatcatt acttagaaac agtgtagtag catcatcaga ggctgtttgc agtacaccta
   242161 aattaaatac tttttgagta ttgcgcaatg tccaaaacca atctggtttt agcttgtcca
   242221 tgatacctac taacttactt aaaatagttg gatagtcctc aggttttgta ccttcaggaa
   242281 atacataatt agcaattatc ctatttggat aatctggcac atcagcggta agggcctcag
   242341 ctccagagtg tgtaattatt cgatcaatta catctaaatc aatattatta cccagtgagt
   242401 cagcagtacg tttagttaat gtgaatctaa aatcatcatt atacttgtaa tcatatccaa
   242461 cccagttgcc tgacccatca taacgctttg tagcaccgaa tgtatcgtcg atcaggtcag
   242521 ggatacccca ttgtgctact tcttgtaata cccctcttaa aacggctgcc tcggccccta
   242581 aatcaaagaa cttaataatg gcgttagaac cagacatgtc ttctaagaaa ctaagaatag
   242641 aagacatgtt ttgataatta ctgttttgtt tataaacatc cactccatta atgatcatct
   242701 ttacttcatt ggccattcga gtggcttgtt gtacataccc tggaccacca tttgaaccag
   242761 ttagttcacc gaatatgaca ttctctaagc tttgggcaat attctgtaaa tctgatctag
   242821 aaccttttaa agcaccttga atacgtcgtg aagcatctgc tagattaatg ccgtcagatg
   242881 gtattaaatc accaataccg cgaacagctt taagagtccg attaaggata ccgctaaaac
   242941 cttgttcaaa attcgaaata ccagatacta aagaatttcg cacatccgaa gatacttcgg
   243001 tatatgcgtc gatcttagca acttcatctt tacctgtacc tataaatgaa ggtaatgcaa
   243061 aatcaaccat ggtagtctcc aacaaaaaaa ataatctata agattggggc cagatacccc
   243121 aaaggaatat caagccccaa tattagaaac tactattttt tataagtgat aaattttcca
   243181 atatgcttga atcctttaca actaatagta actttaatcg gatatttagc cctcattaca
   243241 taaattagac gggatccatt aagcggtgca tacagtataa aatcattatc taccatttct
   243301 ttatggaacg cattaatctt atcttggact agtttaatat aatcctcatc attaataatg
   243361 ctttgtttat ctgaaataac aatcttatct acagtatcgc cttcggcgca tagtctttca
   243421 tatacagcag tacggataaa tgtattaact gcgatatatg tattttctgt tacttgtgta
   243481 gcttgcgcac tataaatatc actaatatag taattaggtt tatatggacc aaatggatca
   243541 ataatatctt taatagatac actctttttt ggtagagtat ggggtggttc taaaaatgaa
   243601 acactgtcat gtgcatcgat atctaaatac ttattgacta gtggggcaac gcggttgaat
   243661 gcttcttcat agatagcata catgtagtca cggtaatctg gtaaagacgc ataataatta
   243721 cgctgaacag cagtctcggc actactagca taattataaa aaatacccgc gtgccttaaa
   243781 acatttttaa actcatctac acctagaatt gaactaatcc aactaacatc attatcgtgg
   243841 ataaatatag ctagacgaag gttttgccgt tttgggttag tttcatcttg gaatggatat
   243901 gttgtatata gttcagtgat agcctgttta actacatctg aagattcatt gatcagttcc
   243961 tttgagaatt gatcaattga cataatctgt cttttctgat atagtacatt aatacatgct
   244021 tctacctgta atagaaaatt catcttttta ctaatttcga aactatgact attctgcatt
   244081 acactattcc tatctaattg atttaattac ttcgcatacc acatcaaacc attctttttc
   244141 ctgaattgtt ggatttggac cttgtagtga taaagcgccg agatttttag ctttaaatag
   244201 aacgaatggt cgactattaa gatttaataa tagggtatca cgaaggatat tagtaagtcc
   244261 atctacatat tggtatttta aaccataatc tagtttataa tgagaattga cttctggttg
   244321 aagaaaagcc ttttcttttt taccagtgat gagatacatc cgaagacctt tgaatgaaaa
   244381 gaaattctca ttatcaagtg tggtcttctt ctcttttcca ttaaactgaa atagatcagg
   244441 gagcggtgta ttaccgctct gatctacaat gatactatct acaggataat tattttgtac
   244501 ccatggggtt tctggattat tcatctgaat taggctccac ccaatgagga tcaggtacag
   244561 gaacaatatg tacactgtcc tctagtttat ctcgaagatt aggatcatca gtccattgta
   244621 gagaaagagt atatctctcc tctttaggcc gtagcagtag gaatccacgt cttaatgtat
   244681 tccaagacat attgggtgat agtaaaccac gcctttgtgt attagccaat gaagtaagtt
   244741 tctttttatc taatccaaca aggttgactg gattatttaa aaactcttcc catagcttat
   244801 cccacttctc ctggttaatt ccttctttcc agagaatatg cctatacaga tgggccattg
   244861 tagttgtagc tggtttttga ttcttaaaaa tttcacattc ttcatagggg aaatcatttg
   244921 cagagcaagt tacctcatct tcagttggat caatattgat cgtataaact gaatcaggtt
   244981 ttgatgtacc ccaaatcaga cgtacctcta atgttgcttt aacaggtgat aagaaatcaa
   245041 tagctttctt aaagccatcc caactcattg tatcagcttt aagtgcttta ttaagattac
   245101 ctttatctgg gttattcttg ttatgtggtt tttgaaaata tgcattcaaa cgtttatccc
   245161 aagcaaactg tgtcatattc ctccacagta atacttctcg gaaaacataa cacaaaaccc
   245221 cttcagcctg ccttaatcct ttttgaggat cgcttaataa gtcttttaca gattccatct
   245281 tttttacacc tacggtgaat tgataataaa cacactttat attaatttat acttgtatag
   245341 tctgcacctc acagtaactt aataattgct cttgatagtt caataatatc atagtacatt
   245401 ctatccatct gacgctgata tgcctgatgg ttaatctgtt caagatattc agtttgttgc
   245461 caaattaggt cacgcatagt tttaatagat ttacatacat caataaaact atcattactg
   245521 tttataaaat attcatcaag gtcaattgat ttcctgtcga taaactcatt acggcacatt
   245581 tcactaatct ttagatcatc ttcatttgca atatgatcat ttaacctggt tagagcatct
   245641 aataaataac caatactgta atgtcttaga tagacaggaa cacccatcat cttcctgatt
   245701 gtcagagttt ttaattcatc cagattaatt aattgccaga aattattaat agcttttaat
   245761 cgttcttcac ctgaaataat atctttatct atccgttcta attcaattag aagttgttct
   245821 ttaccaactt ccttttggaa gccccggaaa tattgaataa ttttcttaaa catgatatag
   245881 gacctatttt tcagatactt agcatatggt aagtatgtta ggtattacta ttactaatta
   245941 gaggataata aaatgttcca tggtgcagat ttacctgatg aacctttaga aaagaaatca
   246001 tccgctacag aagaaaaggt atatgctgat ctagaatatg agcagcagat acggtataca
   246061 caatcagtca aagagaaagt actaaaagca gtgttagaga atactacagg caaagtacct
   246121 actgacaaag aatcagttga tatgattctt aaattaacag attcaatgga taagacaaca
   246181 attgctaacc ggcgtatcca agttgattct gaaggtgcgc gttctaaccg tgaacttgct
   246241 gaaggctttg ctgaattcgt taagatgcag atgaaccgta atccattaat acgtgatccg
   246301 aatgatggac cagtaacacc acgtgagatt ccagatatcc ctgatgagga atttgagaat
   246361 tacactattg aagaaggtga aactgaaatc ggtatcatca tggaggagtc caatgcattt
   246421 atggaacgga tggatgctgc acgagaaaaa gaattagaaa acgactgata ttaacgacat
   246481 atagccctcc cattacggga gggcgttatg cacttaatac aaatcgatat ctaatacatc
   246541 accaactgta tttacgatta cttcgacagg tggtagctca atattaccaa ttgatttctt
   246601 aataactttc atttggttaa taacttgatt atgatcagat gttactttga gagctaatag
   246661 tccaatagca gttaaactta caatagcagt tgagttatct gaaatagttt catatgcagc
   246721 tttacctact ttcttaatag ttttaaatag agtaggttta ttttgacgaa ttagttttcg
   246781 ttcttttgct ttagctagct catcatcgaa ttctttatta aagctacggc gtttactcca
   246841 atcataaaca cctggtgaaa cttcttcaaa attggaagag attgcaccaa aatcactagc
   246901 atgactaaac atccatttaa agataaagcg attagaaaga acccacgcct gtagattagt
   246961 ttctgcatcg ttgattagtt taatagcatc acttccagta gccacttggc cattagcttt
   247021 aacaaataaa atcagtctta cagtagtacc attgattact gtgttattaa catttgcaat
   247081 cctggtataa atttctttaa taattcgctt ttgtttatct aaatcagcac catttaaacg
   247141 aatattaaat tgacggtcta atacggccat tgcagtttcc tctagggtta ttgtacctaa
   247201 agtatactgc atgaccgtat tattttaatt ttttacatgc tttataaaac cgtgtaccaa
   247261 cgtacaaaat aaacccgcca ataacagcaa ctgatgtgat tgtttccagc ggcatgcgct
   247321 tagcgggttc ttcaattggt actgtaacag ctggtaattc aattcttttc tcaataactt
   247381 ttttaccagt taacttataa taaacatctg gttctaatgt tatcgattca agaatctgat
   247441 tactacatgg atagcgtgtg acgcctccat gtccatctgc aacatagaag ctgaatgtat
   247501 cgcctacacg atgtaagtca accacactac ccatatatgt catatgagct ggatagagtt
   247561 ctgccttgac ctttccatcg ttgaataagt caatgacgga actcttcttt agctcaccca
   247621 ttaagtttgc taaagtgaat gccgccatta gcgataaccc tattatttaa tcgacttgtt
   247681 gagcactatc atcaatatcg attttatcta gctcatcagt tagaatatct acttcactgt
   247741 ctagtaccgt atcatcatca gctacggtgt catcaataac ggttgattta gaaacggcct
   247801 tatatagatt aatagcggca acagcgaggg caccagttga gataattgca gctgcgatct
   247861 ttagtacttt cattttctat tttcctaatc attaagtttt aataagtatc caatatagat
   247921 acatgtctgt aatatagatc ttaaactttt tttagtgtaa taaaaaaatt aatgcgatat
   247981 aaaccccctc ccgaaggaga gggtaatatg tatatcagta ttccatcgaa gttaatactc
   248041 gataatgatc taatagtaaa tcaataacag agtaaaaaga atcacagttg aattgcgtat
   248101 ctatatttgc agatactcca gtaatacgat tgataatatg gagacactta atatctccac
   248161 cacgttgtct gataaaaaca actgcccaca ctggccacgt actatctggt gtggtgtctt
   248221 gaataactaa tctgtaatac ccatcattta ctgtttcaat ggatgcttgg attggatcat
   248281 ctgtataagc cgattctact tgaacatatt gatcattata ataaaacatt tccttaataa
   248341 gtttagcaca ggcatgtaat gtctccatta ccttagctga actatttgga ttatattgtt
   248401 gattaaacat gtcattaacc tcttaagata ttgtatgcat agtagtaata tatatcttaa
   248461 ttatttttta gtgtagttgt gaaaacttag aggaatatac gatgcctagt aaaagtaaaa
   248521 aacaacataa cttcatggct gctgtagcca atgataagaa gtttgctaag aaagttggtg
   248581 taccacaatc agttggtaaa gactttgttg aggctgataa aaataaaaag agttttgaaa
   248641 gtgtttcact taatagcact tataaagata gttactaata taatgccctc ccattgcggg
   248701 agggcttatg ttgcttataa ttattttaat actagatttt tattaaatac ttctggagta
   248761 ctaatattag ctggatcaag tacaataaat tcagcttggt taaatgcacc gtgtgttgat
   248821 tcaaagtggc tgatgaagaa cacttgatta acaatgccat tttcaattaa cctgttaatg
   248881 aatggaatag cattggctcg atgttgttca tcaaaagtcc tgctaaattc atctaagaaa
   248941 aggggcatgt catctagatg taaaaatttc aagatagcca ttctaaaagc aaaatcaaca
   249001 atctctaatt gtgagtcaga cccgtattca atgtccggtg gctgaacgtc accacctgca
   249061 atatgcattg ggaacttata atccatgcca tctttgtcaa cattagaagg taatacttct
   249121 aacctataag tccaaatctc attgatgtat gcatttacta gtttaactac tccttgtaag
   249181 aaacctaata aatagcgacc aagaatacca ctttttggtg ataatgcttt ttcaagaata
   249241 gctaaatcag tagccatttg ttgtgcatgg ttaacttctg attctaaaac tttaatacgt
   249301 tcttcatgac gttccatttc acttaaacga ctatgcacac tagatagttc taagttaaca
   249361 gcatcaatct ctgcttggta tgccttatct acaaagttat cagctgtatc cactatcttt
   249421 ttaataaact gctcccatcg ttcaataaaa gaatgatact tatcttccca ttcacgaata
   249481 gcattaccag ctttattgaa atgagatgct tttctttgta agtcagctgc tacatgtgtt
   249541 ttattattaa tttcagtttc tagtgcagtt gtacgtgcct taatgaaccc taatgcatct
   249601 tgatccatct cagcaataac acgtagtcgt tgagctaata aagtagcttc cgcatgagct
   249661 tgcttagaga caatgagttg ctgcattgca tctcgccagt ctaatgcatc atttatatat
   249721 tttgctggtg tgcgatacat tacgacatgt tcagctacat agttccataa tgtatcaaat
   249781 tcgttatact ctttcgttaa ttgaacgtag ccatgtacat aacttacata ttcattgaag
   249841 tcagtcatgt actgttcaag aaccttgatc tcatttgaac agctatccat cgcttcatct
   249901 aacttagctt tgcgctcttc tgctattgtg atatcttgtt cactaacacc aggtttaaat
   249961 gaatgagtgc atgatgggca agtaatagac gcacattcct taaatgaatt taggcgttga
   250021 ttaatttgta aatacatgcc ttccatggtt gaatatttac tttttaattc ttttagcctt
   250081 tctgcatttt taatagcagt ttctttactt aagtaaccat tctcattatt agggaatgta
   250141 gtgagaagtt tgatccaacg atctgagaga tcagtaagtt taccagatgg atcaccgtta
   250201 acagaaatgt caaccaaagg aaatctaccg gtatactttt tatatttact aatagcttct
   250261 tcagcaatgc gtgtatgatg ttcatgtcta tccttaagtt cttgtatttc ttctggagac
   250321 atacgttcag ctgtattcgg attagagctt tttaattcct ctaattcttc aactaaacgt
   250381 gcaataactg cttgtataga tttatattcc tcaatcttct tattatttag ttctaagaat
   250441 gattcatacc catctacttt aacttgaata ggtaacattg gaaatgacat taacaatgaa
   250501 cgagcttcat ctaagataga atctaattct ttacgtgcag tagtttcatc tctaaaatga
   250561 aggacacctt tcttatcacg tgttttataa agtaaatcaa tacggctaac taaccgttgt
   250621 ttcacttctt tcaactgtgt catttctgaa tcattcaata ccccatggtg ttctgtgacc
   250681 aatcgcttat taattgtttt aacagtacct tgctggttag ataattcttt acgtactttg
   250741 ttataaacat taaatgcata atcaaggtta actacagaca ttctagttaa ccatgcttta
   250801 cgttcattag gttttaactt tgtaaaacgc atcttacctg tcaacatttc atgcagttct
   250861 cggtttaacc cgaaatgcgc cattacaagt tcttcttgtt ctttaaaggt atgaccacta
   250921 tttaattctt catcattaca taaaaaggaa tgatgtccag tgccacggtt atatttagaa
   250981 attaatttat agtctttacc atttgcatga caatggaaat gtttctcgcc accttgcttg
   251041 aagtttgaac tgctagatac aacaggtgtc agttcactaa taatagatga tttgccagaa
   251101 ccattactac caagtataac catcatctgt ttgcttggag tccattcaaa ataatgtgta
   251161 ttattggcca tcaacctagt atagccaatt agcttaagta gcttgatctg catgattaac
   251221 ccttaataat gtcttactct atagagttaa taaccctagt aaatattgga gtttataatg
   251281 gacgaagctg tgtcactctt atcaaatatg caagatagtg aaatacaaac atcagaattt
   251341 aggttatgga gcattggacg cgctactgaa aataaaccac gtaattcatt tacactaatg
   251401 gtactaccta ttgagtcggc aactgctact gatggtgaaa caacattcaa ccctgttgaa
   251461 gaagtagttg atggtgtaga tgccgatggt agggcatata ctactaaagt tagtgtatcg
   251521 cgtgatatac cttgtatatg gttacctaat gaagataacc gtgcaacgcc acctgatgta
   251581 atgcgtggtg agaaaattgc aatatacagg ttaggtgata ctagtcaatt ctattggcgg
   251641 tcaatgggtt tatcaaatga tttaaggaca ttagaatctg tggtgtacac ttttaatgcg
   251701 tctttatctc ctggtggtgc cggtaagaat tttgatacct gttatttcat gcagttctca
   251761 gctcatgata aacacgtaac tattgggaca tctaaagcca atggcgagcc ttatcgttac
   251821 tcggtacaaa tcaatacagg tacaggtgca gtctatatac ttgatgatat tggtaatagg
   251881 tttgaattgg tttctaaaga taaacgactg atgttaatga atgctgataa ttcttttgtg
   251941 aaagtagaga agaaagctat tgatttgaat gcggatcaat atatcaaatt gacatcaggt
   252001 ggttctacat tagaattaaa tccgactgaa tttaaagtta acacaaccaa tacttctatc
   252061 aaatcaagtg gtacacatgt tcaagaagct ggtggaacta tgacacacaa agcaaatggc
   252121 aacatgttgt ttactgctcc acgctatgac tttacttaag aggttaatat gccgggaata
   252181 gctgtttgta atatggacag tgcaggtggt attatattac ctggtcctaa tgttaagtgt
   252241 ttttataaag gtcagccatt tgccgttatt ggttgtgcag tagcaggtca tggtaggact
   252301 ccgcatgatt cagctaggat gattcaaggt tcagtaaaga tggctattac cggtatacct
   252361 gtgtgtttgc aaggtagtat ggctagttgt ggacacacag ctactggtcg acctgatctt
   252421 acttgtggta gttaaagaac ataatgccct cccattgcgg gagggattat gctgttaaat
   252481 accttcattc tcatagtgag taatgcagtg actaacaaat gttaaccaga ctttaagagt
   252541 tactgctaac caatgggtgt agttaccaac aggttctgct aattttcggg atatctcagc
   252601 gagcatatta attgcctcgc catttgccct tcctaacaac tcactacgtt cagctagctg
   252661 tcgaattgaa tcatctacaa ctaccttaac tgttttatat tctacttcgc cttgcttagc
   252721 acgttcagcg atcgttaaaa tattagcaat accagttaca atatcactta gtgtagttac
   252781 agaaggtact tctatatctc gttcagtgtt atcaattgca ttgatttgta actctgtaaa
   252841 ctccatcgta aatgtattgc gaaccatttc tagtgcagat tgtttattag taactgatgt
   252901 ggctatatgg tcagcatcag tataaacaaa tgcacgatta gctggtaaaa tataacttct
   252961 atgggtacca gtagaagtag tctcaccttt ctttagtggt tcatcccctg gcggtgcttt
   253021 aaaatcacga cgcacgatat cggcaaaaga ttgtaataac tcatcaatga tttctgtagt
   253081 agtatcttcg ccttgattat ctaagatatt caatgcctgt ctactaatat ttcgagcaat
   253141 attagaagtc attttagggt aagtcattaa aatataatta gtgacttctt tgatatctaa
   253201 aagattatct ggtcgatcgc caatgaattc accgttaata gatagccgct gtaaaccaga
   253261 aacagtcagt cgagtattag tcgtacgatt acctagtttt gcaagtcgcc tagataactt
   253321 ttgctgtgtt ttacgcacat gtgaaatact gccagtaaac ttgacgtaga atgccgtaag
   253381 tgtttcgatt accatccgca caatatcacg tgcagcctta gcagctcgaa ctaatgcatc
   253441 ttttaaagca cgtagtgtaa ttataccgcc ttcttttatg gagaaggcgg gatcgatact
   253501 ttctaaagca aatgtcattt gctttagaca ggtcttcaga tgctacgtca cgtccatcta
   253561 gcagatcttg ataacgagct aatcgatggc gatatgcttc aacagaaaca atagcctctt
   253621 tgagttcatt attggtaatt aatagttctg catatgtgga cattatgttt acctattcag
   253681 tttccttgat ttcactatca actagtttct caagtacggt gatccaaatc atcacacatt
   253741 taaacagatc attactagct tcagtggtgc cagttagata agccttaccg acattagttg
   253801 cttctttatc agtcatctgt gcaatgattt cagcagttga ctctttagag ataccgcgaa
   253861 tattatttag atgatttaga aggttatgaa ctgcttttag ctgagccata acaacattct
   253921 tatcaactaa tagttcaaca gtaattccat agttgggttt acccggtgca tcaagaatgg
   253981 agaagtctac cgcagctttg tctttaccaa aggtataaac acgattaccg ggtacaaccg
   254041 gactagcata gcgaacacca ttagcattaa ttttggtagc tgttccaaac atacctttag
   254101 ctaaagccag tgctttatca tcagttgttt ttccagctaa ggctgcttta agagcacgca
   254161 gtccattctt ttcaatactg tcaaatagat tacggattac agtgaccccc tgaacagggt
   254221 ctacacccac ccaactctca ccagtgtcac ctagaatcag atcgcgtgga attgcgatag
   254281 tacgaacttc atcgggtagt tcattctctt taacgcgttt catgatctta ttaacgcgtt
   254341 ctatttgatt actgacattc tggcgaatac gttgataagt ttctacaaca atgcgaatta
   254401 gcttcttaat gaaatctaat gcaacagtag atacttcttt tgctttagct tgtagattat
   254461 ctaatacttc aatagaagct ttaggccgag ttagcggtga tataaaggat tccattgatg
   254521 gcacagtgtt attaaaatat ttatagtcaa atgactctag cgcgatgcta atagctttag
   254581 ctagatcatg atcgacatca tgcccgcgat gatggcggtt actaactaaa ccaatatagt
   254641 tttctaatgc agtttgaaca gattctactt tagtcagttc atttacaatt gtaaacattt
   254701 caactgataa tgattctaga tgatcatcta gttcaccagt gatgatatct tcagtagttt
   254761 ccagtagtgc ggtggcatca tagccatggt ctagctgctc agtctcattg gcttccataa
   254821 tagaaatgtc ttcattcgat gggacatctg caatttggtg tggttttttg gtactaacat
   254881 taagatcttt agtatcactt actttagtga tcatttcatc agctgtttca gtgatttcgt
   254941 tttcaacacg atcaccttta gctacttgga attcttttag cccttgacta acatgaatct
   255001 tcttatcatt gatcttatca gcagttccat caacatctgg acctttgcat acgtcaattg
   255061 gggtattggt aacgacattg gtaacttcat cacatggatt tactttacca tcttcatcat
   255121 cttttaattg ttctggtaat tctttaccaa catcaagatt gacattctta tcttcagcat
   255181 cagaaacgcg ctcaagactt gcaaagaaat ccattgcggg aactgttttt ttcttagcca
   255241 ttttaaaact ccggagtatt aaagttcata aggttgttan nnnnnnnnnn nnnnnnnnnn
   255301 nnnnnnnnnn nnnnnnnnnn nnnnnnnnnn nnnnnnnnnn nnnnnnnnnn nnnnnnnnnn
   255361 nnnnnnnnnn nnnnnnnnnn nnnnnnnnnn nnnnnnnnnn nnnnnnnnnn nnnnnnnnnn
   255421 nnnnnnnnnn nnnnnnnnnn nnnnnnnnnn nnnnnnnnnn nnnnnnnnnn nnnnnnnnnn
   255481 nnnnnnnnnn nnnnnnnnnn nnnnnnnnnn nnnnnnnnnn nnnnnnnnnn nnnnnnnnnn
   255541 nnnnnnnnnn nnnnnnnnnn nnnnnnnnnn nnnnnnnnnn nnnnnnnnnn nnnnnnnnnn
   255601 nnnnnnnnnn nnnnnnnnnn nnnnnnnnnn nnnnnnnnnn nnnnnnnnnn nnnnnnnnnn
   255661 nnnnnnnnnn nnnnnnnnnn nnnnnnnnnn nnnnnnnnnn nnnnnnnnnn nnnnnnnnnn
   255721 nnnnnnnnnn nnnnnnnnnn nnnnnnnnnn nnnnnnnnnn nnnnnnnnnn nnnnnnnnnn
   255781 nnnnnnnnnn nnnnnnnnnn nnnnnnnnnn nnnnnnnnnn nnnnnnnnnn nnnnnnnnnn
   255841 nnnnnnnnnn nnnnnnnnnn nnnnnnnnnn nnnnnnnnnn nnnnnnnnta gagatttttt
   255901 ctcagtagcc attatagacc ccaataggtt aattattcat tcaattgagc actatagtta
   255961 ctttaagacg aaataatagc ggatctgctt taaagcagat ccgctttaaa ttaaaatgct
   256021 tgaccaggac aaacccaaat ataatcacca gttgtttggc cattaggtct gactaatata
   256081 aatctttgtc caaccgtacc gcgcacagaa gcatcttcaa atggaaaacc tctaggtata
   256141 actaatttac catctttgtc ttgtgcccaa aaacttaatg agttcctagt ctctgcgcca
   256201 ttaataggat ctttttcata gaaacttaat acgaaagtaa atccattcgg caatgacgca
   256261 ttgtatttaa taacagtgcc aatgaatgta ggcgttgtcg gcgatgatac atatccatct
   256321 tcttctttaa agataatgtt agtatcaaaa taatctttaa catctagtag attataaata
   256381 acatcatctc cataaagagg gtgtttcatt tttaatggat atttatttat tgttgtgtaa
   256441 aatgcaccag gaatgaaatt atcacattta gatgtatctg ccatgattta ctcctgtaca
   256501 tccatcatta cacgtccttc aatagaccag tataattcat tttctaatga attataaacc
   256561 gttctatatt cacatgcctc acctttgttt aattgacagt caactttgag tactctgtta
   256621 ccaactaaac gattaccata agcacgaatc accagtaatc catttgtctt attagcaata
   256681 gtaaatacat atttaccttt tttggtatca taagcagtag ctggtaaatt tactataaat
   256741 ggactatctg aattatcatt atcagtataa ttaggatctt caacgataat gtgtgcatta
   256801 agataagttg agtcaatatc aaacttacgt ccagttgctt tagacgtatc aattactttc
   256861 ataggtgggt agatataaca gaattcactc atgattgcat ccaccatgat agaccaagtg
   256921 tatacatcgc tttagttgtt tcattataac agataaatcg agtatagcca ttattaggta
   256981 agaaaccagt acttgtatac attggcctaa tgatactctg ttgataagca gtggctatat
   257041 caacatcttc attagttaaa ttcagtattc gatattcagc accagcttta agtttctcgc
   257101 tattaccaga gggcagtata acacctttag gtgactctac tatttgagca tcatctggtt
   257161 taggcattag tactaatagt ctacctatag cttggtcata aggtggacaa atccaattac
   257221 caaatttacc tgtttcatta tcaactgtaa ttgtaaatgg tacaagcaat tgcgggaata
   257281 tctgatatcc atctgttggt tctggatcag gatctggatc agggtccggc ggatcagggt
   257341 caacatcacc acctgaatgt aaccatagat ttaaccatcc tctccaccat agtgacgaat
   257401 caatagcttt aaataaaaag tttggttgtt tcttaccacc ggtatacgtt atattagata
   257461 tttctaacca tatgtcacta gcagtaaaat ttaatttagc tttattagca acatacgcaa
   257521 ctaaagcttc gctatttttt aacccttgaa caaccgttac ttctgatgct gtccaatatg
   257581 gatttttaat ataatcatta acattaaaac gattataaag aaagtcgtaa taaacagcac
   257641 tattagttgc atctttctga atgcgaacaa atgccctatt aggctcatcg atagttacac
   257701 tatccattac cattacaata atggacttat cctcagataa acctaaatcc ggatatgctg
   257761 ttgtaactgc tttgaagaaa cctattcgtg gatcttgtcc acgcgggtta tccgcaagat
   257821 taagagtgaa tctacgcatt gcaccacctt tagattaata taagagaggg cctttgccct
   257881 ctctcattta tgcattannn nnnnnnnnnn nnnnnnnnnn nnnnnnnnnn nnnnnnnnnn
   257941 nnnnnnnnnn nnnnnnnnnn nnnnnnnnnn nnnnnnnnnn nnnnnnnnnn nnnnnnnnnn
   258001 nnnnnnnnnn nnnnnnnnnn nnnnnnnnnn nnnnnnnnnn nnnnnnnnnn nnnnnnnnnn
   258061 nnnnnnnnnn nnnnnnnnnn nnnnnnnnnn nnnnnnnnnn nnnnnnnnnn nnnnnnnnnn
   258121 nnnnnnnnnn nnnnnnnnnn nnnnnnnnnn nnnnnnnnnn nnnnnnnnnn nnnnnnnnnn
   258181 nnnnnnnnnn nnnnnnnnnn nnnnnnnnnn nnnnnnnnnn nnnnnnnnnn nnnnnnnnnn
   258241 nnnnnnnnnn nnnnnnnnnn nnnnnnnnnn nnnnnnnnnn nnnnnnnnnn nnnnnnnnnn
   258301 nnnnnnnnnn nnnnnnnnnn nnnnnnnnnn nnnnnnnnnn nnnnnnnnnn nnnnnnnnnn
   258361 nnnnnnnnnn nnnnnnnnnn nnnnnnnnnn nnnnnnnnnn nnnnnnnnnn nnnnnnnnnn
   258421 nnnnnnnnnn nnnnnnnnnn nnnnnnnnnn nnnnnnnnnn nnnnnnnnnn nnnnnnnnnn
   258481 nnnnnnnnnn nnnnnnnnnn nnnnnnnnnn nnnnnnnnnn nnnnnnnnnn nnnnnnnnnn
   258541 nnnnnnnnnn nnnnnnnnnn nnnnnnnnnn nnnnnnnnnn nnnnnnnnnn nnnnnnnnnn
   258601 nnnnnnnnnn nnnnnnnnnn nnnnnnnnnn nnnnnnnnnn nnnnnnnnnn nnnnnnnnnn
   258661 nnnnnnnnnn nnnnnnnnnn nnnnnnnnnn nnnnnnnnnn nnnnnnnnnn nnnnnnnnnn
   258721 nnnnnnnnnn nnnnnnnnnn nnnnnnnnnn nnnnnnnnnn nnnnnnnnnn nnnnnnnnnn
   258781 nnnnnnnnnn nnnnnnnnnn nnnnnnnnnn nnnnnnnnnn nnnnnnnnnn nnnnnnnnnn
   258841 nnnnnnnnnn nnnnnnnnnn nnnnnnnnnn nnnnnnnnnn nnnnnnnnnn nnnnnnnnnn
   258901 nnnnnnnnnn nnnnnnnnnn nnnnnnnnnn nnnnnnnnnn nnnnnnnnnn nnnnnnnnnn
   258961 nnnnnnnnnn nnnnnnnnnn nnnnnnnnnn nnnnnnnnnn nnnnnnnnnn nnnnnnnnnn
   259021 nnnnnnnnnn nnnnnnnnnn nnnnnnnnnn nnnnnnnnnn nnnnnnnnnn nnnnnnnnnn
   259081 nnnnnnnnnn nnnnnnnnnn nnnnnnnnnn nnnnnnnnnn nnnnnnnnnn nnnnnnnnnn
   259141 nnnnnnnnnn nnnnnnnnnn nnnnnnnnnn nnnnnnnnnn nnnnnnnnnn nnnnnnnnnn
   259201 nnnnnnnnnn nnnnnnnnnn nnnnnnnnnn nngaattaat cctcataatt agagcgcgat
   259261 gggtttccat ctataaaatc agtctgttct agttgtgtta aaataaaaag tctggtatta
   259321 tgagctttac gtaataccct tgtaacagtc tattgataga aatgccaata ctggctttta
   259381 tgggtaggca tagtactaac agaggtcatc atgctcggtt tgactattaa agccttgctc
   259441 ttcgtttggc cattccttaa gagggctatc tttggtgata gaacaattaa ggaagtgttg
   259501 ctggaaaaca aacatgtcac ggcaatgtta atcctagttg taatattact aggtacctta
   259561 ttcatagtga ctagtgagtt gaagtcagtt aaagcaagca actgggccgt taaagccgaa
   259621 atggatcgac tcaagaaaat gacgcctgag aaggctgaaa tgcttgagcg ccgccgtcgt
   259681 ttaaatgact tgctaaagta agtaccaaat tggtggatca catgtcaaga aagttctttc
   259741 taatactcct accacttatc agtggctgtg tttatacgcc acatgagtac cacacgcaca
   259801 acacgactgt ggtccaatat gagcactcct cttctacaga tgatcataca tctgttgtta
   259861 caactaaaga agaggtaata caaaaagttc tgcctacacc taaaaaatat agtaaggata
   259921 ctagtaagaa gtgtatggtt ttcgaactac caagaaagaa accggtaccg ccaacaccga
   259981 ttattacaga gtttatagaa actccggaac aaatcgatat cttgttgact gactatataa
   260041 aagaattaaa gtcacatatt gtatctgagc gcgctaaaat tgagcaagca tatgaagaat
   260101 ggcgtgcaaa gtgtgatgag taatttactt gatagaatta ttatctagtt tagtaatcga
   260161 tcacatgagg aaacaataat gtcagacggt atggttttat acactgacgg atcattccga
   260221 cagggtaaag ctggttgggg tattcatggt tatacctatg aaaatgttgc aatgaaatct
   260281 aaagcagcca ccaaacagca accaacagct aagggatact tagatgtagg tgcagatgag
   260341 acatgcactg ttttaaatta tattgatgca tttggtagtg taactaataa ccctactaat
   260401 aatacaggtg agctaaccgc tgcgattgag gctttcaaaa tagcccatga agcagatgct
   260461 cctagactaa cgatgctcat ggatagtgaa tacgttagaa aaggtatgac cgcatattta
   260521 cccaaatgga ttaagtctaa ttggattaaa tcagacggca cgccggtagc aaaccaggac
   260581 ctatggaaac agatggtcga actaaaagct aaatgggaag aaactaataa accattaagc
   260641 atccaatggg tccgtggaca taacggagac attggtaatg aaaaagctga tgctaacgct
   260701 aagcttggtt cgggacagaa taatgataag ccagtgatgg tttcggttaa aggcgaggaa
   260761 attaacaaac ttaaaaaaca agttgttaat ccacttatcc tcgaaagtag gttactcttc
   260821 gccattaact ctggagaaga accagatggg ttctattaca cctataactt aggtcgtatg
   260881 cataactatg gtcataaacc aaaagacact gctaaagata aattagctaa agctgattta
   260941 attttagggc gtcgtatctc tgaagcaacc ttcagtgtat ataaggcaaa tgaaccagat
   261001 gagtatctcc agttactaat taatatgcat acagaagcac tgggtactga aaatccagaa
   261061 ctgggtatca tcaatttggc aaacgcatat cgtgcaacca ttcgacagaa aattgaatcc
   261121 atggggctac ctgctctagt cgtatggaaa gatatcaatg ttttgtcgac gccaacagat
   261181 gaactcatta gtcggactct taatccacca cgtatggcaa atgatgctgt agctacattt
   261241 aatgttatgc gcagtcgtct tgaagattac ttggctggta aacttggaga gtcggttggt
   261301 attattgata ttaccgagca cttcttcgag gaagtcgcaa agggtaagaa agttggctat
   261361 caactactta agacgattac atctaataca ggctttgtag aagttccgat cacatttaaa
   261421 gatcgtaaga taaaattaaa gcttgtatta aatatcgata ttccaagtag aaaccaatta
   261481 gctcgtattg gagctaataa agttaaaatg gaaattcttg tagtagctga aggcccatat
   261541 tcttattcat attcaattgt gttcgtgacg gatgatggtt cagctatcta tcaatcaccc
   261601 tatacacaat ttattctccc aaaatagtgg gtattccatg aaccttatta gcagattcaa
   261661 aaagtcggtt aagaatggtt tcagggcaat ttggattaag ctctgggact atgctgatcc
   261721 cgaactaaag cggatgtgcg tcatggcgtc actgtactcc gttatagtac agtgtaagac
   261781 aaatgagtgt gaaaagatct ctcatttgaa ttctaacatg aaactagtac gcgatgaagc
   261841 tgccttacga ctcccaattc attatgggcc gtacgtatgg aaaggcgtga tagcaatcga
   261901 taagattgat aaagcagatc taaccactga tcaatttttc atgaggctta ttcgtaagac
   261961 tccgtgttgg atgaaatatg ctgatgatgc aactttttta aaggatttga aaactctctt
   262021 taaattaagt ttacatgaga agtgtattcc aaattgattg gtacgacata atgccctctc
   262081 cttttgggag agggcttatg ctgttatcca atgatttcac gaagaatatc ttcagtggct
   262141 ttcattgtgt tcgcagtctc aacaatctta gtaaagagtg ttgaataacg ttcaacatgg
   262201 tctgctgccc atgtaacccc ttcaattaat gtctgtaata gctctggaga ggtgtcagag
   262261 ttactatcca taacatcctc cataaagcta tcaattaatt gactaagcgc ttctgaagca
   262321 cgttttacat catttggacg aacccgtgat aaaatgctac gaatatcgtt cattttcttt
   262381 gttgcgtcaa caaatgaatt taatgatggg taaagcttac caaactcagc tgtacttgac
   262441 cggttgtcac tgtcatagaa agaagcatct ttagcaagat cattgatcga tgccattgca
   262501 aatgaattag caaagccacg cttatccatt cgatcagcac gctgttgtag ataatatcca
   262561 agttgtgctt taaccgggtc taataccgct ggaataatag tggccatttc cttagcttct
   262621 gttaatagat aatcaacata gtctggaatc tcaccattaa aaccaactgg ttgtggcacg
   262681 attgtatttg ctacttctaa ataatcaatg tgtgaaacta aatggcgcat ctgcgctgga
   262741 tggaactcag gaataatttg attactccag ttagtcatcg acgtaaatgc attacgagca
   262801 gcgatagcaa aattagcacc gcgtttattg ataatgttaa tagcgtttgt tgcgaaatta
   262861 gcttcttgag aaatagtctc agtaatatct acaagctgtt gttttggatc aacttgtact
   262921 aaactaatat catcattaac aatattgtca gattcaatta gatcctgaca atcattttct
   262981 agtgaaatac ttttagcgta tttatggatg ttaaacatgt cttaatttcc ttgcgcaagg
   263041 attgttgaat atgtagacat aaaattactc tccaaatcaa ttaattgact gtttaactta
   263101 aaaaatggag tcaacatgtt tggtaaacat ttcgaacgtc cagctttccg accggctctt
   263161 aacatcggat gccttatgga catttcaact ggtaagtatg aacaaggtaa gcatggtgaa
   263221 atgattctaa atggtggtat gggatcacta actggtattg cttcacgacc taacaatttt
   263281 aaaactgcat taggtatcta cctcatggca atgatgcgcc gtgctttccc cggtgcacat
   263341 gcaatgactt atgatacaga aggtacatta aacccaggtg ctcgatttac atctttagca
   263401 caagcttatc ctgagcttgc tgccatcgat tgggaaaatg atgagcaata catgtttact
   263461 gacttatctc gttatactgg ggatgagtgg ttcaaaatct tccgagatgc attatctgaa
   263521 aaagagaaag ctgaaaaaga ttatctacgc actaccccat ttcttgatgt gaatggtaat
   263581 aataagaaag cactgtaccc aactggtggg ttcattgata gtttctcaaa gttcattgtc
   263641 tcagctgtgt ctgaaatgta tgctaaaaat gctatcggtg attctaaagt aaacactgat
   263701 gcaatgacta atggtaaagc taagaatcag ttatttaacc aactgccaca gatctgtgct
   263761 aaaaccagta catacatgat tctcactgca cacgttggag atatcattca aattgagatg
   263821 taccctactg ataaacgtaa tctatcgcat atgaagaagg atacggttct taaaggggta
   263881 tcaggtggtt tctactcttt accgaataat gtgttttcta ttgaatctaa taaaccgtta
   263941 gtcaataaag aaaaaatgcc tttatatcca attgacaatt caactgctat tgaaggcgat
   264001 acagatctac gcattctaga agttattaac ctacgtggta aaggtggaat tactggtcta
   264061 ccattccatc tcattgtttc acagactgaa ggtattcttc catcactatc ggaattccat
   264121 tattgccgtg aaaatgattg ggggattggt ggtaataaca ttaactactt cgttgagcta
   264181 tgtcctgata tcaaactaag tcgaaccact gttcgtaaga aattgatgga taaccctgct
   264241 ctacaacgag ctgttgaaat ccaatctgaa atgctacaat taattcaatt ccaacgttgg
   264301 aatcttggag attatgtagt aactccagct gaactatatg ctgatcttaa agtaatgggt
   264361 tatgattggg atattattct taataatact cgtggctatt ggatgttcga agaagacgaa
   264421 caatttagtg ataaaaaatt cctatccacg tatgacctac tacgcatgcg taaaagtgaa
   264481 tataaaccat actggatgac tgacgaagaa aaagctaaaa ttgtacctct tgaactagct
   264541 aaagcaaaag cttaatgtta gtatagatgt tatcgccagt tttaaaataa ctaggggtca
   264601 ataagatccc tagttatgtc aggtttggta tatgaatgtt tacacttatc agatagctaa
   264661 atataagtta gttatagaga aaggaataaa accgctagac ataactgtta aatcaggtgc
   264721 atatcaactc gcacctacgt ggttaatggt tatgggacat aagaaaggaa ttatatcaag
   264781 tgatgaatac actgaagcat atctcagtat gttagagcaa tcattgattg ataatccaga
   264841 attctttaaa tggttcttcc aattagagga agtagcatta ggttgttatt gtcgcgctgg
   264901 taatttctgt caccggcatt tattagtaga atggcttgaa acaaaaacag aggtcattta
   264961 ctgtggtgag atatcaaagt aaaataaaga ccctaaggaa ctataatgaa aactacagaa
   265021 gattatcgtt taacactttg tcaacgtcta cgaatgtttg atgttgaact atcagaagat
   265081 ctattacgtc gattaccagt gtgtacagac gtacccactt tatcagcttg ctttcagcaa
   265141 ctattagctc aatatcctag tcagacattg acagctagaa ctaccattga tgattcagtc
   265201 acctttgaag tatggtatgc taattttcta gccaacatat taccaattct taagagacat
   265261 aggttacctc catgtactga ccagaattca atacctgttt atcaaggggt atctcgctca
   265321 agctaatggt atgttaaaca accttaaagg aaattaccat gactaaacga gaattggtag
   265381 aaaaagaatg cctatggatt attgacatgt ttctacctgg tagtagtaat gttgatatct
   265441 ataaagaaat gtttgcgcga atgaatgatg aggaatttga ggagtggatt aataagttag
   265501 attctggtga agagatgttg gcgttatatg ctcctaactt atgcactaag cctaaattaa
   265561 ccattaagcg aaattataaa gttgctaaag cgattggtca taatttattc caacacatca
   265621 ttttaactga tccaggtact ggccaggtat atcgaactgc taataaacat ttagttggtt
   265681 taataccaat ccgtcgtcaa gtacagatgc ttgagaaaaa gaaaagtatt ccgggttcta
   265741 gtcatgtgat tgaccagagg tcagggcaag taactggtga ttctaaagga tcacgtatgt
   265801 ctgcaccaga gattcaagtt aacgcttcaa aaggtctccg ttattccatg atcgaattca
   265861 tgaaattacg tggtggtgac cagaaggcat ataatgcaat gaaccgctct attatcgaaa
   265921 ctggtagtgc ttctgttgat tccatcatgt ccacttatga tgctactgtg caatctaata
   265981 aaacatttgc atgttatcta aaaggcatga tgctacaaaa taacttggtg taactatgaa
   266041 taatcgtcag atttatgaag atatgtgcga agctttaatt gtatctaata ctgagttagt
   266101 aaatggatac agtgctgaaa tcattgcgga tattttggat ttactaaata actggagtac
   266161 caatactcat tggtatcaca ttgctgataa aacagttatt agggatatct ggaatttatt
   266221 ccgtaataaa ggtaatcgtc ttcaacctat cttaagttta gttagccgat ttaagatggc
   266281 tgttaatgat tgggaagatg tggtggaatt actagctaat tctatttatc cttatcagcc
   266341 taattcaact attgttgacc aagaaatgtt agcgcgatta attccacgaa aagaattaac
   266401 tgacatttta taccaaaatg attggttagt ttggattatt tgccaatgtt taaatatccg
   266461 ttatattact aatatggttg aatctatccc agttcaagct aagccatcta aaaagaaggc
   266521 ggtaaataat aatgtttcgt aaaatcttaa ttgatcttga ctcactatta gatacacggt
   266581 taggaactat taggttacta aataaagatg cagctaataa gcttgttact aatggtcaaa
   266641 tttattggca tagggaaatg gatgattgga ctaaactaac agatggttta gtaactaatg
   266701 aacaatttgt cgaagcttat tctaaacgtg gtggtgaaaa tactgctgat actatcaata
   266761 gttctatatt cactggtatc attccattta ttattcaatt aatagcccaa tcagatttga
   266821 atagattaga tggtatagtt aatgctaatt ttgaaacatg tcttgaagtt aatatctggc
   266881 catatgaatt aacaccagat gctcaagatg aattactata ctgcttacat aagtacatag
   266941 gtgatcatat tcagatcacc ctgattaata ctccattaac agatcttact tgttctagat
   267001 taaactctat ctattcaatg gcgattatgt ataattttgg agaatggtgt aaaacccatg
   267061 ttcttgaatt aggacaagtg ttgatgcctg actttacgat tattggtcca aagctatttg
   267121 agaaagatgt aagtgaatta gctgttgaag ataaacagtt tattatcatg gatttccagt
   267181 taaagcataa acttaatatc gactttgatt tcatcgatgc tgaatacttt tccatgttta
   267241 agccatgata cccaatagaa agctctaata gggctttcta tgcttttttt agatataact
   267301 ggcatgatgg tatagttaat aataaatcaa ccttaaaaga caaaataaag ccctccccga
   267361 agggagggca atatgtcgtt ttaaataaca gcacctttgg aaactaccca attagtaccg
   267421 tcccatagga gagtaagaat tgttttagta tcgcctaggt catctactat taatggagta
   267481 ccattgttcc actgtagcac tgcactagat agtgttggca tagctacctt accaagtagt
   267541 acaagaacag ccgttaccat acgatcaaca ggtccattct ctagtgtaat ggtttggtta
   267601 gcagcagttt gaaccctata gcactgttgg ttagctggtg ttagagttaa agctgtacca
   267661 gtgaatgtac ttgattttag actatatgca tcgaatgatt tatctagctt cttccaagta
   267721 atattagtac cagtacggct acgtacccaa tcaccatcag cggttacatc attattcgga
   267781 ccttggaata gagtccatga tttagccgca gcattacgta ggaatagttg tccactagta
   267841 gcatcagctt gatcaactat aatagttaca ggtgtccatt tagaaccact agctgttttc
   267901 tcacgtacat agttagtgcc agtagcacct tcactaggta cttcaccaat aactgcggct
   267961 ggtacagcta cccattcacc attttgcata cccatcagag tatcatcggt ttgcagaggt
   268021 gctacatcaa cccagttacc agctacacga ccttgaggct tagtagcttg tgcagtatcg
   268081 cgtactacat ctgaaggaat ttctgggaat gtaatggtag cccattcagt ttcaccacct
   268141 gcaatacctt tacgaacgta ttgtgcattg acagttggat taggtacagc atcaatggca
   268201 ggtgttggta attcaatagc agtccattca acagccccat cagcggttgc tttacggcga
   268261 ccatagaaaa caccaacctc ggcattgggt acttcatcaa caggtagttc agtccagccg
   268321 agtttgtacc gaaccatttt cttatcgaca tcttctggat cgacttcact aactggaacg
   268381 gacattagtt tgtagaatac aacccagtta gcatctttat accagacagt gccagttttg
   268441 tcgatacacc agtcaccacg gttaccatcg atagatgtag gcgcagtttg accttcaggt
   268501 agaattaccc aagaggatcc acgttcacct ttctgaccgg ttttaccagg catacctgga
   268561 acaccttgct tgccctcagg accttcagga ccctgcggac ccatagctag gacacctagg
   268621 ctttcccaag taaatgtacc ttcagtatcg atacttacaa atacttctac ttgtccttca
   268681 gtattggtgt gaatggcaat acctttacct acgttatcag cagatgctac tggtttacca
   268741 gcatcatcac caacgtagat aattaataga ccaccacctt gtttaccttc aggaccttgt
   268801 ggaccttcga caccctggat accctgctca ccatttagat taattgggcc gatatagcca
   268861 tcaatttcct gaccttggta agtatagagc attgtacctt cattagtttc aacccagtat
   268921 gaatcaccag ttactaagtc aggatcagtg tctttctttg gtagttgtga agcatcagtt
   268981 aaaacacctt tgatgtttaa accttcaccc ggtttacctt gcggacctgc cataatacca
   269041 acgctagtcc agcgactacc gtccatgtta acaaatactt cgcccgtgga cttaacagta
   269101 tatgctttcc attggttatc agcaagtgcc tctggtgggg tatcttcagg agtgtcaatc
   269161 gctgcgatga tctggatagg ttcaccagcg ggaccttgtg ggccttctgg gccctcggga
   269221 ccttctggac cctgatcacc gtctttacca ggtgcgccat cttcaccttt aggacctcga
   269281 tgtgtaccac tatttaccca attaccatct atcttaacaa ataaggtaga tgtgtcttgt
   269341 gtgaagtacg ctgcctgatc aggagcatct gccggtaggg ctgcctcatt ggcaacagca
   269401 ccagtaataa ctacgttctt accatgtaga ctgattaacc attcaccctc agtaccagtg
   269461 aacccattgt ccaatgctac ttggaaagcc gatttacctt gtgcccctgg ttcaccaggt
   269521 ataccttgat caccatcttt accttgtggg ccttctgggc cctgcggacc acggaatgaa
   269581 cccatggctg tccatgagat atcaacagtc ggatcttggc cagtcagtac ataaaccgta
   269641 ttggtggaac gtactgaaac accttggtat tgttctacac cagtagtggt taatagatca
   269701 tcagcagttt caactgcttt aactacttct aagttacgac cttgtggacc aggttcacct
   269761 tgtttaccat cgggacccgg atcacctgta ttacctggtt taccttgtgg gccctcagga
   269821 ccttggaaag tacctaggtc tgaccacgct ccttttacaa agatgaatag atgttctggt
   269881 ttgccagctt ccatagtaac taagtatgct tctgattctt tagctacaga tggatcaggt
   269941 aaatcagctg gtgatggtag tgaatcctta atggtgaatg gcattgctgg ttcaccctga
   270001 ggaccttcag gaccaatttc accgtcttta ccttgaggac cctcggggcc ctcaggtcca
   270061 cgttcaccct gtggtgtaac tgggaaccaa tcatagtcat caatagttgg attctctggc
   270121 ggattattac ctgagataag catccacgcc cagagttgat tattccatga ataagcatct
   270181 ccaggtttat tactttcagt cttaggtaat tctaagttat taggccaacg accacggata
   270241 actagaccag taccatctgg accacgaagt gaacctgttt caacccaacg accttttaca
   270301 gggggatctt cgttacctag cggtgattcc catacccata gccgatcttc aacgaaccaa
   270361 gcatcaccga cattatgcgt atctaatggt ttaatttctt gttcgaatgt ggctagatca
   270421 acattagcga taatattgat agctggacca accgggccag gagggccttg gtcgccatct
   270481 ttacccggct gaccgtcttc accctttaat ccaggtatag taacaggatc aacgaaagtg
   270541 gtattaagac ccaccccggt agaaaccggg atgtgtccat taactacaga agtgggttca
   270601 tcaattgatg atacccgttt ggggagttcc ccgtttacat aatcttcaaa tgcagaagcc
   270661 attatactac ttcctcaagt tcgattttca tcagtccagt ggtgttggat acagcgtttg
   270721 ctgagtcaca gttataccac ttattgccat ccttgatggt gtaggtgtca acttgatttg
   270781 catcatccgc cttataagtg aagtttaagc taccagtaga acctttagat aggttactgc
   270841 aacgtagttt accagtattg gttacttcag taccaatatc agtttcacgg ttaggccaag
   270901 cagctacact tagagtgcgg aatacaaatc cacctagtac gtaagtacca ccatttacac
   270961 tattagcttc aacaccagct aaacctttta gaaccacgct gttaaaatcg taggttcctt
   271021 taggatcatc gtcatgtact agtaacgcac gtgtccatac cttaccagtg gcatcagatt
   271081 tccaatcctc agtagcccac ttaccgccag gcgcattcat ggccggagct gcacttagtt
   271141 tctgagtaga ggttaaagta atgacatgac tttgtacttg ggttccaaag ttaccgcctg
   271201 aacgaaggcg agcagcaggg taggtaaccg tcgcagtagg tgccgcattt gcaatagcta
   271261 caacagcagt agccgtagct acactaccat tagctgcacg tttagcagta attaataggt
   271321 tattagtgct gtcgttataa gtacctgact tataagtaac taccttagca atttctgctt
   271381 catttgcact ggttatagtg agctgatcat ttggtgagga ataaaccaca ctatcagcat
   271441 tagatactgt attggcaaca gtagcagttt cacctacttt aatagcactt tgaccagacg
   271501 gataagttac ttgaccaata ttaacaactg ggcgaagatc atttaactgc atggtgttaa
   271561 ttttatcttc ggaaccagca tcactggaag taaaccattc tgaccatgac ccagttgatt
   271621 tctgaacacg tacacggaaa ccatatgcct tagtagtatt accacgatca gctacgtaaa
   271681 gaccagtaac ctctagttct ttagtaggtg caacagtacc actactttct ttcagtgcac
   271741 caaagtcagc aatttcgtac gctactatat tttcatcagt aacaacttta attgcaacaa
   271801 ggtcatcttc tttaagttct gtttgaccta acggataacc gccagtaaat acagcactag
   271861 taatattagc gggagtatcg gctaatacct tagtagtaaa tttagcccca tcggcgtgtt
   271921 ctacaacaat atcagcataa ccttcagtag taggtgcacc aaggtcaata ttggcagtag
   271981 caatccacat aggtggatta acgccaggag ttacaactgc atctacatta ttgattttaa
   272041 cgctaggtac ataactagaa tgtccagtta ttgcatcaac gataacccga acattactag
   272101 tagttgatag acatgactgt acgctgtgtc catcaggggt acgcacaata ctacctacgt
   272161 tctgactggg atcagttgct tgtacatctt tgacgaatac accgccacta ataccttcat
   272221 ttttaggaag gttcttaagg tcaacggttg tttcatcaac gccttcaaca atacggatat
   272281 tgccgtcatt cttgaatgca atgtaatcag ttaaactacc aatctggaat tcaccattgt
   272341 cataaatacg aatttcagac tcaggtaatt cgggtaatgc gccttgcgta gtgggtgcag
   272401 aagcgttctt tagataagaa taaccttctg cttccatacg accttgttcc atcatacgct
   272461 gaggtacttt atcaccagca gttaagtcgt cttgatttag acgcttatca aacaggaaag
   272521 caaagttatg gaaagcagcg ttggatgata atccaccatt cttaccagtt acacgaagta
   272581 catctttaac tgtataacct tgttgattta agagtgtctg gagtagttca gcagtcatgg
   272641 ttgcatgcag tgatgttaac cattcctgtt cagtaccttg gaaaccattt tccacagcta
   272701 cttcatatgc actcttacca gcatcacctt taagggatgc tataaactct tcttcagtac
   272761 caacgaaacc tagatcgact gcgatttgat aagaagattt acctttgagc gaatcaagcc
   272821 attcggtttc agttccctgg aaaccatttt taacggcaat ctcgtacgca ctaagaccgg
   272881 gtgccccagt ctgtagtttt gacagcagaa acttatagtt atcgacttga ccagctgcat
   272941 cggtatgaat taattcaata tactcgctat cgttaagagt agctagatcc ggcagttgac
   273001 tgatcttgcc tttgtctgta gcatttgcca tttttatttc cttgctgtat aagaaacact
   273061 aacatgttag tctttcgaag aagactcata cagtaatgta ctattgctaa tgagtaatat
   273121 tttaacaaca taagagagtc ccgaaggact ctcaaaaagt tacattgaca caagatgtgg
   273181 tttatcatga ggggaagttt cacatgatac catagactcc attctattgc tacatcttat
   273241 tttctatgtg ctgcaacttt accatccatt aggttataaa cttcttgaat ggttttaggt
   273301 gacccatctt tgttataaaa aatagatggg tttgcctgag cttcttttgg gaaatgggta
   273361 gccgctaatt cattctgacc agtggtcagg aaacgacggg ctgcaccagg tccaaagaag
   273421 tgagctaaat aaagatcagt atcagttggt tcacgtttaa ggacaggacg aagaatattc
   273481 atattctctt taattagttc ggcacccatt aaagcactta tacgtggatc tttacgtaat
   273541 gcacctgttg gatcagtaat aacgccatac ttcatgccat aattttcaat cattgttttc
   273601 catgttccag taaggaattg gaaccaacca gtagctgatg aagtcttagc ttttatttcg
   273661 taatcgaatg ctgattcaat agaagcaaat gttaatagca actggctacg aacaccagta
   273721 gcattttcta ctgcattcat aactggagtt gcagctgcac gtgatttatt tgcagttggc
   273781 atagggatag ttttataagg aataggtggg gaatatttac tgaataattc agcccaagta
   273841 ttcttaccta caataccatc actatctaga caattatctt tttgaaattt aaccacctga
   273901 ttaaaggtgt tatttccaaa aataccatct ggctttccaa catcatagcc acataaattt
   273961 aaaagtgtct ggagttgaca tacctcatca cccctatcgc ctttgcgtaa tactttcatg
   274021 atataacctc tacatattaa cccagtatga accctgggtt aggttcattg agggtattac
   274081 ttaactttct agataacgga gttgaccatt ttctagataa cgtgctgcac cattctctaa
   274141 tagtcggata gtatctgacg tatcattaat acgttgaatt agtatattac attcaccata
   274201 gtaagcataa ctactcgaca tagctactat cgtgtatgga acaatatccg tagttgcatt
   274261 gattggtgtt gtatcaaatg aaatatcatc tggtccaagc ttccaacctc gtgaacggtt
   274321 aatttcttca gcaattgctt taggtgttaa agtaccaact atcttaagga tagatccttc
   274381 accaatagca cgtggatcag caaaatctaa ccgacggtaa gttaacatgt acttaatgcc
   274441 agtagtaatg tcgatcattt caataaatgt acgtccaggc tcaatcgtgg ttggactaaa
   274501 aaacatatct tcaaatgtaa ctgtttctgg tttgaagttt atttttaaat catcccgcgc
   274561 aagttttact agcgcgtccc tcgatgccat gtcatacgga aagatatcct gcatgtcaaa
   274621 cctctatagt ggtaaaatgt ttaatccaca tagcattata aagccttcct cttgaagagg
   274681 aaggctatta tagtttttat tgcataagca tctttattaa ttcaaaggta ccttgcacaa
   274741 tagtctttaa cacattggca ctttcttctg acataggtgc accagataaa actaccatag
   274801 tagatactga tgccccaata agagtaacgc caccagctaa taccaatacc gcattacggt
   274861 aagaatcttt agccttcact tcagcaattt cccggctgag aattttatat tgaagatctg
   274921 aatcggtaat agcataaatt agactaagta cttcctcacc agttatactt agatttatac
   274981 gttgttcctt ttccaataca ctattcaaat aggtacgtat cttctttcca tagtctttag
   275041 aagaagataa aggattacca tcgatctcaa tcagaacgtc ctctagggtc atgactattc
   275101 tccaaattac gttgacgttc gttccattca cgcaatttgt ctacttggat attacatagt
   275161 ccaagtgcat cagtttgtaa aagccaatgt tcggtcataa gtaagaaacg tgcttcattc
   275221 tcatcagtaa ccccaacagc tttatatcta tctaatgcat tgatgatctc attagctgta
   275281 ggtggggctt ccacatcaca agggagaagc aaactacttg ggattgcaac tggtattttc
   275341 acgggaggcg gcacagtagt gctcgtacat ccgtttagca atagcattaa tagacttatt
   275401 aatgctatct ttttttgtgt cagtttcatg ttcaatctca gtagtggtgc tttccccatt
   275461 agttgtttta gctttaactt caggccatac aggtggagta tatccacgac ctgataaact
   275521 aatgtactca tcaatcacct cagtgcgtga ttgcgcctgc tctttttgta tctctttctt
   275581 tttagtaatt agttcagctt gaattttatc ggagatacgg tctgattcaa tcctaacctt
   275641 ttctgccgct tcataagatt taatttttcc aattaaatct gtagagcgaa caagttccgt
   275701 ctcataacta tttttgtaat atatgatacc aattaaggca cctatcagaa taactaatag
   275761 taaccatata tgcaatggta cactaccaat tatttttcgt atacctgcta ataggaacat
   275821 tgttacctcg aattgttaaa caatcctagt aaggtagtag taagctatcg cacaagcatc
   275881 catagagtga tcatctagac tatctatgtc gatgttccat gtgatgtcag tacgagaacg
   275941 cattgcttct ttaacatcgt ctttagtagt gccctttact tttttcatac ccgcattgat
   276001 tttaactgtg gtaggatcaa tcatgtacaa gggtataaat ctatcatact cgtataatgc
   276061 tctatgtaca taggtcacac attctacaag tacagcgaag ctttgggcaa acttaccaag
   276121 atagttagac tctacaataa ctgcatgtgg tttttcagta tgtagtatat ttagcaccac
   276181 atcgctcatt tgctgcattc tagtaaatct actaccatga acctcggaga tggcagcata
   276241 tgccggattt gtatctttaa ggtggcaagt aaatgcatta cgtaccacct tattacttcc
   276301 atccaactta tcttccagaa tagctatgcc gaggttttgt gaaccagggt ctaatgctag
   276361 taccctaaat ggctcatcac tcgctggaag cttaagcata tttannnnnn nnnnnnnnnn
   276421 nnnnnnnnnn nnnnnnnnnn nnnnnnnnnn nnnnnnnnnn nnnnnnnnnn nnnnnnnnnn
   276481 nnnnnnnnnn nnnnnnnnnn nnnnnnnnnn nnnnnnnnnn nnnnnnnnnn nnnnnnnnnn
   276541 nnnnnnnnnn nnnnnnnnnn nnnnnnnnnn nnnnnnnnnn nnnnnnnnnn nnnnnnnnnn
   276601 nnnnnnnnnn nnnnnnnnnn nnnnnnnnnn nnnnnnnnnn nnnnnnnnnn nnnnnnnnnn
   276661 nnnnnnnnnn nnnnnnnnnn nnnnnnnnnn nnnnnnnnnn nnnnnnnnnn nnnnnnnnnn
   276721 nnnnnnnnnn nnnnnnnnnn nnnnnnnnnn nnnnnnnnnn nnnnnnnnnn nnnnnnnnnn
   276781 nnnnnnnnnn nnnnnnnnnn nnnnnnnnnn nnnnnnnnnn nnnnnnnnnn nnnnnnnnnn
   276841 nnnnnnnnnn nnnnnnnnnn nnnnnnnnnn nnnnnnnnnn nnnnnnnnnn nnnnnnnnnn
   276901 nnnnnnnnnn nnnnnnnnnn nnnnnnnnnn nnnnnnnnnn nnnnnnnnnn nnnnnnnnnn
   276961 nnnnnnnnnn nnnnnnnnnn nnnnnnnnnn nnnnnnnnnn nnnnnnnnnn nnnnnnnnnn
   277021 nnnnnnnnnn nnnnnnnnnn nnnnnnnnnn nnnnnnnnnn nnnnnnnnnn nnnnnnnnnn
   277081 nnnnnnnnnn nnnnnnnnnn nnnnnnnnnn nnnnnnnnnn nnnnnnnnnn nnnnnnnnnn
   277141 nnnnnnnnnn nnnnnnnnnn nnnnnnnnnn nnnnnnnnnn nnnnnnnnnn nnnnnnnnnn
   277201 nnnnnnnnnn nnnnnnnnnn nnnnnnnnnn nnnnnnnnnn nnnnnnnnnn nnnnnnnnnn
   277261 nnnnnnnnnn nnnnnnnnnn nnnnnnnnnn nnnnnnnntt tagaatcctt gcagtagatg
   277321 gttaaaattt agtacactgt actattgagt aaatttgtaa gagttcccct ccacatggag
   277381 gggatttatg ctgttaagca aatttttcag gagcaccacg taccattaca cagatccatg
   277441 attgtccatt atgggagcgt tttacttcat gtaattggga tagatggaat actaatcctt
   277501 caccttttcc aattaatagt tcctcaccat ctaaaatgaa cttagcatca ggcccaatat
   277561 tccaagcaag aatagtaccg gcctcgggtt tatctaccca ataattcatc tcatctagaa
   277621 atccatctat tttggggaaa tctaaaaacc atacttgcag tgctttgtta aatagttctt
   277681 cgcctaaaat tggtttaatt tctttacgct gtttagcagt ccaattaaac cattttgaag
   277741 tattataaac actacatgct ttaaggccat tggtgccaac tcgcatacgg tggccatatg
   277801 agtctctaaa tgaaacttcg cctttaagct ttgttaatgt ttttagttct gtcttagata
   277861 gagtcttaag tttaattacc atgttgtacc ctactcgtag agatatataa gaacgtatct
   277921 tttattttta actggaggga cttcatgtgg ctctgaacgg attggaaaaa tagtagccct
   277981 acctggcaca tcctgataaa acttaccatt gatcgttata ccatcaccat tgtcatttaa
   278041 tgcaataacc atgttgtaac gataaacagc ttggtcgatg tgttcaggca tacctgtacc
   278101 aatttcatat cggttgatta gaacttcgcc taaccaagca ccttctacct taggtgcaat
   278161 atgaaatagt aagtcccgta attccactgg catttgatta tgacctaaaa accaataatc
   278221 acattcagta atacctttgg ttgggatact attaattttt ttccgattaa accaccagga
   278281 atctcccagt gtatccagat aagatacaag gtcagctgca aattcagctg aaaacacgtc
   278341 cttggtcgat ctttcgtggg ccgataagct catgcaggcc acctgcatat cgatgtgctt
   278401 tctcagcgtc gagatcttcc ctggatttat agataacgtc tgggctctca attagggcct
   278461 ccttatgcgc gcgattagtt cgtttaacaa gatcaatata atcaagcatt tcttctagtt
   278521 catctaactc ttgaccatat ttttcagcta gctgtttaat tgcacgtgca aggatattaa
   278581 tttgctcagt cactggatag cgttcagtaa ttttgtaggc cactttacta tttaagtgat
   278641 cttcagtaat tacttgtggc gcttcttctt taggaacaat cttccaatca gaaagtgtag
   278701 gttgtttacc aggtgtatta cttacgacta catcataagt acccatttcg gcttcaacaa
   278761 aaatggtgtg ctcacgtgac ttagcatcga atgcatctaa aggtagatag cctacgcttt
   278821 gtaggaatac ctcagaagta cggttaaaca ttaatagtac ttttacttta tcttcagtag
   278881 gcgcagtagc taaagatagt tcttggagtg ataacggatt attcattata caagtgctcc
   278941 agctcgaatc atccaacgcc atgtaccatt atttctaact gctacatatt gctggtaata
   279001 ataggcttca aagggggtat tagttctaac acctacaaca gcgtaagtgc cttcaggata
   279061 tttggtatta tctgtaaaca tcgtatttaa cgtgtttaat gcttctgctt cactatttac
   279121 ctgacctaag gtaatggctt taatcttatc tttgttccac tctttaaaag cttcaaccca
   279181 gtcttgccaa gtaccatcgc ttgctagata atatctctca gggtcattta atattgatgc
   279241 attaccttta cctaatgcat tccatttaaa tacgccacta gttacttctt cagctggaat
   279301 atcttttcga acatcattcc agaaattctg atatacctta cctgttccag taactggata
   279361 accctgacta ttagtagtag caccaatagt ggtcgcatta gcagcttgtt cattaatacc
   279421 taataatgga gttattttag aatccatcac tggtttggta tatgatccaa cttggtcagc
   279481 tgtgacagca tgtgggttat taaagttttt aatatgtgct gcaagtttag ccaacgtatc
   279541 aatattaaga atacgataaa taccaccaat tggcatgtat ttattattta cgtttctatt
   279601 aactgactca gcttcagtag caaaacccca gttggatatc ttatcaagcg gtggaattaa
   279661 cttgaatcga tcatcagcat gcggattatt ataatcagtt aagtgtgctg taactcgatc
   279721 tctataatcg tccacagcgg tttttgcatc agtgagataa actttataat aatcatcggc
   279781 agcattatcc atggcacttc taccgacccg ataagcatgt gctattcggt ttaattcagt
   279841 taccattgta tctgtgccat aaatctgcca atattcatgg ccatgagggg caggcggata
   279901 tgcatcgggt ttaccaacaa tatcatccca agtgaaactt aattcatcta attcaagttt
   279961 atcaaaaaca gctttaagtt ctaatgctga aatactaaag aaaccaccaa ctgctctata
   280021 tgtaacttgg acattaggac taacattagg atcagttact acaacaatgc ccattacttc
   280081 taagccagtc atttcagata actgtgaata aagataggtt gttttatatt gatctttgtt
   280141 taaagataaa ccagtcttct tatcacgtag attaaagtcc ttagtataaa aaccaccatg
   280201 tgtacacata agtacgcgat gtgttttatt attgacttga ataagtgtgt gatcctcatc
   280261 tacaatgtaa ttagatgcta atttagcttt tagatctaat ggtaaaaaag taatcattat
   280321 gccggttccc ctatattagt ccacgttgat ccaactttac gtaggaatag agtattccta
   280381 taggtagtag ctgttgtacc attgccatgt ccaataacga attcttgatc gtagtggcaa
   280441 atagctaatg aaccaggcca ccattgttca ggatctgaga agtatgtgtt atggaaagca
   280501 attgcttctt gaatagattt aaagttggtg ttattccagt ggaccatcgt tcctgttttt
   280561 tggaagcgat taaatataaa accgaaatga gtccattgac cattaggcat caatgtccaa
   280621 tcacgacctg gccaggttgc tgaattacca atcctaccag gtgctaatct accagtagtt
   280681 aatacactta gaggcatctt agcacgtact gtttcaccca tgctataaac atcttgtcca
   280741 aataatagct tagatgtatt agctgtttta cctttatcta atttttgatt tagtaaaata
   280801 ttagcttgag taacagtata cgtatttaat tgttcagccg ttaccctgtg tgggttagtg
   280861 gtaacatcgt taacgtgtgc cagatattga actgtataat tggtatcaac tgataacttc
   280921 attgaccatg gcgtagcata gacattcatg atagcgccat ttggctgttt ggcttgtgtt
   280981 tcagttgcaa taccagcatt ataaacatta cctaatgcca cttgcccttt acgtgtctgg
   281041 tgtgggttag tggtggtatc attgatgtgt gtagtaagtc gtgcttcaat tgtattaaga
   281101 tcagcttcta ttagacttaa ctgatattta aactcatcta aaatggagtc atatgagtct
   281161 gatgagcttt tctttaataa gtcagttatt tcttttaatt taacaactct aggcgtaaaa
   281221 ccataaagtt cccaataggc atgcatatgt ccattaggtt taaattggtc aggaatatct
   281281 aaaatattag accaatgtgg tttacgggta ttatttaaaa gagcgttagc atgctcagat
   281341 atggaagggg caaggttaca gtatatacca ccgcacatct gagcatcaat gtaaatatcc
   281401 tcgtggacat cttgttttgt aataacaatt actgaacaag cttcaagtcc agtcttctca
   281461 attacttctg gattaatacc agtacactga taatccattt ctggatttaa ctcattttgc
   281521 ctaccatctc tgataaccat tcctttagtg taaaagtaac ccttatccat cacgatgatg
   281581 cgatagggga atcctttctg ttttgctagt gaatggtatt caccctttgt tcggttacta
   281641 taactctctc cagtttcatc aaatggaaga ggtaaaagta atggattcat ctaaactatc
   281701 cttatggaat tacccagcca ccttgtgaac ggaaacacac gtagttagga gtataatcaa
   281761 cgaaaatcaa tccgttacca gctgcctgga ttttctgttc tttaatagtg aagaatacag
   281821 tagatccgat aggccatgca tctggattag tgaagttagt tctacagaaa tctaatgctg
   281881 cttgcacgga tggttgtaat cctagtgcat aaaactttaa cttaaccgga tatgaatact
   281941 ctgtggctaa ttgatcaaag tgtgtaaaga taccattccc acggagtggt gctttccatt
   282001 gtcccattgt cccggaacca atccgattta tattgatgac attactctgg ccatcgccag
   282061 ctgtaaagtt cacgtctgtg tcaaagttct tacgcatcca ccaaataaga tcgctataac
   282121 ccattaaagt agcagttggt tgccctttag gtttataata aaccatatta gtattagcta
   282181 ctgtatcagt ctttaaatat ttaccagtaa ttcgtgaatc aaaatcactt ttcaaatatg
   282241 actgtacatg tgtatttttg actttatgtg gattatcacg gcgagctatg tgggcattaa
   282301 gtggttttat agctatttca tctaatacgc catatgctaa ctgcggtgtt agataatgcg
   282361 cattagattg acctagttga gcaatggctg gagtagccaa tggaaagtta ttaactaaac
   282421 ctagttcaac attggttggg gtaatcttgt gtggattagc tttatcttga atatgctttt
   282481 ctaggcggtc attaaatttc tttaagaact catcataaat ctctttaact ttactacggt
   282541 agtcatcttc accacttgtg tcaccagcca tgagtgcctg tgttatccac tccatctcgt
   282601 tgttataagg
//
